# Supplementary material for: Protease-controlled secretion and display of intercellular signals
Source: Nat Commun. 2022 Feb 17;13:912. doi: 10.1038/s41467-022-28623-y (PMC8854555; doi:10.1038/s41467-022-28623-y)
Supplement: Supplementary file 7 — Source Data [file 41467_2022_28623_MOESM7_ESM.zip › Source Data/Plasmids/Misc. Plasmids/cmvto-ha-gfp.gb]

LOCUS       CMV-TO-HA-RR-GFP_(FLP-I 6102 bp ds-DNA     circular     12-AUG-2020
DEFINITION  .
FEATURES             Location/Qualifiers
     polyA_signal    33..56
                     /label="BGH pA"
                     /ApEinfo_revcolor=#ff0080
                     /ApEinfo_fwdcolor=#ff0080
     primer          complement(135..150)
                     /label="FlpInR"
                     /note="sequence: cgcgtaaccaccacac"
                     /ApEinfo_revcolor=#84b0dc
                     /ApEinfo_fwdcolor=#84b0dc
     primer          267..285
                     /label="FrtF"
                     /note="sequence: agggttccgatttagtgct"
                     /ApEinfo_revcolor=#f58a5e
                     /ApEinfo_fwdcolor=#f58a5e
     misc_feature    339..386
                     /label="FRT"
                     /ApEinfo_revcolor=#0080ff
                     /ApEinfo_fwdcolor=#0080ff
     gene            394..1414
                     /label="Hygromycin"
                     /ApEinfo_revcolor=#b1ff67
                     /ApEinfo_fwdcolor=#b1ff67
     primer          1342..1360
                     /label="Hyg_F"
                     /note="sequence: ACCGATGGCTGTGTAGAAG"
                     /ApEinfo_revcolor=#84b0dc
                     /ApEinfo_fwdcolor=#84b0dc
     polyA_signal    1546..1676
                     /label="SV40 pA"
                     /ApEinfo_revcolor=#ff0080
                     /ApEinfo_fwdcolor=#ff0080
     primer          complement(1559..1584)
                     /label="SV40PA_R"
                     /note="sequence: GCTTTATTTGTAACCATTATAAGCTG"
                     /ApEinfo_revcolor=#c7b0e3
                     /ApEinfo_fwdcolor=#c7b0e3
     primer          2008..2027
                     /label="pUCori5F"
                     /note="sequence: AAGGCGGTAATACGGTTATC"
                     /ApEinfo_revcolor=#ff9ccd
                     /ApEinfo_fwdcolor=#ff9ccd
     rep_origin      2059..2732
                     /label="pUC ori"
                     /ApEinfo_revcolor=#c6c9d1
                     /ApEinfo_fwdcolor=#c6c9d1
     primer          complement(2179..2198)
                     /label="pUCoriR"
                     /note="sequence: tatagtcctgtcgggtttcg"
                     /ApEinfo_revcolor=#d59687
                     /ApEinfo_fwdcolor=#d59687
     CDS             complement(2877..3737)
                     /label="Amp (bla)"
                     /ApEinfo_revcolor=#ff0000
                     /ApEinfo_fwdcolor=#ff0000
     promoter        complement(3738..3836)
                     /label="bla promoter"
                     /ApEinfo_revcolor=#d59687
                     /ApEinfo_fwdcolor=#d59687
     primer          4010..4030
                     /label="FlpInF1"
                     /note="sequence: agtatctgctccctgcttgtg"
                     /ApEinfo_revcolor=#d59687
                     /ApEinfo_fwdcolor=#d59687
     primer_bind     4024..4043
                     /label="primer3"
                     /ApEinfo_revcolor=#84b0dc
                     /ApEinfo_fwdcolor=#84b0dc
     promoter        4100..4727
                     /label="CMV"
                     /ApEinfo_revcolor=#d59687
                     /ApEinfo_fwdcolor=#d59687
     enhancer        4100..4826
                     /label="CMV promoter (with TetOs)"
                     /ApEinfo_revcolor=#800080
                     /ApEinfo_fwdcolor=#800080
     misc_feature    4585..4585
                     /label="A"
                     /ApEinfo_revcolor=#0080ff
                     /ApEinfo_fwdcolor=#0080ff
     primer          4637..4657
                     /label="CMV-Forward Genewiz"
                     /note="sequence: CGCAAATGGGCGGTAGGCGTG"
                     /ApEinfo_revcolor=#84b0dc
                     /ApEinfo_fwdcolor=#84b0dc
     TATA_signal     4672..4678
                     /label="TATA box"
                     /ApEinfo_revcolor=#b1ff67
                     /ApEinfo_fwdcolor=#b1ff67
     misc_feature    4688..4706
                     /label="TetO"
                     /ApEinfo_revcolor=#a187be
                     /ApEinfo_fwdcolor=#a187be
     misc_feature    4688..4727
                     /label="TetR binding sites"
                     /ApEinfo_revcolor=#a187be
                     /ApEinfo_fwdcolor=#a187be
     misc_feature    4709..4727
                     /label="TetO"
                     /ApEinfo_revcolor=#a187be
                     /ApEinfo_fwdcolor=#a187be
     primer          4788..4808
                     /label="CMVF1"
                     /note="sequence: tgacctccatagaagacaccg"
                     /ApEinfo_revcolor=#f58a5e
                     /ApEinfo_fwdcolor=#f58a5e
     primer          4809..4824
                     /label="ToFlpF"
                     /note="sequence: GGACCGATCCAGCCTC"
                     /ApEinfo_revcolor=#faac61
                     /ApEinfo_fwdcolor=#faac61
     misc_feature    4851..4858
                     /label="Kozak"
                     /ApEinfo_revcolor=#0080ff
                     /ApEinfo_fwdcolor=#0080ff
     CDS             4859..4906
                     /label="Translation 4859-4906"
     sig_peptide     4859..4906
                     /label="HA signal peptide"
                     /ApEinfo_revcolor=#85dae9
                     /ApEinfo_fwdcolor=#85dae9
     CDS             4907..5035
                     /label="RR"
                     /ApEinfo_revcolor=#9eafd2
                     /ApEinfo_fwdcolor=#9eafd2
     CDS             4907..5065
                     /label="Translation 4907-5065"
     CDS             5066..5782
                     /label="GFP"
                     /ApEinfo_revcolor=#9eafd2
                     /ApEinfo_fwdcolor=#9eafd2
     CDS             5066..5785
                     /label="Translation 5066-5785"
     CDS             5783..5784
                     /label="Translation 5783-5784"
     CDS             5804..5836
                     /label="c-myc epitope"
                     /ApEinfo_revcolor=#ff0000
                     /ApEinfo_fwdcolor=#ff0000
     misc_feature    5836..5838
                     /label="New Stop"
                     /ApEinfo_revcolor=#0080ff
                     /ApEinfo_fwdcolor=#0080ff
     primer_bind     complement(5842..5861)
                     /label="primer3"
                     /ApEinfo_revcolor=#84b0dc
                     /ApEinfo_fwdcolor=#84b0dc
     CDS             5849..5866
                     /label="Polyhistidine tag"
                     /ApEinfo_revcolor=#ff0000
                     /ApEinfo_fwdcolor=#ff0000
     misc_feature    5867..5869
                     /label="cya"
                     /ApEinfo_revcolor=#0080ff
                     /ApEinfo_fwdcolor=#0080ff
     primer          complement(5870..5888)
                     /label="ToFlpR"
                     /note="sequence: CTGATCAGCGGGTTTAAAC"
                     /ApEinfo_revcolor=#ffef86
                     /ApEinfo_fwdcolor=#ffef86
     polyA_signal    5888..6102
                     /label="BGH polyadenylation sequence"
                     /ApEinfo_revcolor=#ff0080
                     /ApEinfo_fwdcolor=#ff0080
     primer          complement(5888..5905)
                     /label="BGHR Genewiz"
                     /note="sequence: TAGAAGGCACAGTCGAGG"
                     /ApEinfo_revcolor=#b4abac
                     /ApEinfo_fwdcolor=#b4abac
     primer          complement(5968..5987)
                     /label="BghR1"
                     /note="sequence: attaggaaaggacagtggga"
                     /ApEinfo_revcolor=#d6b295
                     /ApEinfo_fwdcolor=#d6b295
     primer          6079..6097
                     /label="bghF"
                     /note="sequence: AGACAATAGCAGGCATGCT"
                     /ApEinfo_revcolor=#c6c9d1
                     /ApEinfo_fwdcolor=#c6c9d1
ORIGIN
        1 tgcggtgggc tctatggaga tctatcgatg ttctggggat gcggtgggct ctatggcttc
       61 tgaggcggaa agaaccagct ggggctctag ggggtatccc cnnnnnnnnn nnnnnnnnnn
      121 nnnnnnnnnn nnnnnnnnnn nnnnnnnnnn nnnnnnnnnn nnnnnnnnnn nnnnnnnnnn
      181 nnnnnnnnnn nnnnnnnnnn nnnnnnnnnn nnnnnnnnnn nnnnncnnnn nnnnnnnnnn
      241 nnnnnnnnnn nnnnnnnnnn nnnnnnnnnn nnnnnnnnnn nnnnnnnnnn nnnnnnnnnn
      301 nnnnnnnnnn nnnnnnaggg tgatggttca cgtacctaga agttcctatt ccgaagttcc
      361 tattctctag aaagtatagg aacttccttg gccaaaaagc ctgaactcac cgcgacgtct
      421 gtcgagaagt ttctgatcga aaagttcgac agcgtctccg acctgatgca gctctcggag
      481 ggcgaagaat ctcgtgcttt cagcttcgat gtaggagggc gtggatatgt cctgcgggta
      541 aatagctgcg ccgatggttt ctacaaagat cgttatgttt atcggcactt tgcatcggcc
      601 gcgctcccga ttccggaagt gcttgacatt ggggaattca gcgagagcct gacctattgc
      661 atctcccgcc gtgcacaggg tgtcacgttg caagacctgc ctgaaaccga actgcccgct
      721 gttctgcagc cggtcgcgga ggccatggat gcgatcgctg cggccgatct tagccagacg
      781 agcgggttcg gcccattcgg accgcaagga atcggtcaat acactacatg gcgtgatttc
      841 atatgcgcga ttgctgatcc ccatgtgtat cactggcaaa ctgtgatgga cgacaccgtc
      901 agtgcgtccg tcgcgcaggc tctcgatgag ctgatgcttt gggccgagga ctgccccgaa
      961 gtccggcacc tcgtgcacgc ggatttcggc tccaacaatg tcctgacgga caatggccgc
     1021 ataacagcgg tcattgactg gagcgaggcg atgttcgggg attcccaata cgaggtcgcc
     1081 aacatcttct tctggaggcc gtggttggct tgtatggagc agcagacgcg ctacttcgag
     1141 cggaggcatc cggagcttgc aggatcgccg cggctccggg cgtatatgct ccgcattggt
     1201 cttgaccaac tctatcagag cttggttgac ggcaatttcg atgatgcagc ttgggcgcag
     1261 ggtcgatgcg acgcaatcgt ccgatccgga gccgggactg tcgggcgtac acaaatcgcc
     1321 cgcagaagcg cggccgtctg gaccgatggc tgtgtagaag tactcgccga tagtggaaac
     1381 cgacgcccca gcactcgtcc gagggcaaag gaatagcacg tactacgaga tttcgattcc
     1441 accgccgcct tctatgaaag gttgggcttc ggaatcgttt tccgggacgc cggctggatg
     1501 atcctccagc gcggggatct catgctggag ttcttcgccc accccaactt gtttattgca
     1561 gcttataatg gttacaaata aagcaatagc atcacaaatt tcacaaataa agcatttttt
     1621 tcactgcatt ctagttgtgg tttgtccaaa ctcatcaatg tatcttatca tgtctgtata
     1681 ccgtcgacct ctagctagag cttggcgtaa tcatggtcat agctgtttcc tgtgtgaaat
     1741 tgttatccgc tcacaattcc acacaacata cgagccggaa gcataaagtg taaagcctgg
     1801 ggtgcctaat gagtgagcta actcacatta attgcgttgc gctcactgcc cgctttccag
     1861 tcgggaaacc tgtcgtgcca gctgcattaa tgaatcggcc aacgcgcggg gagaggcggt
     1921 ttgcgtattg ggcgctcttc cgcttcctcg ctcactgact cgctgcgctc ggtcgttcgg
     1981 ctgcggcgag cggtatcagc tcactcaaag gcggtaatac ggttatccac agaatcaggg
     2041 gataacgcag gaaagaacat gtgagcaaaa ggccagcaaa aggccaggaa ccgtaaaaag
     2101 gccgcgttgc tggcgttttt ccataggctc cgcccccctg acgagcatca caaaaatcga
     2161 cgctcaagtc agaggtggcg aaacccgaca ggactataaa gataccaggc gtttccccct
     2221 ggaagctccc tcgtgcgctc tcctgttccg accctgccgc ttaccggata cctgtccgcc
     2281 tttctccctt cgggaagcgt ggcgctttct catagctcac gctgtaggta tctcagttcg
     2341 gtgtaggtcg ttcgctccaa gctgggctgt gtgcacgaac cccccgttca gcccgaccgc
     2401 tgcgccttat ccggtaacta tcgtcttgag tccaacccgg taagacacga cttatcgcca
     2461 ctggcagcag ccactggtaa caggattagc agagcgaggt atgtaggcgg tgctacagag
     2521 ttcttgaagt ggtggcctaa ctacggctac actagaagga cagtatttgg tatctgcgct
     2581 ctgctgaagc cagttacctt cggaaaaaga gttggtagct cttgatccgg caaacaaacc
     2641 accgctggta gcggtggttt ttttgtttgc aagcagcaga ttacgcgcag aaaaaaagga
     2701 tctcaagaag atcctttgat cttttctacg gggtctgacg ctcagtggaa cgaaaactca
     2761 cgttaaggga ttttggtcat gagattatca aaaaggatct tcacctagat ccttttaaat
     2821 taaaaatgaa gttttaaatc aatctaaagt atatatgagt aaacttggtc tgacagttac
     2881 caatgcttaa tcagtgaggc acctatctca gcgatctgtc tatttcgttc atccatagtt
     2941 gcctgactcc ccgtcgtgta gataactacg atacgggagg gcttaccatc tggccccagt
     3001 gctgcaatga taccgcgaga cccacgctca ccggctccag atttatcagc aataaaccag
     3061 ccagccggaa gggccgagcg cagaagtggt cctgcaactt tatccgcctc catccagtct
     3121 attaattgtt gccgggaagc tagagtaagt agttcgccag ttaatagttt gcgcaacgtt
     3181 gttgccattg ctacaggcat cgtggtgtca cgctcgtcgt ttggtatggc ttcattcagc
     3241 tccggttccc aacgatcaag gcgagttaca tgatccccca tgttgtgcaa aaaagcggtt
     3301 agctccttcg gtcctccgat cgttgtcaga agtaagttgg ccgcagtgtt atcactcatg
     3361 gttatggcag cactgcataa ttctcttact gtcatgccat ccgtaagatg cttttctgtg
     3421 actggtgagt actcaaccaa gtcattctga gaatagtgta tgcggcgacc gagttgctct
     3481 tgcccggcgt caatacggga taataccgcg ccacatagca gaactttaaa agtgctcatc
     3541 attggaaaac gttcttcggg gcgaaaactc tcaaggatct taccgctgtt gagatccagt
     3601 tcgatgtaac ccactcgtgc acccaactga tcttcagcat cttttacttt caccagcgtt
     3661 tctgggtgag caaaaacagg aaggcaaaat gccgcaaaaa agggaataag ggcgacacgg
     3721 aaatgttgaa tactcatact cttccttttt caatattatt gaagcattta tcagggttat
     3781 tgtctcatga gcggatacat atttgaatgt atttagaaaa ataaacaaat aggggttccg
     3841 cgcacatttc cccgaaaagt gccacctgac gtcgacggat cgggagatct cccgatcccc
     3901 tatggtgcac tctcagtaca atctgctctg atgccgcata gttaagccag tatctgctcc
     3961 ctgcttgtgt gttggaggtc gctgagtagt gcgcgagcaa aatttaagct acaacaaggc
     4021 aaggcttgac cgacaattgc atgaagaatc tgcttagggt taggcgtttt gcgctgcttc
     4081 gtacgggcca gatatacgcg ttgacattga ttattgacta gttattaata gtaatcaatt
     4141 acggggtcat tagttcatag cccatatatg gagttccgcg ttacataact tacggtaaat
     4201 ggcccgcctg gctgaccgcc caacgacccc cgcccattga cgtcaataat gacgtatgtt
     4261 cccatagtaa cgccaatagg gactttccat tgacgtcaat gggtggagta tttacggtaa
     4321 actgcccact tggcagtaca tcaagtgtat catatgccaa gtacgccccc tattgacgtc
     4381 aatgacggta aatggcccgc ctggcattat gcccagtaca tgaccttatg ggactttcct
     4441 acttggcagt acatctacgt attagtcatc gctattacca tggtgatgcg gttttggcag
     4501 tacatcaatg ggcgtggata gcggtttgac tcacggggat ttccaagtct ccaccccatt
     4561 gacgtcaatg ggagtttgtt ttggcaccaa aatcaacggg actttccaaa atgtcgtaac
     4621 aactccgccc cattgacgca aatgggcggt aggcgtgtac ggtgggaggt ctatataagc
     4681 agagctctcc ctatcagtga tagagatctc cctatcagtg atagagatcg tcgacgagct
     4741 cgtttagtga accgtcagat cgcctggaga cgccatccac gctgttttga cctccataga
     4801 agacaccggg accgatccag cctccggact ctagcgttta aacttaagct tcgccaccat
     4861 gaagaccatc attgccctga gctacatctt ctgcctggtg ttcgctCTCG AAATACGGGC
     4921 GGCGTTTCTT CGCCGAAGAA ATACGGCTCT TAGAACTAGG GTAGCAGAAC TGAGACAACG
     4981 AGTGCAGCGC CTCCGAAATA TAGTATCACA GTATGAAACT CGCTATGGTC CGCTCggcgc
     5041 cgggacagga gggtctgggg gtggcATGGT CTCAAAGGGC GAGGAACTTT TTACGGGCGT
     5101 TGTTCCGATC CTCGTCGAAT TGGACGGGGA CGTTAATGGG CATAAATTCT CAGTTAGTGG
     5161 TGAGGGTGAG GGGGACGCGA CATATGGGAA ACTTACGCTG AAGTTCATAT GTACCACCGG
     5221 AAAATTGCCA GTGCCGTGGC CTACTCTCGT CACCACCCTG ACATATGGTG TTCAGTGTTT
     5281 TAGCCGGTAT CCAGACCATA TGAAACAGCA CGATTTTTTT AAATCCGCTA TGCCTGAAGG
     5341 TTACGTACAG GAGCGAACGA TATTTTTTAA AGACGACGGA AACTACAAAA CTAGAGCCGA
     5401 GGTAAAATTC GAGGGTGACA CTCTCGTGAA CCGGATCGAA CTGAAGGGCA TAGATTTTAA
     5461 GGAGGATGGC AATATACTGG GCCACAAGCT CGAATACAAC TATAATTCTC ATAATGTCTA
     5521 TATCATGGCG GACAAACAGA AAAACGGCAT CAAGGTAAAC TTTAAAATCC GACACAATAT
     5581 TGAGGACGGC TCTGTCCAGC TTGCGGACCA TTACCAACAG AACACGCCGA TAGGGGATGG
     5641 TCCAGTACTT CTCCCTGATA ATCACTATTT GTCTACTCAG TCAGCTCTTA GCAAGGACCC
     5701 AAACGAAAAA CGGGATCACA TGGTCCTTCT TGAGTTCGTC ACTGCGGCTG GGATAACACT
     5761 CGGGATGGAC GAACTGTATA AGtaggccgc tcgaggaggg cccgaacaaa aactcatctc
     5821 agaagaggat ctgaatagcg ccgtcgacca tcatcataat catcattgag tttaaacccg
     5881 ctgatcagcc tcgactgtgc cttctagttg ccagccatct gttgtttgcc cctcccccgt
     5941 gccttccttg accctggaag gtgccactcc cactgtcctt tcctaataaa atgaggaaat
     6001 tgcatcgcat tgtctgagta ggtgtcattc tattctgggg ggtggggtgg ggcaggacag
     6061 caagggggag gattgggaag acaatagcag gcatgctggg ga
//
