# Supplementary material for: Protease-controlled secretion and display of intercellular signals
Source: Nat Commun. 2022 Feb 17;13:912. doi: 10.1038/s41467-022-28623-y (PMC8854555; doi:10.1038/s41467-022-28623-y)
Supplement: Supplementary file 7 — Source Data [file 41467_2022_28623_MOESM7_ESM.zip › Source Data/Plasmids/Misc. Plasmids/cmvto-seap.gb]

LOCUS       CMVTO-SEAP              6683 bp ds-DNA     circular     04-DEC-2020
DEFINITION  .
FEATURES             Location/Qualifiers
     polyA_signal    33..56
                     /label="BGH pA"
                     /ApEinfo_revcolor=#b4abac
                     /ApEinfo_fwdcolor=#b4abac
     misc_feature    339..386
                     /label="FRT"
                     /ApEinfo_revcolor=#b4abac
                     /ApEinfo_fwdcolor=#b4abac
     misc_recomb     353..386
                     /label="FRT"
                     /ApEinfo_revcolor=#c7b0e3
                     /ApEinfo_fwdcolor=#c7b0e3
     gene            394..1414
                     /label="Hygromycin"
                     /ApEinfo_revcolor=#b4abac
                     /ApEinfo_fwdcolor=#b4abac
     polyA_signal    1546..1676
                     /label="SV40 pA"
                     /ApEinfo_revcolor=#b4abac
                     /ApEinfo_fwdcolor=#b4abac
     primer_bind     complement(1712..1732)
                     /label="M13-rev"
                     /ApEinfo_revcolor=#85dae9
                     /ApEinfo_fwdcolor=#85dae9
     misc_binding    complement(1738..1760)
                     /label="LacO"
                     /ApEinfo_revcolor=#84b0dc
                     /ApEinfo_fwdcolor=#84b0dc
     promoter        complement(1764..1794)
                     /label="lac promoter"
                     /ApEinfo_revcolor=#c7b0e3
                     /ApEinfo_fwdcolor=#c7b0e3
     rep_origin      2059..2732
                     /label="pUC ori"
                     /ApEinfo_revcolor=#ffef86
                     /ApEinfo_fwdcolor=#ffef86
     rep_origin      complement(2100..2782)
                     /label="ColE1 origin"
                     /ApEinfo_revcolor=#9eafd2
                     /ApEinfo_fwdcolor=#9eafd2
     CDS             complement(2877..3737)
                     /label="Amp (bla)"
                     /ApEinfo_revcolor=#993366
                     /ApEinfo_fwdcolor=#993366
     CDS             complement(2880..3539)
                     /label="AmpR"
                     /ApEinfo_revcolor=#ffef86
                     /ApEinfo_fwdcolor=#ffef86
     promoter        complement(3738..3836)
                     /label="bla promoter"
                     /ApEinfo_revcolor=#c6c9d1
                     /ApEinfo_fwdcolor=#c6c9d1
     promoter        4100..4727
                     /label="CMV"
                     /ApEinfo_revcolor=#c6c9d1
                     /ApEinfo_fwdcolor=#c6c9d1
     promoter        4179..4482
                     /label="CMV enhancer"
                     /ApEinfo_revcolor=#c7b0e3
                     /ApEinfo_fwdcolor=#c7b0e3
     promoter        4483..4686
                     /label="CMV promoter"
                     /ApEinfo_revcolor=#9eafd2
                     /ApEinfo_fwdcolor=#9eafd2
     TATA_signal     4672..4678
                     /label="TATA box"
                     /ApEinfo_revcolor=#b4abac
                     /ApEinfo_fwdcolor=#b4abac
     misc_feature    4688..4706
                     /label="TetO"
                     /ApEinfo_revcolor=#b4abac
                     /ApEinfo_fwdcolor=#b4abac
     misc_feature    4688..4727
                     /label="TetR binding sites"
                     /ApEinfo_revcolor=#b4abac
                     /ApEinfo_fwdcolor=#b4abac
     misc_feature    4709..4727
                     /label="TetO"
                     /ApEinfo_revcolor=#b4abac
                     /ApEinfo_fwdcolor=#b4abac
     misc_feature    4851..4858
                     /label="Kozak"
                     /ApEinfo_revcolor=#b4abac
                     /ApEinfo_fwdcolor=#b4abac
     misc_feature    4859..6376
                     /label="SEAP"
                     /ApEinfo_revcolor=#c6c9d1
                     /ApEinfo_fwdcolor=#c6c9d1
     CDS             4859..6376
                     /label="Translation 4859-6376"
     CDS             6377..6379
                     /label="Translation 6377-6379"
     CDS             6388..6417
                     /label="c-myc epitope"
                     /ApEinfo_revcolor=#993366
                     /ApEinfo_fwdcolor=#993366
     misc_feature    6417..6419
                     /label="New Stop"
                     /ApEinfo_revcolor=#b4abac
                     /ApEinfo_fwdcolor=#b4abac
     CDS             6430..6447
                     /label="Polyhistidine tag"
                     /ApEinfo_revcolor=#993366
                     /ApEinfo_fwdcolor=#993366
     misc_feature    6448..6450
                     /label="STOP (missing now)"
                     /ApEinfo_revcolor=#a187be
                     /ApEinfo_fwdcolor=#a187be
     polyA_signal    6469..6683
                     /label="BGH polyadenylation sequence"
                     /ApEinfo_revcolor=#b4abac
                     /ApEinfo_fwdcolor=#b4abac
ORIGIN
        1 tgcggtgggc tctatggaga tctatcgatg ttctggggat gcggtgggct ctatggcttc
       61 tgaggcggaa agaaccagct ggggctctag ggggtatccc cnnnnnnnnn nnnnnnnnnn
      121 nnnnnnnnnn nnnnnnnnnn nnnnnnnnnn nnnnnnnnnn nnnnnnnnnn nnnnnnnnnn
      181 nnnnnnnnnn nnnnnnnnnn nnnnnnnnnn nnnnnnnnnn nnnnncnnnn nnnnnnnnnn
      241 nnnnnnnnnn nnnnnnnnnn nnnnnnnnnn nnnnnnnnnn nnnnnnnnnn nnnnnnnnnn
      301 nnnnnnnnnn nnnnnnaggg tgatggttca cgtacctaga agttcctatt ccgaagttcc
      361 tattctctag aaagtatagg aacttccttg gccaaaaagc ctgaactcac cgcgacgtct
      421 gtcgagaagt ttctgatcga aaagttcgac agcgtctccg acctgatgca gctctcggag
      481 ggcgaagaat ctcgtgcttt cagcttcgat gtaggagggc gtggatatgt cctgcgggta
      541 aatagctgcg ccgatggttt ctacaaagat cgttatgttt atcggcactt tgcatcggcc
      601 gcgctcccga ttccggaagt gcttgacatt ggggaattca gcgagagcct gacctattgc
      661 atctcccgcc gtgcacaggg tgtcacgttg caagacctgc ctgaaaccga actgcccgct
      721 gttctgcagc cggtcgcgga ggccatggat gcgatcgctg cggccgatct tagccagacg
      781 agcgggttcg gcccattcgg accgcaagga atcggtcaat acactacatg gcgtgatttc
      841 atatgcgcga ttgctgatcc ccatgtgtat cactggcaaa ctgtgatgga cgacaccgtc
      901 agtgcgtccg tcgcgcaggc tctcgatgag ctgatgcttt gggccgagga ctgccccgaa
      961 gtccggcacc tcgtgcacgc ggatttcggc tccaacaatg tcctgacgga caatggccgc
     1021 ataacagcgg tcattgactg gagcgaggcg atgttcgggg attcccaata cgaggtcgcc
     1081 aacatcttct tctggaggcc gtggttggct tgtatggagc agcagacgcg ctacttcgag
     1141 cggaggcatc cggagcttgc aggatcgccg cggctccggg cgtatatgct ccgcattggt
     1201 cttgaccaac tctatcagag cttggttgac ggcaatttcg atgatgcagc ttgggcgcag
     1261 ggtcgatgcg acgcaatcgt ccgatccgga gccgggactg tcgggcgtac acaaatcgcc
     1321 cgcagaagcg cggccgtctg gaccgatggc tgtgtagaag tactcgccga tagtggaaac
     1381 cgacgcccca gcactcgtcc gagggcaaag gaatagcacg tactacgaga tttcgattcc
     1441 accgccgcct tctatgaaag gttgggcttc ggaatcgttt tccgggacgc cggctggatg
     1501 atcctccagc gcggggatct catgctggag ttcttcgccc accccaactt gtttattgca
     1561 gcttataatg gttacaaata aagcaatagc atcacaaatt tcacaaataa agcatttttt
     1621 tcactgcatt ctagttgtgg tttgtccaaa ctcatcaatg tatcttatca tgtctgtata
     1681 ccgtcgacct ctagctagag cttggcgtaa tcatggtcat agctgtttcc tgtgtgaaat
     1741 tgttatccgc tcacaattcc acacaacata cgagccggaa gcataaagtg taaagcctgg
     1801 ggtgcctaat gagtgagcta actcacatta attgcgttgc gctcactgcc cgctttccag
     1861 tcgggaaacc tgtcgtgcca gctgcattaa tgaatcggcc aacgcgcggg gagaggcggt
     1921 ttgcgtattg ggcgctcttc cgcttcctcg ctcactgact cgctgcgctc ggtcgttcgg
     1981 ctgcggcgag cggtatcagc tcactcaaag gcggtaatac ggttatccac agaatcaggg
     2041 gataacgcag gaaagaacat gtgagcaaaa ggccagcaaa aggccaggaa ccgtaaaaag
     2101 gccgcgttgc tggcgttttt ccataggctc cgcccccctg acgagcatca caaaaatcga
     2161 cgctcaagtc agaggtggcg aaacccgaca ggactataaa gataccaggc gtttccccct
     2221 ggaagctccc tcgtgcgctc tcctgttccg accctgccgc ttaccggata cctgtccgcc
     2281 tttctccctt cgggaagcgt ggcgctttct catagctcac gctgtaggta tctcagttcg
     2341 gtgtaggtcg ttcgctccaa gctgggctgt gtgcacgaac cccccgttca gcccgaccgc
     2401 tgcgccttat ccggtaacta tcgtcttgag tccaacccgg taagacacga cttatcgcca
     2461 ctggcagcag ccactggtaa caggattagc agagcgaggt atgtaggcgg tgctacagag
     2521 ttcttgaagt ggtggcctaa ctacggctac actagaagga cagtatttgg tatctgcgct
     2581 ctgctgaagc cagttacctt cggaaaaaga gttggtagct cttgatccgg caaacaaacc
     2641 accgctggta gcggtggttt ttttgtttgc aagcagcaga ttacgcgcag aaaaaaagga
     2701 tctcaagaag atcctttgat cttttctacg gggtctgacg ctcagtggaa cgaaaactca
     2761 cgttaaggga ttttggtcat gagattatca aaaaggatct tcacctagat ccttttaaat
     2821 taaaaatgaa gttttaaatc aatctaaagt atatatgagt aaacttggtc tgacagttac
     2881 caatgcttaa tcagtgaggc acctatctca gcgatctgtc tatttcgttc atccatagtt
     2941 gcctgactcc ccgtcgtgta gataactacg atacgggagg gcttaccatc tggccccagt
     3001 gctgcaatga taccgcgaga cccacgctca ccggctccag atttatcagc aataaaccag
     3061 ccagccggaa gggccgagcg cagaagtggt cctgcaactt tatccgcctc catccagtct
     3121 attaattgtt gccgggaagc tagagtaagt agttcgccag ttaatagttt gcgcaacgtt
     3181 gttgccattg ctacaggcat cgtggtgtca cgctcgtcgt ttggtatggc ttcattcagc
     3241 tccggttccc aacgatcaag gcgagttaca tgatccccca tgttgtgcaa aaaagcggtt
     3301 agctccttcg gtcctccgat cgttgtcaga agtaagttgg ccgcagtgtt atcactcatg
     3361 gttatggcag cactgcataa ttctcttact gtcatgccat ccgtaagatg cttttctgtg
     3421 actggtgagt actcaaccaa gtcattctga gaatagtgta tgcggcgacc gagttgctct
     3481 tgcccggcgt caatacggga taataccgcg ccacatagca gaactttaaa agtgctcatc
     3541 attggaaaac gttcttcggg gcgaaaactc tcaaggatct taccgctgtt gagatccagt
     3601 tcgatgtaac ccactcgtgc acccaactga tcttcagcat cttttacttt caccagcgtt
     3661 tctgggtgag caaaaacagg aaggcaaaat gccgcaaaaa agggaataag ggcgacacgg
     3721 aaatgttgaa tactcatact cttccttttt caatattatt gaagcattta tcagggttat
     3781 tgtctcatga gcggatacat atttgaatgt atttagaaaa ataaacaaat aggggttccg
     3841 cgcacatttc cccgaaaagt gccacctgac gtcgacggat cgggagatct cccgatcccc
     3901 tatggtgcac tctcagtaca atctgctctg atgccgcata gttaagccag tatctgctcc
     3961 ctgcttgtgt gttggaggtc gctgagtagt gcgcgagcaa aatttaagct acaacaaggc
     4021 aaggcttgac cgacaattgc atgaagaatc tgcttagggt taggcgtttt gcgctgcttc
     4081 gtacgggcca gatatacgcg ttgacattga ttattgacta gttattaata gtaatcaatt
     4141 acggggtcat tagttcatag cccatatatg gagttccgcg ttacataact tacggtaaat
     4201 ggcccgcctg gctgaccgcc caacgacccc cgcccattga cgtcaataat gacgtatgtt
     4261 cccatagtaa cgccaatagg gactttccat tgacgtcaat gggtggagta tttacggtaa
     4321 actgcccact tggcagtaca tcaagtgtat catatgccaa gtacgccccc tattgacgtc
     4381 aatgacggta aatggcccgc ctggcattat gcccagtaca tgaccttatg ggactttcct
     4441 acttggcagt acatctacgt attagtcatc gctattacca tggtgatgcg gttttggcag
     4501 tacatcaatg ggcgtggata gcggtttgac tcacggggat ttccaagtct ccaccccatt
     4561 gacgtcaatg ggagtttgtt ttggcaccaa aatcaacggg actttccaaa atgtcgtaac
     4621 aactccgccc cattgacgca aatgggcggt aggcgtgtac ggtgggaggt ctatataagc
     4681 agagctctcc ctatcagtga tagagatctc cctatcagtg atagagatcg tcgacgagct
     4741 cgtttagtga accgtcagat cgcctggaga cgccatccac gctgttttga cctccataga
     4801 agacaccggg accgatccag cctccggact ctagcgttta aacttaagct tcgccaccAT
     4861 GCTGCTCCTG TTGCTGCTGC TGGGCCTGAG GCTACAGCTC TCCCTGGGCA TCATCCCAGT
     4921 TGAGGAGGAG AACCCGGACT TCTGGAACCG CGAGGCAGCC GAGGCCCTGG GTGCCGCCAA
     4981 GAAGCTGCAG CCTGCACAGA CAGCCGCCAA GAACCTCATC ATCTTCCTGG GCGATGGGAT
     5041 GGGGGTGTCT ACGGTGACAG CTGCCAGGAT TCTAAAAGGG CAGAAGAAGG ACAAACTGGG
     5101 GCCTGAGATA CCCCTGGCCA TGGACCGCTT CCCATATGTG GCTCTGTCCA AGACATACAA
     5161 TGTAGACAAA CATGTGCCAG ACAGTGGAGC CACAGCCACG GCCTACCTGT GCGGGGTCAA
     5221 GGGCAACTTC CAGACCATTG GCTTGAGTGC AGCCGCCCGC TTTAACCAGT GCAACACGAC
     5281 ACGCGGCAAC GAGGTCATCT CCGTGATGAA TCGGGCCAAG AAAGCAGGGA AGTCAGTGGG
     5341 AGTGGTAACC ACCACACGAG TGCAGCACGC CTCGCCAGCC GGCACCTACG CCCACACGGT
     5401 GAACCGCAAC TGGTACTCGG ACGCCGACGT GCCTGCCTCG GCCCGCCAGG AGGGGTGCCA
     5461 GGACATCGCT ACGCAGCTCA TCTCCAACAT GGACATTGAC GTGATCCTAG GTGGAGGCCG
     5521 AAAATACATG TTTCCCATGG GAACCCCAGA CCCTGAGTAC CCAGATGACT ACAGCCAAGG
     5581 TGGGACCAGG CTGGACGGGA AGAATCTGGT GCAGGAATGG CTGGCGAAGC GCCAGGGTGC
     5641 CCGGTATGTG TGGAACCGCA CTGAGCTCAT GCAGGCTTCC CTGGACCCGT CTGTGACCCA
     5701 TCTCATGGGT CTCTTTGAGC CTGGAGACAT GAAATACGAG ATCCACCGAG ACTCCACACT
     5761 GGACCCCTCC CTGATGGAGA TGACAGAGGC TGCCCTGCGC CTGCTGAGCA GGAACCCCCG
     5821 CGGCTTCTTC CTCTTCGTGG AGGGTGGTCG CATCGACCAT GGTCATCATG AAAGCAGGGC
     5881 TTACCGGGCA CTGACTGAGA CGATCATGTT CGACGACGCC ATTGAGAGGG CGGGCCAGCT
     5941 CACCAGCGAG GAGGACACGC TGAGCCTCGT CACTGCCGAC CACTCCCACG TCTTCTCCTT
     6001 CGGAGGCTAC CCCCTGCGAG GGAGCTCCAT CTTCGGGCTG GCCCCTGGCA AGGCCCGGGA
     6061 CAGGAAGGCC TACACGGTCC TCCTATACGG AAACGGTCCA GGCTATGTGC TCAAGGACGG
     6121 CGCTCGGCCG GATGTTACCG AGAGCGAGAG CGGGAGCCCC GAGTATCGGC AGCAGTCAGC
     6181 AGTGCCCCTG GACGAAGAGA CCCACGCAGG CGAGGACGTG GCGGTGTTCG CGCGCGGCCC
     6241 GCAGGCGCAC CTGGTTCACG GCGTGCAGGA GCAGACCTTC ATAGCGCACG TCATGGCCTT
     6301 CGCCGCCTGC CTGGAGCCCT ACACCGCCTG CGACCTGGCA CCCCCCGCCG GCACCACCGA
     6361 CGCCGCGCAC CCGGGTTAGg gcccGAAcaa aaactcatct cagaagagga tctgaatagc
     6421 gccgtcgacc atcatcataa tcatcattga gtttaaaccc gctgatcagc ctcgactgtg
     6481 ccttctagtt gccagccatc tgttgtttgc ccctcccccg tgccttcctt gaccctggaa
     6541 ggtgccactc ccactgtcct ttcctaataa aatgaggaaa ttgcatcgca ttgtctgagt
     6601 aggtgtcatt ctattctggg gggtggggtg gggcaggaca gcaaggggga ggattgggaa
     6661 gacaatagca ggcatgctgg gga
//
