# Supplementary material for: Protease-controlled secretion and display of intercellular signals
Source: Nat Commun. 2022 Feb 17;13:912. doi: 10.1038/s41467-022-28623-y (PMC8854555; doi:10.1038/s41467-022-28623-y)
Supplement: Supplementary file 7 — Source Data [file 41467_2022_28623_MOESM7_ESM.zip › Source Data/Plasmids/Misc. Plasmids/cmvto-furin.gb]

LOCUS       CMV-TO-Furin_(FLP-IN)   7547 bp ds-DNA     circular     17-NOV-2021
DEFINITION  .
FEATURES             Location/Qualifiers
     polyA_signal    33..56
                     /label="BGH pA"
                     /ApEinfo_revcolor=#ff0080
                     /ApEinfo_fwdcolor=#ff0080
     misc_feature    339..386
                     /label="FRT"
                     /ApEinfo_revcolor=#0080ff
                     /ApEinfo_fwdcolor=#0080ff
     gene            394..1414
                     /label="Hygromycin"
                     /ApEinfo_revcolor=#b1ff67
                     /ApEinfo_fwdcolor=#b1ff67
     polyA_signal    1546..1676
                     /label="SV40 pA"
                     /ApEinfo_revcolor=#ff0080
                     /ApEinfo_fwdcolor=#ff0080
     rep_origin      2059..2732
                     /label="pUC ori"
                     /ApEinfo_revcolor=#c6c9d1
                     /ApEinfo_fwdcolor=#c6c9d1
     CDS             complement(2877..3737)
                     /label="Amp (bla)"
                     /ApEinfo_revcolor=#ff0000
                     /ApEinfo_fwdcolor=#ff0000
     promoter        complement(3738..3836)
                     /label="bla promoter"
                     /ApEinfo_revcolor=#d59687
                     /ApEinfo_fwdcolor=#d59687
     primer_bind     4024..4043
                     /label="primer3"
                     /ApEinfo_revcolor=#84b0dc
                     /ApEinfo_fwdcolor=#84b0dc
     promoter        4100..4727
                     /label="CMV"
                     /ApEinfo_revcolor=#d59687
                     /ApEinfo_fwdcolor=#d59687
     enhancer        4100..4826
                     /label="CMV promoter (with TetOs)"
                     /ApEinfo_revcolor=#800080
                     /ApEinfo_fwdcolor=#800080
     misc_feature    4585..4585
                     /label="A"
                     /ApEinfo_revcolor=#0080ff
                     /ApEinfo_fwdcolor=#0080ff
     TATA_signal     4672..4678
                     /label="TATA box"
                     /ApEinfo_revcolor=#b1ff67
                     /ApEinfo_fwdcolor=#b1ff67
     misc_feature    4688..4706
                     /label="TetO"
                     /ApEinfo_revcolor=#a187be
                     /ApEinfo_fwdcolor=#a187be
     misc_feature    4688..4727
                     /label="TetR binding sites"
                     /ApEinfo_revcolor=#a187be
                     /ApEinfo_fwdcolor=#a187be
     misc_feature    4709..4727
                     /label="TetO"
                     /ApEinfo_revcolor=#a187be
                     /ApEinfo_fwdcolor=#a187be
     misc_feature    4851..4858
                     /label="Kozak"
                     /ApEinfo_revcolor=#b4abac
                     /ApEinfo_fwdcolor=#b4abac
     misc_feature    4859..4936
                     /label="Furin Signal Peptide"
                     /ApEinfo_revcolor=#b1ff67
                     /ApEinfo_fwdcolor=#b1ff67
     CDS             4859..7240
                     /label="Translation 4859-7240"
     misc_feature    4859..7243
                     /label="Furin"
                     /ApEinfo_revcolor=#ffef86
                     /ApEinfo_fwdcolor=#ffef86
     misc_feature    4937..5179
                     /label="Inhibition Peptide"
                     /ApEinfo_revcolor=#75c6a9
                     /ApEinfo_fwdcolor=#75c6a9
     misc_feature    5180..7240
                     /label="Mature Furin"
                     /ApEinfo_revcolor=#84b0dc
                     /ApEinfo_fwdcolor=#84b0dc
     CDS             7241..7243
                     /label="Translation 7241-7243"
     CDS             7249..7281
                     /label="c-myc epitope"
                     /ApEinfo_revcolor=#ff0000
                     /ApEinfo_fwdcolor=#ff0000
     misc_feature    7281..7283
                     /label="New Stop"
                     /ApEinfo_revcolor=#0080ff
                     /ApEinfo_fwdcolor=#0080ff
     primer_bind     complement(7287..7306)
                     /label="primer3"
                     /ApEinfo_revcolor=#84b0dc
                     /ApEinfo_fwdcolor=#84b0dc
     CDS             7294..7311
                     /label="Polyhistidine tag"
                     /ApEinfo_revcolor=#ff0000
                     /ApEinfo_fwdcolor=#ff0000
     misc_feature    7312..7314
                     /label="cya"
                     /ApEinfo_revcolor=#0080ff
                     /ApEinfo_fwdcolor=#0080ff
     polyA_signal    7333..7547
                     /label="BGH polyadenylation sequence"
                     /ApEinfo_revcolor=#ff0080
                     /ApEinfo_fwdcolor=#ff0080
ORIGIN
        1 tgcggtgggc tctatggaga tctatcgatg ttctggggat gcggtgggct ctatggcttc
       61 tgaggcggaa agaaccagct ggggctctag ggggtatccc cnnnnnnnnn nnnnnnnnnn
      121 nnnnnnnnnn nnnnnnnnnn nnnnnnnnnn nnnnnnnnnn nnnnnnnnnn nnnnnnnnnn
      181 nnnnnnnnnn nnnnnnnnnn nnnnnnnnnn nnnnnnnnnn nnnnncnnnn nnnnnnnnnn
      241 nnnnnnnnnn nnnnnnnnnn nnnnnnnnnn nnnnnnnnnn nnnnnnnnnn nnnnnnnnnn
      301 nnnnnnnnnn nnnnnnaggg tgatggttca cgtacctaga agttcctatt ccgaagttcc
      361 tattctctag aaagtatagg aacttccttg gccaaaaagc ctgaactcac cgcgacgtct
      421 gtcgagaagt ttctgatcga aaagttcgac agcgtctccg acctgatgca gctctcggag
      481 ggcgaagaat ctcgtgcttt cagcttcgat gtaggagggc gtggatatgt cctgcgggta
      541 aatagctgcg ccgatggttt ctacaaagat cgttatgttt atcggcactt tgcatcggcc
      601 gcgctcccga ttccggaagt gcttgacatt ggggaattca gcgagagcct gacctattgc
      661 atctcccgcc gtgcacaggg tgtcacgttg caagacctgc ctgaaaccga actgcccgct
      721 gttctgcagc cggtcgcgga ggccatggat gcgatcgctg cggccgatct tagccagacg
      781 agcgggttcg gcccattcgg accgcaagga atcggtcaat acactacatg gcgtgatttc
      841 atatgcgcga ttgctgatcc ccatgtgtat cactggcaaa ctgtgatgga cgacaccgtc
      901 agtgcgtccg tcgcgcaggc tctcgatgag ctgatgcttt gggccgagga ctgccccgaa
      961 gtccggcacc tcgtgcacgc ggatttcggc tccaacaatg tcctgacgga caatggccgc
     1021 ataacagcgg tcattgactg gagcgaggcg atgttcgggg attcccaata cgaggtcgcc
     1081 aacatcttct tctggaggcc gtggttggct tgtatggagc agcagacgcg ctacttcgag
     1141 cggaggcatc cggagcttgc aggatcgccg cggctccggg cgtatatgct ccgcattggt
     1201 cttgaccaac tctatcagag cttggttgac ggcaatttcg atgatgcagc ttgggcgcag
     1261 ggtcgatgcg acgcaatcgt ccgatccgga gccgggactg tcgggcgtac acaaatcgcc
     1321 cgcagaagcg cggccgtctg gaccgatggc tgtgtagaag tactcgccga tagtggaaac
     1381 cgacgcccca gcactcgtcc gagggcaaag gaatagcacg tactacgaga tttcgattcc
     1441 accgccgcct tctatgaaag gttgggcttc ggaatcgttt tccgggacgc cggctggatg
     1501 atcctccagc gcggggatct catgctggag ttcttcgccc accccaactt gtttattgca
     1561 gcttataatg gttacaaata aagcaatagc atcacaaatt tcacaaataa agcatttttt
     1621 tcactgcatt ctagttgtgg tttgtccaaa ctcatcaatg tatcttatca tgtctgtata
     1681 ccgtcgacct ctagctagag cttggcgtaa tcatggtcat agctgtttcc tgtgtgaaat
     1741 tgttatccgc tcacaattcc acacaacata cgagccggaa gcataaagtg taaagcctgg
     1801 ggtgcctaat gagtgagcta actcacatta attgcgttgc gctcactgcc cgctttccag
     1861 tcgggaaacc tgtcgtgcca gctgcattaa tgaatcggcc aacgcgcggg gagaggcggt
     1921 ttgcgtattg ggcgctcttc cgcttcctcg ctcactgact cgctgcgctc ggtcgttcgg
     1981 ctgcggcgag cggtatcagc tcactcaaag gcggtaatac ggttatccac agaatcaggg
     2041 gataacgcag gaaagaacat gtgagcaaaa ggccagcaaa aggccaggaa ccgtaaaaag
     2101 gccgcgttgc tggcgttttt ccataggctc cgcccccctg acgagcatca caaaaatcga
     2161 cgctcaagtc agaggtggcg aaacccgaca ggactataaa gataccaggc gtttccccct
     2221 ggaagctccc tcgtgcgctc tcctgttccg accctgccgc ttaccggata cctgtccgcc
     2281 tttctccctt cgggaagcgt ggcgctttct catagctcac gctgtaggta tctcagttcg
     2341 gtgtaggtcg ttcgctccaa gctgggctgt gtgcacgaac cccccgttca gcccgaccgc
     2401 tgcgccttat ccggtaacta tcgtcttgag tccaacccgg taagacacga cttatcgcca
     2461 ctggcagcag ccactggtaa caggattagc agagcgaggt atgtaggcgg tgctacagag
     2521 ttcttgaagt ggtggcctaa ctacggctac actagaagga cagtatttgg tatctgcgct
     2581 ctgctgaagc cagttacctt cggaaaaaga gttggtagct cttgatccgg caaacaaacc
     2641 accgctggta gcggtggttt ttttgtttgc aagcagcaga ttacgcgcag aaaaaaagga
     2701 tctcaagaag atcctttgat cttttctacg gggtctgacg ctcagtggaa cgaaaactca
     2761 cgttaaggga ttttggtcat gagattatca aaaaggatct tcacctagat ccttttaaat
     2821 taaaaatgaa gttttaaatc aatctaaagt atatatgagt aaacttggtc tgacagttac
     2881 caatgcttaa tcagtgaggc acctatctca gcgatctgtc tatttcgttc atccatagtt
     2941 gcctgactcc ccgtcgtgta gataactacg atacgggagg gcttaccatc tggccccagt
     3001 gctgcaatga taccgcgaga cccacgctca ccggctccag atttatcagc aataaaccag
     3061 ccagccggaa gggccgagcg cagaagtggt cctgcaactt tatccgcctc catccagtct
     3121 attaattgtt gccgggaagc tagagtaagt agttcgccag ttaatagttt gcgcaacgtt
     3181 gttgccattg ctacaggcat cgtggtgtca cgctcgtcgt ttggtatggc ttcattcagc
     3241 tccggttccc aacgatcaag gcgagttaca tgatccccca tgttgtgcaa aaaagcggtt
     3301 agctccttcg gtcctccgat cgttgtcaga agtaagttgg ccgcagtgtt atcactcatg
     3361 gttatggcag cactgcataa ttctcttact gtcatgccat ccgtaagatg cttttctgtg
     3421 actggtgagt actcaaccaa gtcattctga gaatagtgta tgcggcgacc gagttgctct
     3481 tgcccggcgt caatacggga taataccgcg ccacatagca gaactttaaa agtgctcatc
     3541 attggaaaac gttcttcggg gcgaaaactc tcaaggatct taccgctgtt gagatccagt
     3601 tcgatgtaac ccactcgtgc acccaactga tcttcagcat cttttacttt caccagcgtt
     3661 tctgggtgag caaaaacagg aaggcaaaat gccgcaaaaa agggaataag ggcgacacgg
     3721 aaatgttgaa tactcatact cttccttttt caatattatt gaagcattta tcagggttat
     3781 tgtctcatga gcggatacat atttgaatgt atttagaaaa ataaacaaat aggggttccg
     3841 cgcacatttc cccgaaaagt gccacctgac gtcgacggat cgggagatct cccgatcccc
     3901 tatggtgcac tctcagtaca atctgctctg atgccgcata gttaagccag tatctgctcc
     3961 ctgcttgtgt gttggaggtc gctgagtagt gcgcgagcaa aatttaagct acaacaaggc
     4021 aaggcttgac cgacaattgc atgaagaatc tgcttagggt taggcgtttt gcgctgcttc
     4081 gtacgggcca gatatacgcg ttgacattga ttattgacta gttattaata gtaatcaatt
     4141 acggggtcat tagttcatag cccatatatg gagttccgcg ttacataact tacggtaaat
     4201 ggcccgcctg gctgaccgcc caacgacccc cgcccattga cgtcaataat gacgtatgtt
     4261 cccatagtaa cgccaatagg gactttccat tgacgtcaat gggtggagta tttacggtaa
     4321 actgcccact tggcagtaca tcaagtgtat catatgccaa gtacgccccc tattgacgtc
     4381 aatgacggta aatggcccgc ctggcattat gcccagtaca tgaccttatg ggactttcct
     4441 acttggcagt acatctacgt attagtcatc gctattacca tggtgatgcg gttttggcag
     4501 tacatcaatg ggcgtggata gcggtttgac tcacggggat ttccaagtct ccaccccatt
     4561 gacgtcaatg ggagtttgtt ttggcaccaa aatcaacggg actttccaaa atgtcgtaac
     4621 aactccgccc cattgacgca aatgggcggt aggcgtgtac ggtgggaggt ctatataagc
     4681 agagctctcc ctatcagtga tagagatctc cctatcagtg atagagatcg tcgacgagct
     4741 cgtttagtga accgtcagat cgcctggaga cgccatccac gctgttttga cctccataga
     4801 agacaccggg accgatccag cctccggact ctagcgttta aacttaagct tcgccaccAT
     4861 GGAATTAAGG CCTTGGCTAC TCTGGGTCGT AGCCGCCACA GGCACGCTGG TGCTTTTAGC
     4921 AGCTGACGCC CAGGGCCAGA AAGTGTTCAC GAATACGTGG GCTGTTAGAA TTCCAGGTGG
     4981 CCCAGCAGTG GCTAACTCGG TGGCCAGAAA ACACGGCTTT CTCAATTTGG GCCAGATCTT
     5041 CGGTGACTAC TATCACTTTT GGCACAGGGG TGTCACTAAA CGGAGCCTGT CCCCACATCG
     5101 CCCACGCCAC TCTAGATTGC AGCGTGAGCC TCAGGTTCAG TGGCTAGAGC AGCAGGTGGC
     5161 CAAGAGGCGC ACAAAGAGAG ATGTGTATCA GGAGCCTACC GATCCCAAGT TCCCGCAGCA
     5221 GTGGTATCTA AGTGGGGTGA CCCAGAGAGA CCTGAACGTC AAGGCTGCGT GGGCGCAGGG
     5281 ATACACTGGG CACGGAATCG TGGTGAGTAT ACTGGACGAC GGTATTGAGA AAAATCATCC
     5341 CGATTTGGCG GGGAACTATG ATCCCGGAGC TTCCTTCGAC GTCAATGATC AAGATCCCGA
     5401 CCCACAACCT AGGTACACCC AGATGAACGA TAACAGGCAC GGAACACGAT GTGCAGGGGA
     5461 GGTCGCCGCC GTTGCCAATA ATGGGGTCTG CGGCGTGGGG GTAGCTTACA ACGCTCGGAT
     5521 CGGGGGCGTA CGGATGCTCG ACGGCGAGGT GACAGACGCT GTTGAGGCCC GCTCTCTGGG
     5581 GTTGAACCCT AATCATATTC ACATCTATTC CGCAAGCTGG GGACCCGAAG ACGATGGAAA
     5641 GACCGTGGAC GGGCCTGCTC GCTTGGCTGA AGAGGCATTT TTTCGGGGTG TTTCTCAGGG
     5701 ACGCGGCGGG CTGGGCTCCA TCTTCGTGTG GGCTTCTGGT AATGGCGGAA GGGAACATGA
     5761 CTCATGTAAT TGCGACGGCT ATACGAACTC AATCTATACC TTGAGTATTA GCAGCGCAAC
     5821 CCAGTTTGGG AACGTGCCAT GGTATAGCGA GGCCTGTTCC AGTACACTCG CCACAACTTA
     5881 CTCATCCGGG AACCAAAATG AGAAACAGAT CGTGACAACT GACCTTCGAC AGAAGTGTAC
     5941 TGAGAGTCAT ACAGGCACCA GCGCAAGTGC CCCCCTTGCA GCAGGGATAA TTGCCCTGAC
     6001 CCTGGAGGCC AATAAAAACT TAACCTGGCG GGACATGCAA CACCTGGTTG TTCAGACCTC
     6061 CAAGCCGGCG CACCTTAATG CCAACGACTG GGCTACCAAT GGCGTGGGAA GAAAAGTAAG
     6121 CCACTCTTAC GGATACGGCC TACTGGATGC GGGCGCTATG GTGGCCCTCG CCCAGAACTG
     6181 GACAACAGTC GCTCCCCAAA GGAAGTGCAT CATAGACATC TTAACGGAAC CAAAAGACAT
     6241 AGGGAAGAGG CTGGAGGTGC GAAAAACTGT AACCGCCTGT CTGGGAGAAC CTAACCACAT
     6301 TACCCGACTG GAACATGCCC AGGCCAGACT GACACTGAGT TATAATCGTC GGGGAGATCT
     6361 CGCTATTCAC CTCGTGTCAC CGATGGGCAC TAGGTCGACC CTGCTGGCCG CCCGACCACA
     6421 CGATTACTCT GCAGATGGCT TTAACGATTG GGCATTTATG ACCACTCATA GTTGGGACGA
     6481 AGATCCTTCC GGGGAGTGGG TCCTCGAGAT CGAAAATACC TCTGAGGCAA ACAATTACGG
     6541 TACACTCACT AAGTTCACTC TGGTCCTGTA TGGAACGGCC CCAGAGGGGC TACCCGTGCC
     6601 CCCTGAGTCA AGCGGCTGCA AAACCTTAAC CTCCAGCCAG GCTTGCGTGG TTTGCGAGGA
     6661 GGGCTTTTCC CTGCATCAAA AGTCATGCGT CCAGCACTGC CCCCCCGGTT TTGCGCCACA
     6721 AGTGCTTGAT ACTCATTACT CTACAGAAAA CGATGTCGAG ACCATTCGTG CATCGGTATG
     6781 CGCACCTTGT CATGCCTCCT GTGCTACATG CCAAGGCCCC GCTTTGACTG ACTGCTTGAG
     6841 CTGCCCGAGT CACGCCAGCC TGGATCCAGT GGAGCAGACT TGTAGCCGCC AGTCTCAGTC
     6901 TTCTAGAGAG TCCCCTCCAC AACAGCAACC ACCAAGACTG CCCCCTGAAG TAGAAGCCGG
     6961 GCAACGTCTT CGGGCGGGAC TCCTGCCCTC TCATCTGCCT GAAGTGGTCG CAGGGCTTTC
     7021 ATGTGCATTC ATCGTTCTCG TGTTCGTTAC AGTGTTCCTC GTGCTCCAGC TTCGGTCAGG
     7081 CTTTTCATTC AGAGGCGTGA AGGTCTACAC AATGGATCGC GGACTCATCT CTTACAAGGG
     7141 TCTGCCGCCT GAAGCATGGC AAGAGGAATG TCCCAGCGAT TCCGAAGAGG ATGAAGGAAG
     7201 GGGAGAGCGG ACCGCCTTCA TTAAGGACCA GAGCGCTCTC TAGggcccga acaaaaactc
     7261 atctcagaag aggatctgaa tagcgccgtc gaccatcatc atcatcatca ttgagtttaa
     7321 acccgctgat cagcctcgac tgtgccttct agttgccagc catctgttgt ttgcccctcc
     7381 cccgtgcctt ccttgaccct ggaaggtgcc actcccactg tcctttccta ataaaatgag
     7441 gaaattgcat cgcattgtct gagtaggtgt cattctattc tggggggtgg ggtggggcag
     7501 gacagcaagg gggaggattg ggaagacaat agcaggcatg ctgggga
//
