# Supplementary material for: Protease-controlled secretion and display of intercellular signals
Source: Nat Commun. 2022 Feb 17;13:912. doi: 10.1038/s41467-022-28623-y (PMC8854555; doi:10.1038/s41467-022-28623-y)
Supplement: Supplementary file 7 — Source Data [file 41467_2022_28623_MOESM7_ESM.zip › Source Data/Plasmids/Misc. Plasmids/cmvto-gbp6-tm-che.gb]

LOCUS       CMV-TO-Gbp6-tmHO4-Che_( 6632 bp ds-DNA     circular     10-NOV-2020
DEFINITION  .
FEATURES             Location/Qualifiers
     polyA_signal    33..56
                     /label="BGH pA"
                     /ApEinfo_revcolor=#b4abac
                     /ApEinfo_fwdcolor=#b4abac
     primer          complement(135..150)
                     /label="FlpInR"
                     /note="sequence: cgcgtaaccaccacac"
                     /ApEinfo_revcolor=#84b0dc
                     /ApEinfo_fwdcolor=#84b0dc
     primer          267..285
                     /label="FrtF"
                     /note="sequence: agggttccgatttagtgct"
                     /ApEinfo_revcolor=#f58a5e
                     /ApEinfo_fwdcolor=#f58a5e
     misc_feature    339..386
                     /label="FRT"
                     /ApEinfo_revcolor=#b4abac
                     /ApEinfo_fwdcolor=#b4abac
     gene            394..1414
                     /label="Hygromycin"
                     /ApEinfo_revcolor=#b4abac
                     /ApEinfo_fwdcolor=#b4abac
     primer          1342..1360
                     /label="Hyg_F"
                     /note="sequence: ACCGATGGCTGTGTAGAAG"
                     /ApEinfo_revcolor=#84b0dc
                     /ApEinfo_fwdcolor=#84b0dc
     polyA_signal    1546..1676
                     /label="SV40 pA"
                     /ApEinfo_revcolor=#b4abac
                     /ApEinfo_fwdcolor=#b4abac
     primer          complement(1559..1584)
                     /label="SV40PA_R"
                     /note="sequence: GCTTTATTTGTAACCATTATAAGCTG"
                     /ApEinfo_revcolor=#c7b0e3
                     /ApEinfo_fwdcolor=#c7b0e3
     primer          2008..2027
                     /label="pUCori5F"
                     /note="sequence: AAGGCGGTAATACGGTTATC"
                     /ApEinfo_revcolor=#ff9ccd
                     /ApEinfo_fwdcolor=#ff9ccd
     rep_origin      2059..2732
                     /label="pUC ori"
                     /ApEinfo_revcolor=#ffef86
                     /ApEinfo_fwdcolor=#ffef86
     primer          complement(2179..2198)
                     /label="pUCoriR"
                     /note="sequence: tatagtcctgtcgggtttcg"
                     /ApEinfo_revcolor=#d59687
                     /ApEinfo_fwdcolor=#d59687
     CDS             complement(2877..3737)
                     /label="Amp (bla)"
                     /ApEinfo_revcolor=#993366
                     /ApEinfo_fwdcolor=#993366
     promoter        complement(3738..3836)
                     /label="bla promoter"
                     /ApEinfo_revcolor=#c6c9d1
                     /ApEinfo_fwdcolor=#c6c9d1
     primer          4010..4030
                     /label="FlpInF1"
                     /note="sequence: agtatctgctccctgcttgtg"
                     /ApEinfo_revcolor=#d59687
                     /ApEinfo_fwdcolor=#d59687
     promoter        4100..4727
                     /label="CMV"
                     /ApEinfo_revcolor=#c6c9d1
                     /ApEinfo_fwdcolor=#c6c9d1
     primer          4637..4657
                     /label="CMV-Forward Genewiz"
                     /note="sequence: CGCAAATGGGCGGTAGGCGTG"
                     /ApEinfo_revcolor=#84b0dc
                     /ApEinfo_fwdcolor=#84b0dc
     TATA_signal     4672..4678
                     /label="TATA box"
                     /ApEinfo_revcolor=#b4abac
                     /ApEinfo_fwdcolor=#b4abac
     misc_feature    4688..4706
                     /label="TetO"
                     /ApEinfo_revcolor=#b4abac
                     /ApEinfo_fwdcolor=#b4abac
     misc_feature    4688..4727
                     /label="TetR binding sites"
                     /ApEinfo_revcolor=#b4abac
                     /ApEinfo_fwdcolor=#b4abac
     misc_feature    4709..4727
                     /label="TetO"
                     /ApEinfo_revcolor=#b4abac
                     /ApEinfo_fwdcolor=#b4abac
     primer          4809..4824
                     /label="ToFlpF"
                     /note="sequence: GGACCGATCCAGCCTC"
                     /ApEinfo_revcolor=#faac61
                     /ApEinfo_fwdcolor=#faac61
     misc_feature    4851..4858
                     /label="Kozak"
                     /ApEinfo_revcolor=#b4abac
                     /ApEinfo_fwdcolor=#b4abac
     CDS             4859..4915
                     /label="Signal sequence"
                     /ApEinfo_revcolor=#ffef86
                     /ApEinfo_fwdcolor=#ffef86
     CDS             4859..5485
                     /label="Translation 4859-5485"
     CDS             4916..5299
                     /label="GBP6"
                     /ApEinfo_revcolor=#d59687
                     /ApEinfo_fwdcolor=#d59687
     CDS             5300..5422
                     /label="45-ECL"
                     /ApEinfo_revcolor=#339966
                     /ApEinfo_fwdcolor=#339966
     CDS             5423..5485
                     /label="CD28-TMD"
                     /ApEinfo_revcolor=#0000ff
                     /ApEinfo_fwdcolor=#0000ff
     CDS             5486..5494
                     /label="Translation 5486-5494"
     CDS             5495..5503
                     /label="Translation 5495-5503"
     CDS             5504..5593
                     /label="HOTag4"
                     /ApEinfo_revcolor=#c7b0e3
                     /ApEinfo_fwdcolor=#c7b0e3
     CDS             5504..5593
                     /label="Translation 5504-5593"
     CDS             5594..5599
                     /label="Translation 5594-5599"
     CDS             5600..5605
                     /label="Translation 5600-5605"
     CDS             5606..6316
                     /label="mCherry"
                     /ApEinfo_revcolor=#ff4273
                     /ApEinfo_fwdcolor=#ff4273
     primer          complement(5612..5626)
                     /label="Che_5"
                     /note="sequence: ctcctcgcccttgct"
                     /ApEinfo_revcolor=#75c6a9
                     /ApEinfo_fwdcolor=#75c6a9
     primer          complement(5644..5661)
                     /label="Che_8"
                     /note="sequence: aagcgcatgaactccttg"
                     /ApEinfo_revcolor=#75c6a9
                     /ApEinfo_fwdcolor=#75c6a9
     primer          5807..5825
                     /label="mChe_4"
                     /note="sequence: cctcagttcatgtacggct"
                     /ApEinfo_revcolor=#faac61
                     /ApEinfo_fwdcolor=#faac61
     primer          complement(5812..5829)
                     /label="mChe_1"
                     /note="sequence: ttggagccgtacatgaac"
                     /ApEinfo_revcolor=#ffef86
                     /ApEinfo_fwdcolor=#ffef86
     primer          complement(5874..5888)
                     /label="mChe_3"
                     /note="sequence: CCTCGGGGAAGGACA"
                     /ApEinfo_revcolor=#f8d3a9
                     /ApEinfo_fwdcolor=#f8d3a9
     primer          complement(5961..5976)
                     /label="Che_6"
                     /note="sequence: ATGAACTCGCCGTCCT"
                     /ApEinfo_revcolor=#85dae9
                     /ApEinfo_fwdcolor=#85dae9
     primer          6222..6237
                     /label="mChe_2"
                     /note="sequence: TCACCTCCCACAACGA"
                     /ApEinfo_revcolor=#9eafd2
                     /ApEinfo_fwdcolor=#9eafd2
     primer          6277..6291
                     /label="Che_7"
                     /note="sequence: CCGCCACTCCACCGG"
                     /ApEinfo_revcolor=#75c6a9
                     /ApEinfo_fwdcolor=#75c6a9
     CDS             6317..6319
                     /label="Translation 6317-6319"
     CDS             6334..6366
                     /label="c-myc epitope"
                     /ApEinfo_revcolor=#993366
                     /ApEinfo_fwdcolor=#993366
     misc_feature    6366..6368
                     /label="New Stop"
                     /ApEinfo_revcolor=#b4abac
                     /ApEinfo_fwdcolor=#b4abac
     CDS             6379..6396
                     /label="Polyhistidine tag"
                     /ApEinfo_revcolor=#993366
                     /ApEinfo_fwdcolor=#993366
     misc_feature    6397..6399
                     /label="STOP (missing now)"
                     /ApEinfo_revcolor=#a187be
                     /ApEinfo_fwdcolor=#a187be
     primer          complement(6400..6418)
                     /label="ToFlpR"
                     /note="sequence: CTGATCAGCGGGTTTAAAC"
                     /ApEinfo_revcolor=#ffef86
                     /ApEinfo_fwdcolor=#ffef86
     polyA_signal    6418..6632
                     /label="BGH polyadenylation sequence"
                     /ApEinfo_revcolor=#b4abac
                     /ApEinfo_fwdcolor=#b4abac
     primer          complement(6418..6435)
                     /label="BGHR Genewiz"
                     /note="sequence: TAGAAGGCACAGTCGAGG"
                     /ApEinfo_revcolor=#b4abac
                     /ApEinfo_fwdcolor=#b4abac
     primer          complement(6498..6517)
                     /label="BghR1"
                     /note="sequence: attaggaaaggacagtggga"
                     /ApEinfo_revcolor=#d6b295
                     /ApEinfo_fwdcolor=#d6b295
     primer          6609..6627
                     /label="bghF"
                     /note="sequence: AGACAATAGCAGGCATGCT"
                     /ApEinfo_revcolor=#c6c9d1
                     /ApEinfo_fwdcolor=#c6c9d1
ORIGIN
        1 tgcggtgggc tctatggaga tctatcgatg ttctggggat gcggtgggct ctatggcttc
       61 tgaggcggaa agaaccagct ggggctctag ggggtatccc cnnnnnnnnn nnnnnnnnnn
      121 nnnnnnnnnn nnnnnnnnnn nnnnnnnnnn nnnnnnnnnn nnnnnnnnnn nnnnnnnnnn
      181 nnnnnnnnnn nnnnnnnnnn nnnnnnnnnn nnnnnnnnnn nnnnncnnnn nnnnnnnnnn
      241 nnnnnnnnnn nnnnnnnnnn nnnnnnnnnn nnnnnnnnnn nnnnnnnnnn nnnnnnnnnn
      301 nnnnnnnnnn nnnnnnaggg tgatggttca cgtacctaga agttcctatt ccgaagttcc
      361 tattctctag aaagtatagg aacttccttg gccaaaaagc ctgaactcac cgcgacgtct
      421 gtcgagaagt ttctgatcga aaagttcgac agcgtctccg acctgatgca gctctcggag
      481 ggcgaagaat ctcgtgcttt cagcttcgat gtaggagggc gtggatatgt cctgcgggta
      541 aatagctgcg ccgatggttt ctacaaagat cgttatgttt atcggcactt tgcatcggcc
      601 gcgctcccga ttccggaagt gcttgacatt ggggaattca gcgagagcct gacctattgc
      661 atctcccgcc gtgcacaggg tgtcacgttg caagacctgc ctgaaaccga actgcccgct
      721 gttctgcagc cggtcgcgga ggccatggat gcgatcgctg cggccgatct tagccagacg
      781 agcgggttcg gcccattcgg accgcaagga atcggtcaat acactacatg gcgtgatttc
      841 atatgcgcga ttgctgatcc ccatgtgtat cactggcaaa ctgtgatgga cgacaccgtc
      901 agtgcgtccg tcgcgcaggc tctcgatgag ctgatgcttt gggccgagga ctgccccgaa
      961 gtccggcacc tcgtgcacgc ggatttcggc tccaacaatg tcctgacgga caatggccgc
     1021 ataacagcgg tcattgactg gagcgaggcg atgttcgggg attcccaata cgaggtcgcc
     1081 aacatcttct tctggaggcc gtggttggct tgtatggagc agcagacgcg ctacttcgag
     1141 cggaggcatc cggagcttgc aggatcgccg cggctccggg cgtatatgct ccgcattggt
     1201 cttgaccaac tctatcagag cttggttgac ggcaatttcg atgatgcagc ttgggcgcag
     1261 ggtcgatgcg acgcaatcgt ccgatccgga gccgggactg tcgggcgtac acaaatcgcc
     1321 cgcagaagcg cggccgtctg gaccgatggc tgtgtagaag tactcgccga tagtggaaac
     1381 cgacgcccca gcactcgtcc gagggcaaag gaatagcacg tactacgaga tttcgattcc
     1441 accgccgcct tctatgaaag gttgggcttc ggaatcgttt tccgggacgc cggctggatg
     1501 atcctccagc gcggggatct catgctggag ttcttcgccc accccaactt gtttattgca
     1561 gcttataatg gttacaaata aagcaatagc atcacaaatt tcacaaataa agcatttttt
     1621 tcactgcatt ctagttgtgg tttgtccaaa ctcatcaatg tatcttatca tgtctgtata
     1681 ccgtcgacct ctagctagag cttggcgtaa tcatggtcat agctgtttcc tgtgtgaaat
     1741 tgttatccgc tcacaattcc acacaacata cgagccggaa gcataaagtg taaagcctgg
     1801 ggtgcctaat gagtgagcta actcacatta attgcgttgc gctcactgcc cgctttccag
     1861 tcgggaaacc tgtcgtgcca gctgcattaa tgaatcggcc aacgcgcggg gagaggcggt
     1921 ttgcgtattg ggcgctcttc cgcttcctcg ctcactgact cgctgcgctc ggtcgttcgg
     1981 ctgcggcgag cggtatcagc tcactcaaag gcggtaatac ggttatccac agaatcaggg
     2041 gataacgcag gaaagaacat gtgagcaaaa ggccagcaaa aggccaggaa ccgtaaaaag
     2101 gccgcgttgc tggcgttttt ccataggctc cgcccccctg acgagcatca caaaaatcga
     2161 cgctcaagtc agaggtggcg aaacccgaca ggactataaa gataccaggc gtttccccct
     2221 ggaagctccc tcgtgcgctc tcctgttccg accctgccgc ttaccggata cctgtccgcc
     2281 tttctccctt cgggaagcgt ggcgctttct catagctcac gctgtaggta tctcagttcg
     2341 gtgtaggtcg ttcgctccaa gctgggctgt gtgcacgaac cccccgttca gcccgaccgc
     2401 tgcgccttat ccggtaacta tcgtcttgag tccaacccgg taagacacga cttatcgcca
     2461 ctggcagcag ccactggtaa caggattagc agagcgaggt atgtaggcgg tgctacagag
     2521 ttcttgaagt ggtggcctaa ctacggctac actagaagga cagtatttgg tatctgcgct
     2581 ctgctgaagc cagttacctt cggaaaaaga gttggtagct cttgatccgg caaacaaacc
     2641 accgctggta gcggtggttt ttttgtttgc aagcagcaga ttacgcgcag aaaaaaagga
     2701 tctcaagaag atcctttgat cttttctacg gggtctgacg ctcagtggaa cgaaaactca
     2761 cgttaaggga ttttggtcat gagattatca aaaaggatct tcacctagat ccttttaaat
     2821 taaaaatgaa gttttaaatc aatctaaagt atatatgagt aaacttggtc tgacagttac
     2881 caatgcttaa tcagtgaggc acctatctca gcgatctgtc tatttcgttc atccatagtt
     2941 gcctgactcc ccgtcgtgta gataactacg atacgggagg gcttaccatc tggccccagt
     3001 gctgcaatga taccgcgaga cccacgctca ccggctccag atttatcagc aataaaccag
     3061 ccagccggaa gggccgagcg cagaagtggt cctgcaactt tatccgcctc catccagtct
     3121 attaattgtt gccgggaagc tagagtaagt agttcgccag ttaatagttt gcgcaacgtt
     3181 gttgccattg ctacaggcat cgtggtgtca cgctcgtcgt ttggtatggc ttcattcagc
     3241 tccggttccc aacgatcaag gcgagttaca tgatccccca tgttgtgcaa aaaagcggtt
     3301 agctccttcg gtcctccgat cgttgtcaga agtaagttgg ccgcagtgtt atcactcatg
     3361 gttatggcag cactgcataa ttctcttact gtcatgccat ccgtaagatg cttttctgtg
     3421 actggtgagt actcaaccaa gtcattctga gaatagtgta tgcggcgacc gagttgctct
     3481 tgcccggcgt caatacggga taataccgcg ccacatagca gaactttaaa agtgctcatc
     3541 attggaaaac gttcttcggg gcgaaaactc tcaaggatct taccgctgtt gagatccagt
     3601 tcgatgtaac ccactcgtgc acccaactga tcttcagcat cttttacttt caccagcgtt
     3661 tctgggtgag caaaaacagg aaggcaaaat gccgcaaaaa agggaataag ggcgacacgg
     3721 aaatgttgaa tactcatact cttccttttt caatattatt gaagcattta tcagggttat
     3781 tgtctcatga gcggatacat atttgaatgt atttagaaaa ataaacaaat aggggttccg
     3841 cgcacatttc cccgaaaagt gccacctgac gtcgacggat cgggagatct cccgatcccc
     3901 tatggtgcac tctcagtaca atctgctctg atgccgcata gttaagccag tatctgctcc
     3961 ctgcttgtgt gttggaggtc gctgagtagt gcgcgagcaa aatttaagct acaacaaggc
     4021 aaggcttgac cgacaattgc atgaagaatc tgcttagggt taggcgtttt gcgctgcttc
     4081 gtacgggcca gatatacgcg ttgacattga ttattgacta gttattaata gtaatcaatt
     4141 acggggtcat tagttcatag cccatatatg gagttccgcg ttacataact tacggtaaat
     4201 ggcccgcctg gctgaccgcc caacgacccc cgcccattga cgtcaataat gacgtatgtt
     4261 cccatagtaa cgccaatagg gactttccat tgacgtcaat gggtggagta tttacggtaa
     4321 actgcccact tggcagtaca tcaagtgtat catatgccaa gtacgccccc tattgacgtc
     4381 aatgacggta aatggcccgc ctggcattat gcccagtaca tgaccttatg ggactttcct
     4441 acttggcagt acatctacgt attagtcatc gctattacca tggtgatgcg gttttggcag
     4501 tacatcaatg ggcgtggata gcggtttgac tcacggggat ttccaagtct ccaccccatt
     4561 gacgtcaatg ggagtttgtt ttggcaccaa aatcaacggg actttccaaa atgtcgtaac
     4621 aactccgccc cattgacgca aatgggcggt aggcgtgtac ggtgggaggt ctatataagc
     4681 agagctctcc ctatcagtga tagagatctc cctatcagtg atagagatcg tcgacgagct
     4741 cgtttagtga accgtcagat cgcctggaga cgccatccac gctgttttga cctccataga
     4801 agacaccggg accgatccag cctccggact ctagcgttta aacttaagct tcgccaccat
     4861 ggCTTGGACC AGCTTAATTC TTAGCTTGCT TGCCCTGTGC AGCGGTGCAT CATCTATGGC
     4921 CGATGTGCAG CTGCAGGAGT CTGGGGGAGG CTCGGTGCAG ACTGGAGGGT CTCTGAGACT
     4981 CTCCTGTGCA GTCTCTCCAT ACATAGGCAG TCGCATCTCC TTGGGCTGGT TCCGCCAGGC
     5041 TCCAGGGAAG GTGCGTGAGG GGGTCGCATT AATTAATAGT AGGGATGGTA GCACTTACTA
     5101 CGCCGACACC GTGAAGGGCC GTTTCACCAT CTCCCAAGGC GACGCCAACA CGGTCTATCT
     5161 CCAAATGAAC AGCCTGAAAC CGGAGGACAC GGCCATCTAT TACTGTGCGG CAAGATGGGG
     5221 CCAGATAACT GATATTCAGG CTCTTGCTGT CGCCTCGTTT CCTGACTGGG GCCAGGGGAC
     5281 CCAGGTCACC gttagttctg gcgccgggac aggagggtct gggggtggca ctggcggatc
     5341 tggaggagac tacaaggacg atgacgacaa cggcggatcg ggggggtctg gtggtagtgg
     5401 cggttcgggg ggaggtaccg gtctggtcgt ggttgctgga gtcctgtttt gttatggctt
     5461 gctagtgaca gtggctcttt gtgttgaaaa cggcGGTGGC TCTGGTAAGA TTGAGCAAAT
     5521 ACTTCAAAAA ATCGAAAAGA TTCTCCAGAA GATAGAGTGG ATCCTGCAGA AAATCGAGCA
     5581 GATCCTCCAA GGGGGTGGTg gatccatAgt gagcaagggc gaggaggata acatggccat
     5641 catcaaggag ttcatgcgct tcaaggtgca catggagggc tccgtgaacg gccacgagtt
     5701 cgagatcgag ggcgagggcg agggccgccc ctacgagggc acccagaccg ccaagctgaa
     5761 ggtgaccaag ggtggccccc tgcccttcgc ctgggacatc ctgtcccctc agttcatgta
     5821 cggctccaag gcctacgtga agcaccccgc cgacatTccc gactacttga agctgtcctt
     5881 ccccgagggc ttcaagtggg agcgcgtgat gaacttcgag gacggcggcg tggtgaccgt
     5941 gacccaggac tcctccctgc aggacggcga gttcatctac aaggtgaagc tgcgcggcac
     6001 caacttcccc tccgacggcc ccgtaatgca gaagaagacc atgggctggg aggcctcctc
     6061 cgagcggatg taccccgagg acggcgccct gaagggcgag atcaagcaga ggctgaagct
     6121 gaaggacggc ggccactacg acgctgaggt caagaccacc tacaaggcca agaagcccgt
     6181 gcagctgccc ggcgcctaca acgtcaacat caagttggac atcacctccc acaacgagga
     6241 ctacaccatc gtggaacagt acgaacgcgc cgagggccgc cactccaccg gcggcatgga
     6301 cgagctgtac aagAGCtagc tcgaggaggg cccgaacaaa aactcatctc agaagaggat
     6361 ctgaatagcg ccgtcgacca tcatcatcat catcattgag tttaaacccg ctgatcagcc
     6421 tcgactgtgc cttctagttg ccagccatct gttgtttgcc cctcccccgt gccttccttg
     6481 accctggaag gtgccactcc cactgtcctt tcctaataaa atgaggaaat tgcatcgcat
     6541 tgtctgagta ggtgtcattc tattctgggg ggtggggtgg ggcaggacag caagggggag
     6601 gattgggaag acaatagcag gcatgctggg ga
//
