# Supplementary material for: Protease-controlled secretion and display of intercellular signals
Source: Nat Commun. 2022 Feb 17;13:912. doi: 10.1038/s41467-022-28623-y (PMC8854555; doi:10.1038/s41467-022-28623-y)
Supplement: Supplementary file 7 — Source Data [file 41467_2022_28623_MOESM7_ESM.zip › Source Data/Plasmids/RELEASE Plasmids/Kir2.1/cmvto-gfp-kir2-1-ha-tevs-rxr-v2.gb]

LOCUS       CMV-TO-GFP-Kir2.1-HA-te 7304 bp ds-DNA     circular     14-JAN-2021
DEFINITION  .
FEATURES             Location/Qualifiers
     CDS             complement(328..1188)
                     /label="Amp (bla)"
                     /ApEinfo_revcolor=#993366
                     /ApEinfo_fwdcolor=#993366
     CDS             complement(331..990)
                     /label="AmpR"
                     /ApEinfo_revcolor=#ffef86
                     /ApEinfo_fwdcolor=#ffef86
     promoter        complement(1189..1287)
                     /label="bla promoter"
                     /ApEinfo_revcolor=#c6c9d1
                     /ApEinfo_fwdcolor=#c6c9d1
     promoter        1551..2178
                     /label="CMV"
                     /ApEinfo_revcolor=#c6c9d1
                     /ApEinfo_fwdcolor=#c6c9d1
     promoter        1630..1933
                     /label="CMV enhancer"
                     /ApEinfo_revcolor=#c7b0e3
                     /ApEinfo_fwdcolor=#c7b0e3
     promoter        1934..2137
                     /label="CMV promoter"
                     /ApEinfo_revcolor=#9eafd2
                     /ApEinfo_fwdcolor=#9eafd2
     TATA_signal     2123..2129
                     /label="TATA box"
                     /ApEinfo_revcolor=#b4abac
                     /ApEinfo_fwdcolor=#b4abac
     misc_feature    2139..2157
                     /label="TetO"
                     /ApEinfo_revcolor=#b4abac
                     /ApEinfo_fwdcolor=#b4abac
     misc_feature    2139..2178
                     /label="TetR binding sites"
                     /ApEinfo_revcolor=#b4abac
                     /ApEinfo_fwdcolor=#b4abac
     misc_feature    2160..2178
                     /label="TetO"
                     /ApEinfo_revcolor=#b4abac
                     /ApEinfo_fwdcolor=#b4abac
     misc_feature    2302..2309
                     /label="Kozak"
                     /ApEinfo_revcolor=#b4abac
                     /ApEinfo_fwdcolor=#b4abac
     CDS             2313..2315
                     /label="Translation 2313-2315"
     CDS             2316..3032
                     /label="GFP"
                     /ApEinfo_revcolor=#9eafd2
                     /ApEinfo_fwdcolor=#9eafd2
     CDS             2316..3032
                     /label="Translation 2316-3032"
     misc_feature    3039..4346
                     /label="KCNJ2 (human)"
                     /ApEinfo_revcolor=#75c6a9
                     /ApEinfo_fwdcolor=#75c6a9
     CDS             3039..4346
                     /label="Translation 3039-4346"
     misc_feature    3384..3410
                     /label="HA tag"
                     /ApEinfo_revcolor=#ffef86
                     /ApEinfo_fwdcolor=#ffef86
     misc_feature    3534..3620
                     /label="TM2"
                     /ApEinfo_revcolor=#84b0dc
                     /ApEinfo_fwdcolor=#84b0dc
     misc_feature    4185..4202
                     /label="ER export signal"
                     /ApEinfo_revcolor=#ff9ccd
                     /ApEinfo_fwdcolor=#ff9ccd
     CDS             4368..4391
                     /label="TEVsite"
                     /ApEinfo_revcolor=#993366
                     /ApEinfo_fwdcolor=#993366
     CDS             4407..4409
                     /label="Translation 4407-4409"
     misc_feature    4407..4448
                     /label="ADRA2C retention"
                     /ApEinfo_revcolor=#c7b0e3
                     /ApEinfo_fwdcolor=#c7b0e3
     CDS             4410..4456
                     /label="Translation 4410-4456"
     CDS             4460..4489
                     /label="c-myc epitope"
                     /ApEinfo_revcolor=#993366
                     /ApEinfo_fwdcolor=#993366
     misc_feature    4489..4491
                     /label="New Stop"
                     /ApEinfo_revcolor=#b4abac
                     /ApEinfo_fwdcolor=#b4abac
     CDS             4502..4519
                     /label="Polyhistidine tag"
                     /ApEinfo_revcolor=#993366
                     /ApEinfo_fwdcolor=#993366
     misc_feature    4520..4522
                     /label="STOP (missing now)"
                     /ApEinfo_revcolor=#a187be
                     /ApEinfo_fwdcolor=#a187be
     polyA_signal    4541..4755
                     /label="BGH polyadenylation sequence"
                     /ApEinfo_revcolor=#b4abac
                     /ApEinfo_fwdcolor=#b4abac
     polyA_signal    4788..4811
                     /label="BGH pA"
                     /ApEinfo_revcolor=#b4abac
                     /ApEinfo_fwdcolor=#b4abac
     misc_feature    5094..5141
                     /label="FRT"
                     /ApEinfo_revcolor=#b4abac
                     /ApEinfo_fwdcolor=#b4abac
     misc_recomb     5108..5141
                     /label="FRT"
                     /ApEinfo_revcolor=#c7b0e3
                     /ApEinfo_fwdcolor=#c7b0e3
     gene            5149..6169
                     /label="Hygromycin"
                     /ApEinfo_revcolor=#b4abac
                     /ApEinfo_fwdcolor=#b4abac
     polyA_signal    6301..6431
                     /label="SV40 pA"
                     /ApEinfo_revcolor=#b4abac
                     /ApEinfo_fwdcolor=#b4abac
     primer_bind     complement(6467..6487)
                     /label="M13-rev"
                     /ApEinfo_revcolor=#85dae9
                     /ApEinfo_fwdcolor=#85dae9
     misc_binding    complement(6493..6515)
                     /label="LacO"
                     /ApEinfo_revcolor=#84b0dc
                     /ApEinfo_fwdcolor=#84b0dc
     promoter        complement(6519..6549)
                     /label="lac promoter"
                     /ApEinfo_revcolor=#c7b0e3
                     /ApEinfo_fwdcolor=#c7b0e3
     rep_origin      join(6814..7304,1..183)
                     /label="pUC ori"
                     /ApEinfo_revcolor=#ffef86
                     /ApEinfo_fwdcolor=#ffef86
     rep_origin      complement(join(6855..7304,1..233))
                     /label="ColE1 origin"
                     /ApEinfo_revcolor=#9eafd2
                     /ApEinfo_fwdcolor=#9eafd2
ORIGIN
        1 cactagaagg acagtatttg gtatctgcgc tctgctgaag ccagttacct tcggaaaaag
       61 agttggtagc tcttgatccg gcaaacaaac caccgctggt agcggtggtt tttttgtttg
      121 caagcagcag attacgcgca gaaaaaaagg atctcaagaa gatcctttga tcttttctac
      181 ggggtctgac gctcagtgga acgaaaactc acgttaaggg attttggtca tgagattatc
      241 aaaaaggatc ttcacctaga tccttttaaa ttaaaaatga agttttaaat caatctaaag
      301 tatatatgag taaacttggt ctgacagtta ccaatgctta atcagtgagg cacctatctc
      361 agcgatctgt ctatttcgtt catccatagt tgcctgactc cccgtcgtgt agataactac
      421 gatacgggag ggcttaccat ctggccccag tgctgcaatg ataccgcgag acccacgctc
      481 accggctcca gatttatcag caataaacca gccagccgga agggccgagc gcagaagtgg
      541 tcctgcaact ttatccgcct ccatccagtc tattaattgt tgccgggaag ctagagtaag
      601 tagttcgcca gttaatagtt tgcgcaacgt tgttgccatt gctacaggca tcgtggtgtc
      661 acgctcgtcg tttggtatgg cttcattcag ctccggttcc caacgatcaa ggcgagttac
      721 atgatccccc atgttgtgca aaaaagcggt tagctccttc ggtcctccga tcgttgtcag
      781 aagtaagttg gccgcagtgt tatcactcat ggttatggca gcactgcata attctcttac
      841 tgtcatgcca tccgtaagat gcttttctgt gactggtgag tactcaacca agtcattctg
      901 agaatagtgt atgcggcgac cgagttgctc ttgcccggcg tcaatacggg ataataccgc
      961 gccacatagc agaactttaa aagtgctcat cattggaaaa cgttcttcgg ggcgaaaact
     1021 ctcaaggatc ttaccgctgt tgagatccag ttcgatgtaa cccactcgtg cacccaactg
     1081 atcttcagca tcttttactt tcaccagcgt ttctgggtga gcaaaaacag gaaggcaaaa
     1141 tgccgcaaaa aagggaataa gggcgacacg gaaatgttga atactcatac tcttcctttt
     1201 tcaatattat tgaagcattt atcagggtta ttgtctcatg agcggataca tatttgaatg
     1261 tatttagaaa aataaacaaa taggggttcc gcgcacattt ccccgaaaag tgccacctga
     1321 cgtcgacgga tcgggagatc tcccgatccc ctatggtgca ctctcagtac aatctgctct
     1381 gatgccgcat agttaagcca gtatctgctc cctgcttgtg tgttggaggt cgctgagtag
     1441 tgcgcgagca aaatttaagc tacaacaagg caaggcttga ccgacaattg catgaagaat
     1501 ctgcttaggg ttaggcgttt tgcgctgctt cgtacgggcc agatatacgc gttgacattg
     1561 attattgact agttattaat agtaatcaat tacggggtca ttagttcata gcccatatat
     1621 ggagttccgc gttacataac ttacggtaaa tggcccgcct ggctgaccgc ccaacgaccc
     1681 ccgcccattg acgtcaataa tgacgtatgt tcccatagta acgccaatag ggactttcca
     1741 ttgacgtcaa tgggtggagt atttacggta aactgcccac ttggcagtac atcaagtgta
     1801 tcatatgcca agtacgcccc ctattgacgt caatgacggt aaatggcccg cctggcatta
     1861 tgcccagtac atgaccttat gggactttcc tacttggcag tacatctacg tattagtcat
     1921 cgctattacc atggtgatgc ggttttggca gtacatcaat gggcgtggat agcggtttga
     1981 ctcacgggga tttccaagtc tccaccccat tgacgtcaat gggagtttgt tttggcacca
     2041 aaatcaacgg gactttccaa aatgtcgtaa caactccgcc ccattgacgc aaatgggcgg
     2101 taggcgtgta cggtgggagg tctatataag cagagctctc cctatcagtg atagagatct
     2161 ccctatcagt gatagagatc gtcgacgagc tcgtttagtg aaccgtcaga tcgcctggag
     2221 acgccatcca cgctgttttg acctccatag aagacaccgg gaccgatcca gcctccggac
     2281 tctagcgttt aaacttaagc ttcgccaccg ctagcATGGT CTCAAAGGGC GAGGAACTTT
     2341 TTACGGGCGT TGTTCCGATC CTCGTCGAAT TGGACGGGGA CGTTAATGGG CATAAATTCT
     2401 CAGTTAGTGG TGAGGGTGAG GGGGACGCGA CATATGGGAA ACTTACGCTG AAGTTCATAT
     2461 GTACCACCGG AAAATTGCCA GTGCCGTGGC CTACTCTCGT CACCACCCTG ACATATGGTG
     2521 TTCAGTGTTT TAGCCGGTAT CCAGACCATA TGAAACAGCA CGATTTTTTT AAATCCGCTA
     2581 TGCCTGAAGG TTACGTACAG GAGCGAACGA TATTTTTTAA AGACGACGGA AACTACAAAA
     2641 CTAGAGCCGA GGTAAAATTC GAGGGTGACA CTCTCGTGAA CCGGATCGAA CTGAAGGGCA
     2701 TAGATTTTAA GGAGGATGGC AATATACTGG GCCACAAGCT CGAATACAAC TATAATTCTC
     2761 ATAATGTCTA TATCATGGCG GACAAACAGA AAAACGGCAT CAAGGTAAAC TTTAAAATCC
     2821 GACACAATAT TGAGGACGGC TCTGTCCAGC TTGCGGACCA TTACCAACAG AACACGCCGA
     2881 TAGGGGATGG TCCAGTACTT CTCCCTGATA ATCACTATTT GTCTACTCAG TCAGCTCTTA
     2941 GCAAGGACCC AAACGAAAAA CGGGATCACA TGGTCCTTCT TGAGTTCGTC ACTGCGGCTG
     3001 GGATAACACT CGGGATGGAC GAACTGTATA AGggcgccAT GGGCAGTGTG CGAACCAACC
     3061 GCTACAGCAT CGTCTCTTCA GAAGAAGACG GTATGAAGTT GGCCACCATG GCAGTTGCAA
     3121 ATGGCTTTGG GAACGGGAAG AGTAAAGTCC ACACCCGACA ACAGTGCAGG AGCCGCTTTG
     3181 TGAAGAAAGA TGGCCACTGT AATGTTCAGT TCATCAATGT GGGTGAGAAG GGGCAACGGT
     3241 ATCTCGCAGA CATCTTCACC ACGTGTGTGG ACATTCGCTG GCGGTGGATG CTGGTTATCT
     3301 TCTGCCTGGC TTTCGTCCTG TCATGGCTGT TTTTTGGCTG TGTGTTTTGG TTGATAGCTC
     3361 TGCTCCATGG GGACCTGGAT GCATACCCAT ACGATGTTCC AGATTACGCT TCCAAAGAGG
     3421 GCAAGGCTTG TGTGTCCGAG GTCAACAGCT TCACGGCTGC CTTCCTCTTC TCCATTGAGA
     3481 CCCAGACAAC CATAGGCTAT GGTTTCAGAT GTGTCACGGA TGAATGCCCA ATTGCTGTTT
     3541 TCATGGTGGT GTTCCAGTCA ATCGTGGGCT GCATCATAGA TGCTTTCATC ATTGGCGCAG
     3601 TCATGGCCAA GATGGCAAAG CCAAAGAAGA GAAACGAGAC TCTTGTCTTC AGTCACAATG
     3661 CCGTGATTGC CATGAGAGAC GGCAAGCTGT GTTTGATGTG GCGAGTGGGC AATCTTCGGA
     3721 AAAGCCACTT GGTGGAAGCT CATGTTCGAG CACAGCTCCT CAAATCCAGA ATTACTTCTG
     3781 AAGGGGAGTA TATCCCTCTG GATCAAATAG ACATCAATGT TGGGTTTGAC AGTGGAATAG
     3841 ATCGTATATT TCTGGTGTCC CCAATCACTA TAGTCCATGA AATAGATGAA GACAGTCCTT
     3901 TATATGATTT GAGTAAACAG GACATTGACA ACGCAGACTT TGAAATCGTG GTCATACTGG
     3961 AAGGCATGGT GGAAGCCACT GCCATGACGA CACAGTGCCG TAGCTCTTAT CTAGCAAATG
     4021 AAATCCTGTG GGGCCACCGC TATGAGCCTG TGCTCTTTGA AGAGAAGCAC TACTACAAAG
     4081 TGGACTATTC CAGGTTCCAC AAAACTTACG AAGTCCCCAA CACTCCCCTT TGTAGTGCCA
     4141 GAGACTTAGC AGAAAAGAAA TATATCCTCT CAAATGCAAA TTCATTTTGC TATGAAAATG
     4201 AAGTTGCCCT CACAAGCAAA GAGGAAGACG ACAGTGAAAA TGGAGTTCCA GAAAGCACTA
     4261 GTACGGACAC GCCCCCTGAC ATAGACCTTC ACAACCAGGC AAGTGTACCT CTAGAGCCCA
     4321 GGCCCTTACG GCGAGAGTCG GAGATActcg agGGCGGGGG CTCGGGGCTC GAAaacttgt
     4381 acttccagag tGGCAGTgga GGTACCaagc acatcctctt ccgacggagg agaaggggct
     4441 tcaggcagTA GggcccGAAc aaaaactcat ctcagaagag gatctgaata gcgccgtcga
     4501 ccatcatcat aatcatcatt gagtttaaac ccgctgatca gcctcgactg tgccttctag
     4561 ttgccagcca tctgttgttt gcccctcccc cgtgccttcc ttgaccctgg aaggtgccac
     4621 tcccactgtc ctttcctaat aaaatgagga aattgcatcg cattgtctga gtaggtgtca
     4681 ttctattctg gggggtgggg tggggcagga cagcaagggg gaggattggg aagacaatag
     4741 caggcatgct ggggatgcgg tgggctctat ggagatctat cgatgttctg gggatgcggt
     4801 gggctctatg gcttctgagg cggaaagaac cagctggggc tctagggggt atccccnnnn
     4861 nnnnnnnnnn nnnnnnnnnn nnnnnnnnnn nnnnnnnnnn nnnnnnnnnn nnnnnnnnnn
     4921 nnnnnnnnnn nnnnnnnnnn nnnnnnnnnn nnnnnnnnnn nnnnnnnnnn nnnnnnnnnn
     4981 cnnnnnnnnn nnnnnnnnnn nnnnnnnnnn nnnnnnnnnn nnnnnnnnnn nnnnnnnnnn
     5041 nnnnnnnnnn nnnnnnnnnn nnnnnnnnnn nagggtgatg gttcacgtac ctagaagttc
     5101 ctattccgaa gttcctattc tctagaaagt ataggaactt ccttggccaa aaagcctgaa
     5161 ctcaccgcga cgtctgtcga gaagtttctg atcgaaaagt tcgacagcgt ctccgacctg
     5221 atgcagctct cggagggcga agaatctcgt gctttcagct tcgatgtagg agggcgtgga
     5281 tatgtcctgc gggtaaatag ctgcgccgat ggtttctaca aagatcgtta tgtttatcgg
     5341 cactttgcat cggccgcgct cccgattccg gaagtgcttg acattgggga attcagcgag
     5401 agcctgacct attgcatctc ccgccgtgca cagggtgtca cgttgcaaga cctgcctgaa
     5461 accgaactgc ccgctgttct gcagccggtc gcggaggcca tggatgcgat cgctgcggcc
     5521 gatcttagcc agacgagcgg gttcggccca ttcggaccgc aaggaatcgg tcaatacact
     5581 acatggcgtg atttcatatg cgcgattgct gatccccatg tgtatcactg gcaaactgtg
     5641 atggacgaca ccgtcagtgc gtccgtcgcg caggctctcg atgagctgat gctttgggcc
     5701 gaggactgcc ccgaagtccg gcacctcgtg cacgcggatt tcggctccaa caatgtcctg
     5761 acggacaatg gccgcataac agcggtcatt gactggagcg aggcgatgtt cggggattcc
     5821 caatacgagg tcgccaacat cttcttctgg aggccgtggt tggcttgtat ggagcagcag
     5881 acgcgctact tcgagcggag gcatccggag cttgcaggat cgccgcggct ccgggcgtat
     5941 atgctccgca ttggtcttga ccaactctat cagagcttgg ttgacggcaa tttcgatgat
     6001 gcagcttggg cgcagggtcg atgcgacgca atcgtccgat ccggagccgg gactgtcggg
     6061 cgtacacaaa tcgcccgcag aagcgcggcc gtctggaccg atggctgtgt agaagtactc
     6121 gccgatagtg gaaaccgacg ccccagcact cgtccgaggg caaaggaata gcacgtacta
     6181 cgagatttcg attccaccgc cgccttctat gaaaggttgg gcttcggaat cgttttccgg
     6241 gacgccggct ggatgatcct ccagcgcggg gatctcatgc tggagttctt cgcccacccc
     6301 aacttgttta ttgcagctta taatggttac aaataaagca atagcatcac aaatttcaca
     6361 aataaagcat ttttttcact gcattctagt tgtggtttgt ccaaactcat caatgtatct
     6421 tatcatgtct gtataccgtc gacctctagc tagagcttgg cgtaatcatg gtcatagctg
     6481 tttcctgtgt gaaattgtta tccgctcaca attccacaca acatacgagc cggaagcata
     6541 aagtgtaaag cctggggtgc ctaatgagtg agctaactca cattaattgc gttgcgctca
     6601 ctgcccgctt tccagtcggg aaacctgtcg tgccagctgc attaatgaat cggccaacgc
     6661 gcggggagag gcggtttgcg tattgggcgc tcttccgctt cctcgctcac tgactcgctg
     6721 cgctcggtcg ttcggctgcg gcgagcggta tcagctcact caaaggcggt aatacggtta
     6781 tccacagaat caggggataa cgcaggaaag aacatgtgag caaaaggcca gcaaaaggcc
     6841 aggaaccgta aaaaggccgc gttgctggcg tttttccata ggctccgccc ccctgacgag
     6901 catcacaaaa atcgacgctc aagtcagagg tggcgaaacc cgacaggact ataaagatac
     6961 caggcgtttc cccctggaag ctccctcgtg cgctctcctg ttccgaccct gccgcttacc
     7021 ggatacctgt ccgcctttct cccttcggga agcgtggcgc tttctcatag ctcacgctgt
     7081 aggtatctca gttcggtgta ggtcgttcgc tccaagctgg gctgtgtgca cgaacccccc
     7141 gttcagcccg accgctgcgc cttatccggt aactatcgtc ttgagtccaa cccggtaaga
     7201 cacgacttat cgccactggc agcagccact ggtaacagga ttagcagagc gaggtatgta
     7261 ggcggtgcta cagagttctt gaagtggtgg cctaactacg gcta
//
