# Supplementary material for: Protease-controlled secretion and display of intercellular signals
Source: Nat Commun. 2022 Feb 17;13:912. doi: 10.1038/s41467-022-28623-y (PMC8854555; doi:10.1038/s41467-022-28623-y)
Supplement: Supplementary file 7 — Source Data [file 41467_2022_28623_MOESM7_ESM.zip › Source Data/Plasmids/RELEASE Plasmids/Kir2.1/cmvto-mcherry-kir2-1-ha-tevs-rxr.gb]

LOCUS       CMV-TO-Che-Kir2.1-HA-te 7298 bp ds-DNA     circular     01-MAY-2021
DEFINITION  .
FEATURES             Location/Qualifiers
     CDS             complement(328..1188)
                     /label="Amp (bla)"
                     /ApEinfo_revcolor=#993366
                     /ApEinfo_fwdcolor=#993366
     CDS             complement(331..990)
                     /label="AmpR"
                     /ApEinfo_revcolor=#ffef86
                     /ApEinfo_fwdcolor=#ffef86
     promoter        complement(1189..1287)
                     /label="bla promoter"
                     /ApEinfo_revcolor=#c6c9d1
                     /ApEinfo_fwdcolor=#c6c9d1
     promoter        1551..2178
                     /label="CMV"
                     /ApEinfo_revcolor=#c6c9d1
                     /ApEinfo_fwdcolor=#c6c9d1
     promoter        1630..1933
                     /label="CMV enhancer"
                     /ApEinfo_revcolor=#c7b0e3
                     /ApEinfo_fwdcolor=#c7b0e3
     promoter        1934..2137
                     /label="CMV promoter"
                     /ApEinfo_revcolor=#9eafd2
                     /ApEinfo_fwdcolor=#9eafd2
     TATA_signal     2123..2129
                     /label="TATA box"
                     /ApEinfo_revcolor=#b4abac
                     /ApEinfo_fwdcolor=#b4abac
     misc_feature    2139..2157
                     /label="TetO"
                     /ApEinfo_revcolor=#b4abac
                     /ApEinfo_fwdcolor=#b4abac
     misc_feature    2139..2178
                     /label="TetR binding sites"
                     /ApEinfo_revcolor=#b4abac
                     /ApEinfo_fwdcolor=#b4abac
     misc_feature    2160..2178
                     /label="TetO"
                     /ApEinfo_revcolor=#b4abac
                     /ApEinfo_fwdcolor=#b4abac
     primer          2300..2332
                     /label="Che-Kir2.1 F"
                     /note="sequence: cttcgccaccgctagcatggtgagcaagggcga"
                     /ApEinfo_revcolor=#d59687
                     /ApEinfo_fwdcolor=#d59687
     misc_feature    2302..2309
                     /label="Kozak"
                     /ApEinfo_revcolor=#b4abac
                     /ApEinfo_fwdcolor=#b4abac
     CDS             2313..2315
                     /label="Translation 2313-2315"
     CDS             2316..3026
                     /label="mCherry"
                     /ApEinfo_revcolor=#ff0000
                     /ApEinfo_fwdcolor=#ff0000
     CDS             2316..3032
                     /label="Translation 2316-3032"
     primer          complement(3006..3044)
                     /label="Che-Kir2.1 R"
                     /note="sequence: CACACTGCCCATggcgccagacttgtacagctcgtccat"
                     /ApEinfo_revcolor=#84b0dc
                     /ApEinfo_fwdcolor=#84b0dc
     misc_feature    3033..4340
                     /label="KCNJ2 (human)"
                     /ApEinfo_revcolor=#75c6a9
                     /ApEinfo_fwdcolor=#75c6a9
     CDS             3033..4340
                     /label="Translation 3033-4340"
     misc_feature    3378..3404
                     /label="HA tag"
                     /ApEinfo_revcolor=#ffef86
                     /ApEinfo_fwdcolor=#ffef86
     misc_feature    4179..4196
                     /label="ER export signal"
                     /ApEinfo_revcolor=#ff9ccd
                     /ApEinfo_fwdcolor=#ff9ccd
     CDS             4362..4385
                     /label="TEVsite"
                     /ApEinfo_revcolor=#993366
                     /ApEinfo_fwdcolor=#993366
     CDS             4362..4385
                     /label="Translation 4362-4385"
     CDS             4401..4403
                     /label="Translation 4401-4403"
     misc_feature    4401..4442
                     /label="ADRA2C retention"
                     /ApEinfo_revcolor=#c7b0e3
                     /ApEinfo_fwdcolor=#c7b0e3
     CDS             4404..4450
                     /label="Translation 4404-4450"
     CDS             4454..4483
                     /label="c-myc epitope"
                     /ApEinfo_revcolor=#993366
                     /ApEinfo_fwdcolor=#993366
     misc_feature    4483..4485
                     /label="New Stop"
                     /ApEinfo_revcolor=#b4abac
                     /ApEinfo_fwdcolor=#b4abac
     CDS             4496..4513
                     /label="Polyhistidine tag"
                     /ApEinfo_revcolor=#993366
                     /ApEinfo_fwdcolor=#993366
     misc_feature    4514..4516
                     /label="STOP (missing now)"
                     /ApEinfo_revcolor=#a187be
                     /ApEinfo_fwdcolor=#a187be
     polyA_signal    4535..4749
                     /label="BGH polyadenylation sequence"
                     /ApEinfo_revcolor=#b4abac
                     /ApEinfo_fwdcolor=#b4abac
     polyA_signal    4782..4805
                     /label="BGH pA"
                     /ApEinfo_revcolor=#b4abac
                     /ApEinfo_fwdcolor=#b4abac
     misc_feature    5088..5135
                     /label="FRT"
                     /ApEinfo_revcolor=#b4abac
                     /ApEinfo_fwdcolor=#b4abac
     misc_recomb     5102..5135
                     /label="FRT"
                     /ApEinfo_revcolor=#c7b0e3
                     /ApEinfo_fwdcolor=#c7b0e3
     gene            5143..6163
                     /label="Hygromycin"
                     /ApEinfo_revcolor=#b4abac
                     /ApEinfo_fwdcolor=#b4abac
     polyA_signal    6295..6425
                     /label="SV40 pA"
                     /ApEinfo_revcolor=#b4abac
                     /ApEinfo_fwdcolor=#b4abac
     primer_bind     complement(6461..6481)
                     /label="M13-rev"
                     /ApEinfo_revcolor=#85dae9
                     /ApEinfo_fwdcolor=#85dae9
     misc_binding    complement(6487..6509)
                     /label="LacO"
                     /ApEinfo_revcolor=#84b0dc
                     /ApEinfo_fwdcolor=#84b0dc
     promoter        complement(6513..6543)
                     /label="lac promoter"
                     /ApEinfo_revcolor=#c7b0e3
                     /ApEinfo_fwdcolor=#c7b0e3
     rep_origin      join(6808..7298,1..183)
                     /label="pUC ori"
                     /ApEinfo_revcolor=#ffef86
                     /ApEinfo_fwdcolor=#ffef86
     rep_origin      complement(join(6849..7298,1..233))
                     /label="ColE1 origin"
                     /ApEinfo_revcolor=#9eafd2
                     /ApEinfo_fwdcolor=#9eafd2
ORIGIN
        1 cactagaagg acagtatttg gtatctgcgc tctgctgaag ccagttacct tcggaaaaag
       61 agttggtagc tcttgatccg gcaaacaaac caccgctggt agcggtggtt tttttgtttg
      121 caagcagcag attacgcgca gaaaaaaagg atctcaagaa gatcctttga tcttttctac
      181 ggggtctgac gctcagtgga acgaaaactc acgttaaggg attttggtca tgagattatc
      241 aaaaaggatc ttcacctaga tccttttaaa ttaaaaatga agttttaaat caatctaaag
      301 tatatatgag taaacttggt ctgacagtta ccaatgctta atcagtgagg cacctatctc
      361 agcgatctgt ctatttcgtt catccatagt tgcctgactc cccgtcgtgt agataactac
      421 gatacgggag ggcttaccat ctggccccag tgctgcaatg ataccgcgag acccacgctc
      481 accggctcca gatttatcag caataaacca gccagccgga agggccgagc gcagaagtgg
      541 tcctgcaact ttatccgcct ccatccagtc tattaattgt tgccgggaag ctagagtaag
      601 tagttcgcca gttaatagtt tgcgcaacgt tgttgccatt gctacaggca tcgtggtgtc
      661 acgctcgtcg tttggtatgg cttcattcag ctccggttcc caacgatcaa ggcgagttac
      721 atgatccccc atgttgtgca aaaaagcggt tagctccttc ggtcctccga tcgttgtcag
      781 aagtaagttg gccgcagtgt tatcactcat ggttatggca gcactgcata attctcttac
      841 tgtcatgcca tccgtaagat gcttttctgt gactggtgag tactcaacca agtcattctg
      901 agaatagtgt atgcggcgac cgagttgctc ttgcccggcg tcaatacggg ataataccgc
      961 gccacatagc agaactttaa aagtgctcat cattggaaaa cgttcttcgg ggcgaaaact
     1021 ctcaaggatc ttaccgctgt tgagatccag ttcgatgtaa cccactcgtg cacccaactg
     1081 atcttcagca tcttttactt tcaccagcgt ttctgggtga gcaaaaacag gaaggcaaaa
     1141 tgccgcaaaa aagggaataa gggcgacacg gaaatgttga atactcatac tcttcctttt
     1201 tcaatattat tgaagcattt atcagggtta ttgtctcatg agcggataca tatttgaatg
     1261 tatttagaaa aataaacaaa taggggttcc gcgcacattt ccccgaaaag tgccacctga
     1321 cgtcgacgga tcgggagatc tcccgatccc ctatggtgca ctctcagtac aatctgctct
     1381 gatgccgcat agttaagcca gtatctgctc cctgcttgtg tgttggaggt cgctgagtag
     1441 tgcgcgagca aaatttaagc tacaacaagg caaggcttga ccgacaattg catgaagaat
     1501 ctgcttaggg ttaggcgttt tgcgctgctt cgtacgggcc agatatacgc gttgacattg
     1561 attattgact agttattaat agtaatcaat tacggggtca ttagttcata gcccatatat
     1621 ggagttccgc gttacataac ttacggtaaa tggcccgcct ggctgaccgc ccaacgaccc
     1681 ccgcccattg acgtcaataa tgacgtatgt tcccatagta acgccaatag ggactttcca
     1741 ttgacgtcaa tgggtggagt atttacggta aactgcccac ttggcagtac atcaagtgta
     1801 tcatatgcca agtacgcccc ctattgacgt caatgacggt aaatggcccg cctggcatta
     1861 tgcccagtac atgaccttat gggactttcc tacttggcag tacatctacg tattagtcat
     1921 cgctattacc atggtgatgc ggttttggca gtacatcaat gggcgtggat agcggtttga
     1981 ctcacgggga tttccaagtc tccaccccat tgacgtcaat gggagtttgt tttggcacca
     2041 aaatcaacgg gactttccaa aatgtcgtaa caactccgcc ccattgacgc aaatgggcgg
     2101 taggcgtgta cggtgggagg tctatataag cagagctctc cctatcagtg atagagatct
     2161 ccctatcagt gatagagatc gtcgacgagc tcgtttagtg aaccgtcaga tcgcctggag
     2221 acgccatcca cgctgttttg acctccatag aagacaccgg gaccgatcca gcctccggac
     2281 tctagcgttt aaacttaagc ttcgccaccg ctagcatggt gagcaagggc gaggaggata
     2341 acatggccat catcaaggag ttcatgcgct tcaaggtgca catggagggc tccgtgaacg
     2401 gccacgagtt cgagatcgag ggcgagggcg agggccgccc ctacgagggc acccagaccg
     2461 ccaagctgaa ggtgaccaag ggtggccccc tgcccttcgc ctgggacatc ctgtcccctc
     2521 agttcatgta cggctccaag gcctacgtga agcaccccgc cgacatTccc gactacttga
     2581 agctgtcctt ccccgagggc ttcaagtggg agcgcgtgat gaacttcgag gacggcggcg
     2641 tggtgaccgt gacccaggac tcctccctgc aggacggcga gttcatctac aaggtgaagc
     2701 tgcgcggcac caacttcccc tccgacggcc ccgtaatgca gaagaagacc atgggctggg
     2761 aggcctcctc cgagcggatg taccccgagg acggcgccct gaagggcgag atcaagcaga
     2821 ggctgaagct gaaggacggc ggccactacg acgctgaggt caagaccacc tacaaggcca
     2881 agaagcccgt gcagctgccc ggcgcctaca acgtcaacat caagttggac atcacctccc
     2941 acaacgagga ctacaccatc gtggaacagt acgaacgcgc cgagggccgc cactccaccg
     3001 gcggcatgga cgagctgtac aagtctggcg ccATGGGCAG TGTGCGAACC AACCGCTACA
     3061 GCATCGTCTC TTCAGAAGAA GACGGTATGA AGTTGGCCAC CATGGCAGTT GCAAATGGCT
     3121 TTGGGAACGG GAAGAGTAAA GTCCACACCC GACAACAGTG CAGGAGCCGC TTTGTGAAGA
     3181 AAGATGGCCA CTGTAATGTT CAGTTCATCA ATGTGGGTGA GAAGGGGCAA CGGTATCTCG
     3241 CAGACATCTT CACCACGTGT GTGGACATTC GCTGGCGGTG GATGCTGGTT ATCTTCTGCC
     3301 TGGCTTTCGT CCTGTCATGG CTGTTTTTTG GCTGTGTGTT TTGGTTGATA GCTCTGCTCC
     3361 ATGGGGACCT GGATGCATAC CCATACGATG TTCCAGATTA CGCTTCCAAA GAGGGCAAGG
     3421 CTTGTGTGTC CGAGGTCAAC AGCTTCACGG CTGCCTTCCT CTTCTCCATT GAGACCCAGA
     3481 CAACCATAGG CTATGGTTTC AGATGTGTCA CGGATGAATG CCCAATTGCT GTTTTCATGG
     3541 TGGTGTTCCA GTCAATCGTG GGCTGCATCA TAGATGCTTT CATCATTGGC GCAGTCATGG
     3601 CCAAGATGGC AAAGCCAAAG AAGAGAAACG AGACTCTTGT CTTCAGTCAC AATGCCGTGA
     3661 TTGCCATGAG AGACGGCAAG CTGTGTTTGA TGTGGCGAGT GGGCAATCTT CGGAAAAGCC
     3721 ACTTGGTGGA AGCTCATGTT CGAGCACAGC TCCTCAAATC CAGAATTACT TCTGAAGGGG
     3781 AGTATATCCC TCTGGATCAA ATAGACATCA ATGTTGGGTT TGACAGTGGA ATAGATCGTA
     3841 TATTTCTGGT GTCCCCAATC ACTATAGTCC ATGAAATAGA TGAAGACAGT CCTTTATATG
     3901 ATTTGAGTAA ACAGGACATT GACAACGCAG ACTTTGAAAT CGTGGTCATA CTGGAAGGCA
     3961 TGGTGGAAGC CACTGCCATG ACGACACAGT GCCGTAGCTC TTATCTAGCA AATGAAATCC
     4021 TGTGGGGCCA CCGCTATGAG CCTGTGCTCT TTGAAGAGAA GCACTACTAC AAAGTGGACT
     4081 ATTCCAGGTT CCACAAAACT TACGAAGTCC CCAACACTCC CCTTTGTAGT GCCAGAGACT
     4141 TAGCAGAAAA GAAATATATC CTCTCAAATG CAAATTCATT TTGCTATGAA AATGAAGTTG
     4201 CCCTCACAAG CAAAGAGGAA GACGACAGTG AAAATGGAGT TCCAGAAAGC ACTAGTACGG
     4261 ACACGCCCCC TGACATAGAC CTTCACAACC AGGCAAGTGT ACCTCTAGAG CCCAGGCCCT
     4321 TACGGCGAGA GTCGGAGATA ctcgagGGCG GGGGCTCGGG GCTCGAAaac ttgtacttcc
     4381 agagtGGCAG TggaGGTACC aagcacatcc tcttccgacg gaggagaagg ggcttcaggc
     4441 agTAGggccc GAAcaaaaac tcatctcaga agaggatctg aatagcgccg tcgaccatca
     4501 tcataatcat cattgagttt aaacccgctg atcagcctcg actgtgcctt ctagttgcca
     4561 gccatctgtt gtttgcccct cccccgtgcc ttccttgacc ctggaaggtg ccactcccac
     4621 tgtcctttcc taataaaatg aggaaattgc atcgcattgt ctgagtaggt gtcattctat
     4681 tctggggggt ggggtggggc aggacagcaa gggggaggat tgggaagaca atagcaggca
     4741 tgctggggat gcggtgggct ctatggagat ctatcgatgt tctggggatg cggtgggctc
     4801 tatggcttct gaggcggaaa gaaccagctg gggctctagg gggtatcccc nnnnnnnnnn
     4861 nnnnnnnnnn nnnnnnnnnn nnnnnnnnnn nnnnnnnnnn nnnnnnnnnn nnnnnnnnnn
     4921 nnnnnnnnnn nnnnnnnnnn nnnnnnnnnn nnnnnnnnnn nnnnnnnnnn nnnncnnnnn
     4981 nnnnnnnnnn nnnnnnnnnn nnnnnnnnnn nnnnnnnnnn nnnnnnnnnn nnnnnnnnnn
     5041 nnnnnnnnnn nnnnnnnnnn nnnnnagggt gatggttcac gtacctagaa gttcctattc
     5101 cgaagttcct attctctaga aagtatagga acttccttgg ccaaaaagcc tgaactcacc
     5161 gcgacgtctg tcgagaagtt tctgatcgaa aagttcgaca gcgtctccga cctgatgcag
     5221 ctctcggagg gcgaagaatc tcgtgctttc agcttcgatg taggagggcg tggatatgtc
     5281 ctgcgggtaa atagctgcgc cgatggtttc tacaaagatc gttatgttta tcggcacttt
     5341 gcatcggccg cgctcccgat tccggaagtg cttgacattg gggaattcag cgagagcctg
     5401 acctattgca tctcccgccg tgcacagggt gtcacgttgc aagacctgcc tgaaaccgaa
     5461 ctgcccgctg ttctgcagcc ggtcgcggag gccatggatg cgatcgctgc ggccgatctt
     5521 agccagacga gcgggttcgg cccattcgga ccgcaaggaa tcggtcaata cactacatgg
     5581 cgtgatttca tatgcgcgat tgctgatccc catgtgtatc actggcaaac tgtgatggac
     5641 gacaccgtca gtgcgtccgt cgcgcaggct ctcgatgagc tgatgctttg ggccgaggac
     5701 tgccccgaag tccggcacct cgtgcacgcg gatttcggct ccaacaatgt cctgacggac
     5761 aatggccgca taacagcggt cattgactgg agcgaggcga tgttcgggga ttcccaatac
     5821 gaggtcgcca acatcttctt ctggaggccg tggttggctt gtatggagca gcagacgcgc
     5881 tacttcgagc ggaggcatcc ggagcttgca ggatcgccgc ggctccgggc gtatatgctc
     5941 cgcattggtc ttgaccaact ctatcagagc ttggttgacg gcaatttcga tgatgcagct
     6001 tgggcgcagg gtcgatgcga cgcaatcgtc cgatccggag ccgggactgt cgggcgtaca
     6061 caaatcgccc gcagaagcgc ggccgtctgg accgatggct gtgtagaagt actcgccgat
     6121 agtggaaacc gacgccccag cactcgtccg agggcaaagg aatagcacgt actacgagat
     6181 ttcgattcca ccgccgcctt ctatgaaagg ttgggcttcg gaatcgtttt ccgggacgcc
     6241 ggctggatga tcctccagcg cggggatctc atgctggagt tcttcgccca ccccaacttg
     6301 tttattgcag cttataatgg ttacaaataa agcaatagca tcacaaattt cacaaataaa
     6361 gcattttttt cactgcattc tagttgtggt ttgtccaaac tcatcaatgt atcttatcat
     6421 gtctgtatac cgtcgacctc tagctagagc ttggcgtaat catggtcata gctgtttcct
     6481 gtgtgaaatt gttatccgct cacaattcca cacaacatac gagccggaag cataaagtgt
     6541 aaagcctggg gtgcctaatg agtgagctaa ctcacattaa ttgcgttgcg ctcactgccc
     6601 gctttccagt cgggaaacct gtcgtgccag ctgcattaat gaatcggcca acgcgcgggg
     6661 agaggcggtt tgcgtattgg gcgctcttcc gcttcctcgc tcactgactc gctgcgctcg
     6721 gtcgttcggc tgcggcgagc ggtatcagct cactcaaagg cggtaatacg gttatccaca
     6781 gaatcagggg ataacgcagg aaagaacatg tgagcaaaag gccagcaaaa ggccaggaac
     6841 cgtaaaaagg ccgcgttgct ggcgtttttc cataggctcc gcccccctga cgagcatcac
     6901 aaaaatcgac gctcaagtca gaggtggcga aacccgacag gactataaag ataccaggcg
     6961 tttccccctg gaagctccct cgtgcgctct cctgttccga ccctgccgct taccggatac
     7021 ctgtccgcct ttctcccttc gggaagcgtg gcgctttctc atagctcacg ctgtaggtat
     7081 ctcagttcgg tgtaggtcgt tcgctccaag ctgggctgtg tgcacgaacc ccccgttcag
     7141 cccgaccgct gcgccttatc cggtaactat cgtcttgagt ccaacccggt aagacacgac
     7201 ttatcgccac tggcagcagc cactggtaac aggattagca gagcgaggta tgtaggcggt
     7261 gctacagagt tcttgaagtg gtggcctaac tacggcta
//
