# Supplementary material for: Protease-controlled secretion and display of intercellular signals
Source: Nat Commun. 2022 Feb 17;13:912. doi: 10.1038/s41467-022-28623-y (PMC8854555; doi:10.1038/s41467-022-28623-y)
Supplement: Supplementary file 7 — Source Data [file 41467_2022_28623_MOESM7_ESM.zip › Source Data/Plasmids/RELEASE Plasmids/Kir2.1/cmvto-mcherry-kir2-1-ha-tvmvs-rxr-v2.gb]

LOCUS       CMV-TO-Che-Kir2.1-HA-tv 7298 bp ds-DNA     circular     02-SEP-2021
DEFINITION  .
FEATURES             Location/Qualifiers
     CDS             complement(328..1188)
                     /label="Amp (bla)"
                     /ApEinfo_revcolor=#993366
                     /ApEinfo_fwdcolor=#993366
     CDS             complement(331..990)
                     /label="AmpR"
                     /ApEinfo_revcolor=#ffef86
                     /ApEinfo_fwdcolor=#ffef86
     promoter        complement(1189..1287)
                     /label="bla promoter"
                     /ApEinfo_revcolor=#c6c9d1
                     /ApEinfo_fwdcolor=#c6c9d1
     promoter        1551..2178
                     /label="CMV"
                     /ApEinfo_revcolor=#c6c9d1
                     /ApEinfo_fwdcolor=#c6c9d1
     promoter        1630..1933
                     /label="CMV enhancer"
                     /ApEinfo_revcolor=#c7b0e3
                     /ApEinfo_fwdcolor=#c7b0e3
     promoter        1934..2137
                     /label="CMV promoter"
                     /ApEinfo_revcolor=#9eafd2
                     /ApEinfo_fwdcolor=#9eafd2
     TATA_signal     2123..2129
                     /label="TATA box"
                     /ApEinfo_revcolor=#b4abac
                     /ApEinfo_fwdcolor=#b4abac
     misc_feature    2139..2157
                     /label="TetO"
                     /ApEinfo_revcolor=#b4abac
                     /ApEinfo_fwdcolor=#b4abac
     misc_feature    2139..2178
                     /label="TetR binding sites"
                     /ApEinfo_revcolor=#b4abac
                     /ApEinfo_fwdcolor=#b4abac
     misc_feature    2160..2178
                     /label="TetO"
                     /ApEinfo_revcolor=#b4abac
                     /ApEinfo_fwdcolor=#b4abac
     primer          2300..2332
                     /label="Che-Kir2.1 F"
                     /note="sequence: cttcgccaccgctagcatggtgagcaagggcga"
                     /ApEinfo_revcolor=#d59687
                     /ApEinfo_fwdcolor=#d59687
     misc_feature    2302..2309
                     /label="Kozak"
                     /ApEinfo_revcolor=#b4abac
                     /ApEinfo_fwdcolor=#b4abac
     CDS             2313..2315
                     /label="Translation 2313-2315"
     CDS             2316..3026
                     /label="mCherry"
                     /ApEinfo_revcolor=#ff0000
                     /ApEinfo_fwdcolor=#ff0000
     primer          complement(3006..3044)
                     /label="Che-Kir2.1 R"
                     /note="sequence: CACACTGCCCATggcgccagacttgtacagctcgtccat"
                     /ApEinfo_revcolor=#84b0dc
                     /ApEinfo_fwdcolor=#84b0dc
     misc_feature    3033..4340
                     /label="KCNJ2 (human)"
                     /ApEinfo_revcolor=#75c6a9
                     /ApEinfo_fwdcolor=#75c6a9
     CDS             3033..4340
                     /label="Translation 3033-4340"
     misc_feature    3378..3404
                     /label="HA tag"
                     /ApEinfo_revcolor=#ffef86
                     /ApEinfo_fwdcolor=#ffef86
     misc_feature    4179..4196
                     /label="ER export signal"
                     /ApEinfo_revcolor=#ff9ccd
                     /ApEinfo_fwdcolor=#ff9ccd
     primer          4330..4364
                     /label="Kir2.1-tvmvs-F"
                     /note="sequence: AGTCGGAGATActcgagGGTGGGGGTTCAGAGACG"
                     /ApEinfo_revcolor=#9eafd2
                     /ApEinfo_fwdcolor=#9eafd2
     CDS             4341..4400
                     /label="Translation 4341-4400"
     CDS             4359..4379
                     /label="TVMVsite"
                     /ApEinfo_revcolor=#ff0000
                     /ApEinfo_fwdcolor=#ff0000
     CDS             4359..4382
                     /label="Translation 4359-4382"
     primer          complement(4380..4410)
                     /label="Kir.21-tvmvs-R"
                     /note="sequence: ggatgtgcttGGTACCAGAGCCGCCCCCCCC"
                     /ApEinfo_revcolor=#d6b295
                     /ApEinfo_fwdcolor=#d6b295
     CDS             4401..4403
                     /label="Translation 4401-4403"
     misc_feature    4401..4442
                     /label="ADRA2C retention"
                     /ApEinfo_revcolor=#c7b0e3
                     /ApEinfo_fwdcolor=#c7b0e3
     CDS             4404..4450
                     /label="Translation 4404-4450"
     CDS             4454..4483
                     /label="c-myc epitope"
                     /ApEinfo_revcolor=#993366
                     /ApEinfo_fwdcolor=#993366
     misc_feature    4483..4485
                     /label="New Stop"
                     /ApEinfo_revcolor=#b4abac
                     /ApEinfo_fwdcolor=#b4abac
     CDS             4496..4513
                     /label="Polyhistidine tag"
                     /ApEinfo_revcolor=#993366
                     /ApEinfo_fwdcolor=#993366
     misc_feature    4514..4516
                     /label="STOP (missing now)"
                     /ApEinfo_revcolor=#a187be
                     /ApEinfo_fwdcolor=#a187be
     polyA_signal    4535..4749
                     /label="BGH polyadenylation sequence"
                     /ApEinfo_revcolor=#b4abac
                     /ApEinfo_fwdcolor=#b4abac
     polyA_signal    4782..4805
                     /label="BGH pA"
                     /ApEinfo_revcolor=#b4abac
                     /ApEinfo_fwdcolor=#b4abac
     misc_feature    5088..5135
                     /label="FRT"
                     /ApEinfo_revcolor=#b4abac
                     /ApEinfo_fwdcolor=#b4abac
     misc_recomb     5102..5135
                     /label="FRT"
                     /ApEinfo_revcolor=#c7b0e3
                     /ApEinfo_fwdcolor=#c7b0e3
     gene            5143..6163
                     /label="Hygromycin"
                     /ApEinfo_revcolor=#b4abac
                     /ApEinfo_fwdcolor=#b4abac
     polyA_signal    6295..6425
                     /label="SV40 pA"
                     /ApEinfo_revcolor=#b4abac
                     /ApEinfo_fwdcolor=#b4abac
     primer_bind     complement(6461..6481)
                     /label="M13-rev"
                     /ApEinfo_revcolor=#85dae9
                     /ApEinfo_fwdcolor=#85dae9
     misc_binding    complement(6487..6509)
                     /label="LacO"
                     /ApEinfo_revcolor=#84b0dc
                     /ApEinfo_fwdcolor=#84b0dc
     promoter        complement(6513..6543)
                     /label="lac promoter"
                     /ApEinfo_revcolor=#c7b0e3
                     /ApEinfo_fwdcolor=#c7b0e3
     rep_origin      join(6808..7298,1..183)
                     /label="pUC ori"
                     /ApEinfo_revcolor=#ffef86
                     /ApEinfo_fwdcolor=#ffef86
     rep_origin      complement(join(6849..7298,1..233))
                     /label="ColE1 origin"
                     /ApEinfo_revcolor=#9eafd2
                     /ApEinfo_fwdcolor=#9eafd2
ORIGIN
        1 cactagaagg acagtatttg gtatctgcgc tctgctgaag ccagttacct tcggaaaaag
       61 agttggtagc tcttgatccg gcaaacaaac caccgctggt agcggtggtt tttttgtttg
      121 caagcagcag attacgcgca gaaaaaaagg atctcaagaa gatcctttga tcttttctac
      181 ggggtctgac gctcagtgga acgaaaactc acgttaaggg attttggtca tgagattatc
      241 aaaaaggatc ttcacctaga tccttttaaa ttaaaaatga agttttaaat caatctaaag
      301 tatatatgag taaacttggt ctgacagtta ccaatgctta atcagtgagg cacctatctc
      361 agcgatctgt ctatttcgtt catccatagt tgcctgactc cccgtcgtgt agataactac
      421 gatacgggag ggcttaccat ctggccccag tgctgcaatg ataccgcgag acccacgctc
      481 accggctcca gatttatcag caataaacca gccagccgga agggccgagc gcagaagtgg
      541 tcctgcaact ttatccgcct ccatccagtc tattaattgt tgccgggaag ctagagtaag
      601 tagttcgcca gttaatagtt tgcgcaacgt tgttgccatt gctacaggca tcgtggtgtc
      661 acgctcgtcg tttggtatgg cttcattcag ctccggttcc caacgatcaa ggcgagttac
      721 atgatccccc atgttgtgca aaaaagcggt tagctccttc ggtcctccga tcgttgtcag
      781 aagtaagttg gccgcagtgt tatcactcat ggttatggca gcactgcata attctcttac
      841 tgtcatgcca tccgtaagat gcttttctgt gactggtgag tactcaacca agtcattctg
      901 agaatagtgt atgcggcgac cgagttgctc ttgcccggcg tcaatacggg ataataccgc
      961 gccacatagc agaactttaa aagtgctcat cattggaaaa cgttcttcgg ggcgaaaact
     1021 ctcaaggatc ttaccgctgt tgagatccag ttcgatgtaa cccactcgtg cacccaactg
     1081 atcttcagca tcttttactt tcaccagcgt ttctgggtga gcaaaaacag gaaggcaaaa
     1141 tgccgcaaaa aagggaataa gggcgacacg gaaatgttga atactcatac tcttcctttt
     1201 tcaatattat tgaagcattt atcagggtta ttgtctcatg agcggataca tatttgaatg
     1261 tatttagaaa aataaacaaa taggggttcc gcgcacattt ccccgaaaag tgccacctga
     1321 cgtcgacgga tcgggagatc tcccgatccc ctatggtgca ctctcagtac aatctgctct
     1381 gatgccgcat agttaagcca gtatctgctc cctgcttgtg tgttggaggt cgctgagtag
     1441 tgcgcgagca aaatttaagc tacaacaagg caaggcttga ccgacaattg catgaagaat
     1501 ctgcttaggg ttaggcgttt tgcgctgctt cgtacgggcc agatatacgc gttgacattg
     1561 attattgact agttattaat agtaatcaat tacggggtca ttagttcata gcccatatat
     1621 ggagttccgc gttacataac ttacggtaaa tggcccgcct ggctgaccgc ccaacgaccc
     1681 ccgcccattg acgtcaataa tgacgtatgt tcccatagta acgccaatag ggactttcca
     1741 ttgacgtcaa tgggtggagt atttacggta aactgcccac ttggcagtac atcaagtgta
     1801 tcatatgcca agtacgcccc ctattgacgt caatgacggt aaatggcccg cctggcatta
     1861 tgcccagtac atgaccttat gggactttcc tacttggcag tacatctacg tattagtcat
     1921 cgctattacc atggtgatgc ggttttggca gtacatcaat gggcgtggat agcggtttga
     1981 ctcacgggga tttccaagtc tccaccccat tgacgtcaat gggagtttgt tttggcacca
     2041 aaatcaacgg gactttccaa aatgtcgtaa caactccgcc ccattgacgc aaatgggcgg
     2101 taggcgtgta cggtgggagg tctatataag cagagctctc cctatcagtg atagagatct
     2161 ccctatcagt gatagagatc gtcgacgagc tcgtttagtg aaccgtcaga tcgcctggag
     2221 acgccatcca cgctgttttg acctccatag aagacaccgg gaccgatcca gcctccggac
     2281 tctagcgttt aaacttaagc ttcgccaccg ctagcatggt gagcaagggc gaggaggata
     2341 acatggccat catcaaggag ttcatgcgct tcaaggtgca catggagggc tccgtgaacg
     2401 gccacgagtt cgagatcgag ggcgagggcg agggccgccc ctacgagggc acccagaccg
     2461 ccaagctgaa ggtgaccaag ggtggccccc tgcccttcgc ctgggacatc ctgtcccctc
     2521 agttcatgta cggctccaag gcctacgtga agcaccccgc cgacatTccc gactacttga
     2581 agctgtcctt ccccgagggc ttcaagtggg agcgcgtgat gaacttcgag gacggcggcg
     2641 tggtgaccgt gacccaggac tcctccctgc aggacggcga gttcatctac aaggtgaagc
     2701 tgcgcggcac caacttcccc tccgacggcc ccgtaatgca gaagaagacc atgggctggg
     2761 aggcctcctc cgagcggatg taccccgagg acggcgccct gaagggcgag atcaagcaga
     2821 ggctgaagct gaaggacggc ggccactacg acgctgaggt caagaccacc tacaaggcca
     2881 agaagcccgt gcagctgccc ggcgcctaca acgtcaacat caagttggac atcacctccc
     2941 acaacgagga ctacaccatc gtggaacagt acgaacgcgc cgagggccgc cactccaccg
     3001 gcggcatgga cgagctgtac aagtctggcg ccATGGGCAG TGTGCGAACC AACCGCTACA
     3061 GCATCGTCTC TTCAGAAGAA GACGGTATGA AGTTGGCCAC CATGGCAGTT GCAAATGGCT
     3121 TTGGGAACGG GAAGAGTAAA GTCCACACCC GACAACAGTG CAGGAGCCGC TTTGTGAAGA
     3181 AAGATGGCCA CTGTAATGTT CAGTTCATCA ATGTGGGTGA GAAGGGGCAA CGGTATCTCG
     3241 CAGACATCTT CACCACGTGT GTGGACATTC GCTGGCGGTG GATGCTGGTT ATCTTCTGCC
     3301 TGGCTTTCGT CCTGTCATGG CTGTTTTTTG GCTGTGTGTT TTGGTTGATA GCTCTGCTCC
     3361 ATGGGGACCT GGATGCATAC CCATACGATG TTCCAGATTA CGCTTCCAAA GAGGGCAAGG
     3421 CTTGTGTGTC CGAGGTCAAC AGCTTCACGG CTGCCTTCCT CTTCTCCATT GAGACCCAGA
     3481 CAACCATAGG CTATGGTTTC AGATGTGTCA CGGATGAATG CCCAATTGCT GTTTTCATGG
     3541 TGGTGTTCCA GTCAATCGTG GGCTGCATCA TAGATGCTTT CATCATTGGC GCAGTCATGG
     3601 CCAAGATGGC AAAGCCAAAG AAGAGAAACG AGACTCTTGT CTTCAGTCAC AATGCCGTGA
     3661 TTGCCATGAG AGACGGCAAG CTGTGTTTGA TGTGGCGAGT GGGCAATCTT CGGAAAAGCC
     3721 ACTTGGTGGA AGCTCATGTT CGAGCACAGC TCCTCAAATC CAGAATTACT TCTGAAGGGG
     3781 AGTATATCCC TCTGGATCAA ATAGACATCA ATGTTGGGTT TGACAGTGGA ATAGATCGTA
     3841 TATTTCTGGT GTCCCCAATC ACTATAGTCC ATGAAATAGA TGAAGACAGT CCTTTATATG
     3901 ATTTGAGTAA ACAGGACATT GACAACGCAG ACTTTGAAAT CGTGGTCATA CTGGAAGGCA
     3961 TGGTGGAAGC CACTGCCATG ACGACACAGT GCCGTAGCTC TTATCTAGCA AATGAAATCC
     4021 TGTGGGGCCA CCGCTATGAG CCTGTGCTCT TTGAAGAGAA GCACTACTAC AAAGTGGACT
     4081 ATTCCAGGTT CCACAAAACT TACGAAGTCC CCAACACTCC CCTTTGTAGT GCCAGAGACT
     4141 TAGCAGAAAA GAAATATATC CTCTCAAATG CAAATTCATT TTGCTATGAA AATGAAGTTG
     4201 CCCTCACAAG CAAAGAGGAA GACGACAGTG AAAATGGAGT TCCAGAAAGC ACTAGTACGG
     4261 ACACGCCCCC TGACATAGAC CTTCACAACC AGGCAAGTGT ACCTCTAGAG CCCAGGCCCT
     4321 TACGGCGAGA GTCGGAGATA ctcgagGGTG GGGGTTCAGA GACGGTTAGA TTCCAGAGTG
     4381 GGGGGGGCGG CTCTGGTACC aagcacatcc tcttccgacg gaggagaagg ggcttcaggc
     4441 agTAGggccc GAAcaaaaac tcatctcaga agaggatctg aatagcgccg tcgaccatca
     4501 tcataatcat cattgagttt aaacccgctg atcagcctcg actgtgcctt ctagttgcca
     4561 gccatctgtt gtttgcccct cccccgtgcc ttccttgacc ctggaaggtg ccactcccac
     4621 tgtcctttcc taataaaatg aggaaattgc atcgcattgt ctgagtaggt gtcattctat
     4681 tctggggggt ggggtggggc aggacagcaa gggggaggat tgggaagaca atagcaggca
     4741 tgctggggat gcggtgggct ctatggagat ctatcgatgt tctggggatg cggtgggctc
     4801 tatggcttct gaggcggaaa gaaccagctg gggctctagg gggtatcccc nnnnnnnnnn
     4861 nnnnnnnnnn nnnnnnnnnn nnnnnnnnnn nnnnnnnnnn nnnnnnnnnn nnnnnnnnnn
     4921 nnnnnnnnnn nnnnnnnnnn nnnnnnnnnn nnnnnnnnnn nnnnnnnnnn nnnncnnnnn
     4981 nnnnnnnnnn nnnnnnnnnn nnnnnnnnnn nnnnnnnnnn nnnnnnnnnn nnnnnnnnnn
     5041 nnnnnnnnnn nnnnnnnnnn nnnnnagggt gatggttcac gtacctagaa gttcctattc
     5101 cgaagttcct attctctaga aagtatagga acttccttgg ccaaaaagcc tgaactcacc
     5161 gcgacgtctg tcgagaagtt tctgatcgaa aagttcgaca gcgtctccga cctgatgcag
     5221 ctctcggagg gcgaagaatc tcgtgctttc agcttcgatg taggagggcg tggatatgtc
     5281 ctgcgggtaa atagctgcgc cgatggtttc tacaaagatc gttatgttta tcggcacttt
     5341 gcatcggccg cgctcccgat tccggaagtg cttgacattg gggaattcag cgagagcctg
     5401 acctattgca tctcccgccg tgcacagggt gtcacgttgc aagacctgcc tgaaaccgaa
     5461 ctgcccgctg ttctgcagcc ggtcgcggag gccatggatg cgatcgctgc ggccgatctt
     5521 agccagacga gcgggttcgg cccattcgga ccgcaaggaa tcggtcaata cactacatgg
     5581 cgtgatttca tatgcgcgat tgctgatccc catgtgtatc actggcaaac tgtgatggac
     5641 gacaccgtca gtgcgtccgt cgcgcaggct ctcgatgagc tgatgctttg ggccgaggac
     5701 tgccccgaag tccggcacct cgtgcacgcg gatttcggct ccaacaatgt cctgacggac
     5761 aatggccgca taacagcggt cattgactgg agcgaggcga tgttcgggga ttcccaatac
     5821 gaggtcgcca acatcttctt ctggaggccg tggttggctt gtatggagca gcagacgcgc
     5881 tacttcgagc ggaggcatcc ggagcttgca ggatcgccgc ggctccgggc gtatatgctc
     5941 cgcattggtc ttgaccaact ctatcagagc ttggttgacg gcaatttcga tgatgcagct
     6001 tgggcgcagg gtcgatgcga cgcaatcgtc cgatccggag ccgggactgt cgggcgtaca
     6061 caaatcgccc gcagaagcgc ggccgtctgg accgatggct gtgtagaagt actcgccgat
     6121 agtggaaacc gacgccccag cactcgtccg agggcaaagg aatagcacgt actacgagat
     6181 ttcgattcca ccgccgcctt ctatgaaagg ttgggcttcg gaatcgtttt ccgggacgcc
     6241 ggctggatga tcctccagcg cggggatctc atgctggagt tcttcgccca ccccaacttg
     6301 tttattgcag cttataatgg ttacaaataa agcaatagca tcacaaattt cacaaataaa
     6361 gcattttttt cactgcattc tagttgtggt ttgtccaaac tcatcaatgt atcttatcat
     6421 gtctgtatac cgtcgacctc tagctagagc ttggcgtaat catggtcata gctgtttcct
     6481 gtgtgaaatt gttatccgct cacaattcca cacaacatac gagccggaag cataaagtgt
     6541 aaagcctggg gtgcctaatg agtgagctaa ctcacattaa ttgcgttgcg ctcactgccc
     6601 gctttccagt cgggaaacct gtcgtgccag ctgcattaat gaatcggcca acgcgcgggg
     6661 agaggcggtt tgcgtattgg gcgctcttcc gcttcctcgc tcactgactc gctgcgctcg
     6721 gtcgttcggc tgcggcgagc ggtatcagct cactcaaagg cggtaatacg gttatccaca
     6781 gaatcagggg ataacgcagg aaagaacatg tgagcaaaag gccagcaaaa ggccaggaac
     6841 cgtaaaaagg ccgcgttgct ggcgtttttc cataggctcc gcccccctga cgagcatcac
     6901 aaaaatcgac gctcaagtca gaggtggcga aacccgacag gactataaag ataccaggcg
     6961 tttccccctg gaagctccct cgtgcgctct cctgttccga ccctgccgct taccggatac
     7021 ctgtccgcct ttctcccttc gggaagcgtg gcgctttctc atagctcacg ctgtaggtat
     7081 ctcagttcgg tgtaggtcgt tcgctccaag ctgggctgtg tgcacgaacc ccccgttcag
     7141 cccgaccgct gcgccttatc cggtaactat cgtcttgagt ccaacccggt aagacacgac
     7201 ttatcgccac tggcagcagc cactggtaac aggattagca gagcgaggta tgtaggcggt
     7261 gctacagagt tcttgaagtg gtggcctaac tacggcta
//
