# Supplementary material for: Protease-controlled secretion and display of intercellular signals
Source: Nat Commun. 2022 Feb 17;13:912. doi: 10.1038/s41467-022-28623-y (PMC8854555; doi:10.1038/s41467-022-28623-y)
Supplement: Supplementary file 7 — Source Data [file 41467_2022_28623_MOESM7_ESM.zip › Source Data/Plasmids/RELEASE Plasmids/Kir2.1/cmvto-gfp-kir2-1-ha-tevs-kkyl.gb]

LOCUS       CMV-TO-GFP-Kir2.1-HA-te 7295 bp ds-DNA     circular     18-DEC-2020
DEFINITION  .
FEATURES             Location/Qualifiers
     CDS             complement(328..1188)
                     /label="Amp (bla)"
                     /ApEinfo_revcolor=#993366
                     /ApEinfo_fwdcolor=#993366
     CDS             complement(331..990)
                     /label="AmpR"
                     /ApEinfo_revcolor=#ffef86
                     /ApEinfo_fwdcolor=#ffef86
     promoter        complement(1189..1287)
                     /label="bla promoter"
                     /ApEinfo_revcolor=#c6c9d1
                     /ApEinfo_fwdcolor=#c6c9d1
     promoter        1551..2178
                     /label="CMV"
                     /ApEinfo_revcolor=#c6c9d1
                     /ApEinfo_fwdcolor=#c6c9d1
     promoter        1630..1933
                     /label="CMV enhancer"
                     /ApEinfo_revcolor=#c7b0e3
                     /ApEinfo_fwdcolor=#c7b0e3
     promoter        1934..2137
                     /label="CMV promoter"
                     /ApEinfo_revcolor=#9eafd2
                     /ApEinfo_fwdcolor=#9eafd2
     TATA_signal     2123..2129
                     /label="TATA box"
                     /ApEinfo_revcolor=#b4abac
                     /ApEinfo_fwdcolor=#b4abac
     misc_feature    2139..2157
                     /label="TetO"
                     /ApEinfo_revcolor=#b4abac
                     /ApEinfo_fwdcolor=#b4abac
     misc_feature    2139..2178
                     /label="TetR binding sites"
                     /ApEinfo_revcolor=#b4abac
                     /ApEinfo_fwdcolor=#b4abac
     misc_feature    2160..2178
                     /label="TetO"
                     /ApEinfo_revcolor=#b4abac
                     /ApEinfo_fwdcolor=#b4abac
     misc_feature    2302..2309
                     /label="Kozak"
                     /ApEinfo_revcolor=#b4abac
                     /ApEinfo_fwdcolor=#b4abac
     CDS             2313..2315
                     /label="Translation 2313-2315"
     CDS             2316..3032
                     /label="GFP"
                     /ApEinfo_revcolor=#9eafd2
                     /ApEinfo_fwdcolor=#9eafd2
     CDS             2316..3032
                     /label="Translation 2316-3032"
     misc_feature    3039..4346
                     /label="KCNJ2 (human)"
                     /ApEinfo_revcolor=#75c6a9
                     /ApEinfo_fwdcolor=#75c6a9
     CDS             3039..4346
                     /label="Translation 3039-4346"
     misc_feature    3384..3410
                     /label="HA tag"
                     /ApEinfo_revcolor=#ffef86
                     /ApEinfo_fwdcolor=#ffef86
     misc_feature    4185..4202
                     /label="ER export signal"
                     /ApEinfo_revcolor=#ff9ccd
                     /ApEinfo_fwdcolor=#ff9ccd
     CDS             4368..4391
                     /label="TEVsite"
                     /ApEinfo_revcolor=#993366
                     /ApEinfo_fwdcolor=#993366
     CDS             4404..4439
                     /label="KKYL ER Retention"
                     /ApEinfo_revcolor=#85dae9
                     /ApEinfo_fwdcolor=#85dae9
     CDS             4404..4439
                     /label="Translation 4404-4439"
     CDS             4440..4442
                     /label="Translation 4440-4442"
     CDS             4451..4480
                     /label="c-myc epitope"
                     /ApEinfo_revcolor=#993366
                     /ApEinfo_fwdcolor=#993366
     misc_feature    4480..4482
                     /label="New Stop"
                     /ApEinfo_revcolor=#b4abac
                     /ApEinfo_fwdcolor=#b4abac
     CDS             4493..4510
                     /label="Polyhistidine tag"
                     /ApEinfo_revcolor=#993366
                     /ApEinfo_fwdcolor=#993366
     misc_feature    4511..4513
                     /label="STOP (missing now)"
                     /ApEinfo_revcolor=#a187be
                     /ApEinfo_fwdcolor=#a187be
     polyA_signal    4532..4746
                     /label="BGH polyadenylation sequence"
                     /ApEinfo_revcolor=#b4abac
                     /ApEinfo_fwdcolor=#b4abac
     polyA_signal    4779..4802
                     /label="BGH pA"
                     /ApEinfo_revcolor=#b4abac
                     /ApEinfo_fwdcolor=#b4abac
     misc_feature    5085..5132
                     /label="FRT"
                     /ApEinfo_revcolor=#b4abac
                     /ApEinfo_fwdcolor=#b4abac
     misc_recomb     5099..5132
                     /label="FRT"
                     /ApEinfo_revcolor=#c7b0e3
                     /ApEinfo_fwdcolor=#c7b0e3
     gene            5140..6160
                     /label="Hygromycin"
                     /ApEinfo_revcolor=#b4abac
                     /ApEinfo_fwdcolor=#b4abac
     polyA_signal    6292..6422
                     /label="SV40 pA"
                     /ApEinfo_revcolor=#b4abac
                     /ApEinfo_fwdcolor=#b4abac
     primer_bind     complement(6458..6478)
                     /label="M13-rev"
                     /ApEinfo_revcolor=#85dae9
                     /ApEinfo_fwdcolor=#85dae9
     misc_binding    complement(6484..6506)
                     /label="LacO"
                     /ApEinfo_revcolor=#84b0dc
                     /ApEinfo_fwdcolor=#84b0dc
     promoter        complement(6510..6540)
                     /label="lac promoter"
                     /ApEinfo_revcolor=#c7b0e3
                     /ApEinfo_fwdcolor=#c7b0e3
     rep_origin      join(6805..7295,1..183)
                     /label="pUC ori"
                     /ApEinfo_revcolor=#ffef86
                     /ApEinfo_fwdcolor=#ffef86
     rep_origin      complement(join(6846..7295,1..233))
                     /label="ColE1 origin"
                     /ApEinfo_revcolor=#9eafd2
                     /ApEinfo_fwdcolor=#9eafd2
ORIGIN
        1 cactagaagg acagtatttg gtatctgcgc tctgctgaag ccagttacct tcggaaaaag
       61 agttggtagc tcttgatccg gcaaacaaac caccgctggt agcggtggtt tttttgtttg
      121 caagcagcag attacgcgca gaaaaaaagg atctcaagaa gatcctttga tcttttctac
      181 ggggtctgac gctcagtgga acgaaaactc acgttaaggg attttggtca tgagattatc
      241 aaaaaggatc ttcacctaga tccttttaaa ttaaaaatga agttttaaat caatctaaag
      301 tatatatgag taaacttggt ctgacagtta ccaatgctta atcagtgagg cacctatctc
      361 agcgatctgt ctatttcgtt catccatagt tgcctgactc cccgtcgtgt agataactac
      421 gatacgggag ggcttaccat ctggccccag tgctgcaatg ataccgcgag acccacgctc
      481 accggctcca gatttatcag caataaacca gccagccgga agggccgagc gcagaagtgg
      541 tcctgcaact ttatccgcct ccatccagtc tattaattgt tgccgggaag ctagagtaag
      601 tagttcgcca gttaatagtt tgcgcaacgt tgttgccatt gctacaggca tcgtggtgtc
      661 acgctcgtcg tttggtatgg cttcattcag ctccggttcc caacgatcaa ggcgagttac
      721 atgatccccc atgttgtgca aaaaagcggt tagctccttc ggtcctccga tcgttgtcag
      781 aagtaagttg gccgcagtgt tatcactcat ggttatggca gcactgcata attctcttac
      841 tgtcatgcca tccgtaagat gcttttctgt gactggtgag tactcaacca agtcattctg
      901 agaatagtgt atgcggcgac cgagttgctc ttgcccggcg tcaatacggg ataataccgc
      961 gccacatagc agaactttaa aagtgctcat cattggaaaa cgttcttcgg ggcgaaaact
     1021 ctcaaggatc ttaccgctgt tgagatccag ttcgatgtaa cccactcgtg cacccaactg
     1081 atcttcagca tcttttactt tcaccagcgt ttctgggtga gcaaaaacag gaaggcaaaa
     1141 tgccgcaaaa aagggaataa gggcgacacg gaaatgttga atactcatac tcttcctttt
     1201 tcaatattat tgaagcattt atcagggtta ttgtctcatg agcggataca tatttgaatg
     1261 tatttagaaa aataaacaaa taggggttcc gcgcacattt ccccgaaaag tgccacctga
     1321 cgtcgacgga tcgggagatc tcccgatccc ctatggtgca ctctcagtac aatctgctct
     1381 gatgccgcat agttaagcca gtatctgctc cctgcttgtg tgttggaggt cgctgagtag
     1441 tgcgcgagca aaatttaagc tacaacaagg caaggcttga ccgacaattg catgaagaat
     1501 ctgcttaggg ttaggcgttt tgcgctgctt cgtacgggcc agatatacgc gttgacattg
     1561 attattgact agttattaat agtaatcaat tacggggtca ttagttcata gcccatatat
     1621 ggagttccgc gttacataac ttacggtaaa tggcccgcct ggctgaccgc ccaacgaccc
     1681 ccgcccattg acgtcaataa tgacgtatgt tcccatagta acgccaatag ggactttcca
     1741 ttgacgtcaa tgggtggagt atttacggta aactgcccac ttggcagtac atcaagtgta
     1801 tcatatgcca agtacgcccc ctattgacgt caatgacggt aaatggcccg cctggcatta
     1861 tgcccagtac atgaccttat gggactttcc tacttggcag tacatctacg tattagtcat
     1921 cgctattacc atggtgatgc ggttttggca gtacatcaat gggcgtggat agcggtttga
     1981 ctcacgggga tttccaagtc tccaccccat tgacgtcaat gggagtttgt tttggcacca
     2041 aaatcaacgg gactttccaa aatgtcgtaa caactccgcc ccattgacgc aaatgggcgg
     2101 taggcgtgta cggtgggagg tctatataag cagagctctc cctatcagtg atagagatct
     2161 ccctatcagt gatagagatc gtcgacgagc tcgtttagtg aaccgtcaga tcgcctggag
     2221 acgccatcca cgctgttttg acctccatag aagacaccgg gaccgatcca gcctccggac
     2281 tctagcgttt aaacttaagc ttcgccaccg ctagcATGGT CTCAAAGGGC GAGGAACTTT
     2341 TTACGGGCGT TGTTCCGATC CTCGTCGAAT TGGACGGGGA CGTTAATGGG CATAAATTCT
     2401 CAGTTAGTGG TGAGGGTGAG GGGGACGCGA CATATGGGAA ACTTACGCTG AAGTTCATAT
     2461 GTACCACCGG AAAATTGCCA GTGCCGTGGC CTACTCTCGT CACCACCCTG ACATATGGTG
     2521 TTCAGTGTTT TAGCCGGTAT CCAGACCATA TGAAACAGCA CGATTTTTTT AAATCCGCTA
     2581 TGCCTGAAGG TTACGTACAG GAGCGAACGA TATTTTTTAA AGACGACGGA AACTACAAAA
     2641 CTAGAGCCGA GGTAAAATTC GAGGGTGACA CTCTCGTGAA CCGGATCGAA CTGAAGGGCA
     2701 TAGATTTTAA GGAGGATGGC AATATACTGG GCCACAAGCT CGAATACAAC TATAATTCTC
     2761 ATAATGTCTA TATCATGGCG GACAAACAGA AAAACGGCAT CAAGGTAAAC TTTAAAATCC
     2821 GACACAATAT TGAGGACGGC TCTGTCCAGC TTGCGGACCA TTACCAACAG AACACGCCGA
     2881 TAGGGGATGG TCCAGTACTT CTCCCTGATA ATCACTATTT GTCTACTCAG TCAGCTCTTA
     2941 GCAAGGACCC AAACGAAAAA CGGGATCACA TGGTCCTTCT TGAGTTCGTC ACTGCGGCTG
     3001 GGATAACACT CGGGATGGAC GAACTGTATA AGggcgccAT GGGCAGTGTG CGAACCAACC
     3061 GCTACAGCAT CGTCTCTTCA GAAGAAGACG GTATGAAGTT GGCCACCATG GCAGTTGCAA
     3121 ATGGCTTTGG GAACGGGAAG AGTAAAGTCC ACACCCGACA ACAGTGCAGG AGCCGCTTTG
     3181 TGAAGAAAGA TGGCCACTGT AATGTTCAGT TCATCAATGT GGGTGAGAAG GGGCAACGGT
     3241 ATCTCGCAGA CATCTTCACC ACGTGTGTGG ACATTCGCTG GCGGTGGATG CTGGTTATCT
     3301 TCTGCCTGGC TTTCGTCCTG TCATGGCTGT TTTTTGGCTG TGTGTTTTGG TTGATAGCTC
     3361 TGCTCCATGG GGACCTGGAT GCATACCCAT ACGATGTTCC AGATTACGCT TCCAAAGAGG
     3421 GCAAGGCTTG TGTGTCCGAG GTCAACAGCT TCACGGCTGC CTTCCTCTTC TCCATTGAGA
     3481 CCCAGACAAC CATAGGCTAT GGTTTCAGAT GTGTCACGGA TGAATGCCCA ATTGCTGTTT
     3541 TCATGGTGGT GTTCCAGTCA ATCGTGGGCT GCATCATAGA TGCTTTCATC ATTGGCGCAG
     3601 TCATGGCCAA GATGGCAAAG CCAAAGAAGA GAAACGAGAC TCTTGTCTTC AGTCACAATG
     3661 CCGTGATTGC CATGAGAGAC GGCAAGCTGT GTTTGATGTG GCGAGTGGGC AATCTTCGGA
     3721 AAAGCCACTT GGTGGAAGCT CATGTTCGAG CACAGCTCCT CAAATCCAGA ATTACTTCTG
     3781 AAGGGGAGTA TATCCCTCTG GATCAAATAG ACATCAATGT TGGGTTTGAC AGTGGAATAG
     3841 ATCGTATATT TCTGGTGTCC CCAATCACTA TAGTCCATGA AATAGATGAA GACAGTCCTT
     3901 TATATGATTT GAGTAAACAG GACATTGACA ACGCAGACTT TGAAATCGTG GTCATACTGG
     3961 AAGGCATGGT GGAAGCCACT GCCATGACGA CACAGTGCCG TAGCTCTTAT CTAGCAAATG
     4021 AAATCCTGTG GGGCCACCGC TATGAGCCTG TGCTCTTTGA AGAGAAGCAC TACTACAAAG
     4081 TGGACTATTC CAGGTTCCAC AAAACTTACG AAGTCCCCAA CACTCCCCTT TGTAGTGCCA
     4141 GAGACTTAGC AGAAAAGAAA TATATCCTCT CAAATGCAAA TTCATTTTGC TATGAAAATG
     4201 AAGTTGCCCT CACAAGCAAA GAGGAAGACG ACAGTGAAAA TGGAGTTCCA GAAAGCACTA
     4261 GTACGGACAC GCCCCCTGAC ATAGACCTTC ACAACCAGGC AAGTGTACCT CTAGAGCCCA
     4321 GGCCCTTACG GCGAGAGTCG GAGATActcg agGGCGGGGG CTCGGGGCTC GAAaacttgt
     4381 acttccagag tGGCAGTgga GGTACCCTGG CCTCCAGCTT GACTTTCAAG AAATACCTGT
     4441 AGggcccGAA caaaaactca tctcagaaga ggatctgaat agcgccgtcg accatcatca
     4501 taatcatcat tgagtttaaa cccgctgatc agcctcgact gtgccttcta gttgccagcc
     4561 atctgttgtt tgcccctccc ccgtgccttc cttgaccctg gaaggtgcca ctcccactgt
     4621 cctttcctaa taaaatgagg aaattgcatc gcattgtctg agtaggtgtc attctattct
     4681 ggggggtggg gtggggcagg acagcaaggg ggaggattgg gaagacaata gcaggcatgc
     4741 tggggatgcg gtgggctcta tggagatcta tcgatgttct ggggatgcgg tgggctctat
     4801 ggcttctgag gcggaaagaa ccagctgggg ctctaggggg tatccccnnn nnnnnnnnnn
     4861 nnnnnnnnnn nnnnnnnnnn nnnnnnnnnn nnnnnnnnnn nnnnnnnnnn nnnnnnnnnn
     4921 nnnnnnnnnn nnnnnnnnnn nnnnnnnnnn nnnnnnnnnn nnnnnnnnnn ncnnnnnnnn
     4981 nnnnnnnnnn nnnnnnnnnn nnnnnnnnnn nnnnnnnnnn nnnnnnnnnn nnnnnnnnnn
     5041 nnnnnnnnnn nnnnnnnnnn nnagggtgat ggttcacgta cctagaagtt cctattccga
     5101 agttcctatt ctctagaaag tataggaact tccttggcca aaaagcctga actcaccgcg
     5161 acgtctgtcg agaagtttct gatcgaaaag ttcgacagcg tctccgacct gatgcagctc
     5221 tcggagggcg aagaatctcg tgctttcagc ttcgatgtag gagggcgtgg atatgtcctg
     5281 cgggtaaata gctgcgccga tggtttctac aaagatcgtt atgtttatcg gcactttgca
     5341 tcggccgcgc tcccgattcc ggaagtgctt gacattgggg aattcagcga gagcctgacc
     5401 tattgcatct cccgccgtgc acagggtgtc acgttgcaag acctgcctga aaccgaactg
     5461 cccgctgttc tgcagccggt cgcggaggcc atggatgcga tcgctgcggc cgatcttagc
     5521 cagacgagcg ggttcggccc attcggaccg caaggaatcg gtcaatacac tacatggcgt
     5581 gatttcatat gcgcgattgc tgatccccat gtgtatcact ggcaaactgt gatggacgac
     5641 accgtcagtg cgtccgtcgc gcaggctctc gatgagctga tgctttgggc cgaggactgc
     5701 cccgaagtcc ggcacctcgt gcacgcggat ttcggctcca acaatgtcct gacggacaat
     5761 ggccgcataa cagcggtcat tgactggagc gaggcgatgt tcggggattc ccaatacgag
     5821 gtcgccaaca tcttcttctg gaggccgtgg ttggcttgta tggagcagca gacgcgctac
     5881 ttcgagcgga ggcatccgga gcttgcagga tcgccgcggc tccgggcgta tatgctccgc
     5941 attggtcttg accaactcta tcagagcttg gttgacggca atttcgatga tgcagcttgg
     6001 gcgcagggtc gatgcgacgc aatcgtccga tccggagccg ggactgtcgg gcgtacacaa
     6061 atcgcccgca gaagcgcggc cgtctggacc gatggctgtg tagaagtact cgccgatagt
     6121 ggaaaccgac gccccagcac tcgtccgagg gcaaaggaat agcacgtact acgagatttc
     6181 gattccaccg ccgccttcta tgaaaggttg ggcttcggaa tcgttttccg ggacgccggc
     6241 tggatgatcc tccagcgcgg ggatctcatg ctggagttct tcgcccaccc caacttgttt
     6301 attgcagctt ataatggtta caaataaagc aatagcatca caaatttcac aaataaagca
     6361 tttttttcac tgcattctag ttgtggtttg tccaaactca tcaatgtatc ttatcatgtc
     6421 tgtataccgt cgacctctag ctagagcttg gcgtaatcat ggtcatagct gtttcctgtg
     6481 tgaaattgtt atccgctcac aattccacac aacatacgag ccggaagcat aaagtgtaaa
     6541 gcctggggtg cctaatgagt gagctaactc acattaattg cgttgcgctc actgcccgct
     6601 ttccagtcgg gaaacctgtc gtgccagctg cattaatgaa tcggccaacg cgcggggaga
     6661 ggcggtttgc gtattgggcg ctcttccgct tcctcgctca ctgactcgct gcgctcggtc
     6721 gttcggctgc ggcgagcggt atcagctcac tcaaaggcgg taatacggtt atccacagaa
     6781 tcaggggata acgcaggaaa gaacatgtga gcaaaaggcc agcaaaaggc caggaaccgt
     6841 aaaaaggccg cgttgctggc gtttttccat aggctccgcc cccctgacga gcatcacaaa
     6901 aatcgacgct caagtcagag gtggcgaaac ccgacaggac tataaagata ccaggcgttt
     6961 ccccctggaa gctccctcgt gcgctctcct gttccgaccc tgccgcttac cggatacctg
     7021 tccgcctttc tcccttcggg aagcgtggcg ctttctcata gctcacgctg taggtatctc
     7081 agttcggtgt aggtcgttcg ctccaagctg ggctgtgtgc acgaaccccc cgttcagccc
     7141 gaccgctgcg ccttatccgg taactatcgt cttgagtcca acccggtaag acacgactta
     7201 tcgccactgg cagcagccac tggtaacagg attagcagag cgaggtatgt aggcggtgct
     7261 acagagttct tgaagtggtg gcctaactac ggcta
//
