# Supplementary material for: Protease-controlled secretion and display of intercellular signals
Source: Nat Commun. 2022 Feb 17;13:912. doi: 10.1038/s41467-022-28623-y (PMC8854555; doi:10.1038/s41467-022-28623-y)
Supplement: Supplementary file 7 — Source Data [file 41467_2022_28623_MOESM7_ESM.zip › Source Data/Plasmids/RELEASE Plasmids/SEAP/cmvto-seap-26sfur3tm-hcvs-kkmp.gb]

LOCUS       CMVTO-SEAP-26SFur3TM-hc 7163 bp ds-DNA     circular     24-FEB-2021
DEFINITION  .
FEATURES             Location/Qualifiers
     polyA_signal    33..56
                     /label="BGH pA"
                     /ApEinfo_revcolor=#b4abac
                     /ApEinfo_fwdcolor=#b4abac
     misc_feature    339..386
                     /label="FRT"
                     /ApEinfo_revcolor=#b4abac
                     /ApEinfo_fwdcolor=#b4abac
     misc_recomb     353..386
                     /label="FRT"
                     /ApEinfo_revcolor=#c7b0e3
                     /ApEinfo_fwdcolor=#c7b0e3
     gene            394..1414
                     /label="Hygromycin"
                     /ApEinfo_revcolor=#b4abac
                     /ApEinfo_fwdcolor=#b4abac
     polyA_signal    1546..1676
                     /label="SV40 pA"
                     /ApEinfo_revcolor=#b4abac
                     /ApEinfo_fwdcolor=#b4abac
     primer_bind     complement(1712..1732)
                     /label="M13-rev"
                     /ApEinfo_revcolor=#85dae9
                     /ApEinfo_fwdcolor=#85dae9
     misc_binding    complement(1738..1760)
                     /label="LacO"
                     /ApEinfo_revcolor=#84b0dc
                     /ApEinfo_fwdcolor=#84b0dc
     promoter        complement(1764..1794)
                     /label="lac promoter"
                     /ApEinfo_revcolor=#c7b0e3
                     /ApEinfo_fwdcolor=#c7b0e3
     rep_origin      2059..2732
                     /label="pUC ori"
                     /ApEinfo_revcolor=#ffef86
                     /ApEinfo_fwdcolor=#ffef86
     rep_origin      complement(2100..2782)
                     /label="ColE1 origin"
                     /ApEinfo_revcolor=#9eafd2
                     /ApEinfo_fwdcolor=#9eafd2
     CDS             complement(2877..3737)
                     /label="Amp (bla)"
                     /ApEinfo_revcolor=#993366
                     /ApEinfo_fwdcolor=#993366
     CDS             complement(2880..3539)
                     /label="AmpR"
                     /ApEinfo_revcolor=#ffef86
                     /ApEinfo_fwdcolor=#ffef86
     promoter        complement(3738..3836)
                     /label="bla promoter"
                     /ApEinfo_revcolor=#c6c9d1
                     /ApEinfo_fwdcolor=#c6c9d1
     promoter        4100..4727
                     /label="CMV"
                     /ApEinfo_revcolor=#c6c9d1
                     /ApEinfo_fwdcolor=#c6c9d1
     promoter        4179..4482
                     /label="CMV enhancer"
                     /ApEinfo_revcolor=#c7b0e3
                     /ApEinfo_fwdcolor=#c7b0e3
     promoter        4483..4686
                     /label="CMV promoter"
                     /ApEinfo_revcolor=#9eafd2
                     /ApEinfo_fwdcolor=#9eafd2
     TATA_signal     4672..4678
                     /label="TATA box"
                     /ApEinfo_revcolor=#b4abac
                     /ApEinfo_fwdcolor=#b4abac
     misc_feature    4688..4706
                     /label="TetO"
                     /ApEinfo_revcolor=#b4abac
                     /ApEinfo_fwdcolor=#b4abac
     misc_feature    4688..4727
                     /label="TetR binding sites"
                     /ApEinfo_revcolor=#b4abac
                     /ApEinfo_fwdcolor=#b4abac
     misc_feature    4709..4727
                     /label="TetO"
                     /ApEinfo_revcolor=#b4abac
                     /ApEinfo_fwdcolor=#b4abac
     misc_feature    4851..4858
                     /label="Kozak"
                     /ApEinfo_revcolor=#b4abac
                     /ApEinfo_fwdcolor=#b4abac
     misc_feature    4859..6376
                     /label="SEAP"
                     /ApEinfo_revcolor=#c6c9d1
                     /ApEinfo_fwdcolor=#c6c9d1
     CDS             4859..6376
                     /label="Translation 4859-6376"
     CDS             6377..6382
                     /label="Translation 6377-6382"
     misc_feature    6383..6430
                     /label="Sindbis virus intracellular 26S RNA"
                     /ApEinfo_revcolor=#ffef86
                     /ApEinfo_fwdcolor=#ffef86
     CDS             6383..6430
                     /label="Translation 6383-6430"
     misc_feature    6431..6550
                     /label="Human Beta-2 Adrenergic Part 1"
                     /ApEinfo_revcolor=#c7b0e3
                     /ApEinfo_fwdcolor=#c7b0e3
     CDS             6431..6550
                     /label="Translation 6431-6550"
     misc_feature    6551..6622
                     /label="HCV Cut Site"
                     /ApEinfo_revcolor=#ff9ccd
                     /ApEinfo_fwdcolor=#ff9ccd
     CDS             6551..6622
                     /label="Translation 6551-6622"
     misc_feature    6575..6604
                     /label="NS5A/NS5B cut site"
                     /ApEinfo_revcolor=#84b0dc
                     /ApEinfo_fwdcolor=#84b0dc
     misc_feature    6623..6733
                     /label="Human Beta-2 Adrenergic Part 2"
                     /ApEinfo_revcolor=#faac61
                     /ApEinfo_fwdcolor=#faac61
     CDS             6623..6733
                     /label="Translation 6623-6733"
     misc_feature    6734..6811
                     /label="CD8alpha"
                     /ApEinfo_revcolor=#ffef86
                     /ApEinfo_fwdcolor=#ffef86
     CDS             6734..6811
                     /label="Translation 6734-6811"
     misc_feature    6812..6856
                     /label="Adenovirus type 2"
                     /ApEinfo_revcolor=#84b0dc
                     /ApEinfo_fwdcolor=#84b0dc
     CDS             6812..6856
                     /label="Translation 6812-6856"
     CDS             6857..6859
                     /label="Translation 6857-6859"
     CDS             6865..6897
                     /label="c-myc epitope"
                     /ApEinfo_revcolor=#993366
                     /ApEinfo_fwdcolor=#993366
     misc_feature    6897..6899
                     /label="New Stop"
                     /ApEinfo_revcolor=#b4abac
                     /ApEinfo_fwdcolor=#b4abac
     CDS             6910..6927
                     /label="Polyhistidine tag"
                     /ApEinfo_revcolor=#993366
                     /ApEinfo_fwdcolor=#993366
     misc_feature    6928..6930
                     /label="STOP (missing now)"
                     /ApEinfo_revcolor=#a187be
                     /ApEinfo_fwdcolor=#a187be
     polyA_signal    6949..7163
                     /label="BGH polyadenylation sequence"
                     /ApEinfo_revcolor=#b4abac
                     /ApEinfo_fwdcolor=#b4abac
ORIGIN
        1 tgcggtgggc tctatggaga tctatcgatg ttctggggat gcggtgggct ctatggcttc
       61 tgaggcggaa agaaccagct ggggctctag ggggtatccc cnnnnnnnnn nnnnnnnnnn
      121 nnnnnnnnnn nnnnnnnnnn nnnnnnnnnn nnnnnnnnnn nnnnnnnnnn nnnnnnnnnn
      181 nnnnnnnnnn nnnnnnnnnn nnnnnnnnnn nnnnnnnnnn nnnnncnnnn nnnnnnnnnn
      241 nnnnnnnnnn nnnnnnnnnn nnnnnnnnnn nnnnnnnnnn nnnnnnnnnn nnnnnnnnnn
      301 nnnnnnnnnn nnnnnnaggg tgatggttca cgtacctaga agttcctatt ccgaagttcc
      361 tattctctag aaagtatagg aacttccttg gccaaaaagc ctgaactcac cgcgacgtct
      421 gtcgagaagt ttctgatcga aaagttcgac agcgtctccg acctgatgca gctctcggag
      481 ggcgaagaat ctcgtgcttt cagcttcgat gtaggagggc gtggatatgt cctgcgggta
      541 aatagctgcg ccgatggttt ctacaaagat cgttatgttt atcggcactt tgcatcggcc
      601 gcgctcccga ttccggaagt gcttgacatt ggggaattca gcgagagcct gacctattgc
      661 atctcccgcc gtgcacaggg tgtcacgttg caagacctgc ctgaaaccga actgcccgct
      721 gttctgcagc cggtcgcgga ggccatggat gcgatcgctg cggccgatct tagccagacg
      781 agcgggttcg gcccattcgg accgcaagga atcggtcaat acactacatg gcgtgatttc
      841 atatgcgcga ttgctgatcc ccatgtgtat cactggcaaa ctgtgatgga cgacaccgtc
      901 agtgcgtccg tcgcgcaggc tctcgatgag ctgatgcttt gggccgagga ctgccccgaa
      961 gtccggcacc tcgtgcacgc ggatttcggc tccaacaatg tcctgacgga caatggccgc
     1021 ataacagcgg tcattgactg gagcgaggcg atgttcgggg attcccaata cgaggtcgcc
     1081 aacatcttct tctggaggcc gtggttggct tgtatggagc agcagacgcg ctacttcgag
     1141 cggaggcatc cggagcttgc aggatcgccg cggctccggg cgtatatgct ccgcattggt
     1201 cttgaccaac tctatcagag cttggttgac ggcaatttcg atgatgcagc ttgggcgcag
     1261 ggtcgatgcg acgcaatcgt ccgatccgga gccgggactg tcgggcgtac acaaatcgcc
     1321 cgcagaagcg cggccgtctg gaccgatggc tgtgtagaag tactcgccga tagtggaaac
     1381 cgacgcccca gcactcgtcc gagggcaaag gaatagcacg tactacgaga tttcgattcc
     1441 accgccgcct tctatgaaag gttgggcttc ggaatcgttt tccgggacgc cggctggatg
     1501 atcctccagc gcggggatct catgctggag ttcttcgccc accccaactt gtttattgca
     1561 gcttataatg gttacaaata aagcaatagc atcacaaatt tcacaaataa agcatttttt
     1621 tcactgcatt ctagttgtgg tttgtccaaa ctcatcaatg tatcttatca tgtctgtata
     1681 ccgtcgacct ctagctagag cttggcgtaa tcatggtcat agctgtttcc tgtgtgaaat
     1741 tgttatccgc tcacaattcc acacaacata cgagccggaa gcataaagtg taaagcctgg
     1801 ggtgcctaat gagtgagcta actcacatta attgcgttgc gctcactgcc cgctttccag
     1861 tcgggaaacc tgtcgtgcca gctgcattaa tgaatcggcc aacgcgcggg gagaggcggt
     1921 ttgcgtattg ggcgctcttc cgcttcctcg ctcactgact cgctgcgctc ggtcgttcgg
     1981 ctgcggcgag cggtatcagc tcactcaaag gcggtaatac ggttatccac agaatcaggg
     2041 gataacgcag gaaagaacat gtgagcaaaa ggccagcaaa aggccaggaa ccgtaaaaag
     2101 gccgcgttgc tggcgttttt ccataggctc cgcccccctg acgagcatca caaaaatcga
     2161 cgctcaagtc agaggtggcg aaacccgaca ggactataaa gataccaggc gtttccccct
     2221 ggaagctccc tcgtgcgctc tcctgttccg accctgccgc ttaccggata cctgtccgcc
     2281 tttctccctt cgggaagcgt ggcgctttct catagctcac gctgtaggta tctcagttcg
     2341 gtgtaggtcg ttcgctccaa gctgggctgt gtgcacgaac cccccgttca gcccgaccgc
     2401 tgcgccttat ccggtaacta tcgtcttgag tccaacccgg taagacacga cttatcgcca
     2461 ctggcagcag ccactggtaa caggattagc agagcgaggt atgtaggcgg tgctacagag
     2521 ttcttgaagt ggtggcctaa ctacggctac actagaagga cagtatttgg tatctgcgct
     2581 ctgctgaagc cagttacctt cggaaaaaga gttggtagct cttgatccgg caaacaaacc
     2641 accgctggta gcggtggttt ttttgtttgc aagcagcaga ttacgcgcag aaaaaaagga
     2701 tctcaagaag atcctttgat cttttctacg gggtctgacg ctcagtggaa cgaaaactca
     2761 cgttaaggga ttttggtcat gagattatca aaaaggatct tcacctagat ccttttaaat
     2821 taaaaatgaa gttttaaatc aatctaaagt atatatgagt aaacttggtc tgacagttac
     2881 caatgcttaa tcagtgaggc acctatctca gcgatctgtc tatttcgttc atccatagtt
     2941 gcctgactcc ccgtcgtgta gataactacg atacgggagg gcttaccatc tggccccagt
     3001 gctgcaatga taccgcgaga cccacgctca ccggctccag atttatcagc aataaaccag
     3061 ccagccggaa gggccgagcg cagaagtggt cctgcaactt tatccgcctc catccagtct
     3121 attaattgtt gccgggaagc tagagtaagt agttcgccag ttaatagttt gcgcaacgtt
     3181 gttgccattg ctacaggcat cgtggtgtca cgctcgtcgt ttggtatggc ttcattcagc
     3241 tccggttccc aacgatcaag gcgagttaca tgatccccca tgttgtgcaa aaaagcggtt
     3301 agctccttcg gtcctccgat cgttgtcaga agtaagttgg ccgcagtgtt atcactcatg
     3361 gttatggcag cactgcataa ttctcttact gtcatgccat ccgtaagatg cttttctgtg
     3421 actggtgagt actcaaccaa gtcattctga gaatagtgta tgcggcgacc gagttgctct
     3481 tgcccggcgt caatacggga taataccgcg ccacatagca gaactttaaa agtgctcatc
     3541 attggaaaac gttcttcggg gcgaaaactc tcaaggatct taccgctgtt gagatccagt
     3601 tcgatgtaac ccactcgtgc acccaactga tcttcagcat cttttacttt caccagcgtt
     3661 tctgggtgag caaaaacagg aaggcaaaat gccgcaaaaa agggaataag ggcgacacgg
     3721 aaatgttgaa tactcatact cttccttttt caatattatt gaagcattta tcagggttat
     3781 tgtctcatga gcggatacat atttgaatgt atttagaaaa ataaacaaat aggggttccg
     3841 cgcacatttc cccgaaaagt gccacctgac gtcgacggat cgggagatct cccgatcccc
     3901 tatggtgcac tctcagtaca atctgctctg atgccgcata gttaagccag tatctgctcc
     3961 ctgcttgtgt gttggaggtc gctgagtagt gcgcgagcaa aatttaagct acaacaaggc
     4021 aaggcttgac cgacaattgc atgaagaatc tgcttagggt taggcgtttt gcgctgcttc
     4081 gtacgggcca gatatacgcg ttgacattga ttattgacta gttattaata gtaatcaatt
     4141 acggggtcat tagttcatag cccatatatg gagttccgcg ttacataact tacggtaaat
     4201 ggcccgcctg gctgaccgcc caacgacccc cgcccattga cgtcaataat gacgtatgtt
     4261 cccatagtaa cgccaatagg gactttccat tgacgtcaat gggtggagta tttacggtaa
     4321 actgcccact tggcagtaca tcaagtgtat catatgccaa gtacgccccc tattgacgtc
     4381 aatgacggta aatggcccgc ctggcattat gcccagtaca tgaccttatg ggactttcct
     4441 acttggcagt acatctacgt attagtcatc gctattacca tggtgatgcg gttttggcag
     4501 tacatcaatg ggcgtggata gcggtttgac tcacggggat ttccaagtct ccaccccatt
     4561 gacgtcaatg ggagtttgtt ttggcaccaa aatcaacggg actttccaaa atgtcgtaac
     4621 aactccgccc cattgacgca aatgggcggt aggcgtgtac ggtgggaggt ctatataagc
     4681 agagctctcc ctatcagtga tagagatctc cctatcagtg atagagatcg tcgacgagct
     4741 cgtttagtga accgtcagat cgcctggaga cgccatccac gctgttttga cctccataga
     4801 agacaccggg accgatccag cctccggact ctagcgttta aacttaagct tcgccaccAT
     4861 GCTGCTCCTG TTGCTGCTGC TGGGCCTGAG GCTACAGCTC TCCCTGGGCA TCATCCCAGT
     4921 TGAGGAGGAG AACCCGGACT TCTGGAACCG CGAGGCAGCC GAGGCCCTGG GTGCCGCCAA
     4981 GAAGCTGCAG CCTGCACAGA CAGCCGCCAA GAACCTCATC ATCTTCCTGG GCGATGGGAT
     5041 GGGGGTGTCT ACGGTGACAG CTGCCAGGAT TCTAAAAGGG CAGAAGAAGG ACAAACTGGG
     5101 GCCTGAGATA CCCCTGGCCA TGGACCGCTT CCCATATGTG GCTCTGTCCA AGACATACAA
     5161 TGTAGACAAA CATGTGCCAG ACAGTGGAGC CACAGCCACG GCCTACCTGT GCGGGGTCAA
     5221 GGGCAACTTC CAGACCATTG GCTTGAGTGC AGCCGCCCGC TTTAACCAGT GCAACACGAC
     5281 ACGCGGCAAC GAGGTCATCT CCGTGATGAA TCGGGCCAAG AAAGCAGGGA AGTCAGTGGG
     5341 AGTGGTAACC ACCACACGAG TGCAGCACGC CTCGCCAGCC GGCACCTACG CCCACACGGT
     5401 GAACCGCAAC TGGTACTCGG ACGCCGACGT GCCTGCCTCG GCCCGCCAGG AGGGGTGCCA
     5461 GGACATCGCT ACGCAGCTCA TCTCCAACAT GGACATTGAC GTGATCCTAG GTGGAGGCCG
     5521 AAAATACATG TTTCCCATGG GAACCCCAGA CCCTGAGTAC CCAGATGACT ACAGCCAAGG
     5581 TGGGACCAGG CTGGACGGGA AGAATCTGGT GCAGGAATGG CTGGCGAAGC GCCAGGGTGC
     5641 CCGGTATGTG TGGAACCGCA CTGAGCTCAT GCAGGCTTCC CTGGACCCGT CTGTGACCCA
     5701 TCTCATGGGT CTCTTTGAGC CTGGAGACAT GAAATACGAG ATCCACCGAG ACTCCACACT
     5761 GGACCCCTCC CTGATGGAGA TGACAGAGGC TGCCCTGCGC CTGCTGAGCA GGAACCCCCG
     5821 CGGCTTCTTC CTCTTCGTGG AGGGTGGTCG CATCGACCAT GGTCATCATG AAAGCAGGGC
     5881 TTACCGGGCA CTGACTGAGA CGATCATGTT CGACGACGCC ATTGAGAGGG CGGGCCAGCT
     5941 CACCAGCGAG GAGGACACGC TGAGCCTCGT CACTGCCGAC CACTCCCACG TCTTCTCCTT
     6001 CGGAGGCTAC CCCCTGCGAG GGAGCTCCAT CTTCGGGCTG GCCCCTGGCA AGGCCCGGGA
     6061 CAGGAAGGCC TACACGGTCC TCCTATACGG AAACGGTCCA GGCTATGTGC TCAAGGACGG
     6121 CGCTCGGCCG GATGTTACCG AGAGCGAGAG CGGGAGCCCC GAGTATCGGC AGCAGTCAGC
     6181 AGTGCCCCTG GACGAAGAGA CCCACGCAGG CGAGGACGTG GCGGTGTTCG CGCGCGGCCC
     6241 GCAGGCGCAC CTGGTTCACG GCGTGCAGGA GCAGACCTTC ATAGCGCACG TCATGGCCTT
     6301 CGCCGCCTGC CTGGAGCCCT ACACCGCCTG CGACCTGGCA CCCCCCGCCG GCACCACCGA
     6361 CGCCGCGCAC CCGGGTggat ccTCTGGCAG AAGCAAAAGA AGCGTCATTG ACGGCTTTAC
     6421 CCTGACCAGC GACGAGGTGT GGGTGGTGGG CATGGGCATC GTCATGTCTC TCATCGTCCT
     6481 GGCCATCGTG TTTGGCAATG TGCTGGTCAT CACAGCCATT GCCAAGTTCG AGCGTCTGCA
     6541 GACGGTCACC TCTACCGTGA GCGAGGAAGC TAGTGAGGAT GTCGTCTGCT GCTCAATGTC
     6601 CTACACATGG ACAGGAGCCC TGAATTACTT CATCACTTCA CTGGCCTGTG CTGATCTGGT
     6661 CATGGGCCTG GCAGTGGTGC CCTTTGGGGC CGCCCATATT CTTATGAAAA TGTGGACTTT
     6721 TGGCAACTTC TGGGATATCT ACATCTGGGC TCCCTTGGCC GGGACTTGTG GGGTCCTTCT
     6781 CCTGTCACTG GTTATCACCC TTTACTGCAA CAAGTACAAA AGCAGACGCA GTTTTATTGA
     6841 TGAAAAGAAA ATGCCTTAGg gcccGAAcaa aaactcatct cagaagagga tctgaatagc
     6901 gccgtcgacc atcatcataa tcatcattga gtttaaaccc gctgatcagc ctcgactgtg
     6961 ccttctagtt gccagccatc tgttgtttgc ccctcccccg tgccttcctt gaccctggaa
     7021 ggtgccactc ccactgtcct ttcctaataa aatgaggaaa ttgcatcgca ttgtctgagt
     7081 aggtgtcatt ctattctggg gggtggggtg gggcaggaca gcaaggggga ggattgggaa
     7141 gacaatagca ggcatgctgg gga
//
