# Supplementary material for: Protease-controlled secretion and display of intercellular signals
Source: Nat Commun. 2022 Feb 17;13:912. doi: 10.1038/s41467-022-28623-y (PMC8854555; doi:10.1038/s41467-022-28623-y)
Supplement: Supplementary file 7 — Source Data [file 41467_2022_28623_MOESM7_ESM.zip › Source Data/Plasmids/RELEASE Plasmids/SEAP/cmvto-seap-26sfur3tm-hcvs-kkmp (gs).gb]

LOCUS       CMVTO-SEAP-26SFur3TM-hc 7169 bp ds-DNA     circular     09-MAR-2021
DEFINITION  .
FEATURES             Location/Qualifiers
     polyA_signal    33..56
                     /label="BGH pA"
                     /ApEinfo_revcolor=#b4abac
                     /ApEinfo_fwdcolor=#b4abac
     misc_feature    339..386
                     /label="FRT"
                     /ApEinfo_revcolor=#b4abac
                     /ApEinfo_fwdcolor=#b4abac
     misc_recomb     353..386
                     /label="FRT"
                     /ApEinfo_revcolor=#c7b0e3
                     /ApEinfo_fwdcolor=#c7b0e3
     gene            394..1414
                     /label="Hygromycin"
                     /ApEinfo_revcolor=#b4abac
                     /ApEinfo_fwdcolor=#b4abac
     polyA_signal    1546..1676
                     /label="SV40 pA"
                     /ApEinfo_revcolor=#b4abac
                     /ApEinfo_fwdcolor=#b4abac
     primer_bind     complement(1712..1732)
                     /label="M13-rev"
                     /ApEinfo_revcolor=#85dae9
                     /ApEinfo_fwdcolor=#85dae9
     misc_binding    complement(1738..1760)
                     /label="LacO"
                     /ApEinfo_revcolor=#84b0dc
                     /ApEinfo_fwdcolor=#84b0dc
     promoter        complement(1764..1794)
                     /label="lac promoter"
                     /ApEinfo_revcolor=#c7b0e3
                     /ApEinfo_fwdcolor=#c7b0e3
     rep_origin      2059..2732
                     /label="pUC ori"
                     /ApEinfo_revcolor=#ffef86
                     /ApEinfo_fwdcolor=#ffef86
     rep_origin      complement(2100..2782)
                     /label="ColE1 origin"
                     /ApEinfo_revcolor=#9eafd2
                     /ApEinfo_fwdcolor=#9eafd2
     CDS             complement(2877..3737)
                     /label="Amp (bla)"
                     /ApEinfo_revcolor=#993366
                     /ApEinfo_fwdcolor=#993366
     CDS             complement(2880..3539)
                     /label="AmpR"
                     /ApEinfo_revcolor=#ffef86
                     /ApEinfo_fwdcolor=#ffef86
     promoter        complement(3738..3836)
                     /label="bla promoter"
                     /ApEinfo_revcolor=#c6c9d1
                     /ApEinfo_fwdcolor=#c6c9d1
     promoter        4100..4727
                     /label="CMV"
                     /ApEinfo_revcolor=#c6c9d1
                     /ApEinfo_fwdcolor=#c6c9d1
     promoter        4179..4482
                     /label="CMV enhancer"
                     /ApEinfo_revcolor=#c7b0e3
                     /ApEinfo_fwdcolor=#c7b0e3
     promoter        4483..4686
                     /label="CMV promoter"
                     /ApEinfo_revcolor=#9eafd2
                     /ApEinfo_fwdcolor=#9eafd2
     TATA_signal     4672..4678
                     /label="TATA box"
                     /ApEinfo_revcolor=#b4abac
                     /ApEinfo_fwdcolor=#b4abac
     misc_feature    4688..4706
                     /label="TetO"
                     /ApEinfo_revcolor=#b4abac
                     /ApEinfo_fwdcolor=#b4abac
     misc_feature    4688..4727
                     /label="TetR binding sites"
                     /ApEinfo_revcolor=#b4abac
                     /ApEinfo_fwdcolor=#b4abac
     misc_feature    4709..4727
                     /label="TetO"
                     /ApEinfo_revcolor=#b4abac
                     /ApEinfo_fwdcolor=#b4abac
     primer          4788..4808
                     /label="CMVF1"
                     /note="sequence: tgacctccatagaagacaccg"
                     /ApEinfo_revcolor=#f58a5e
                     /ApEinfo_fwdcolor=#f58a5e
     misc_feature    4851..4858
                     /label="Kozak"
                     /ApEinfo_revcolor=#b4abac
                     /ApEinfo_fwdcolor=#b4abac
     misc_feature    4859..6376
                     /label="SEAP"
                     /ApEinfo_revcolor=#c6c9d1
                     /ApEinfo_fwdcolor=#c6c9d1
     CDS             4859..6376
                     /label="Translation 4859-6376"
     CDS             6377..6382
                     /label="Translation 6377-6382"
     misc_feature    6383..6430
                     /label="Sindbis virus intracellular 26S RNA"
                     /ApEinfo_revcolor=#ffef86
                     /ApEinfo_fwdcolor=#ffef86
     CDS             6383..6430
                     /label="Translation 6383-6430"
     misc_feature    6431..6550
                     /label="Human Beta-2 Adrenergic Part 1"
                     /ApEinfo_revcolor=#c7b0e3
                     /ApEinfo_fwdcolor=#c7b0e3
     CDS             6431..6550
                     /label="Translation 6431-6550"
     CDS             6551..6628
                     /label="Translation 6551-6628"
     misc_feature    6584..6613
                     /label="NS5A/NS5B cut site"
                     /ApEinfo_revcolor=#84b0dc
                     /ApEinfo_fwdcolor=#84b0dc
     misc_feature    6584..6613
                     /label="HCV Cut site"
                     /ApEinfo_revcolor=#faac61
                     /ApEinfo_fwdcolor=#faac61
     misc_feature    6629..6739
                     /label="Human Beta-2 Adrenergic Part 2"
                     /ApEinfo_revcolor=#faac61
                     /ApEinfo_fwdcolor=#faac61
     CDS             6629..6739
                     /label="Translation 6629-6739"
     primer          6728..6763
                     /label="2TM-F"
                     /note="sequence: GGCAACTTCTGGGATATCTACATCTGGGCTCCCTTG"
                     /ApEinfo_revcolor=#d59687
                     /ApEinfo_fwdcolor=#d59687
     misc_feature    6740..6817
                     /label="CD8alpha"
                     /ApEinfo_revcolor=#ffef86
                     /ApEinfo_fwdcolor=#ffef86
     CDS             6740..6817
                     /label="Translation 6740-6817"
     misc_feature    6818..6862
                     /label="Adenovirus type 2"
                     /ApEinfo_revcolor=#84b0dc
                     /ApEinfo_fwdcolor=#84b0dc
     CDS             6818..6862
                     /label="Translation 6818-6862"
     CDS             6863..6865
                     /label="Translation 6863-6865"
     CDS             6874..6903
                     /label="c-myc epitope"
                     /ApEinfo_revcolor=#993366
                     /ApEinfo_fwdcolor=#993366
     misc_feature    6903..6905
                     /label="New Stop"
                     /ApEinfo_revcolor=#b4abac
                     /ApEinfo_fwdcolor=#b4abac
     CDS             6916..6933
                     /label="Polyhistidine tag"
                     /ApEinfo_revcolor=#993366
                     /ApEinfo_fwdcolor=#993366
     misc_feature    6934..6936
                     /label="STOP (missing now)"
                     /ApEinfo_revcolor=#a187be
                     /ApEinfo_fwdcolor=#a187be
     polyA_signal    6955..7169
                     /label="BGH polyadenylation sequence"
                     /ApEinfo_revcolor=#b4abac
                     /ApEinfo_fwdcolor=#b4abac
ORIGIN
        1 tgcggtgggc tctatggaga tctatcgatg ttctggggat gcggtgggct ctatggcttc
       61 tgaggcggaa agaaccagct ggggctctag ggggtatccc cnnnnnnnnn nnnnnnnnnn
      121 nnnnnnnnnn nnnnnnnnnn nnnnnnnnnn nnnnnnnnnn nnnnnnnnnn nnnnnnnnnn
      181 nnnnnnnnnn nnnnnnnnnn nnnnnnnnnn nnnnnnnnnn nnnnncnnnn nnnnnnnnnn
      241 nnnnnnnnnn nnnnnnnnnn nnnnnnnnnn nnnnnnnnnn nnnnnnnnnn nnnnnnnnnn
      301 nnnnnnnnnn nnnnnnaggg tgatggttca cgtacctaga agttcctatt ccgaagttcc
      361 tattctctag aaagtatagg aacttccttg gccaaaaagc ctgaactcac cgcgacgtct
      421 gtcgagaagt ttctgatcga aaagttcgac agcgtctccg acctgatgca gctctcggag
      481 ggcgaagaat ctcgtgcttt cagcttcgat gtaggagggc gtggatatgt cctgcgggta
      541 aatagctgcg ccgatggttt ctacaaagat cgttatgttt atcggcactt tgcatcggcc
      601 gcgctcccga ttccggaagt gcttgacatt ggggaattca gcgagagcct gacctattgc
      661 atctcccgcc gtgcacaggg tgtcacgttg caagacctgc ctgaaaccga actgcccgct
      721 gttctgcagc cggtcgcgga ggccatggat gcgatcgctg cggccgatct tagccagacg
      781 agcgggttcg gcccattcgg accgcaagga atcggtcaat acactacatg gcgtgatttc
      841 atatgcgcga ttgctgatcc ccatgtgtat cactggcaaa ctgtgatgga cgacaccgtc
      901 agtgcgtccg tcgcgcaggc tctcgatgag ctgatgcttt gggccgagga ctgccccgaa
      961 gtccggcacc tcgtgcacgc ggatttcggc tccaacaatg tcctgacgga caatggccgc
     1021 ataacagcgg tcattgactg gagcgaggcg atgttcgggg attcccaata cgaggtcgcc
     1081 aacatcttct tctggaggcc gtggttggct tgtatggagc agcagacgcg ctacttcgag
     1141 cggaggcatc cggagcttgc aggatcgccg cggctccggg cgtatatgct ccgcattggt
     1201 cttgaccaac tctatcagag cttggttgac ggcaatttcg atgatgcagc ttgggcgcag
     1261 ggtcgatgcg acgcaatcgt ccgatccgga gccgggactg tcgggcgtac acaaatcgcc
     1321 cgcagaagcg cggccgtctg gaccgatggc tgtgtagaag tactcgccga tagtggaaac
     1381 cgacgcccca gcactcgtcc gagggcaaag gaatagcacg tactacgaga tttcgattcc
     1441 accgccgcct tctatgaaag gttgggcttc ggaatcgttt tccgggacgc cggctggatg
     1501 atcctccagc gcggggatct catgctggag ttcttcgccc accccaactt gtttattgca
     1561 gcttataatg gttacaaata aagcaatagc atcacaaatt tcacaaataa agcatttttt
     1621 tcactgcatt ctagttgtgg tttgtccaaa ctcatcaatg tatcttatca tgtctgtata
     1681 ccgtcgacct ctagctagag cttggcgtaa tcatggtcat agctgtttcc tgtgtgaaat
     1741 tgttatccgc tcacaattcc acacaacata cgagccggaa gcataaagtg taaagcctgg
     1801 ggtgcctaat gagtgagcta actcacatta attgcgttgc gctcactgcc cgctttccag
     1861 tcgggaaacc tgtcgtgcca gctgcattaa tgaatcggcc aacgcgcggg gagaggcggt
     1921 ttgcgtattg ggcgctcttc cgcttcctcg ctcactgact cgctgcgctc ggtcgttcgg
     1981 ctgcggcgag cggtatcagc tcactcaaag gcggtaatac ggttatccac agaatcaggg
     2041 gataacgcag gaaagaacat gtgagcaaaa ggccagcaaa aggccaggaa ccgtaaaaag
     2101 gccgcgttgc tggcgttttt ccataggctc cgcccccctg acgagcatca caaaaatcga
     2161 cgctcaagtc agaggtggcg aaacccgaca ggactataaa gataccaggc gtttccccct
     2221 ggaagctccc tcgtgcgctc tcctgttccg accctgccgc ttaccggata cctgtccgcc
     2281 tttctccctt cgggaagcgt ggcgctttct catagctcac gctgtaggta tctcagttcg
     2341 gtgtaggtcg ttcgctccaa gctgggctgt gtgcacgaac cccccgttca gcccgaccgc
     2401 tgcgccttat ccggtaacta tcgtcttgag tccaacccgg taagacacga cttatcgcca
     2461 ctggcagcag ccactggtaa caggattagc agagcgaggt atgtaggcgg tgctacagag
     2521 ttcttgaagt ggtggcctaa ctacggctac actagaagga cagtatttgg tatctgcgct
     2581 ctgctgaagc cagttacctt cggaaaaaga gttggtagct cttgatccgg caaacaaacc
     2641 accgctggta gcggtggttt ttttgtttgc aagcagcaga ttacgcgcag aaaaaaagga
     2701 tctcaagaag atcctttgat cttttctacg gggtctgacg ctcagtggaa cgaaaactca
     2761 cgttaaggga ttttggtcat gagattatca aaaaggatct tcacctagat ccttttaaat
     2821 taaaaatgaa gttttaaatc aatctaaagt atatatgagt aaacttggtc tgacagttac
     2881 caatgcttaa tcagtgaggc acctatctca gcgatctgtc tatttcgttc atccatagtt
     2941 gcctgactcc ccgtcgtgta gataactacg atacgggagg gcttaccatc tggccccagt
     3001 gctgcaatga taccgcgaga cccacgctca ccggctccag atttatcagc aataaaccag
     3061 ccagccggaa gggccgagcg cagaagtggt cctgcaactt tatccgcctc catccagtct
     3121 attaattgtt gccgggaagc tagagtaagt agttcgccag ttaatagttt gcgcaacgtt
     3181 gttgccattg ctacaggcat cgtggtgtca cgctcgtcgt ttggtatggc ttcattcagc
     3241 tccggttccc aacgatcaag gcgagttaca tgatccccca tgttgtgcaa aaaagcggtt
     3301 agctccttcg gtcctccgat cgttgtcaga agtaagttgg ccgcagtgtt atcactcatg
     3361 gttatggcag cactgcataa ttctcttact gtcatgccat ccgtaagatg cttttctgtg
     3421 actggtgagt actcaaccaa gtcattctga gaatagtgta tgcggcgacc gagttgctct
     3481 tgcccggcgt caatacggga taataccgcg ccacatagca gaactttaaa agtgctcatc
     3541 attggaaaac gttcttcggg gcgaaaactc tcaaggatct taccgctgtt gagatccagt
     3601 tcgatgtaac ccactcgtgc acccaactga tcttcagcat cttttacttt caccagcgtt
     3661 tctgggtgag caaaaacagg aaggcaaaat gccgcaaaaa agggaataag ggcgacacgg
     3721 aaatgttgaa tactcatact cttccttttt caatattatt gaagcattta tcagggttat
     3781 tgtctcatga gcggatacat atttgaatgt atttagaaaa ataaacaaat aggggttccg
     3841 cgcacatttc cccgaaaagt gccacctgac gtcgacggat cgggagatct cccgatcccc
     3901 tatggtgcac tctcagtaca atctgctctg atgccgcata gttaagccag tatctgctcc
     3961 ctgcttgtgt gttggaggtc gctgagtagt gcgcgagcaa aatttaagct acaacaaggc
     4021 aaggcttgac cgacaattgc atgaagaatc tgcttagggt taggcgtttt gcgctgcttc
     4081 gtacgggcca gatatacgcg ttgacattga ttattgacta gttattaata gtaatcaatt
     4141 acggggtcat tagttcatag cccatatatg gagttccgcg ttacataact tacggtaaat
     4201 ggcccgcctg gctgaccgcc caacgacccc cgcccattga cgtcaataat gacgtatgtt
     4261 cccatagtaa cgccaatagg gactttccat tgacgtcaat gggtggagta tttacggtaa
     4321 actgcccact tggcagtaca tcaagtgtat catatgccaa gtacgccccc tattgacgtc
     4381 aatgacggta aatggcccgc ctggcattat gcccagtaca tgaccttatg ggactttcct
     4441 acttggcagt acatctacgt attagtcatc gctattacca tggtgatgcg gttttggcag
     4501 tacatcaatg ggcgtggata gcggtttgac tcacggggat ttccaagtct ccaccccatt
     4561 gacgtcaatg ggagtttgtt ttggcaccaa aatcaacggg actttccaaa atgtcgtaac
     4621 aactccgccc cattgacgca aatgggcggt aggcgtgtac ggtgggaggt ctatataagc
     4681 agagctctcc ctatcagtga tagagatctc cctatcagtg atagagatcg tcgacgagct
     4741 cgtttagtga accgtcagat cgcctggaga cgccatccac gctgttttga cctccataga
     4801 agacaccggg accgatccag cctccggact ctagcgttta aacttaagct tcgccaccAT
     4861 GCTGCTCCTG TTGCTGCTGC TGGGCCTGAG GCTACAGCTC TCCCTGGGCA TCATCCCAGT
     4921 TGAGGAGGAG AACCCGGACT TCTGGAACCG CGAGGCAGCC GAGGCCCTGG GTGCCGCCAA
     4981 GAAGCTGCAG CCTGCACAGA CAGCCGCCAA GAACCTCATC ATCTTCCTGG GCGATGGGAT
     5041 GGGGGTGTCT ACGGTGACAG CTGCCAGGAT TCTAAAAGGG CAGAAGAAGG ACAAACTGGG
     5101 GCCTGAGATA CCCCTGGCCA TGGACCGCTT CCCATATGTG GCTCTGTCCA AGACATACAA
     5161 TGTAGACAAA CATGTGCCAG ACAGTGGAGC CACAGCCACG GCCTACCTGT GCGGGGTCAA
     5221 GGGCAACTTC CAGACCATTG GCTTGAGTGC AGCCGCCCGC TTTAACCAGT GCAACACGAC
     5281 ACGCGGCAAC GAGGTCATCT CCGTGATGAA TCGGGCCAAG AAAGCAGGGA AGTCAGTGGG
     5341 AGTGGTAACC ACCACACGAG TGCAGCACGC CTCGCCAGCC GGCACCTACG CCCACACGGT
     5401 GAACCGCAAC TGGTACTCGG ACGCCGACGT GCCTGCCTCG GCCCGCCAGG AGGGGTGCCA
     5461 GGACATCGCT ACGCAGCTCA TCTCCAACAT GGACATTGAC GTGATCCTAG GTGGAGGCCG
     5521 AAAATACATG TTTCCCATGG GAACCCCAGA CCCTGAGTAC CCAGATGACT ACAGCCAAGG
     5581 TGGGACCAGG CTGGACGGGA AGAATCTGGT GCAGGAATGG CTGGCGAAGC GCCAGGGTGC
     5641 CCGGTATGTG TGGAACCGCA CTGAGCTCAT GCAGGCTTCC CTGGACCCGT CTGTGACCCA
     5701 TCTCATGGGT CTCTTTGAGC CTGGAGACAT GAAATACGAG ATCCACCGAG ACTCCACACT
     5761 GGACCCCTCC CTGATGGAGA TGACAGAGGC TGCCCTGCGC CTGCTGAGCA GGAACCCCCG
     5821 CGGCTTCTTC CTCTTCGTGG AGGGTGGTCG CATCGACCAT GGTCATCATG AAAGCAGGGC
     5881 TTACCGGGCA CTGACTGAGA CGATCATGTT CGACGACGCC ATTGAGAGGG CGGGCCAGCT
     5941 CACCAGCGAG GAGGACACGC TGAGCCTCGT CACTGCCGAC CACTCCCACG TCTTCTCCTT
     6001 CGGAGGCTAC CCCCTGCGAG GGAGCTCCAT CTTCGGGCTG GCCCCTGGCA AGGCCCGGGA
     6061 CAGGAAGGCC TACACGGTCC TCCTATACGG AAACGGTCCA GGCTATGTGC TCAAGGACGG
     6121 CGCTCGGCCG GATGTTACCG AGAGCGAGAG CGGGAGCCCC GAGTATCGGC AGCAGTCAGC
     6181 AGTGCCCCTG GACGAAGAGA CCCACGCAGG CGAGGACGTG GCGGTGTTCG CGCGCGGCCC
     6241 GCAGGCGCAC CTGGTTCACG GCGTGCAGGA GCAGACCTTC ATAGCGCACG TCATGGCCTT
     6301 CGCCGCCTGC CTGGAGCCCT ACACCGCCTG CGACCTGGCA CCCCCCGCCG GCACCACCGA
     6361 CGCCGCGCAC CCGGGTggat ccTCTGGCAG AAGCAAAAGA AGCGTCATTG ACGGCTTTAC
     6421 CCTGACCAGC GACGAGGTGT GGGTGGTGGG CATGGGCATC GTCATGTCTC TCATCGTCCT
     6481 GGCCATCGTG TTTGGCAATG TGCTGGTCAT CACAGCCATT GCCAAGTTCG AGCGTCTGCA
     6541 GACGGTCACC GGGGGCGGCT CTctcgagGG GGGGGGCTCG GGGGAGGATG TCGTCTGCTG
     6601 CTCAATGTCC TACGGCAGTg gaGGTACCAA TTACTTCATC ACTTCACTGG CCTGTGCTGA
     6661 TCTGGTCATG GGCCTGGCAG TGGTGCCCTT TGGGGCCGCC CATATTCTTA TGAAAATGTG
     6721 GACTTTTGGC AACTTCTGGG ATATCTACAT CTGGGCTCCC TTGGCCGGGA CTTGTGGGGT
     6781 CCTTCTCCTG TCACTGGTTA TCACCCTTTA CTGCAACAAG TACAAAAGCA GACGCAGTTT
     6841 TATTGATGAA AAGAAAATGC CTTAGggccc GAAcaaaaac tcatctcaga agaggatctg
     6901 aatagcgccg tcgaccatca tcataatcat cattgagttt aaacccgctg atcagcctcg
     6961 actgtgcctt ctagttgcca gccatctgtt gtttgcccct cccccgtgcc ttccttgacc
     7021 ctggaaggtg ccactcccac tgtcctttcc taataaaatg aggaaattgc atcgcattgt
     7081 ctgagtaggt gtcattctat tctggggggt ggggtggggc aggacagcaa gggggaggat
     7141 tgggaagaca atagcaggca tgctgggga
//
