# Supplementary material for: Protease-controlled secretion and display of intercellular signals
Source: Nat Commun. 2022 Feb 17;13:912. doi: 10.1038/s41467-022-28623-y (PMC8854555; doi:10.1038/s41467-022-28623-y)
Supplement: Supplementary file 7 — Source Data [file 41467_2022_28623_MOESM7_ESM.zip › Source Data/Plasmids/RELEASE Plasmids/SEAP/cmvto-seap-26sfur3tm-tevs-aamp.gb]

LOCUS       CMVTO-SEAP-26SFur3TM-te 7163 bp ds-DNA     circular     14-MAR-2021
DEFINITION  .
FEATURES             Location/Qualifiers
     polyA_signal    33..56
                     /label="BGH pA"
                     /ApEinfo_revcolor=#b4abac
                     /ApEinfo_fwdcolor=#b4abac
     misc_feature    339..386
                     /label="FRT"
                     /ApEinfo_revcolor=#b4abac
                     /ApEinfo_fwdcolor=#b4abac
     misc_recomb     353..386
                     /label="FRT"
                     /ApEinfo_revcolor=#c7b0e3
                     /ApEinfo_fwdcolor=#c7b0e3
     gene            394..1414
                     /label="Hygromycin"
                     /ApEinfo_revcolor=#b4abac
                     /ApEinfo_fwdcolor=#b4abac
     polyA_signal    1546..1676
                     /label="SV40 pA"
                     /ApEinfo_revcolor=#b4abac
                     /ApEinfo_fwdcolor=#b4abac
     primer_bind     complement(1712..1732)
                     /label="M13-rev"
                     /ApEinfo_revcolor=#85dae9
                     /ApEinfo_fwdcolor=#85dae9
     misc_binding    complement(1738..1760)
                     /label="LacO"
                     /ApEinfo_revcolor=#84b0dc
                     /ApEinfo_fwdcolor=#84b0dc
     promoter        complement(1764..1794)
                     /label="lac promoter"
                     /ApEinfo_revcolor=#c7b0e3
                     /ApEinfo_fwdcolor=#c7b0e3
     rep_origin      2059..2732
                     /label="pUC ori"
                     /ApEinfo_revcolor=#ffef86
                     /ApEinfo_fwdcolor=#ffef86
     rep_origin      complement(2100..2782)
                     /label="ColE1 origin"
                     /ApEinfo_revcolor=#9eafd2
                     /ApEinfo_fwdcolor=#9eafd2
     CDS             complement(2877..3737)
                     /label="Amp (bla)"
                     /ApEinfo_revcolor=#993366
                     /ApEinfo_fwdcolor=#993366
     CDS             complement(2880..3539)
                     /label="AmpR"
                     /ApEinfo_revcolor=#ffef86
                     /ApEinfo_fwdcolor=#ffef86
     promoter        complement(3738..3836)
                     /label="bla promoter"
                     /ApEinfo_revcolor=#c6c9d1
                     /ApEinfo_fwdcolor=#c6c9d1
     promoter        4100..4727
                     /label="CMV"
                     /ApEinfo_revcolor=#c6c9d1
                     /ApEinfo_fwdcolor=#c6c9d1
     promoter        4179..4482
                     /label="CMV enhancer"
                     /ApEinfo_revcolor=#c7b0e3
                     /ApEinfo_fwdcolor=#c7b0e3
     promoter        4483..4686
                     /label="CMV promoter"
                     /ApEinfo_revcolor=#9eafd2
                     /ApEinfo_fwdcolor=#9eafd2
     TATA_signal     4672..4678
                     /label="TATA box"
                     /ApEinfo_revcolor=#b4abac
                     /ApEinfo_fwdcolor=#b4abac
     misc_feature    4688..4706
                     /label="TetO"
                     /ApEinfo_revcolor=#b4abac
                     /ApEinfo_fwdcolor=#b4abac
     misc_feature    4688..4727
                     /label="TetR binding sites"
                     /ApEinfo_revcolor=#b4abac
                     /ApEinfo_fwdcolor=#b4abac
     misc_feature    4709..4727
                     /label="TetO"
                     /ApEinfo_revcolor=#b4abac
                     /ApEinfo_fwdcolor=#b4abac
     misc_feature    4851..4858
                     /label="Kozak"
                     /ApEinfo_revcolor=#b4abac
                     /ApEinfo_fwdcolor=#b4abac
     misc_feature    4859..6376
                     /label="SEAP"
                     /ApEinfo_revcolor=#c6c9d1
                     /ApEinfo_fwdcolor=#c6c9d1
     CDS             4859..6376
                     /label="Translation 4859-6376"
     CDS             6377..6382
                     /label="Translation 6377-6382"
     misc_feature    6383..6430
                     /label="Sindbis virus intracellular 26S RNA"
                     /ApEinfo_revcolor=#ffef86
                     /ApEinfo_fwdcolor=#ffef86
     CDS             6383..6430
                     /label="Translation 6383-6430"
     misc_feature    6431..6550
                     /label="Human Beta-2 Adrenergic Part 1"
                     /ApEinfo_revcolor=#c7b0e3
                     /ApEinfo_fwdcolor=#c7b0e3
     CDS             6431..6550
                     /label="Translation 6431-6550"
     CDS             6551..6622
                     /label="Translation 6551-6622"
     CDS             6584..6607
                     /label="TEVsite"
                     /ApEinfo_revcolor=#993366
                     /ApEinfo_fwdcolor=#993366
     misc_feature    6623..6733
                     /label="Human Beta-2 Adrenergic Part 2"
                     /ApEinfo_revcolor=#faac61
                     /ApEinfo_fwdcolor=#faac61
     CDS             6623..6733
                     /label="Translation 6623-6733"
     misc_feature    6734..6811
                     /label="CD8alpha"
                     /ApEinfo_revcolor=#ffef86
                     /ApEinfo_fwdcolor=#ffef86
     CDS             6734..6811
                     /label="Translation 6734-6811"
     misc_feature    6812..6856
                     /label="Adenovirus type 2"
                     /ApEinfo_revcolor=#84b0dc
                     /ApEinfo_fwdcolor=#84b0dc
     CDS             6812..6856
                     /label="Translation 6812-6856"
     CDS             6857..6859
                     /label="Translation 6857-6859"
     CDS             6868..6897
                     /label="c-myc epitope"
                     /ApEinfo_revcolor=#993366
                     /ApEinfo_fwdcolor=#993366
     misc_feature    6897..6899
                     /label="New Stop"
                     /ApEinfo_revcolor=#b4abac
                     /ApEinfo_fwdcolor=#b4abac
     CDS             6910..6927
                     /label="Polyhistidine tag"
                     /ApEinfo_revcolor=#993366
                     /ApEinfo_fwdcolor=#993366
     misc_feature    6928..6930
                     /label="STOP (missing now)"
                     /ApEinfo_revcolor=#a187be
                     /ApEinfo_fwdcolor=#a187be
     polyA_signal    6949..7163
                     /label="BGH polyadenylation sequence"
                     /ApEinfo_revcolor=#b4abac
                     /ApEinfo_fwdcolor=#b4abac
ORIGIN
        1 tgcggtgggc tctatggaga tctatcgatg ttctggggat gcggtgggct ctatggcttc
       61 tgaggcggaa agaaccagct ggggctctag ggggtatccc cnnnnnnnnn nnnnnnnnnn
      121 nnnnnnnnnn nnnnnnnnnn nnnnnnnnnn nnnnnnnnnn nnnnnnnnnn nnnnnnnnnn
      181 nnnnnnnnnn nnnnnnnnnn nnnnnnnnnn nnnnnnnnnn nnnnncnnnn nnnnnnnnnn
      241 nnnnnnnnnn nnnnnnnnnn nnnnnnnnnn nnnnnnnnnn nnnnnnnnnn nnnnnnnnnn
      301 nnnnnnnnnn nnnnnnaggg tgatggttca cgtacctaga agttcctatt ccgaagttcc
      361 tattctctag aaagtatagg aacttccttg gccaaaaagc ctgaactcac cgcgacgtct
      421 gtcgagaagt ttctgatcga aaagttcgac agcgtctccg acctgatgca gctctcggag
      481 ggcgaagaat ctcgtgcttt cagcttcgat gtaggagggc gtggatatgt cctgcgggta
      541 aatagctgcg ccgatggttt ctacaaagat cgttatgttt atcggcactt tgcatcggcc
      601 gcgctcccga ttccggaagt gcttgacatt ggggaattca gcgagagcct gacctattgc
      661 atctcccgcc gtgcacaggg tgtcacgttg caagacctgc ctgaaaccga actgcccgct
      721 gttctgcagc cggtcgcgga ggccatggat gcgatcgctg cggccgatct tagccagacg
      781 agcgggttcg gcccattcgg accgcaagga atcggtcaat acactacatg gcgtgatttc
      841 atatgcgcga ttgctgatcc ccatgtgtat cactggcaaa ctgtgatgga cgacaccgtc
      901 agtgcgtccg tcgcgcaggc tctcgatgag ctgatgcttt gggccgagga ctgccccgaa
      961 gtccggcacc tcgtgcacgc ggatttcggc tccaacaatg tcctgacgga caatggccgc
     1021 ataacagcgg tcattgactg gagcgaggcg atgttcgggg attcccaata cgaggtcgcc
     1081 aacatcttct tctggaggcc gtggttggct tgtatggagc agcagacgcg ctacttcgag
     1141 cggaggcatc cggagcttgc aggatcgccg cggctccggg cgtatatgct ccgcattggt
     1201 cttgaccaac tctatcagag cttggttgac ggcaatttcg atgatgcagc ttgggcgcag
     1261 ggtcgatgcg acgcaatcgt ccgatccgga gccgggactg tcgggcgtac acaaatcgcc
     1321 cgcagaagcg cggccgtctg gaccgatggc tgtgtagaag tactcgccga tagtggaaac
     1381 cgacgcccca gcactcgtcc gagggcaaag gaatagcacg tactacgaga tttcgattcc
     1441 accgccgcct tctatgaaag gttgggcttc ggaatcgttt tccgggacgc cggctggatg
     1501 atcctccagc gcggggatct catgctggag ttcttcgccc accccaactt gtttattgca
     1561 gcttataatg gttacaaata aagcaatagc atcacaaatt tcacaaataa agcatttttt
     1621 tcactgcatt ctagttgtgg tttgtccaaa ctcatcaatg tatcttatca tgtctgtata
     1681 ccgtcgacct ctagctagag cttggcgtaa tcatggtcat agctgtttcc tgtgtgaaat
     1741 tgttatccgc tcacaattcc acacaacata cgagccggaa gcataaagtg taaagcctgg
     1801 ggtgcctaat gagtgagcta actcacatta attgcgttgc gctcactgcc cgctttccag
     1861 tcgggaaacc tgtcgtgcca gctgcattaa tgaatcggcc aacgcgcggg gagaggcggt
     1921 ttgcgtattg ggcgctcttc cgcttcctcg ctcactgact cgctgcgctc ggtcgttcgg
     1981 ctgcggcgag cggtatcagc tcactcaaag gcggtaatac ggttatccac agaatcaggg
     2041 gataacgcag gaaagaacat gtgagcaaaa ggccagcaaa aggccaggaa ccgtaaaaag
     2101 gccgcgttgc tggcgttttt ccataggctc cgcccccctg acgagcatca caaaaatcga
     2161 cgctcaagtc agaggtggcg aaacccgaca ggactataaa gataccaggc gtttccccct
     2221 ggaagctccc tcgtgcgctc tcctgttccg accctgccgc ttaccggata cctgtccgcc
     2281 tttctccctt cgggaagcgt ggcgctttct catagctcac gctgtaggta tctcagttcg
     2341 gtgtaggtcg ttcgctccaa gctgggctgt gtgcacgaac cccccgttca gcccgaccgc
     2401 tgcgccttat ccggtaacta tcgtcttgag tccaacccgg taagacacga cttatcgcca
     2461 ctggcagcag ccactggtaa caggattagc agagcgaggt atgtaggcgg tgctacagag
     2521 ttcttgaagt ggtggcctaa ctacggctac actagaagga cagtatttgg tatctgcgct
     2581 ctgctgaagc cagttacctt cggaaaaaga gttggtagct cttgatccgg caaacaaacc
     2641 accgctggta gcggtggttt ttttgtttgc aagcagcaga ttacgcgcag aaaaaaagga
     2701 tctcaagaag atcctttgat cttttctacg gggtctgacg ctcagtggaa cgaaaactca
     2761 cgttaaggga ttttggtcat gagattatca aaaaggatct tcacctagat ccttttaaat
     2821 taaaaatgaa gttttaaatc aatctaaagt atatatgagt aaacttggtc tgacagttac
     2881 caatgcttaa tcagtgaggc acctatctca gcgatctgtc tatttcgttc atccatagtt
     2941 gcctgactcc ccgtcgtgta gataactacg atacgggagg gcttaccatc tggccccagt
     3001 gctgcaatga taccgcgaga cccacgctca ccggctccag atttatcagc aataaaccag
     3061 ccagccggaa gggccgagcg cagaagtggt cctgcaactt tatccgcctc catccagtct
     3121 attaattgtt gccgggaagc tagagtaagt agttcgccag ttaatagttt gcgcaacgtt
     3181 gttgccattg ctacaggcat cgtggtgtca cgctcgtcgt ttggtatggc ttcattcagc
     3241 tccggttccc aacgatcaag gcgagttaca tgatccccca tgttgtgcaa aaaagcggtt
     3301 agctccttcg gtcctccgat cgttgtcaga agtaagttgg ccgcagtgtt atcactcatg
     3361 gttatggcag cactgcataa ttctcttact gtcatgccat ccgtaagatg cttttctgtg
     3421 actggtgagt actcaaccaa gtcattctga gaatagtgta tgcggcgacc gagttgctct
     3481 tgcccggcgt caatacggga taataccgcg ccacatagca gaactttaaa agtgctcatc
     3541 attggaaaac gttcttcggg gcgaaaactc tcaaggatct taccgctgtt gagatccagt
     3601 tcgatgtaac ccactcgtgc acccaactga tcttcagcat cttttacttt caccagcgtt
     3661 tctgggtgag caaaaacagg aaggcaaaat gccgcaaaaa agggaataag ggcgacacgg
     3721 aaatgttgaa tactcatact cttccttttt caatattatt gaagcattta tcagggttat
     3781 tgtctcatga gcggatacat atttgaatgt atttagaaaa ataaacaaat aggggttccg
     3841 cgcacatttc cccgaaaagt gccacctgac gtcgacggat cgggagatct cccgatcccc
     3901 tatggtgcac tctcagtaca atctgctctg atgccgcata gttaagccag tatctgctcc
     3961 ctgcttgtgt gttggaggtc gctgagtagt gcgcgagcaa aatttaagct acaacaaggc
     4021 aaggcttgac cgacaattgc atgaagaatc tgcttagggt taggcgtttt gcgctgcttc
     4081 gtacgggcca gatatacgcg ttgacattga ttattgacta gttattaata gtaatcaatt
     4141 acggggtcat tagttcatag cccatatatg gagttccgcg ttacataact tacggtaaat
     4201 ggcccgcctg gctgaccgcc caacgacccc cgcccattga cgtcaataat gacgtatgtt
     4261 cccatagtaa cgccaatagg gactttccat tgacgtcaat gggtggagta tttacggtaa
     4321 actgcccact tggcagtaca tcaagtgtat catatgccaa gtacgccccc tattgacgtc
     4381 aatgacggta aatggcccgc ctggcattat gcccagtaca tgaccttatg ggactttcct
     4441 acttggcagt acatctacgt attagtcatc gctattacca tggtgatgcg gttttggcag
     4501 tacatcaatg ggcgtggata gcggtttgac tcacggggat ttccaagtct ccaccccatt
     4561 gacgtcaatg ggagtttgtt ttggcaccaa aatcaacggg actttccaaa atgtcgtaac
     4621 aactccgccc cattgacgca aatgggcggt aggcgtgtac ggtgggaggt ctatataagc
     4681 agagctctcc ctatcagtga tagagatctc cctatcagtg atagagatcg tcgacgagct
     4741 cgtttagtga accgtcagat cgcctggaga cgccatccac gctgttttga cctccataga
     4801 agacaccggg accgatccag cctccggact ctagcgttta aacttaagct tcgccaccAT
     4861 GCTGCTCCTG TTGCTGCTGC TGGGCCTGAG GCTACAGCTC TCCCTGGGCA TCATCCCAGT
     4921 TGAGGAGGAG AACCCGGACT TCTGGAACCG CGAGGCAGCC GAGGCCCTGG GTGCCGCCAA
     4981 GAAGCTGCAG CCTGCACAGA CAGCCGCCAA GAACCTCATC ATCTTCCTGG GCGATGGGAT
     5041 GGGGGTGTCT ACGGTGACAG CTGCCAGGAT TCTAAAAGGG CAGAAGAAGG ACAAACTGGG
     5101 GCCTGAGATA CCCCTGGCCA TGGACCGCTT CCCATATGTG GCTCTGTCCA AGACATACAA
     5161 TGTAGACAAA CATGTGCCAG ACAGTGGAGC CACAGCCACG GCCTACCTGT GCGGGGTCAA
     5221 GGGCAACTTC CAGACCATTG GCTTGAGTGC AGCCGCCCGC TTTAACCAGT GCAACACGAC
     5281 ACGCGGCAAC GAGGTCATCT CCGTGATGAA TCGGGCCAAG AAAGCAGGGA AGTCAGTGGG
     5341 AGTGGTAACC ACCACACGAG TGCAGCACGC CTCGCCAGCC GGCACCTACG CCCACACGGT
     5401 GAACCGCAAC TGGTACTCGG ACGCCGACGT GCCTGCCTCG GCCCGCCAGG AGGGGTGCCA
     5461 GGACATCGCT ACGCAGCTCA TCTCCAACAT GGACATTGAC GTGATCCTAG GTGGAGGCCG
     5521 AAAATACATG TTTCCCATGG GAACCCCAGA CCCTGAGTAC CCAGATGACT ACAGCCAAGG
     5581 TGGGACCAGG CTGGACGGGA AGAATCTGGT GCAGGAATGG CTGGCGAAGC GCCAGGGTGC
     5641 CCGGTATGTG TGGAACCGCA CTGAGCTCAT GCAGGCTTCC CTGGACCCGT CTGTGACCCA
     5701 TCTCATGGGT CTCTTTGAGC CTGGAGACAT GAAATACGAG ATCCACCGAG ACTCCACACT
     5761 GGACCCCTCC CTGATGGAGA TGACAGAGGC TGCCCTGCGC CTGCTGAGCA GGAACCCCCG
     5821 CGGCTTCTTC CTCTTCGTGG AGGGTGGTCG CATCGACCAT GGTCATCATG AAAGCAGGGC
     5881 TTACCGGGCA CTGACTGAGA CGATCATGTT CGACGACGCC ATTGAGAGGG CGGGCCAGCT
     5941 CACCAGCGAG GAGGACACGC TGAGCCTCGT CACTGCCGAC CACTCCCACG TCTTCTCCTT
     6001 CGGAGGCTAC CCCCTGCGAG GGAGCTCCAT CTTCGGGCTG GCCCCTGGCA AGGCCCGGGA
     6061 CAGGAAGGCC TACACGGTCC TCCTATACGG AAACGGTCCA GGCTATGTGC TCAAGGACGG
     6121 CGCTCGGCCG GATGTTACCG AGAGCGAGAG CGGGAGCCCC GAGTATCGGC AGCAGTCAGC
     6181 AGTGCCCCTG GACGAAGAGA CCCACGCAGG CGAGGACGTG GCGGTGTTCG CGCGCGGCCC
     6241 GCAGGCGCAC CTGGTTCACG GCGTGCAGGA GCAGACCTTC ATAGCGCACG TCATGGCCTT
     6301 CGCCGCCTGC CTGGAGCCCT ACACCGCCTG CGACCTGGCA CCCCCCGCCG GCACCACCGA
     6361 CGCCGCGCAC CCGGGTggat ccTCTGGCAG AAGCAAAAGA AGCGTCATTG ACGGCTTTAC
     6421 CCTGACCAGC GACGAGGTGT GGGTGGTGGG CATGGGCATC GTCATGTCTC TCATCGTCCT
     6481 GGCCATCGTG TTTGGCAATG TGCTGGTCAT CACAGCCATT GCCAAGTTCG AGCGTCTGCA
     6541 GACGGTCACC GGGGGCGGCT CTctcgagGG GGGGGGCTCG GGGCTCGAAa acttgtactt
     6601 ccagagtGGC AGTggaGGTA CCAATTACTT CATCACTTCA CTGGCCTGTG CTGATCTGGT
     6661 CATGGGCCTG GCAGTGGTGC CCTTTGGGGC CGCCCATATT CTTATGAAAA TGTGGACTTT
     6721 TGGCAACTTC TGGGATATCT ACATCTGGGC TCCCTTGGCC GGGACTTGTG GGGTCCTTCT
     6781 CCTGTCACTG GTTATCACCC TTTACTGCAA CAAGTACAAA AGCAGACGCA GTTTTATTGA
     6841 TGAAGCCGCC ATGCCTTAGg gcccGAAcaa aaactcatct cagaagagga tctgaatagc
     6901 gccgtcgacc atcatcataa tcatcattga gtttaaaccc gctgatcagc ctcgactgtg
     6961 ccttctagtt gccagccatc tgttgtttgc ccctcccccg tgccttcctt gaccctggaa
     7021 ggtgccactc ccactgtcct ttcctaataa aatgaggaaa ttgcatcgca ttgtctgagt
     7081 aggtgtcatt ctattctggg gggtggggtg gggcaggaca gcaaggggga ggattgggaa
     7141 gacaatagca ggcatgctgg gga
//
