# Supplementary material for: Protease-controlled secretion and display of intercellular signals
Source: Nat Commun. 2022 Feb 17;13:912. doi: 10.1038/s41467-022-28623-y (PMC8854555; doi:10.1038/s41467-022-28623-y)
Supplement: Supplementary file 7 — Source Data [file 41467_2022_28623_MOESM7_ESM.zip › Source Data/Plasmids/RELEASE Plasmids/SEAP/cmvto-seap-26sfur3tm-tevs-kkmp.gb]

LOCUS       CMVTO-SEAP-26SFur3TM-te 7163 bp ds-DNA     circular     04-NOV-2021
DEFINITION  .
FEATURES             Location/Qualifiers
     polyA_signal    33..56
                     /label="BGH pA"
                     /ApEinfo_revcolor=#b4abac
                     /ApEinfo_fwdcolor=#b4abac
     misc_feature    339..386
                     /label="FRT"
                     /ApEinfo_revcolor=#b4abac
                     /ApEinfo_fwdcolor=#b4abac
     misc_recomb     353..386
                     /label="FRT"
                     /ApEinfo_revcolor=#c7b0e3
                     /ApEinfo_fwdcolor=#c7b0e3
     gene            394..1414
                     /label="Hygromycin"
                     /ApEinfo_revcolor=#b4abac
                     /ApEinfo_fwdcolor=#b4abac
     polyA_signal    1546..1676
                     /label="SV40 pA"
                     /ApEinfo_revcolor=#b4abac
                     /ApEinfo_fwdcolor=#b4abac
     primer_bind     complement(1712..1732)
                     /label="M13-rev"
                     /ApEinfo_revcolor=#85dae9
                     /ApEinfo_fwdcolor=#85dae9
     misc_binding    complement(1738..1760)
                     /label="LacO"
                     /ApEinfo_revcolor=#84b0dc
                     /ApEinfo_fwdcolor=#84b0dc
     promoter        complement(1764..1794)
                     /label="lac promoter"
                     /ApEinfo_revcolor=#c7b0e3
                     /ApEinfo_fwdcolor=#c7b0e3
     rep_origin      2059..2732
                     /label="pUC ori"
                     /ApEinfo_revcolor=#ffef86
                     /ApEinfo_fwdcolor=#ffef86
     rep_origin      complement(2100..2782)
                     /label="ColE1 origin"
                     /ApEinfo_revcolor=#9eafd2
                     /ApEinfo_fwdcolor=#9eafd2
     CDS             complement(2877..3737)
                     /label="Amp (bla)"
                     /ApEinfo_revcolor=#993366
                     /ApEinfo_fwdcolor=#993366
     CDS             complement(2880..3539)
                     /label="AmpR"
                     /ApEinfo_revcolor=#ffef86
                     /ApEinfo_fwdcolor=#ffef86
     promoter        complement(3738..3836)
                     /label="bla promoter"
                     /ApEinfo_revcolor=#c6c9d1
                     /ApEinfo_fwdcolor=#c6c9d1
     promoter        4100..4727
                     /label="CMV"
                     /ApEinfo_revcolor=#c6c9d1
                     /ApEinfo_fwdcolor=#c6c9d1
     promoter        4179..4482
                     /label="CMV enhancer"
                     /ApEinfo_revcolor=#c7b0e3
                     /ApEinfo_fwdcolor=#c7b0e3
     promoter        4483..4686
                     /label="CMV promoter"
                     /ApEinfo_revcolor=#9eafd2
                     /ApEinfo_fwdcolor=#9eafd2
     TATA_signal     4672..4678
                     /label="TATA box"
                     /ApEinfo_revcolor=#b4abac
                     /ApEinfo_fwdcolor=#b4abac
     misc_feature    4688..4706
                     /label="TetO"
                     /ApEinfo_revcolor=#b4abac
                     /ApEinfo_fwdcolor=#b4abac
     misc_feature    4688..4727
                     /label="TetR binding sites"
                     /ApEinfo_revcolor=#b4abac
                     /ApEinfo_fwdcolor=#b4abac
     misc_feature    4709..4727
                     /label="TetO"
                     /ApEinfo_revcolor=#b4abac
                     /ApEinfo_fwdcolor=#b4abac
     primer          4788..4808
                     /label="CMVF1"
                     /note="sequence: tgacctccatagaagacaccg"
                     /ApEinfo_revcolor=#f58a5e
                     /ApEinfo_fwdcolor=#f58a5e
     misc_feature    4851..4858
                     /label="Kozak"
                     /ApEinfo_revcolor=#b4abac
                     /ApEinfo_fwdcolor=#b4abac
     misc_feature    4859..6376
                     /label="SEAP"
                     /ApEinfo_revcolor=#c6c9d1
                     /ApEinfo_fwdcolor=#c6c9d1
     CDS             4859..6376
                     /label="Translation 4859-6376"
     CDS             6377..6382
                     /label="Translation 6377-6382"
     misc_feature    6383..6430
                     /label="Sindbis virus intracellular 26S RNA"
                     /ApEinfo_revcolor=#ffef86
                     /ApEinfo_fwdcolor=#ffef86
     CDS             6383..6430
                     /label="Translation 6383-6430"
     misc_feature    6431..6550
                     /label="Human Beta-2 Adrenergic Part 1"
                     /ApEinfo_revcolor=#c7b0e3
                     /ApEinfo_fwdcolor=#c7b0e3
     CDS             6431..6550
                     /label="Translation 6431-6550"
     CDS             6551..6622
                     /label="Translation 6551-6622"
     CDS             6584..6607
                     /label="TEVsite"
                     /ApEinfo_revcolor=#993366
                     /ApEinfo_fwdcolor=#993366
     misc_feature    6623..6733
                     /label="Human Beta-2 Adrenergic Part 2"
                     /ApEinfo_revcolor=#faac61
                     /ApEinfo_fwdcolor=#faac61
     CDS             6623..6733
                     /label="Translation 6623-6733"
     primer          6722..6757
                     /label="2TM-F"
                     /note="sequence: GGCAACTTCTGGGATATCTACATCTGGGCTCCCTTG"
                     /ApEinfo_revcolor=#d59687
                     /ApEinfo_fwdcolor=#d59687
     misc_feature    6734..6811
                     /label="CD8alpha"
                     /ApEinfo_revcolor=#ffef86
                     /ApEinfo_fwdcolor=#ffef86
     CDS             6734..6811
                     /label="Translation 6734-6811"
     misc_feature    6812..6856
                     /label="Adenovirus type 2"
                     /ApEinfo_revcolor=#84b0dc
                     /ApEinfo_fwdcolor=#84b0dc
     CDS             6812..6856
                     /label="Translation 6812-6856"
     CDS             6857..6859
                     /label="Translation 6857-6859"
     CDS             6868..6897
                     /label="c-myc epitope"
                     /ApEinfo_revcolor=#993366
                     /ApEinfo_fwdcolor=#993366
     misc_feature    6897..6899
                     /label="New Stop"
                     /ApEinfo_revcolor=#b4abac
                     /ApEinfo_fwdcolor=#b4abac
     CDS             6910..6927
                     /label="Polyhistidine tag"
                     /ApEinfo_revcolor=#993366
                     /ApEinfo_fwdcolor=#993366
     misc_feature    6928..6930
                     /label="STOP (missing now)"
                     /ApEinfo_revcolor=#a187be
                     /ApEinfo_fwdcolor=#a187be
     polyA_signal    6949..7163
                     /label="BGH polyadenylation sequence"
                     /ApEinfo_revcolor=#b4abac
                     /ApEinfo_fwdcolor=#b4abac
ORIGIN
        1 tgcggtgggc tctatggaga tctatcgatg ttctggggat gcggtgggct ctatggcttc
       61 tgaggcggaa agaaccagct ggggctctag ggggtatccc cnnnnnnnnn nnnnnnnnnn
      121 nnnnnnnnnn nnnnnnnnnn nnnnnnnnnn nnnnnnnnnn nnnnnnnnnn nnnnnnnnnn
      181 nnnnnnnnnn nnnnnnnnnn nnnnnnnnnn nnnnnnnnnn nnnnncnnnn nnnnnnnnnn
      241 nnnnnnnnnn nnnnnnnnnn nnnnnnnnnn nnnnnnnnnn nnnnnnnnnn nnnnnnnnnn
      301 nnnnnnnnnn nnnnnnaggg tgatggttca cgtacctaga agttcctatt ccgaagttcc
      361 tattctctag aaagtatagg aacttccttg gccaaaaagc ctgaactcac cgcgacgtct
      421 gtcgagaagt ttctgatcga aaagttcgac agcgtctccg acctgatgca gctctcggag
      481 ggcgaagaat ctcgtgcttt cagcttcgat gtaggagggc gtggatatgt cctgcgggta
      541 aatagctgcg ccgatggttt ctacaaagat cgttatgttt atcggcactt tgcatcggcc
      601 gcgctcccga ttccggaagt gcttgacatt ggggaattca gcgagagcct gacctattgc
      661 atctcccgcc gtgcacaggg tgtcacgttg caagacctgc ctgaaaccga actgcccgct
      721 gttctgcagc cggtcgcgga ggccatggat gcgatcgctg cggccgatct tagccagacg
      781 agcgggttcg gcccattcgg accgcaagga atcggtcaat acactacatg gcgtgatttc
      841 atatgcgcga ttgctgatcc ccatgtgtat cactggcaaa ctgtgatgga cgacaccgtc
      901 agtgcgtccg tcgcgcaggc tctcgatgag ctgatgcttt gggccgagga ctgccccgaa
      961 gtccggcacc tcgtgcacgc ggatttcggc tccaacaatg tcctgacgga caatggccgc
     1021 ataacagcgg tcattgactg gagcgaggcg atgttcgggg attcccaata cgaggtcgcc
     1081 aacatcttct tctggaggcc gtggttggct tgtatggagc agcagacgcg ctacttcgag
     1141 cggaggcatc cggagcttgc aggatcgccg cggctccggg cgtatatgct ccgcattggt
     1201 cttgaccaac tctatcagag cttggttgac ggcaatttcg atgatgcagc ttgggcgcag
     1261 ggtcgatgcg acgcaatcgt ccgatccgga gccgggactg tcgggcgtac acaaatcgcc
     1321 cgcagaagcg cggccgtctg gaccgatggc tgtgtagaag tactcgccga tagtggaaac
     1381 cgacgcccca gcactcgtcc gagggcaaag gaatagcacg tactacgaga tttcgattcc
     1441 accgccgcct tctatgaaag gttgggcttc ggaatcgttt tccgggacgc cggctggatg
     1501 atcctccagc gcggggatct catgctggag ttcttcgccc accccaactt gtttattgca
     1561 gcttataatg gttacaaata aagcaatagc atcacaaatt tcacaaataa agcatttttt
     1621 tcactgcatt ctagttgtgg tttgtccaaa ctcatcaatg tatcttatca tgtctgtata
     1681 ccgtcgacct ctagctagag cttggcgtaa tcatggtcat agctgtttcc tgtgtgaaat
     1741 tgttatccgc tcacaattcc acacaacata cgagccggaa gcataaagtg taaagcctgg
     1801 ggtgcctaat gagtgagcta actcacatta attgcgttgc gctcactgcc cgctttccag
     1861 tcgggaaacc tgtcgtgcca gctgcattaa tgaatcggcc aacgcgcggg gagaggcggt
     1921 ttgcgtattg ggcgctcttc cgcttcctcg ctcactgact cgctgcgctc ggtcgttcgg
     1981 ctgcggcgag cggtatcagc tcactcaaag gcggtaatac ggttatccac agaatcaggg
     2041 gataacgcag gaaagaacat gtgagcaaaa ggccagcaaa aggccaggaa ccgtaaaaag
     2101 gccgcgttgc tggcgttttt ccataggctc cgcccccctg acgagcatca caaaaatcga
     2161 cgctcaagtc agaggtggcg aaacccgaca ggactataaa gataccaggc gtttccccct
     2221 ggaagctccc tcgtgcgctc tcctgttccg accctgccgc ttaccggata cctgtccgcc
     2281 tttctccctt cgggaagcgt ggcgctttct catagctcac gctgtaggta tctcagttcg
     2341 gtgtaggtcg ttcgctccaa gctgggctgt gtgcacgaac cccccgttca gcccgaccgc
     2401 tgcgccttat ccggtaacta tcgtcttgag tccaacccgg taagacacga cttatcgcca
     2461 ctggcagcag ccactggtaa caggattagc agagcgaggt atgtaggcgg tgctacagag
     2521 ttcttgaagt ggtggcctaa ctacggctac actagaagga cagtatttgg tatctgcgct
     2581 ctgctgaagc cagttacctt cggaaaaaga gttggtagct cttgatccgg caaacaaacc
     2641 accgctggta gcggtggttt ttttgtttgc aagcagcaga ttacgcgcag aaaaaaagga
     2701 tctcaagaag atcctttgat cttttctacg gggtctgacg ctcagtggaa cgaaaactca
     2761 cgttaaggga ttttggtcat gagattatca aaaaggatct tcacctagat ccttttaaat
     2821 taaaaatgaa gttttaaatc aatctaaagt atatatgagt aaacttggtc tgacagttac
     2881 caatgcttaa tcagtgaggc acctatctca gcgatctgtc tatttcgttc atccatagtt
     2941 gcctgactcc ccgtcgtgta gataactacg atacgggagg gcttaccatc tggccccagt
     3001 gctgcaatga taccgcgaga cccacgctca ccggctccag atttatcagc aataaaccag
     3061 ccagccggaa gggccgagcg cagaagtggt cctgcaactt tatccgcctc catccagtct
     3121 attaattgtt gccgggaagc tagagtaagt agttcgccag ttaatagttt gcgcaacgtt
     3181 gttgccattg ctacaggcat cgtggtgtca cgctcgtcgt ttggtatggc ttcattcagc
     3241 tccggttccc aacgatcaag gcgagttaca tgatccccca tgttgtgcaa aaaagcggtt
     3301 agctccttcg gtcctccgat cgttgtcaga agtaagttgg ccgcagtgtt atcactcatg
     3361 gttatggcag cactgcataa ttctcttact gtcatgccat ccgtaagatg cttttctgtg
     3421 actggtgagt actcaaccaa gtcattctga gaatagtgta tgcggcgacc gagttgctct
     3481 tgcccggcgt caatacggga taataccgcg ccacatagca gaactttaaa agtgctcatc
     3541 attggaaaac gttcttcggg gcgaaaactc tcaaggatct taccgctgtt gagatccagt
     3601 tcgatgtaac ccactcgtgc acccaactga tcttcagcat cttttacttt caccagcgtt
     3661 tctgggtgag caaaaacagg aaggcaaaat gccgcaaaaa agggaataag ggcgacacgg
     3721 aaatgttgaa tactcatact cttccttttt caatattatt gaagcattta tcagggttat
     3781 tgtctcatga gcggatacat atttgaatgt atttagaaaa ataaacaaat aggggttccg
     3841 cgcacatttc cccgaaaagt gccacctgac gtcgacggat cgggagatct cccgatcccc
     3901 tatggtgcac tctcagtaca atctgctctg atgccgcata gttaagccag tatctgctcc
     3961 ctgcttgtgt gttggaggtc gctgagtagt gcgcgagcaa aatttaagct acaacaaggc
     4021 aaggcttgac cgacaattgc atgaagaatc tgcttagggt taggcgtttt gcgctgcttc
     4081 gtacgggcca gatatacgcg ttgacattga ttattgacta gttattaata gtaatcaatt
     4141 acggggtcat tagttcatag cccatatatg gagttccgcg ttacataact tacggtaaat
     4201 ggcccgcctg gctgaccgcc caacgacccc cgcccattga cgtcaataat gacgtatgtt
     4261 cccatagtaa cgccaatagg gactttccat tgacgtcaat gggtggagta tttacggtaa
     4321 actgcccact tggcagtaca tcaagtgtat catatgccaa gtacgccccc tattgacgtc
     4381 aatgacggta aatggcccgc ctggcattat gcccagtaca tgaccttatg ggactttcct
     4441 acttggcagt acatctacgt attagtcatc gctattacca tggtgatgcg gttttggcag
     4501 tacatcaatg ggcgtggata gcggtttgac tcacggggat ttccaagtct ccaccccatt
     4561 gacgtcaatg ggagtttgtt ttggcaccaa aatcaacggg actttccaaa atgtcgtaac
     4621 aactccgccc cattgacgca aatgggcggt aggcgtgtac ggtgggaggt ctatataagc
     4681 agagctctcc ctatcagtga tagagatctc cctatcagtg atagagatcg tcgacgagct
     4741 cgtttagtga accgtcagat cgcctggaga cgccatccac gctgttttga cctccataga
     4801 agacaccggg accgatccag cctccggact ctagcgttta aacttaagct tcgccaccAT
     4861 GCTGCTCCTG TTGCTGCTGC TGGGCCTGAG GCTACAGCTC TCCCTGGGCA TCATCCCAGT
     4921 TGAGGAGGAG AACCCGGACT TCTGGAACCG CGAGGCAGCC GAGGCCCTGG GTGCCGCCAA
     4981 GAAGCTGCAG CCTGCACAGA CAGCCGCCAA GAACCTCATC ATCTTCCTGG GCGATGGGAT
     5041 GGGGGTGTCT ACGGTGACAG CTGCCAGGAT TCTAAAAGGG CAGAAGAAGG ACAAACTGGG
     5101 GCCTGAGATA CCCCTGGCCA TGGACCGCTT CCCATATGTG GCTCTGTCCA AGACATACAA
     5161 TGTAGACAAA CATGTGCCAG ACAGTGGAGC CACAGCCACG GCCTACCTGT GCGGGGTCAA
     5221 GGGCAACTTC CAGACCATTG GCTTGAGTGC AGCCGCCCGC TTTAACCAGT GCAACACGAC
     5281 ACGCGGCAAC GAGGTCATCT CCGTGATGAA TCGGGCCAAG AAAGCAGGGA AGTCAGTGGG
     5341 AGTGGTAACC ACCACACGAG TGCAGCACGC CTCGCCAGCC GGCACCTACG CCCACACGGT
     5401 GAACCGCAAC TGGTACTCGG ACGCCGACGT GCCTGCCTCG GCCCGCCAGG AGGGGTGCCA
     5461 GGACATCGCT ACGCAGCTCA TCTCCAACAT GGACATTGAC GTGATCCTAG GTGGAGGCCG
     5521 AAAATACATG TTTCCCATGG GAACCCCAGA CCCTGAGTAC CCAGATGACT ACAGCCAAGG
     5581 TGGGACCAGG CTGGACGGGA AGAATCTGGT GCAGGAATGG CTGGCGAAGC GCCAGGGTGC
     5641 CCGGTATGTG TGGAACCGCA CTGAGCTCAT GCAGGCTTCC CTGGACCCGT CTGTGACCCA
     5701 TCTCATGGGT CTCTTTGAGC CTGGAGACAT GAAATACGAG ATCCACCGAG ACTCCACACT
     5761 GGACCCCTCC CTGATGGAGA TGACAGAGGC TGCCCTGCGC CTGCTGAGCA GGAACCCCCG
     5821 CGGCTTCTTC CTCTTCGTGG AGGGTGGTCG CATCGACCAT GGTCATCATG AAAGCAGGGC
     5881 TTACCGGGCA CTGACTGAGA CGATCATGTT CGACGACGCC ATTGAGAGGG CGGGCCAGCT
     5941 CACCAGCGAG GAGGACACGC TGAGCCTCGT CACTGCCGAC CACTCCCACG TCTTCTCCTT
     6001 CGGAGGCTAC CCCCTGCGAG GGAGCTCCAT CTTCGGGCTG GCCCCTGGCA AGGCCCGGGA
     6061 CAGGAAGGCC TACACGGTCC TCCTATACGG AAACGGTCCA GGCTATGTGC TCAAGGACGG
     6121 CGCTCGGCCG GATGTTACCG AGAGCGAGAG CGGGAGCCCC GAGTATCGGC AGCAGTCAGC
     6181 AGTGCCCCTG GACGAAGAGA CCCACGCAGG CGAGGACGTG GCGGTGTTCG CGCGCGGCCC
     6241 GCAGGCGCAC CTGGTTCACG GCGTGCAGGA GCAGACCTTC ATAGCGCACG TCATGGCCTT
     6301 CGCCGCCTGC CTGGAGCCCT ACACCGCCTG CGACCTGGCA CCCCCCGCCG GCACCACCGA
     6361 CGCCGCGCAC CCGGGTggat ccTCTGGCAG AAGCAAAAGA AGCGTCATTG ACGGCTTTAC
     6421 CCTGACCAGC GACGAGGTGT GGGTGGTGGG CATGGGCATC GTCATGTCTC TCATCGTCCT
     6481 GGCCATCGTG TTTGGCAATG TGCTGGTCAT CACAGCCATT GCCAAGTTCG AGCGTCTGCA
     6541 GACGGTCACC GGGGGCGGCT CTctcgagGG GGGGGGCTCG GGGCTCGAAa acttgtactt
     6601 ccagagtGGC AGTggaGGTA CCAATTACTT CATCACTTCA CTGGCCTGTG CTGATCTGGT
     6661 CATGGGCCTG GCAGTGGTGC CCTTTGGGGC CGCCCATATT CTTATGAAAA TGTGGACTTT
     6721 TGGCAACTTC TGGGATATCT ACATCTGGGC TCCCTTGGCC GGGACTTGTG GGGTCCTTCT
     6781 CCTGTCACTG GTTATCACCC TTTACTGCAA CAAGTACAAA AGCAGACGCA GTTTTATTGA
     6841 TGAAAAGAAA ATGCCTTAGg gcccGAAcaa aaactcatct cagaagagga tctgaatagc
     6901 gccgtcgacc atcatcataa tcatcattga gtttaaaccc gctgatcagc ctcgactgtg
     6961 ccttctagtt gccagccatc tgttgtttgc ccctcccccg tgccttcctt gaccctggaa
     7021 ggtgccactc ccactgtcct ttcctaataa aatgaggaaa ttgcatcgca ttgtctgagt
     7081 aggtgtcatt ctattctggg gggtggggtg gggcaggaca gcaaggggga ggattgggaa
     7141 gacaatagca ggcatgctgg gga
//
