# Supplementary material for: Protease-controlled secretion and display of intercellular signals
Source: Nat Commun. 2022 Feb 17;13:912. doi: 10.1038/s41467-022-28623-y (PMC8854555; doi:10.1038/s41467-022-28623-y)
Supplement: Supplementary file 7 — Source Data [file 41467_2022_28623_MOESM7_ESM.zip › Source Data/Plasmids/RELEASE Plasmids/SEAP/cmvto-seap-26sfur-b2ad-hcvs-kkmp.gb]

LOCUS       CMVTO-SEAP-26SFur-B2AD- 6980 bp ds-DNA     circular     31-JUL-2021
DEFINITION  .
FEATURES             Location/Qualifiers
     promoter        complement(858..956)
                     /label="bla promoter"
                     /ApEinfo_revcolor=#c6c9d1
                     /ApEinfo_fwdcolor=#c6c9d1
     promoter        1220..1847
                     /label="CMV"
                     /ApEinfo_revcolor=#c6c9d1
                     /ApEinfo_fwdcolor=#c6c9d1
     promoter        1299..1602
                     /label="CMV enhancer"
                     /ApEinfo_revcolor=#c7b0e3
                     /ApEinfo_fwdcolor=#c7b0e3
     promoter        1603..1806
                     /label="CMV promoter"
                     /ApEinfo_revcolor=#9eafd2
                     /ApEinfo_fwdcolor=#9eafd2
     TATA_signal     1792..1798
                     /label="TATA box"
                     /ApEinfo_revcolor=#b4abac
                     /ApEinfo_fwdcolor=#b4abac
     misc_feature    1808..1826
                     /label="TetO"
                     /ApEinfo_revcolor=#b4abac
                     /ApEinfo_fwdcolor=#b4abac
     misc_feature    1808..1847
                     /label="TetR binding sites"
                     /ApEinfo_revcolor=#b4abac
                     /ApEinfo_fwdcolor=#b4abac
     misc_feature    1829..1847
                     /label="TetO"
                     /ApEinfo_revcolor=#b4abac
                     /ApEinfo_fwdcolor=#b4abac
     misc_feature    1971..1978
                     /label="Kozak"
                     /ApEinfo_revcolor=#b4abac
                     /ApEinfo_fwdcolor=#b4abac
     misc_feature    1979..3496
                     /label="SEAP"
                     /ApEinfo_revcolor=#c6c9d1
                     /ApEinfo_fwdcolor=#c6c9d1
     CDS             1979..3496
                     /label="Translation 1979-3496"
     CDS             3497..3502
                     /label="Translation 3497-3502"
     misc_feature    3503..3550
                     /label="Sindbis virus intracellular 26S RNA"
                     /ApEinfo_revcolor=#ffef86
                     /ApEinfo_fwdcolor=#ffef86
     CDS             3503..3550
                     /label="Translation 3503-3550"
     misc_feature    3551..3670
                     /label="Human Beta-2 Adrenergic Part 1"
                     /ApEinfo_revcolor=#c7b0e3
                     /ApEinfo_fwdcolor=#c7b0e3
     CDS             3551..3670
                     /label="Translation 3551-3670"
     misc_feature    3671..3742
                     /label="HCV Cut Site"
                     /ApEinfo_revcolor=#ff9ccd
                     /ApEinfo_fwdcolor=#ff9ccd
     CDS             3671..3742
                     /label="Translation 3671-3742"
     misc_feature    3695..3724
                     /label="NS5A/NS5B cut site"
                     /ApEinfo_revcolor=#84b0dc
                     /ApEinfo_fwdcolor=#84b0dc
     CDS             3743..3748
                     /label="Translation 3743-3748"
     misc_feature    3749..3793
                     /label="Adenovirus type 2"
                     /ApEinfo_revcolor=#84b0dc
                     /ApEinfo_fwdcolor=#84b0dc
     CDS             3749..3793
                     /label="Translation 3749-3793"
     CDS             3794..3796
                     /label="Translation 3794-3796"
     CDS             3805..3834
                     /label="c-myc epitope"
                     /ApEinfo_revcolor=#993366
                     /ApEinfo_fwdcolor=#993366
     misc_feature    3834..3836
                     /label="New Stop"
                     /ApEinfo_revcolor=#b4abac
                     /ApEinfo_fwdcolor=#b4abac
     CDS             3847..3864
                     /label="Polyhistidine tag"
                     /ApEinfo_revcolor=#993366
                     /ApEinfo_fwdcolor=#993366
     misc_feature    3865..3867
                     /label="STOP (missing now)"
                     /ApEinfo_revcolor=#a187be
                     /ApEinfo_fwdcolor=#a187be
     polyA_signal    3886..4100
                     /label="BGH polyadenylation sequence"
                     /ApEinfo_revcolor=#b4abac
                     /ApEinfo_fwdcolor=#b4abac
     polyA_signal    4133..4156
                     /label="BGH pA"
                     /ApEinfo_revcolor=#b4abac
                     /ApEinfo_fwdcolor=#b4abac
     misc_feature    4439..4486
                     /label="FRT"
                     /ApEinfo_revcolor=#b4abac
                     /ApEinfo_fwdcolor=#b4abac
     misc_recomb     4453..4486
                     /label="FRT"
                     /ApEinfo_revcolor=#c7b0e3
                     /ApEinfo_fwdcolor=#c7b0e3
     gene            4494..5514
                     /label="Hygromycin"
                     /ApEinfo_revcolor=#b4abac
                     /ApEinfo_fwdcolor=#b4abac
     polyA_signal    5646..5776
                     /label="SV40 pA"
                     /ApEinfo_revcolor=#b4abac
                     /ApEinfo_fwdcolor=#b4abac
     primer_bind     complement(5812..5832)
                     /label="M13-rev"
                     /ApEinfo_revcolor=#85dae9
                     /ApEinfo_fwdcolor=#85dae9
     misc_binding    complement(5838..5860)
                     /label="LacO"
                     /ApEinfo_revcolor=#84b0dc
                     /ApEinfo_fwdcolor=#84b0dc
     promoter        complement(5864..5894)
                     /label="lac promoter"
                     /ApEinfo_revcolor=#c7b0e3
                     /ApEinfo_fwdcolor=#c7b0e3
     rep_origin      6159..6832
                     /label="pUC ori"
                     /ApEinfo_revcolor=#ffef86
                     /ApEinfo_fwdcolor=#ffef86
     rep_origin      complement(6200..6882)
                     /label="ColE1 origin"
                     /ApEinfo_revcolor=#9eafd2
                     /ApEinfo_fwdcolor=#9eafd2
     CDS             complement(join(6977..6980,1..857))
                     /label="Amp (bla)"
                     /ApEinfo_revcolor=#993366
                     /ApEinfo_fwdcolor=#993366
     CDS             complement(join(6980..6980,1..659))
                     /label="AmpR"
                     /ApEinfo_revcolor=#ffef86
                     /ApEinfo_fwdcolor=#ffef86
ORIGIN
        1 caatgcttaa tcagtgaggc acctatctca gcgatctgtc tatttcgttc atccatagtt
       61 gcctgactcc ccgtcgtgta gataactacg atacgggagg gcttaccatc tggccccagt
      121 gctgcaatga taccgcgaga cccacgctca ccggctccag atttatcagc aataaaccag
      181 ccagccggaa gggccgagcg cagaagtggt cctgcaactt tatccgcctc catccagtct
      241 attaattgtt gccgggaagc tagagtaagt agttcgccag ttaatagttt gcgcaacgtt
      301 gttgccattg ctacaggcat cgtggtgtca cgctcgtcgt ttggtatggc ttcattcagc
      361 tccggttccc aacgatcaag gcgagttaca tgatccccca tgttgtgcaa aaaagcggtt
      421 agctccttcg gtcctccgat cgttgtcaga agtaagttgg ccgcagtgtt atcactcatg
      481 gttatggcag cactgcataa ttctcttact gtcatgccat ccgtaagatg cttttctgtg
      541 actggtgagt actcaaccaa gtcattctga gaatagtgta tgcggcgacc gagttgctct
      601 tgcccggcgt caatacggga taataccgcg ccacatagca gaactttaaa agtgctcatc
      661 attggaaaac gttcttcggg gcgaaaactc tcaaggatct taccgctgtt gagatccagt
      721 tcgatgtaac ccactcgtgc acccaactga tcttcagcat cttttacttt caccagcgtt
      781 tctgggtgag caaaaacagg aaggcaaaat gccgcaaaaa agggaataag ggcgacacgg
      841 aaatgttgaa tactcatact cttccttttt caatattatt gaagcattta tcagggttat
      901 tgtctcatga gcggatacat atttgaatgt atttagaaaa ataaacaaat aggggttccg
      961 cgcacatttc cccgaaaagt gccacctgac gtcgacggat cgggagatct cccgatcccc
     1021 tatggtgcac tctcagtaca atctgctctg atgccgcata gttaagccag tatctgctcc
     1081 ctgcttgtgt gttggaggtc gctgagtagt gcgcgagcaa aatttaagct acaacaaggc
     1141 aaggcttgac cgacaattgc atgaagaatc tgcttagggt taggcgtttt gcgctgcttc
     1201 gtacgggcca gatatacgcg ttgacattga ttattgacta gttattaata gtaatcaatt
     1261 acggggtcat tagttcatag cccatatatg gagttccgcg ttacataact tacggtaaat
     1321 ggcccgcctg gctgaccgcc caacgacccc cgcccattga cgtcaataat gacgtatgtt
     1381 cccatagtaa cgccaatagg gactttccat tgacgtcaat gggtggagta tttacggtaa
     1441 actgcccact tggcagtaca tcaagtgtat catatgccaa gtacgccccc tattgacgtc
     1501 aatgacggta aatggcccgc ctggcattat gcccagtaca tgaccttatg ggactttcct
     1561 acttggcagt acatctacgt attagtcatc gctattacca tggtgatgcg gttttggcag
     1621 tacatcaatg ggcgtggata gcggtttgac tcacggggat ttccaagtct ccaccccatt
     1681 gacgtcaatg ggagtttgtt ttggcaccaa aatcaacggg actttccaaa atgtcgtaac
     1741 aactccgccc cattgacgca aatgggcggt aggcgtgtac ggtgggaggt ctatataagc
     1801 agagctctcc ctatcagtga tagagatctc cctatcagtg atagagatcg tcgacgagct
     1861 cgtttagtga accgtcagat cgcctggaga cgccatccac gctgttttga cctccataga
     1921 agacaccggg accgatccag cctccggact ctagcgttta aacttaagct tcgccaccAT
     1981 GCTGCTCCTG TTGCTGCTGC TGGGCCTGAG GCTACAGCTC TCCCTGGGCA TCATCCCAGT
     2041 TGAGGAGGAG AACCCGGACT TCTGGAACCG CGAGGCAGCC GAGGCCCTGG GTGCCGCCAA
     2101 GAAGCTGCAG CCTGCACAGA CAGCCGCCAA GAACCTCATC ATCTTCCTGG GCGATGGGAT
     2161 GGGGGTGTCT ACGGTGACAG CTGCCAGGAT TCTAAAAGGG CAGAAGAAGG ACAAACTGGG
     2221 GCCTGAGATA CCCCTGGCCA TGGACCGCTT CCCATATGTG GCTCTGTCCA AGACATACAA
     2281 TGTAGACAAA CATGTGCCAG ACAGTGGAGC CACAGCCACG GCCTACCTGT GCGGGGTCAA
     2341 GGGCAACTTC CAGACCATTG GCTTGAGTGC AGCCGCCCGC TTTAACCAGT GCAACACGAC
     2401 ACGCGGCAAC GAGGTCATCT CCGTGATGAA TCGGGCCAAG AAAGCAGGGA AGTCAGTGGG
     2461 AGTGGTAACC ACCACACGAG TGCAGCACGC CTCGCCAGCC GGCACCTACG CCCACACGGT
     2521 GAACCGCAAC TGGTACTCGG ACGCCGACGT GCCTGCCTCG GCCCGCCAGG AGGGGTGCCA
     2581 GGACATCGCT ACGCAGCTCA TCTCCAACAT GGACATTGAC GTGATCCTAG GTGGAGGCCG
     2641 AAAATACATG TTTCCCATGG GAACCCCAGA CCCTGAGTAC CCAGATGACT ACAGCCAAGG
     2701 TGGGACCAGG CTGGACGGGA AGAATCTGGT GCAGGAATGG CTGGCGAAGC GCCAGGGTGC
     2761 CCGGTATGTG TGGAACCGCA CTGAGCTCAT GCAGGCTTCC CTGGACCCGT CTGTGACCCA
     2821 TCTCATGGGT CTCTTTGAGC CTGGAGACAT GAAATACGAG ATCCACCGAG ACTCCACACT
     2881 GGACCCCTCC CTGATGGAGA TGACAGAGGC TGCCCTGCGC CTGCTGAGCA GGAACCCCCG
     2941 CGGCTTCTTC CTCTTCGTGG AGGGTGGTCG CATCGACCAT GGTCATCATG AAAGCAGGGC
     3001 TTACCGGGCA CTGACTGAGA CGATCATGTT CGACGACGCC ATTGAGAGGG CGGGCCAGCT
     3061 CACCAGCGAG GAGGACACGC TGAGCCTCGT CACTGCCGAC CACTCCCACG TCTTCTCCTT
     3121 CGGAGGCTAC CCCCTGCGAG GGAGCTCCAT CTTCGGGCTG GCCCCTGGCA AGGCCCGGGA
     3181 CAGGAAGGCC TACACGGTCC TCCTATACGG AAACGGTCCA GGCTATGTGC TCAAGGACGG
     3241 CGCTCGGCCG GATGTTACCG AGAGCGAGAG CGGGAGCCCC GAGTATCGGC AGCAGTCAGC
     3301 AGTGCCCCTG GACGAAGAGA CCCACGCAGG CGAGGACGTG GCGGTGTTCG CGCGCGGCCC
     3361 GCAGGCGCAC CTGGTTCACG GCGTGCAGGA GCAGACCTTC ATAGCGCACG TCATGGCCTT
     3421 CGCCGCCTGC CTGGAGCCCT ACACCGCCTG CGACCTGGCA CCCCCCGCCG GCACCACCGA
     3481 CGCCGCGCAC CCGGGTggat ccTCTGGCAG AAGCAAAAGA AGCGTCATTG ACGGCTTTAC
     3541 CCTGACCAGC GACGAGGTGT GGGTGGTGGG CATGGGCATC GTCATGTCTC TCATCGTCCT
     3601 GGCCATCGTG TTTGGCAATG TGCTGGTCAT CACAGCCATT GCCAAGTTCG AGCGTCTGCA
     3661 GACGGTCACC TCTACCGTGA GCGAGGAAGC TAGTGAGGAT GTCGTCTGCT GCTCAATGTC
     3721 CTACACATGG ACAGGAGCCC TGGGTACCAA GTACAAAAGC AGACGCAGTT TTATTGATGA
     3781 AAAGAAAATG CCTTAGggcc cGAAcaaaaa ctcatctcag aagaggatct gaatagcgcc
     3841 gtcgaccatc atcataatca tcattgagtt taaacccgct gatcagcctc gactgtgcct
     3901 tctagttgcc agccatctgt tgtttgcccc tcccccgtgc cttccttgac cctggaaggt
     3961 gccactccca ctgtcctttc ctaataaaat gaggaaattg catcgcattg tctgagtagg
     4021 tgtcattcta ttctgggggg tggggtgggg caggacagca agggggagga ttgggaagac
     4081 aatagcaggc atgctgggga tgcggtgggc tctatggaga tctatcgatg ttctggggat
     4141 gcggtgggct ctatggcttc tgaggcggaa agaaccagct ggggctctag ggggtatccc
     4201 cnnnnnnnnn nnnnnnnnnn nnnnnnnnnn nnnnnnnnnn nnnnnnnnnn nnnnnnnnnn
     4261 nnnnnnnnnn nnnnnnnnnn nnnnnnnnnn nnnnnnnnnn nnnnnnnnnn nnnnnnnnnn
     4321 nnnnncnnnn nnnnnnnnnn nnnnnnnnnn nnnnnnnnnn nnnnnnnnnn nnnnnnnnnn
     4381 nnnnnnnnnn nnnnnnnnnn nnnnnnnnnn nnnnnnaggg tgatggttca cgtacctaga
     4441 agttcctatt ccgaagttcc tattctctag aaagtatagg aacttccttg gccaaaaagc
     4501 ctgaactcac cgcgacgtct gtcgagaagt ttctgatcga aaagttcgac agcgtctccg
     4561 acctgatgca gctctcggag ggcgaagaat ctcgtgcttt cagcttcgat gtaggagggc
     4621 gtggatatgt cctgcgggta aatagctgcg ccgatggttt ctacaaagat cgttatgttt
     4681 atcggcactt tgcatcggcc gcgctcccga ttccggaagt gcttgacatt ggggaattca
     4741 gcgagagcct gacctattgc atctcccgcc gtgcacaggg tgtcacgttg caagacctgc
     4801 ctgaaaccga actgcccgct gttctgcagc cggtcgcgga ggccatggat gcgatcgctg
     4861 cggccgatct tagccagacg agcgggttcg gcccattcgg accgcaagga atcggtcaat
     4921 acactacatg gcgtgatttc atatgcgcga ttgctgatcc ccatgtgtat cactggcaaa
     4981 ctgtgatgga cgacaccgtc agtgcgtccg tcgcgcaggc tctcgatgag ctgatgcttt
     5041 gggccgagga ctgccccgaa gtccggcacc tcgtgcacgc ggatttcggc tccaacaatg
     5101 tcctgacgga caatggccgc ataacagcgg tcattgactg gagcgaggcg atgttcgggg
     5161 attcccaata cgaggtcgcc aacatcttct tctggaggcc gtggttggct tgtatggagc
     5221 agcagacgcg ctacttcgag cggaggcatc cggagcttgc aggatcgccg cggctccggg
     5281 cgtatatgct ccgcattggt cttgaccaac tctatcagag cttggttgac ggcaatttcg
     5341 atgatgcagc ttgggcgcag ggtcgatgcg acgcaatcgt ccgatccgga gccgggactg
     5401 tcgggcgtac acaaatcgcc cgcagaagcg cggccgtctg gaccgatggc tgtgtagaag
     5461 tactcgccga tagtggaaac cgacgcccca gcactcgtcc gagggcaaag gaatagcacg
     5521 tactacgaga tttcgattcc accgccgcct tctatgaaag gttgggcttc ggaatcgttt
     5581 tccgggacgc cggctggatg atcctccagc gcggggatct catgctggag ttcttcgccc
     5641 accccaactt gtttattgca gcttataatg gttacaaata aagcaatagc atcacaaatt
     5701 tcacaaataa agcatttttt tcactgcatt ctagttgtgg tttgtccaaa ctcatcaatg
     5761 tatcttatca tgtctgtata ccgtcgacct ctagctagag cttggcgtaa tcatggtcat
     5821 agctgtttcc tgtgtgaaat tgttatccgc tcacaattcc acacaacata cgagccggaa
     5881 gcataaagtg taaagcctgg ggtgcctaat gagtgagcta actcacatta attgcgttgc
     5941 gctcactgcc cgctttccag tcgggaaacc tgtcgtgcca gctgcattaa tgaatcggcc
     6001 aacgcgcggg gagaggcggt ttgcgtattg ggcgctcttc cgcttcctcg ctcactgact
     6061 cgctgcgctc ggtcgttcgg ctgcggcgag cggtatcagc tcactcaaag gcggtaatac
     6121 ggttatccac agaatcaggg gataacgcag gaaagaacat gtgagcaaaa ggccagcaaa
     6181 aggccaggaa ccgtaaaaag gccgcgttgc tggcgttttt ccataggctc cgcccccctg
     6241 acgagcatca caaaaatcga cgctcaagtc agaggtggcg aaacccgaca ggactataaa
     6301 gataccaggc gtttccccct ggaagctccc tcgtgcgctc tcctgttccg accctgccgc
     6361 ttaccggata cctgtccgcc tttctccctt cgggaagcgt ggcgctttct catagctcac
     6421 gctgtaggta tctcagttcg gtgtaggtcg ttcgctccaa gctgggctgt gtgcacgaac
     6481 cccccgttca gcccgaccgc tgcgccttat ccggtaacta tcgtcttgag tccaacccgg
     6541 taagacacga cttatcgcca ctggcagcag ccactggtaa caggattagc agagcgaggt
     6601 atgtaggcgg tgctacagag ttcttgaagt ggtggcctaa ctacggctac actagaagga
     6661 cagtatttgg tatctgcgct ctgctgaagc cagttacctt cggaaaaaga gttggtagct
     6721 cttgatccgg caaacaaacc accgctggta gcggtggttt ttttgtttgc aagcagcaga
     6781 ttacgcgcag aaaaaaagga tctcaagaag atcctttgat cttttctacg gggtctgacg
     6841 ctcagtggaa cgaaaactca cgttaaggga ttttggtcat gagattatca aaaaggatct
     6901 tcacctagat ccttttaaat taaaaatgaa gttttaaatc aatctaaagt atatatgagt
     6961 aaacttggtc tgacagttac
//
