# Supplementary material for: Protease-controlled secretion and display of intercellular signals
Source: Nat Commun. 2022 Feb 17;13:912. doi: 10.1038/s41467-022-28623-y (PMC8854555; doi:10.1038/s41467-022-28623-y)
Supplement: Supplementary file 7 — Source Data [file 41467_2022_28623_MOESM7_ESM.zip › Source Data/Plasmids/RELEASE Plasmids/SEAP/cmvto-seap-26sfur-b2ad-hcvs-kkmp (gs).gb]

LOCUS       CMVTO-SEAP-26SFur-B2AD- 6962 bp ds-DNA     circular     06-MAR-2021
DEFINITION  .
FEATURES             Location/Qualifiers
     promoter        complement(858..956)
                     /label="bla promoter"
                     /ApEinfo_revcolor=#c6c9d1
                     /ApEinfo_fwdcolor=#c6c9d1
     promoter        1220..1847
                     /label="CMV"
                     /ApEinfo_revcolor=#c6c9d1
                     /ApEinfo_fwdcolor=#c6c9d1
     promoter        1299..1602
                     /label="CMV enhancer"
                     /ApEinfo_revcolor=#c7b0e3
                     /ApEinfo_fwdcolor=#c7b0e3
     promoter        1603..1806
                     /label="CMV promoter"
                     /ApEinfo_revcolor=#9eafd2
                     /ApEinfo_fwdcolor=#9eafd2
     TATA_signal     1792..1798
                     /label="TATA box"
                     /ApEinfo_revcolor=#b4abac
                     /ApEinfo_fwdcolor=#b4abac
     misc_feature    1808..1826
                     /label="TetO"
                     /ApEinfo_revcolor=#b4abac
                     /ApEinfo_fwdcolor=#b4abac
     misc_feature    1808..1847
                     /label="TetR binding sites"
                     /ApEinfo_revcolor=#b4abac
                     /ApEinfo_fwdcolor=#b4abac
     misc_feature    1829..1847
                     /label="TetO"
                     /ApEinfo_revcolor=#b4abac
                     /ApEinfo_fwdcolor=#b4abac
     misc_feature    1971..1978
                     /label="Kozak"
                     /ApEinfo_revcolor=#b4abac
                     /ApEinfo_fwdcolor=#b4abac
     misc_feature    1979..3496
                     /label="SEAP"
                     /ApEinfo_revcolor=#c6c9d1
                     /ApEinfo_fwdcolor=#c6c9d1
     CDS             1979..3496
                     /label="Translation 1979-3496"
     CDS             3497..3502
                     /label="Translation 3497-3502"
     misc_feature    3503..3550
                     /label="Sindbis virus intracellular 26S RNA"
                     /ApEinfo_revcolor=#ffef86
                     /ApEinfo_fwdcolor=#ffef86
     CDS             3503..3550
                     /label="Translation 3503-3550"
     misc_feature    3551..3670
                     /label="Human Beta-2 Adrenergic Part 1"
                     /ApEinfo_revcolor=#c7b0e3
                     /ApEinfo_fwdcolor=#c7b0e3
     CDS             3551..3670
                     /label="Translation 3551-3670"
     CDS             3671..3730
                     /label="Translation 3671-3730"
     misc_feature    3686..3715
                     /label="HCV Cut site"
                     /ApEinfo_revcolor=#faac61
                     /ApEinfo_fwdcolor=#faac61
     misc_feature    3686..3715
                     /label="NS5A/NS5B cut site"
                     /ApEinfo_revcolor=#84b0dc
                     /ApEinfo_fwdcolor=#84b0dc
     misc_feature    3731..3775
                     /label="Adenovirus type 2"
                     /ApEinfo_revcolor=#84b0dc
                     /ApEinfo_fwdcolor=#84b0dc
     CDS             3731..3775
                     /label="Translation 3731-3775"
     CDS             3776..3778
                     /label="Translation 3776-3778"
     CDS             3787..3816
                     /label="c-myc epitope"
                     /ApEinfo_revcolor=#993366
                     /ApEinfo_fwdcolor=#993366
     misc_feature    3816..3818
                     /label="New Stop"
                     /ApEinfo_revcolor=#b4abac
                     /ApEinfo_fwdcolor=#b4abac
     CDS             3829..3846
                     /label="Polyhistidine tag"
                     /ApEinfo_revcolor=#993366
                     /ApEinfo_fwdcolor=#993366
     misc_feature    3847..3849
                     /label="STOP (missing now)"
                     /ApEinfo_revcolor=#a187be
                     /ApEinfo_fwdcolor=#a187be
     polyA_signal    3868..4082
                     /label="BGH polyadenylation sequence"
                     /ApEinfo_revcolor=#b4abac
                     /ApEinfo_fwdcolor=#b4abac
     polyA_signal    4115..4138
                     /label="BGH pA"
                     /ApEinfo_revcolor=#b4abac
                     /ApEinfo_fwdcolor=#b4abac
     misc_feature    4421..4468
                     /label="FRT"
                     /ApEinfo_revcolor=#b4abac
                     /ApEinfo_fwdcolor=#b4abac
     misc_recomb     4435..4468
                     /label="FRT"
                     /ApEinfo_revcolor=#c7b0e3
                     /ApEinfo_fwdcolor=#c7b0e3
     gene            4476..5496
                     /label="Hygromycin"
                     /ApEinfo_revcolor=#b4abac
                     /ApEinfo_fwdcolor=#b4abac
     polyA_signal    5628..5758
                     /label="SV40 pA"
                     /ApEinfo_revcolor=#b4abac
                     /ApEinfo_fwdcolor=#b4abac
     primer_bind     complement(5794..5814)
                     /label="M13-rev"
                     /ApEinfo_revcolor=#85dae9
                     /ApEinfo_fwdcolor=#85dae9
     misc_binding    complement(5820..5842)
                     /label="LacO"
                     /ApEinfo_revcolor=#84b0dc
                     /ApEinfo_fwdcolor=#84b0dc
     promoter        complement(5846..5876)
                     /label="lac promoter"
                     /ApEinfo_revcolor=#c7b0e3
                     /ApEinfo_fwdcolor=#c7b0e3
     rep_origin      6141..6814
                     /label="pUC ori"
                     /ApEinfo_revcolor=#ffef86
                     /ApEinfo_fwdcolor=#ffef86
     rep_origin      complement(6182..6864)
                     /label="ColE1 origin"
                     /ApEinfo_revcolor=#9eafd2
                     /ApEinfo_fwdcolor=#9eafd2
     CDS             complement(join(6959..6962,1..857))
                     /label="Amp (bla)"
                     /ApEinfo_revcolor=#993366
                     /ApEinfo_fwdcolor=#993366
     CDS             complement(join(6962..6962,1..659))
                     /label="AmpR"
                     /ApEinfo_revcolor=#ffef86
                     /ApEinfo_fwdcolor=#ffef86
ORIGIN
        1 caatgcttaa tcagtgaggc acctatctca gcgatctgtc tatttcgttc atccatagtt
       61 gcctgactcc ccgtcgtgta gataactacg atacgggagg gcttaccatc tggccccagt
      121 gctgcaatga taccgcgaga cccacgctca ccggctccag atttatcagc aataaaccag
      181 ccagccggaa gggccgagcg cagaagtggt cctgcaactt tatccgcctc catccagtct
      241 attaattgtt gccgggaagc tagagtaagt agttcgccag ttaatagttt gcgcaacgtt
      301 gttgccattg ctacaggcat cgtggtgtca cgctcgtcgt ttggtatggc ttcattcagc
      361 tccggttccc aacgatcaag gcgagttaca tgatccccca tgttgtgcaa aaaagcggtt
      421 agctccttcg gtcctccgat cgttgtcaga agtaagttgg ccgcagtgtt atcactcatg
      481 gttatggcag cactgcataa ttctcttact gtcatgccat ccgtaagatg cttttctgtg
      541 actggtgagt actcaaccaa gtcattctga gaatagtgta tgcggcgacc gagttgctct
      601 tgcccggcgt caatacggga taataccgcg ccacatagca gaactttaaa agtgctcatc
      661 attggaaaac gttcttcggg gcgaaaactc tcaaggatct taccgctgtt gagatccagt
      721 tcgatgtaac ccactcgtgc acccaactga tcttcagcat cttttacttt caccagcgtt
      781 tctgggtgag caaaaacagg aaggcaaaat gccgcaaaaa agggaataag ggcgacacgg
      841 aaatgttgaa tactcatact cttccttttt caatattatt gaagcattta tcagggttat
      901 tgtctcatga gcggatacat atttgaatgt atttagaaaa ataaacaaat aggggttccg
      961 cgcacatttc cccgaaaagt gccacctgac gtcgacggat cgggagatct cccgatcccc
     1021 tatggtgcac tctcagtaca atctgctctg atgccgcata gttaagccag tatctgctcc
     1081 ctgcttgtgt gttggaggtc gctgagtagt gcgcgagcaa aatttaagct acaacaaggc
     1141 aaggcttgac cgacaattgc atgaagaatc tgcttagggt taggcgtttt gcgctgcttc
     1201 gtacgggcca gatatacgcg ttgacattga ttattgacta gttattaata gtaatcaatt
     1261 acggggtcat tagttcatag cccatatatg gagttccgcg ttacataact tacggtaaat
     1321 ggcccgcctg gctgaccgcc caacgacccc cgcccattga cgtcaataat gacgtatgtt
     1381 cccatagtaa cgccaatagg gactttccat tgacgtcaat gggtggagta tttacggtaa
     1441 actgcccact tggcagtaca tcaagtgtat catatgccaa gtacgccccc tattgacgtc
     1501 aatgacggta aatggcccgc ctggcattat gcccagtaca tgaccttatg ggactttcct
     1561 acttggcagt acatctacgt attagtcatc gctattacca tggtgatgcg gttttggcag
     1621 tacatcaatg ggcgtggata gcggtttgac tcacggggat ttccaagtct ccaccccatt
     1681 gacgtcaatg ggagtttgtt ttggcaccaa aatcaacggg actttccaaa atgtcgtaac
     1741 aactccgccc cattgacgca aatgggcggt aggcgtgtac ggtgggaggt ctatataagc
     1801 agagctctcc ctatcagtga tagagatctc cctatcagtg atagagatcg tcgacgagct
     1861 cgtttagtga accgtcagat cgcctggaga cgccatccac gctgttttga cctccataga
     1921 agacaccggg accgatccag cctccggact ctagcgttta aacttaagct tcgccaccAT
     1981 GCTGCTCCTG TTGCTGCTGC TGGGCCTGAG GCTACAGCTC TCCCTGGGCA TCATCCCAGT
     2041 TGAGGAGGAG AACCCGGACT TCTGGAACCG CGAGGCAGCC GAGGCCCTGG GTGCCGCCAA
     2101 GAAGCTGCAG CCTGCACAGA CAGCCGCCAA GAACCTCATC ATCTTCCTGG GCGATGGGAT
     2161 GGGGGTGTCT ACGGTGACAG CTGCCAGGAT TCTAAAAGGG CAGAAGAAGG ACAAACTGGG
     2221 GCCTGAGATA CCCCTGGCCA TGGACCGCTT CCCATATGTG GCTCTGTCCA AGACATACAA
     2281 TGTAGACAAA CATGTGCCAG ACAGTGGAGC CACAGCCACG GCCTACCTGT GCGGGGTCAA
     2341 GGGCAACTTC CAGACCATTG GCTTGAGTGC AGCCGCCCGC TTTAACCAGT GCAACACGAC
     2401 ACGCGGCAAC GAGGTCATCT CCGTGATGAA TCGGGCCAAG AAAGCAGGGA AGTCAGTGGG
     2461 AGTGGTAACC ACCACACGAG TGCAGCACGC CTCGCCAGCC GGCACCTACG CCCACACGGT
     2521 GAACCGCAAC TGGTACTCGG ACGCCGACGT GCCTGCCTCG GCCCGCCAGG AGGGGTGCCA
     2581 GGACATCGCT ACGCAGCTCA TCTCCAACAT GGACATTGAC GTGATCCTAG GTGGAGGCCG
     2641 AAAATACATG TTTCCCATGG GAACCCCAGA CCCTGAGTAC CCAGATGACT ACAGCCAAGG
     2701 TGGGACCAGG CTGGACGGGA AGAATCTGGT GCAGGAATGG CTGGCGAAGC GCCAGGGTGC
     2761 CCGGTATGTG TGGAACCGCA CTGAGCTCAT GCAGGCTTCC CTGGACCCGT CTGTGACCCA
     2821 TCTCATGGGT CTCTTTGAGC CTGGAGACAT GAAATACGAG ATCCACCGAG ACTCCACACT
     2881 GGACCCCTCC CTGATGGAGA TGACAGAGGC TGCCCTGCGC CTGCTGAGCA GGAACCCCCG
     2941 CGGCTTCTTC CTCTTCGTGG AGGGTGGTCG CATCGACCAT GGTCATCATG AAAGCAGGGC
     3001 TTACCGGGCA CTGACTGAGA CGATCATGTT CGACGACGCC ATTGAGAGGG CGGGCCAGCT
     3061 CACCAGCGAG GAGGACACGC TGAGCCTCGT CACTGCCGAC CACTCCCACG TCTTCTCCTT
     3121 CGGAGGCTAC CCCCTGCGAG GGAGCTCCAT CTTCGGGCTG GCCCCTGGCA AGGCCCGGGA
     3181 CAGGAAGGCC TACACGGTCC TCCTATACGG AAACGGTCCA GGCTATGTGC TCAAGGACGG
     3241 CGCTCGGCCG GATGTTACCG AGAGCGAGAG CGGGAGCCCC GAGTATCGGC AGCAGTCAGC
     3301 AGTGCCCCTG GACGAAGAGA CCCACGCAGG CGAGGACGTG GCGGTGTTCG CGCGCGGCCC
     3361 GCAGGCGCAC CTGGTTCACG GCGTGCAGGA GCAGACCTTC ATAGCGCACG TCATGGCCTT
     3421 CGCCGCCTGC CTGGAGCCCT ACACCGCCTG CGACCTGGCA CCCCCCGCCG GCACCACCGA
     3481 CGCCGCGCAC CCGGGTggat ccTCTGGCAG AAGCAAAAGA AGCGTCATTG ACGGCTTTAC
     3541 CCTGACCAGC GACGAGGTGT GGGTGGTGGG CATGGGCATC GTCATGTCTC TCATCGTCCT
     3601 GGCCATCGTG TTTGGCAATG TGCTGGTCAT CACAGCCATT GCCAAGTTCG AGCGTCTGCA
     3661 GACGGTCACC GGGGGCGGCT CTctcGAGGA TGTCGTCTGC TGCTCAATGT CCTACGGCAG
     3721 TggaGGTACC AAGTACAAAA GCAGACGCAG TTTTATTGAT GAAAAGAAAA TGCCTTAGgg
     3781 cccGAAcaaa aactcatctc agaagaggat ctgaatagcg ccgtcgacca tcatcataat
     3841 catcattgag tttaaacccg ctgatcagcc tcgactgtgc cttctagttg ccagccatct
     3901 gttgtttgcc cctcccccgt gccttccttg accctggaag gtgccactcc cactgtcctt
     3961 tcctaataaa atgaggaaat tgcatcgcat tgtctgagta ggtgtcattc tattctgggg
     4021 ggtggggtgg ggcaggacag caagggggag gattgggaag acaatagcag gcatgctggg
     4081 gatgcggtgg gctctatgga gatctatcga tgttctgggg atgcggtggg ctctatggct
     4141 tctgaggcgg aaagaaccag ctggggctct agggggtatc cccnnnnnnn nnnnnnnnnn
     4201 nnnnnnnnnn nnnnnnnnnn nnnnnnnnnn nnnnnnnnnn nnnnnnnnnn nnnnnnnnnn
     4261 nnnnnnnnnn nnnnnnnnnn nnnnnnnnnn nnnnnnnnnn nnnnnnncnn nnnnnnnnnn
     4321 nnnnnnnnnn nnnnnnnnnn nnnnnnnnnn nnnnnnnnnn nnnnnnnnnn nnnnnnnnnn
     4381 nnnnnnnnnn nnnnnnnnag ggtgatggtt cacgtaccta gaagttccta ttccgaagtt
     4441 cctattctct agaaagtata ggaacttcct tggccaaaaa gcctgaactc accgcgacgt
     4501 ctgtcgagaa gtttctgatc gaaaagttcg acagcgtctc cgacctgatg cagctctcgg
     4561 agggcgaaga atctcgtgct ttcagcttcg atgtaggagg gcgtggatat gtcctgcggg
     4621 taaatagctg cgccgatggt ttctacaaag atcgttatgt ttatcggcac tttgcatcgg
     4681 ccgcgctccc gattccggaa gtgcttgaca ttggggaatt cagcgagagc ctgacctatt
     4741 gcatctcccg ccgtgcacag ggtgtcacgt tgcaagacct gcctgaaacc gaactgcccg
     4801 ctgttctgca gccggtcgcg gaggccatgg atgcgatcgc tgcggccgat cttagccaga
     4861 cgagcgggtt cggcccattc ggaccgcaag gaatcggtca atacactaca tggcgtgatt
     4921 tcatatgcgc gattgctgat ccccatgtgt atcactggca aactgtgatg gacgacaccg
     4981 tcagtgcgtc cgtcgcgcag gctctcgatg agctgatgct ttgggccgag gactgccccg
     5041 aagtccggca cctcgtgcac gcggatttcg gctccaacaa tgtcctgacg gacaatggcc
     5101 gcataacagc ggtcattgac tggagcgagg cgatgttcgg ggattcccaa tacgaggtcg
     5161 ccaacatctt cttctggagg ccgtggttgg cttgtatgga gcagcagacg cgctacttcg
     5221 agcggaggca tccggagctt gcaggatcgc cgcggctccg ggcgtatatg ctccgcattg
     5281 gtcttgacca actctatcag agcttggttg acggcaattt cgatgatgca gcttgggcgc
     5341 agggtcgatg cgacgcaatc gtccgatccg gagccgggac tgtcgggcgt acacaaatcg
     5401 cccgcagaag cgcggccgtc tggaccgatg gctgtgtaga agtactcgcc gatagtggaa
     5461 accgacgccc cagcactcgt ccgagggcaa aggaatagca cgtactacga gatttcgatt
     5521 ccaccgccgc cttctatgaa aggttgggct tcggaatcgt tttccgggac gccggctgga
     5581 tgatcctcca gcgcggggat ctcatgctgg agttcttcgc ccaccccaac ttgtttattg
     5641 cagcttataa tggttacaaa taaagcaata gcatcacaaa tttcacaaat aaagcatttt
     5701 tttcactgca ttctagttgt ggtttgtcca aactcatcaa tgtatcttat catgtctgta
     5761 taccgtcgac ctctagctag agcttggcgt aatcatggtc atagctgttt cctgtgtgaa
     5821 attgttatcc gctcacaatt ccacacaaca tacgagccgg aagcataaag tgtaaagcct
     5881 ggggtgccta atgagtgagc taactcacat taattgcgtt gcgctcactg cccgctttcc
     5941 agtcgggaaa cctgtcgtgc cagctgcatt aatgaatcgg ccaacgcgcg gggagaggcg
     6001 gtttgcgtat tgggcgctct tccgcttcct cgctcactga ctcgctgcgc tcggtcgttc
     6061 ggctgcggcg agcggtatca gctcactcaa aggcggtaat acggttatcc acagaatcag
     6121 gggataacgc aggaaagaac atgtgagcaa aaggccagca aaaggccagg aaccgtaaaa
     6181 aggccgcgtt gctggcgttt ttccataggc tccgcccccc tgacgagcat cacaaaaatc
     6241 gacgctcaag tcagaggtgg cgaaacccga caggactata aagataccag gcgtttcccc
     6301 ctggaagctc cctcgtgcgc tctcctgttc cgaccctgcc gcttaccgga tacctgtccg
     6361 cctttctccc ttcgggaagc gtggcgcttt ctcatagctc acgctgtagg tatctcagtt
     6421 cggtgtaggt cgttcgctcc aagctgggct gtgtgcacga accccccgtt cagcccgacc
     6481 gctgcgcctt atccggtaac tatcgtcttg agtccaaccc ggtaagacac gacttatcgc
     6541 cactggcagc agccactggt aacaggatta gcagagcgag gtatgtaggc ggtgctacag
     6601 agttcttgaa gtggtggcct aactacggct acactagaag gacagtattt ggtatctgcg
     6661 ctctgctgaa gccagttacc ttcggaaaaa gagttggtag ctcttgatcc ggcaaacaaa
     6721 ccaccgctgg tagcggtggt ttttttgttt gcaagcagca gattacgcgc agaaaaaaag
     6781 gatctcaaga agatcctttg atcttttcta cggggtctga cgctcagtgg aacgaaaact
     6841 cacgttaagg gattttggtc atgagattat caaaaaggat cttcacctag atccttttaa
     6901 attaaaaatg aagttttaaa tcaatctaaa gtatatatga gtaaacttgg tctgacagtt
     6961 ac
//
