# Supplementary material for: Protease-controlled secretion and display of intercellular signals
Source: Nat Commun. 2022 Feb 17;13:912. doi: 10.1038/s41467-022-28623-y (PMC8854555; doi:10.1038/s41467-022-28623-y)
Supplement: Supplementary file 7 — Source Data [file 41467_2022_28623_MOESM7_ESM.zip › Source Data/Plasmids/RELEASE Plasmids/SEAP/cmvto-seap-26sfur-b2ad-tevs-kkmp.gb]

LOCUS       CMVTO-SEAP-26SFur-B2AD- 6953 bp ds-DNA     circular     03-FEB-2021
DEFINITION  .
FEATURES             Location/Qualifiers
     polyA_signal    33..56
                     /label="BGH pA"
                     /ApEinfo_revcolor=#b4abac
                     /ApEinfo_fwdcolor=#b4abac
     misc_feature    339..386
                     /label="FRT"
                     /ApEinfo_revcolor=#b4abac
                     /ApEinfo_fwdcolor=#b4abac
     misc_recomb     353..386
                     /label="FRT"
                     /ApEinfo_revcolor=#c7b0e3
                     /ApEinfo_fwdcolor=#c7b0e3
     gene            394..1414
                     /label="Hygromycin"
                     /ApEinfo_revcolor=#b4abac
                     /ApEinfo_fwdcolor=#b4abac
     polyA_signal    1546..1676
                     /label="SV40 pA"
                     /ApEinfo_revcolor=#b4abac
                     /ApEinfo_fwdcolor=#b4abac
     primer_bind     complement(1712..1732)
                     /label="M13-rev"
                     /ApEinfo_revcolor=#85dae9
                     /ApEinfo_fwdcolor=#85dae9
     misc_binding    complement(1738..1760)
                     /label="LacO"
                     /ApEinfo_revcolor=#84b0dc
                     /ApEinfo_fwdcolor=#84b0dc
     promoter        complement(1764..1794)
                     /label="lac promoter"
                     /ApEinfo_revcolor=#c7b0e3
                     /ApEinfo_fwdcolor=#c7b0e3
     rep_origin      2059..2732
                     /label="pUC ori"
                     /ApEinfo_revcolor=#ffef86
                     /ApEinfo_fwdcolor=#ffef86
     rep_origin      complement(2100..2782)
                     /label="ColE1 origin"
                     /ApEinfo_revcolor=#9eafd2
                     /ApEinfo_fwdcolor=#9eafd2
     CDS             complement(2877..3737)
                     /label="Amp (bla)"
                     /ApEinfo_revcolor=#993366
                     /ApEinfo_fwdcolor=#993366
     CDS             complement(2880..3539)
                     /label="AmpR"
                     /ApEinfo_revcolor=#ffef86
                     /ApEinfo_fwdcolor=#ffef86
     promoter        complement(3738..3836)
                     /label="bla promoter"
                     /ApEinfo_revcolor=#c6c9d1
                     /ApEinfo_fwdcolor=#c6c9d1
     promoter        4100..4727
                     /label="CMV"
                     /ApEinfo_revcolor=#c6c9d1
                     /ApEinfo_fwdcolor=#c6c9d1
     promoter        4179..4482
                     /label="CMV enhancer"
                     /ApEinfo_revcolor=#c7b0e3
                     /ApEinfo_fwdcolor=#c7b0e3
     promoter        4483..4686
                     /label="CMV promoter"
                     /ApEinfo_revcolor=#9eafd2
                     /ApEinfo_fwdcolor=#9eafd2
     TATA_signal     4672..4678
                     /label="TATA box"
                     /ApEinfo_revcolor=#b4abac
                     /ApEinfo_fwdcolor=#b4abac
     misc_feature    4688..4706
                     /label="TetO"
                     /ApEinfo_revcolor=#b4abac
                     /ApEinfo_fwdcolor=#b4abac
     misc_feature    4688..4727
                     /label="TetR binding sites"
                     /ApEinfo_revcolor=#b4abac
                     /ApEinfo_fwdcolor=#b4abac
     misc_feature    4709..4727
                     /label="TetO"
                     /ApEinfo_revcolor=#b4abac
                     /ApEinfo_fwdcolor=#b4abac
     misc_feature    4851..4858
                     /label="Kozak"
                     /ApEinfo_revcolor=#b4abac
                     /ApEinfo_fwdcolor=#b4abac
     misc_feature    4859..6376
                     /label="SEAP"
                     /ApEinfo_revcolor=#c6c9d1
                     /ApEinfo_fwdcolor=#c6c9d1
     CDS             4859..6376
                     /label="Translation 4859-6376"
     CDS             6377..6382
                     /label="Translation 6377-6382"
     misc_feature    6383..6430
                     /label="Sindbis virus intracellular 26S RNA"
                     /ApEinfo_revcolor=#ffef86
                     /ApEinfo_fwdcolor=#ffef86
     CDS             6383..6430
                     /label="Translation 6383-6430"
     misc_feature    6431..6550
                     /label="Human Beta-2 Adrenergic Part 1"
                     /ApEinfo_revcolor=#c7b0e3
                     /ApEinfo_fwdcolor=#c7b0e3
     CDS             6431..6550
                     /label="Translation 6431-6550"
     CDS             6551..6601
                     /label="Translation 6551-6601"
     CDS             6566..6586
                     /label="TEVsite"
                     /ApEinfo_revcolor=#993366
                     /ApEinfo_fwdcolor=#993366
     misc_feature    6602..6646
                     /label="Adenovirus type 2"
                     /ApEinfo_revcolor=#84b0dc
                     /ApEinfo_fwdcolor=#84b0dc
     CDS             6602..6646
                     /label="Translation 6602-6646"
     CDS             6647..6649
                     /label="Translation 6647-6649"
     CDS             6658..6687
                     /label="c-myc epitope"
                     /ApEinfo_revcolor=#993366
                     /ApEinfo_fwdcolor=#993366
     misc_feature    6687..6689
                     /label="New Stop"
                     /ApEinfo_revcolor=#b4abac
                     /ApEinfo_fwdcolor=#b4abac
     CDS             6700..6717
                     /label="Polyhistidine tag"
                     /ApEinfo_revcolor=#993366
                     /ApEinfo_fwdcolor=#993366
     misc_feature    6718..6720
                     /label="STOP (missing now)"
                     /ApEinfo_revcolor=#a187be
                     /ApEinfo_fwdcolor=#a187be
     polyA_signal    6739..6953
                     /label="BGH polyadenylation sequence"
                     /ApEinfo_revcolor=#b4abac
                     /ApEinfo_fwdcolor=#b4abac
ORIGIN
        1 tgcggtgggc tctatggaga tctatcgatg ttctggggat gcggtgggct ctatggcttc
       61 tgaggcggaa agaaccagct ggggctctag ggggtatccc cnnnnnnnnn nnnnnnnnnn
      121 nnnnnnnnnn nnnnnnnnnn nnnnnnnnnn nnnnnnnnnn nnnnnnnnnn nnnnnnnnnn
      181 nnnnnnnnnn nnnnnnnnnn nnnnnnnnnn nnnnnnnnnn nnnnncnnnn nnnnnnnnnn
      241 nnnnnnnnnn nnnnnnnnnn nnnnnnnnnn nnnnnnnnnn nnnnnnnnnn nnnnnnnnnn
      301 nnnnnnnnnn nnnnnnaggg tgatggttca cgtacctaga agttcctatt ccgaagttcc
      361 tattctctag aaagtatagg aacttccttg gccaaaaagc ctgaactcac cgcgacgtct
      421 gtcgagaagt ttctgatcga aaagttcgac agcgtctccg acctgatgca gctctcggag
      481 ggcgaagaat ctcgtgcttt cagcttcgat gtaggagggc gtggatatgt cctgcgggta
      541 aatagctgcg ccgatggttt ctacaaagat cgttatgttt atcggcactt tgcatcggcc
      601 gcgctcccga ttccggaagt gcttgacatt ggggaattca gcgagagcct gacctattgc
      661 atctcccgcc gtgcacaggg tgtcacgttg caagacctgc ctgaaaccga actgcccgct
      721 gttctgcagc cggtcgcgga ggccatggat gcgatcgctg cggccgatct tagccagacg
      781 agcgggttcg gcccattcgg accgcaagga atcggtcaat acactacatg gcgtgatttc
      841 atatgcgcga ttgctgatcc ccatgtgtat cactggcaaa ctgtgatgga cgacaccgtc
      901 agtgcgtccg tcgcgcaggc tctcgatgag ctgatgcttt gggccgagga ctgccccgaa
      961 gtccggcacc tcgtgcacgc ggatttcggc tccaacaatg tcctgacgga caatggccgc
     1021 ataacagcgg tcattgactg gagcgaggcg atgttcgggg attcccaata cgaggtcgcc
     1081 aacatcttct tctggaggcc gtggttggct tgtatggagc agcagacgcg ctacttcgag
     1141 cggaggcatc cggagcttgc aggatcgccg cggctccggg cgtatatgct ccgcattggt
     1201 cttgaccaac tctatcagag cttggttgac ggcaatttcg atgatgcagc ttgggcgcag
     1261 ggtcgatgcg acgcaatcgt ccgatccgga gccgggactg tcgggcgtac acaaatcgcc
     1321 cgcagaagcg cggccgtctg gaccgatggc tgtgtagaag tactcgccga tagtggaaac
     1381 cgacgcccca gcactcgtcc gagggcaaag gaatagcacg tactacgaga tttcgattcc
     1441 accgccgcct tctatgaaag gttgggcttc ggaatcgttt tccgggacgc cggctggatg
     1501 atcctccagc gcggggatct catgctggag ttcttcgccc accccaactt gtttattgca
     1561 gcttataatg gttacaaata aagcaatagc atcacaaatt tcacaaataa agcatttttt
     1621 tcactgcatt ctagttgtgg tttgtccaaa ctcatcaatg tatcttatca tgtctgtata
     1681 ccgtcgacct ctagctagag cttggcgtaa tcatggtcat agctgtttcc tgtgtgaaat
     1741 tgttatccgc tcacaattcc acacaacata cgagccggaa gcataaagtg taaagcctgg
     1801 ggtgcctaat gagtgagcta actcacatta attgcgttgc gctcactgcc cgctttccag
     1861 tcgggaaacc tgtcgtgcca gctgcattaa tgaatcggcc aacgcgcggg gagaggcggt
     1921 ttgcgtattg ggcgctcttc cgcttcctcg ctcactgact cgctgcgctc ggtcgttcgg
     1981 ctgcggcgag cggtatcagc tcactcaaag gcggtaatac ggttatccac agaatcaggg
     2041 gataacgcag gaaagaacat gtgagcaaaa ggccagcaaa aggccaggaa ccgtaaaaag
     2101 gccgcgttgc tggcgttttt ccataggctc cgcccccctg acgagcatca caaaaatcga
     2161 cgctcaagtc agaggtggcg aaacccgaca ggactataaa gataccaggc gtttccccct
     2221 ggaagctccc tcgtgcgctc tcctgttccg accctgccgc ttaccggata cctgtccgcc
     2281 tttctccctt cgggaagcgt ggcgctttct catagctcac gctgtaggta tctcagttcg
     2341 gtgtaggtcg ttcgctccaa gctgggctgt gtgcacgaac cccccgttca gcccgaccgc
     2401 tgcgccttat ccggtaacta tcgtcttgag tccaacccgg taagacacga cttatcgcca
     2461 ctggcagcag ccactggtaa caggattagc agagcgaggt atgtaggcgg tgctacagag
     2521 ttcttgaagt ggtggcctaa ctacggctac actagaagga cagtatttgg tatctgcgct
     2581 ctgctgaagc cagttacctt cggaaaaaga gttggtagct cttgatccgg caaacaaacc
     2641 accgctggta gcggtggttt ttttgtttgc aagcagcaga ttacgcgcag aaaaaaagga
     2701 tctcaagaag atcctttgat cttttctacg gggtctgacg ctcagtggaa cgaaaactca
     2761 cgttaaggga ttttggtcat gagattatca aaaaggatct tcacctagat ccttttaaat
     2821 taaaaatgaa gttttaaatc aatctaaagt atatatgagt aaacttggtc tgacagttac
     2881 caatgcttaa tcagtgaggc acctatctca gcgatctgtc tatttcgttc atccatagtt
     2941 gcctgactcc ccgtcgtgta gataactacg atacgggagg gcttaccatc tggccccagt
     3001 gctgcaatga taccgcgaga cccacgctca ccggctccag atttatcagc aataaaccag
     3061 ccagccggaa gggccgagcg cagaagtggt cctgcaactt tatccgcctc catccagtct
     3121 attaattgtt gccgggaagc tagagtaagt agttcgccag ttaatagttt gcgcaacgtt
     3181 gttgccattg ctacaggcat cgtggtgtca cgctcgtcgt ttggtatggc ttcattcagc
     3241 tccggttccc aacgatcaag gcgagttaca tgatccccca tgttgtgcaa aaaagcggtt
     3301 agctccttcg gtcctccgat cgttgtcaga agtaagttgg ccgcagtgtt atcactcatg
     3361 gttatggcag cactgcataa ttctcttact gtcatgccat ccgtaagatg cttttctgtg
     3421 actggtgagt actcaaccaa gtcattctga gaatagtgta tgcggcgacc gagttgctct
     3481 tgcccggcgt caatacggga taataccgcg ccacatagca gaactttaaa agtgctcatc
     3541 attggaaaac gttcttcggg gcgaaaactc tcaaggatct taccgctgtt gagatccagt
     3601 tcgatgtaac ccactcgtgc acccaactga tcttcagcat cttttacttt caccagcgtt
     3661 tctgggtgag caaaaacagg aaggcaaaat gccgcaaaaa agggaataag ggcgacacgg
     3721 aaatgttgaa tactcatact cttccttttt caatattatt gaagcattta tcagggttat
     3781 tgtctcatga gcggatacat atttgaatgt atttagaaaa ataaacaaat aggggttccg
     3841 cgcacatttc cccgaaaagt gccacctgac gtcgacggat cgggagatct cccgatcccc
     3901 tatggtgcac tctcagtaca atctgctctg atgccgcata gttaagccag tatctgctcc
     3961 ctgcttgtgt gttggaggtc gctgagtagt gcgcgagcaa aatttaagct acaacaaggc
     4021 aaggcttgac cgacaattgc atgaagaatc tgcttagggt taggcgtttt gcgctgcttc
     4081 gtacgggcca gatatacgcg ttgacattga ttattgacta gttattaata gtaatcaatt
     4141 acggggtcat tagttcatag cccatatatg gagttccgcg ttacataact tacggtaaat
     4201 ggcccgcctg gctgaccgcc caacgacccc cgcccattga cgtcaataat gacgtatgtt
     4261 cccatagtaa cgccaatagg gactttccat tgacgtcaat gggtggagta tttacggtaa
     4321 actgcccact tggcagtaca tcaagtgtat catatgccaa gtacgccccc tattgacgtc
     4381 aatgacggta aatggcccgc ctggcattat gcccagtaca tgaccttatg ggactttcct
     4441 acttggcagt acatctacgt attagtcatc gctattacca tggtgatgcg gttttggcag
     4501 tacatcaatg ggcgtggata gcggtttgac tcacggggat ttccaagtct ccaccccatt
     4561 gacgtcaatg ggagtttgtt ttggcaccaa aatcaacggg actttccaaa atgtcgtaac
     4621 aactccgccc cattgacgca aatgggcggt aggcgtgtac ggtgggaggt ctatataagc
     4681 agagctctcc ctatcagtga tagagatctc cctatcagtg atagagatcg tcgacgagct
     4741 cgtttagtga accgtcagat cgcctggaga cgccatccac gctgttttga cctccataga
     4801 agacaccggg accgatccag cctccggact ctagcgttta aacttaagct tcgccaccAT
     4861 GCTGCTCCTG TTGCTGCTGC TGGGCCTGAG GCTACAGCTC TCCCTGGGCA TCATCCCAGT
     4921 TGAGGAGGAG AACCCGGACT TCTGGAACCG CGAGGCAGCC GAGGCCCTGG GTGCCGCCAA
     4981 GAAGCTGCAG CCTGCACAGA CAGCCGCCAA GAACCTCATC ATCTTCCTGG GCGATGGGAT
     5041 GGGGGTGTCT ACGGTGACAG CTGCCAGGAT TCTAAAAGGG CAGAAGAAGG ACAAACTGGG
     5101 GCCTGAGATA CCCCTGGCCA TGGACCGCTT CCCATATGTG GCTCTGTCCA AGACATACAA
     5161 TGTAGACAAA CATGTGCCAG ACAGTGGAGC CACAGCCACG GCCTACCTGT GCGGGGTCAA
     5221 GGGCAACTTC CAGACCATTG GCTTGAGTGC AGCCGCCCGC TTTAACCAGT GCAACACGAC
     5281 ACGCGGCAAC GAGGTCATCT CCGTGATGAA TCGGGCCAAG AAAGCAGGGA AGTCAGTGGG
     5341 AGTGGTAACC ACCACACGAG TGCAGCACGC CTCGCCAGCC GGCACCTACG CCCACACGGT
     5401 GAACCGCAAC TGGTACTCGG ACGCCGACGT GCCTGCCTCG GCCCGCCAGG AGGGGTGCCA
     5461 GGACATCGCT ACGCAGCTCA TCTCCAACAT GGACATTGAC GTGATCCTAG GTGGAGGCCG
     5521 AAAATACATG TTTCCCATGG GAACCCCAGA CCCTGAGTAC CCAGATGACT ACAGCCAAGG
     5581 TGGGACCAGG CTGGACGGGA AGAATCTGGT GCAGGAATGG CTGGCGAAGC GCCAGGGTGC
     5641 CCGGTATGTG TGGAACCGCA CTGAGCTCAT GCAGGCTTCC CTGGACCCGT CTGTGACCCA
     5701 TCTCATGGGT CTCTTTGAGC CTGGAGACAT GAAATACGAG ATCCACCGAG ACTCCACACT
     5761 GGACCCCTCC CTGATGGAGA TGACAGAGGC TGCCCTGCGC CTGCTGAGCA GGAACCCCCG
     5821 CGGCTTCTTC CTCTTCGTGG AGGGTGGTCG CATCGACCAT GGTCATCATG AAAGCAGGGC
     5881 TTACCGGGCA CTGACTGAGA CGATCATGTT CGACGACGCC ATTGAGAGGG CGGGCCAGCT
     5941 CACCAGCGAG GAGGACACGC TGAGCCTCGT CACTGCCGAC CACTCCCACG TCTTCTCCTT
     6001 CGGAGGCTAC CCCCTGCGAG GGAGCTCCAT CTTCGGGCTG GCCCCTGGCA AGGCCCGGGA
     6061 CAGGAAGGCC TACACGGTCC TCCTATACGG AAACGGTCCA GGCTATGTGC TCAAGGACGG
     6121 CGCTCGGCCG GATGTTACCG AGAGCGAGAG CGGGAGCCCC GAGTATCGGC AGCAGTCAGC
     6181 AGTGCCCCTG GACGAAGAGA CCCACGCAGG CGAGGACGTG GCGGTGTTCG CGCGCGGCCC
     6241 GCAGGCGCAC CTGGTTCACG GCGTGCAGGA GCAGACCTTC ATAGCGCACG TCATGGCCTT
     6301 CGCCGCCTGC CTGGAGCCCT ACACCGCCTG CGACCTGGCA CCCCCCGCCG GCACCACCGA
     6361 CGCCGCGCAC CCGGGTggat ccTCTGGCAG AAGCAAAAGA AGCGTCATTG ACGGCTTTAC
     6421 CCTGACCAGC GACGAGGTGT GGGTGGTGGG CATGGGCATC GTCATGTCTC TCATCGTCCT
     6481 GGCCATCGTG TTTGGCAATG TGCTGGTCAT CACAGCCATT GCCAAGTTCG AGCGTCTGCA
     6541 GACGGTCACC GGGGGCGGCT CTctcgagaa cttgtacttc cagagtGGCA GTggaGGTAC
     6601 CAAGTACAAA AGCAGACGCA GTTTTATTGA TGAAAAGAAA ATGCCTTAGg gcccGAAcaa
     6661 aaactcatct cagaagagga tctgaatagc gccgtcgacc atcatcataa tcatcattga
     6721 gtttaaaccc gctgatcagc ctcgactgtg ccttctagtt gccagccatc tgttgtttgc
     6781 ccctcccccg tgccttcctt gaccctggaa ggtgccactc ccactgtcct ttcctaataa
     6841 aatgaggaaa ttgcatcgca ttgtctgagt aggtgtcatt ctattctggg gggtggggtg
     6901 gggcaggaca gcaaggggga ggattgggaa gacaatagca ggcatgctgg gga
//
