# Supplementary material for: Protease-controlled secretion and display of intercellular signals
Source: Nat Commun. 2022 Feb 17;13:912. doi: 10.1038/s41467-022-28623-y (PMC8854555; doi:10.1038/s41467-022-28623-y)
Supplement: Supplementary file 7 — Source Data [file 41467_2022_28623_MOESM7_ESM.zip › Source Data/Plasmids/RELEASE Plasmids/SEAP/cmvto-seap-26sfur-b2ad-tvmvs-kkmp.gb]

LOCUS       CMVTO-SEAP-26SFur-B2AD- 6953 bp ds-DNA     circular     11-JUN-2021
DEFINITION  .
FEATURES             Location/Qualifiers
     polyA_signal    33..56
                     /label="BGH pA"
                     /ApEinfo_revcolor=#b4abac
                     /ApEinfo_fwdcolor=#b4abac
     misc_feature    339..386
                     /label="FRT"
                     /ApEinfo_revcolor=#b4abac
                     /ApEinfo_fwdcolor=#b4abac
     misc_recomb     353..386
                     /label="FRT"
                     /ApEinfo_revcolor=#c7b0e3
                     /ApEinfo_fwdcolor=#c7b0e3
     gene            394..1414
                     /label="Hygromycin"
                     /ApEinfo_revcolor=#b4abac
                     /ApEinfo_fwdcolor=#b4abac
     polyA_signal    1546..1676
                     /label="SV40 pA"
                     /ApEinfo_revcolor=#b4abac
                     /ApEinfo_fwdcolor=#b4abac
     primer_bind     complement(1712..1732)
                     /label="M13-rev"
                     /ApEinfo_revcolor=#85dae9
                     /ApEinfo_fwdcolor=#85dae9
     misc_binding    complement(1738..1760)
                     /label="LacO"
                     /ApEinfo_revcolor=#84b0dc
                     /ApEinfo_fwdcolor=#84b0dc
     promoter        complement(1764..1794)
                     /label="lac promoter"
                     /ApEinfo_revcolor=#c7b0e3
                     /ApEinfo_fwdcolor=#c7b0e3
     rep_origin      2059..2732
                     /label="pUC ori"
                     /ApEinfo_revcolor=#ffef86
                     /ApEinfo_fwdcolor=#ffef86
     rep_origin      complement(2100..2782)
                     /label="ColE1 origin"
                     /ApEinfo_revcolor=#9eafd2
                     /ApEinfo_fwdcolor=#9eafd2
     CDS             complement(2877..3737)
                     /label="Amp (bla)"
                     /ApEinfo_revcolor=#993366
                     /ApEinfo_fwdcolor=#993366
     CDS             complement(2880..3539)
                     /label="AmpR"
                     /ApEinfo_revcolor=#ffef86
                     /ApEinfo_fwdcolor=#ffef86
     promoter        complement(3738..3836)
                     /label="bla promoter"
                     /ApEinfo_revcolor=#c6c9d1
                     /ApEinfo_fwdcolor=#c6c9d1
     promoter        4100..4727
                     /label="CMV"
                     /ApEinfo_revcolor=#c6c9d1
                     /ApEinfo_fwdcolor=#c6c9d1
     promoter        4179..4482
                     /label="CMV enhancer"
                     /ApEinfo_revcolor=#c7b0e3
                     /ApEinfo_fwdcolor=#c7b0e3
     promoter        4483..4686
                     /label="CMV promoter"
                     /ApEinfo_revcolor=#9eafd2
                     /ApEinfo_fwdcolor=#9eafd2
     TATA_signal     4672..4678
                     /label="TATA box"
                     /ApEinfo_revcolor=#b4abac
                     /ApEinfo_fwdcolor=#b4abac
     misc_feature    4688..4706
                     /label="TetO"
                     /ApEinfo_revcolor=#b4abac
                     /ApEinfo_fwdcolor=#b4abac
     misc_feature    4688..4727
                     /label="TetR binding sites"
                     /ApEinfo_revcolor=#b4abac
                     /ApEinfo_fwdcolor=#b4abac
     misc_feature    4709..4727
                     /label="TetO"
                     /ApEinfo_revcolor=#b4abac
                     /ApEinfo_fwdcolor=#b4abac
     misc_feature    4851..4858
                     /label="Kozak"
                     /ApEinfo_revcolor=#b4abac
                     /ApEinfo_fwdcolor=#b4abac
     misc_feature    4859..6376
                     /label="SEAP"
                     /ApEinfo_revcolor=#c6c9d1
                     /ApEinfo_fwdcolor=#c6c9d1
     CDS             4859..6376
                     /label="Translation 4859-6376"
     CDS             6377..6382
                     /label="Translation 6377-6382"
     misc_feature    6383..6430
                     /label="Sindbis virus intracellular 26S RNA"
                     /ApEinfo_revcolor=#ffef86
                     /ApEinfo_fwdcolor=#ffef86
     CDS             6383..6430
                     /label="Translation 6383-6430"
     misc_feature    6431..6550
                     /label="Human Beta-2 Adrenergic Part 1"
                     /ApEinfo_revcolor=#c7b0e3
                     /ApEinfo_fwdcolor=#c7b0e3
     CDS             6431..6550
                     /label="Translation 6431-6550"
     CDS             6551..6601
                     /label="Translation 6551-6601"
     CDS             6566..6586
                     /label="TVMVsite"
                     /ApEinfo_revcolor=#ff0000
                     /ApEinfo_fwdcolor=#ff0000
     misc_feature    6602..6646
                     /label="Adenovirus type 2"
                     /ApEinfo_revcolor=#84b0dc
                     /ApEinfo_fwdcolor=#84b0dc
     CDS             6602..6646
                     /label="Translation 6602-6646"
     CDS             6647..6649
                     /label="Translation 6647-6649"
     CDS             6658..6687
                     /label="c-myc epitope"
                     /ApEinfo_revcolor=#993366
                     /ApEinfo_fwdcolor=#993366
     misc_feature    6687..6689
                     /label="New Stop"
                     /ApEinfo_revcolor=#b4abac
                     /ApEinfo_fwdcolor=#b4abac
     CDS             6700..6717
                     /label="Polyhistidine tag"
                     /ApEinfo_revcolor=#993366
                     /ApEinfo_fwdcolor=#993366
     misc_feature    6718..6720
                     /label="STOP (missing now)"
                     /ApEinfo_revcolor=#a187be
                     /ApEinfo_fwdcolor=#a187be
     polyA_signal    6739..6953
                     /label="BGH polyadenylation sequence"
                     /ApEinfo_revcolor=#b4abac
                     /ApEinfo_fwdcolor=#b4abac
ORIGIN
        1 tgcggtgggc tctatggaga tctatcgatg ttctggggat gcggtgggct ctatggcttc
       61 tgaggcggaa agaaccagct ggggctctag ggggtatccc cnnnnnnnnn nnnnnnnnnn
      121 nnnnnnnnnn nnnnnnnnnn nnnnnnnnnn nnnnnnnnnn nnnnnnnnnn nnnnnnnnnn
      181 nnnnnnnnnn nnnnnnnnnn nnnnnnnnnn nnnnnnnnnn nnnnncnnnn nnnnnnnnnn
      241 nnnnnnnnnn nnnnnnnnnn nnnnnnnnnn nnnnnnnnnn nnnnnnnnnn nnnnnnnnnn
      301 nnnnnnnnnn nnnnnnaggg tgatggttca cgtacctaga agttcctatt ccgaagttcc
      361 tattctctag aaagtatagg aacttccttg gccaaaaagc ctgaactcac cgcgacgtct
      421 gtcgagaagt ttctgatcga aaagttcgac agcgtctccg acctgatgca gctctcggag
      481 ggcgaagaat ctcgtgcttt cagcttcgat gtaggagggc gtggatatgt cctgcgggta
      541 aatagctgcg ccgatggttt ctacaaagat cgttatgttt atcggcactt tgcatcggcc
      601 gcgctcccga ttccggaagt gcttgacatt ggggaattca gcgagagcct gacctattgc
      661 atctcccgcc gtgcacaggg tgtcacgttg caagacctgc ctgaaaccga actgcccgct
      721 gttctgcagc cggtcgcgga ggccatggat gcgatcgctg cggccgatct tagccagacg
      781 agcgggttcg gcccattcgg accgcaagga atcggtcaat acactacatg gcgtgatttc
      841 atatgcgcga ttgctgatcc ccatgtgtat cactggcaaa ctgtgatgga cgacaccgtc
      901 agtgcgtccg tcgcgcaggc tctcgatgag ctgatgcttt gggccgagga ctgccccgaa
      961 gtccggcacc tcgtgcacgc ggatttcggc tccaacaatg tcctgacgga caatggccgc
     1021 ataacagcgg tcattgactg gagcgaggcg atgttcgggg attcccaata cgaggtcgcc
     1081 aacatcttct tctggaggcc gtggttggct tgtatggagc agcagacgcg ctacttcgag
     1141 cggaggcatc cggagcttgc aggatcgccg cggctccggg cgtatatgct ccgcattggt
     1201 cttgaccaac tctatcagag cttggttgac ggcaatttcg atgatgcagc ttgggcgcag
     1261 ggtcgatgcg acgcaatcgt ccgatccgga gccgggactg tcgggcgtac acaaatcgcc
     1321 cgcagaagcg cggccgtctg gaccgatggc tgtgtagaag tactcgccga tagtggaaac
     1381 cgacgcccca gcactcgtcc gagggcaaag gaatagcacg tactacgaga tttcgattcc
     1441 accgccgcct tctatgaaag gttgggcttc ggaatcgttt tccgggacgc cggctggatg
     1501 atcctccagc gcggggatct catgctggag ttcttcgccc accccaactt gtttattgca
     1561 gcttataatg gttacaaata aagcaatagc atcacaaatt tcacaaataa agcatttttt
     1621 tcactgcatt ctagttgtgg tttgtccaaa ctcatcaatg tatcttatca tgtctgtata
     1681 ccgtcgacct ctagctagag cttggcgtaa tcatggtcat agctgtttcc tgtgtgaaat
     1741 tgttatccgc tcacaattcc acacaacata cgagccggaa gcataaagtg taaagcctgg
     1801 ggtgcctaat gagtgagcta actcacatta attgcgttgc gctcactgcc cgctttccag
     1861 tcgggaaacc tgtcgtgcca gctgcattaa tgaatcggcc aacgcgcggg gagaggcggt
     1921 ttgcgtattg ggcgctcttc cgcttcctcg ctcactgact cgctgcgctc ggtcgttcgg
     1981 ctgcggcgag cggtatcagc tcactcaaag gcggtaatac ggttatccac agaatcaggg
     2041 gataacgcag gaaagaacat gtgagcaaaa ggccagcaaa aggccaggaa ccgtaaaaag
     2101 gccgcgttgc tggcgttttt ccataggctc cgcccccctg acgagcatca caaaaatcga
     2161 cgctcaagtc agaggtggcg aaacccgaca ggactataaa gataccaggc gtttccccct
     2221 ggaagctccc tcgtgcgctc tcctgttccg accctgccgc ttaccggata cctgtccgcc
     2281 tttctccctt cgggaagcgt ggcgctttct catagctcac gctgtaggta tctcagttcg
     2341 gtgtaggtcg ttcgctccaa gctgggctgt gtgcacgaac cccccgttca gcccgaccgc
     2401 tgcgccttat ccggtaacta tcgtcttgag tccaacccgg taagacacga cttatcgcca
     2461 ctggcagcag ccactggtaa caggattagc agagcgaggt atgtaggcgg tgctacagag
     2521 ttcttgaagt ggtggcctaa ctacggctac actagaagga cagtatttgg tatctgcgct
     2581 ctgctgaagc cagttacctt cggaaaaaga gttggtagct cttgatccgg caaacaaacc
     2641 accgctggta gcggtggttt ttttgtttgc aagcagcaga ttacgcgcag aaaaaaagga
     2701 tctcaagaag atcctttgat cttttctacg gggtctgacg ctcagtggaa cgaaaactca
     2761 cgttaaggga ttttggtcat gagattatca aaaaggatct tcacctagat ccttttaaat
     2821 taaaaatgaa gttttaaatc aatctaaagt atatatgagt aaacttggtc tgacagttac
     2881 caatgcttaa tcagtgaggc acctatctca gcgatctgtc tatttcgttc atccatagtt
     2941 gcctgactcc ccgtcgtgta gataactacg atacgggagg gcttaccatc tggccccagt
     3001 gctgcaatga taccgcgaga cccacgctca ccggctccag atttatcagc aataaaccag
     3061 ccagccggaa gggccgagcg cagaagtggt cctgcaactt tatccgcctc catccagtct
     3121 attaattgtt gccgggaagc tagagtaagt agttcgccag ttaatagttt gcgcaacgtt
     3181 gttgccattg ctacaggcat cgtggtgtca cgctcgtcgt ttggtatggc ttcattcagc
     3241 tccggttccc aacgatcaag gcgagttaca tgatccccca tgttgtgcaa aaaagcggtt
     3301 agctccttcg gtcctccgat cgttgtcaga agtaagttgg ccgcagtgtt atcactcatg
     3361 gttatggcag cactgcataa ttctcttact gtcatgccat ccgtaagatg cttttctgtg
     3421 actggtgagt actcaaccaa gtcattctga gaatagtgta tgcggcgacc gagttgctct
     3481 tgcccggcgt caatacggga taataccgcg ccacatagca gaactttaaa agtgctcatc
     3541 attggaaaac gttcttcggg gcgaaaactc tcaaggatct taccgctgtt gagatccagt
     3601 tcgatgtaac ccactcgtgc acccaactga tcttcagcat cttttacttt caccagcgtt
     3661 tctgggtgag caaaaacagg aaggcaaaat gccgcaaaaa agggaataag ggcgacacgg
     3721 aaatgttgaa tactcatact cttccttttt caatattatt gaagcattta tcagggttat
     3781 tgtctcatga gcggatacat atttgaatgt atttagaaaa ataaacaaat aggggttccg
     3841 cgcacatttc cccgaaaagt gccacctgac gtcgacggat cgggagatct cccgatcccc
     3901 tatggtgcac tctcagtaca atctgctctg atgccgcata gttaagccag tatctgctcc
     3961 ctgcttgtgt gttggaggtc gctgagtagt gcgcgagcaa aatttaagct acaacaaggc
     4021 aaggcttgac cgacaattgc atgaagaatc tgcttagggt taggcgtttt gcgctgcttc
     4081 gtacgggcca gatatacgcg ttgacattga ttattgacta gttattaata gtaatcaatt
     4141 acggggtcat tagttcatag cccatatatg gagttccgcg ttacataact tacggtaaat
     4201 ggcccgcctg gctgaccgcc caacgacccc cgcccattga cgtcaataat gacgtatgtt
     4261 cccatagtaa cgccaatagg gactttccat tgacgtcaat gggtggagta tttacggtaa
     4321 actgcccact tggcagtaca tcaagtgtat catatgccaa gtacgccccc tattgacgtc
     4381 aatgacggta aatggcccgc ctggcattat gcccagtaca tgaccttatg ggactttcct
     4441 acttggcagt acatctacgt attagtcatc gctattacca tggtgatgcg gttttggcag
     4501 tacatcaatg ggcgtggata gcggtttgac tcacggggat ttccaagtct ccaccccatt
     4561 gacgtcaatg ggagtttgtt ttggcaccaa aatcaacggg actttccaaa atgtcgtaac
     4621 aactccgccc cattgacgca aatgggcggt aggcgtgtac ggtgggaggt ctatataagc
     4681 agagctctcc ctatcagtga tagagatctc cctatcagtg atagagatcg tcgacgagct
     4741 cgtttagtga accgtcagat cgcctggaga cgccatccac gctgttttga cctccataga
     4801 agacaccggg accgatccag cctccggact ctagcgttta aacttaagct tcgccaccAT
     4861 GCTGCTCCTG TTGCTGCTGC TGGGCCTGAG GCTACAGCTC TCCCTGGGCA TCATCCCAGT
     4921 TGAGGAGGAG AACCCGGACT TCTGGAACCG CGAGGCAGCC GAGGCCCTGG GTGCCGCCAA
     4981 GAAGCTGCAG CCTGCACAGA CAGCCGCCAA GAACCTCATC ATCTTCCTGG GCGATGGGAT
     5041 GGGGGTGTCT ACGGTGACAG CTGCCAGGAT TCTAAAAGGG CAGAAGAAGG ACAAACTGGG
     5101 GCCTGAGATA CCCCTGGCCA TGGACCGCTT CCCATATGTG GCTCTGTCCA AGACATACAA
     5161 TGTAGACAAA CATGTGCCAG ACAGTGGAGC CACAGCCACG GCCTACCTGT GCGGGGTCAA
     5221 GGGCAACTTC CAGACCATTG GCTTGAGTGC AGCCGCCCGC TTTAACCAGT GCAACACGAC
     5281 ACGCGGCAAC GAGGTCATCT CCGTGATGAA TCGGGCCAAG AAAGCAGGGA AGTCAGTGGG
     5341 AGTGGTAACC ACCACACGAG TGCAGCACGC CTCGCCAGCC GGCACCTACG CCCACACGGT
     5401 GAACCGCAAC TGGTACTCGG ACGCCGACGT GCCTGCCTCG GCCCGCCAGG AGGGGTGCCA
     5461 GGACATCGCT ACGCAGCTCA TCTCCAACAT GGACATTGAC GTGATCCTAG GTGGAGGCCG
     5521 AAAATACATG TTTCCCATGG GAACCCCAGA CCCTGAGTAC CCAGATGACT ACAGCCAAGG
     5581 TGGGACCAGG CTGGACGGGA AGAATCTGGT GCAGGAATGG CTGGCGAAGC GCCAGGGTGC
     5641 CCGGTATGTG TGGAACCGCA CTGAGCTCAT GCAGGCTTCC CTGGACCCGT CTGTGACCCA
     5701 TCTCATGGGT CTCTTTGAGC CTGGAGACAT GAAATACGAG ATCCACCGAG ACTCCACACT
     5761 GGACCCCTCC CTGATGGAGA TGACAGAGGC TGCCCTGCGC CTGCTGAGCA GGAACCCCCG
     5821 CGGCTTCTTC CTCTTCGTGG AGGGTGGTCG CATCGACCAT GGTCATCATG AAAGCAGGGC
     5881 TTACCGGGCA CTGACTGAGA CGATCATGTT CGACGACGCC ATTGAGAGGG CGGGCCAGCT
     5941 CACCAGCGAG GAGGACACGC TGAGCCTCGT CACTGCCGAC CACTCCCACG TCTTCTCCTT
     6001 CGGAGGCTAC CCCCTGCGAG GGAGCTCCAT CTTCGGGCTG GCCCCTGGCA AGGCCCGGGA
     6061 CAGGAAGGCC TACACGGTCC TCCTATACGG AAACGGTCCA GGCTATGTGC TCAAGGACGG
     6121 CGCTCGGCCG GATGTTACCG AGAGCGAGAG CGGGAGCCCC GAGTATCGGC AGCAGTCAGC
     6181 AGTGCCCCTG GACGAAGAGA CCCACGCAGG CGAGGACGTG GCGGTGTTCG CGCGCGGCCC
     6241 GCAGGCGCAC CTGGTTCACG GCGTGCAGGA GCAGACCTTC ATAGCGCACG TCATGGCCTT
     6301 CGCCGCCTGC CTGGAGCCCT ACACCGCCTG CGACCTGGCA CCCCCCGCCG GCACCACCGA
     6361 CGCCGCGCAC CCGGGTggat ccTCTGGCAG AAGCAAAAGA AGCGTCATTG ACGGCTTTAC
     6421 CCTGACCAGC GACGAGGTGT GGGTGGTGGG CATGGGCATC GTCATGTCTC TCATCGTCCT
     6481 GGCCATCGTG TTTGGCAATG TGCTGGTCAT CACAGCCATT GCCAAGTTCG AGCGTCTGCA
     6541 GACGGTCACC GGGGGCGGCT CTctcGAGAC GGTTAGATTC CAGAGTGGCA GTggaGGTAC
     6601 CAAGTACAAA AGCAGACGCA GTTTTATTGA TGAAAAGAAA ATGCCTTAGg gcccGAAcaa
     6661 aaactcatct cagaagagga tctgaatagc gccgtcgacc atcatcataa tcatcattga
     6721 gtttaaaccc gctgatcagc ctcgactgtg ccttctagtt gccagccatc tgttgtttgc
     6781 ccctcccccg tgccttcctt gaccctggaa ggtgccactc ccactgtcct ttcctaataa
     6841 aatgaggaaa ttgcatcgca ttgtctgagt aggtgtcatt ctattctggg gggtggggtg
     6901 gggcaggaca gcaaggggga ggattgggaa gacaatagca ggcatgctgg gga
//
