# Supplementary material for: Protease-controlled secretion and display of intercellular signals
Source: Nat Commun. 2022 Feb 17;13:912. doi: 10.1038/s41467-022-28623-y (PMC8854555; doi:10.1038/s41467-022-28623-y)
Supplement: Supplementary file 7 — Source Data [file 41467_2022_28623_MOESM7_ESM.zip › Source Data/Plasmids/RELEASE Plasmids/SEAP/cmvto-p450-hcvs-b2ad2-26sfur-seap.gb]

LOCUS       CMVTO-p450-hcvs-B2AD2-2 6962 bp ds-DNA     circular     20-OCT-2021
DEFINITION  .
FEATURES             Location/Qualifiers
     polyA_signal    33..56
                     /label="BGH pA"
                     /ApEinfo_revcolor=#ff0080
                     /ApEinfo_fwdcolor=#ff0080
     misc_feature    339..386
                     /label="FRT"
                     /ApEinfo_revcolor=#0080ff
                     /ApEinfo_fwdcolor=#0080ff
     gene            394..1414
                     /label="Hygromycin"
                     /ApEinfo_revcolor=#b1ff67
                     /ApEinfo_fwdcolor=#b1ff67
     polyA_signal    1546..1676
                     /label="SV40 pA"
                     /ApEinfo_revcolor=#ff0080
                     /ApEinfo_fwdcolor=#ff0080
     rep_origin      2059..2732
                     /label="pUC ori"
                     /ApEinfo_revcolor=#c6c9d1
                     /ApEinfo_fwdcolor=#c6c9d1
     CDS             complement(2877..3737)
                     /label="Amp (bla)"
                     /ApEinfo_revcolor=#ff0000
                     /ApEinfo_fwdcolor=#ff0000
     promoter        complement(3738..3836)
                     /label="bla promoter"
                     /ApEinfo_revcolor=#d59687
                     /ApEinfo_fwdcolor=#d59687
     primer_bind     4024..4043
                     /label="primer3"
                     /ApEinfo_revcolor=#84b0dc
                     /ApEinfo_fwdcolor=#84b0dc
     promoter        4100..4727
                     /label="CMV"
                     /ApEinfo_revcolor=#d59687
                     /ApEinfo_fwdcolor=#d59687
     enhancer        4100..4826
                     /label="CMV promoter (with TetOs)"
                     /ApEinfo_revcolor=#800080
                     /ApEinfo_fwdcolor=#800080
     misc_feature    4585..4585
                     /label="A"
                     /ApEinfo_revcolor=#0080ff
                     /ApEinfo_fwdcolor=#0080ff
     TATA_signal     4672..4678
                     /label="TATA box"
                     /ApEinfo_revcolor=#b1ff67
                     /ApEinfo_fwdcolor=#b1ff67
     misc_feature    4688..4706
                     /label="TetO"
                     /ApEinfo_revcolor=#a187be
                     /ApEinfo_fwdcolor=#a187be
     misc_feature    4688..4727
                     /label="TetR binding sites"
                     /ApEinfo_revcolor=#a187be
                     /ApEinfo_fwdcolor=#a187be
     misc_feature    4709..4727
                     /label="TetO"
                     /ApEinfo_revcolor=#a187be
                     /ApEinfo_fwdcolor=#a187be
     primer_bind     4851..4858
                     /label="primer3"
                     /ApEinfo_revcolor=#84b0dc
                     /ApEinfo_fwdcolor=#84b0dc
     misc_feature    4851..4858
                     /label="Kozak"
                     /ApEinfo_revcolor=#0080ff
                     /ApEinfo_fwdcolor=#0080ff
     CDS             4859..4945
                     /label="p450"
                     /ApEinfo_revcolor=#993366
                     /ApEinfo_fwdcolor=#993366
     CDS             4859..4957
                     /label="Translation 4859-4957"
     CDS             4958..6650
                     /label="Translation 4958-6650"
     misc_feature    4964..5035
                     /label="HCV Cut Site"
                     /ApEinfo_revcolor=#ff9ccd
                     /ApEinfo_fwdcolor=#ff9ccd
     misc_feature    4988..5017
                     /label="NS5A/NS5B cut site"
                     /ApEinfo_revcolor=#84b0dc
                     /ApEinfo_fwdcolor=#84b0dc
     misc_feature    5036..5131
                     /label="Human Beta-2 Adrenergic Part 2"
                     /ApEinfo_revcolor=#faac61
                     /ApEinfo_fwdcolor=#faac61
     misc_feature    5135..5182
                     /label="Sindbis virus intracellular 26S RNA"
                     /ApEinfo_revcolor=#ffef86
                     /ApEinfo_fwdcolor=#ffef86
     misc_feature    5183..6646
                     /label="SEAP (no Signal Peptide)"
                     /ApEinfo_revcolor=#faac61
                     /ApEinfo_fwdcolor=#faac61
     CDS             6664..6696
                     /label="c-myc epitope"
                     /ApEinfo_revcolor=#ff0000
                     /ApEinfo_fwdcolor=#ff0000
     misc_feature    6696..6698
                     /label="New Stop"
                     /ApEinfo_revcolor=#0080ff
                     /ApEinfo_fwdcolor=#0080ff
     primer_bind     complement(6702..6721)
                     /label="primer3"
                     /ApEinfo_revcolor=#84b0dc
                     /ApEinfo_fwdcolor=#84b0dc
     CDS             6709..6726
                     /label="Polyhistidine tag"
                     /ApEinfo_revcolor=#ff0000
                     /ApEinfo_fwdcolor=#ff0000
     misc_feature    6727..6729
                     /label="cya"
                     /ApEinfo_revcolor=#0080ff
                     /ApEinfo_fwdcolor=#0080ff
     polyA_signal    6748..6962
                     /label="BGH polyadenylation sequence"
                     /ApEinfo_revcolor=#ff0080
                     /ApEinfo_fwdcolor=#ff0080
ORIGIN
        1 tgcggtgggc tctatggaga tctatcgatg ttctggggat gcggtgggct ctatggcttc
       61 tgaggcggaa agaaccagct ggggctctag ggggtatccc cnnnnnnnnn nnnnnnnnnn
      121 nnnnnnnnnn nnnnnnnnnn nnnnnnnnnn nnnnnnnnnn nnnnnnnnnn nnnnnnnnnn
      181 nnnnnnnnnn nnnnnnnnnn nnnnnnnnnn nnnnnnnnnn nnnnncnnnn nnnnnnnnnn
      241 nnnnnnnnnn nnnnnnnnnn nnnnnnnnnn nnnnnnnnnn nnnnnnnnnn nnnnnnnnnn
      301 nnnnnnnnnn nnnnnnaggg tgatggttca cgtacctaga agttcctatt ccgaagttcc
      361 tattctctag aaagtatagg aacttccttg gccaaaaagc ctgaactcac cgcgacgtct
      421 gtcgagaagt ttctgatcga aaagttcgac agcgtctccg acctgatgca gctctcggag
      481 ggcgaagaat ctcgtgcttt cagcttcgat gtaggagggc gtggatatgt cctgcgggta
      541 aatagctgcg ccgatggttt ctacaaagat cgttatgttt atcggcactt tgcatcggcc
      601 gcgctcccga ttccggaagt gcttgacatt ggggaattca gcgagagcct gacctattgc
      661 atctcccgcc gtgcacaggg tgtcacgttg caagacctgc ctgaaaccga actgcccgct
      721 gttctgcagc cggtcgcgga ggccatggat gcgatcgctg cggccgatct tagccagacg
      781 agcgggttcg gcccattcgg accgcaagga atcggtcaat acactacatg gcgtgatttc
      841 atatgcgcga ttgctgatcc ccatgtgtat cactggcaaa ctgtgatgga cgacaccgtc
      901 agtgcgtccg tcgcgcaggc tctcgatgag ctgatgcttt gggccgagga ctgccccgaa
      961 gtccggcacc tcgtgcacgc ggatttcggc tccaacaatg tcctgacgga caatggccgc
     1021 ataacagcgg tcattgactg gagcgaggcg atgttcgggg attcccaata cgaggtcgcc
     1081 aacatcttct tctggaggcc gtggttggct tgtatggagc agcagacgcg ctacttcgag
     1141 cggaggcatc cggagcttgc aggatcgccg cggctccggg cgtatatgct ccgcattggt
     1201 cttgaccaac tctatcagag cttggttgac ggcaatttcg atgatgcagc ttgggcgcag
     1261 ggtcgatgcg acgcaatcgt ccgatccgga gccgggactg tcgggcgtac acaaatcgcc
     1321 cgcagaagcg cggccgtctg gaccgatggc tgtgtagaag tactcgccga tagtggaaac
     1381 cgacgcccca gcactcgtcc gagggcaaag gaatagcacg tactacgaga tttcgattcc
     1441 accgccgcct tctatgaaag gttgggcttc ggaatcgttt tccgggacgc cggctggatg
     1501 atcctccagc gcggggatct catgctggag ttcttcgccc accccaactt gtttattgca
     1561 gcttataatg gttacaaata aagcaatagc atcacaaatt tcacaaataa agcatttttt
     1621 tcactgcatt ctagttgtgg tttgtccaaa ctcatcaatg tatcttatca tgtctgtata
     1681 ccgtcgacct ctagctagag cttggcgtaa tcatggtcat agctgtttcc tgtgtgaaat
     1741 tgttatccgc tcacaattcc acacaacata cgagccggaa gcataaagtg taaagcctgg
     1801 ggtgcctaat gagtgagcta actcacatta attgcgttgc gctcactgcc cgctttccag
     1861 tcgggaaacc tgtcgtgcca gctgcattaa tgaatcggcc aacgcgcggg gagaggcggt
     1921 ttgcgtattg ggcgctcttc cgcttcctcg ctcactgact cgctgcgctc ggtcgttcgg
     1981 ctgcggcgag cggtatcagc tcactcaaag gcggtaatac ggttatccac agaatcaggg
     2041 gataacgcag gaaagaacat gtgagcaaaa ggccagcaaa aggccaggaa ccgtaaaaag
     2101 gccgcgttgc tggcgttttt ccataggctc cgcccccctg acgagcatca caaaaatcga
     2161 cgctcaagtc agaggtggcg aaacccgaca ggactataaa gataccaggc gtttccccct
     2221 ggaagctccc tcgtgcgctc tcctgttccg accctgccgc ttaccggata cctgtccgcc
     2281 tttctccctt cgggaagcgt ggcgctttct catagctcac gctgtaggta tctcagttcg
     2341 gtgtaggtcg ttcgctccaa gctgggctgt gtgcacgaac cccccgttca gcccgaccgc
     2401 tgcgccttat ccggtaacta tcgtcttgag tccaacccgg taagacacga cttatcgcca
     2461 ctggcagcag ccactggtaa caggattagc agagcgaggt atgtaggcgg tgctacagag
     2521 ttcttgaagt ggtggcctaa ctacggctac actagaagga cagtatttgg tatctgcgct
     2581 ctgctgaagc cagttacctt cggaaaaaga gttggtagct cttgatccgg caaacaaacc
     2641 accgctggta gcggtggttt ttttgtttgc aagcagcaga ttacgcgcag aaaaaaagga
     2701 tctcaagaag atcctttgat cttttctacg gggtctgacg ctcagtggaa cgaaaactca
     2761 cgttaaggga ttttggtcat gagattatca aaaaggatct tcacctagat ccttttaaat
     2821 taaaaatgaa gttttaaatc aatctaaagt atatatgagt aaacttggtc tgacagttac
     2881 caatgcttaa tcagtgaggc acctatctca gcgatctgtc tatttcgttc atccatagtt
     2941 gcctgactcc ccgtcgtgta gataactacg atacgggagg gcttaccatc tggccccagt
     3001 gctgcaatga taccgcgaga cccacgctca ccggctccag atttatcagc aataaaccag
     3061 ccagccggaa gggccgagcg cagaagtggt cctgcaactt tatccgcctc catccagtct
     3121 attaattgtt gccgggaagc tagagtaagt agttcgccag ttaatagttt gcgcaacgtt
     3181 gttgccattg ctacaggcat cgtggtgtca cgctcgtcgt ttggtatggc ttcattcagc
     3241 tccggttccc aacgatcaag gcgagttaca tgatccccca tgttgtgcaa aaaagcggtt
     3301 agctccttcg gtcctccgat cgttgtcaga agtaagttgg ccgcagtgtt atcactcatg
     3361 gttatggcag cactgcataa ttctcttact gtcatgccat ccgtaagatg cttttctgtg
     3421 actggtgagt actcaaccaa gtcattctga gaatagtgta tgcggcgacc gagttgctct
     3481 tgcccggcgt caatacggga taataccgcg ccacatagca gaactttaaa agtgctcatc
     3541 attggaaaac gttcttcggg gcgaaaactc tcaaggatct taccgctgtt gagatccagt
     3601 tcgatgtaac ccactcgtgc acccaactga tcttcagcat cttttacttt caccagcgtt
     3661 tctgggtgag caaaaacagg aaggcaaaat gccgcaaaaa agggaataag ggcgacacgg
     3721 aaatgttgaa tactcatact cttccttttt caatattatt gaagcattta tcagggttat
     3781 tgtctcatga gcggatacat atttgaatgt atttagaaaa ataaacaaat aggggttccg
     3841 cgcacatttc cccgaaaagt gccacctgac gtcgacggat cgggagatct cccgatcccc
     3901 tatggtgcac tctcagtaca atctgctctg atgccgcata gttaagccag tatctgctcc
     3961 ctgcttgtgt gttggaggtc gctgagtagt gcgcgagcaa aatttaagct acaacaaggc
     4021 aaggcttgac cgacaattgc atgaagaatc tgcttagggt taggcgtttt gcgctgcttc
     4081 gtacgggcca gatatacgcg ttgacattga ttattgacta gttattaata gtaatcaatt
     4141 acggggtcat tagttcatag cccatatatg gagttccgcg ttacataact tacggtaaat
     4201 ggcccgcctg gctgaccgcc caacgacccc cgcccattga cgtcaataat gacgtatgtt
     4261 cccatagtaa cgccaatagg gactttccat tgacgtcaat gggtggagta tttacggtaa
     4321 actgcccact tggcagtaca tcaagtgtat catatgccaa gtacgccccc tattgacgtc
     4381 aatgacggta aatggcccgc ctggcattat gcccagtaca tgaccttatg ggactttcct
     4441 acttggcagt acatctacgt attagtcatc gctattacca tggtgatgcg gttttggcag
     4501 tacatcaatg ggcgtggata gcggtttgac tcacggggat ttccaagtct ccaccccatt
     4561 gacgtcaatg ggagtttgtt ttggcaccaa aatcaacggg actttccaaa atgtcgtaac
     4621 aactccgccc cattgacgca aatgggcggt aggcgtgtac ggtgggaggt ctatataagc
     4681 agagctctcc ctatcagtga tagagatctc cctatcagtg atagagatcg tcgacgagct
     4741 cgtttagtga accgtcagat cgcctggaga cgccatccac gctgttttga cctccataga
     4801 agacaccggg accgatccag cctccggact ctagcgttta aacttaagct tcgccaccAT
     4861 GGACCCCGTT GTCGTACTGG GACTCTGCTT GTCCTGCCTG CTCCTCCTTA GTTTGTGGAA
     4921 ACAATCTTAT GGGGGTGGAA AACTTGGCTC CGGGGGAgga tccTCTACCG TGAGCGAGGA
     4981 AGCTAGTGAG GATGTCGTCT GCTGCTCAAT GTCCTACACA TGGACAGGAG CCCTGAATTA
     5041 CTTCATCACT TCACTGGCCT GTGCTGATCT GGTCATGGGC CTGGCAGTGG TGCCCTTTGG
     5101 GGCCGCCCAT ATTCTTATGA AAATGTGGAC TggaTCTGGC AGAAGCAAAA GAAGCGTCAT
     5161 TGACGGCTTT ACCCTGACCA GCATCCCAGT TGAGGAGGAG AACCCGGACT TCTGGAACCG
     5221 CGAGGCAGCC GAGGCCCTGG GTGCCGCCAA GAAGCTGCAG CCTGCACAGA CAGCCGCCAA
     5281 GAACCTCATC ATCTTCCTGG GCGATGGGAT GGGGGTGTCT ACGGTGACAG CTGCCAGGAT
     5341 TCTAAAAGGG CAGAAGAAGG ACAAACTGGG GCCTGAGATA CCCCTGGCCA TGGACCGCTT
     5401 CCCATATGTG GCTCTGTCCA AGACATACAA TGTAGACAAA CATGTGCCAG ACAGTGGAGC
     5461 CACAGCCACG GCCTACCTGT GCGGGGTCAA GGGCAACTTC CAGACCATTG GCTTGAGTGC
     5521 AGCCGCCCGC TTTAACCAGT GCAACACGAC ACGCGGCAAC GAGGTCATCT CCGTGATGAA
     5581 TCGGGCCAAG AAAGCAGGGA AGTCAGTGGG AGTGGTAACC ACCACACGAG TGCAGCACGC
     5641 CTCGCCAGCC GGCACCTACG CCCACACGGT GAACCGCAAC TGGTACTCGG ACGCCGACGT
     5701 GCCTGCCTCG GCCCGCCAGG AGGGGTGCCA GGACATCGCT ACGCAGCTCA TCTCCAACAT
     5761 GGACATTGAC GTGATCCTAG GTGGAGGCCG AAAATACATG TTTCCCATGG GAACCCCAGA
     5821 CCCTGAGTAC CCAGATGACT ACAGCCAAGG TGGGACCAGG CTGGACGGGA AGAATCTGGT
     5881 GCAGGAATGG CTGGCGAAGC GCCAGGGTGC CCGGTATGTG TGGAACCGCA CTGAGCTCAT
     5941 GCAGGCTTCC CTGGACCCGT CTGTGACCCA TCTCATGGGT CTCTTTGAGC CTGGAGACAT
     6001 GAAATACGAG ATCCACCGAG ACTCCACACT GGACCCCTCC CTGATGGAGA TGACAGAGGC
     6061 TGCCCTGCGC CTGCTGAGCA GGAACCCCCG CGGCTTCTTC CTCTTCGTGG AGGGTGGTCG
     6121 CATCGACCAT GGTCATCATG AAAGCAGGGC TTACCGGGCA CTGACTGAGA CGATCATGTT
     6181 CGACGACGCC ATTGAGAGGG CGGGCCAGCT CACCAGCGAG GAGGACACGC TGAGCCTCGT
     6241 CACTGCCGAC CACTCCCACG TCTTCTCCTT CGGAGGCTAC CCCCTGCGAG GGAGCTCCAT
     6301 CTTCGGGCTG GCCCCTGGCA AGGCCCGGGA CAGGAAGGCC TACACGGTCC TCCTATACGG
     6361 AAACGGTCCA GGCTATGTGC TCAAGGACGG CGCTCGGCCG GATGTTACCG AGAGCGAGAG
     6421 CGGGAGCCCC GAGTATCGGC AGCAGTCAGC AGTGCCCCTG GACGAAGAGA CCCACGCAGG
     6481 CGAGGACGTG GCGGTGTTCG CGCGCGGCCC GCAGGCGCAC CTGGTTCACG GCGTGCAGGA
     6541 GCAGACCTTC ATAGCGCACG TCATGGCCTT CGCCGCCTGC CTGGAGCCCT ACACCGCCTG
     6601 CGACCTGGCA CCCCCCGCCG GCACCACCGA CGCCGCGCAC CCGGGTTAGc tcgaggaggg
     6661 cccgaacaaa aactcatctc agaagaggat ctgaatagcg ccgtcgacca tcatcatcat
     6721 catcattgag tttaaacccg ctgatcagcc tcgactgtgc cttctagttg ccagccatct
     6781 gttgtttgcc cctcccccgt gccttccttg accctggaag gtgccactcc cactgtcctt
     6841 tcctaataaa atgaggaaat tgcatcgcat tgtctgagta ggtgtcattc tattctgggg
     6901 ggtggggtgg ggcaggacag caagggggag gattgggaag acaatagcag gcatgctggg
     6961 ga
//
