# Supplementary material for: Protease-controlled secretion and display of intercellular signals
Source: Nat Commun. 2022 Feb 17;13:912. doi: 10.1038/s41467-022-28623-y (PMC8854555; doi:10.1038/s41467-022-28623-y)
Supplement: Supplementary file 7 — Source Data [file 41467_2022_28623_MOESM7_ESM.zip › Source Data/Plasmids/RELEASE Plasmids/SEAP/cmvto-seap-b2ad-spytag-tvmvs-kkmp.gb]

LOCUS       CMVTO-SEAP-B2AD-SpyTag- 7025 bp ds-DNA     circular     17-JUL-2021
DEFINITION  .
FEATURES             Location/Qualifiers
     polyA_signal    33..56
                     /label="BGH pA"
                     /ApEinfo_revcolor=#b4abac
                     /ApEinfo_fwdcolor=#b4abac
     misc_feature    339..386
                     /label="FRT"
                     /ApEinfo_revcolor=#b4abac
                     /ApEinfo_fwdcolor=#b4abac
     misc_recomb     353..386
                     /label="FRT"
                     /ApEinfo_revcolor=#c7b0e3
                     /ApEinfo_fwdcolor=#c7b0e3
     gene            394..1414
                     /label="Hygromycin"
                     /ApEinfo_revcolor=#b4abac
                     /ApEinfo_fwdcolor=#b4abac
     polyA_signal    1546..1676
                     /label="SV40 pA"
                     /ApEinfo_revcolor=#b4abac
                     /ApEinfo_fwdcolor=#b4abac
     primer_bind     complement(1712..1732)
                     /label="M13-rev"
                     /ApEinfo_revcolor=#85dae9
                     /ApEinfo_fwdcolor=#85dae9
     misc_binding    complement(1738..1760)
                     /label="LacO"
                     /ApEinfo_revcolor=#84b0dc
                     /ApEinfo_fwdcolor=#84b0dc
     promoter        complement(1764..1794)
                     /label="lac promoter"
                     /ApEinfo_revcolor=#c7b0e3
                     /ApEinfo_fwdcolor=#c7b0e3
     rep_origin      2059..2732
                     /label="pUC ori"
                     /ApEinfo_revcolor=#ffef86
                     /ApEinfo_fwdcolor=#ffef86
     rep_origin      complement(2100..2782)
                     /label="ColE1 origin"
                     /ApEinfo_revcolor=#9eafd2
                     /ApEinfo_fwdcolor=#9eafd2
     CDS             complement(2877..3737)
                     /label="Amp (bla)"
                     /ApEinfo_revcolor=#993366
                     /ApEinfo_fwdcolor=#993366
     CDS             complement(2880..3539)
                     /label="AmpR"
                     /ApEinfo_revcolor=#ffef86
                     /ApEinfo_fwdcolor=#ffef86
     promoter        complement(3738..3836)
                     /label="bla promoter"
                     /ApEinfo_revcolor=#c6c9d1
                     /ApEinfo_fwdcolor=#c6c9d1
     promoter        4100..4727
                     /label="CMV"
                     /ApEinfo_revcolor=#c6c9d1
                     /ApEinfo_fwdcolor=#c6c9d1
     promoter        4179..4482
                     /label="CMV enhancer"
                     /ApEinfo_revcolor=#c7b0e3
                     /ApEinfo_fwdcolor=#c7b0e3
     promoter        4483..4686
                     /label="CMV promoter"
                     /ApEinfo_revcolor=#9eafd2
                     /ApEinfo_fwdcolor=#9eafd2
     TATA_signal     4672..4678
                     /label="TATA box"
                     /ApEinfo_revcolor=#b4abac
                     /ApEinfo_fwdcolor=#b4abac
     misc_feature    4688..4706
                     /label="TetO"
                     /ApEinfo_revcolor=#b4abac
                     /ApEinfo_fwdcolor=#b4abac
     misc_feature    4688..4727
                     /label="TetR binding sites"
                     /ApEinfo_revcolor=#b4abac
                     /ApEinfo_fwdcolor=#b4abac
     misc_feature    4709..4727
                     /label="TetO"
                     /ApEinfo_revcolor=#b4abac
                     /ApEinfo_fwdcolor=#b4abac
     misc_feature    4851..4858
                     /label="Kozak"
                     /ApEinfo_revcolor=#b4abac
                     /ApEinfo_fwdcolor=#b4abac
     misc_feature    4859..6376
                     /label="SEAP"
                     /ApEinfo_revcolor=#c6c9d1
                     /ApEinfo_fwdcolor=#c6c9d1
     CDS             4859..6376
                     /label="Translation 4859-6376"
     CDS             6377..6382
                     /label="Translation 6377-6382"
     misc_feature    6383..6430
                     /label="Sindbis virus intracellular 26S RNA"
                     /ApEinfo_revcolor=#ffef86
                     /ApEinfo_fwdcolor=#ffef86
     CDS             6383..6430
                     /label="Translation 6383-6430"
     misc_feature    6431..6550
                     /label="Human Beta-2 Adrenergic Part 1"
                     /ApEinfo_revcolor=#c7b0e3
                     /ApEinfo_fwdcolor=#c7b0e3
     CDS             6431..6550
                     /label="Translation 6431-6550"
     CDS             6551..6565
                     /label="Translation 6551-6565"
     misc_feature    6566..6613
                     /label="SpyTag003"
                     /ApEinfo_revcolor=#84b0dc
                     /ApEinfo_fwdcolor=#84b0dc
     CDS             6566..6673
                     /label="Translation 6566-6673"
     CDS             6638..6658
                     /label="TVMVsite"
                     /ApEinfo_revcolor=#ff0000
                     /ApEinfo_fwdcolor=#ff0000
     misc_feature    6674..6718
                     /label="Adenovirus type 2"
                     /ApEinfo_revcolor=#84b0dc
                     /ApEinfo_fwdcolor=#84b0dc
     CDS             6674..6718
                     /label="Translation 6674-6718"
     CDS             6719..6721
                     /label="Translation 6719-6721"
     CDS             6730..6759
                     /label="c-myc epitope"
                     /ApEinfo_revcolor=#993366
                     /ApEinfo_fwdcolor=#993366
     misc_feature    6759..6761
                     /label="New Stop"
                     /ApEinfo_revcolor=#b4abac
                     /ApEinfo_fwdcolor=#b4abac
     CDS             6772..6789
                     /label="Polyhistidine tag"
                     /ApEinfo_revcolor=#993366
                     /ApEinfo_fwdcolor=#993366
     misc_feature    6790..6792
                     /label="STOP (missing now)"
                     /ApEinfo_revcolor=#a187be
                     /ApEinfo_fwdcolor=#a187be
     polyA_signal    6811..7025
                     /label="BGH polyadenylation sequence"
                     /ApEinfo_revcolor=#b4abac
                     /ApEinfo_fwdcolor=#b4abac
ORIGIN
        1 tgcggtgggc tctatggaga tctatcgatg ttctggggat gcggtgggct ctatggcttc
       61 tgaggcggaa agaaccagct ggggctctag ggggtatccc cnnnnnnnnn nnnnnnnnnn
      121 nnnnnnnnnn nnnnnnnnnn nnnnnnnnnn nnnnnnnnnn nnnnnnnnnn nnnnnnnnnn
      181 nnnnnnnnnn nnnnnnnnnn nnnnnnnnnn nnnnnnnnnn nnnnncnnnn nnnnnnnnnn
      241 nnnnnnnnnn nnnnnnnnnn nnnnnnnnnn nnnnnnnnnn nnnnnnnnnn nnnnnnnnnn
      301 nnnnnnnnnn nnnnnnaggg tgatggttca cgtacctaga agttcctatt ccgaagttcc
      361 tattctctag aaagtatagg aacttccttg gccaaaaagc ctgaactcac cgcgacgtct
      421 gtcgagaagt ttctgatcga aaagttcgac agcgtctccg acctgatgca gctctcggag
      481 ggcgaagaat ctcgtgcttt cagcttcgat gtaggagggc gtggatatgt cctgcgggta
      541 aatagctgcg ccgatggttt ctacaaagat cgttatgttt atcggcactt tgcatcggcc
      601 gcgctcccga ttccggaagt gcttgacatt ggggaattca gcgagagcct gacctattgc
      661 atctcccgcc gtgcacaggg tgtcacgttg caagacctgc ctgaaaccga actgcccgct
      721 gttctgcagc cggtcgcgga ggccatggat gcgatcgctg cggccgatct tagccagacg
      781 agcgggttcg gcccattcgg accgcaagga atcggtcaat acactacatg gcgtgatttc
      841 atatgcgcga ttgctgatcc ccatgtgtat cactggcaaa ctgtgatgga cgacaccgtc
      901 agtgcgtccg tcgcgcaggc tctcgatgag ctgatgcttt gggccgagga ctgccccgaa
      961 gtccggcacc tcgtgcacgc ggatttcggc tccaacaatg tcctgacgga caatggccgc
     1021 ataacagcgg tcattgactg gagcgaggcg atgttcgggg attcccaata cgaggtcgcc
     1081 aacatcttct tctggaggcc gtggttggct tgtatggagc agcagacgcg ctacttcgag
     1141 cggaggcatc cggagcttgc aggatcgccg cggctccggg cgtatatgct ccgcattggt
     1201 cttgaccaac tctatcagag cttggttgac ggcaatttcg atgatgcagc ttgggcgcag
     1261 ggtcgatgcg acgcaatcgt ccgatccgga gccgggactg tcgggcgtac acaaatcgcc
     1321 cgcagaagcg cggccgtctg gaccgatggc tgtgtagaag tactcgccga tagtggaaac
     1381 cgacgcccca gcactcgtcc gagggcaaag gaatagcacg tactacgaga tttcgattcc
     1441 accgccgcct tctatgaaag gttgggcttc ggaatcgttt tccgggacgc cggctggatg
     1501 atcctccagc gcggggatct catgctggag ttcttcgccc accccaactt gtttattgca
     1561 gcttataatg gttacaaata aagcaatagc atcacaaatt tcacaaataa agcatttttt
     1621 tcactgcatt ctagttgtgg tttgtccaaa ctcatcaatg tatcttatca tgtctgtata
     1681 ccgtcgacct ctagctagag cttggcgtaa tcatggtcat agctgtttcc tgtgtgaaat
     1741 tgttatccgc tcacaattcc acacaacata cgagccggaa gcataaagtg taaagcctgg
     1801 ggtgcctaat gagtgagcta actcacatta attgcgttgc gctcactgcc cgctttccag
     1861 tcgggaaacc tgtcgtgcca gctgcattaa tgaatcggcc aacgcgcggg gagaggcggt
     1921 ttgcgtattg ggcgctcttc cgcttcctcg ctcactgact cgctgcgctc ggtcgttcgg
     1981 ctgcggcgag cggtatcagc tcactcaaag gcggtaatac ggttatccac agaatcaggg
     2041 gataacgcag gaaagaacat gtgagcaaaa ggccagcaaa aggccaggaa ccgtaaaaag
     2101 gccgcgttgc tggcgttttt ccataggctc cgcccccctg acgagcatca caaaaatcga
     2161 cgctcaagtc agaggtggcg aaacccgaca ggactataaa gataccaggc gtttccccct
     2221 ggaagctccc tcgtgcgctc tcctgttccg accctgccgc ttaccggata cctgtccgcc
     2281 tttctccctt cgggaagcgt ggcgctttct catagctcac gctgtaggta tctcagttcg
     2341 gtgtaggtcg ttcgctccaa gctgggctgt gtgcacgaac cccccgttca gcccgaccgc
     2401 tgcgccttat ccggtaacta tcgtcttgag tccaacccgg taagacacga cttatcgcca
     2461 ctggcagcag ccactggtaa caggattagc agagcgaggt atgtaggcgg tgctacagag
     2521 ttcttgaagt ggtggcctaa ctacggctac actagaagga cagtatttgg tatctgcgct
     2581 ctgctgaagc cagttacctt cggaaaaaga gttggtagct cttgatccgg caaacaaacc
     2641 accgctggta gcggtggttt ttttgtttgc aagcagcaga ttacgcgcag aaaaaaagga
     2701 tctcaagaag atcctttgat cttttctacg gggtctgacg ctcagtggaa cgaaaactca
     2761 cgttaaggga ttttggtcat gagattatca aaaaggatct tcacctagat ccttttaaat
     2821 taaaaatgaa gttttaaatc aatctaaagt atatatgagt aaacttggtc tgacagttac
     2881 caatgcttaa tcagtgaggc acctatctca gcgatctgtc tatttcgttc atccatagtt
     2941 gcctgactcc ccgtcgtgta gataactacg atacgggagg gcttaccatc tggccccagt
     3001 gctgcaatga taccgcgaga cccacgctca ccggctccag atttatcagc aataaaccag
     3061 ccagccggaa gggccgagcg cagaagtggt cctgcaactt tatccgcctc catccagtct
     3121 attaattgtt gccgggaagc tagagtaagt agttcgccag ttaatagttt gcgcaacgtt
     3181 gttgccattg ctacaggcat cgtggtgtca cgctcgtcgt ttggtatggc ttcattcagc
     3241 tccggttccc aacgatcaag gcgagttaca tgatccccca tgttgtgcaa aaaagcggtt
     3301 agctccttcg gtcctccgat cgttgtcaga agtaagttgg ccgcagtgtt atcactcatg
     3361 gttatggcag cactgcataa ttctcttact gtcatgccat ccgtaagatg cttttctgtg
     3421 actggtgagt actcaaccaa gtcattctga gaatagtgta tgcggcgacc gagttgctct
     3481 tgcccggcgt caatacggga taataccgcg ccacatagca gaactttaaa agtgctcatc
     3541 attggaaaac gttcttcggg gcgaaaactc tcaaggatct taccgctgtt gagatccagt
     3601 tcgatgtaac ccactcgtgc acccaactga tcttcagcat cttttacttt caccagcgtt
     3661 tctgggtgag caaaaacagg aaggcaaaat gccgcaaaaa agggaataag ggcgacacgg
     3721 aaatgttgaa tactcatact cttccttttt caatattatt gaagcattta tcagggttat
     3781 tgtctcatga gcggatacat atttgaatgt atttagaaaa ataaacaaat aggggttccg
     3841 cgcacatttc cccgaaaagt gccacctgac gtcgacggat cgggagatct cccgatcccc
     3901 tatggtgcac tctcagtaca atctgctctg atgccgcata gttaagccag tatctgctcc
     3961 ctgcttgtgt gttggaggtc gctgagtagt gcgcgagcaa aatttaagct acaacaaggc
     4021 aaggcttgac cgacaattgc atgaagaatc tgcttagggt taggcgtttt gcgctgcttc
     4081 gtacgggcca gatatacgcg ttgacattga ttattgacta gttattaata gtaatcaatt
     4141 acggggtcat tagttcatag cccatatatg gagttccgcg ttacataact tacggtaaat
     4201 ggcccgcctg gctgaccgcc caacgacccc cgcccattga cgtcaataat gacgtatgtt
     4261 cccatagtaa cgccaatagg gactttccat tgacgtcaat gggtggagta tttacggtaa
     4321 actgcccact tggcagtaca tcaagtgtat catatgccaa gtacgccccc tattgacgtc
     4381 aatgacggta aatggcccgc ctggcattat gcccagtaca tgaccttatg ggactttcct
     4441 acttggcagt acatctacgt attagtcatc gctattacca tggtgatgcg gttttggcag
     4501 tacatcaatg ggcgtggata gcggtttgac tcacggggat ttccaagtct ccaccccatt
     4561 gacgtcaatg ggagtttgtt ttggcaccaa aatcaacggg actttccaaa atgtcgtaac
     4621 aactccgccc cattgacgca aatgggcggt aggcgtgtac ggtgggaggt ctatataagc
     4681 agagctctcc ctatcagtga tagagatctc cctatcagtg atagagatcg tcgacgagct
     4741 cgtttagtga accgtcagat cgcctggaga cgccatccac gctgttttga cctccataga
     4801 agacaccggg accgatccag cctccggact ctagcgttta aacttaagct tcgccaccAT
     4861 GCTGCTCCTG TTGCTGCTGC TGGGCCTGAG GCTACAGCTC TCCCTGGGCA TCATCCCAGT
     4921 TGAGGAGGAG AACCCGGACT TCTGGAACCG CGAGGCAGCC GAGGCCCTGG GTGCCGCCAA
     4981 GAAGCTGCAG CCTGCACAGA CAGCCGCCAA GAACCTCATC ATCTTCCTGG GCGATGGGAT
     5041 GGGGGTGTCT ACGGTGACAG CTGCCAGGAT TCTAAAAGGG CAGAAGAAGG ACAAACTGGG
     5101 GCCTGAGATA CCCCTGGCCA TGGACCGCTT CCCATATGTG GCTCTGTCCA AGACATACAA
     5161 TGTAGACAAA CATGTGCCAG ACAGTGGAGC CACAGCCACG GCCTACCTGT GCGGGGTCAA
     5221 GGGCAACTTC CAGACCATTG GCTTGAGTGC AGCCGCCCGC TTTAACCAGT GCAACACGAC
     5281 ACGCGGCAAC GAGGTCATCT CCGTGATGAA TCGGGCCAAG AAAGCAGGGA AGTCAGTGGG
     5341 AGTGGTAACC ACCACACGAG TGCAGCACGC CTCGCCAGCC GGCACCTACG CCCACACGGT
     5401 GAACCGCAAC TGGTACTCGG ACGCCGACGT GCCTGCCTCG GCCCGCCAGG AGGGGTGCCA
     5461 GGACATCGCT ACGCAGCTCA TCTCCAACAT GGACATTGAC GTGATCCTAG GTGGAGGCCG
     5521 AAAATACATG TTTCCCATGG GAACCCCAGA CCCTGAGTAC CCAGATGACT ACAGCCAAGG
     5581 TGGGACCAGG CTGGACGGGA AGAATCTGGT GCAGGAATGG CTGGCGAAGC GCCAGGGTGC
     5641 CCGGTATGTG TGGAACCGCA CTGAGCTCAT GCAGGCTTCC CTGGACCCGT CTGTGACCCA
     5701 TCTCATGGGT CTCTTTGAGC CTGGAGACAT GAAATACGAG ATCCACCGAG ACTCCACACT
     5761 GGACCCCTCC CTGATGGAGA TGACAGAGGC TGCCCTGCGC CTGCTGAGCA GGAACCCCCG
     5821 CGGCTTCTTC CTCTTCGTGG AGGGTGGTCG CATCGACCAT GGTCATCATG AAAGCAGGGC
     5881 TTACCGGGCA CTGACTGAGA CGATCATGTT CGACGACGCC ATTGAGAGGG CGGGCCAGCT
     5941 CACCAGCGAG GAGGACACGC TGAGCCTCGT CACTGCCGAC CACTCCCACG TCTTCTCCTT
     6001 CGGAGGCTAC CCCCTGCGAG GGAGCTCCAT CTTCGGGCTG GCCCCTGGCA AGGCCCGGGA
     6061 CAGGAAGGCC TACACGGTCC TCCTATACGG AAACGGTCCA GGCTATGTGC TCAAGGACGG
     6121 CGCTCGGCCG GATGTTACCG AGAGCGAGAG CGGGAGCCCC GAGTATCGGC AGCAGTCAGC
     6181 AGTGCCCCTG GACGAAGAGA CCCACGCAGG CGAGGACGTG GCGGTGTTCG CGCGCGGCCC
     6241 GCAGGCGCAC CTGGTTCACG GCGTGCAGGA GCAGACCTTC ATAGCGCACG TCATGGCCTT
     6301 CGCCGCCTGC CTGGAGCCCT ACACCGCCTG CGACCTGGCA CCCCCCGCCG GCACCACCGA
     6361 CGCCGCGCAC CCGGGTggat ccTCTGGCAG AAGCAAAAGA AGCGTCATTG ACGGCTTTAC
     6421 CCTGACCAGC GACGAGGTGT GGGTGGTGGG CATGGGCATC GTCATGTCTC TCATCGTCCT
     6481 GGCCATCGTG TTTGGCAATG TGCTGGTCAT CACAGCCATT GCCAAGTTCG AGCGTCTGCA
     6541 GACGGTCACC GGGGGCGGCT CTGGTAGGGG CGTTCCCCAC ATCGTCATGG TGGACGCCTA
     6601 TAAGAGATAC AAAGGCggcg gttcgggggg aGGCctcGAG ACGGTTAGAT TCCAGAGTGG
     6661 CAGTggaGGT ACCAAGTACA AAAGCAGACG CAGTTTTATT GATGAAAAGA AAATGCCTTA
     6721 GggcccGAAc aaaaactcat ctcagaagag gatctgaata gcgccgtcga ccatcatcat
     6781 aatcatcatt gagtttaaac ccgctgatca gcctcgactg tgccttctag ttgccagcca
     6841 tctgttgttt gcccctcccc cgtgccttcc ttgaccctgg aaggtgccac tcccactgtc
     6901 ctttcctaat aaaatgagga aattgcatcg cattgtctga gtaggtgtca ttctattctg
     6961 gggggtgggg tggggcagga cagcaagggg gaggattggg aagacaatag caggcatgct
     7021 gggga
//
