# Supplementary material for: Protease-controlled secretion and display of intercellular signals
Source: Nat Commun. 2022 Feb 17;13:912. doi: 10.1038/s41467-022-28623-y (PMC8854555; doi:10.1038/s41467-022-28623-y)
Supplement: Supplementary file 7 — Source Data [file 41467_2022_28623_MOESM7_ESM.zip › Source Data/Plasmids/RELEASE Plasmids/GFP/cmvto-gfp-ecl-3tm-hcvs-kkmp.gb]

LOCUS       CMVTO-GFP-ECL-3TM-hcvs- 6494 bp ds-DNA     circular     30-NOV-2021
DEFINITION  .
FEATURES             Location/Qualifiers
     polyA_signal    33..56
                     /label="BGH pA"
                     /ApEinfo_revcolor=#b4abac
                     /ApEinfo_fwdcolor=#b4abac
     misc_feature    339..386
                     /label="FRT"
                     /ApEinfo_revcolor=#b4abac
                     /ApEinfo_fwdcolor=#b4abac
     misc_recomb     353..386
                     /label="FRT"
                     /ApEinfo_revcolor=#c7b0e3
                     /ApEinfo_fwdcolor=#c7b0e3
     gene            394..1414
                     /label="Hygromycin"
                     /ApEinfo_revcolor=#b4abac
                     /ApEinfo_fwdcolor=#b4abac
     polyA_signal    1546..1676
                     /label="SV40 pA"
                     /ApEinfo_revcolor=#b4abac
                     /ApEinfo_fwdcolor=#b4abac
     primer_bind     complement(1712..1732)
                     /label="M13-rev"
                     /ApEinfo_revcolor=#85dae9
                     /ApEinfo_fwdcolor=#85dae9
     misc_binding    complement(1738..1760)
                     /label="LacO"
                     /ApEinfo_revcolor=#84b0dc
                     /ApEinfo_fwdcolor=#84b0dc
     promoter        complement(1764..1794)
                     /label="lac promoter"
                     /ApEinfo_revcolor=#c7b0e3
                     /ApEinfo_fwdcolor=#c7b0e3
     rep_origin      2059..2732
                     /label="pUC ori"
                     /ApEinfo_revcolor=#ffef86
                     /ApEinfo_fwdcolor=#ffef86
     rep_origin      complement(2100..2782)
                     /label="ColE1 origin"
                     /ApEinfo_revcolor=#9eafd2
                     /ApEinfo_fwdcolor=#9eafd2
     CDS             complement(2877..3737)
                     /label="Amp (bla)"
                     /ApEinfo_revcolor=#993366
                     /ApEinfo_fwdcolor=#993366
     CDS             complement(2880..3539)
                     /label="AmpR"
                     /ApEinfo_revcolor=#ffef86
                     /ApEinfo_fwdcolor=#ffef86
     promoter        complement(3738..3836)
                     /label="bla promoter"
                     /ApEinfo_revcolor=#c6c9d1
                     /ApEinfo_fwdcolor=#c6c9d1
     promoter        4100..4727
                     /label="CMV"
                     /ApEinfo_revcolor=#c6c9d1
                     /ApEinfo_fwdcolor=#c6c9d1
     promoter        4179..4482
                     /label="CMV enhancer"
                     /ApEinfo_revcolor=#c7b0e3
                     /ApEinfo_fwdcolor=#c7b0e3
     promoter        4483..4686
                     /label="CMV promoter"
                     /ApEinfo_revcolor=#9eafd2
                     /ApEinfo_fwdcolor=#9eafd2
     TATA_signal     4672..4678
                     /label="TATA box"
                     /ApEinfo_revcolor=#b4abac
                     /ApEinfo_fwdcolor=#b4abac
     misc_feature    4688..4706
                     /label="TetO"
                     /ApEinfo_revcolor=#b4abac
                     /ApEinfo_fwdcolor=#b4abac
     misc_feature    4688..4727
                     /label="TetR binding sites"
                     /ApEinfo_revcolor=#b4abac
                     /ApEinfo_fwdcolor=#b4abac
     misc_feature    4709..4727
                     /label="TetO"
                     /ApEinfo_revcolor=#b4abac
                     /ApEinfo_fwdcolor=#b4abac
     misc_feature    4851..4858
                     /label="Kozak"
                     /ApEinfo_revcolor=#b4abac
                     /ApEinfo_fwdcolor=#b4abac
     CDS             4859..4912
                     /label="Signal Sequence (IL-10)"
                     /ApEinfo_revcolor=#ff9ccd
                     /ApEinfo_fwdcolor=#ff9ccd
     CDS             4859..4912
                     /label="Translation 4859-4912"
     CDS             4913..4915
                     /label="Translation 4913-4915"
     CDS             4916..5632
                     /label="GFP"
                     /ApEinfo_revcolor=#9eafd2
                     /ApEinfo_fwdcolor=#9eafd2
     CDS             4916..5632
                     /label="Translation 4916-5632"
     CDS             5633..5755
                     /label="45-ECL"
                     /ApEinfo_revcolor=#339966
                     /ApEinfo_fwdcolor=#339966
     CDS             5633..5755
                     /label="Translation 5633-5755"
     CDS             5756..5761
                     /label="Translation 5756-5761"
     misc_feature    5762..5881
                     /label="Human Beta-2 Adrenergic Part 1"
                     /ApEinfo_revcolor=#c7b0e3
                     /ApEinfo_fwdcolor=#c7b0e3
     CDS             5762..5881
                     /label="Translation 5762-5881"
     misc_feature    5882..5953
                     /label="HCV Cut Site"
                     /ApEinfo_revcolor=#ff9ccd
                     /ApEinfo_fwdcolor=#ff9ccd
     CDS             5882..5953
                     /label="Translation 5882-5953"
     misc_feature    5954..6064
                     /label="Human Beta-2 Adrenergic Part 2"
                     /ApEinfo_revcolor=#faac61
                     /ApEinfo_fwdcolor=#faac61
     CDS             5954..6064
                     /label="Translation 5954-6064"
     misc_feature    6065..6142
                     /label="CD8alpha"
                     /ApEinfo_revcolor=#ffef86
                     /ApEinfo_fwdcolor=#ffef86
     CDS             6065..6142
                     /label="Translation 6065-6142"
     misc_feature    6143..6187
                     /label="Adenovirus type 2"
                     /ApEinfo_revcolor=#84b0dc
                     /ApEinfo_fwdcolor=#84b0dc
     CDS             6143..6187
                     /label="Translation 6143-6187"
     CDS             6188..6190
                     /label="Translation 6188-6190"
     CDS             6199..6228
                     /label="c-myc epitope"
                     /ApEinfo_revcolor=#993366
                     /ApEinfo_fwdcolor=#993366
     misc_feature    6228..6230
                     /label="New Stop"
                     /ApEinfo_revcolor=#b4abac
                     /ApEinfo_fwdcolor=#b4abac
     CDS             6241..6258
                     /label="Polyhistidine tag"
                     /ApEinfo_revcolor=#993366
                     /ApEinfo_fwdcolor=#993366
     misc_feature    6259..6261
                     /label="STOP (missing now)"
                     /ApEinfo_revcolor=#a187be
                     /ApEinfo_fwdcolor=#a187be
     polyA_signal    6280..6494
                     /label="BGH polyadenylation sequence"
                     /ApEinfo_revcolor=#b4abac
                     /ApEinfo_fwdcolor=#b4abac
ORIGIN
        1 tgcggtgggc tctatggaga tctatcgatg ttctggggat gcggtgggct ctatggcttc
       61 tgaggcggaa agaaccagct ggggctctag ggggtatccc cnnnnnnnnn nnnnnnnnnn
      121 nnnnnnnnnn nnnnnnnnnn nnnnnnnnnn nnnnnnnnnn nnnnnnnnnn nnnnnnnnnn
      181 nnnnnnnnnn nnnnnnnnnn nnnnnnnnnn nnnnnnnnnn nnnnncnnnn nnnnnnnnnn
      241 nnnnnnnnnn nnnnnnnnnn nnnnnnnnnn nnnnnnnnnn nnnnnnnnnn nnnnnnnnnn
      301 nnnnnnnnnn nnnnnnaggg tgatggttca cgtacctaga agttcctatt ccgaagttcc
      361 tattctctag aaagtatagg aacttccttg gccaaaaagc ctgaactcac cgcgacgtct
      421 gtcgagaagt ttctgatcga aaagttcgac agcgtctccg acctgatgca gctctcggag
      481 ggcgaagaat ctcgtgcttt cagcttcgat gtaggagggc gtggatatgt cctgcgggta
      541 aatagctgcg ccgatggttt ctacaaagat cgttatgttt atcggcactt tgcatcggcc
      601 gcgctcccga ttccggaagt gcttgacatt ggggaattca gcgagagcct gacctattgc
      661 atctcccgcc gtgcacaggg tgtcacgttg caagacctgc ctgaaaccga actgcccgct
      721 gttctgcagc cggtcgcgga ggccatggat gcgatcgctg cggccgatct tagccagacg
      781 agcgggttcg gcccattcgg accgcaagga atcggtcaat acactacatg gcgtgatttc
      841 atatgcgcga ttgctgatcc ccatgtgtat cactggcaaa ctgtgatgga cgacaccgtc
      901 agtgcgtccg tcgcgcaggc tctcgatgag ctgatgcttt gggccgagga ctgccccgaa
      961 gtccggcacc tcgtgcacgc ggatttcggc tccaacaatg tcctgacgga caatggccgc
     1021 ataacagcgg tcattgactg gagcgaggcg atgttcgggg attcccaata cgaggtcgcc
     1081 aacatcttct tctggaggcc gtggttggct tgtatggagc agcagacgcg ctacttcgag
     1141 cggaggcatc cggagcttgc aggatcgccg cggctccggg cgtatatgct ccgcattggt
     1201 cttgaccaac tctatcagag cttggttgac ggcaatttcg atgatgcagc ttgggcgcag
     1261 ggtcgatgcg acgcaatcgt ccgatccgga gccgggactg tcgggcgtac acaaatcgcc
     1321 cgcagaagcg cggccgtctg gaccgatggc tgtgtagaag tactcgccga tagtggaaac
     1381 cgacgcccca gcactcgtcc gagggcaaag gaatagcacg tactacgaga tttcgattcc
     1441 accgccgcct tctatgaaag gttgggcttc ggaatcgttt tccgggacgc cggctggatg
     1501 atcctccagc gcggggatct catgctggag ttcttcgccc accccaactt gtttattgca
     1561 gcttataatg gttacaaata aagcaatagc atcacaaatt tcacaaataa agcatttttt
     1621 tcactgcatt ctagttgtgg tttgtccaaa ctcatcaatg tatcttatca tgtctgtata
     1681 ccgtcgacct ctagctagag cttggcgtaa tcatggtcat agctgtttcc tgtgtgaaat
     1741 tgttatccgc tcacaattcc acacaacata cgagccggaa gcataaagtg taaagcctgg
     1801 ggtgcctaat gagtgagcta actcacatta attgcgttgc gctcactgcc cgctttccag
     1861 tcgggaaacc tgtcgtgcca gctgcattaa tgaatcggcc aacgcgcggg gagaggcggt
     1921 ttgcgtattg ggcgctcttc cgcttcctcg ctcactgact cgctgcgctc ggtcgttcgg
     1981 ctgcggcgag cggtatcagc tcactcaaag gcggtaatac ggttatccac agaatcaggg
     2041 gataacgcag gaaagaacat gtgagcaaaa ggccagcaaa aggccaggaa ccgtaaaaag
     2101 gccgcgttgc tggcgttttt ccataggctc cgcccccctg acgagcatca caaaaatcga
     2161 cgctcaagtc agaggtggcg aaacccgaca ggactataaa gataccaggc gtttccccct
     2221 ggaagctccc tcgtgcgctc tcctgttccg accctgccgc ttaccggata cctgtccgcc
     2281 tttctccctt cgggaagcgt ggcgctttct catagctcac gctgtaggta tctcagttcg
     2341 gtgtaggtcg ttcgctccaa gctgggctgt gtgcacgaac cccccgttca gcccgaccgc
     2401 tgcgccttat ccggtaacta tcgtcttgag tccaacccgg taagacacga cttatcgcca
     2461 ctggcagcag ccactggtaa caggattagc agagcgaggt atgtaggcgg tgctacagag
     2521 ttcttgaagt ggtggcctaa ctacggctac actagaagga cagtatttgg tatctgcgct
     2581 ctgctgaagc cagttacctt cggaaaaaga gttggtagct cttgatccgg caaacaaacc
     2641 accgctggta gcggtggttt ttttgtttgc aagcagcaga ttacgcgcag aaaaaaagga
     2701 tctcaagaag atcctttgat cttttctacg gggtctgacg ctcagtggaa cgaaaactca
     2761 cgttaaggga ttttggtcat gagattatca aaaaggatct tcacctagat ccttttaaat
     2821 taaaaatgaa gttttaaatc aatctaaagt atatatgagt aaacttggtc tgacagttac
     2881 caatgcttaa tcagtgaggc acctatctca gcgatctgtc tatttcgttc atccatagtt
     2941 gcctgactcc ccgtcgtgta gataactacg atacgggagg gcttaccatc tggccccagt
     3001 gctgcaatga taccgcgaga cccacgctca ccggctccag atttatcagc aataaaccag
     3061 ccagccggaa gggccgagcg cagaagtggt cctgcaactt tatccgcctc catccagtct
     3121 attaattgtt gccgggaagc tagagtaagt agttcgccag ttaatagttt gcgcaacgtt
     3181 gttgccattg ctacaggcat cgtggtgtca cgctcgtcgt ttggtatggc ttcattcagc
     3241 tccggttccc aacgatcaag gcgagttaca tgatccccca tgttgtgcaa aaaagcggtt
     3301 agctccttcg gtcctccgat cgttgtcaga agtaagttgg ccgcagtgtt atcactcatg
     3361 gttatggcag cactgcataa ttctcttact gtcatgccat ccgtaagatg cttttctgtg
     3421 actggtgagt actcaaccaa gtcattctga gaatagtgta tgcggcgacc gagttgctct
     3481 tgcccggcgt caatacggga taataccgcg ccacatagca gaactttaaa agtgctcatc
     3541 attggaaaac gttcttcggg gcgaaaactc tcaaggatct taccgctgtt gagatccagt
     3601 tcgatgtaac ccactcgtgc acccaactga tcttcagcat cttttacttt caccagcgtt
     3661 tctgggtgag caaaaacagg aaggcaaaat gccgcaaaaa agggaataag ggcgacacgg
     3721 aaatgttgaa tactcatact cttccttttt caatattatt gaagcattta tcagggttat
     3781 tgtctcatga gcggatacat atttgaatgt atttagaaaa ataaacaaat aggggttccg
     3841 cgcacatttc cccgaaaagt gccacctgac gtcgacggat cgggagatct cccgatcccc
     3901 tatggtgcac tctcagtaca atctgctctg atgccgcata gttaagccag tatctgctcc
     3961 ctgcttgtgt gttggaggtc gctgagtagt gcgcgagcaa aatttaagct acaacaaggc
     4021 aaggcttgac cgacaattgc atgaagaatc tgcttagggt taggcgtttt gcgctgcttc
     4081 gtacgggcca gatatacgcg ttgacattga ttattgacta gttattaata gtaatcaatt
     4141 acggggtcat tagttcatag cccatatatg gagttccgcg ttacataact tacggtaaat
     4201 ggcccgcctg gctgaccgcc caacgacccc cgcccattga cgtcaataat gacgtatgtt
     4261 cccatagtaa cgccaatagg gactttccat tgacgtcaat gggtggagta tttacggtaa
     4321 actgcccact tggcagtaca tcaagtgtat catatgccaa gtacgccccc tattgacgtc
     4381 aatgacggta aatggcccgc ctggcattat gcccagtaca tgaccttatg ggactttcct
     4441 acttggcagt acatctacgt attagtcatc gctattacca tggtgatgcg gttttggcag
     4501 tacatcaatg ggcgtggata gcggtttgac tcacggggat ttccaagtct ccaccccatt
     4561 gacgtcaatg ggagtttgtt ttggcaccaa aatcaacggg actttccaaa atgtcgtaac
     4621 aactccgccc cattgacgca aatgggcggt aggcgtgtac ggtgggaggt ctatataagc
     4681 agagctctcc ctatcagtga tagagatctc cctatcagtg atagagatcg tcgacgagct
     4741 cgtttagtga accgtcagat cgcctggaga cgccatccac gctgttttga cctccataga
     4801 agacaccggg accgatccag cctccggact ctagcgttta aacttaagct tcgccaccAT
     4861 GCACAGCTCA GCACTGCTCT GTTGCCTGGT CCTCCTGACT GGGGTGAGGg ctagcATGGT
     4921 CTCAAAGGGC GAGGAACTTT TTACGGGCGT TGTTCCGATC CTCGTCGAAT TGGACGGGGA
     4981 CGTTAATGGG CATAAATTCT CAGTTAGTGG TGAGGGTGAG GGGGACGCGA CATATGGGAA
     5041 ACTTACGCTG AAGTTCATAT GTACCACCGG AAAATTGCCA GTGCCGTGGC CTACTCTCGT
     5101 CACCACCCTG ACATATGGTG TTCAGTGTTT TAGCCGGTAT CCAGACCATA TGAAACAGCA
     5161 CGATTTTTTT AAATCCGCTA TGCCTGAAGG TTACGTACAG GAGCGAACGA TATTTTTTAA
     5221 AGACGACGGA AACTACAAAA CTAGAGCCGA GGTAAAATTC GAGGGTGACA CTCTCGTGAA
     5281 CCGGATCGAA CTGAAGGGCA TAGATTTTAA GGAGGATGGC AATATACTGG GCCACAAGCT
     5341 CGAATACAAC TATAATTCTC ATAATGTCTA TATCATGGCG GACAAACAGA AAAACGGCAT
     5401 CAAGGTAAAC TTTAAAATCC GACACAATAT TGAGGACGGC TCTGTCCAGC TTGCGGACCA
     5461 TTACCAACAG AACACGCCGA TAGGGGATGG TCCAGTACTT CTCCCTGATA ATCACTATTT
     5521 GTCTACTCAG TCAGCTCTTA GCAAGGACCC AAACGAAAAA CGGGATCACA TGGTCCTTCT
     5581 TGAGTTCGTC ACTGCGGCTG GGATAACACT CGGGATGGAC GAACTGTATA AGggcgccgg
     5641 gacaggaggg tctgggggtg gcactggcgg atctggagga gactacaagg acgatgacga
     5701 caacggcgga tcgggggggt ctggtggtag tggcggttcg gggggaGGCA CAggtggatc
     5761 cGACGAGGTG TGGGTGGTGG GCATGGGCAT CGTCATGTCT CTCATCGTCC TGGCCATCGT
     5821 GTTTGGCAAT GTGCTGGTCA TCACAGCCAT TGCCAAGTTC GAGCGTCTGC AGACGGTCAC
     5881 CTCTACCGTG AGCGAGGAAG CTAGTGAGGA TGTCGTCTGC TGCTCAATGT CCTACACATG
     5941 GACAGGAGCC CTGAATTACT TCATCACTTC ACTGGCCTGT GCTGATCTGG TCATGGGCCT
     6001 GGCAGTGGTG CCCTTTGGGG CCGCCCATAT TCTTATGAAA ATGTGGACTT TTGGCAACTT
     6061 CTGGGATATC TACATCTGGG CTCCCTTGGC CGGGACTTGT GGGGTCCTTC TCCTGTCACT
     6121 GGTTATCACC CTTTACTGCA ACAAGTACAA AAGCAGACGC AGTTTTATTG ATGAAAAGAA
     6181 AATGCCTTAG ggcccGAAca aaaactcatc tcagaagagg atctgaatag cgccgtcgac
     6241 catcatcata atcatcattg agtttaaacc cgctgatcag cctcgactgt gccttctagt
     6301 tgccagccat ctgttgtttg cccctccccc gtgccttcct tgaccctgga aggtgccact
     6361 cccactgtcc tttcctaata aaatgaggaa attgcatcgc attgtctgag taggtgtcat
     6421 tctattctgg ggggtggggt ggggcaggac agcaaggggg aggattggga agacaatagc
     6481 aggcatgctg ggga
//
