# Supplementary material for: Protease-controlled secretion and display of intercellular signals
Source: Nat Commun. 2022 Feb 17;13:912. doi: 10.1038/s41467-022-28623-y (PMC8854555; doi:10.1038/s41467-022-28623-y)
Supplement: Supplementary file 7 — Source Data [file 41467_2022_28623_MOESM7_ESM.zip › Source Data/Plasmids/RELEASE Plasmids/GFP/cmvto-gfp-26sfur3tm-hcvs-kkmp.gb]

LOCUS       CMVTO-GFP-26SFur3TM-hcv 6419 bp ds-DNA     circular     24-SEP-2020
DEFINITION  .
FEATURES             Location/Qualifiers
     polyA_signal    33..56
                     /label="BGH pA"
                     /ApEinfo_revcolor=#b4abac
                     /ApEinfo_fwdcolor=#b4abac
     misc_feature    339..386
                     /label="FRT"
                     /ApEinfo_revcolor=#b4abac
                     /ApEinfo_fwdcolor=#b4abac
     misc_recomb     353..386
                     /label="FRT"
                     /ApEinfo_revcolor=#c7b0e3
                     /ApEinfo_fwdcolor=#c7b0e3
     gene            394..1414
                     /label="Hygromycin"
                     /ApEinfo_revcolor=#b4abac
                     /ApEinfo_fwdcolor=#b4abac
     polyA_signal    1546..1676
                     /label="SV40 pA"
                     /ApEinfo_revcolor=#b4abac
                     /ApEinfo_fwdcolor=#b4abac
     primer_bind     complement(1712..1732)
                     /label="M13-rev"
                     /ApEinfo_revcolor=#85dae9
                     /ApEinfo_fwdcolor=#85dae9
     misc_binding    complement(1738..1760)
                     /label="LacO"
                     /ApEinfo_revcolor=#84b0dc
                     /ApEinfo_fwdcolor=#84b0dc
     promoter        complement(1764..1794)
                     /label="lac promoter"
                     /ApEinfo_revcolor=#c7b0e3
                     /ApEinfo_fwdcolor=#c7b0e3
     rep_origin      2059..2732
                     /label="pUC ori"
                     /ApEinfo_revcolor=#ffef86
                     /ApEinfo_fwdcolor=#ffef86
     rep_origin      complement(2100..2782)
                     /label="ColE1 origin"
                     /ApEinfo_revcolor=#9eafd2
                     /ApEinfo_fwdcolor=#9eafd2
     CDS             complement(2877..3737)
                     /label="Amp (bla)"
                     /ApEinfo_revcolor=#993366
                     /ApEinfo_fwdcolor=#993366
     CDS             complement(2880..3539)
                     /label="AmpR"
                     /ApEinfo_revcolor=#ffef86
                     /ApEinfo_fwdcolor=#ffef86
     promoter        complement(3738..3836)
                     /label="bla promoter"
                     /ApEinfo_revcolor=#c6c9d1
                     /ApEinfo_fwdcolor=#c6c9d1
     promoter        4100..4727
                     /label="CMV"
                     /ApEinfo_revcolor=#c6c9d1
                     /ApEinfo_fwdcolor=#c6c9d1
     promoter        4179..4482
                     /label="CMV enhancer"
                     /ApEinfo_revcolor=#c7b0e3
                     /ApEinfo_fwdcolor=#c7b0e3
     promoter        4483..4686
                     /label="CMV promoter"
                     /ApEinfo_revcolor=#9eafd2
                     /ApEinfo_fwdcolor=#9eafd2
     TATA_signal     4672..4678
                     /label="TATA box"
                     /ApEinfo_revcolor=#b4abac
                     /ApEinfo_fwdcolor=#b4abac
     misc_feature    4688..4706
                     /label="TetO"
                     /ApEinfo_revcolor=#b4abac
                     /ApEinfo_fwdcolor=#b4abac
     misc_feature    4688..4727
                     /label="TetR binding sites"
                     /ApEinfo_revcolor=#b4abac
                     /ApEinfo_fwdcolor=#b4abac
     misc_feature    4709..4727
                     /label="TetO"
                     /ApEinfo_revcolor=#b4abac
                     /ApEinfo_fwdcolor=#b4abac
     misc_feature    4851..4858
                     /label="Kozak"
                     /ApEinfo_revcolor=#b4abac
                     /ApEinfo_fwdcolor=#b4abac
     CDS             4859..4909
                     /label="Signal Sequence (IL-10)"
                     /ApEinfo_revcolor=#ff9ccd
                     /ApEinfo_fwdcolor=#ff9ccd
     CDS             4859..4909
                     /label="Translation 4859-4909"
     CDS             4910..4912
                     /label="Translation 4910-4912"
     CDS             4913..4915
                     /label="Translation 4913-4915"
     CDS             4916..5632
                     /label="GFP"
                     /ApEinfo_revcolor=#9eafd2
                     /ApEinfo_fwdcolor=#9eafd2
     CDS             4916..5632
                     /label="Translation 4916-5632"
     CDS             5633..5638
                     /label="Translation 5633-5638"
     misc_feature    5639..5686
                     /label="Sindbis virus intracellular 26S RNA"
                     /ApEinfo_revcolor=#ffef86
                     /ApEinfo_fwdcolor=#ffef86
     CDS             5639..5686
                     /label="Translation 5639-5686"
     misc_feature    5687..5806
                     /label="Human Beta-2 Adrenergic Part 1"
                     /ApEinfo_revcolor=#c7b0e3
                     /ApEinfo_fwdcolor=#c7b0e3
     CDS             5687..5806
                     /label="Translation 5687-5806"
     misc_feature    5807..5878
                     /label="HCV Cut Site"
                     /ApEinfo_revcolor=#ff9ccd
                     /ApEinfo_fwdcolor=#ff9ccd
     CDS             5807..5878
                     /label="Translation 5807-5878"
     misc_feature    5879..5989
                     /label="Human Beta-2 Adrenergic Part 2"
                     /ApEinfo_revcolor=#faac61
                     /ApEinfo_fwdcolor=#faac61
     CDS             5879..5989
                     /label="Translation 5879-5989"
     misc_feature    5990..6067
                     /label="CD8alpha"
                     /ApEinfo_revcolor=#ffef86
                     /ApEinfo_fwdcolor=#ffef86
     CDS             5990..6067
                     /label="Translation 5990-6067"
     misc_feature    6068..6112
                     /label="Adenovirus type 2"
                     /ApEinfo_revcolor=#84b0dc
                     /ApEinfo_fwdcolor=#84b0dc
     CDS             6068..6112
                     /label="Translation 6068-6112"
     CDS             6113..6115
                     /label="Translation 6113-6115"
     CDS             6121..6153
                     /label="c-myc epitope"
                     /ApEinfo_revcolor=#993366
                     /ApEinfo_fwdcolor=#993366
     misc_feature    6153..6155
                     /label="New Stop"
                     /ApEinfo_revcolor=#b4abac
                     /ApEinfo_fwdcolor=#b4abac
     CDS             6166..6183
                     /label="Polyhistidine tag"
                     /ApEinfo_revcolor=#993366
                     /ApEinfo_fwdcolor=#993366
     misc_feature    6184..6186
                     /label="STOP (missing now)"
                     /ApEinfo_revcolor=#a187be
                     /ApEinfo_fwdcolor=#a187be
     polyA_signal    6205..6419
                     /label="BGH polyadenylation sequence"
                     /ApEinfo_revcolor=#b4abac
                     /ApEinfo_fwdcolor=#b4abac
ORIGIN
        1 tgcggtgggc tctatggaga tctatcgatg ttctggggat gcggtgggct ctatggcttc
       61 tgaggcggaa agaaccagct ggggctctag ggggtatccc cnnnnnnnnn nnnnnnnnnn
      121 nnnnnnnnnn nnnnnnnnnn nnnnnnnnnn nnnnnnnnnn nnnnnnnnnn nnnnnnnnnn
      181 nnnnnnnnnn nnnnnnnnnn nnnnnnnnnn nnnnnnnnnn nnnnncnnnn nnnnnnnnnn
      241 nnnnnnnnnn nnnnnnnnnn nnnnnnnnnn nnnnnnnnnn nnnnnnnnnn nnnnnnnnnn
      301 nnnnnnnnnn nnnnnnaggg tgatggttca cgtacctaga agttcctatt ccgaagttcc
      361 tattctctag aaagtatagg aacttccttg gccaaaaagc ctgaactcac cgcgacgtct
      421 gtcgagaagt ttctgatcga aaagttcgac agcgtctccg acctgatgca gctctcggag
      481 ggcgaagaat ctcgtgcttt cagcttcgat gtaggagggc gtggatatgt cctgcgggta
      541 aatagctgcg ccgatggttt ctacaaagat cgttatgttt atcggcactt tgcatcggcc
      601 gcgctcccga ttccggaagt gcttgacatt ggggaattca gcgagagcct gacctattgc
      661 atctcccgcc gtgcacaggg tgtcacgttg caagacctgc ctgaaaccga actgcccgct
      721 gttctgcagc cggtcgcgga ggccatggat gcgatcgctg cggccgatct tagccagacg
      781 agcgggttcg gcccattcgg accgcaagga atcggtcaat acactacatg gcgtgatttc
      841 atatgcgcga ttgctgatcc ccatgtgtat cactggcaaa ctgtgatgga cgacaccgtc
      901 agtgcgtccg tcgcgcaggc tctcgatgag ctgatgcttt gggccgagga ctgccccgaa
      961 gtccggcacc tcgtgcacgc ggatttcggc tccaacaatg tcctgacgga caatggccgc
     1021 ataacagcgg tcattgactg gagcgaggcg atgttcgggg attcccaata cgaggtcgcc
     1081 aacatcttct tctggaggcc gtggttggct tgtatggagc agcagacgcg ctacttcgag
     1141 cggaggcatc cggagcttgc aggatcgccg cggctccggg cgtatatgct ccgcattggt
     1201 cttgaccaac tctatcagag cttggttgac ggcaatttcg atgatgcagc ttgggcgcag
     1261 ggtcgatgcg acgcaatcgt ccgatccgga gccgggactg tcgggcgtac acaaatcgcc
     1321 cgcagaagcg cggccgtctg gaccgatggc tgtgtagaag tactcgccga tagtggaaac
     1381 cgacgcccca gcactcgtcc gagggcaaag gaatagcacg tactacgaga tttcgattcc
     1441 accgccgcct tctatgaaag gttgggcttc ggaatcgttt tccgggacgc cggctggatg
     1501 atcctccagc gcggggatct catgctggag ttcttcgccc accccaactt gtttattgca
     1561 gcttataatg gttacaaata aagcaatagc atcacaaatt tcacaaataa agcatttttt
     1621 tcactgcatt ctagttgtgg tttgtccaaa ctcatcaatg tatcttatca tgtctgtata
     1681 ccgtcgacct ctagctagag cttggcgtaa tcatggtcat agctgtttcc tgtgtgaaat
     1741 tgttatccgc tcacaattcc acacaacata cgagccggaa gcataaagtg taaagcctgg
     1801 ggtgcctaat gagtgagcta actcacatta attgcgttgc gctcactgcc cgctttccag
     1861 tcgggaaacc tgtcgtgcca gctgcattaa tgaatcggcc aacgcgcggg gagaggcggt
     1921 ttgcgtattg ggcgctcttc cgcttcctcg ctcactgact cgctgcgctc ggtcgttcgg
     1981 ctgcggcgag cggtatcagc tcactcaaag gcggtaatac ggttatccac agaatcaggg
     2041 gataacgcag gaaagaacat gtgagcaaaa ggccagcaaa aggccaggaa ccgtaaaaag
     2101 gccgcgttgc tggcgttttt ccataggctc cgcccccctg acgagcatca caaaaatcga
     2161 cgctcaagtc agaggtggcg aaacccgaca ggactataaa gataccaggc gtttccccct
     2221 ggaagctccc tcgtgcgctc tcctgttccg accctgccgc ttaccggata cctgtccgcc
     2281 tttctccctt cgggaagcgt ggcgctttct catagctcac gctgtaggta tctcagttcg
     2341 gtgtaggtcg ttcgctccaa gctgggctgt gtgcacgaac cccccgttca gcccgaccgc
     2401 tgcgccttat ccggtaacta tcgtcttgag tccaacccgg taagacacga cttatcgcca
     2461 ctggcagcag ccactggtaa caggattagc agagcgaggt atgtaggcgg tgctacagag
     2521 ttcttgaagt ggtggcctaa ctacggctac actagaagga cagtatttgg tatctgcgct
     2581 ctgctgaagc cagttacctt cggaaaaaga gttggtagct cttgatccgg caaacaaacc
     2641 accgctggta gcggtggttt ttttgtttgc aagcagcaga ttacgcgcag aaaaaaagga
     2701 tctcaagaag atcctttgat cttttctacg gggtctgacg ctcagtggaa cgaaaactca
     2761 cgttaaggga ttttggtcat gagattatca aaaaggatct tcacctagat ccttttaaat
     2821 taaaaatgaa gttttaaatc aatctaaagt atatatgagt aaacttggtc tgacagttac
     2881 caatgcttaa tcagtgaggc acctatctca gcgatctgtc tatttcgttc atccatagtt
     2941 gcctgactcc ccgtcgtgta gataactacg atacgggagg gcttaccatc tggccccagt
     3001 gctgcaatga taccgcgaga cccacgctca ccggctccag atttatcagc aataaaccag
     3061 ccagccggaa gggccgagcg cagaagtggt cctgcaactt tatccgcctc catccagtct
     3121 attaattgtt gccgggaagc tagagtaagt agttcgccag ttaatagttt gcgcaacgtt
     3181 gttgccattg ctacaggcat cgtggtgtca cgctcgtcgt ttggtatggc ttcattcagc
     3241 tccggttccc aacgatcaag gcgagttaca tgatccccca tgttgtgcaa aaaagcggtt
     3301 agctccttcg gtcctccgat cgttgtcaga agtaagttgg ccgcagtgtt atcactcatg
     3361 gttatggcag cactgcataa ttctcttact gtcatgccat ccgtaagatg cttttctgtg
     3421 actggtgagt actcaaccaa gtcattctga gaatagtgta tgcggcgacc gagttgctct
     3481 tgcccggcgt caatacggga taataccgcg ccacatagca gaactttaaa agtgctcatc
     3541 attggaaaac gttcttcggg gcgaaaactc tcaaggatct taccgctgtt gagatccagt
     3601 tcgatgtaac ccactcgtgc acccaactga tcttcagcat cttttacttt caccagcgtt
     3661 tctgggtgag caaaaacagg aaggcaaaat gccgcaaaaa agggaataag ggcgacacgg
     3721 aaatgttgaa tactcatact cttccttttt caatattatt gaagcattta tcagggttat
     3781 tgtctcatga gcggatacat atttgaatgt atttagaaaa ataaacaaat aggggttccg
     3841 cgcacatttc cccgaaaagt gccacctgac gtcgacggat cgggagatct cccgatcccc
     3901 tatggtgcac tctcagtaca atctgctctg atgccgcata gttaagccag tatctgctcc
     3961 ctgcttgtgt gttggaggtc gctgagtagt gcgcgagcaa aatttaagct acaacaaggc
     4021 aaggcttgac cgacaattgc atgaagaatc tgcttagggt taggcgtttt gcgctgcttc
     4081 gtacgggcca gatatacgcg ttgacattga ttattgacta gttattaata gtaatcaatt
     4141 acggggtcat tagttcatag cccatatatg gagttccgcg ttacataact tacggtaaat
     4201 ggcccgcctg gctgaccgcc caacgacccc cgcccattga cgtcaataat gacgtatgtt
     4261 cccatagtaa cgccaatagg gactttccat tgacgtcaat gggtggagta tttacggtaa
     4321 actgcccact tggcagtaca tcaagtgtat catatgccaa gtacgccccc tattgacgtc
     4381 aatgacggta aatggcccgc ctggcattat gcccagtaca tgaccttatg ggactttcct
     4441 acttggcagt acatctacgt attagtcatc gctattacca tggtgatgcg gttttggcag
     4501 tacatcaatg ggcgtggata gcggtttgac tcacggggat ttccaagtct ccaccccatt
     4561 gacgtcaatg ggagtttgtt ttggcaccaa aatcaacggg actttccaaa atgtcgtaac
     4621 aactccgccc cattgacgca aatgggcggt aggcgtgtac ggtgggaggt ctatataagc
     4681 agagctctcc ctatcagtga tagagatctc cctatcagtg atagagatcg tcgacgagct
     4741 cgtttagtga accgtcagat cgcctggaga cgccatccac gctgttttga cctccataga
     4801 agacaccggg accgatccag cctccggact ctagcgttta aacttaagct tcgccaccAT
     4861 GCACAGCTCA GCACTGCTCT GTTGCCTGGT CCTCCTGACT GGGGTGAGGg ctagcATGGT
     4921 CTCAAAGGGC GAGGAACTTT TTACGGGCGT TGTTCCGATC CTCGTCGAAT TGGACGGGGA
     4981 CGTTAATGGG CATAAATTCT CAGTTAGTGG TGAGGGTGAG GGGGACGCGA CATATGGGAA
     5041 ACTTACGCTG AAGTTCATAT GTACCACCGG AAAATTGCCA GTGCCGTGGC CTACTCTCGT
     5101 CACCACCCTG ACATATGGTG TTCAGTGTTT TAGCCGGTAT CCAGACCATA TGAAACAGCA
     5161 CGATTTTTTT AAATCCGCTA TGCCTGAAGG TTACGTACAG GAGCGAACGA TATTTTTTAA
     5221 AGACGACGGA AACTACAAAA CTAGAGCCGA GGTAAAATTC GAGGGTGACA CTCTCGTGAA
     5281 CCGGATCGAA CTGAAGGGCA TAGATTTTAA GGAGGATGGC AATATACTGG GCCACAAGCT
     5341 CGAATACAAC TATAATTCTC ATAATGTCTA TATCATGGCG GACAAACAGA AAAACGGCAT
     5401 CAAGGTAAAC TTTAAAATCC GACACAATAT TGAGGACGGC TCTGTCCAGC TTGCGGACCA
     5461 TTACCAACAG AACACGCCGA TAGGGGATGG TCCAGTACTT CTCCCTGATA ATCACTATTT
     5521 GTCTACTCAG TCAGCTCTTA GCAAGGACCC AAACGAAAAA CGGGATCACA TGGTCCTTCT
     5581 TGAGTTCGTC ACTGCGGCTG GGATAACACT CGGGATGGAC GAACTGTATA AGggatccTC
     5641 TGGCAGAAGC AAAAGAAGCG TCATTGACGG CTTTACCCTG ACCAGCGACG AGGTGTGGGT
     5701 GGTGGGCATG GGCATCGTCA TGTCTCTCAT CGTCCTGGCC ATCGTGTTTG GCAATGTGCT
     5761 GGTCATCACA GCCATTGCCA AGTTCGAGCG TCTGCAGACG GTCACCTCTA CCGTGAGCGA
     5821 GGAAGCTAGT GAGGATGTCG TCTGCTGCTC AATGTCCTAC ACATGGACAG GAGCCCTGAA
     5881 TTACTTCATC ACTTCACTGG CCTGTGCTGA TCTGGTCATG GGCCTGGCAG TGGTGCCCTT
     5941 TGGGGCCGCC CATATTCTTA TGAAAATGTG GACTTTTGGC AACTTCTGGG ATATCTACAT
     6001 CTGGGCTCCC TTGGCCGGGA CTTGTGGGGT CCTTCTCCTG TCACTGGTTA TCACCCTTTA
     6061 CTGCAACAAG TACAAAAGCA GACGCAGTTT TATTGATGAA AAGAAAATGC CTTAGggccc
     6121 GAAcaaaaac tcatctcaga agaggatctg aatagcgccg tcgaccatca tcataatcat
     6181 cattgagttt aaacccgctg atcagcctcg actgtgcctt ctagttgcca gccatctgtt
     6241 gtttgcccct cccccgtgcc ttccttgacc ctggaaggtg ccactcccac tgtcctttcc
     6301 taataaaatg aggaaattgc atcgcattgt ctgagtaggt gtcattctat tctggggggt
     6361 ggggtggggc aggacagcaa gggggaggat tgggaagaca atagcaggca tgctgggga
//
