# Supplementary material for: Protease-controlled secretion and display of intercellular signals
Source: Nat Commun. 2022 Feb 17;13:912. doi: 10.1038/s41467-022-28623-y (PMC8854555; doi:10.1038/s41467-022-28623-y)
Supplement: Supplementary file 7 — Source Data [file 41467_2022_28623_MOESM7_ESM.zip › Source Data/Plasmids/RELEASE Plasmids/GFP/cmvto-gfp-ecl-3tm-tevs-kkmp-v3.gb]

LOCUS       CMVTO-GFP-ECL-3TM-tevs- 6494 bp ds-DNA     circular     05-NOV-2020
DEFINITION  .
FEATURES             Location/Qualifiers
     polyA_signal    33..56
                     /label="BGH pA"
                     /ApEinfo_revcolor=#b4abac
                     /ApEinfo_fwdcolor=#b4abac
     misc_feature    339..386
                     /label="FRT"
                     /ApEinfo_revcolor=#b4abac
                     /ApEinfo_fwdcolor=#b4abac
     misc_recomb     353..386
                     /label="FRT"
                     /ApEinfo_revcolor=#c7b0e3
                     /ApEinfo_fwdcolor=#c7b0e3
     gene            394..1414
                     /label="Hygromycin"
                     /ApEinfo_revcolor=#b4abac
                     /ApEinfo_fwdcolor=#b4abac
     polyA_signal    1546..1676
                     /label="SV40 pA"
                     /ApEinfo_revcolor=#b4abac
                     /ApEinfo_fwdcolor=#b4abac
     primer_bind     complement(1712..1732)
                     /label="M13-rev"
                     /ApEinfo_revcolor=#85dae9
                     /ApEinfo_fwdcolor=#85dae9
     misc_binding    complement(1738..1760)
                     /label="LacO"
                     /ApEinfo_revcolor=#84b0dc
                     /ApEinfo_fwdcolor=#84b0dc
     promoter        complement(1764..1794)
                     /label="lac promoter"
                     /ApEinfo_revcolor=#c7b0e3
                     /ApEinfo_fwdcolor=#c7b0e3
     rep_origin      2059..2732
                     /label="pUC ori"
                     /ApEinfo_revcolor=#ffef86
                     /ApEinfo_fwdcolor=#ffef86
     rep_origin      complement(2100..2782)
                     /label="ColE1 origin"
                     /ApEinfo_revcolor=#9eafd2
                     /ApEinfo_fwdcolor=#9eafd2
     CDS             complement(2877..3737)
                     /label="Amp (bla)"
                     /ApEinfo_revcolor=#993366
                     /ApEinfo_fwdcolor=#993366
     CDS             complement(2880..3539)
                     /label="AmpR"
                     /ApEinfo_revcolor=#ffef86
                     /ApEinfo_fwdcolor=#ffef86
     promoter        complement(3738..3836)
                     /label="bla promoter"
                     /ApEinfo_revcolor=#c6c9d1
                     /ApEinfo_fwdcolor=#c6c9d1
     promoter        4100..4727
                     /label="CMV"
                     /ApEinfo_revcolor=#c6c9d1
                     /ApEinfo_fwdcolor=#c6c9d1
     promoter        4179..4482
                     /label="CMV enhancer"
                     /ApEinfo_revcolor=#c7b0e3
                     /ApEinfo_fwdcolor=#c7b0e3
     promoter        4483..4686
                     /label="CMV promoter"
                     /ApEinfo_revcolor=#9eafd2
                     /ApEinfo_fwdcolor=#9eafd2
     TATA_signal     4672..4678
                     /label="TATA box"
                     /ApEinfo_revcolor=#b4abac
                     /ApEinfo_fwdcolor=#b4abac
     misc_feature    4688..4706
                     /label="TetO"
                     /ApEinfo_revcolor=#b4abac
                     /ApEinfo_fwdcolor=#b4abac
     misc_feature    4688..4727
                     /label="TetR binding sites"
                     /ApEinfo_revcolor=#b4abac
                     /ApEinfo_fwdcolor=#b4abac
     misc_feature    4709..4727
                     /label="TetO"
                     /ApEinfo_revcolor=#b4abac
                     /ApEinfo_fwdcolor=#b4abac
     misc_feature    4851..4858
                     /label="Kozak"
                     /ApEinfo_revcolor=#b4abac
                     /ApEinfo_fwdcolor=#b4abac
     CDS             4859..4912
                     /label="Signal Sequence (IL-10)"
                     /ApEinfo_revcolor=#ff9ccd
                     /ApEinfo_fwdcolor=#ff9ccd
     CDS             4859..4912
                     /label="Translation 4859-4912"
     CDS             4913..4915
                     /label="Translation 4913-4915"
     CDS             4916..5632
                     /label="GFP"
                     /ApEinfo_revcolor=#9eafd2
                     /ApEinfo_fwdcolor=#9eafd2
     CDS             4916..5632
                     /label="Translation 4916-5632"
     CDS             5633..5755
                     /label="45-ECL"
                     /ApEinfo_revcolor=#339966
                     /ApEinfo_fwdcolor=#339966
     CDS             5633..5755
                     /label="Translation 5633-5755"
     CDS             5756..5761
                     /label="Translation 5756-5761"
     misc_feature    5762..5881
                     /label="Human Beta-2 Adrenergic Part 1"
                     /ApEinfo_revcolor=#c7b0e3
                     /ApEinfo_fwdcolor=#c7b0e3
     CDS             5762..5881
                     /label="Translation 5762-5881"
     CDS             5882..5953
                     /label="Translation 5882-5953"
     CDS             5915..5938
                     /label="TEVsite"
                     /ApEinfo_revcolor=#993366
                     /ApEinfo_fwdcolor=#993366
     misc_feature    5954..6064
                     /label="Human Beta-2 Adrenergic Part 2"
                     /ApEinfo_revcolor=#faac61
                     /ApEinfo_fwdcolor=#faac61
     CDS             5954..6064
                     /label="Translation 5954-6064"
     misc_feature    6065..6142
                     /label="CD8alpha"
                     /ApEinfo_revcolor=#ffef86
                     /ApEinfo_fwdcolor=#ffef86
     CDS             6065..6142
                     /label="Translation 6065-6142"
     misc_feature    6143..6187
                     /label="Adenovirus type 2"
                     /ApEinfo_revcolor=#84b0dc
                     /ApEinfo_fwdcolor=#84b0dc
     CDS             6143..6187
                     /label="Translation 6143-6187"
     CDS             6188..6190
                     /label="Translation 6188-6190"
     CDS             6199..6228
                     /label="c-myc epitope"
                     /ApEinfo_revcolor=#993366
                     /ApEinfo_fwdcolor=#993366
     misc_feature    6228..6230
                     /label="New Stop"
                     /ApEinfo_revcolor=#b4abac
                     /ApEinfo_fwdcolor=#b4abac
     CDS             6241..6258
                     /label="Polyhistidine tag"
                     /ApEinfo_revcolor=#993366
                     /ApEinfo_fwdcolor=#993366
     misc_feature    6259..6261
                     /label="STOP (missing now)"
                     /ApEinfo_revcolor=#a187be
                     /ApEinfo_fwdcolor=#a187be
     polyA_signal    6280..6494
                     /label="BGH polyadenylation sequence"
                     /ApEinfo_revcolor=#b4abac
                     /ApEinfo_fwdcolor=#b4abac
ORIGIN
        1 tgcggtgggc tctatggaga tctatcgatg ttctggggat gcggtgggct ctatggcttc
       61 tgaggcggaa agaaccagct ggggctctag ggggtatccc cnnnnnnnnn nnnnnnnnnn
      121 nnnnnnnnnn nnnnnnnnnn nnnnnnnnnn nnnnnnnnnn nnnnnnnnnn nnnnnnnnnn
      181 nnnnnnnnnn nnnnnnnnnn nnnnnnnnnn nnnnnnnnnn nnnnncnnnn nnnnnnnnnn
      241 nnnnnnnnnn nnnnnnnnnn nnnnnnnnnn nnnnnnnnnn nnnnnnnnnn nnnnnnnnnn
      301 nnnnnnnnnn nnnnnnaggg tgatggttca cgtacctaga agttcctatt ccgaagttcc
      361 tattctctag aaagtatagg aacttccttg gccaaaaagc ctgaactcac cgcgacgtct
      421 gtcgagaagt ttctgatcga aaagttcgac agcgtctccg acctgatgca gctctcggag
      481 ggcgaagaat ctcgtgcttt cagcttcgat gtaggagggc gtggatatgt cctgcgggta
      541 aatagctgcg ccgatggttt ctacaaagat cgttatgttt atcggcactt tgcatcggcc
      601 gcgctcccga ttccggaagt gcttgacatt ggggaattca gcgagagcct gacctattgc
      661 atctcccgcc gtgcacaggg tgtcacgttg caagacctgc ctgaaaccga actgcccgct
      721 gttctgcagc cggtcgcgga ggccatggat gcgatcgctg cggccgatct tagccagacg
      781 agcgggttcg gcccattcgg accgcaagga atcggtcaat acactacatg gcgtgatttc
      841 atatgcgcga ttgctgatcc ccatgtgtat cactggcaaa ctgtgatgga cgacaccgtc
      901 agtgcgtccg tcgcgcaggc tctcgatgag ctgatgcttt gggccgagga ctgccccgaa
      961 gtccggcacc tcgtgcacgc ggatttcggc tccaacaatg tcctgacgga caatggccgc
     1021 ataacagcgg tcattgactg gagcgaggcg atgttcgggg attcccaata cgaggtcgcc
     1081 aacatcttct tctggaggcc gtggttggct tgtatggagc agcagacgcg ctacttcgag
     1141 cggaggcatc cggagcttgc aggatcgccg cggctccggg cgtatatgct ccgcattggt
     1201 cttgaccaac tctatcagag cttggttgac ggcaatttcg atgatgcagc ttgggcgcag
     1261 ggtcgatgcg acgcaatcgt ccgatccgga gccgggactg tcgggcgtac acaaatcgcc
     1321 cgcagaagcg cggccgtctg gaccgatggc tgtgtagaag tactcgccga tagtggaaac
     1381 cgacgcccca gcactcgtcc gagggcaaag gaatagcacg tactacgaga tttcgattcc
     1441 accgccgcct tctatgaaag gttgggcttc ggaatcgttt tccgggacgc cggctggatg
     1501 atcctccagc gcggggatct catgctggag ttcttcgccc accccaactt gtttattgca
     1561 gcttataatg gttacaaata aagcaatagc atcacaaatt tcacaaataa agcatttttt
     1621 tcactgcatt ctagttgtgg tttgtccaaa ctcatcaatg tatcttatca tgtctgtata
     1681 ccgtcgacct ctagctagag cttggcgtaa tcatggtcat agctgtttcc tgtgtgaaat
     1741 tgttatccgc tcacaattcc acacaacata cgagccggaa gcataaagtg taaagcctgg
     1801 ggtgcctaat gagtgagcta actcacatta attgcgttgc gctcactgcc cgctttccag
     1861 tcgggaaacc tgtcgtgcca gctgcattaa tgaatcggcc aacgcgcggg gagaggcggt
     1921 ttgcgtattg ggcgctcttc cgcttcctcg ctcactgact cgctgcgctc ggtcgttcgg
     1981 ctgcggcgag cggtatcagc tcactcaaag gcggtaatac ggttatccac agaatcaggg
     2041 gataacgcag gaaagaacat gtgagcaaaa ggccagcaaa aggccaggaa ccgtaaaaag
     2101 gccgcgttgc tggcgttttt ccataggctc cgcccccctg acgagcatca caaaaatcga
     2161 cgctcaagtc agaggtggcg aaacccgaca ggactataaa gataccaggc gtttccccct
     2221 ggaagctccc tcgtgcgctc tcctgttccg accctgccgc ttaccggata cctgtccgcc
     2281 tttctccctt cgggaagcgt ggcgctttct catagctcac gctgtaggta tctcagttcg
     2341 gtgtaggtcg ttcgctccaa gctgggctgt gtgcacgaac cccccgttca gcccgaccgc
     2401 tgcgccttat ccggtaacta tcgtcttgag tccaacccgg taagacacga cttatcgcca
     2461 ctggcagcag ccactggtaa caggattagc agagcgaggt atgtaggcgg tgctacagag
     2521 ttcttgaagt ggtggcctaa ctacggctac actagaagga cagtatttgg tatctgcgct
     2581 ctgctgaagc cagttacctt cggaaaaaga gttggtagct cttgatccgg caaacaaacc
     2641 accgctggta gcggtggttt ttttgtttgc aagcagcaga ttacgcgcag aaaaaaagga
     2701 tctcaagaag atcctttgat cttttctacg gggtctgacg ctcagtggaa cgaaaactca
     2761 cgttaaggga ttttggtcat gagattatca aaaaggatct tcacctagat ccttttaaat
     2821 taaaaatgaa gttttaaatc aatctaaagt atatatgagt aaacttggtc tgacagttac
     2881 caatgcttaa tcagtgaggc acctatctca gcgatctgtc tatttcgttc atccatagtt
     2941 gcctgactcc ccgtcgtgta gataactacg atacgggagg gcttaccatc tggccccagt
     3001 gctgcaatga taccgcgaga cccacgctca ccggctccag atttatcagc aataaaccag
     3061 ccagccggaa gggccgagcg cagaagtggt cctgcaactt tatccgcctc catccagtct
     3121 attaattgtt gccgggaagc tagagtaagt agttcgccag ttaatagttt gcgcaacgtt
     3181 gttgccattg ctacaggcat cgtggtgtca cgctcgtcgt ttggtatggc ttcattcagc
     3241 tccggttccc aacgatcaag gcgagttaca tgatccccca tgttgtgcaa aaaagcggtt
     3301 agctccttcg gtcctccgat cgttgtcaga agtaagttgg ccgcagtgtt atcactcatg
     3361 gttatggcag cactgcataa ttctcttact gtcatgccat ccgtaagatg cttttctgtg
     3421 actggtgagt actcaaccaa gtcattctga gaatagtgta tgcggcgacc gagttgctct
     3481 tgcccggcgt caatacggga taataccgcg ccacatagca gaactttaaa agtgctcatc
     3541 attggaaaac gttcttcggg gcgaaaactc tcaaggatct taccgctgtt gagatccagt
     3601 tcgatgtaac ccactcgtgc acccaactga tcttcagcat cttttacttt caccagcgtt
     3661 tctgggtgag caaaaacagg aaggcaaaat gccgcaaaaa agggaataag ggcgacacgg
     3721 aaatgttgaa tactcatact cttccttttt caatattatt gaagcattta tcagggttat
     3781 tgtctcatga gcggatacat atttgaatgt atttagaaaa ataaacaaat aggggttccg
     3841 cgcacatttc cccgaaaagt gccacctgac gtcgacggat cgggagatct cccgatcccc
     3901 tatggtgcac tctcagtaca atctgctctg atgccgcata gttaagccag tatctgctcc
     3961 ctgcttgtgt gttggaggtc gctgagtagt gcgcgagcaa aatttaagct acaacaaggc
     4021 aaggcttgac cgacaattgc atgaagaatc tgcttagggt taggcgtttt gcgctgcttc
     4081 gtacgggcca gatatacgcg ttgacattga ttattgacta gttattaata gtaatcaatt
     4141 acggggtcat tagttcatag cccatatatg gagttccgcg ttacataact tacggtaaat
     4201 ggcccgcctg gctgaccgcc caacgacccc cgcccattga cgtcaataat gacgtatgtt
     4261 cccatagtaa cgccaatagg gactttccat tgacgtcaat gggtggagta tttacggtaa
     4321 actgcccact tggcagtaca tcaagtgtat catatgccaa gtacgccccc tattgacgtc
     4381 aatgacggta aatggcccgc ctggcattat gcccagtaca tgaccttatg ggactttcct
     4441 acttggcagt acatctacgt attagtcatc gctattacca tggtgatgcg gttttggcag
     4501 tacatcaatg ggcgtggata gcggtttgac tcacggggat ttccaagtct ccaccccatt
     4561 gacgtcaatg ggagtttgtt ttggcaccaa aatcaacggg actttccaaa atgtcgtaac
     4621 aactccgccc cattgacgca aatgggcggt aggcgtgtac ggtgggaggt ctatataagc
     4681 agagctctcc ctatcagtga tagagatctc cctatcagtg atagagatcg tcgacgagct
     4741 cgtttagtga accgtcagat cgcctggaga cgccatccac gctgttttga cctccataga
     4801 agacaccggg accgatccag cctccggact ctagcgttta aacttaagct tcgccaccAT
     4861 GCACAGCTCA GCACTGCTCT GTTGCCTGGT CCTCCTGACT GGGGTGAGGg ctagcATGGT
     4921 CTCAAAGGGC GAGGAACTTT TTACGGGCGT TGTTCCGATC CTCGTCGAAT TGGACGGGGA
     4981 CGTTAATGGG CATAAATTCT CAGTTAGTGG TGAGGGTGAG GGGGACGCGA CATATGGGAA
     5041 ACTTACGCTG AAGTTCATAT GTACCACCGG AAAATTGCCA GTGCCGTGGC CTACTCTCGT
     5101 CACCACCCTG ACATATGGTG TTCAGTGTTT TAGCCGGTAT CCAGACCATA TGAAACAGCA
     5161 CGATTTTTTT AAATCCGCTA TGCCTGAAGG TTACGTACAG GAGCGAACGA TATTTTTTAA
     5221 AGACGACGGA AACTACAAAA CTAGAGCCGA GGTAAAATTC GAGGGTGACA CTCTCGTGAA
     5281 CCGGATCGAA CTGAAGGGCA TAGATTTTAA GGAGGATGGC AATATACTGG GCCACAAGCT
     5341 CGAATACAAC TATAATTCTC ATAATGTCTA TATCATGGCG GACAAACAGA AAAACGGCAT
     5401 CAAGGTAAAC TTTAAAATCC GACACAATAT TGAGGACGGC TCTGTCCAGC TTGCGGACCA
     5461 TTACCAACAG AACACGCCGA TAGGGGATGG TCCAGTACTT CTCCCTGATA ATCACTATTT
     5521 GTCTACTCAG TCAGCTCTTA GCAAGGACCC AAACGAAAAA CGGGATCACA TGGTCCTTCT
     5581 TGAGTTCGTC ACTGCGGCTG GGATAACACT CGGGATGGAC GAACTGTATA AGggcgccgg
     5641 gacaggaggg tctgggggtg gcactggcgg atctggagga gactacaagg acgatgacga
     5701 caacggcgga tcgggggggt ctggtggtag tggcggttcg gggggaGGCA CAggtggatc
     5761 cGACGAGGTG TGGGTGGTGG GCATGGGCAT CGTCATGTCT CTCATCGTCC TGGCCATCGT
     5821 GTTTGGCAAT GTGCTGGTCA TCACAGCCAT TGCCAAGTTC GAGCGTCTGC AGACGGTCAC
     5881 CGGGGGCGGC TCTctcgagG GCGGGGGCTC GGGGCTCGAA aacttgtact tccagagtGG
     5941 CAGTggaGGT ACCAATTACT TCATCACTTC ACTGGCCTGT GCTGATCTGG TCATGGGCCT
     6001 GGCAGTGGTG CCCTTTGGGG CCGCCCATAT TCTTATGAAA ATGTGGACTT TTGGCAACTT
     6061 CTGGGATATC TACATCTGGG CTCCCTTGGC CGGGACTTGT GGGGTCCTTC TCCTGTCACT
     6121 GGTTATCACC CTTTACTGCA ACAAGTACAA AAGCAGACGC AGTTTTATTG ATGAAAAGAA
     6181 AATGCCTTAG ggcccGAAca aaaactcatc tcagaagagg atctgaatag cgccgtcgac
     6241 catcatcata atcatcattg agtttaaacc cgctgatcag cctcgactgt gccttctagt
     6301 tgccagccat ctgttgtttg cccctccccc gtgccttcct tgaccctgga aggtgccact
     6361 cccactgtcc tttcctaata aaatgaggaa attgcatcgc attgtctgag taggtgtcat
     6421 tctattctgg ggggtggggt ggggcaggac agcaaggggg aggattggga agacaatagc
     6481 aggcatgctg ggga
//
