# Supplementary material for: Protease-controlled secretion and display of intercellular signals
Source: Nat Commun. 2022 Feb 17;13:912. doi: 10.1038/s41467-022-28623-y (PMC8854555; doi:10.1038/s41467-022-28623-y)
Supplement: Supplementary file 7 — Source Data [file 41467_2022_28623_MOESM7_ESM.zip › Source Data/Plasmids/RELEASE Plasmids/Logic Gates/cmvto-seap-26sfur-b2ad-hcvs-tevs-kkmp.gb]

LOCUS       CMVTO-SEAP-26SFur-B2AD- 7031 bp ds-DNA     circular     24-AUG-2021
DEFINITION  .
FEATURES             Location/Qualifiers
     promoter        complement(858..956)
                     /label="bla promoter"
                     /ApEinfo_revcolor=#c6c9d1
                     /ApEinfo_fwdcolor=#c6c9d1
     promoter        1220..1847
                     /label="CMV"
                     /ApEinfo_revcolor=#c6c9d1
                     /ApEinfo_fwdcolor=#c6c9d1
     promoter        1299..1602
                     /label="CMV enhancer"
                     /ApEinfo_revcolor=#c7b0e3
                     /ApEinfo_fwdcolor=#c7b0e3
     promoter        1603..1806
                     /label="CMV promoter"
                     /ApEinfo_revcolor=#9eafd2
                     /ApEinfo_fwdcolor=#9eafd2
     TATA_signal     1792..1798
                     /label="TATA box"
                     /ApEinfo_revcolor=#b4abac
                     /ApEinfo_fwdcolor=#b4abac
     misc_feature    1808..1826
                     /label="TetO"
                     /ApEinfo_revcolor=#b4abac
                     /ApEinfo_fwdcolor=#b4abac
     misc_feature    1808..1847
                     /label="TetR binding sites"
                     /ApEinfo_revcolor=#b4abac
                     /ApEinfo_fwdcolor=#b4abac
     misc_feature    1829..1847
                     /label="TetO"
                     /ApEinfo_revcolor=#b4abac
                     /ApEinfo_fwdcolor=#b4abac
     misc_feature    1971..1978
                     /label="Kozak"
                     /ApEinfo_revcolor=#b4abac
                     /ApEinfo_fwdcolor=#b4abac
     misc_feature    1979..3496
                     /label="SEAP"
                     /ApEinfo_revcolor=#c6c9d1
                     /ApEinfo_fwdcolor=#c6c9d1
     CDS             1979..3496
                     /label="Translation 1979-3496"
     CDS             3497..3502
                     /label="Translation 3497-3502"
     misc_feature    3503..3550
                     /label="Sindbis virus intracellular 26S RNA"
                     /ApEinfo_revcolor=#ffef86
                     /ApEinfo_fwdcolor=#ffef86
     CDS             3503..3550
                     /label="Translation 3503-3550"
     misc_feature    3551..3670
                     /label="Human Beta-2 Adrenergic Part 1"
                     /ApEinfo_revcolor=#c7b0e3
                     /ApEinfo_fwdcolor=#c7b0e3
     CDS             3551..3670
                     /label="Translation 3551-3670"
     misc_feature    3671..3742
                     /label="HCV Cut Site"
                     /ApEinfo_revcolor=#ff9ccd
                     /ApEinfo_fwdcolor=#ff9ccd
     CDS             3671..3742
                     /label="Translation 3671-3742"
     misc_feature    3695..3724
                     /label="NS5A/NS5B cut site"
                     /ApEinfo_revcolor=#84b0dc
                     /ApEinfo_fwdcolor=#84b0dc
     CDS             3743..3748
                     /label="Translation 3743-3748"
     CDS             3749..3799
                     /label="Translation 3749-3799"
     CDS             3764..3784
                     /label="TEVsite"
                     /ApEinfo_revcolor=#993366
                     /ApEinfo_fwdcolor=#993366
     misc_feature    3800..3844
                     /label="Adenovirus type 2"
                     /ApEinfo_revcolor=#84b0dc
                     /ApEinfo_fwdcolor=#84b0dc
     CDS             3800..3844
                     /label="Translation 3800-3844"
     CDS             3845..3847
                     /label="Translation 3845-3847"
     CDS             3856..3885
                     /label="c-myc epitope"
                     /ApEinfo_revcolor=#993366
                     /ApEinfo_fwdcolor=#993366
     misc_feature    3885..3887
                     /label="New Stop"
                     /ApEinfo_revcolor=#b4abac
                     /ApEinfo_fwdcolor=#b4abac
     CDS             3898..3915
                     /label="Polyhistidine tag"
                     /ApEinfo_revcolor=#993366
                     /ApEinfo_fwdcolor=#993366
     misc_feature    3916..3918
                     /label="STOP (missing now)"
                     /ApEinfo_revcolor=#a187be
                     /ApEinfo_fwdcolor=#a187be
     polyA_signal    3937..4151
                     /label="BGH polyadenylation sequence"
                     /ApEinfo_revcolor=#b4abac
                     /ApEinfo_fwdcolor=#b4abac
     polyA_signal    4184..4207
                     /label="BGH pA"
                     /ApEinfo_revcolor=#b4abac
                     /ApEinfo_fwdcolor=#b4abac
     misc_feature    4490..4537
                     /label="FRT"
                     /ApEinfo_revcolor=#b4abac
                     /ApEinfo_fwdcolor=#b4abac
     misc_recomb     4504..4537
                     /label="FRT"
                     /ApEinfo_revcolor=#c7b0e3
                     /ApEinfo_fwdcolor=#c7b0e3
     gene            4545..5565
                     /label="Hygromycin"
                     /ApEinfo_revcolor=#b4abac
                     /ApEinfo_fwdcolor=#b4abac
     polyA_signal    5697..5827
                     /label="SV40 pA"
                     /ApEinfo_revcolor=#b4abac
                     /ApEinfo_fwdcolor=#b4abac
     primer_bind     complement(5863..5883)
                     /label="M13-rev"
                     /ApEinfo_revcolor=#85dae9
                     /ApEinfo_fwdcolor=#85dae9
     misc_binding    complement(5889..5911)
                     /label="LacO"
                     /ApEinfo_revcolor=#84b0dc
                     /ApEinfo_fwdcolor=#84b0dc
     promoter        complement(5915..5945)
                     /label="lac promoter"
                     /ApEinfo_revcolor=#c7b0e3
                     /ApEinfo_fwdcolor=#c7b0e3
     rep_origin      6210..6883
                     /label="pUC ori"
                     /ApEinfo_revcolor=#ffef86
                     /ApEinfo_fwdcolor=#ffef86
     rep_origin      complement(6251..6933)
                     /label="ColE1 origin"
                     /ApEinfo_revcolor=#9eafd2
                     /ApEinfo_fwdcolor=#9eafd2
     CDS             complement(join(7028..7031,1..857))
                     /label="Amp (bla)"
                     /ApEinfo_revcolor=#993366
                     /ApEinfo_fwdcolor=#993366
     CDS             complement(join(7031..7031,1..659))
                     /label="AmpR"
                     /ApEinfo_revcolor=#ffef86
                     /ApEinfo_fwdcolor=#ffef86
ORIGIN
        1 caatgcttaa tcagtgaggc acctatctca gcgatctgtc tatttcgttc atccatagtt
       61 gcctgactcc ccgtcgtgta gataactacg atacgggagg gcttaccatc tggccccagt
      121 gctgcaatga taccgcgaga cccacgctca ccggctccag atttatcagc aataaaccag
      181 ccagccggaa gggccgagcg cagaagtggt cctgcaactt tatccgcctc catccagtct
      241 attaattgtt gccgggaagc tagagtaagt agttcgccag ttaatagttt gcgcaacgtt
      301 gttgccattg ctacaggcat cgtggtgtca cgctcgtcgt ttggtatggc ttcattcagc
      361 tccggttccc aacgatcaag gcgagttaca tgatccccca tgttgtgcaa aaaagcggtt
      421 agctccttcg gtcctccgat cgttgtcaga agtaagttgg ccgcagtgtt atcactcatg
      481 gttatggcag cactgcataa ttctcttact gtcatgccat ccgtaagatg cttttctgtg
      541 actggtgagt actcaaccaa gtcattctga gaatagtgta tgcggcgacc gagttgctct
      601 tgcccggcgt caatacggga taataccgcg ccacatagca gaactttaaa agtgctcatc
      661 attggaaaac gttcttcggg gcgaaaactc tcaaggatct taccgctgtt gagatccagt
      721 tcgatgtaac ccactcgtgc acccaactga tcttcagcat cttttacttt caccagcgtt
      781 tctgggtgag caaaaacagg aaggcaaaat gccgcaaaaa agggaataag ggcgacacgg
      841 aaatgttgaa tactcatact cttccttttt caatattatt gaagcattta tcagggttat
      901 tgtctcatga gcggatacat atttgaatgt atttagaaaa ataaacaaat aggggttccg
      961 cgcacatttc cccgaaaagt gccacctgac gtcgacggat cgggagatct cccgatcccc
     1021 tatggtgcac tctcagtaca atctgctctg atgccgcata gttaagccag tatctgctcc
     1081 ctgcttgtgt gttggaggtc gctgagtagt gcgcgagcaa aatttaagct acaacaaggc
     1141 aaggcttgac cgacaattgc atgaagaatc tgcttagggt taggcgtttt gcgctgcttc
     1201 gtacgggcca gatatacgcg ttgacattga ttattgacta gttattaata gtaatcaatt
     1261 acggggtcat tagttcatag cccatatatg gagttccgcg ttacataact tacggtaaat
     1321 ggcccgcctg gctgaccgcc caacgacccc cgcccattga cgtcaataat gacgtatgtt
     1381 cccatagtaa cgccaatagg gactttccat tgacgtcaat gggtggagta tttacggtaa
     1441 actgcccact tggcagtaca tcaagtgtat catatgccaa gtacgccccc tattgacgtc
     1501 aatgacggta aatggcccgc ctggcattat gcccagtaca tgaccttatg ggactttcct
     1561 acttggcagt acatctacgt attagtcatc gctattacca tggtgatgcg gttttggcag
     1621 tacatcaatg ggcgtggata gcggtttgac tcacggggat ttccaagtct ccaccccatt
     1681 gacgtcaatg ggagtttgtt ttggcaccaa aatcaacggg actttccaaa atgtcgtaac
     1741 aactccgccc cattgacgca aatgggcggt aggcgtgtac ggtgggaggt ctatataagc
     1801 agagctctcc ctatcagtga tagagatctc cctatcagtg atagagatcg tcgacgagct
     1861 cgtttagtga accgtcagat cgcctggaga cgccatccac gctgttttga cctccataga
     1921 agacaccggg accgatccag cctccggact ctagcgttta aacttaagct tcgccaccAT
     1981 GCTGCTCCTG TTGCTGCTGC TGGGCCTGAG GCTACAGCTC TCCCTGGGCA TCATCCCAGT
     2041 TGAGGAGGAG AACCCGGACT TCTGGAACCG CGAGGCAGCC GAGGCCCTGG GTGCCGCCAA
     2101 GAAGCTGCAG CCTGCACAGA CAGCCGCCAA GAACCTCATC ATCTTCCTGG GCGATGGGAT
     2161 GGGGGTGTCT ACGGTGACAG CTGCCAGGAT TCTAAAAGGG CAGAAGAAGG ACAAACTGGG
     2221 GCCTGAGATA CCCCTGGCCA TGGACCGCTT CCCATATGTG GCTCTGTCCA AGACATACAA
     2281 TGTAGACAAA CATGTGCCAG ACAGTGGAGC CACAGCCACG GCCTACCTGT GCGGGGTCAA
     2341 GGGCAACTTC CAGACCATTG GCTTGAGTGC AGCCGCCCGC TTTAACCAGT GCAACACGAC
     2401 ACGCGGCAAC GAGGTCATCT CCGTGATGAA TCGGGCCAAG AAAGCAGGGA AGTCAGTGGG
     2461 AGTGGTAACC ACCACACGAG TGCAGCACGC CTCGCCAGCC GGCACCTACG CCCACACGGT
     2521 GAACCGCAAC TGGTACTCGG ACGCCGACGT GCCTGCCTCG GCCCGCCAGG AGGGGTGCCA
     2581 GGACATCGCT ACGCAGCTCA TCTCCAACAT GGACATTGAC GTGATCCTAG GTGGAGGCCG
     2641 AAAATACATG TTTCCCATGG GAACCCCAGA CCCTGAGTAC CCAGATGACT ACAGCCAAGG
     2701 TGGGACCAGG CTGGACGGGA AGAATCTGGT GCAGGAATGG CTGGCGAAGC GCCAGGGTGC
     2761 CCGGTATGTG TGGAACCGCA CTGAGCTCAT GCAGGCTTCC CTGGACCCGT CTGTGACCCA
     2821 TCTCATGGGT CTCTTTGAGC CTGGAGACAT GAAATACGAG ATCCACCGAG ACTCCACACT
     2881 GGACCCCTCC CTGATGGAGA TGACAGAGGC TGCCCTGCGC CTGCTGAGCA GGAACCCCCG
     2941 CGGCTTCTTC CTCTTCGTGG AGGGTGGTCG CATCGACCAT GGTCATCATG AAAGCAGGGC
     3001 TTACCGGGCA CTGACTGAGA CGATCATGTT CGACGACGCC ATTGAGAGGG CGGGCCAGCT
     3061 CACCAGCGAG GAGGACACGC TGAGCCTCGT CACTGCCGAC CACTCCCACG TCTTCTCCTT
     3121 CGGAGGCTAC CCCCTGCGAG GGAGCTCCAT CTTCGGGCTG GCCCCTGGCA AGGCCCGGGA
     3181 CAGGAAGGCC TACACGGTCC TCCTATACGG AAACGGTCCA GGCTATGTGC TCAAGGACGG
     3241 CGCTCGGCCG GATGTTACCG AGAGCGAGAG CGGGAGCCCC GAGTATCGGC AGCAGTCAGC
     3301 AGTGCCCCTG GACGAAGAGA CCCACGCAGG CGAGGACGTG GCGGTGTTCG CGCGCGGCCC
     3361 GCAGGCGCAC CTGGTTCACG GCGTGCAGGA GCAGACCTTC ATAGCGCACG TCATGGCCTT
     3421 CGCCGCCTGC CTGGAGCCCT ACACCGCCTG CGACCTGGCA CCCCCCGCCG GCACCACCGA
     3481 CGCCGCGCAC CCGGGTggat ccTCTGGCAG AAGCAAAAGA AGCGTCATTG ACGGCTTTAC
     3541 CCTGACCAGC GACGAGGTGT GGGTGGTGGG CATGGGCATC GTCATGTCTC TCATCGTCCT
     3601 GGCCATCGTG TTTGGCAATG TGCTGGTCAT CACAGCCATT GCCAAGTTCG AGCGTCTGCA
     3661 GACGGTCACC TCTACCGTGA GCGAGGAAGC TAGTGAGGAT GTCGTCTGCT GCTCAATGTC
     3721 CTACACATGG ACAGGAGCCC TGGGTACCGG GGGCGGCTCT ctcgagaact tgtacttcca
     3781 gagtGGCAGT ggaGGTACCA AGTACAAAAG CAGACGCAGT TTTATTGATG AAAAGAAAAT
     3841 GCCTTAGggc ccGAAcaaaa actcatctca gaagaggatc tgaatagcgc cgtcgaccat
     3901 catcataatc atcattgagt ttaaacccgc tgatcagcct cgactgtgcc ttctagttgc
     3961 cagccatctg ttgtttgccc ctcccccgtg ccttccttga ccctggaagg tgccactccc
     4021 actgtccttt cctaataaaa tgaggaaatt gcatcgcatt gtctgagtag gtgtcattct
     4081 attctggggg gtggggtggg gcaggacagc aagggggagg attgggaaga caatagcagg
     4141 catgctgggg atgcggtggg ctctatggag atctatcgat gttctgggga tgcggtgggc
     4201 tctatggctt ctgaggcgga aagaaccagc tggggctcta gggggtatcc ccnnnnnnnn
     4261 nnnnnnnnnn nnnnnnnnnn nnnnnnnnnn nnnnnnnnnn nnnnnnnnnn nnnnnnnnnn
     4321 nnnnnnnnnn nnnnnnnnnn nnnnnnnnnn nnnnnnnnnn nnnnnnnnnn nnnnnncnnn
     4381 nnnnnnnnnn nnnnnnnnnn nnnnnnnnnn nnnnnnnnnn nnnnnnnnnn nnnnnnnnnn
     4441 nnnnnnnnnn nnnnnnnnnn nnnnnnnagg gtgatggttc acgtacctag aagttcctat
     4501 tccgaagttc ctattctcta gaaagtatag gaacttcctt ggccaaaaag cctgaactca
     4561 ccgcgacgtc tgtcgagaag tttctgatcg aaaagttcga cagcgtctcc gacctgatgc
     4621 agctctcgga gggcgaagaa tctcgtgctt tcagcttcga tgtaggaggg cgtggatatg
     4681 tcctgcgggt aaatagctgc gccgatggtt tctacaaaga tcgttatgtt tatcggcact
     4741 ttgcatcggc cgcgctcccg attccggaag tgcttgacat tggggaattc agcgagagcc
     4801 tgacctattg catctcccgc cgtgcacagg gtgtcacgtt gcaagacctg cctgaaaccg
     4861 aactgcccgc tgttctgcag ccggtcgcgg aggccatgga tgcgatcgct gcggccgatc
     4921 ttagccagac gagcgggttc ggcccattcg gaccgcaagg aatcggtcaa tacactacat
     4981 ggcgtgattt catatgcgcg attgctgatc cccatgtgta tcactggcaa actgtgatgg
     5041 acgacaccgt cagtgcgtcc gtcgcgcagg ctctcgatga gctgatgctt tgggccgagg
     5101 actgccccga agtccggcac ctcgtgcacg cggatttcgg ctccaacaat gtcctgacgg
     5161 acaatggccg cataacagcg gtcattgact ggagcgaggc gatgttcggg gattcccaat
     5221 acgaggtcgc caacatcttc ttctggaggc cgtggttggc ttgtatggag cagcagacgc
     5281 gctacttcga gcggaggcat ccggagcttg caggatcgcc gcggctccgg gcgtatatgc
     5341 tccgcattgg tcttgaccaa ctctatcaga gcttggttga cggcaatttc gatgatgcag
     5401 cttgggcgca gggtcgatgc gacgcaatcg tccgatccgg agccgggact gtcgggcgta
     5461 cacaaatcgc ccgcagaagc gcggccgtct ggaccgatgg ctgtgtagaa gtactcgccg
     5521 atagtggaaa ccgacgcccc agcactcgtc cgagggcaaa ggaatagcac gtactacgag
     5581 atttcgattc caccgccgcc ttctatgaaa ggttgggctt cggaatcgtt ttccgggacg
     5641 ccggctggat gatcctccag cgcggggatc tcatgctgga gttcttcgcc caccccaact
     5701 tgtttattgc agcttataat ggttacaaat aaagcaatag catcacaaat ttcacaaata
     5761 aagcattttt ttcactgcat tctagttgtg gtttgtccaa actcatcaat gtatcttatc
     5821 atgtctgtat accgtcgacc tctagctaga gcttggcgta atcatggtca tagctgtttc
     5881 ctgtgtgaaa ttgttatccg ctcacaattc cacacaacat acgagccgga agcataaagt
     5941 gtaaagcctg gggtgcctaa tgagtgagct aactcacatt aattgcgttg cgctcactgc
     6001 ccgctttcca gtcgggaaac ctgtcgtgcc agctgcatta atgaatcggc caacgcgcgg
     6061 ggagaggcgg tttgcgtatt gggcgctctt ccgcttcctc gctcactgac tcgctgcgct
     6121 cggtcgttcg gctgcggcga gcggtatcag ctcactcaaa ggcggtaata cggttatcca
     6181 cagaatcagg ggataacgca ggaaagaaca tgtgagcaaa aggccagcaa aaggccagga
     6241 accgtaaaaa ggccgcgttg ctggcgtttt tccataggct ccgcccccct gacgagcatc
     6301 acaaaaatcg acgctcaagt cagaggtggc gaaacccgac aggactataa agataccagg
     6361 cgtttccccc tggaagctcc ctcgtgcgct ctcctgttcc gaccctgccg cttaccggat
     6421 acctgtccgc ctttctccct tcgggaagcg tggcgctttc tcatagctca cgctgtaggt
     6481 atctcagttc ggtgtaggtc gttcgctcca agctgggctg tgtgcacgaa ccccccgttc
     6541 agcccgaccg ctgcgcctta tccggtaact atcgtcttga gtccaacccg gtaagacacg
     6601 acttatcgcc actggcagca gccactggta acaggattag cagagcgagg tatgtaggcg
     6661 gtgctacaga gttcttgaag tggtggccta actacggcta cactagaagg acagtatttg
     6721 gtatctgcgc tctgctgaag ccagttacct tcggaaaaag agttggtagc tcttgatccg
     6781 gcaaacaaac caccgctggt agcggtggtt tttttgtttg caagcagcag attacgcgca
     6841 gaaaaaaagg atctcaagaa gatcctttga tcttttctac ggggtctgac gctcagtgga
     6901 acgaaaactc acgttaaggg attttggtca tgagattatc aaaaaggatc ttcacctaga
     6961 tccttttaaa ttaaaaatga agttttaaat caatctaaag tatatatgag taaacttggt
     7021 ctgacagtta c
//
