# Supplementary material for: Protease-controlled secretion and display of intercellular signals
Source: Nat Commun. 2022 Feb 17;13:912. doi: 10.1038/s41467-022-28623-y (PMC8854555; doi:10.1038/s41467-022-28623-y)
Supplement: Supplementary file 7 — Source Data [file 41467_2022_28623_MOESM7_ESM.zip › Source Data/Plasmids/RELEASE Plasmids/Logic Gates/cmvto-p450-hcvs-b2ad2-26sfur-seap-26sfur-b2ad-tevs-kkmp.gb]

LOCUS       CMVTO-p450-hcvs-B2AD2-2 7223 bp ds-DNA     circular     26-AUG-2021
DEFINITION  .
FEATURES             Location/Qualifiers
     polyA_signal    33..56
                     /label="BGH pA"
                     /ApEinfo_revcolor=#ff0080
                     /ApEinfo_fwdcolor=#ff0080
     misc_feature    339..386
                     /label="FRT"
                     /ApEinfo_revcolor=#0080ff
                     /ApEinfo_fwdcolor=#0080ff
     gene            394..1414
                     /label="Hygromycin"
                     /ApEinfo_revcolor=#b1ff67
                     /ApEinfo_fwdcolor=#b1ff67
     polyA_signal    1546..1676
                     /label="SV40 pA"
                     /ApEinfo_revcolor=#ff0080
                     /ApEinfo_fwdcolor=#ff0080
     rep_origin      2059..2732
                     /label="pUC ori"
                     /ApEinfo_revcolor=#c6c9d1
                     /ApEinfo_fwdcolor=#c6c9d1
     CDS             complement(2877..3737)
                     /label="Amp (bla)"
                     /ApEinfo_revcolor=#ff0000
                     /ApEinfo_fwdcolor=#ff0000
     promoter        complement(3738..3836)
                     /label="bla promoter"
                     /ApEinfo_revcolor=#d59687
                     /ApEinfo_fwdcolor=#d59687
     primer_bind     4024..4043
                     /label="primer3"
                     /ApEinfo_revcolor=#84b0dc
                     /ApEinfo_fwdcolor=#84b0dc
     promoter        4100..4727
                     /label="CMV"
                     /ApEinfo_revcolor=#d59687
                     /ApEinfo_fwdcolor=#d59687
     enhancer        4100..4826
                     /label="CMV promoter (with TetOs)"
                     /ApEinfo_revcolor=#800080
                     /ApEinfo_fwdcolor=#800080
     misc_feature    4585..4585
                     /label="A"
                     /ApEinfo_revcolor=#0080ff
                     /ApEinfo_fwdcolor=#0080ff
     TATA_signal     4672..4678
                     /label="TATA box"
                     /ApEinfo_revcolor=#b1ff67
                     /ApEinfo_fwdcolor=#b1ff67
     misc_feature    4688..4706
                     /label="TetO"
                     /ApEinfo_revcolor=#a187be
                     /ApEinfo_fwdcolor=#a187be
     misc_feature    4688..4727
                     /label="TetR binding sites"
                     /ApEinfo_revcolor=#a187be
                     /ApEinfo_fwdcolor=#a187be
     misc_feature    4709..4727
                     /label="TetO"
                     /ApEinfo_revcolor=#a187be
                     /ApEinfo_fwdcolor=#a187be
     primer_bind     4851..4858
                     /label="primer3"
                     /ApEinfo_revcolor=#84b0dc
                     /ApEinfo_fwdcolor=#84b0dc
     misc_feature    4851..4858
                     /label="Kozak"
                     /ApEinfo_revcolor=#0080ff
                     /ApEinfo_fwdcolor=#0080ff
     CDS             4859..4945
                     /label="p450"
                     /ApEinfo_revcolor=#993366
                     /ApEinfo_fwdcolor=#993366
     CDS             4859..4957
                     /label="Translation 4859-4957"
     CDS             4958..6646
                     /label="Translation 4958-6646"
     misc_feature    4964..5035
                     /label="HCV Cut Site"
                     /ApEinfo_revcolor=#ff9ccd
                     /ApEinfo_fwdcolor=#ff9ccd
     misc_feature    4988..5017
                     /label="NS5A/NS5B cut site"
                     /ApEinfo_revcolor=#84b0dc
                     /ApEinfo_fwdcolor=#84b0dc
     misc_feature    5036..5131
                     /label="Human Beta-2 Adrenergic Part 2"
                     /ApEinfo_revcolor=#faac61
                     /ApEinfo_fwdcolor=#faac61
     misc_feature    5135..5182
                     /label="Sindbis virus intracellular 26S RNA"
                     /ApEinfo_revcolor=#ffef86
                     /ApEinfo_fwdcolor=#ffef86
     misc_feature    5183..6646
                     /label="SEAP (no Signal Peptide)"
                     /ApEinfo_revcolor=#faac61
                     /ApEinfo_fwdcolor=#faac61
     CDS             6647..6652
                     /label="Translation 6647-6652"
     misc_feature    6653..6700
                     /label="Sindbis virus intracellular 26S RNA"
                     /ApEinfo_revcolor=#ffef86
                     /ApEinfo_fwdcolor=#ffef86
     CDS             6653..6700
                     /label="Translation 6653-6700"
     misc_feature    6701..6820
                     /label="Human Beta-2 Adrenergic Part 1"
                     /ApEinfo_revcolor=#c7b0e3
                     /ApEinfo_fwdcolor=#c7b0e3
     CDS             6701..6820
                     /label="Translation 6701-6820"
     CDS             6821..6871
                     /label="Translation 6821-6871"
     CDS             6836..6856
                     /label="TEVsite"
                     /ApEinfo_revcolor=#993366
                     /ApEinfo_fwdcolor=#993366
     misc_feature    6872..6916
                     /label="Adenovirus type 2"
                     /ApEinfo_revcolor=#84b0dc
                     /ApEinfo_fwdcolor=#84b0dc
     CDS             6872..6916
                     /label="Translation 6872-6916"
     CDS             6917..6919
                     /label="Translation 6917-6919"
     CDS             6925..6957
                     /label="c-myc epitope"
                     /ApEinfo_revcolor=#ff0000
                     /ApEinfo_fwdcolor=#ff0000
     misc_feature    6957..6959
                     /label="New Stop"
                     /ApEinfo_revcolor=#0080ff
                     /ApEinfo_fwdcolor=#0080ff
     primer_bind     complement(6963..6982)
                     /label="primer3"
                     /ApEinfo_revcolor=#84b0dc
                     /ApEinfo_fwdcolor=#84b0dc
     CDS             6970..6987
                     /label="Polyhistidine tag"
                     /ApEinfo_revcolor=#ff0000
                     /ApEinfo_fwdcolor=#ff0000
     misc_feature    6988..6990
                     /label="cya"
                     /ApEinfo_revcolor=#0080ff
                     /ApEinfo_fwdcolor=#0080ff
     polyA_signal    7009..7223
                     /label="BGH polyadenylation sequence"
                     /ApEinfo_revcolor=#ff0080
                     /ApEinfo_fwdcolor=#ff0080
ORIGIN
        1 tgcggtgggc tctatggaga tctatcgatg ttctggggat gcggtgggct ctatggcttc
       61 tgaggcggaa agaaccagct ggggctctag ggggtatccc cnnnnnnnnn nnnnnnnnnn
      121 nnnnnnnnnn nnnnnnnnnn nnnnnnnnnn nnnnnnnnnn nnnnnnnnnn nnnnnnnnnn
      181 nnnnnnnnnn nnnnnnnnnn nnnnnnnnnn nnnnnnnnnn nnnnncnnnn nnnnnnnnnn
      241 nnnnnnnnnn nnnnnnnnnn nnnnnnnnnn nnnnnnnnnn nnnnnnnnnn nnnnnnnnnn
      301 nnnnnnnnnn nnnnnnaggg tgatggttca cgtacctaga agttcctatt ccgaagttcc
      361 tattctctag aaagtatagg aacttccttg gccaaaaagc ctgaactcac cgcgacgtct
      421 gtcgagaagt ttctgatcga aaagttcgac agcgtctccg acctgatgca gctctcggag
      481 ggcgaagaat ctcgtgcttt cagcttcgat gtaggagggc gtggatatgt cctgcgggta
      541 aatagctgcg ccgatggttt ctacaaagat cgttatgttt atcggcactt tgcatcggcc
      601 gcgctcccga ttccggaagt gcttgacatt ggggaattca gcgagagcct gacctattgc
      661 atctcccgcc gtgcacaggg tgtcacgttg caagacctgc ctgaaaccga actgcccgct
      721 gttctgcagc cggtcgcgga ggccatggat gcgatcgctg cggccgatct tagccagacg
      781 agcgggttcg gcccattcgg accgcaagga atcggtcaat acactacatg gcgtgatttc
      841 atatgcgcga ttgctgatcc ccatgtgtat cactggcaaa ctgtgatgga cgacaccgtc
      901 agtgcgtccg tcgcgcaggc tctcgatgag ctgatgcttt gggccgagga ctgccccgaa
      961 gtccggcacc tcgtgcacgc ggatttcggc tccaacaatg tcctgacgga caatggccgc
     1021 ataacagcgg tcattgactg gagcgaggcg atgttcgggg attcccaata cgaggtcgcc
     1081 aacatcttct tctggaggcc gtggttggct tgtatggagc agcagacgcg ctacttcgag
     1141 cggaggcatc cggagcttgc aggatcgccg cggctccggg cgtatatgct ccgcattggt
     1201 cttgaccaac tctatcagag cttggttgac ggcaatttcg atgatgcagc ttgggcgcag
     1261 ggtcgatgcg acgcaatcgt ccgatccgga gccgggactg tcgggcgtac acaaatcgcc
     1321 cgcagaagcg cggccgtctg gaccgatggc tgtgtagaag tactcgccga tagtggaaac
     1381 cgacgcccca gcactcgtcc gagggcaaag gaatagcacg tactacgaga tttcgattcc
     1441 accgccgcct tctatgaaag gttgggcttc ggaatcgttt tccgggacgc cggctggatg
     1501 atcctccagc gcggggatct catgctggag ttcttcgccc accccaactt gtttattgca
     1561 gcttataatg gttacaaata aagcaatagc atcacaaatt tcacaaataa agcatttttt
     1621 tcactgcatt ctagttgtgg tttgtccaaa ctcatcaatg tatcttatca tgtctgtata
     1681 ccgtcgacct ctagctagag cttggcgtaa tcatggtcat agctgtttcc tgtgtgaaat
     1741 tgttatccgc tcacaattcc acacaacata cgagccggaa gcataaagtg taaagcctgg
     1801 ggtgcctaat gagtgagcta actcacatta attgcgttgc gctcactgcc cgctttccag
     1861 tcgggaaacc tgtcgtgcca gctgcattaa tgaatcggcc aacgcgcggg gagaggcggt
     1921 ttgcgtattg ggcgctcttc cgcttcctcg ctcactgact cgctgcgctc ggtcgttcgg
     1981 ctgcggcgag cggtatcagc tcactcaaag gcggtaatac ggttatccac agaatcaggg
     2041 gataacgcag gaaagaacat gtgagcaaaa ggccagcaaa aggccaggaa ccgtaaaaag
     2101 gccgcgttgc tggcgttttt ccataggctc cgcccccctg acgagcatca caaaaatcga
     2161 cgctcaagtc agaggtggcg aaacccgaca ggactataaa gataccaggc gtttccccct
     2221 ggaagctccc tcgtgcgctc tcctgttccg accctgccgc ttaccggata cctgtccgcc
     2281 tttctccctt cgggaagcgt ggcgctttct catagctcac gctgtaggta tctcagttcg
     2341 gtgtaggtcg ttcgctccaa gctgggctgt gtgcacgaac cccccgttca gcccgaccgc
     2401 tgcgccttat ccggtaacta tcgtcttgag tccaacccgg taagacacga cttatcgcca
     2461 ctggcagcag ccactggtaa caggattagc agagcgaggt atgtaggcgg tgctacagag
     2521 ttcttgaagt ggtggcctaa ctacggctac actagaagga cagtatttgg tatctgcgct
     2581 ctgctgaagc cagttacctt cggaaaaaga gttggtagct cttgatccgg caaacaaacc
     2641 accgctggta gcggtggttt ttttgtttgc aagcagcaga ttacgcgcag aaaaaaagga
     2701 tctcaagaag atcctttgat cttttctacg gggtctgacg ctcagtggaa cgaaaactca
     2761 cgttaaggga ttttggtcat gagattatca aaaaggatct tcacctagat ccttttaaat
     2821 taaaaatgaa gttttaaatc aatctaaagt atatatgagt aaacttggtc tgacagttac
     2881 caatgcttaa tcagtgaggc acctatctca gcgatctgtc tatttcgttc atccatagtt
     2941 gcctgactcc ccgtcgtgta gataactacg atacgggagg gcttaccatc tggccccagt
     3001 gctgcaatga taccgcgaga cccacgctca ccggctccag atttatcagc aataaaccag
     3061 ccagccggaa gggccgagcg cagaagtggt cctgcaactt tatccgcctc catccagtct
     3121 attaattgtt gccgggaagc tagagtaagt agttcgccag ttaatagttt gcgcaacgtt
     3181 gttgccattg ctacaggcat cgtggtgtca cgctcgtcgt ttggtatggc ttcattcagc
     3241 tccggttccc aacgatcaag gcgagttaca tgatccccca tgttgtgcaa aaaagcggtt
     3301 agctccttcg gtcctccgat cgttgtcaga agtaagttgg ccgcagtgtt atcactcatg
     3361 gttatggcag cactgcataa ttctcttact gtcatgccat ccgtaagatg cttttctgtg
     3421 actggtgagt actcaaccaa gtcattctga gaatagtgta tgcggcgacc gagttgctct
     3481 tgcccggcgt caatacggga taataccgcg ccacatagca gaactttaaa agtgctcatc
     3541 attggaaaac gttcttcggg gcgaaaactc tcaaggatct taccgctgtt gagatccagt
     3601 tcgatgtaac ccactcgtgc acccaactga tcttcagcat cttttacttt caccagcgtt
     3661 tctgggtgag caaaaacagg aaggcaaaat gccgcaaaaa agggaataag ggcgacacgg
     3721 aaatgttgaa tactcatact cttccttttt caatattatt gaagcattta tcagggttat
     3781 tgtctcatga gcggatacat atttgaatgt atttagaaaa ataaacaaat aggggttccg
     3841 cgcacatttc cccgaaaagt gccacctgac gtcgacggat cgggagatct cccgatcccc
     3901 tatggtgcac tctcagtaca atctgctctg atgccgcata gttaagccag tatctgctcc
     3961 ctgcttgtgt gttggaggtc gctgagtagt gcgcgagcaa aatttaagct acaacaaggc
     4021 aaggcttgac cgacaattgc atgaagaatc tgcttagggt taggcgtttt gcgctgcttc
     4081 gtacgggcca gatatacgcg ttgacattga ttattgacta gttattaata gtaatcaatt
     4141 acggggtcat tagttcatag cccatatatg gagttccgcg ttacataact tacggtaaat
     4201 ggcccgcctg gctgaccgcc caacgacccc cgcccattga cgtcaataat gacgtatgtt
     4261 cccatagtaa cgccaatagg gactttccat tgacgtcaat gggtggagta tttacggtaa
     4321 actgcccact tggcagtaca tcaagtgtat catatgccaa gtacgccccc tattgacgtc
     4381 aatgacggta aatggcccgc ctggcattat gcccagtaca tgaccttatg ggactttcct
     4441 acttggcagt acatctacgt attagtcatc gctattacca tggtgatgcg gttttggcag
     4501 tacatcaatg ggcgtggata gcggtttgac tcacggggat ttccaagtct ccaccccatt
     4561 gacgtcaatg ggagtttgtt ttggcaccaa aatcaacggg actttccaaa atgtcgtaac
     4621 aactccgccc cattgacgca aatgggcggt aggcgtgtac ggtgggaggt ctatataagc
     4681 agagctctcc ctatcagtga tagagatctc cctatcagtg atagagatcg tcgacgagct
     4741 cgtttagtga accgtcagat cgcctggaga cgccatccac gctgttttga cctccataga
     4801 agacaccggg accgatccag cctccggact ctagcgttta aacttaagct tcgccaccAT
     4861 GGACCCCGTT GTCGTACTGG GACTCTGCTT GTCCTGCCTG CTCCTCCTTA GTTTGTGGAA
     4921 ACAATCTTAT GGGGGTGGAA AACTTGGCTC CGGGGGAgga tccTCTACCG TGAGCGAGGA
     4981 AGCTAGTGAG GATGTCGTCT GCTGCTCAAT GTCCTACACA TGGACAGGAG CCCTGAATTA
     5041 CTTCATCACT TCACTGGCCT GTGCTGATCT GGTCATGGGC CTGGCAGTGG TGCCCTTTGG
     5101 GGCCGCCCAT ATTCTTATGA AAATGTGGAC TggaTCTGGC AGAAGCAAAA GAAGCGTCAT
     5161 TGACGGCTTT ACCCTGACCA GCATCCCAGT TGAGGAGGAG AACCCGGACT TCTGGAACCG
     5221 CGAGGCAGCC GAGGCCCTGG GTGCCGCCAA GAAGCTGCAG CCTGCACAGA CAGCCGCCAA
     5281 GAACCTCATC ATCTTCCTGG GCGATGGGAT GGGGGTGTCT ACGGTGACAG CTGCCAGGAT
     5341 TCTAAAAGGG CAGAAGAAGG ACAAACTGGG GCCTGAGATA CCCCTGGCCA TGGACCGCTT
     5401 CCCATATGTG GCTCTGTCCA AGACATACAA TGTAGACAAA CATGTGCCAG ACAGTGGAGC
     5461 CACAGCCACG GCCTACCTGT GCGGGGTCAA GGGCAACTTC CAGACCATTG GCTTGAGTGC
     5521 AGCCGCCCGC TTTAACCAGT GCAACACGAC ACGCGGCAAC GAGGTCATCT CCGTGATGAA
     5581 TCGGGCCAAG AAAGCAGGGA AGTCAGTGGG AGTGGTAACC ACCACACGAG TGCAGCACGC
     5641 CTCGCCAGCC GGCACCTACG CCCACACGGT GAACCGCAAC TGGTACTCGG ACGCCGACGT
     5701 GCCTGCCTCG GCCCGCCAGG AGGGGTGCCA GGACATCGCT ACGCAGCTCA TCTCCAACAT
     5761 GGACATTGAC GTGATCCTAG GTGGAGGCCG AAAATACATG TTTCCCATGG GAACCCCAGA
     5821 CCCTGAGTAC CCAGATGACT ACAGCCAAGG TGGGACCAGG CTGGACGGGA AGAATCTGGT
     5881 GCAGGAATGG CTGGCGAAGC GCCAGGGTGC CCGGTATGTG TGGAACCGCA CTGAGCTCAT
     5941 GCAGGCTTCC CTGGACCCGT CTGTGACCCA TCTCATGGGT CTCTTTGAGC CTGGAGACAT
     6001 GAAATACGAG ATCCACCGAG ACTCCACACT GGACCCCTCC CTGATGGAGA TGACAGAGGC
     6061 TGCCCTGCGC CTGCTGAGCA GGAACCCCCG CGGCTTCTTC CTCTTCGTGG AGGGTGGTCG
     6121 CATCGACCAT GGTCATCATG AAAGCAGGGC TTACCGGGCA CTGACTGAGA CGATCATGTT
     6181 CGACGACGCC ATTGAGAGGG CGGGCCAGCT CACCAGCGAG GAGGACACGC TGAGCCTCGT
     6241 CACTGCCGAC CACTCCCACG TCTTCTCCTT CGGAGGCTAC CCCCTGCGAG GGAGCTCCAT
     6301 CTTCGGGCTG GCCCCTGGCA AGGCCCGGGA CAGGAAGGCC TACACGGTCC TCCTATACGG
     6361 AAACGGTCCA GGCTATGTGC TCAAGGACGG CGCTCGGCCG GATGTTACCG AGAGCGAGAG
     6421 CGGGAGCCCC GAGTATCGGC AGCAGTCAGC AGTGCCCCTG GACGAAGAGA CCCACGCAGG
     6481 CGAGGACGTG GCGGTGTTCG CGCGCGGCCC GCAGGCGCAC CTGGTTCACG GCGTGCAGGA
     6541 GCAGACCTTC ATAGCGCACG TCATGGCCTT CGCCGCCTGC CTGGAGCCCT ACACCGCCTG
     6601 CGACCTGGCA CCCCCCGCCG GCACCACCGA CGCCGCGCAC CCGGGTggat ccTCTGGCAG
     6661 AAGCAAAAGA AGCGTCATTG ACGGCTTTAC CCTGACCAGC GACGAGGTGT GGGTGGTGGG
     6721 CATGGGCATC GTCATGTCTC TCATCGTCCT GGCCATCGTG TTTGGCAATG TGCTGGTCAT
     6781 CACAGCCATT GCCAAGTTCG AGCGTCTGCA GACGGTCACC GGGGGCGGCT CTctcgagaa
     6841 cttgtacttc cagagtGGCA GTggaGGTAC CAAGTACAAA AGCAGACGCA GTTTTATTGA
     6901 TGAAAAGAAA ATGCCTTAGg gcccgaacaa aaactcatct cagaagagga tctgaatagc
     6961 gccgtcgacc atcatcatca tcatcattga gtttaaaccc gctgatcagc ctcgactgtg
     7021 ccttctagtt gccagccatc tgttgtttgc ccctcccccg tgccttcctt gaccctggaa
     7081 ggtgccactc ccactgtcct ttcctaataa aatgaggaaa ttgcatcgca ttgtctgagt
     7141 aggtgtcatt ctattctggg gggtggggtg gggcaggaca gcaaggggga ggattgggaa
     7201 gacaatagca ggcatgctgg gga
//
