# Supplementary material for: Protease-controlled secretion and display of intercellular signals
Source: Nat Commun. 2022 Feb 17;13:912. doi: 10.1038/s41467-022-28623-y (PMC8854555; doi:10.1038/s41467-022-28623-y)
Supplement: Supplementary file 7 — Source Data [file 41467_2022_28623_MOESM7_ESM.zip › Source Data/Plasmids/RELEASE Plasmids/IL12/cmvto-il12-26sfur-b2ad-tvmvs-kkmp.gb]

LOCUS       CMVTO-IL12a/b-26SFur-B2 7055 bp ds-DNA     circular     05-JUN-2021
DEFINITION  .
FEATURES             Location/Qualifiers
     polyA_signal    33..56
                     /label="BGH pA"
                     /ApEinfo_revcolor=#b4abac
                     /ApEinfo_fwdcolor=#b4abac
     misc_feature    339..386
                     /label="FRT"
                     /ApEinfo_revcolor=#b4abac
                     /ApEinfo_fwdcolor=#b4abac
     misc_recomb     353..386
                     /label="FRT"
                     /ApEinfo_revcolor=#c7b0e3
                     /ApEinfo_fwdcolor=#c7b0e3
     gene            394..1414
                     /label="Hygromycin"
                     /ApEinfo_revcolor=#b4abac
                     /ApEinfo_fwdcolor=#b4abac
     polyA_signal    1546..1676
                     /label="SV40 pA"
                     /ApEinfo_revcolor=#b4abac
                     /ApEinfo_fwdcolor=#b4abac
     primer_bind     complement(1712..1732)
                     /label="M13-rev"
                     /ApEinfo_revcolor=#85dae9
                     /ApEinfo_fwdcolor=#85dae9
     misc_binding    complement(1738..1760)
                     /label="LacO"
                     /ApEinfo_revcolor=#84b0dc
                     /ApEinfo_fwdcolor=#84b0dc
     promoter        complement(1764..1794)
                     /label="lac promoter"
                     /ApEinfo_revcolor=#c7b0e3
                     /ApEinfo_fwdcolor=#c7b0e3
     rep_origin      2059..2732
                     /label="pUC ori"
                     /ApEinfo_revcolor=#ffef86
                     /ApEinfo_fwdcolor=#ffef86
     rep_origin      complement(2100..2782)
                     /label="ColE1 origin"
                     /ApEinfo_revcolor=#9eafd2
                     /ApEinfo_fwdcolor=#9eafd2
     CDS             complement(2877..3737)
                     /label="Amp (bla)"
                     /ApEinfo_revcolor=#993366
                     /ApEinfo_fwdcolor=#993366
     CDS             complement(2880..3539)
                     /label="AmpR"
                     /ApEinfo_revcolor=#ffef86
                     /ApEinfo_fwdcolor=#ffef86
     promoter        complement(3738..3836)
                     /label="bla promoter"
                     /ApEinfo_revcolor=#c6c9d1
                     /ApEinfo_fwdcolor=#c6c9d1
     promoter        4100..4727
                     /label="CMV"
                     /ApEinfo_revcolor=#c6c9d1
                     /ApEinfo_fwdcolor=#c6c9d1
     promoter        4179..4482
                     /label="CMV enhancer"
                     /ApEinfo_revcolor=#c7b0e3
                     /ApEinfo_fwdcolor=#c7b0e3
     promoter        4483..4686
                     /label="CMV promoter"
                     /ApEinfo_revcolor=#9eafd2
                     /ApEinfo_fwdcolor=#9eafd2
     TATA_signal     4672..4678
                     /label="TATA box"
                     /ApEinfo_revcolor=#b4abac
                     /ApEinfo_fwdcolor=#b4abac
     misc_feature    4688..4706
                     /label="TetO"
                     /ApEinfo_revcolor=#b4abac
                     /ApEinfo_fwdcolor=#b4abac
     misc_feature    4688..4727
                     /label="TetR binding sites"
                     /ApEinfo_revcolor=#b4abac
                     /ApEinfo_fwdcolor=#b4abac
     misc_feature    4709..4727
                     /label="TetO"
                     /ApEinfo_revcolor=#b4abac
                     /ApEinfo_fwdcolor=#b4abac
     misc_feature    4851..4858
                     /label="Kozak"
                     /ApEinfo_revcolor=#b4abac
                     /ApEinfo_fwdcolor=#b4abac
     misc_feature    4859..4924
                     /label="IL-12b Signal Peptide"
                     /ApEinfo_revcolor=#b4abac
                     /ApEinfo_fwdcolor=#b4abac
     CDS             4859..6478
                     /label="Translation 4859-6478"
     misc_feature    4925..5842
                     /label="IL-12 beta"
                     /ApEinfo_revcolor=#75c6a9
                     /ApEinfo_fwdcolor=#75c6a9
     misc_feature    5888..6478
                     /label="IL-12 alpha"
                     /ApEinfo_revcolor=#85dae9
                     /ApEinfo_fwdcolor=#85dae9
     CDS             6479..6484
                     /label="Translation 6479-6484"
     misc_feature    6485..6532
                     /label="Sindbis virus intracellular 26S RNA"
                     /ApEinfo_revcolor=#ffef86
                     /ApEinfo_fwdcolor=#ffef86
     CDS             6485..6532
                     /label="Translation 6485-6532"
     misc_feature    6533..6652
                     /label="Human Beta-2 Adrenergic Part 1"
                     /ApEinfo_revcolor=#c7b0e3
                     /ApEinfo_fwdcolor=#c7b0e3
     CDS             6533..6652
                     /label="Translation 6533-6652"
     CDS             6653..6703
                     /label="Translation 6653-6703"
     CDS             6668..6688
                     /label="TVMVsite"
                     /ApEinfo_revcolor=#ff0000
                     /ApEinfo_fwdcolor=#ff0000
     misc_feature    6704..6748
                     /label="Adenovirus type 2"
                     /ApEinfo_revcolor=#84b0dc
                     /ApEinfo_fwdcolor=#84b0dc
     CDS             6704..6748
                     /label="Translation 6704-6748"
     CDS             6749..6751
                     /label="Translation 6749-6751"
     CDS             6760..6789
                     /label="c-myc epitope"
                     /ApEinfo_revcolor=#993366
                     /ApEinfo_fwdcolor=#993366
     misc_feature    6789..6791
                     /label="New Stop"
                     /ApEinfo_revcolor=#b4abac
                     /ApEinfo_fwdcolor=#b4abac
     CDS             6802..6819
                     /label="Polyhistidine tag"
                     /ApEinfo_revcolor=#993366
                     /ApEinfo_fwdcolor=#993366
     misc_feature    6820..6822
                     /label="STOP (missing now)"
                     /ApEinfo_revcolor=#a187be
                     /ApEinfo_fwdcolor=#a187be
     polyA_signal    6841..7055
                     /label="BGH polyadenylation sequence"
                     /ApEinfo_revcolor=#b4abac
                     /ApEinfo_fwdcolor=#b4abac
ORIGIN
        1 tgcggtgggc tctatggaga tctatcgatg ttctggggat gcggtgggct ctatggcttc
       61 tgaggcggaa agaaccagct ggggctctag ggggtatccc cnnnnnnnnn nnnnnnnnnn
      121 nnnnnnnnnn nnnnnnnnnn nnnnnnnnnn nnnnnnnnnn nnnnnnnnnn nnnnnnnnnn
      181 nnnnnnnnnn nnnnnnnnnn nnnnnnnnnn nnnnnnnnnn nnnnncnnnn nnnnnnnnnn
      241 nnnnnnnnnn nnnnnnnnnn nnnnnnnnnn nnnnnnnnnn nnnnnnnnnn nnnnnnnnnn
      301 nnnnnnnnnn nnnnnnaggg tgatggttca cgtacctaga agttcctatt ccgaagttcc
      361 tattctctag aaagtatagg aacttccttg gccaaaaagc ctgaactcac cgcgacgtct
      421 gtcgagaagt ttctgatcga aaagttcgac agcgtctccg acctgatgca gctctcggag
      481 ggcgaagaat ctcgtgcttt cagcttcgat gtaggagggc gtggatatgt cctgcgggta
      541 aatagctgcg ccgatggttt ctacaaagat cgttatgttt atcggcactt tgcatcggcc
      601 gcgctcccga ttccggaagt gcttgacatt ggggaattca gcgagagcct gacctattgc
      661 atctcccgcc gtgcacaggg tgtcacgttg caagacctgc ctgaaaccga actgcccgct
      721 gttctgcagc cggtcgcgga ggccatggat gcgatcgctg cggccgatct tagccagacg
      781 agcgggttcg gcccattcgg accgcaagga atcggtcaat acactacatg gcgtgatttc
      841 atatgcgcga ttgctgatcc ccatgtgtat cactggcaaa ctgtgatgga cgacaccgtc
      901 agtgcgtccg tcgcgcaggc tctcgatgag ctgatgcttt gggccgagga ctgccccgaa
      961 gtccggcacc tcgtgcacgc ggatttcggc tccaacaatg tcctgacgga caatggccgc
     1021 ataacagcgg tcattgactg gagcgaggcg atgttcgggg attcccaata cgaggtcgcc
     1081 aacatcttct tctggaggcc gtggttggct tgtatggagc agcagacgcg ctacttcgag
     1141 cggaggcatc cggagcttgc aggatcgccg cggctccggg cgtatatgct ccgcattggt
     1201 cttgaccaac tctatcagag cttggttgac ggcaatttcg atgatgcagc ttgggcgcag
     1261 ggtcgatgcg acgcaatcgt ccgatccgga gccgggactg tcgggcgtac acaaatcgcc
     1321 cgcagaagcg cggccgtctg gaccgatggc tgtgtagaag tactcgccga tagtggaaac
     1381 cgacgcccca gcactcgtcc gagggcaaag gaatagcacg tactacgaga tttcgattcc
     1441 accgccgcct tctatgaaag gttgggcttc ggaatcgttt tccgggacgc cggctggatg
     1501 atcctccagc gcggggatct catgctggag ttcttcgccc accccaactt gtttattgca
     1561 gcttataatg gttacaaata aagcaatagc atcacaaatt tcacaaataa agcatttttt
     1621 tcactgcatt ctagttgtgg tttgtccaaa ctcatcaatg tatcttatca tgtctgtata
     1681 ccgtcgacct ctagctagag cttggcgtaa tcatggtcat agctgtttcc tgtgtgaaat
     1741 tgttatccgc tcacaattcc acacaacata cgagccggaa gcataaagtg taaagcctgg
     1801 ggtgcctaat gagtgagcta actcacatta attgcgttgc gctcactgcc cgctttccag
     1861 tcgggaaacc tgtcgtgcca gctgcattaa tgaatcggcc aacgcgcggg gagaggcggt
     1921 ttgcgtattg ggcgctcttc cgcttcctcg ctcactgact cgctgcgctc ggtcgttcgg
     1981 ctgcggcgag cggtatcagc tcactcaaag gcggtaatac ggttatccac agaatcaggg
     2041 gataacgcag gaaagaacat gtgagcaaaa ggccagcaaa aggccaggaa ccgtaaaaag
     2101 gccgcgttgc tggcgttttt ccataggctc cgcccccctg acgagcatca caaaaatcga
     2161 cgctcaagtc agaggtggcg aaacccgaca ggactataaa gataccaggc gtttccccct
     2221 ggaagctccc tcgtgcgctc tcctgttccg accctgccgc ttaccggata cctgtccgcc
     2281 tttctccctt cgggaagcgt ggcgctttct catagctcac gctgtaggta tctcagttcg
     2341 gtgtaggtcg ttcgctccaa gctgggctgt gtgcacgaac cccccgttca gcccgaccgc
     2401 tgcgccttat ccggtaacta tcgtcttgag tccaacccgg taagacacga cttatcgcca
     2461 ctggcagcag ccactggtaa caggattagc agagcgaggt atgtaggcgg tgctacagag
     2521 ttcttgaagt ggtggcctaa ctacggctac actagaagga cagtatttgg tatctgcgct
     2581 ctgctgaagc cagttacctt cggaaaaaga gttggtagct cttgatccgg caaacaaacc
     2641 accgctggta gcggtggttt ttttgtttgc aagcagcaga ttacgcgcag aaaaaaagga
     2701 tctcaagaag atcctttgat cttttctacg gggtctgacg ctcagtggaa cgaaaactca
     2761 cgttaaggga ttttggtcat gagattatca aaaaggatct tcacctagat ccttttaaat
     2821 taaaaatgaa gttttaaatc aatctaaagt atatatgagt aaacttggtc tgacagttac
     2881 caatgcttaa tcagtgaggc acctatctca gcgatctgtc tatttcgttc atccatagtt
     2941 gcctgactcc ccgtcgtgta gataactacg atacgggagg gcttaccatc tggccccagt
     3001 gctgcaatga taccgcgaga cccacgctca ccggctccag atttatcagc aataaaccag
     3061 ccagccggaa gggccgagcg cagaagtggt cctgcaactt tatccgcctc catccagtct
     3121 attaattgtt gccgggaagc tagagtaagt agttcgccag ttaatagttt gcgcaacgtt
     3181 gttgccattg ctacaggcat cgtggtgtca cgctcgtcgt ttggtatggc ttcattcagc
     3241 tccggttccc aacgatcaag gcgagttaca tgatccccca tgttgtgcaa aaaagcggtt
     3301 agctccttcg gtcctccgat cgttgtcaga agtaagttgg ccgcagtgtt atcactcatg
     3361 gttatggcag cactgcataa ttctcttact gtcatgccat ccgtaagatg cttttctgtg
     3421 actggtgagt actcaaccaa gtcattctga gaatagtgta tgcggcgacc gagttgctct
     3481 tgcccggcgt caatacggga taataccgcg ccacatagca gaactttaaa agtgctcatc
     3541 attggaaaac gttcttcggg gcgaaaactc tcaaggatct taccgctgtt gagatccagt
     3601 tcgatgtaac ccactcgtgc acccaactga tcttcagcat cttttacttt caccagcgtt
     3661 tctgggtgag caaaaacagg aaggcaaaat gccgcaaaaa agggaataag ggcgacacgg
     3721 aaatgttgaa tactcatact cttccttttt caatattatt gaagcattta tcagggttat
     3781 tgtctcatga gcggatacat atttgaatgt atttagaaaa ataaacaaat aggggttccg
     3841 cgcacatttc cccgaaaagt gccacctgac gtcgacggat cgggagatct cccgatcccc
     3901 tatggtgcac tctcagtaca atctgctctg atgccgcata gttaagccag tatctgctcc
     3961 ctgcttgtgt gttggaggtc gctgagtagt gcgcgagcaa aatttaagct acaacaaggc
     4021 aaggcttgac cgacaattgc atgaagaatc tgcttagggt taggcgtttt gcgctgcttc
     4081 gtacgggcca gatatacgcg ttgacattga ttattgacta gttattaata gtaatcaatt
     4141 acggggtcat tagttcatag cccatatatg gagttccgcg ttacataact tacggtaaat
     4201 ggcccgcctg gctgaccgcc caacgacccc cgcccattga cgtcaataat gacgtatgtt
     4261 cccatagtaa cgccaatagg gactttccat tgacgtcaat gggtggagta tttacggtaa
     4321 actgcccact tggcagtaca tcaagtgtat catatgccaa gtacgccccc tattgacgtc
     4381 aatgacggta aatggcccgc ctggcattat gcccagtaca tgaccttatg ggactttcct
     4441 acttggcagt acatctacgt attagtcatc gctattacca tggtgatgcg gttttggcag
     4501 tacatcaatg ggcgtggata gcggtttgac tcacggggat ttccaagtct ccaccccatt
     4561 gacgtcaatg ggagtttgtt ttggcaccaa aatcaacggg actttccaaa atgtcgtaac
     4621 aactccgccc cattgacgca aatgggcggt aggcgtgtac ggtgggaggt ctatataagc
     4681 agagctctcc ctatcagtga tagagatctc cctatcagtg atagagatcg tcgacgagct
     4741 cgtttagtga accgtcagat cgcctggaga cgccatccac gctgttttga cctccataga
     4801 agacaccggg accgatccag cctccggact ctagcgttta aacttaagct tcgccaccAT
     4861 GTGTCACCAG CAATTGGTGA TCAGTTGGTT TTCCCTAGTT TTCCTCGCGA GTCCACTGGT
     4921 CGCCATCTGG GAACTTAAAA AGGACGTGTA TGTCGTGGAA CTCGATTGGT ATCCTGACGC
     4981 GCCGGGCGAG ATGGTCGTGT TGACATGTGA TACCCCAGAG GAGGATGGAA TAACGTGGAC
     5041 TCTGGATCAG TCCAGCGAGG TCCTGGGAAG TGGAAAAACC CTTACCATCC AGGTGAAGGA
     5101 GTTTGGTGAT GCAGGACAAT ACACATGCCA CAAGGGGGGA GAAGTGTTGT CCCATTCCCT
     5161 GCTGCTGCTC CACAAAAAAG AAGACGGCAT CTGGTCAACT GACATTCTTA AGGACCAGAA
     5221 AGAACCTAAA AACAAGACGT TCCTGCGTTG CGAAGCTAAA AACTATAGTG GGAGATTCAC
     5281 ATGCTGGTGG CTCACCACTA TTAGCACTGA CTTAACGTTC AGCGTGAAGT CTTCGAGGGG
     5341 GTCGAGCGAC CCGCAGGGGG TGACATGCGG TGCAGCTACT CTGTCTGCCG AGCGGGTGCG
     5401 GGGTGATAAT AAGGAATACG AGTATTCAGT AGAGTGCCAG GAAGATTCAG CATGTCCCGC
     5461 CGCCGAAGAG TCTTTACCCA TTGAGGTGAT GGTAGACGCT GTGCACAAAC TGAAGTACGA
     5521 GAATTACACA TCATCCTTCT TCATACGCGA TATCATCAAG CCTGACCCCC CCAAGAACCT
     5581 CCAGCTGAAG CCCCTGAAGA ATAGCAGGCA AGTTGAAGTG AGTTGGGAGT ACCCTGATAC
     5641 GTGGTCTACA CCTCATAGTT ATTTTTCCCT AACATTCTGT GTTCAGGTAC AAGGCAAATC
     5701 CAAACGCGAG AAGAAAGATA GGGTCTTTAC CGACAAAACA TCAGCAACCG TCATTTGCAG
     5761 AAAGAATGCC AGCATCTCCG TGAGGGCACA GGACCGATAT TACTCTAGCA GTTGGAGCGA
     5821 GTGGGCCTCC GTGCCATGCA GCGGCGGAGG CGGATCCGGT GGAGGAGGAT CAGGCGGTGG
     5881 TGGTTCCCGG AATTTGCCCG TGGCGACCCC CGACCCTGGG ATGTTTCCAT GCCTCCACCA
     5941 CTCTCAAAAC CTCCTTAGAG CCGTTAGCAA CATGCTCCAG AAAGCTCGGC AAACTCTGGA
     6001 ATTCTACCCA TGTACTAGCG AAGAGATTGA TCATGAAGAT ATCACCAAGG ACAAGACATC
     6061 CACTGTTGAG GCTTGCTTAC CATTAGAGCT GACCAAGAAT GAATCTTGTC TCAACAGCCG
     6121 CGAGACATCT TTTATCACCA ACGGTTCATG TCTGGCCTCC CGCAAGACCT CTTTTATGAT
     6181 GGCCCTGTGC TTGAGTTCCA TCTACGAGGA CCTGAAGATG TACCAGGTAG AGTTCAAGAC
     6241 AATGAACGCT AAGTTGTTGA TGGACCCTAA AAGACAGATT TTCCTGGACC AGAATATGCT
     6301 GGCTGTGATT GATGAGCTGA TGCAGGCTCT TAACTTCAAC TCTGAAACCG TCCCACAGAA
     6361 GAGTTCTCTT GAAGAGCCCG ATTTCTATAA AACCAAAATA AAACTCTGTA TCCTGCTTCA
     6421 TGCCTTCCGT ATCCGAGCCG TCACTATTGA CAGAGTTATG TCATACCTAA ACGCAAGCgg
     6481 atccTCTGGC AGAAGCAAAA GAAGCGTCAT TGACGGCTTT ACCCTGACCA GCGACGAGGT
     6541 GTGGGTGGTG GGCATGGGCA TCGTCATGTC TCTCATCGTC CTGGCCATCG TGTTTGGCAA
     6601 TGTGCTGGTC ATCACAGCCA TTGCCAAGTT CGAGCGTCTG CAGACGGTCA CCGGGGGCGG
     6661 CTCTctcGAG ACGGTTAGAT TCCAGAGTGG CAGTggaGGT ACCAAGTACA AAAGCAGACG
     6721 CAGTTTTATT GATGAAAAGA AAATGCCTTA GggcccGAAc aaaaactcat ctcagaagag
     6781 gatctgaata gcgccgtcga ccatcatcat aatcatcatt gagtttaaac ccgctgatca
     6841 gcctcgactg tgccttctag ttgccagcca tctgttgttt gcccctcccc cgtgccttcc
     6901 ttgaccctgg aaggtgccac tcccactgtc ctttcctaat aaaatgagga aattgcatcg
     6961 cattgtctga gtaggtgtca ttctattctg gggggtgggg tggggcagga cagcaagggg
     7021 gaggattggg aagacaatag caggcatgct gggga
//
