# Supplementary material for: Protease-controlled secretion and display of intercellular signals
Source: Nat Commun. 2022 Feb 17;13:912. doi: 10.1038/s41467-022-28623-y (PMC8854555; doi:10.1038/s41467-022-28623-y)
Supplement: Supplementary file 7 — Source Data [file 41467_2022_28623_MOESM7_ESM.zip › Source Data/Plasmids/Protease Plasmids/RAS Sensor/cmvto-rbdk65e-ctevp.gb]

LOCUS       CMV-TO-rbdK65E-cTEVP_(F 5798 bp ds-DNA     circular     16-JUN-2021
DEFINITION  .
FEATURES             Location/Qualifiers
     CDS             complement(591..1451)
                     /label="Amp (bla)"
                     /ApEinfo_revcolor=#993366
                     /ApEinfo_fwdcolor=#993366
     promoter        complement(1452..1550)
                     /label="bla promoter"
                     /ApEinfo_revcolor=#c6c9d1
                     /ApEinfo_fwdcolor=#c6c9d1
     promoter        1814..2441
                     /label="CMV"
                     /ApEinfo_revcolor=#c6c9d1
                     /ApEinfo_fwdcolor=#c6c9d1
     enhancer        1814..2540
                     /label="enhancer"
                     /ApEinfo_revcolor=#b4abac
                     /ApEinfo_fwdcolor=#b4abac
     TATA_signal     2386..2392
                     /label="TATA box"
                     /ApEinfo_revcolor=#b4abac
                     /ApEinfo_fwdcolor=#b4abac
     misc_feature    2402..2420
                     /label="TetO"
                     /ApEinfo_revcolor=#b4abac
                     /ApEinfo_fwdcolor=#b4abac
     misc_feature    2402..2441
                     /label="TetR binding sites"
                     /ApEinfo_revcolor=#b4abac
                     /ApEinfo_fwdcolor=#b4abac
     misc_feature    2423..2441
                     /label="TetO"
                     /ApEinfo_revcolor=#b4abac
                     /ApEinfo_fwdcolor=#b4abac
     misc_feature    2565..2572
                     /label="Kozak"
                     /ApEinfo_revcolor=#b4abac
                     /ApEinfo_fwdcolor=#b4abac
     CDS             2573..3199
                     /label="Translation 2573-3199"
     CDS             2576..2821
                     /label="CRaf rbd K65E K108A"
                     /ApEinfo_revcolor=#993366
                     /ApEinfo_fwdcolor=#993366
     source          2576..2821
                     /label="source"
                     /ApEinfo_revcolor=#c6c9d1
                     /ApEinfo_fwdcolor=#c6c9d1
     misc_feature    2621..2623
                     /label="K65E"
                     /ApEinfo_revcolor=#84b0dc
                     /ApEinfo_fwdcolor=#84b0dc
     misc_feature    2750..2752
                     /label="K108A"
                     /ApEinfo_revcolor=#b4abac
                     /ApEinfo_fwdcolor=#b4abac
     CDS             2840..3193
                     /label="C-TEV"
                     /ApEinfo_revcolor=#993366
                     /ApEinfo_fwdcolor=#993366
     CDS             3214..3246
                     /label="c-myc epitope"
                     /ApEinfo_revcolor=#993366
                     /ApEinfo_fwdcolor=#993366
     misc_feature    3246..3248
                     /label="New Stop"
                     /ApEinfo_revcolor=#b4abac
                     /ApEinfo_fwdcolor=#b4abac
     CDS             3259..3276
                     /label="Polyhistidine tag"
                     /ApEinfo_revcolor=#993366
                     /ApEinfo_fwdcolor=#993366
     misc_feature    3277..3279
                     /label="STOP (missing now)"
                     /ApEinfo_revcolor=#a187be
                     /ApEinfo_fwdcolor=#a187be
     polyA_signal    3298..3512
                     /label="BGH polyadenylation sequence"
                     /ApEinfo_revcolor=#b4abac
                     /ApEinfo_fwdcolor=#b4abac
     source          join(3513..5798,1..3512)
                     /label="source"
                     /ApEinfo_revcolor=#c6c9d1
                     /ApEinfo_fwdcolor=#c6c9d1
     polyA_signal    3545..3568
                     /label="BGH pA"
                     /ApEinfo_revcolor=#b4abac
                     /ApEinfo_fwdcolor=#b4abac
     misc_feature    3851..3898
                     /label="FRT"
                     /ApEinfo_revcolor=#b4abac
                     /ApEinfo_fwdcolor=#b4abac
     gene            3906..4926
                     /label="Hygromycin"
                     /ApEinfo_revcolor=#b4abac
                     /ApEinfo_fwdcolor=#b4abac
     polyA_signal    5058..5188
                     /label="SV40 pA"
                     /ApEinfo_revcolor=#b4abac
                     /ApEinfo_fwdcolor=#b4abac
     rep_origin      join(5571..5798,1..446)
                     /label="pUC ori"
                     /ApEinfo_revcolor=#ffef86
                     /ApEinfo_fwdcolor=#ffef86
ORIGIN
        1 ccttcgggaa gcgtggcgct ttctcatagc tcacgctgta ggtatctcag ttcggtgtag
       61 gtcgttcgct ccaagctggg ctgtgtgcac gaaccccccg ttcagcccga ccgctgcgcc
      121 ttatccggta actatcgtct tgagtccaac ccggtaagac acgacttatc gccactggca
      181 gcagccactg gtaacaggat tagcagagcg aggtatgtag gcggtgctac agagttcttg
      241 aagtggtggc ctaactacgg ctacactaga aggacagtat ttggtatctg cgctctgctg
      301 aagccagtta ccttcggaaa aagagttggt agctcttgat ccggcaaaca aaccaccgct
      361 ggtagcggtg gtttttttgt ttgcaagcag cagattacgc gcagaaaaaa aggatctcaa
      421 gaagatcctt tgatcttttc tacggggtct gacgctcagt ggaacgaaaa ctcacgttaa
      481 gggattttgg tcatgagatt atcaaaaagg atcttcacct agatcctttt aaattaaaaa
      541 tgaagtttta aatcaatcta aagtatatat gagtaaactt ggtctgacag ttaccaatgc
      601 ttaatcagtg aggcacctat ctcagcgatc tgtctatttc gttcatccat agttgcctga
      661 ctccccgtcg tgtagataac tacgatacgg gagggcttac catctggccc cagtgctgca
      721 atgataccgc gagacccacg ctcaccggct ccagatttat cagcaataaa ccagccagcc
      781 ggaagggccg agcgcagaag tggtcctgca actttatccg cctccatcca gtctattaat
      841 tgttgccggg aagctagagt aagtagttcg ccagttaata gtttgcgcaa cgttgttgcc
      901 attgctacag gcatcgtggt gtcacgctcg tcgtttggta tggcttcatt cagctccggt
      961 tcccaacgat caaggcgagt tacatgatcc cccatgttgt gcaaaaaagc ggttagctcc
     1021 ttcggtcctc cgatcgttgt cagaagtaag ttggccgcag tgttatcact catggttatg
     1081 gcagcactgc ataattctct tactgtcatg ccatccgtaa gatgcttttc tgtgactggt
     1141 gagtactcaa ccaagtcatt ctgagaatag tgtatgcggc gaccgagttg ctcttgcccg
     1201 gcgtcaatac gggataatac cgcgccacat agcagaactt taaaagtgct catcattgga
     1261 aaacgttctt cggggcgaaa actctcaagg atcttaccgc tgttgagatc cagttcgatg
     1321 taacccactc gtgcacccaa ctgatcttca gcatctttta ctttcaccag cgtttctggg
     1381 tgagcaaaaa caggaaggca aaatgccgca aaaaagggaa taagggcgac acggaaatgt
     1441 tgaatactca tactcttcct ttttcaatat tattgaagca tttatcaggg ttattgtctc
     1501 atgagcggat acatatttga atgtatttag aaaaataaac aaataggggt tccgcgcaca
     1561 tttccccgaa aagtgccacc tgacgtcgac ggatcgggag atctcccgat cccctatggt
     1621 gcactctcag tacaatctgc tctgatgccg catagttaag ccagtatctg ctccctgctt
     1681 gtgtgttgga ggtcgctgag tagtgcgcga gcaaaattta agctacaaca aggcaaggct
     1741 tgaccgacaa ttgcatgaag aatctgctta gggttaggcg ttttgcgctg cttcgtacgg
     1801 gccagatata cgcgttgaca ttgattattg actagttatt aatagtaatc aattacgggg
     1861 tcattagttc atagcccata tatggagttc cgcgttacat aacttacggt aaatggcccg
     1921 cctggctgac cgcccaacga cccccgccca ttgacgtcaa taatgacgta tgttcccata
     1981 gtaacgccaa tagggacttt ccattgacgt caatgggtgg agtatttacg gtaaactgcc
     2041 cacttggcag tacatcaagt gtatcatatg ccaagtacgc cccctattga cgtcaatgac
     2101 ggtaaatggc ccgcctggca ttatgcccag tacatgacct tatgggactt tcctacttgg
     2161 cagtacatct acgtattagt catcgctatt accatggtga tgcggttttg gcagtacatc
     2221 aatgggcgtg gatagcggtt tgactcacgg ggatttccaa gtctccaccc cattgacgtc
     2281 aatgggagtt tgttttggca ccaaaatcaa cgggactttc caaaatgtcg taacaactcc
     2341 gccccattga cgcaaatggg cggtaggcgt gtacggtggg aggtctatat aagcagagct
     2401 ctccctatca gtgatagaga tctccctatc agtgatagag atcgtcgacg agctcgttta
     2461 gtgaaccgtc agatcgcctg gagacgccat ccacgctgtt ttgacctcca tagaagacac
     2521 cgggaccgat ccagcctccg gactctagcg tttaaactta agcttcgcca ccatgGATCC
     2581 GAGTAAGACG TCAAACACAA TCAGGGTTTT TCTCCCCAAT gAACAGCGGA CCGTGGTAAA
     2641 CGTCCGAAAC GGGATGAGTC TCCACGACTG TCTGATGAAA GCCTTGAAGG TGAGGGGGCT
     2701 TCAGCCTGAA TGTTGCGCTG TCTTTCGCCT TCTCCACGAA CACAAGGGCG CAAAGGCGAG
     2761 GCTTGACTGG AATACAGACG CTGCAAGTTT GATTGGGGAA GAACTTCAGG TCGATTTCCT
     2821 CACCGGTGGC TCAGGGAGCA AGAGTATGAG TTCTATGGTG TCCGACACTA GCTGCACGTT
     2881 CCCCTCAAGT GATGGGATAT TCTGGAAACA CTGGATACAG ACTAAAGACG GACAGTGTGG
     2941 AAGCCCATTG GTTTCCACCC GAGATGGTTT TATCGTGGGT ATCCATAGCG CCTCTAATTT
     3001 CACAAACACG AACAACTATT TCACTTCAGT GCCCAAAAAC TTTATGGAGC TGCTCACAAA
     3061 CCAAGAAGCG CAGCAGTGGG TAAGCGGTTG GAGACTTAAC GCTGACTCAG TTCTCTGGGG
     3121 GGGGCACAAA GTATTCATGG TAAAGCCAGA GGAGCCATTC CAACCAGTCA AAGAAGCCAC
     3181 ACAACTTATG AACagctagc tcgaggaggg cccgaacaaa aactcatctc agaagaggat
     3241 ctgaatagcg ccgtcgacca tcatcatcat catcattgag tttaaacccg ctgatcagcc
     3301 tcgactgtgc cttctagttg ccagccatct gttgtttgcc cctcccccgt gccttccttg
     3361 accctggaag gtgccactcc cactgtcctt tcctaataaa atgaggaaat tgcatcgcat
     3421 tgtctgagta ggtgtcattc tattctgggg ggtggggtgg ggcaggacag caagggggag
     3481 gattgggaag acaatagcag gcatgctggg gatgcggtgg gctctatgga gatctatcga
     3541 tgttctgggg atgcggtggg ctctatggct tctgaggcgg aaagaaccag ctggggctct
     3601 agggggtatc cccnnnnnnn nnnnnnnnnn nnnnnnnnnn nnnnnnnnnn nnnnnnnnnn
     3661 nnnnnnnnnn nnnnnnnnnn nnnnnnnnnn nnnnnnnnnn nnnnnnnnnn nnnnnnnnnn
     3721 nnnnnnnnnn nnnnnnncnn nnnnnnnnnn nnnnnnnnnn nnnnnnnnnn nnnnnnnnnn
     3781 nnnnnnnnnn nnnnnnnnnn nnnnnnnnnn nnnnnnnnnn nnnnnnnnag ggtgatggtt
     3841 cacgtaccta gaagttccta ttccgaagtt cctattctct agaaagtata ggaacttcct
     3901 tggccaaaaa gcctgaactc accgcgacgt ctgtcgagaa gtttctgatc gaaaagttcg
     3961 acagcgtctc cgacctgatg cagctctcgg agggcgaaga atctcgtgct ttcagcttcg
     4021 atgtaggagg gcgtggatat gtcctgcggg taaatagctg cgccgatggt ttctacaaag
     4081 atcgttatgt ttatcggcac tttgcatcgg ccgcgctccc gattccggaa gtgcttgaca
     4141 ttggggaatt cagcgagagc ctgacctatt gcatctcccg ccgtgcacag ggtgtcacgt
     4201 tgcaagacct gcctgaaacc gaactgcccg ctgttctgca gccggtcgcg gaggccatgg
     4261 atgcgatcgc tgcggccgat cttagccaga cgagcgggtt cggcccattc ggaccgcaag
     4321 gaatcggtca atacactaca tggcgtgatt tcatatgcgc gattgctgat ccccatgtgt
     4381 atcactggca aactgtgatg gacgacaccg tcagtgcgtc cgtcgcgcag gctctcgatg
     4441 agctgatgct ttgggccgag gactgccccg aagtccggca cctcgtgcac gcggatttcg
     4501 gctccaacaa tgtcctgacg gacaatggcc gcataacagc ggtcattgac tggagcgagg
     4561 cgatgttcgg ggattcccaa tacgaggtcg ccaacatctt cttctggagg ccgtggttgg
     4621 cttgtatgga gcagcagacg cgctacttcg agcggaggca tccggagctt gcaggatcgc
     4681 cgcggctccg ggcgtatatg ctccgcattg gtcttgacca actctatcag agcttggttg
     4741 acggcaattt cgatgatgca gcttgggcgc agggtcgatg cgacgcaatc gtccgatccg
     4801 gagccgggac tgtcgggcgt acacaaatcg cccgcagaag cgcggccgtc tggaccgatg
     4861 gctgtgtaga agtactcgcc gatagtggaa accgacgccc cagcactcgt ccgagggcaa
     4921 aggaatagca cgtactacga gatttcgatt ccaccgccgc cttctatgaa aggttgggct
     4981 tcggaatcgt tttccgggac gccggctgga tgatcctcca gcgcggggat ctcatgctgg
     5041 agttcttcgc ccaccccaac ttgtttattg cagcttataa tggttacaaa taaagcaata
     5101 gcatcacaaa tttcacaaat aaagcatttt tttcactgca ttctagttgt ggtttgtcca
     5161 aactcatcaa tgtatcttat catgtctgta taccgtcgac ctctagctag agcttggcgt
     5221 aatcatggtc atagctgttt cctgtgtgaa attgttatcc gctcacaatt ccacacaaca
     5281 tacgagccgg aagcataaag tgtaaagcct ggggtgccta atgagtgagc taactcacat
     5341 taattgcgtt gcgctcactg cccgctttcc agtcgggaaa cctgtcgtgc cagctgcatt
     5401 aatgaatcgg ccaacgcgcg gggagaggcg gtttgcgtat tgggcgctct tccgcttcct
     5461 cgctcactga ctcgctgcgc tcggtcgttc ggctgcggcg agcggtatca gctcactcaa
     5521 aggcggtaat acggttatcc acagaatcag gggataacgc aggaaagaac atgtgagcaa
     5581 aaggccagca aaaggccagg aaccgtaaaa aggccgcgtt gctggcgttt ttccataggc
     5641 tccgcccccc tgacgagcat cacaaaaatc gacgctcaag tcagaggtgg cgaaacccga
     5701 caggactata aagataccag gcgtttcccc ctggaagctc cctcgtgcgc tctcctgttc
     5761 cgaccctgcc gcttaccgga tacctgtccg cctttctc
//
