# Supplementary material for: Protease-controlled secretion and display of intercellular signals
Source: Nat Commun. 2022 Feb 17;13:912. doi: 10.1038/s41467-022-28623-y (PMC8854555; doi:10.1038/s41467-022-28623-y)
Supplement: Supplementary file 7 — Source Data [file 41467_2022_28623_MOESM7_ESM.zip › Source Data/Plasmids/Protease Plasmids/RAS Sensor/cmvto-rbdk65er89l-ctevp.gb]

LOCUS       CMV-TO-rbdeR89L-cTEVP_( 5798 bp ds-DNA     circular     19-JUN-2021
DEFINITION  .
FEATURES             Location/Qualifiers
     CDS             complement(571..1431)
                     /label="Amp (bla)"
                     /ApEinfo_revcolor=#993366
                     /ApEinfo_fwdcolor=#993366
     promoter        complement(1432..1530)
                     /label="bla promoter"
                     /ApEinfo_revcolor=#c6c9d1
                     /ApEinfo_fwdcolor=#c6c9d1
     promoter        1794..2421
                     /label="CMV"
                     /ApEinfo_revcolor=#c6c9d1
                     /ApEinfo_fwdcolor=#c6c9d1
     enhancer        1794..2520
                     /label="enhancer"
                     /ApEinfo_revcolor=#b4abac
                     /ApEinfo_fwdcolor=#b4abac
     TATA_signal     2366..2372
                     /label="TATA box"
                     /ApEinfo_revcolor=#b4abac
                     /ApEinfo_fwdcolor=#b4abac
     misc_feature    2382..2400
                     /label="TetO"
                     /ApEinfo_revcolor=#b4abac
                     /ApEinfo_fwdcolor=#b4abac
     misc_feature    2382..2421
                     /label="TetR binding sites"
                     /ApEinfo_revcolor=#b4abac
                     /ApEinfo_fwdcolor=#b4abac
     misc_feature    2403..2421
                     /label="TetO"
                     /ApEinfo_revcolor=#b4abac
                     /ApEinfo_fwdcolor=#b4abac
     misc_feature    2545..2552
                     /label="Kozak"
                     /ApEinfo_revcolor=#b4abac
                     /ApEinfo_fwdcolor=#b4abac
     CDS             2553..3179
                     /label="Translation 2553-3179"
     CDS             2556..2801
                     /label="CRaf rbd K65E K108A"
                     /ApEinfo_revcolor=#993366
                     /ApEinfo_fwdcolor=#993366
     source          2556..2801
                     /label="source"
                     /ApEinfo_revcolor=#c6c9d1
                     /ApEinfo_fwdcolor=#c6c9d1
     misc_feature    2601..2603
                     /label="K65E"
                     /ApEinfo_revcolor=#84b0dc
                     /ApEinfo_fwdcolor=#84b0dc
     misc_feature    2673..2675
                     /label="R89L"
                     /ApEinfo_revcolor=#b1ff67
                     /ApEinfo_fwdcolor=#b1ff67
     misc_feature    2730..2732
                     /label="K108A"
                     /ApEinfo_revcolor=#b4abac
                     /ApEinfo_fwdcolor=#b4abac
     CDS             2820..3173
                     /label="C-TEV"
                     /ApEinfo_revcolor=#993366
                     /ApEinfo_fwdcolor=#993366
     CDS             3194..3226
                     /label="c-myc epitope"
                     /ApEinfo_revcolor=#993366
                     /ApEinfo_fwdcolor=#993366
     misc_feature    3226..3228
                     /label="New Stop"
                     /ApEinfo_revcolor=#b4abac
                     /ApEinfo_fwdcolor=#b4abac
     CDS             3239..3256
                     /label="Polyhistidine tag"
                     /ApEinfo_revcolor=#993366
                     /ApEinfo_fwdcolor=#993366
     misc_feature    3257..3259
                     /label="STOP (missing now)"
                     /ApEinfo_revcolor=#a187be
                     /ApEinfo_fwdcolor=#a187be
     polyA_signal    3278..3492
                     /label="BGH polyadenylation sequence"
                     /ApEinfo_revcolor=#b4abac
                     /ApEinfo_fwdcolor=#b4abac
     source          join(3493..5798,1..3492)
                     /label="source"
                     /ApEinfo_revcolor=#c6c9d1
                     /ApEinfo_fwdcolor=#c6c9d1
     polyA_signal    3525..3548
                     /label="BGH pA"
                     /ApEinfo_revcolor=#b4abac
                     /ApEinfo_fwdcolor=#b4abac
     misc_feature    3831..3878
                     /label="FRT"
                     /ApEinfo_revcolor=#b4abac
                     /ApEinfo_fwdcolor=#b4abac
     gene            3886..4906
                     /label="Hygromycin"
                     /ApEinfo_revcolor=#b4abac
                     /ApEinfo_fwdcolor=#b4abac
     polyA_signal    5038..5168
                     /label="SV40 pA"
                     /ApEinfo_revcolor=#b4abac
                     /ApEinfo_fwdcolor=#b4abac
     rep_origin      join(5551..5798,1..426)
                     /label="pUC ori"
                     /ApEinfo_revcolor=#ffef86
                     /ApEinfo_fwdcolor=#ffef86
ORIGIN
        1 ttctcatagc tcacgctgta ggtatctcag ttcggtgtag gtcgttcgct ccaagctggg
       61 ctgtgtgcac gaaccccccg ttcagcccga ccgctgcgcc ttatccggta actatcgtct
      121 tgagtccaac ccggtaagac acgacttatc gccactggca gcagccactg gtaacaggat
      181 tagcagagcg aggtatgtag gcggtgctac agagttcttg aagtggtggc ctaactacgg
      241 ctacactaga aggacagtat ttggtatctg cgctctgctg aagccagtta ccttcggaaa
      301 aagagttggt agctcttgat ccggcaaaca aaccaccgct ggtagcggtg gtttttttgt
      361 ttgcaagcag cagattacgc gcagaaaaaa aggatctcaa gaagatcctt tgatcttttc
      421 tacggggtct gacgctcagt ggaacgaaaa ctcacgttaa gggattttgg tcatgagatt
      481 atcaaaaagg atcttcacct agatcctttt aaattaaaaa tgaagtttta aatcaatcta
      541 aagtatatat gagtaaactt ggtctgacag ttaccaatgc ttaatcagtg aggcacctat
      601 ctcagcgatc tgtctatttc gttcatccat agttgcctga ctccccgtcg tgtagataac
      661 tacgatacgg gagggcttac catctggccc cagtgctgca atgataccgc gagacccacg
      721 ctcaccggct ccagatttat cagcaataaa ccagccagcc ggaagggccg agcgcagaag
      781 tggtcctgca actttatccg cctccatcca gtctattaat tgttgccggg aagctagagt
      841 aagtagttcg ccagttaata gtttgcgcaa cgttgttgcc attgctacag gcatcgtggt
      901 gtcacgctcg tcgtttggta tggcttcatt cagctccggt tcccaacgat caaggcgagt
      961 tacatgatcc cccatgttgt gcaaaaaagc ggttagctcc ttcggtcctc cgatcgttgt
     1021 cagaagtaag ttggccgcag tgttatcact catggttatg gcagcactgc ataattctct
     1081 tactgtcatg ccatccgtaa gatgcttttc tgtgactggt gagtactcaa ccaagtcatt
     1141 ctgagaatag tgtatgcggc gaccgagttg ctcttgcccg gcgtcaatac gggataatac
     1201 cgcgccacat agcagaactt taaaagtgct catcattgga aaacgttctt cggggcgaaa
     1261 actctcaagg atcttaccgc tgttgagatc cagttcgatg taacccactc gtgcacccaa
     1321 ctgatcttca gcatctttta ctttcaccag cgtttctggg tgagcaaaaa caggaaggca
     1381 aaatgccgca aaaaagggaa taagggcgac acggaaatgt tgaatactca tactcttcct
     1441 ttttcaatat tattgaagca tttatcaggg ttattgtctc atgagcggat acatatttga
     1501 atgtatttag aaaaataaac aaataggggt tccgcgcaca tttccccgaa aagtgccacc
     1561 tgacgtcgac ggatcgggag atctcccgat cccctatggt gcactctcag tacaatctgc
     1621 tctgatgccg catagttaag ccagtatctg ctccctgctt gtgtgttgga ggtcgctgag
     1681 tagtgcgcga gcaaaattta agctacaaca aggcaaggct tgaccgacaa ttgcatgaag
     1741 aatctgctta gggttaggcg ttttgcgctg cttcgtacgg gccagatata cgcgttgaca
     1801 ttgattattg actagttatt aatagtaatc aattacgggg tcattagttc atagcccata
     1861 tatggagttc cgcgttacat aacttacggt aaatggcccg cctggctgac cgcccaacga
     1921 cccccgccca ttgacgtcaa taatgacgta tgttcccata gtaacgccaa tagggacttt
     1981 ccattgacgt caatgggtgg agtatttacg gtaaactgcc cacttggcag tacatcaagt
     2041 gtatcatatg ccaagtacgc cccctattga cgtcaatgac ggtaaatggc ccgcctggca
     2101 ttatgcccag tacatgacct tatgggactt tcctacttgg cagtacatct acgtattagt
     2161 catcgctatt accatggtga tgcggttttg gcagtacatc aatgggcgtg gatagcggtt
     2221 tgactcacgg ggatttccaa gtctccaccc cattgacgtc aatgggagtt tgttttggca
     2281 ccaaaatcaa cgggactttc caaaatgtcg taacaactcc gccccattga cgcaaatggg
     2341 cggtaggcgt gtacggtggg aggtctatat aagcagagct ctccctatca gtgatagaga
     2401 tctccctatc agtgatagag atcgtcgacg agctcgttta gtgaaccgtc agatcgcctg
     2461 gagacgccat ccacgctgtt ttgacctcca tagaagacac cgggaccgat ccagcctccg
     2521 gactctagcg tttaaactta agcttcgcca ccatgGATCC GAGTAAGACG TCAAACACAA
     2581 TCAGGGTTTT TCTCCCCAAT gAACAGCGGA CCGTGGTAAA CGTCCGAAAC GGGATGAGTC
     2641 TCCACGACTG TCTGATGAAA GCCTTGAAGG TGCTGGGGCT TCAGCCTGAA TGTTGCGCTG
     2701 TCTTTCGCCT TCTCCACGAA CACAAGGGCG CAAAGGCGAG GCTTGACTGG AATACAGACG
     2761 CTGCAAGTTT GATTGGGGAA GAACTTCAGG TCGATTTCCT CACCGGTGGC TCAGGGAGCA
     2821 AGAGTATGAG TTCTATGGTG TCCGACACTA GCTGCACGTT CCCCTCAAGT GATGGGATAT
     2881 TCTGGAAACA CTGGATACAG ACTAAAGACG GACAGTGTGG AAGCCCATTG GTTTCCACCC
     2941 GAGATGGTTT TATCGTGGGT ATCCATAGCG CCTCTAATTT CACAAACACG AACAACTATT
     3001 TCACTTCAGT GCCCAAAAAC TTTATGGAGC TGCTCACAAA CCAAGAAGCG CAGCAGTGGG
     3061 TAAGCGGTTG GAGACTTAAC GCTGACTCAG TTCTCTGGGG GGGGCACAAA GTATTCATGG
     3121 TAAAGCCAGA GGAGCCATTC CAACCAGTCA AAGAAGCCAC ACAACTTATG AACagctagc
     3181 tcgaggaggg cccgaacaaa aactcatctc agaagaggat ctgaatagcg ccgtcgacca
     3241 tcatcatcat catcattgag tttaaacccg ctgatcagcc tcgactgtgc cttctagttg
     3301 ccagccatct gttgtttgcc cctcccccgt gccttccttg accctggaag gtgccactcc
     3361 cactgtcctt tcctaataaa atgaggaaat tgcatcgcat tgtctgagta ggtgtcattc
     3421 tattctgggg ggtggggtgg ggcaggacag caagggggag gattgggaag acaatagcag
     3481 gcatgctggg gatgcggtgg gctctatgga gatctatcga tgttctgggg atgcggtggg
     3541 ctctatggct tctgaggcgg aaagaaccag ctggggctct agggggtatc cccnnnnnnn
     3601 nnnnnnnnnn nnnnnnnnnn nnnnnnnnnn nnnnnnnnnn nnnnnnnnnn nnnnnnnnnn
     3661 nnnnnnnnnn nnnnnnnnnn nnnnnnnnnn nnnnnnnnnn nnnnnnnnnn nnnnnnncnn
     3721 nnnnnnnnnn nnnnnnnnnn nnnnnnnnnn nnnnnnnnnn nnnnnnnnnn nnnnnnnnnn
     3781 nnnnnnnnnn nnnnnnnnnn nnnnnnnnag ggtgatggtt cacgtaccta gaagttccta
     3841 ttccgaagtt cctattctct agaaagtata ggaacttcct tggccaaaaa gcctgaactc
     3901 accgcgacgt ctgtcgagaa gtttctgatc gaaaagttcg acagcgtctc cgacctgatg
     3961 cagctctcgg agggcgaaga atctcgtgct ttcagcttcg atgtaggagg gcgtggatat
     4021 gtcctgcggg taaatagctg cgccgatggt ttctacaaag atcgttatgt ttatcggcac
     4081 tttgcatcgg ccgcgctccc gattccggaa gtgcttgaca ttggggaatt cagcgagagc
     4141 ctgacctatt gcatctcccg ccgtgcacag ggtgtcacgt tgcaagacct gcctgaaacc
     4201 gaactgcccg ctgttctgca gccggtcgcg gaggccatgg atgcgatcgc tgcggccgat
     4261 cttagccaga cgagcgggtt cggcccattc ggaccgcaag gaatcggtca atacactaca
     4321 tggcgtgatt tcatatgcgc gattgctgat ccccatgtgt atcactggca aactgtgatg
     4381 gacgacaccg tcagtgcgtc cgtcgcgcag gctctcgatg agctgatgct ttgggccgag
     4441 gactgccccg aagtccggca cctcgtgcac gcggatttcg gctccaacaa tgtcctgacg
     4501 gacaatggcc gcataacagc ggtcattgac tggagcgagg cgatgttcgg ggattcccaa
     4561 tacgaggtcg ccaacatctt cttctggagg ccgtggttgg cttgtatgga gcagcagacg
     4621 cgctacttcg agcggaggca tccggagctt gcaggatcgc cgcggctccg ggcgtatatg
     4681 ctccgcattg gtcttgacca actctatcag agcttggttg acggcaattt cgatgatgca
     4741 gcttgggcgc agggtcgatg cgacgcaatc gtccgatccg gagccgggac tgtcgggcgt
     4801 acacaaatcg cccgcagaag cgcggccgtc tggaccgatg gctgtgtaga agtactcgcc
     4861 gatagtggaa accgacgccc cagcactcgt ccgagggcaa aggaatagca cgtactacga
     4921 gatttcgatt ccaccgccgc cttctatgaa aggttgggct tcggaatcgt tttccgggac
     4981 gccggctgga tgatcctcca gcgcggggat ctcatgctgg agttcttcgc ccaccccaac
     5041 ttgtttattg cagcttataa tggttacaaa taaagcaata gcatcacaaa tttcacaaat
     5101 aaagcatttt tttcactgca ttctagttgt ggtttgtcca aactcatcaa tgtatcttat
     5161 catgtctgta taccgtcgac ctctagctag agcttggcgt aatcatggtc atagctgttt
     5221 cctgtgtgaa attgttatcc gctcacaatt ccacacaaca tacgagccgg aagcataaag
     5281 tgtaaagcct ggggtgccta atgagtgagc taactcacat taattgcgtt gcgctcactg
     5341 cccgctttcc agtcgggaaa cctgtcgtgc cagctgcatt aatgaatcgg ccaacgcgcg
     5401 gggagaggcg gtttgcgtat tgggcgctct tccgcttcct cgctcactga ctcgctgcgc
     5461 tcggtcgttc ggctgcggcg agcggtatca gctcactcaa aggcggtaat acggttatcc
     5521 acagaatcag gggataacgc aggaaagaac atgtgagcaa aaggccagca aaaggccagg
     5581 aaccgtaaaa aggccgcgtt gctggcgttt ttccataggc tccgcccccc tgacgagcat
     5641 cacaaaaatc gacgctcaag tcagaggtgg cgaaacccga caggactata aagataccag
     5701 gcgtttcccc ctggaagctc cctcgtgcgc tctcctgttc cgaccctgcc gcttaccgga
     5761 tacctgtccg cctttctccc ttcgggaagc gtggcgct
//
