# Supplementary material for: Protease-controlled secretion and display of intercellular signals
Source: Nat Commun. 2022 Feb 17;13:912. doi: 10.1038/s41467-022-28623-y (PMC8854555; doi:10.1038/s41467-022-28623-y)
Supplement: Supplementary file 7 — Source Data [file 41467_2022_28623_MOESM7_ESM.zip › Source Data/Plasmids/Protease Plasmids/RAS Sensor/cmvto-rbdk65e-ntevp.gb]

LOCUS       CMV-TO-nTEVP-rbdK65E_(F 5801 bp ds-DNA     circular     11-JUN-2021
DEFINITION  .
FEATURES             Location/Qualifiers
     CDS             complement(585..1445)
                     /label="Amp (bla)"
                     /ApEinfo_revcolor=#993366
                     /ApEinfo_fwdcolor=#993366
     promoter        complement(1446..1544)
                     /label="bla promoter"
                     /ApEinfo_revcolor=#c6c9d1
                     /ApEinfo_fwdcolor=#c6c9d1
     promoter        1808..2435
                     /label="CMV"
                     /ApEinfo_revcolor=#c6c9d1
                     /ApEinfo_fwdcolor=#c6c9d1
     enhancer        1808..2534
                     /label="enhancer"
                     /ApEinfo_revcolor=#b4abac
                     /ApEinfo_fwdcolor=#b4abac
     TATA_signal     2380..2386
                     /label="TATA box"
                     /ApEinfo_revcolor=#b4abac
                     /ApEinfo_fwdcolor=#b4abac
     misc_feature    2396..2414
                     /label="TetO"
                     /ApEinfo_revcolor=#b4abac
                     /ApEinfo_fwdcolor=#b4abac
     misc_feature    2396..2435
                     /label="TetR binding sites"
                     /ApEinfo_revcolor=#b4abac
                     /ApEinfo_fwdcolor=#b4abac
     misc_feature    2417..2435
                     /label="TetO"
                     /ApEinfo_revcolor=#b4abac
                     /ApEinfo_fwdcolor=#b4abac
     misc_feature    2559..2566
                     /label="Kozak"
                     /ApEinfo_revcolor=#b4abac
                     /ApEinfo_fwdcolor=#b4abac
     CDS             2567..3196
                     /label="Translation 2567-3196"
     CDS             2576..2929
                     /label="N-TEV"
                     /ApEinfo_revcolor=#993366
                     /ApEinfo_fwdcolor=#993366
     CDS             2948..3193
                     /label="CRaf rbd K65E K108A"
                     /ApEinfo_revcolor=#993366
                     /ApEinfo_fwdcolor=#993366
     misc_feature    2993..2995
                     /label="K65E"
                     /ApEinfo_revcolor=#f58a5e
                     /ApEinfo_fwdcolor=#f58a5e
     misc_feature    3122..3124
                     /label="K108A"
                     /ApEinfo_revcolor=#f58a5e
                     /ApEinfo_fwdcolor=#f58a5e
     CDS             3211..3243
                     /label="c-myc epitope"
                     /ApEinfo_revcolor=#993366
                     /ApEinfo_fwdcolor=#993366
     misc_feature    3243..3245
                     /label="New Stop"
                     /ApEinfo_revcolor=#b4abac
                     /ApEinfo_fwdcolor=#b4abac
     CDS             3256..3273
                     /label="Polyhistidine tag"
                     /ApEinfo_revcolor=#993366
                     /ApEinfo_fwdcolor=#993366
     misc_feature    3274..3276
                     /label="STOP (missing now)"
                     /ApEinfo_revcolor=#a187be
                     /ApEinfo_fwdcolor=#a187be
     polyA_signal    3295..3509
                     /label="BGH polyadenylation sequence"
                     /ApEinfo_revcolor=#b4abac
                     /ApEinfo_fwdcolor=#b4abac
     polyA_signal    3542..3565
                     /label="BGH pA"
                     /ApEinfo_revcolor=#b4abac
                     /ApEinfo_fwdcolor=#b4abac
     misc_feature    3848..3895
                     /label="FRT"
                     /ApEinfo_revcolor=#b4abac
                     /ApEinfo_fwdcolor=#b4abac
     gene            3903..4923
                     /label="Hygromycin"
                     /ApEinfo_revcolor=#b4abac
                     /ApEinfo_fwdcolor=#b4abac
     polyA_signal    5055..5185
                     /label="SV40 pA"
                     /ApEinfo_revcolor=#b4abac
                     /ApEinfo_fwdcolor=#b4abac
     rep_origin      join(5568..5801,1..440)
                     /label="pUC ori"
                     /ApEinfo_revcolor=#ffef86
                     /ApEinfo_fwdcolor=#ffef86
ORIGIN
        1 ggaagcgtgg cgctttctca tagctcacgc tgtaggtatc tcagttcggt gtaggtcgtt
       61 cgctccaagc tgggctgtgt gcacgaaccc cccgttcagc ccgaccgctg cgccttatcc
      121 ggtaactatc gtcttgagtc caacccggta agacacgact tatcgccact ggcagcagcc
      181 actggtaaca ggattagcag agcgaggtat gtaggcggtg ctacagagtt cttgaagtgg
      241 tggcctaact acggctacac tagaaggaca gtatttggta tctgcgctct gctgaagcca
      301 gttaccttcg gaaaaagagt tggtagctct tgatccggca aacaaaccac cgctggtagc
      361 ggtggttttt ttgtttgcaa gcagcagatt acgcgcagaa aaaaaggatc tcaagaagat
      421 cctttgatct tttctacggg gtctgacgct cagtggaacg aaaactcacg ttaagggatt
      481 ttggtcatga gattatcaaa aaggatcttc acctagatcc ttttaaatta aaaatgaagt
      541 tttaaatcaa tctaaagtat atatgagtaa acttggtctg acagttacca atgcttaatc
      601 agtgaggcac ctatctcagc gatctgtcta tttcgttcat ccatagttgc ctgactcccc
      661 gtcgtgtaga taactacgat acgggagggc ttaccatctg gccccagtgc tgcaatgata
      721 ccgcgagacc cacgctcacc ggctccagat ttatcagcaa taaaccagcc agccggaagg
      781 gccgagcgca gaagtggtcc tgcaacttta tccgcctcca tccagtctat taattgttgc
      841 cgggaagcta gagtaagtag ttcgccagtt aatagtttgc gcaacgttgt tgccattgct
      901 acaggcatcg tggtgtcacg ctcgtcgttt ggtatggctt cattcagctc cggttcccaa
      961 cgatcaaggc gagttacatg atcccccatg ttgtgcaaaa aagcggttag ctccttcggt
     1021 cctccgatcg ttgtcagaag taagttggcc gcagtgttat cactcatggt tatggcagca
     1081 ctgcataatt ctcttactgt catgccatcc gtaagatgct tttctgtgac tggtgagtac
     1141 tcaaccaagt cattctgaga atagtgtatg cggcgaccga gttgctcttg cccggcgtca
     1201 atacgggata ataccgcgcc acatagcaga actttaaaag tgctcatcat tggaaaacgt
     1261 tcttcggggc gaaaactctc aaggatctta ccgctgttga gatccagttc gatgtaaccc
     1321 actcgtgcac ccaactgatc ttcagcatct tttactttca ccagcgtttc tgggtgagca
     1381 aaaacaggaa ggcaaaatgc cgcaaaaaag ggaataaggg cgacacggaa atgttgaata
     1441 ctcatactct tcctttttca atattattga agcatttatc agggttattg tctcatgagc
     1501 ggatacatat ttgaatgtat ttagaaaaat aaacaaatag gggttccgcg cacatttccc
     1561 cgaaaagtgc cacctgacgt cgacggatcg ggagatctcc cgatccccta tggtgcactc
     1621 tcagtacaat ctgctctgat gccgcatagt taagccagta tctgctccct gcttgtgtgt
     1681 tggaggtcgc tgagtagtgc gcgagcaaaa tttaagctac aacaaggcaa ggcttgaccg
     1741 acaattgcat gaagaatctg cttagggtta ggcgttttgc gctgcttcgt acgggccaga
     1801 tatacgcgtt gacattgatt attgactagt tattaatagt aatcaattac ggggtcatta
     1861 gttcatagcc catatatgga gttccgcgtt acataactta cggtaaatgg cccgcctggc
     1921 tgaccgccca acgacccccg cccattgacg tcaataatga cgtatgttcc catagtaacg
     1981 ccaataggga ctttccattg acgtcaatgg gtggagtatt tacggtaaac tgcccacttg
     2041 gcagtacatc aagtgtatca tatgccaagt acgcccccta ttgacgtcaa tgacggtaaa
     2101 tggcccgcct ggcattatgc ccagtacatg accttatggg actttcctac ttggcagtac
     2161 atctacgtat tagtcatcgc tattaccatg gtgatgcggt tttggcagta catcaatggg
     2221 cgtggatagc ggtttgactc acggggattt ccaagtctcc accccattga cgtcaatggg
     2281 agtttgtttt ggcaccaaaa tcaacgggac tttccaaaat gtcgtaacaa ctccgcccca
     2341 ttgacgcaaa tgggcggtag gcgtgtacgg tgggaggtct atataagcag agctctccct
     2401 atcagtgata gagatctccc tatcagtgat agagatcgtc gacgagctcg tttagtgaac
     2461 cgtcagatcg cctggagacg ccatccacgc tgttttgacc tccatagaag acaccgggac
     2521 cgatccagcc tccggactct agcgtttaaa cttaagcttc gccaccatgg gatccGGGGA
     2581 GAGTTTGTTT AAGGGGCCAA GGGACTATAA CCCAATATCA TCCACTATTT GCCACCTCAC
     2641 TAACGAGAGC GATGGACATA CAACCTCTCT CTACGGGATA GGCTTCGGTC CTTTCATCAT
     2701 TACCAATAAG CATCTGTTTC GCCGAAACAA CGGTACTCTT CTGGTTCAAT CTCTTCATGG
     2761 TGTCTTCAAG GTGAAAAACA CCACTACGCT TCAGCAACAC CTGATTGATG GTAGGGATAT
     2821 GATAATTATC AGAATGCCGA AAGATTTCCC ACCTTTTCCA CAGAAGCTGA AATTCAGGGA
     2881 ACCGCAGAGA GAGGAGAGGA TTTGTTTGGT AACGACCAAC TTCCAGACGG GCTCTGGCAG
     2941 CAGCGCGGAT CCGAGTAAGA CGTCAAACAC AATCAGGGTT TTTCTCCCCA ATgAACAGCG
     3001 GACCGTGGTA AACGTCCGAA ACGGGATGAG TCTCCACGAC TGTCTGATGA AAGCCTTGAA
     3061 GGTGAGGGGG CTTCAGCCTG AATGTTGCGC TGTCTTTCGC CTTCTCCACG AACACAAGGG
     3121 CGCAAAGGCG AGGCTTGACT GGAATACAGA CGCTGCAAGT TTGATTGGGG AAGAACTTCA
     3181 GGTCGATTTC CTCtagctcg aggagggccc gaacaaaaac tcatctcaga agaggatctg
     3241 aatagcgccg tcgaccatca tcatcatcat cattgagttt aaacccgctg atcagcctcg
     3301 actgtgcctt ctagttgcca gccatctgtt gtttgcccct cccccgtgcc ttccttgacc
     3361 ctggaaggtg ccactcccac tgtcctttcc taataaaatg aggaaattgc atcgcattgt
     3421 ctgagtaggt gtcattctat tctggggggt ggggtggggc aggacagcaa gggggaggat
     3481 tgggaagaca atagcaggca tgctggggat gcggtgggct ctatggagat ctatcgatgt
     3541 tctggggatg cggtgggctc tatggcttct gaggcggaaa gaaccagctg gggctctagg
     3601 gggtatcccc nnnnnnnnnn nnnnnnnnnn nnnnnnnnnn nnnnnnnnnn nnnnnnnnnn
     3661 nnnnnnnnnn nnnnnnnnnn nnnnnnnnnn nnnnnnnnnn nnnnnnnnnn nnnnnnnnnn
     3721 nnnnnnnnnn nnnncnnnnn nnnnnnnnnn nnnnnnnnnn nnnnnnnnnn nnnnnnnnnn
     3781 nnnnnnnnnn nnnnnnnnnn nnnnnnnnnn nnnnnnnnnn nnnnnagggt gatggttcac
     3841 gtacctagaa gttcctattc cgaagttcct attctctaga aagtatagga acttccttgg
     3901 ccaaaaagcc tgaactcacc gcgacgtctg tcgagaagtt tctgatcgaa aagttcgaca
     3961 gcgtctccga cctgatgcag ctctcggagg gcgaagaatc tcgtgctttc agcttcgatg
     4021 taggagggcg tggatatgtc ctgcgggtaa atagctgcgc cgatggtttc tacaaagatc
     4081 gttatgttta tcggcacttt gcatcggccg cgctcccgat tccggaagtg cttgacattg
     4141 gggaattcag cgagagcctg acctattgca tctcccgccg tgcacagggt gtcacgttgc
     4201 aagacctgcc tgaaaccgaa ctgcccgctg ttctgcagcc ggtcgcggag gccatggatg
     4261 cgatcgctgc ggccgatctt agccagacga gcgggttcgg cccattcgga ccgcaaggaa
     4321 tcggtcaata cactacatgg cgtgatttca tatgcgcgat tgctgatccc catgtgtatc
     4381 actggcaaac tgtgatggac gacaccgtca gtgcgtccgt cgcgcaggct ctcgatgagc
     4441 tgatgctttg ggccgaggac tgccccgaag tccggcacct cgtgcacgcg gatttcggct
     4501 ccaacaatgt cctgacggac aatggccgca taacagcggt cattgactgg agcgaggcga
     4561 tgttcgggga ttcccaatac gaggtcgcca acatcttctt ctggaggccg tggttggctt
     4621 gtatggagca gcagacgcgc tacttcgagc ggaggcatcc ggagcttgca ggatcgccgc
     4681 ggctccgggc gtatatgctc cgcattggtc ttgaccaact ctatcagagc ttggttgacg
     4741 gcaatttcga tgatgcagct tgggcgcagg gtcgatgcga cgcaatcgtc cgatccggag
     4801 ccgggactgt cgggcgtaca caaatcgccc gcagaagcgc ggccgtctgg accgatggct
     4861 gtgtagaagt actcgccgat agtggaaacc gacgccccag cactcgtccg agggcaaagg
     4921 aatagcacgt actacgagat ttcgattcca ccgccgcctt ctatgaaagg ttgggcttcg
     4981 gaatcgtttt ccgggacgcc ggctggatga tcctccagcg cggggatctc atgctggagt
     5041 tcttcgccca ccccaacttg tttattgcag cttataatgg ttacaaataa agcaatagca
     5101 tcacaaattt cacaaataaa gcattttttt cactgcattc tagttgtggt ttgtccaaac
     5161 tcatcaatgt atcttatcat gtctgtatac cgtcgacctc tagctagagc ttggcgtaat
     5221 catggtcata gctgtttcct gtgtgaaatt gttatccgct cacaattcca cacaacatac
     5281 gagccggaag cataaagtgt aaagcctggg gtgcctaatg agtgagctaa ctcacattaa
     5341 ttgcgttgcg ctcactgccc gctttccagt cgggaaacct gtcgtgccag ctgcattaat
     5401 gaatcggcca acgcgcgggg agaggcggtt tgcgtattgg gcgctcttcc gcttcctcgc
     5461 tcactgactc gctgcgctcg gtcgttcggc tgcggcgagc ggtatcagct cactcaaagg
     5521 cggtaatacg gttatccaca gaatcagggg ataacgcagg aaagaacatg tgagcaaaag
     5581 gccagcaaaa ggccaggaac cgtaaaaagg ccgcgttgct ggcgtttttc cataggctcc
     5641 gcccccctga cgagcatcac aaaaatcgac gctcaagtca gaggtggcga aacccgacag
     5701 gactataaag ataccaggcg tttccccctg gaagctccct cgtgcgctct cctgttccga
     5761 ccctgccgct taccggatac ctgtccgcct ttctcccttc g
//
