# Supplementary material for: Protease-controlled secretion and display of intercellular signals
Source: Nat Commun. 2022 Feb 17;13:912. doi: 10.1038/s41467-022-28623-y (PMC8854555; doi:10.1038/s41467-022-28623-y)
Supplement: Supplementary file 7 — Source Data [file 41467_2022_28623_MOESM7_ESM.zip › Source Data/Plasmids/Protease Plasmids/RAS Sensor/cmvto-rbdk65er89l-ntevp.gb]

LOCUS       CMV-TO-nTEVP-RBDeR89L_( 5801 bp ds-DNA     circular     23-JUN-2021
DEFINITION  .
FEATURES             Location/Qualifiers
     CDS             complement(547..1407)
                     /label="Amp (bla)"
                     /ApEinfo_revcolor=#993366
                     /ApEinfo_fwdcolor=#993366
     promoter        complement(1408..1506)
                     /label="bla promoter"
                     /ApEinfo_revcolor=#c6c9d1
                     /ApEinfo_fwdcolor=#c6c9d1
     promoter        1770..2397
                     /label="CMV"
                     /ApEinfo_revcolor=#c6c9d1
                     /ApEinfo_fwdcolor=#c6c9d1
     enhancer        1770..2496
                     /label="enhancer"
                     /ApEinfo_revcolor=#b4abac
                     /ApEinfo_fwdcolor=#b4abac
     TATA_signal     2342..2348
                     /label="TATA box"
                     /ApEinfo_revcolor=#b4abac
                     /ApEinfo_fwdcolor=#b4abac
     misc_feature    2358..2376
                     /label="TetO"
                     /ApEinfo_revcolor=#b4abac
                     /ApEinfo_fwdcolor=#b4abac
     misc_feature    2358..2397
                     /label="TetR binding sites"
                     /ApEinfo_revcolor=#b4abac
                     /ApEinfo_fwdcolor=#b4abac
     misc_feature    2379..2397
                     /label="TetO"
                     /ApEinfo_revcolor=#b4abac
                     /ApEinfo_fwdcolor=#b4abac
     misc_feature    2521..2528
                     /label="Kozak"
                     /ApEinfo_revcolor=#b4abac
                     /ApEinfo_fwdcolor=#b4abac
     CDS             2529..3158
                     /label="Translation 2529-3158"
     CDS             2538..2891
                     /label="N-TEV"
                     /ApEinfo_revcolor=#993366
                     /ApEinfo_fwdcolor=#993366
     CDS             2910..3155
                     /label="CRaf rbd K65E K108A"
                     /ApEinfo_revcolor=#993366
                     /ApEinfo_fwdcolor=#993366
     source          2910..3155
                     /label="source"
                     /ApEinfo_revcolor=#c6c9d1
                     /ApEinfo_fwdcolor=#c6c9d1
     misc_feature    3027..3029
                     /label="R89L"
                     /ApEinfo_revcolor=#d59687
                     /ApEinfo_fwdcolor=#d59687
     CDS             3173..3205
                     /label="c-myc epitope"
                     /ApEinfo_revcolor=#993366
                     /ApEinfo_fwdcolor=#993366
     misc_feature    3205..3207
                     /label="New Stop"
                     /ApEinfo_revcolor=#b4abac
                     /ApEinfo_fwdcolor=#b4abac
     CDS             3218..3235
                     /label="Polyhistidine tag"
                     /ApEinfo_revcolor=#993366
                     /ApEinfo_fwdcolor=#993366
     misc_feature    3236..3238
                     /label="STOP (missing now)"
                     /ApEinfo_revcolor=#a187be
                     /ApEinfo_fwdcolor=#a187be
     polyA_signal    3257..3471
                     /label="BGH polyadenylation sequence"
                     /ApEinfo_revcolor=#b4abac
                     /ApEinfo_fwdcolor=#b4abac
     source          join(3472..5801,1..3471)
                     /label="source"
                     /ApEinfo_revcolor=#c6c9d1
                     /ApEinfo_fwdcolor=#c6c9d1
     polyA_signal    3504..3527
                     /label="BGH pA"
                     /ApEinfo_revcolor=#b4abac
                     /ApEinfo_fwdcolor=#b4abac
     misc_feature    3810..3857
                     /label="FRT"
                     /ApEinfo_revcolor=#b4abac
                     /ApEinfo_fwdcolor=#b4abac
     gene            3865..4885
                     /label="Hygromycin"
                     /ApEinfo_revcolor=#b4abac
                     /ApEinfo_fwdcolor=#b4abac
     polyA_signal    5017..5147
                     /label="SV40 pA"
                     /ApEinfo_revcolor=#b4abac
                     /ApEinfo_fwdcolor=#b4abac
     rep_origin      join(5530..5801,1..402)
                     /label="pUC ori"
                     /ApEinfo_revcolor=#ffef86
                     /ApEinfo_fwdcolor=#ffef86
ORIGIN
        1 tctcagttcg gtgtaggtcg ttcgctccaa gctgggctgt gtgcacgaac cccccgttca
       61 gcccgaccgc tgcgccttat ccggtaacta tcgtcttgag tccaacccgg taagacacga
      121 cttatcgcca ctggcagcag ccactggtaa caggattagc agagcgaggt atgtaggcgg
      181 tgctacagag ttcttgaagt ggtggcctaa ctacggctac actagaagga cagtatttgg
      241 tatctgcgct ctgctgaagc cagttacctt cggaaaaaga gttggtagct cttgatccgg
      301 caaacaaacc accgctggta gcggtggttt ttttgtttgc aagcagcaga ttacgcgcag
      361 aaaaaaagga tctcaagaag atcctttgat cttttctacg gggtctgacg ctcagtggaa
      421 cgaaaactca cgttaaggga ttttggtcat gagattatca aaaaggatct tcacctagat
      481 ccttttaaat taaaaatgaa gttttaaatc aatctaaagt atatatgagt aaacttggtc
      541 tgacagttac caatgcttaa tcagtgaggc acctatctca gcgatctgtc tatttcgttc
      601 atccatagtt gcctgactcc ccgtcgtgta gataactacg atacgggagg gcttaccatc
      661 tggccccagt gctgcaatga taccgcgaga cccacgctca ccggctccag atttatcagc
      721 aataaaccag ccagccggaa gggccgagcg cagaagtggt cctgcaactt tatccgcctc
      781 catccagtct attaattgtt gccgggaagc tagagtaagt agttcgccag ttaatagttt
      841 gcgcaacgtt gttgccattg ctacaggcat cgtggtgtca cgctcgtcgt ttggtatggc
      901 ttcattcagc tccggttccc aacgatcaag gcgagttaca tgatccccca tgttgtgcaa
      961 aaaagcggtt agctccttcg gtcctccgat cgttgtcaga agtaagttgg ccgcagtgtt
     1021 atcactcatg gttatggcag cactgcataa ttctcttact gtcatgccat ccgtaagatg
     1081 cttttctgtg actggtgagt actcaaccaa gtcattctga gaatagtgta tgcggcgacc
     1141 gagttgctct tgcccggcgt caatacggga taataccgcg ccacatagca gaactttaaa
     1201 agtgctcatc attggaaaac gttcttcggg gcgaaaactc tcaaggatct taccgctgtt
     1261 gagatccagt tcgatgtaac ccactcgtgc acccaactga tcttcagcat cttttacttt
     1321 caccagcgtt tctgggtgag caaaaacagg aaggcaaaat gccgcaaaaa agggaataag
     1381 ggcgacacgg aaatgttgaa tactcatact cttccttttt caatattatt gaagcattta
     1441 tcagggttat tgtctcatga gcggatacat atttgaatgt atttagaaaa ataaacaaat
     1501 aggggttccg cgcacatttc cccgaaaagt gccacctgac gtcgacggat cgggagatct
     1561 cccgatcccc tatggtgcac tctcagtaca atctgctctg atgccgcata gttaagccag
     1621 tatctgctcc ctgcttgtgt gttggaggtc gctgagtagt gcgcgagcaa aatttaagct
     1681 acaacaaggc aaggcttgac cgacaattgc atgaagaatc tgcttagggt taggcgtttt
     1741 gcgctgcttc gtacgggcca gatatacgcg ttgacattga ttattgacta gttattaata
     1801 gtaatcaatt acggggtcat tagttcatag cccatatatg gagttccgcg ttacataact
     1861 tacggtaaat ggcccgcctg gctgaccgcc caacgacccc cgcccattga cgtcaataat
     1921 gacgtatgtt cccatagtaa cgccaatagg gactttccat tgacgtcaat gggtggagta
     1981 tttacggtaa actgcccact tggcagtaca tcaagtgtat catatgccaa gtacgccccc
     2041 tattgacgtc aatgacggta aatggcccgc ctggcattat gcccagtaca tgaccttatg
     2101 ggactttcct acttggcagt acatctacgt attagtcatc gctattacca tggtgatgcg
     2161 gttttggcag tacatcaatg ggcgtggata gcggtttgac tcacggggat ttccaagtct
     2221 ccaccccatt gacgtcaatg ggagtttgtt ttggcaccaa aatcaacggg actttccaaa
     2281 atgtcgtaac aactccgccc cattgacgca aatgggcggt aggcgtgtac ggtgggaggt
     2341 ctatataagc agagctctcc ctatcagtga tagagatctc cctatcagtg atagagatcg
     2401 tcgacgagct cgtttagtga accgtcagat cgcctggaga cgccatccac gctgttttga
     2461 cctccataga agacaccggg accgatccag cctccggact ctagcgttta aacttaagct
     2521 tcgccaccat gggatccGGG GAGAGTTTGT TTAAGGGGCC AAGGGACTAT AACCCAATAT
     2581 CATCCACTAT TTGCCACCTC ACTAACGAGA GCGATGGACA TACAACCTCT CTCTACGGGA
     2641 TAGGCTTCGG TCCTTTCATC ATTACCAATA AGCATCTGTT TCGCCGAAAC AACGGTACTC
     2701 TTCTGGTTCA ATCTCTTCAT GGTGTCTTCA AGGTGAAAAA CACCACTACG CTTCAGCAAC
     2761 ACCTGATTGA TGGTAGGGAT ATGATAATTA TCAGAATGCC GAAAGATTTC CCACCTTTTC
     2821 CACAGAAGCT GAAATTCAGG GAACCGCAGA GAGAGGAGAG GATTTGTTTG GTAACGACCA
     2881 ACTTCCAGAC GGGCTCTGGC AGCAGCGCGG ATCCGAGTAA GACGTCAAAC ACAATCAGGG
     2941 TTTTTCTCCC CAATgAACAG CGGACCGTGG TAAACGTCCG AAACGGGATG AGTCTCCACG
     3001 ACTGTCTGAT GAAAGCCTTG AAGGTGCTGG GGCTTCAGCC TGAATGTTGC GCTGTCTTTC
     3061 GCCTTCTCCA CGAACACAAG GGCGCAAAGG CGAGGCTTGA CTGGAATACA GACGCTGCAA
     3121 GTTTGATTGG GGAAGAACTT CAGGTCGATT TCCTCtagct cgaggagggc ccgaacaaaa
     3181 actcatctca gaagaggatc tgaatagcgc cgtcgaccat catcatcatc atcattgagt
     3241 ttaaacccgc tgatcagcct cgactgtgcc ttctagttgc cagccatctg ttgtttgccc
     3301 ctcccccgtg ccttccttga ccctggaagg tgccactccc actgtccttt cctaataaaa
     3361 tgaggaaatt gcatcgcatt gtctgagtag gtgtcattct attctggggg gtggggtggg
     3421 gcaggacagc aagggggagg attgggaaga caatagcagg catgctgggg atgcggtggg
     3481 ctctatggag atctatcgat gttctgggga tgcggtgggc tctatggctt ctgaggcgga
     3541 aagaaccagc tggggctcta gggggtatcc ccnnnnnnnn nnnnnnnnnn nnnnnnnnnn
     3601 nnnnnnnnnn nnnnnnnnnn nnnnnnnnnn nnnnnnnnnn nnnnnnnnnn nnnnnnnnnn
     3661 nnnnnnnnnn nnnnnnnnnn nnnnnnnnnn nnnnnncnnn nnnnnnnnnn nnnnnnnnnn
     3721 nnnnnnnnnn nnnnnnnnnn nnnnnnnnnn nnnnnnnnnn nnnnnnnnnn nnnnnnnnnn
     3781 nnnnnnnagg gtgatggttc acgtacctag aagttcctat tccgaagttc ctattctcta
     3841 gaaagtatag gaacttcctt ggccaaaaag cctgaactca ccgcgacgtc tgtcgagaag
     3901 tttctgatcg aaaagttcga cagcgtctcc gacctgatgc agctctcgga gggcgaagaa
     3961 tctcgtgctt tcagcttcga tgtaggaggg cgtggatatg tcctgcgggt aaatagctgc
     4021 gccgatggtt tctacaaaga tcgttatgtt tatcggcact ttgcatcggc cgcgctcccg
     4081 attccggaag tgcttgacat tggggaattc agcgagagcc tgacctattg catctcccgc
     4141 cgtgcacagg gtgtcacgtt gcaagacctg cctgaaaccg aactgcccgc tgttctgcag
     4201 ccggtcgcgg aggccatgga tgcgatcgct gcggccgatc ttagccagac gagcgggttc
     4261 ggcccattcg gaccgcaagg aatcggtcaa tacactacat ggcgtgattt catatgcgcg
     4321 attgctgatc cccatgtgta tcactggcaa actgtgatgg acgacaccgt cagtgcgtcc
     4381 gtcgcgcagg ctctcgatga gctgatgctt tgggccgagg actgccccga agtccggcac
     4441 ctcgtgcacg cggatttcgg ctccaacaat gtcctgacgg acaatggccg cataacagcg
     4501 gtcattgact ggagcgaggc gatgttcggg gattcccaat acgaggtcgc caacatcttc
     4561 ttctggaggc cgtggttggc ttgtatggag cagcagacgc gctacttcga gcggaggcat
     4621 ccggagcttg caggatcgcc gcggctccgg gcgtatatgc tccgcattgg tcttgaccaa
     4681 ctctatcaga gcttggttga cggcaatttc gatgatgcag cttgggcgca gggtcgatgc
     4741 gacgcaatcg tccgatccgg agccgggact gtcgggcgta cacaaatcgc ccgcagaagc
     4801 gcggccgtct ggaccgatgg ctgtgtagaa gtactcgccg atagtggaaa ccgacgcccc
     4861 agcactcgtc cgagggcaaa ggaatagcac gtactacgag atttcgattc caccgccgcc
     4921 ttctatgaaa ggttgggctt cggaatcgtt ttccgggacg ccggctggat gatcctccag
     4981 cgcggggatc tcatgctgga gttcttcgcc caccccaact tgtttattgc agcttataat
     5041 ggttacaaat aaagcaatag catcacaaat ttcacaaata aagcattttt ttcactgcat
     5101 tctagttgtg gtttgtccaa actcatcaat gtatcttatc atgtctgtat accgtcgacc
     5161 tctagctaga gcttggcgta atcatggtca tagctgtttc ctgtgtgaaa ttgttatccg
     5221 ctcacaattc cacacaacat acgagccgga agcataaagt gtaaagcctg gggtgcctaa
     5281 tgagtgagct aactcacatt aattgcgttg cgctcactgc ccgctttcca gtcgggaaac
     5341 ctgtcgtgcc agctgcatta atgaatcggc caacgcgcgg ggagaggcgg tttgcgtatt
     5401 gggcgctctt ccgcttcctc gctcactgac tcgctgcgct cggtcgttcg gctgcggcga
     5461 gcggtatcag ctcactcaaa ggcggtaata cggttatcca cagaatcagg ggataacgca
     5521 ggaaagaaca tgtgagcaaa aggccagcaa aaggccagga accgtaaaaa ggccgcgttg
     5581 ctggcgtttt tccataggct ccgcccccct gacgagcatc acaaaaatcg acgctcaagt
     5641 cagaggtggc gaaacccgac aggactataa agataccagg cgtttccccc tggaagctcc
     5701 ctcgtgcgct ctcctgttcc gaccctgccg cttaccggat acctgtccgc ctttctccct
     5761 tcgggaagcg tggcgctttc tcatagctca cgctgtaggt a
//
