# Supplementary material for: Protease-controlled secretion and display of intercellular signals
Source: Nat Commun. 2022 Feb 17;13:912. doi: 10.1038/s41467-022-28623-y (PMC8854555; doi:10.1038/s41467-022-28623-y)
Supplement: Supplementary file 7 — Source Data [file 41467_2022_28623_MOESM7_ESM.zip › Source Data/Plasmids/Protease Plasmids/Full Proteases/cmvto-tevp.gb]

LOCUS       CMV-TO-TEVP_(FLP-IN)    5894 bp ds-DNA     circular     16-FEB-2021
DEFINITION  .
FEATURES             Location/Qualifiers
     polyA_signal    33..56
                     /label="BGH pA"
                     /ApEinfo_revcolor=#ff0080
                     /ApEinfo_fwdcolor=#ff0080
     misc_feature    339..386
                     /label="FRT"
                     /ApEinfo_revcolor=#0080ff
                     /ApEinfo_fwdcolor=#0080ff
     gene            394..1414
                     /label="Hygromycin"
                     /ApEinfo_revcolor=#b1ff67
                     /ApEinfo_fwdcolor=#b1ff67
     polyA_signal    1546..1676
                     /label="SV40 pA"
                     /ApEinfo_revcolor=#ff0080
                     /ApEinfo_fwdcolor=#ff0080
     rep_origin      2059..2732
                     /label="pUC ori"
                     /ApEinfo_revcolor=#c6c9d1
                     /ApEinfo_fwdcolor=#c6c9d1
     CDS             complement(2877..3737)
                     /label="Amp (bla)"
                     /ApEinfo_revcolor=#ff0000
                     /ApEinfo_fwdcolor=#ff0000
     promoter        complement(3738..3836)
                     /label="bla promoter"
                     /ApEinfo_revcolor=#d59687
                     /ApEinfo_fwdcolor=#d59687
     primer_bind     4024..4043
                     /label="primer3"
                     /ApEinfo_revcolor=#84b0dc
                     /ApEinfo_fwdcolor=#84b0dc
     promoter        4100..4727
                     /label="CMV"
                     /ApEinfo_revcolor=#d59687
                     /ApEinfo_fwdcolor=#d59687
     enhancer        4100..4826
                     /label="CMV promoter (with TetOs)"
                     /ApEinfo_revcolor=#800080
                     /ApEinfo_fwdcolor=#800080
     misc_feature    4585..4585
                     /label="A"
                     /ApEinfo_revcolor=#0080ff
                     /ApEinfo_fwdcolor=#0080ff
     TATA_signal     4672..4678
                     /label="TATA box"
                     /ApEinfo_revcolor=#b1ff67
                     /ApEinfo_fwdcolor=#b1ff67
     misc_feature    4688..4706
                     /label="TetO"
                     /ApEinfo_revcolor=#a187be
                     /ApEinfo_fwdcolor=#a187be
     misc_feature    4688..4727
                     /label="TetR binding sites"
                     /ApEinfo_revcolor=#a187be
                     /ApEinfo_fwdcolor=#a187be
     misc_feature    4709..4727
                     /label="TetO"
                     /ApEinfo_revcolor=#a187be
                     /ApEinfo_fwdcolor=#a187be
     primer_bind     4851..4858
                     /label="primer3"
                     /ApEinfo_revcolor=#84b0dc
                     /ApEinfo_fwdcolor=#84b0dc
     misc_feature    4851..4858
                     /label="Kozak"
                     /ApEinfo_revcolor=#0080ff
                     /ApEinfo_fwdcolor=#0080ff
     CDS             4859..4867
                     /label="Translation 4859-4867"
     CDS             4868..5221
                     /label="N-TEV"
                     /ApEinfo_revcolor=#993366
                     /ApEinfo_fwdcolor=#993366
     CDS             4868..5221
                     /label="Translation 4868-5221"
     CDS             5222..5575
                     /label="C-TEV"
                     /ApEinfo_revcolor=#993366
                     /ApEinfo_fwdcolor=#993366
     CDS             5222..5581
                     /label="Translation 5222-5581"
     CDS             5596..5628
                     /label="c-myc epitope"
                     /ApEinfo_revcolor=#ff0000
                     /ApEinfo_fwdcolor=#ff0000
     misc_feature    5628..5630
                     /label="New Stop"
                     /ApEinfo_revcolor=#0080ff
                     /ApEinfo_fwdcolor=#0080ff
     primer_bind     complement(5634..5653)
                     /label="primer3"
                     /ApEinfo_revcolor=#84b0dc
                     /ApEinfo_fwdcolor=#84b0dc
     CDS             5641..5658
                     /label="Polyhistidine tag"
                     /ApEinfo_revcolor=#ff0000
                     /ApEinfo_fwdcolor=#ff0000
     misc_feature    5659..5661
                     /label="cya"
                     /ApEinfo_revcolor=#0080ff
                     /ApEinfo_fwdcolor=#0080ff
     polyA_signal    5680..5894
                     /label="BGH polyadenylation sequence"
                     /ApEinfo_revcolor=#ff0080
                     /ApEinfo_fwdcolor=#ff0080
ORIGIN
        1 tgcggtgggc tctatggaga tctatcgatg ttctggggat gcggtgggct ctatggcttc
       61 tgaggcggaa agaaccagct ggggctctag ggggtatccc cnnnnnnnnn nnnnnnnnnn
      121 nnnnnnnnnn nnnnnnnnnn nnnnnnnnnn nnnnnnnnnn nnnnnnnnnn nnnnnnnnnn
      181 nnnnnnnnnn nnnnnnnnnn nnnnnnnnnn nnnnnnnnnn nnnnncnnnn nnnnnnnnnn
      241 nnnnnnnnnn nnnnnnnnnn nnnnnnnnnn nnnnnnnnnn nnnnnnnnnn nnnnnnnnnn
      301 nnnnnnnnnn nnnnnnaggg tgatggttca cgtacctaga agttcctatt ccgaagttcc
      361 tattctctag aaagtatagg aacttccttg gccaaaaagc ctgaactcac cgcgacgtct
      421 gtcgagaagt ttctgatcga aaagttcgac agcgtctccg acctgatgca gctctcggag
      481 ggcgaagaat ctcgtgcttt cagcttcgat gtaggagggc gtggatatgt cctgcgggta
      541 aatagctgcg ccgatggttt ctacaaagat cgttatgttt atcggcactt tgcatcggcc
      601 gcgctcccga ttccggaagt gcttgacatt ggggaattca gcgagagcct gacctattgc
      661 atctcccgcc gtgcacaggg tgtcacgttg caagacctgc ctgaaaccga actgcccgct
      721 gttctgcagc cggtcgcgga ggccatggat gcgatcgctg cggccgatct tagccagacg
      781 agcgggttcg gcccattcgg accgcaagga atcggtcaat acactacatg gcgtgatttc
      841 atatgcgcga ttgctgatcc ccatgtgtat cactggcaaa ctgtgatgga cgacaccgtc
      901 agtgcgtccg tcgcgcaggc tctcgatgag ctgatgcttt gggccgagga ctgccccgaa
      961 gtccggcacc tcgtgcacgc ggatttcggc tccaacaatg tcctgacgga caatggccgc
     1021 ataacagcgg tcattgactg gagcgaggcg atgttcgggg attcccaata cgaggtcgcc
     1081 aacatcttct tctggaggcc gtggttggct tgtatggagc agcagacgcg ctacttcgag
     1141 cggaggcatc cggagcttgc aggatcgccg cggctccggg cgtatatgct ccgcattggt
     1201 cttgaccaac tctatcagag cttggttgac ggcaatttcg atgatgcagc ttgggcgcag
     1261 ggtcgatgcg acgcaatcgt ccgatccgga gccgggactg tcgggcgtac acaaatcgcc
     1321 cgcagaagcg cggccgtctg gaccgatggc tgtgtagaag tactcgccga tagtggaaac
     1381 cgacgcccca gcactcgtcc gagggcaaag gaatagcacg tactacgaga tttcgattcc
     1441 accgccgcct tctatgaaag gttgggcttc ggaatcgttt tccgggacgc cggctggatg
     1501 atcctccagc gcggggatct catgctggag ttcttcgccc accccaactt gtttattgca
     1561 gcttataatg gttacaaata aagcaatagc atcacaaatt tcacaaataa agcatttttt
     1621 tcactgcatt ctagttgtgg tttgtccaaa ctcatcaatg tatcttatca tgtctgtata
     1681 ccgtcgacct ctagctagag cttggcgtaa tcatggtcat agctgtttcc tgtgtgaaat
     1741 tgttatccgc tcacaattcc acacaacata cgagccggaa gcataaagtg taaagcctgg
     1801 ggtgcctaat gagtgagcta actcacatta attgcgttgc gctcactgcc cgctttccag
     1861 tcgggaaacc tgtcgtgcca gctgcattaa tgaatcggcc aacgcgcggg gagaggcggt
     1921 ttgcgtattg ggcgctcttc cgcttcctcg ctcactgact cgctgcgctc ggtcgttcgg
     1981 ctgcggcgag cggtatcagc tcactcaaag gcggtaatac ggttatccac agaatcaggg
     2041 gataacgcag gaaagaacat gtgagcaaaa ggccagcaaa aggccaggaa ccgtaaaaag
     2101 gccgcgttgc tggcgttttt ccataggctc cgcccccctg acgagcatca caaaaatcga
     2161 cgctcaagtc agaggtggcg aaacccgaca ggactataaa gataccaggc gtttccccct
     2221 ggaagctccc tcgtgcgctc tcctgttccg accctgccgc ttaccggata cctgtccgcc
     2281 tttctccctt cgggaagcgt ggcgctttct catagctcac gctgtaggta tctcagttcg
     2341 gtgtaggtcg ttcgctccaa gctgggctgt gtgcacgaac cccccgttca gcccgaccgc
     2401 tgcgccttat ccggtaacta tcgtcttgag tccaacccgg taagacacga cttatcgcca
     2461 ctggcagcag ccactggtaa caggattagc agagcgaggt atgtaggcgg tgctacagag
     2521 ttcttgaagt ggtggcctaa ctacggctac actagaagga cagtatttgg tatctgcgct
     2581 ctgctgaagc cagttacctt cggaaaaaga gttggtagct cttgatccgg caaacaaacc
     2641 accgctggta gcggtggttt ttttgtttgc aagcagcaga ttacgcgcag aaaaaaagga
     2701 tctcaagaag atcctttgat cttttctacg gggtctgacg ctcagtggaa cgaaaactca
     2761 cgttaaggga ttttggtcat gagattatca aaaaggatct tcacctagat ccttttaaat
     2821 taaaaatgaa gttttaaatc aatctaaagt atatatgagt aaacttggtc tgacagttac
     2881 caatgcttaa tcagtgaggc acctatctca gcgatctgtc tatttcgttc atccatagtt
     2941 gcctgactcc ccgtcgtgta gataactacg atacgggagg gcttaccatc tggccccagt
     3001 gctgcaatga taccgcgaga cccacgctca ccggctccag atttatcagc aataaaccag
     3061 ccagccggaa gggccgagcg cagaagtggt cctgcaactt tatccgcctc catccagtct
     3121 attaattgtt gccgggaagc tagagtaagt agttcgccag ttaatagttt gcgcaacgtt
     3181 gttgccattg ctacaggcat cgtggtgtca cgctcgtcgt ttggtatggc ttcattcagc
     3241 tccggttccc aacgatcaag gcgagttaca tgatccccca tgttgtgcaa aaaagcggtt
     3301 agctccttcg gtcctccgat cgttgtcaga agtaagttgg ccgcagtgtt atcactcatg
     3361 gttatggcag cactgcataa ttctcttact gtcatgccat ccgtaagatg cttttctgtg
     3421 actggtgagt actcaaccaa gtcattctga gaatagtgta tgcggcgacc gagttgctct
     3481 tgcccggcgt caatacggga taataccgcg ccacatagca gaactttaaa agtgctcatc
     3541 attggaaaac gttcttcggg gcgaaaactc tcaaggatct taccgctgtt gagatccagt
     3601 tcgatgtaac ccactcgtgc acccaactga tcttcagcat cttttacttt caccagcgtt
     3661 tctgggtgag caaaaacagg aaggcaaaat gccgcaaaaa agggaataag ggcgacacgg
     3721 aaatgttgaa tactcatact cttccttttt caatattatt gaagcattta tcagggttat
     3781 tgtctcatga gcggatacat atttgaatgt atttagaaaa ataaacaaat aggggttccg
     3841 cgcacatttc cccgaaaagt gccacctgac gtcgacggat cgggagatct cccgatcccc
     3901 tatggtgcac tctcagtaca atctgctctg atgccgcata gttaagccag tatctgctcc
     3961 ctgcttgtgt gttggaggtc gctgagtagt gcgcgagcaa aatttaagct acaacaaggc
     4021 aaggcttgac cgacaattgc atgaagaatc tgcttagggt taggcgtttt gcgctgcttc
     4081 gtacgggcca gatatacgcg ttgacattga ttattgacta gttattaata gtaatcaatt
     4141 acggggtcat tagttcatag cccatatatg gagttccgcg ttacataact tacggtaaat
     4201 ggcccgcctg gctgaccgcc caacgacccc cgcccattga cgtcaataat gacgtatgtt
     4261 cccatagtaa cgccaatagg gactttccat tgacgtcaat gggtggagta tttacggtaa
     4321 actgcccact tggcagtaca tcaagtgtat catatgccaa gtacgccccc tattgacgtc
     4381 aatgacggta aatggcccgc ctggcattat gcccagtaca tgaccttatg ggactttcct
     4441 acttggcagt acatctacgt attagtcatc gctattacca tggtgatgcg gttttggcag
     4501 tacatcaatg ggcgtggata gcggtttgac tcacggggat ttccaagtct ccaccccatt
     4561 gacgtcaatg ggagtttgtt ttggcaccaa aatcaacggg actttccaaa atgtcgtaac
     4621 aactccgccc cattgacgca aatgggcggt aggcgtgtac ggtgggaggt ctatataagc
     4681 agagctctcc ctatcagtga tagagatctc cctatcagtg atagagatcg tcgacgagct
     4741 cgtttagtga accgtcagat cgcctggaga cgccatccac gctgttttga cctccataga
     4801 agacaccggg accgatccag cctccggact ctagcgttta aacttaagct tcgccaccat
     4861 gggatccGGG GAGAGTTTGT TTAAGGGGCC AAGGGACTAT AACCCAATAT CATCCACTAT
     4921 TTGCCACCTC ACTAACGAGA GCGATGGACA TACAACCTCT CTCTACGGGA TAGGCTTCGG
     4981 TCCTTTCATC ATTACCAATA AGCATCTGTT TCGCCGAAAC AACGGTACTC TTCTGGTTCA
     5041 ATCTCTTCAT GGTGTCTTCA AGGTGAAAAA CACCACTACG CTTCAGCAAC ACCTGATTGA
     5101 TGGTAGGGAT ATGATAATTA TCAGAATGCC GAAAGATTTC CCACCTTTTC CACAGAAGCT
     5161 GAAATTCAGG GAACCGCAGA GAGAGGAGAG GATTTGTTTG GTAACGACCA ACTTCCAGAC
     5221 GAAGAGTATG AGTTCTATGG TGTCCGACAC TAGCTGCACG TTCCCCTCAA GTGATGGGAT
     5281 ATTCTGGAAA CACTGGATAC AGACTAAAGA CGGACAGTGT GGAAGCCCAT TGGTTTCCAC
     5341 CCGAGATGGT TTTATCGTGG GTATCCATAG CGCCTCTAAT TTCACAAACA CGAACAACTA
     5401 TTTCACTTCA GTGCCCAAAA ACTTTATGGA GCTGCTCACA AACCAAGAAG CGCAGCAGTG
     5461 GGTAAGCGGT TGGAGACTTA ACGCTGACTC AGTTCTCTGG GGGGGGCACA AAGTATTCAT
     5521 GGTAAAGCCA GAGGAGCCAT TCCAACCAGT CAAAGAAGCC ACACAACTTA TGAACagcta
     5581 gctcgaggag ggcccgaaca aaaactcatc tcagaagagg atctgaatag cgccgtcgac
     5641 catcatcatc atcatcattg agtttaaacc cgctgatcag cctcgactgt gccttctagt
     5701 tgccagccat ctgttgtttg cccctccccc gtgccttcct tgaccctgga aggtgccact
     5761 cccactgtcc tttcctaata aaatgaggaa attgcatcgc attgtctgag taggtgtcat
     5821 tctattctgg ggggtggggt ggggcaggac agcaaggggg aggattggga agacaatagc
     5881 aggcatgctg ggga
//
