# Supplementary material for: Protease-controlled secretion and display of intercellular signals
Source: Nat Commun. 2022 Feb 17;13:912. doi: 10.1038/s41467-022-28623-y (PMC8854555; doi:10.1038/s41467-022-28623-y)
Supplement: Supplementary file 7 — Source Data [file 41467_2022_28623_MOESM7_ESM.zip › Source Data/Plasmids/Protease Plasmids/Full Proteases/cmvto-hcvp.gb]

LOCUS       CMV-TO-scHCVP_(FLP-IN)  5813 bp ds-DNA     circular     21-JUL-2021
DEFINITION  .
FEATURES             Location/Qualifiers
     polyA_signal    33..56
                     /label="BGH pA"
                     /ApEinfo_revcolor=#ff0080
                     /ApEinfo_fwdcolor=#ff0080
     misc_feature    339..386
                     /label="FRT"
                     /ApEinfo_revcolor=#0080ff
                     /ApEinfo_fwdcolor=#0080ff
     gene            394..1414
                     /label="Hygromycin"
                     /ApEinfo_revcolor=#b1ff67
                     /ApEinfo_fwdcolor=#b1ff67
     polyA_signal    1546..1676
                     /label="SV40 pA"
                     /ApEinfo_revcolor=#ff0080
                     /ApEinfo_fwdcolor=#ff0080
     rep_origin      2059..2732
                     /label="pUC ori"
                     /ApEinfo_revcolor=#c6c9d1
                     /ApEinfo_fwdcolor=#c6c9d1
     CDS             complement(2877..3737)
                     /label="Amp (bla)"
                     /ApEinfo_revcolor=#ff0000
                     /ApEinfo_fwdcolor=#ff0000
     promoter        complement(3738..3836)
                     /label="bla promoter"
                     /ApEinfo_revcolor=#d59687
                     /ApEinfo_fwdcolor=#d59687
     primer_bind     4024..4043
                     /label="primer3"
                     /ApEinfo_revcolor=#84b0dc
                     /ApEinfo_fwdcolor=#84b0dc
     promoter        4100..4727
                     /label="CMV"
                     /ApEinfo_revcolor=#d59687
                     /ApEinfo_fwdcolor=#d59687
     enhancer        4100..4826
                     /label="CMV promoter (with TetOs)"
                     /ApEinfo_revcolor=#800080
                     /ApEinfo_fwdcolor=#800080
     misc_feature    4585..4585
                     /label="A"
                     /ApEinfo_revcolor=#0080ff
                     /ApEinfo_fwdcolor=#0080ff
     TATA_signal     4672..4678
                     /label="TATA box"
                     /ApEinfo_revcolor=#b1ff67
                     /ApEinfo_fwdcolor=#b1ff67
     misc_feature    4688..4706
                     /label="TetO"
                     /ApEinfo_revcolor=#a187be
                     /ApEinfo_fwdcolor=#a187be
     misc_feature    4688..4727
                     /label="TetR binding sites"
                     /ApEinfo_revcolor=#a187be
                     /ApEinfo_fwdcolor=#a187be
     misc_feature    4709..4727
                     /label="TetO"
                     /ApEinfo_revcolor=#a187be
                     /ApEinfo_fwdcolor=#a187be
     primer_bind     4851..4858
                     /label="primer3"
                     /ApEinfo_revcolor=#84b0dc
                     /ApEinfo_fwdcolor=#84b0dc
     misc_feature    4851..4858
                     /label="Kozak"
                     /ApEinfo_revcolor=#0080ff
                     /ApEinfo_fwdcolor=#0080ff
     CDS             4859..5500
                     /label="Translation 4859-5500"
     CDS             4868..4903
                     /label="NS4A peptide"
                     /ApEinfo_revcolor=#ff0000
                     /ApEinfo_fwdcolor=#ff0000
     CDS             4916..5494
                     /label="HCV NS3 Protease"
                     /ApEinfo_revcolor=#ff0000
                     /ApEinfo_fwdcolor=#ff0000
     CDS             5515..5547
                     /label="c-myc epitope"
                     /ApEinfo_revcolor=#ff0000
                     /ApEinfo_fwdcolor=#ff0000
     misc_feature    5547..5549
                     /label="New Stop"
                     /ApEinfo_revcolor=#0080ff
                     /ApEinfo_fwdcolor=#0080ff
     primer_bind     complement(5553..5572)
                     /label="primer3"
                     /ApEinfo_revcolor=#84b0dc
                     /ApEinfo_fwdcolor=#84b0dc
     CDS             5560..5577
                     /label="Polyhistidine tag"
                     /ApEinfo_revcolor=#ff0000
                     /ApEinfo_fwdcolor=#ff0000
     misc_feature    5578..5580
                     /label="cya"
                     /ApEinfo_revcolor=#0080ff
                     /ApEinfo_fwdcolor=#0080ff
     polyA_signal    5599..5813
                     /label="BGH polyadenylation sequence"
                     /ApEinfo_revcolor=#ff0080
                     /ApEinfo_fwdcolor=#ff0080
ORIGIN
        1 tgcggtgggc tctatggaga tctatcgatg ttctggggat gcggtgggct ctatggcttc
       61 tgaggcggaa agaaccagct ggggctctag ggggtatccc cnnnnnnnnn nnnnnnnnnn
      121 nnnnnnnnnn nnnnnnnnnn nnnnnnnnnn nnnnnnnnnn nnnnnnnnnn nnnnnnnnnn
      181 nnnnnnnnnn nnnnnnnnnn nnnnnnnnnn nnnnnnnnnn nnnnncnnnn nnnnnnnnnn
      241 nnnnnnnnnn nnnnnnnnnn nnnnnnnnnn nnnnnnnnnn nnnnnnnnnn nnnnnnnnnn
      301 nnnnnnnnnn nnnnnnaggg tgatggttca cgtacctaga agttcctatt ccgaagttcc
      361 tattctctag aaagtatagg aacttccttg gccaaaaagc ctgaactcac cgcgacgtct
      421 gtcgagaagt ttctgatcga aaagttcgac agcgtctccg acctgatgca gctctcggag
      481 ggcgaagaat ctcgtgcttt cagcttcgat gtaggagggc gtggatatgt cctgcgggta
      541 aatagctgcg ccgatggttt ctacaaagat cgttatgttt atcggcactt tgcatcggcc
      601 gcgctcccga ttccggaagt gcttgacatt ggggaattca gcgagagcct gacctattgc
      661 atctcccgcc gtgcacaggg tgtcacgttg caagacctgc ctgaaaccga actgcccgct
      721 gttctgcagc cggtcgcgga ggccatggat gcgatcgctg cggccgatct tagccagacg
      781 agcgggttcg gcccattcgg accgcaagga atcggtcaat acactacatg gcgtgatttc
      841 atatgcgcga ttgctgatcc ccatgtgtat cactggcaaa ctgtgatgga cgacaccgtc
      901 agtgcgtccg tcgcgcaggc tctcgatgag ctgatgcttt gggccgagga ctgccccgaa
      961 gtccggcacc tcgtgcacgc ggatttcggc tccaacaatg tcctgacgga caatggccgc
     1021 ataacagcgg tcattgactg gagcgaggcg atgttcgggg attcccaata cgaggtcgcc
     1081 aacatcttct tctggaggcc gtggttggct tgtatggagc agcagacgcg ctacttcgag
     1141 cggaggcatc cggagcttgc aggatcgccg cggctccggg cgtatatgct ccgcattggt
     1201 cttgaccaac tctatcagag cttggttgac ggcaatttcg atgatgcagc ttgggcgcag
     1261 ggtcgatgcg acgcaatcgt ccgatccgga gccgggactg tcgggcgtac acaaatcgcc
     1321 cgcagaagcg cggccgtctg gaccgatggc tgtgtagaag tactcgccga tagtggaaac
     1381 cgacgcccca gcactcgtcc gagggcaaag gaatagcacg tactacgaga tttcgattcc
     1441 accgccgcct tctatgaaag gttgggcttc ggaatcgttt tccgggacgc cggctggatg
     1501 atcctccagc gcggggatct catgctggag ttcttcgccc accccaactt gtttattgca
     1561 gcttataatg gttacaaata aagcaatagc atcacaaatt tcacaaataa agcatttttt
     1621 tcactgcatt ctagttgtgg tttgtccaaa ctcatcaatg tatcttatca tgtctgtata
     1681 ccgtcgacct ctagctagag cttggcgtaa tcatggtcat agctgtttcc tgtgtgaaat
     1741 tgttatccgc tcacaattcc acacaacata cgagccggaa gcataaagtg taaagcctgg
     1801 ggtgcctaat gagtgagcta actcacatta attgcgttgc gctcactgcc cgctttccag
     1861 tcgggaaacc tgtcgtgcca gctgcattaa tgaatcggcc aacgcgcggg gagaggcggt
     1921 ttgcgtattg ggcgctcttc cgcttcctcg ctcactgact cgctgcgctc ggtcgttcgg
     1981 ctgcggcgag cggtatcagc tcactcaaag gcggtaatac ggttatccac agaatcaggg
     2041 gataacgcag gaaagaacat gtgagcaaaa ggccagcaaa aggccaggaa ccgtaaaaag
     2101 gccgcgttgc tggcgttttt ccataggctc cgcccccctg acgagcatca caaaaatcga
     2161 cgctcaagtc agaggtggcg aaacccgaca ggactataaa gataccaggc gtttccccct
     2221 ggaagctccc tcgtgcgctc tcctgttccg accctgccgc ttaccggata cctgtccgcc
     2281 tttctccctt cgggaagcgt ggcgctttct catagctcac gctgtaggta tctcagttcg
     2341 gtgtaggtcg ttcgctccaa gctgggctgt gtgcacgaac cccccgttca gcccgaccgc
     2401 tgcgccttat ccggtaacta tcgtcttgag tccaacccgg taagacacga cttatcgcca
     2461 ctggcagcag ccactggtaa caggattagc agagcgaggt atgtaggcgg tgctacagag
     2521 ttcttgaagt ggtggcctaa ctacggctac actagaagga cagtatttgg tatctgcgct
     2581 ctgctgaagc cagttacctt cggaaaaaga gttggtagct cttgatccgg caaacaaacc
     2641 accgctggta gcggtggttt ttttgtttgc aagcagcaga ttacgcgcag aaaaaaagga
     2701 tctcaagaag atcctttgat cttttctacg gggtctgacg ctcagtggaa cgaaaactca
     2761 cgttaaggga ttttggtcat gagattatca aaaaggatct tcacctagat ccttttaaat
     2821 taaaaatgaa gttttaaatc aatctaaagt atatatgagt aaacttggtc tgacagttac
     2881 caatgcttaa tcagtgaggc acctatctca gcgatctgtc tatttcgttc atccatagtt
     2941 gcctgactcc ccgtcgtgta gataactacg atacgggagg gcttaccatc tggccccagt
     3001 gctgcaatga taccgcgaga cccacgctca ccggctccag atttatcagc aataaaccag
     3061 ccagccggaa gggccgagcg cagaagtggt cctgcaactt tatccgcctc catccagtct
     3121 attaattgtt gccgggaagc tagagtaagt agttcgccag ttaatagttt gcgcaacgtt
     3181 gttgccattg ctacaggcat cgtggtgtca cgctcgtcgt ttggtatggc ttcattcagc
     3241 tccggttccc aacgatcaag gcgagttaca tgatccccca tgttgtgcaa aaaagcggtt
     3301 agctccttcg gtcctccgat cgttgtcaga agtaagttgg ccgcagtgtt atcactcatg
     3361 gttatggcag cactgcataa ttctcttact gtcatgccat ccgtaagatg cttttctgtg
     3421 actggtgagt actcaaccaa gtcattctga gaatagtgta tgcggcgacc gagttgctct
     3481 tgcccggcgt caatacggga taataccgcg ccacatagca gaactttaaa agtgctcatc
     3541 attggaaaac gttcttcggg gcgaaaactc tcaaggatct taccgctgtt gagatccagt
     3601 tcgatgtaac ccactcgtgc acccaactga tcttcagcat cttttacttt caccagcgtt
     3661 tctgggtgag caaaaacagg aaggcaaaat gccgcaaaaa agggaataag ggcgacacgg
     3721 aaatgttgaa tactcatact cttccttttt caatattatt gaagcattta tcagggttat
     3781 tgtctcatga gcggatacat atttgaatgt atttagaaaa ataaacaaat aggggttccg
     3841 cgcacatttc cccgaaaagt gccacctgac gtcgacggat cgggagatct cccgatcccc
     3901 tatggtgcac tctcagtaca atctgctctg atgccgcata gttaagccag tatctgctcc
     3961 ctgcttgtgt gttggaggtc gctgagtagt gcgcgagcaa aatttaagct acaacaaggc
     4021 aaggcttgac cgacaattgc atgaagaatc tgcttagggt taggcgtttt gcgctgcttc
     4081 gtacgggcca gatatacgcg ttgacattga ttattgacta gttattaata gtaatcaatt
     4141 acggggtcat tagttcatag cccatatatg gagttccgcg ttacataact tacggtaaat
     4201 ggcccgcctg gctgaccgcc caacgacccc cgcccattga cgtcaataat gacgtatgtt
     4261 cccatagtaa cgccaatagg gactttccat tgacgtcaat gggtggagta tttacggtaa
     4321 actgcccact tggcagtaca tcaagtgtat catatgccaa gtacgccccc tattgacgtc
     4381 aatgacggta aatggcccgc ctggcattat gcccagtaca tgaccttatg ggactttcct
     4441 acttggcagt acatctacgt attagtcatc gctattacca tggtgatgcg gttttggcag
     4501 tacatcaatg ggcgtggata gcggtttgac tcacggggat ttccaagtct ccaccccatt
     4561 gacgtcaatg ggagtttgtt ttggcaccaa aatcaacggg actttccaaa atgtcgtaac
     4621 aactccgccc cattgacgca aatgggcggt aggcgtgtac ggtgggaggt ctatataagc
     4681 agagctctcc ctatcagtga tagagatctc cctatcagtg atagagatcg tcgacgagct
     4741 cgtttagtga accgtcagat cgcctggaga cgccatccac gctgttttga cctccataga
     4801 agacaccggg accgatccag cctccggact ctagcgttta aacttaagct tcgccaccat
     4861 gggatccGGC TCTGTGGTGC TTGTAGGGCG ATTGCTGCTC TCTGGTTCTG GGTCCGCCCC
     4921 AATAACGGCC TACGCCCAAC AGACACGCGG TCTGCTGGGG TGCATTATTA CCTCACTTAC
     4981 GGGCAGAGAC AAAAACCAGG CTGAGGGAGA AGTTCAGATT GTTTCAACGG CGGCTCAGAC
     5041 CTTTCTTGCC ACCTGTATAA ACGGAGTATG CTGGACAGTC TACCATGGTG CAGGGACCCG
     5101 CACAATAGCG AGTCCCAAAG GGCCCGTCAT ACAGATGTAT ACTAACGTCG ATAAGGACCT
     5161 CGTGGGTTGG CCCGCTCCTC AAGGCACGCG ATCCCTCACA CCTTGTGCGT GCGGCAGTTC
     5221 AGACCTCTAT CTGGTGACTC GCCATGCCGA CGTAATCCCT GTTCGCCGGA GGGGTGATAG
     5281 TAGAGGGAGC TTGCTCAGTC CTAGGCCGAT TTCCTATCTC AAGGGCTCAA GCGGCGGCCC
     5341 ATTGCTCTGC CCGGCCGGCC ACGCGGTAGG AATTTTCCGG GCCGCAGTTT GCACACGCGG
     5401 CGTCGCAAAA GCAGTAGACT TTATACCAGT AGAGAACCTT GAAACAACGA TGAGGTCCCC
     5461 TGTATTTACA GATAACAGTT CCCCTCCGGC TGTCagctag ctcgaggagg gcccgaacaa
     5521 aaactcatct cagaagagga tctgaatagc gccgtcgacc atcatcatca tcatcattga
     5581 gtttaaaccc gctgatcagc ctcgactgtg ccttctagtt gccagccatc tgttgtttgc
     5641 ccctcccccg tgccttcctt gaccctggaa ggtgccactc ccactgtcct ttcctaataa
     5701 aatgaggaaa ttgcatcgca ttgtctgagt aggtgtcatt ctattctggg gggtggggtg
     5761 gggcaggaca gcaaggggga ggattgggaa gacaatagca ggcatgctgg gga
//
