# Supplementary material for: Protease-controlled secretion and display of intercellular signals
Source: Nat Commun. 2022 Feb 17;13:912. doi: 10.1038/s41467-022-28623-y (PMC8854555; doi:10.1038/s41467-022-28623-y)
Supplement: Supplementary file 7 — Source Data [file 41467_2022_28623_MOESM7_ESM.zip › Source Data/Plasmids/Protease Plasmids/Full Proteases/cmvto-tvmvp.gb]

LOCUS       CMV-TO-TVMVP_(FLP-IN)   5891 bp ds-DNA     circular     28-JUL-2020
DEFINITION  .
FEATURES             Location/Qualifiers
     polyA_signal    33..56
                     /label="BGH pA"
                     /ApEinfo_revcolor=#ff0080
                     /ApEinfo_fwdcolor=#ff0080
     misc_feature    339..386
                     /label="FRT"
                     /ApEinfo_revcolor=#0080ff
                     /ApEinfo_fwdcolor=#0080ff
     gene            394..1414
                     /label="Hygromycin"
                     /ApEinfo_revcolor=#b1ff67
                     /ApEinfo_fwdcolor=#b1ff67
     polyA_signal    1546..1676
                     /label="SV40 pA"
                     /ApEinfo_revcolor=#ff0080
                     /ApEinfo_fwdcolor=#ff0080
     rep_origin      2059..2732
                     /label="pUC ori"
                     /ApEinfo_revcolor=#c6c9d1
                     /ApEinfo_fwdcolor=#c6c9d1
     CDS             complement(2877..3737)
                     /label="Amp (bla)"
                     /ApEinfo_revcolor=#ff0000
                     /ApEinfo_fwdcolor=#ff0000
     promoter        complement(3738..3836)
                     /label="bla promoter"
                     /ApEinfo_revcolor=#d59687
                     /ApEinfo_fwdcolor=#d59687
     primer_bind     4024..4043
                     /label="primer3"
                     /ApEinfo_revcolor=#84b0dc
                     /ApEinfo_fwdcolor=#84b0dc
     promoter        4100..4727
                     /label="CMV"
                     /ApEinfo_revcolor=#d59687
                     /ApEinfo_fwdcolor=#d59687
     enhancer        4100..4826
                     /label="CMV promoter (with TetOs)"
                     /ApEinfo_revcolor=#800080
                     /ApEinfo_fwdcolor=#800080
     misc_feature    4585..4585
                     /label="A"
                     /ApEinfo_revcolor=#0080ff
                     /ApEinfo_fwdcolor=#0080ff
     TATA_signal     4672..4678
                     /label="TATA box"
                     /ApEinfo_revcolor=#b1ff67
                     /ApEinfo_fwdcolor=#b1ff67
     misc_feature    4688..4706
                     /label="TetO"
                     /ApEinfo_revcolor=#a187be
                     /ApEinfo_fwdcolor=#a187be
     misc_feature    4688..4727
                     /label="TetR binding sites"
                     /ApEinfo_revcolor=#a187be
                     /ApEinfo_fwdcolor=#a187be
     misc_feature    4709..4727
                     /label="TetO"
                     /ApEinfo_revcolor=#a187be
                     /ApEinfo_fwdcolor=#a187be
     primer_bind     4851..4858
                     /label="primer3"
                     /ApEinfo_revcolor=#84b0dc
                     /ApEinfo_fwdcolor=#84b0dc
     misc_feature    4851..4858
                     /label="Kozak"
                     /ApEinfo_revcolor=#0080ff
                     /ApEinfo_fwdcolor=#0080ff
     CDS             4859..5572
                     /label="Translation 4859-5572"
     CDS             4868..5221
                     /label="N-TVMVprotease"
                     /ApEinfo_revcolor=#ff0000
                     /ApEinfo_fwdcolor=#ff0000
     CDS             5222..5572
                     /label="C-TVMVprotease"
                     /ApEinfo_revcolor=#993366
                     /ApEinfo_fwdcolor=#993366
     CDS             5573..5578
                     /label="Translation 5573-5578"
     CDS             5593..5625
                     /label="c-myc epitope"
                     /ApEinfo_revcolor=#ff0000
                     /ApEinfo_fwdcolor=#ff0000
     misc_feature    5625..5627
                     /label="New Stop"
                     /ApEinfo_revcolor=#0080ff
                     /ApEinfo_fwdcolor=#0080ff
     primer_bind     complement(5631..5650)
                     /label="primer3"
                     /ApEinfo_revcolor=#84b0dc
                     /ApEinfo_fwdcolor=#84b0dc
     CDS             5638..5655
                     /label="Polyhistidine tag"
                     /ApEinfo_revcolor=#ff0000
                     /ApEinfo_fwdcolor=#ff0000
     misc_feature    5656..5658
                     /label="cya"
                     /ApEinfo_revcolor=#0080ff
                     /ApEinfo_fwdcolor=#0080ff
     polyA_signal    5677..5891
                     /label="BGH polyadenylation sequence"
                     /ApEinfo_revcolor=#ff0080
                     /ApEinfo_fwdcolor=#ff0080
ORIGIN
        1 tgcggtgggc tctatggaga tctatcgatg ttctggggat gcggtgggct ctatggcttc
       61 tgaggcggaa agaaccagct ggggctctag ggggtatccc cnnnnnnnnn nnnnnnnnnn
      121 nnnnnnnnnn nnnnnnnnnn nnnnnnnnnn nnnnnnnnnn nnnnnnnnnn nnnnnnnnnn
      181 nnnnnnnnnn nnnnnnnnnn nnnnnnnnnn nnnnnnnnnn nnnnncnnnn nnnnnnnnnn
      241 nnnnnnnnnn nnnnnnnnnn nnnnnnnnnn nnnnnnnnnn nnnnnnnnnn nnnnnnnnnn
      301 nnnnnnnnnn nnnnnnaggg tgatggttca cgtacctaga agttcctatt ccgaagttcc
      361 tattctctag aaagtatagg aacttccttg gccaaaaagc ctgaactcac cgcgacgtct
      421 gtcgagaagt ttctgatcga aaagttcgac agcgtctccg acctgatgca gctctcggag
      481 ggcgaagaat ctcgtgcttt cagcttcgat gtaggagggc gtggatatgt cctgcgggta
      541 aatagctgcg ccgatggttt ctacaaagat cgttatgttt atcggcactt tgcatcggcc
      601 gcgctcccga ttccggaagt gcttgacatt ggggaattca gcgagagcct gacctattgc
      661 atctcccgcc gtgcacaggg tgtcacgttg caagacctgc ctgaaaccga actgcccgct
      721 gttctgcagc cggtcgcgga ggccatggat gcgatcgctg cggccgatct tagccagacg
      781 agcgggttcg gcccattcgg accgcaagga atcggtcaat acactacatg gcgtgatttc
      841 atatgcgcga ttgctgatcc ccatgtgtat cactggcaaa ctgtgatgga cgacaccgtc
      901 agtgcgtccg tcgcgcaggc tctcgatgag ctgatgcttt gggccgagga ctgccccgaa
      961 gtccggcacc tcgtgcacgc ggatttcggc tccaacaatg tcctgacgga caatggccgc
     1021 ataacagcgg tcattgactg gagcgaggcg atgttcgggg attcccaata cgaggtcgcc
     1081 aacatcttct tctggaggcc gtggttggct tgtatggagc agcagacgcg ctacttcgag
     1141 cggaggcatc cggagcttgc aggatcgccg cggctccggg cgtatatgct ccgcattggt
     1201 cttgaccaac tctatcagag cttggttgac ggcaatttcg atgatgcagc ttgggcgcag
     1261 ggtcgatgcg acgcaatcgt ccgatccgga gccgggactg tcgggcgtac acaaatcgcc
     1321 cgcagaagcg cggccgtctg gaccgatggc tgtgtagaag tactcgccga tagtggaaac
     1381 cgacgcccca gcactcgtcc gagggcaaag gaatagcacg tactacgaga tttcgattcc
     1441 accgccgcct tctatgaaag gttgggcttc ggaatcgttt tccgggacgc cggctggatg
     1501 atcctccagc gcggggatct catgctggag ttcttcgccc accccaactt gtttattgca
     1561 gcttataatg gttacaaata aagcaatagc atcacaaatt tcacaaataa agcatttttt
     1621 tcactgcatt ctagttgtgg tttgtccaaa ctcatcaatg tatcttatca tgtctgtata
     1681 ccgtcgacct ctagctagag cttggcgtaa tcatggtcat agctgtttcc tgtgtgaaat
     1741 tgttatccgc tcacaattcc acacaacata cgagccggaa gcataaagtg taaagcctgg
     1801 ggtgcctaat gagtgagcta actcacatta attgcgttgc gctcactgcc cgctttccag
     1861 tcgggaaacc tgtcgtgcca gctgcattaa tgaatcggcc aacgcgcggg gagaggcggt
     1921 ttgcgtattg ggcgctcttc cgcttcctcg ctcactgact cgctgcgctc ggtcgttcgg
     1981 ctgcggcgag cggtatcagc tcactcaaag gcggtaatac ggttatccac agaatcaggg
     2041 gataacgcag gaaagaacat gtgagcaaaa ggccagcaaa aggccaggaa ccgtaaaaag
     2101 gccgcgttgc tggcgttttt ccataggctc cgcccccctg acgagcatca caaaaatcga
     2161 cgctcaagtc agaggtggcg aaacccgaca ggactataaa gataccaggc gtttccccct
     2221 ggaagctccc tcgtgcgctc tcctgttccg accctgccgc ttaccggata cctgtccgcc
     2281 tttctccctt cgggaagcgt ggcgctttct catagctcac gctgtaggta tctcagttcg
     2341 gtgtaggtcg ttcgctccaa gctgggctgt gtgcacgaac cccccgttca gcccgaccgc
     2401 tgcgccttat ccggtaacta tcgtcttgag tccaacccgg taagacacga cttatcgcca
     2461 ctggcagcag ccactggtaa caggattagc agagcgaggt atgtaggcgg tgctacagag
     2521 ttcttgaagt ggtggcctaa ctacggctac actagaagga cagtatttgg tatctgcgct
     2581 ctgctgaagc cagttacctt cggaaaaaga gttggtagct cttgatccgg caaacaaacc
     2641 accgctggta gcggtggttt ttttgtttgc aagcagcaga ttacgcgcag aaaaaaagga
     2701 tctcaagaag atcctttgat cttttctacg gggtctgacg ctcagtggaa cgaaaactca
     2761 cgttaaggga ttttggtcat gagattatca aaaaggatct tcacctagat ccttttaaat
     2821 taaaaatgaa gttttaaatc aatctaaagt atatatgagt aaacttggtc tgacagttac
     2881 caatgcttaa tcagtgaggc acctatctca gcgatctgtc tatttcgttc atccatagtt
     2941 gcctgactcc ccgtcgtgta gataactacg atacgggagg gcttaccatc tggccccagt
     3001 gctgcaatga taccgcgaga cccacgctca ccggctccag atttatcagc aataaaccag
     3061 ccagccggaa gggccgagcg cagaagtggt cctgcaactt tatccgcctc catccagtct
     3121 attaattgtt gccgggaagc tagagtaagt agttcgccag ttaatagttt gcgcaacgtt
     3181 gttgccattg ctacaggcat cgtggtgtca cgctcgtcgt ttggtatggc ttcattcagc
     3241 tccggttccc aacgatcaag gcgagttaca tgatccccca tgttgtgcaa aaaagcggtt
     3301 agctccttcg gtcctccgat cgttgtcaga agtaagttgg ccgcagtgtt atcactcatg
     3361 gttatggcag cactgcataa ttctcttact gtcatgccat ccgtaagatg cttttctgtg
     3421 actggtgagt actcaaccaa gtcattctga gaatagtgta tgcggcgacc gagttgctct
     3481 tgcccggcgt caatacggga taataccgcg ccacatagca gaactttaaa agtgctcatc
     3541 attggaaaac gttcttcggg gcgaaaactc tcaaggatct taccgctgtt gagatccagt
     3601 tcgatgtaac ccactcgtgc acccaactga tcttcagcat cttttacttt caccagcgtt
     3661 tctgggtgag caaaaacagg aaggcaaaat gccgcaaaaa agggaataag ggcgacacgg
     3721 aaatgttgaa tactcatact cttccttttt caatattatt gaagcattta tcagggttat
     3781 tgtctcatga gcggatacat atttgaatgt atttagaaaa ataaacaaat aggggttccg
     3841 cgcacatttc cccgaaaagt gccacctgac gtcgacggat cgggagatct cccgatcccc
     3901 tatggtgcac tctcagtaca atctgctctg atgccgcata gttaagccag tatctgctcc
     3961 ctgcttgtgt gttggaggtc gctgagtagt gcgcgagcaa aatttaagct acaacaaggc
     4021 aaggcttgac cgacaattgc atgaagaatc tgcttagggt taggcgtttt gcgctgcttc
     4081 gtacgggcca gatatacgcg ttgacattga ttattgacta gttattaata gtaatcaatt
     4141 acggggtcat tagttcatag cccatatatg gagttccgcg ttacataact tacggtaaat
     4201 ggcccgcctg gctgaccgcc caacgacccc cgcccattga cgtcaataat gacgtatgtt
     4261 cccatagtaa cgccaatagg gactttccat tgacgtcaat gggtggagta tttacggtaa
     4321 actgcccact tggcagtaca tcaagtgtat catatgccaa gtacgccccc tattgacgtc
     4381 aatgacggta aatggcccgc ctggcattat gcccagtaca tgaccttatg ggactttcct
     4441 acttggcagt acatctacgt attagtcatc gctattacca tggtgatgcg gttttggcag
     4501 tacatcaatg ggcgtggata gcggtttgac tcacggggat ttccaagtct ccaccccatt
     4561 gacgtcaatg ggagtttgtt ttggcaccaa aatcaacggg actttccaaa atgtcgtaac
     4621 aactccgccc cattgacgca aatgggcggt aggcgtgtac ggtgggaggt ctatataagc
     4681 agagctctcc ctatcagtga tagagatctc cctatcagtg atagagatcg tcgacgagct
     4741 cgtttagtga accgtcagat cgcctggaga cgccatccac gctgttttga cctccataga
     4801 agacaccggg accgatccag cctccggact ctagcgttta aacttaagct tcgccaccat
     4861 gggatccTCA AAAGCACTCC TGAAGGGAGT CCGCGACTTT AATCCTATAT CAGCGTGTGT
     4921 ATGTTTGCTT GAAAACTCCT CTGATGGGCA TTCAGAAAGG CTTTTTGGTA TTGGGTTTGG
     4981 TCCCTACATA ATAGCAAACC AACACCTGTT TCGACGCAAT AACGGCGAGC TTACGATTAA
     5041 GACGATGCAC GGGGAATTTA AAGTGAAAAA CAGCACACAA TTGCAAATGA AACCCGTCGA
     5101 AGGGAGAGAC ATCATTGTAA TAAAGATGGC AAAGGATTTC CCACCCTTTC CGCAGAAATT
     5161 GAAATTCCGG CAACCTACTA TAAAGGATCG AGTTTGTATG GTTTCTACGA ACTTTCAGCA
     5221 AAAATCAGTC TCCTCCCTCG TGTCCGAATC CTCTCACATC GTTCACAAGG AAGATACCAG
     5281 TTTCTGGCAG CATTGGATTA CCACAAAAGA CGGGCAGTGC GGCTCACCGC TGGTGTCTAT
     5341 CATTGACGGG AACATTCTGG GAATCCACTC CCTGACACAC ACCACTAACG GCTCAAACTA
     5401 TTTCGTTGAG TTCCCAGAGA AGTTCGTAGC TACATATCTG GACGCTGCGG ACGGCTGGTG
     5461 CAAGAACTGG AAATTCAACG CGGACAAGAT TTCATGGGGT AGTTTCACGC TTGTCGAAGA
     5521 CGCGCCCGAG GACGACTTTA TGGCGAAAAA AACCGTGGCT GCTATTATGG ATagctagct
     5581 cgaggagggc ccgaacaaaa actcatctca gaagaggatc tgaatagcgc cgtcgaccat
     5641 catcatcatc atcattgagt ttaaacccgc tgatcagcct cgactgtgcc ttctagttgc
     5701 cagccatctg ttgtttgccc ctcccccgtg ccttccttga ccctggaagg tgccactccc
     5761 actgtccttt cctaataaaa tgaggaaatt gcatcgcatt gtctgagtag gtgtcattct
     5821 attctggggg gtggggtggg gcaggacagc aagggggagg attgggaaga caatagcagg
     5881 catgctgggg a
//
