# Supplementary material for: Protease-controlled secretion and display of intercellular signals
Source: Nat Commun. 2022 Feb 17;13:912. doi: 10.1038/s41467-022-28623-y (PMC8854555; doi:10.1038/s41467-022-28623-y)
Supplement: Supplementary file 7 — Source Data [file 41467_2022_28623_MOESM7_ESM.zip › Source Data/Plasmids/Protease Plasmids/Split Proteases/cmvto-p450-ntvmvp-ap4.gb]

LOCUS       164_CMVTO-p450-nTVMVp-A 5750 bp ds-DNA     circular     03-JUN-2021
DEFINITION  .
KEYWORDS    "marker:H46R, H46R"                                                
FEATURES             Location/Qualifiers
     CDS             complement(522..1382)
                     /label="Amp (bla)"
                     /ApEinfo_revcolor=#ff0000
                     /ApEinfo_fwdcolor=#ff0000
     promoter        complement(1383..1481)
                     /label="bla promoter"
                     /ApEinfo_revcolor=#d59687
                     /ApEinfo_fwdcolor=#d59687
     primer_bind     1669..1688
                     /label="primer3"
                     /ApEinfo_revcolor=#84b0dc
                     /ApEinfo_fwdcolor=#84b0dc
     promoter        1745..2372
                     /label="CMV"
                     /ApEinfo_revcolor=#d59687
                     /ApEinfo_fwdcolor=#d59687
     enhancer        1745..2471
                     /label="CMV promoter (with TetOs)"
                     /ApEinfo_revcolor=#800080
                     /ApEinfo_fwdcolor=#800080
     misc_feature    2230..2230
                     /label="A"
                     /ApEinfo_revcolor=#0080ff
                     /ApEinfo_fwdcolor=#0080ff
     TATA_signal     2317..2323
                     /label="TATA box"
                     /ApEinfo_revcolor=#b1ff67
                     /ApEinfo_fwdcolor=#b1ff67
     misc_feature    2333..2351
                     /label="TetO"
                     /ApEinfo_revcolor=#a187be
                     /ApEinfo_fwdcolor=#a187be
     misc_feature    2333..2372
                     /label="TetR binding sites"
                     /ApEinfo_revcolor=#a187be
                     /ApEinfo_fwdcolor=#a187be
     misc_feature    2354..2372
                     /label="TetO"
                     /ApEinfo_revcolor=#a187be
                     /ApEinfo_fwdcolor=#a187be
     primer_bind     2496..2503
                     /label="primer3"
                     /ApEinfo_revcolor=#84b0dc
                     /ApEinfo_fwdcolor=#84b0dc
     misc_feature    2496..2503
                     /label="Kozak"
                     /ApEinfo_revcolor=#0080ff
                     /ApEinfo_fwdcolor=#0080ff
     CDS             2504..2590
                     /label="p450"
                     /ApEinfo_revcolor=#993366
                     /ApEinfo_fwdcolor=#993366
     CDS             2504..3076
                     /label="Translation 2504-3076"
     CDS             2606..2608
                     /label="P3"
                     /ApEinfo_revcolor=#993366
                     /ApEinfo_fwdcolor=#993366
     source          2606..2608
                     /label="source"
                     /ApEinfo_revcolor=#c6c9d1
                     /ApEinfo_fwdcolor=#c6c9d1
     source          2606..2608
                     /label="source"
                     /ApEinfo_revcolor=#c6c9d1
                     /ApEinfo_fwdcolor=#c6c9d1
     CDS             2609..2962
                     /label="N-TVMVprotease"
                     /ApEinfo_revcolor=#ff0000
                     /ApEinfo_fwdcolor=#ff0000
     source          2963..2977
                     /label="source"
                     /ApEinfo_revcolor=#c6c9d1
                     /ApEinfo_fwdcolor=#c6c9d1
     source          2963..2977
                     /label="source"
                     /ApEinfo_revcolor=#c6c9d1
                     /ApEinfo_fwdcolor=#c6c9d1
     CDS             2978..3076
                     /label="AP4"
                     /ApEinfo_revcolor=#993366
                     /ApEinfo_fwdcolor=#993366
     CDS             3077..3079
                     /label="Translation 3077-3079"
     CDS             3080..3084
                     /label="Translation 3080-3084"
     CDS             3097..3129
                     /label="c-myc epitope"
                     /ApEinfo_revcolor=#ff0000
                     /ApEinfo_fwdcolor=#ff0000
     misc_feature    3129..3131
                     /label="New Stop"
                     /ApEinfo_revcolor=#0080ff
                     /ApEinfo_fwdcolor=#0080ff
     primer_bind     complement(3135..3154)
                     /label="primer3"
                     /ApEinfo_revcolor=#84b0dc
                     /ApEinfo_fwdcolor=#84b0dc
     CDS             3142..3159
                     /label="Polyhistidine tag"
                     /ApEinfo_revcolor=#ff0000
                     /ApEinfo_fwdcolor=#ff0000
     misc_feature    3160..3162
                     /label="cya"
                     /ApEinfo_revcolor=#0080ff
                     /ApEinfo_fwdcolor=#0080ff
     polyA_signal    3181..3395
                     /label="BGH polyadenylation sequence"
                     /ApEinfo_revcolor=#ff0080
                     /ApEinfo_fwdcolor=#ff0080
     polyA_signal    3428..3451
                     /label="BGH pA"
                     /ApEinfo_revcolor=#ff0080
                     /ApEinfo_fwdcolor=#ff0080
     misc_feature    3734..3781
                     /label="FRT"
                     /ApEinfo_revcolor=#0080ff
                     /ApEinfo_fwdcolor=#0080ff
     gene            3789..4809
                     /label="Hygromycin"
                     /ApEinfo_revcolor=#b1ff67
                     /ApEinfo_fwdcolor=#b1ff67
     polyA_signal    4941..5071
                     /label="SV40 pA"
                     /ApEinfo_revcolor=#ff0080
                     /ApEinfo_fwdcolor=#ff0080
     rep_origin      join(5454..5750,1..377)
                     /label="pUC ori"
                     /ApEinfo_revcolor=#c6c9d1
                     /ApEinfo_fwdcolor=#c6c9d1
ORIGIN
        1 tccaagctgg gctgtgtgca cgaacccccc gttcagcccg accgctgcgc cttatccggt
       61 aactatcgtc ttgagtccaa cccggtaaga cacgacttat cgccactggc agcagccact
      121 ggtaacagga ttagcagagc gaggtatgta ggcggtgcta cagagttctt gaagtggtgg
      181 cctaactacg gctacactag aaggacagta tttggtatct gcgctctgct gaagccagtt
      241 accttcggaa aaagagttgg tagctcttga tccggcaaac aaaccaccgc tggtagcggt
      301 ggtttttttg tttgcaagca gcagattacg cgcagaaaaa aaggatctca agaagatcct
      361 ttgatctttt ctacggggtc tgacgctcag tggaacgaaa actcacgtta agggattttg
      421 gtcatgagat tatcaaaaag gatcttcacc tagatccttt taaattaaaa atgaagtttt
      481 aaatcaatct aaagtatata tgagtaaact tggtctgaca gttaccaatg cttaatcagt
      541 gaggcaccta tctcagcgat ctgtctattt cgttcatcca tagttgcctg actccccgtc
      601 gtgtagataa ctacgatacg ggagggctta ccatctggcc ccagtgctgc aatgataccg
      661 cgagacccac gctcaccggc tccagattta tcagcaataa accagccagc cggaagggcc
      721 gagcgcagaa gtggtcctgc aactttatcc gcctccatcc agtctattaa ttgttgccgg
      781 gaagctagag taagtagttc gccagttaat agtttgcgca acgttgttgc cattgctaca
      841 ggcatcgtgg tgtcacgctc gtcgtttggt atggcttcat tcagctccgg ttcccaacga
      901 tcaaggcgag ttacatgatc ccccatgttg tgcaaaaaag cggttagctc cttcggtcct
      961 ccgatcgttg tcagaagtaa gttggccgca gtgttatcac tcatggttat ggcagcactg
     1021 cataattctc ttactgtcat gccatccgta agatgctttt ctgtgactgg tgagtactca
     1081 accaagtcat tctgagaata gtgtatgcgg cgaccgagtt gctcttgccc ggcgtcaata
     1141 cgggataata ccgcgccaca tagcagaact ttaaaagtgc tcatcattgg aaaacgttct
     1201 tcggggcgaa aactctcaag gatcttaccg ctgttgagat ccagttcgat gtaacccact
     1261 cgtgcaccca actgatcttc agcatctttt actttcacca gcgtttctgg gtgagcaaaa
     1321 acaggaaggc aaaatgccgc aaaaaaggga ataagggcga cacggaaatg ttgaatactc
     1381 atactcttcc tttttcaata ttattgaagc atttatcagg gttattgtct catgagcgga
     1441 tacatatttg aatgtattta gaaaaataaa caaatagggg ttccgcgcac atttccccga
     1501 aaagtgccac ctgacgtcga cggatcggga gatctcccga tcccctatgg tgcactctca
     1561 gtacaatctg ctctgatgcc gcatagttaa gccagtatct gctccctgct tgtgtgttgg
     1621 aggtcgctga gtagtgcgcg agcaaaattt aagctacaac aaggcaaggc ttgaccgaca
     1681 attgcatgaa gaatctgctt agggttaggc gttttgcgct gcttcgtacg ggccagatat
     1741 acgcgttgac attgattatt gactagttat taatagtaat caattacggg gtcattagtt
     1801 catagcccat atatggagtt ccgcgttaca taacttacgg taaatggccc gcctggctga
     1861 ccgcccaacg acccccgccc attgacgtca ataatgacgt atgttcccat agtaacgcca
     1921 atagggactt tccattgacg tcaatgggtg gagtatttac ggtaaactgc ccacttggca
     1981 gtacatcaag tgtatcatat gccaagtacg ccccctattg acgtcaatga cggtaaatgg
     2041 cccgcctggc attatgccca gtacatgacc ttatgggact ttcctacttg gcagtacatc
     2101 tacgtattag tcatcgctat taccatggtg atgcggtttt ggcagtacat caatgggcgt
     2161 ggatagcggt ttgactcacg gggatttcca agtctccacc ccattgacgt caatgggagt
     2221 ttgttttggc accaaaatca acgggacttt ccaaaatgtc gtaacaactc cgccccattg
     2281 acgcaaatgg gcggtaggcg tgtacggtgg gaggtctata taagcagagc tctccctatc
     2341 agtgatagag atctccctat cagtgataga gatcgtcgac gagctcgttt agtgaaccgt
     2401 cagatcgcct ggagacgcca tccacgctgt tttgacctcc atagaagaca ccgggaccga
     2461 tccagcctcc ggactctagc gtttaaactt aagcttcgcc accATGGACC CCGTTGTCGT
     2521 ACTGGGACTC TGCTTGTCCT GCCTGCTCCT CCTTAGTTTG TGGAAACAAT CTTATGGGGG
     2581 TGGAAAACTT GGCTCCGGGG GAggatccTC AAAAGCACTC CTGAAGGGAG TCCGCGACTT
     2641 TAATCCTATA TCAGCGTGTG TATGTTTGCT TGAAAACTCC TCTGATGGGC ATTCAGAAAG
     2701 GCTTTTTGGT ATTGGGTTTG GTCCCTACAT AATAGCAAAC CAACACCTGT TTCGACGCAA
     2761 TAACGGCGAG CTTACGATTA AGACGATGCA CGGGGAATTT AAAGTGAAAA ACAGCACACA
     2821 ATTGCAAATG AAACCCGTCG AAGGGAGAGA CATCATTGTA ATAAAGATGG CAAAGGATTT
     2881 CCCACCCTTT CCGCAGAAAT TGAAATTCCG GCAACCTACT ATAAAGGATC GAGTTTGTAT
     2941 GGTTTCTACG AACTTTCAGC AAGGAGGTGG AGGCAGTtca cccgaggacg agcttgctgc
     3001 taatgaagag gagttgcagc aaaatgaaca aaagttggct caaattaagc aaaaacttca
     3061 agctatcaaa tacggtagct agctcgagga gggcccgaac aaaaactcat ctcagaagag
     3121 gatctgaata gcgccgtcga ccatcatcat catcatcatt gagtttaaac ccgctgatca
     3181 gcctcgactg tgccttctag ttgccagcca tctgttgttt gcccctcccc cgtgccttcc
     3241 ttgaccctgg aaggtgccac tcccactgtc ctttcctaat aaaatgagga aattgcatcg
     3301 cattgtctga gtaggtgtca ttctattctg gggggtgggg tggggcagga cagcaagggg
     3361 gaggattggg aagacaatag caggcatgct ggggatgcgg tgggctctat ggagatctat
     3421 cgatgttctg gggatgcggt gggctctatg gcttctgagg cggaaagaac cagctggggc
     3481 tctagggggt atccccnnnn nnnnnnnnnn nnnnnnnnnn nnnnnnnnnn nnnnnnnnnn
     3541 nnnnnnnnnn nnnnnnnnnn nnnnnnnnnn nnnnnnnnnn nnnnnnnnnn nnnnnnnnnn
     3601 nnnnnnnnnn nnnnnnnnnn cnnnnnnnnn nnnnnnnnnn nnnnnnnnnn nnnnnnnnnn
     3661 nnnnnnnnnn nnnnnnnnnn nnnnnnnnnn nnnnnnnnnn nnnnnnnnnn nagggtgatg
     3721 gttcacgtac ctagaagttc ctattccgaa gttcctattc tctagaaagt ataggaactt
     3781 ccttggccaa aaagcctgaa ctcaccgcga cgtctgtcga gaagtttctg atcgaaaagt
     3841 tcgacagcgt ctccgacctg atgcagctct cggagggcga agaatctcgt gctttcagct
     3901 tcgatgtagg agggcgtgga tatgtcctgc gggtaaatag ctgcgccgat ggtttctaca
     3961 aagatcgtta tgtttatcgg cactttgcat cggccgcgct cccgattccg gaagtgcttg
     4021 acattgggga attcagcgag agcctgacct attgcatctc ccgccgtgca cagggtgtca
     4081 cgttgcaaga cctgcctgaa accgaactgc ccgctgttct gcagccggtc gcggaggcca
     4141 tggatgcgat cgctgcggcc gatcttagcc agacgagcgg gttcggccca ttcggaccgc
     4201 aaggaatcgg tcaatacact acatggcgtg atttcatatg cgcgattgct gatccccatg
     4261 tgtatcactg gcaaactgtg atggacgaca ccgtcagtgc gtccgtcgcg caggctctcg
     4321 atgagctgat gctttgggcc gaggactgcc ccgaagtccg gcacctcgtg cacgcggatt
     4381 tcggctccaa caatgtcctg acggacaatg gccgcataac agcggtcatt gactggagcg
     4441 aggcgatgtt cggggattcc caatacgagg tcgccaacat cttcttctgg aggccgtggt
     4501 tggcttgtat ggagcagcag acgcgctact tcgagcggag gcatccggag cttgcaggat
     4561 cgccgcggct ccgggcgtat atgctccgca ttggtcttga ccaactctat cagagcttgg
     4621 ttgacggcaa tttcgatgat gcagcttggg cgcagggtcg atgcgacgca atcgtccgat
     4681 ccggagccgg gactgtcggg cgtacacaaa tcgcccgcag aagcgcggcc gtctggaccg
     4741 atggctgtgt agaagtactc gccgatagtg gaaaccgacg ccccagcact cgtccgaggg
     4801 caaaggaata gcacgtacta cgagatttcg attccaccgc cgccttctat gaaaggttgg
     4861 gcttcggaat cgttttccgg gacgccggct ggatgatcct ccagcgcggg gatctcatgc
     4921 tggagttctt cgcccacccc aacttgttta ttgcagctta taatggttac aaataaagca
     4981 atagcatcac aaatttcaca aataaagcat ttttttcact gcattctagt tgtggtttgt
     5041 ccaaactcat caatgtatct tatcatgtct gtataccgtc gacctctagc tagagcttgg
     5101 cgtaatcatg gtcatagctg tttcctgtgt gaaattgtta tccgctcaca attccacaca
     5161 acatacgagc cggaagcata aagtgtaaag cctggggtgc ctaatgagtg agctaactca
     5221 cattaattgc gttgcgctca ctgcccgctt tccagtcggg aaacctgtcg tgccagctgc
     5281 attaatgaat cggccaacgc gcggggagag gcggtttgcg tattgggcgc tcttccgctt
     5341 cctcgctcac tgactcgctg cgctcggtcg ttcggctgcg gcgagcggta tcagctcact
     5401 caaaggcggt aatacggtta tccacagaat caggggataa cgcaggaaag aacatgtgag
     5461 caaaaggcca gcaaaaggcc aggaaccgta aaaaggccgc gttgctggcg tttttccata
     5521 ggctccgccc ccctgacgag catcacaaaa atcgacgctc aagtcagagg tggcgaaacc
     5581 cgacaggact ataaagatac caggcgtttc cccctggaag ctccctcgtg cgctctcctg
     5641 ttccgaccct gccgcttacc ggatacctgt ccgcctttct cccttcggga agcgtggcgc
     5701 tttctcatag ctcacgctgt aggtatctca gttcggtgta ggtcgttcgc
//
