# Supplementary material for: Protease-controlled secretion and display of intercellular signals
Source: Nat Commun. 2022 Feb 17;13:912. doi: 10.1038/s41467-022-28623-y (PMC8854555; doi:10.1038/s41467-022-28623-y)
Supplement: Supplementary file 7 — Source Data [file 41467_2022_28623_MOESM7_ESM.zip › Source Data/Plasmids/Protease Plasmids/Split Proteases/cmvto-lyn-ntvmvpmut-tevs-ap4-tevs-p3-ctvmvp.gb]

LOCUS       165_CMVTO-Lyn-nTVMVPmut 6248 bp ds-DNA     circular     07-JUL-2021
DEFINITION  .
KEYWORDS    "marker:H46R, H46R"                                                
FEATURES             Location/Qualifiers
     polyA_signal    33..56
                     /label="BGH pA"
                     /ApEinfo_revcolor=#ff0080
                     /ApEinfo_fwdcolor=#ff0080
     misc_feature    339..386
                     /label="FRT"
                     /ApEinfo_revcolor=#0080ff
                     /ApEinfo_fwdcolor=#0080ff
     gene            394..1414
                     /label="Hygromycin"
                     /ApEinfo_revcolor=#b1ff67
                     /ApEinfo_fwdcolor=#b1ff67
     polyA_signal    1546..1676
                     /label="SV40 pA"
                     /ApEinfo_revcolor=#ff0080
                     /ApEinfo_fwdcolor=#ff0080
     rep_origin      2059..2732
                     /label="pUC ori"
                     /ApEinfo_revcolor=#c6c9d1
                     /ApEinfo_fwdcolor=#c6c9d1
     CDS             complement(2877..3737)
                     /label="Amp (bla)"
                     /ApEinfo_revcolor=#ff0000
                     /ApEinfo_fwdcolor=#ff0000
     promoter        complement(3738..3836)
                     /label="bla promoter"
                     /ApEinfo_revcolor=#d59687
                     /ApEinfo_fwdcolor=#d59687
     primer_bind     4024..4043
                     /label="primer3"
                     /ApEinfo_revcolor=#84b0dc
                     /ApEinfo_fwdcolor=#84b0dc
     promoter        4100..4727
                     /label="CMV"
                     /ApEinfo_revcolor=#d59687
                     /ApEinfo_fwdcolor=#d59687
     enhancer        4100..4826
                     /label="CMV promoter (with TetOs)"
                     /ApEinfo_revcolor=#800080
                     /ApEinfo_fwdcolor=#800080
     misc_feature    4585..4585
                     /label="A"
                     /ApEinfo_revcolor=#0080ff
                     /ApEinfo_fwdcolor=#0080ff
     TATA_signal     4672..4678
                     /label="TATA box"
                     /ApEinfo_revcolor=#b1ff67
                     /ApEinfo_fwdcolor=#b1ff67
     misc_feature    4688..4706
                     /label="TetO"
                     /ApEinfo_revcolor=#a187be
                     /ApEinfo_fwdcolor=#a187be
     misc_feature    4688..4727
                     /label="TetR binding sites"
                     /ApEinfo_revcolor=#a187be
                     /ApEinfo_fwdcolor=#a187be
     misc_feature    4709..4727
                     /label="TetO"
                     /ApEinfo_revcolor=#a187be
                     /ApEinfo_fwdcolor=#a187be
     primer_bind     4851..4858
                     /label="primer3"
                     /ApEinfo_revcolor=#84b0dc
                     /ApEinfo_fwdcolor=#84b0dc
     misc_feature    4851..4858
                     /label="Kozak"
                     /ApEinfo_revcolor=#0080ff
                     /ApEinfo_fwdcolor=#0080ff
     CDS             4859..5945
                     /label="Translation 4859-5945"
     CDS             4862..4894
                     /label="Lyn"
                     /ApEinfo_revcolor=#993366
                     /ApEinfo_fwdcolor=#993366
     CDS             4910..5263
                     /label="nTVMVPmut"
                     /ApEinfo_revcolor=#993366
                     /ApEinfo_fwdcolor=#993366
     variation       5045..5047
                     /label="H46R"
                     /ApEinfo_revcolor=#b4abac
                     /ApEinfo_fwdcolor=#b4abac
     variation       5045..5047
                     /label="H46R"
                     /ApEinfo_revcolor=#b4abac
                     /ApEinfo_fwdcolor=#b4abac
     variation       5150..5152
                     /label="D81N"
                     /ApEinfo_revcolor=#b4abac
                     /ApEinfo_fwdcolor=#b4abac
     variation       5150..5152
                     /label="D81N"
                     /ApEinfo_revcolor=#b4abac
                     /ApEinfo_fwdcolor=#b4abac
     source          5264..5266
                     /label="source"
                     /ApEinfo_revcolor=#c6c9d1
                     /ApEinfo_fwdcolor=#c6c9d1
     source          5264..5278
                     /label="source"
                     /ApEinfo_revcolor=#c6c9d1
                     /ApEinfo_fwdcolor=#c6c9d1
     source          5270..5278
                     /label="source"
                     /ApEinfo_revcolor=#c6c9d1
                     /ApEinfo_fwdcolor=#c6c9d1
     source          5270..5278
                     /label="source"
                     /ApEinfo_revcolor=#c6c9d1
                     /ApEinfo_fwdcolor=#c6c9d1
     CDS             5279..5299
                     /label="TEV site"
                     /ApEinfo_revcolor=#ff9ccd
                     /ApEinfo_fwdcolor=#ff9ccd
     source          5279..5299
                     /label="source"
                     /ApEinfo_revcolor=#c6c9d1
                     /ApEinfo_fwdcolor=#c6c9d1
     source          5279..5299
                     /label="source"
                     /ApEinfo_revcolor=#c6c9d1
                     /ApEinfo_fwdcolor=#c6c9d1
     source          5300..5305
                     /label="source"
                     /ApEinfo_revcolor=#c6c9d1
                     /ApEinfo_fwdcolor=#c6c9d1
     source          5300..5305
                     /label="source"
                     /ApEinfo_revcolor=#c6c9d1
                     /ApEinfo_fwdcolor=#c6c9d1
     source          5300..5305
                     /label="source"
                     /ApEinfo_revcolor=#c6c9d1
                     /ApEinfo_fwdcolor=#c6c9d1
     source          5306..5308
                     /label="source"
                     /ApEinfo_revcolor=#c6c9d1
                     /ApEinfo_fwdcolor=#c6c9d1
     source          5306..5308
                     /label="source"
                     /ApEinfo_revcolor=#c6c9d1
                     /ApEinfo_fwdcolor=#c6c9d1
     source          5306..5308
                     /label="source"
                     /ApEinfo_revcolor=#c6c9d1
                     /ApEinfo_fwdcolor=#c6c9d1
     source          5309..5314
                     /label="source"
                     /ApEinfo_revcolor=#c6c9d1
                     /ApEinfo_fwdcolor=#c6c9d1
     CDS             5315..5413
                     /label="AP4"
                     /ApEinfo_revcolor=#993366
                     /ApEinfo_fwdcolor=#993366
     source          5315..5563
                     /label="source"
                     /ApEinfo_revcolor=#c6c9d1
                     /ApEinfo_fwdcolor=#c6c9d1
     source          5315..5563
                     /label="source"
                     /ApEinfo_revcolor=#c6c9d1
                     /ApEinfo_fwdcolor=#c6c9d1
     source          5414..5425
                     /label="source"
                     /ApEinfo_revcolor=#c6c9d1
                     /ApEinfo_fwdcolor=#c6c9d1
     source          5414..5428
                     /label="source"
                     /ApEinfo_revcolor=#c6c9d1
                     /ApEinfo_fwdcolor=#c6c9d1
     CDS             5429..5449
                     /label="TEVsite"
                     /ApEinfo_revcolor=#ff0000
                     /ApEinfo_fwdcolor=#ff0000
     source          5450..5464
                     /label="source"
                     /ApEinfo_revcolor=#c6c9d1
                     /ApEinfo_fwdcolor=#c6c9d1
     source          5450..5464
                     /label="source"
                     /ApEinfo_revcolor=#c6c9d1
                     /ApEinfo_fwdcolor=#c6c9d1
     source          5450..5464
                     /label="source"
                     /ApEinfo_revcolor=#c6c9d1
                     /ApEinfo_fwdcolor=#c6c9d1
     CDS             5465..5563
                     /label="P3"
                     /ApEinfo_revcolor=#993366
                     /ApEinfo_fwdcolor=#993366
     source          5564..5566
                     /label="source"
                     /ApEinfo_revcolor=#c6c9d1
                     /ApEinfo_fwdcolor=#c6c9d1
     source          5564..5578
                     /label="source"
                     /ApEinfo_revcolor=#c6c9d1
                     /ApEinfo_fwdcolor=#c6c9d1
     source          5570..5578
                     /label="source"
                     /ApEinfo_revcolor=#c6c9d1
                     /ApEinfo_fwdcolor=#c6c9d1
     source          5570..5578
                     /label="source"
                     /ApEinfo_revcolor=#c6c9d1
                     /ApEinfo_fwdcolor=#c6c9d1
     CDS             5579..5929
                     /label="C-TVMVprotease"
                     /ApEinfo_revcolor=#993366
                     /ApEinfo_fwdcolor=#993366
     CDS             5950..5982
                     /label="c-myc epitope"
                     /ApEinfo_revcolor=#ff0000
                     /ApEinfo_fwdcolor=#ff0000
     misc_feature    5982..5984
                     /label="New Stop"
                     /ApEinfo_revcolor=#0080ff
                     /ApEinfo_fwdcolor=#0080ff
     primer_bind     complement(5988..6007)
                     /label="primer3"
                     /ApEinfo_revcolor=#84b0dc
                     /ApEinfo_fwdcolor=#84b0dc
     CDS             5995..6012
                     /label="Polyhistidine tag"
                     /ApEinfo_revcolor=#ff0000
                     /ApEinfo_fwdcolor=#ff0000
     misc_feature    6013..6015
                     /label="cya"
                     /ApEinfo_revcolor=#0080ff
                     /ApEinfo_fwdcolor=#0080ff
     polyA_signal    6034..6248
                     /label="BGH polyadenylation sequence"
                     /ApEinfo_revcolor=#ff0080
                     /ApEinfo_fwdcolor=#ff0080
ORIGIN
        1 tgcggtgggc tctatggaga tctatcgatg ttctggggat gcggtgggct ctatggcttc
       61 tgaggcggaa agaaccagct ggggctctag ggggtatccc cnnnnnnnnn nnnnnnnnnn
      121 nnnnnnnnnn nnnnnnnnnn nnnnnnnnnn nnnnnnnnnn nnnnnnnnnn nnnnnnnnnn
      181 nnnnnnnnnn nnnnnnnnnn nnnnnnnnnn nnnnnnnnnn nnnnncnnnn nnnnnnnnnn
      241 nnnnnnnnnn nnnnnnnnnn nnnnnnnnnn nnnnnnnnnn nnnnnnnnnn nnnnnnnnnn
      301 nnnnnnnnnn nnnnnnaggg tgatggttca cgtacctaga agttcctatt ccgaagttcc
      361 tattctctag aaagtatagg aacttccttg gccaaaaagc ctgaactcac cgcgacgtct
      421 gtcgagaagt ttctgatcga aaagttcgac agcgtctccg acctgatgca gctctcggag
      481 ggcgaagaat ctcgtgcttt cagcttcgat gtaggagggc gtggatatgt cctgcgggta
      541 aatagctgcg ccgatggttt ctacaaagat cgttatgttt atcggcactt tgcatcggcc
      601 gcgctcccga ttccggaagt gcttgacatt ggggaattca gcgagagcct gacctattgc
      661 atctcccgcc gtgcacaggg tgtcacgttg caagacctgc ctgaaaccga actgcccgct
      721 gttctgcagc cggtcgcgga ggccatggat gcgatcgctg cggccgatct tagccagacg
      781 agcgggttcg gcccattcgg accgcaagga atcggtcaat acactacatg gcgtgatttc
      841 atatgcgcga ttgctgatcc ccatgtgtat cactggcaaa ctgtgatgga cgacaccgtc
      901 agtgcgtccg tcgcgcaggc tctcgatgag ctgatgcttt gggccgagga ctgccccgaa
      961 gtccggcacc tcgtgcacgc ggatttcggc tccaacaatg tcctgacgga caatggccgc
     1021 ataacagcgg tcattgactg gagcgaggcg atgttcgggg attcccaata cgaggtcgcc
     1081 aacatcttct tctggaggcc gtggttggct tgtatggagc agcagacgcg ctacttcgag
     1141 cggaggcatc cggagcttgc aggatcgccg cggctccggg cgtatatgct ccgcattggt
     1201 cttgaccaac tctatcagag cttggttgac ggcaatttcg atgatgcagc ttgggcgcag
     1261 ggtcgatgcg acgcaatcgt ccgatccgga gccgggactg tcgggcgtac acaaatcgcc
     1321 cgcagaagcg cggccgtctg gaccgatggc tgtgtagaag tactcgccga tagtggaaac
     1381 cgacgcccca gcactcgtcc gagggcaaag gaatagcacg tactacgaga tttcgattcc
     1441 accgccgcct tctatgaaag gttgggcttc ggaatcgttt tccgggacgc cggctggatg
     1501 atcctccagc gcggggatct catgctggag ttcttcgccc accccaactt gtttattgca
     1561 gcttataatg gttacaaata aagcaatagc atcacaaatt tcacaaataa agcatttttt
     1621 tcactgcatt ctagttgtgg tttgtccaaa ctcatcaatg tatcttatca tgtctgtata
     1681 ccgtcgacct ctagctagag cttggcgtaa tcatggtcat agctgtttcc tgtgtgaaat
     1741 tgttatccgc tcacaattcc acacaacata cgagccggaa gcataaagtg taaagcctgg
     1801 ggtgcctaat gagtgagcta actcacatta attgcgttgc gctcactgcc cgctttccag
     1861 tcgggaaacc tgtcgtgcca gctgcattaa tgaatcggcc aacgcgcggg gagaggcggt
     1921 ttgcgtattg ggcgctcttc cgcttcctcg ctcactgact cgctgcgctc ggtcgttcgg
     1981 ctgcggcgag cggtatcagc tcactcaaag gcggtaatac ggttatccac agaatcaggg
     2041 gataacgcag gaaagaacat gtgagcaaaa ggccagcaaa aggccaggaa ccgtaaaaag
     2101 gccgcgttgc tggcgttttt ccataggctc cgcccccctg acgagcatca caaaaatcga
     2161 cgctcaagtc agaggtggcg aaacccgaca ggactataaa gataccaggc gtttccccct
     2221 ggaagctccc tcgtgcgctc tcctgttccg accctgccgc ttaccggata cctgtccgcc
     2281 tttctccctt cgggaagcgt ggcgctttct catagctcac gctgtaggta tctcagttcg
     2341 gtgtaggtcg ttcgctccaa gctgggctgt gtgcacgaac cccccgttca gcccgaccgc
     2401 tgcgccttat ccggtaacta tcgtcttgag tccaacccgg taagacacga cttatcgcca
     2461 ctggcagcag ccactggtaa caggattagc agagcgaggt atgtaggcgg tgctacagag
     2521 ttcttgaagt ggtggcctaa ctacggctac actagaagga cagtatttgg tatctgcgct
     2581 ctgctgaagc cagttacctt cggaaaaaga gttggtagct cttgatccgg caaacaaacc
     2641 accgctggta gcggtggttt ttttgtttgc aagcagcaga ttacgcgcag aaaaaaagga
     2701 tctcaagaag atcctttgat cttttctacg gggtctgacg ctcagtggaa cgaaaactca
     2761 cgttaaggga ttttggtcat gagattatca aaaaggatct tcacctagat ccttttaaat
     2821 taaaaatgaa gttttaaatc aatctaaagt atatatgagt aaacttggtc tgacagttac
     2881 caatgcttaa tcagtgaggc acctatctca gcgatctgtc tatttcgttc atccatagtt
     2941 gcctgactcc ccgtcgtgta gataactacg atacgggagg gcttaccatc tggccccagt
     3001 gctgcaatga taccgcgaga cccacgctca ccggctccag atttatcagc aataaaccag
     3061 ccagccggaa gggccgagcg cagaagtggt cctgcaactt tatccgcctc catccagtct
     3121 attaattgtt gccgggaagc tagagtaagt agttcgccag ttaatagttt gcgcaacgtt
     3181 gttgccattg ctacaggcat cgtggtgtca cgctcgtcgt ttggtatggc ttcattcagc
     3241 tccggttccc aacgatcaag gcgagttaca tgatccccca tgttgtgcaa aaaagcggtt
     3301 agctccttcg gtcctccgat cgttgtcaga agtaagttgg ccgcagtgtt atcactcatg
     3361 gttatggcag cactgcataa ttctcttact gtcatgccat ccgtaagatg cttttctgtg
     3421 actggtgagt actcaaccaa gtcattctga gaatagtgta tgcggcgacc gagttgctct
     3481 tgcccggcgt caatacggga taataccgcg ccacatagca gaactttaaa agtgctcatc
     3541 attggaaaac gttcttcggg gcgaaaactc tcaaggatct taccgctgtt gagatccagt
     3601 tcgatgtaac ccactcgtgc acccaactga tcttcagcat cttttacttt caccagcgtt
     3661 tctgggtgag caaaaacagg aaggcaaaat gccgcaaaaa agggaataag ggcgacacgg
     3721 aaatgttgaa tactcatact cttccttttt caatattatt gaagcattta tcagggttat
     3781 tgtctcatga gcggatacat atttgaatgt atttagaaaa ataaacaaat aggggttccg
     3841 cgcacatttc cccgaaaagt gccacctgac gtcgacggat cgggagatct cccgatcccc
     3901 tatggtgcac tctcagtaca atctgctctg atgccgcata gttaagccag tatctgctcc
     3961 ctgcttgtgt gttggaggtc gctgagtagt gcgcgagcaa aatttaagct acaacaaggc
     4021 aaggcttgac cgacaattgc atgaagaatc tgcttagggt taggcgtttt gcgctgcttc
     4081 gtacgggcca gatatacgcg ttgacattga ttattgacta gttattaata gtaatcaatt
     4141 acggggtcat tagttcatag cccatatatg gagttccgcg ttacataact tacggtaaat
     4201 ggcccgcctg gctgaccgcc caacgacccc cgcccattga cgtcaataat gacgtatgtt
     4261 cccatagtaa cgccaatagg gactttccat tgacgtcaat gggtggagta tttacggtaa
     4321 actgcccact tggcagtaca tcaagtgtat catatgccaa gtacgccccc tattgacgtc
     4381 aatgacggta aatggcccgc ctggcattat gcccagtaca tgaccttatg ggactttcct
     4441 acttggcagt acatctacgt attagtcatc gctattacca tggtgatgcg gttttggcag
     4501 tacatcaatg ggcgtggata gcggtttgac tcacggggat ttccaagtct ccaccccatt
     4561 gacgtcaatg ggagtttgtt ttggcaccaa aatcaacggg actttccaaa atgtcgtaac
     4621 aactccgccc cattgacgca aatgggcggt aggcgtgtac ggtgggaggt ctatataagc
     4681 agagctctcc ctatcagtga tagagatctc cctatcagtg atagagatcg tcgacgagct
     4741 cgtttagtga accgtcagat cgcctggaga cgccatccac gctgttttga cctccataga
     4801 agacaccggg accgatccag cctccggact ctagcgttta aacttaagct tcgccaccat
     4861 gGGGTGCATA AAGTCAAAGG GGAAAGACTC TGCAggatcc GGAGGTAGTA GTAAAGCCCT
     4921 TCTCAAAGGT GTGCGAGATT TCAATCCCAT ATCCGCCTGT GTCTGCCTCC TGGAAAATAG
     4981 TTCAGACGGG CACAGCGAAA GGCTCTTTGG AATCGGCTTC GGGCCGTATA TTATTGCTAA
     5041 TCAGAGGTTG TTCCGGCGCA ACAACGGAGA GTTGACAATA AAGACCATGC ACGGTGAATT
     5101 TAAAGTGAAG AATAGTACCC AACTCCAGAT GAAACCAGTG GAGGGGAGGA ACATTATTGT
     5161 CATAAAAATG GCTAAAGATT TCCCTCCTTT TCCACAAAAA TTGAAATTCA GGCAACCTAC
     5221 AATCAAAGAT CGCGTCTGCA TGGTTTCTAC GAATTTTCAG CAAAGTAGTG GCTCGAGTGA
     5281 AAACCTTTAC TTCCAATCAG GCTCGGGCGG CTCTtcaccc gaggacgagc ttgctgctaa
     5341 tgaagaggag ttgcagcaaa atgaacaaaa gttggctcaa attaagcaaa aacttcaagc
     5401 tatcaaatac ggtGGTGGAG GCAGTAGTGA GAACTTGTAC TTCCAGAGTG GCTCGAGTgg
     5461 cAGCtccccg gaagatgaga tccagcaact ggaagaagaa atcgctcagc tggaacagaa
     5521 aaacgcagcg ctgaaagaga aaaaccaggc gctgaaatac ggtAGTAGTG GCTCGAGTAA
     5581 ATCAGTCTCC TCCCTCGTGT CCGAATCCTC TCACATCGTT CACAAGGAAG ATACCAGTTT
     5641 CTGGCAGCAT TGGATTACCA CAAAAGACGG GCAGTGCGGC TCACCGCTGG TGTCTATCAT
     5701 TGACGGGAAC ATTCTGGGAA TCCACTCCCT GACACACACC ACTAACGGCT CAAACTATTT
     5761 CGTTGAGTTC CCAGAGAAGT TCGTAGCTAC ATATCTGGAC GCTGCGGACG GCTGGTGCAA
     5821 GAACTGGAAA TTCAACGCGG ACAAGATTTC ATGGGGTAGT TTCACGCTTG TCGAAGACGC
     5881 GCCCGAGGAC GACTTTATGG CGAAAAAAAC CGTGGCTGCT ATTATGGATa gctagctcga
     5941 ggagggcccg aacaaaaact catctcagaa gaggatctga atagcgccgt cgaccatcat
     6001 catcatcatc attgagttta aacccgctga tcagcctcga ctgtgccttc tagttgccag
     6061 ccatctgttg tttgcccctc ccccgtgcct tccttgaccc tggaaggtgc cactcccact
     6121 gtcctttcct aataaaatga ggaaattgca tcgcattgtc tgagtaggtg tcattctatt
     6181 ctggggggtg gggtggggca ggacagcaag ggggaggatt gggaagacaa tagcaggcat
     6241 gctgggga
//
