# Supplementary material for: Protease-controlled secretion and display of intercellular signals
Source: Nat Commun. 2022 Feb 17;13:912. doi: 10.1038/s41467-022-28623-y (PMC8854555; doi:10.1038/s41467-022-28623-y)
Supplement: Supplementary file 7 — Source Data [file 41467_2022_28623_MOESM7_ESM.zip › Source Data/Plasmids/Protease Plasmids/Split Proteases/cmvto-fyn-ntvmvpmut-tevs-ap4-tevs-p3-ctvmvp.gb]

LOCUS       166_CMVTO-Fyn-nTVMVPmut 6284 bp ds-DNA     circular     11-JUN-2021
DEFINITION  .
KEYWORDS    "marker:H46R, H46R"                                                
FEATURES             Location/Qualifiers
     polyA_signal    33..56
                     /label="BGH pA"
                     /ApEinfo_revcolor=#ff0080
                     /ApEinfo_fwdcolor=#ff0080
     misc_feature    339..386
                     /label="FRT"
                     /ApEinfo_revcolor=#0080ff
                     /ApEinfo_fwdcolor=#0080ff
     gene            394..1414
                     /label="Hygromycin"
                     /ApEinfo_revcolor=#b1ff67
                     /ApEinfo_fwdcolor=#b1ff67
     polyA_signal    1546..1676
                     /label="SV40 pA"
                     /ApEinfo_revcolor=#ff0080
                     /ApEinfo_fwdcolor=#ff0080
     rep_origin      2059..2732
                     /label="pUC ori"
                     /ApEinfo_revcolor=#c6c9d1
                     /ApEinfo_fwdcolor=#c6c9d1
     CDS             complement(2877..3737)
                     /label="Amp (bla)"
                     /ApEinfo_revcolor=#ff0000
                     /ApEinfo_fwdcolor=#ff0000
     promoter        complement(3738..3836)
                     /label="bla promoter"
                     /ApEinfo_revcolor=#d59687
                     /ApEinfo_fwdcolor=#d59687
     primer_bind     4024..4043
                     /label="primer3"
                     /ApEinfo_revcolor=#84b0dc
                     /ApEinfo_fwdcolor=#84b0dc
     promoter        4100..4727
                     /label="CMV"
                     /ApEinfo_revcolor=#d59687
                     /ApEinfo_fwdcolor=#d59687
     enhancer        4100..4826
                     /label="CMV promoter (with TetOs)"
                     /ApEinfo_revcolor=#800080
                     /ApEinfo_fwdcolor=#800080
     misc_feature    4585..4585
                     /label="A"
                     /ApEinfo_revcolor=#0080ff
                     /ApEinfo_fwdcolor=#0080ff
     TATA_signal     4672..4678
                     /label="TATA box"
                     /ApEinfo_revcolor=#b1ff67
                     /ApEinfo_fwdcolor=#b1ff67
     misc_feature    4688..4706
                     /label="TetO"
                     /ApEinfo_revcolor=#a187be
                     /ApEinfo_fwdcolor=#a187be
     misc_feature    4688..4727
                     /label="TetR binding sites"
                     /ApEinfo_revcolor=#a187be
                     /ApEinfo_fwdcolor=#a187be
     misc_feature    4709..4727
                     /label="TetO"
                     /ApEinfo_revcolor=#a187be
                     /ApEinfo_fwdcolor=#a187be
     primer_bind     4851..4858
                     /label="primer3"
                     /ApEinfo_revcolor=#84b0dc
                     /ApEinfo_fwdcolor=#84b0dc
     misc_feature    4851..4858
                     /label="Kozak"
                     /ApEinfo_revcolor=#0080ff
                     /ApEinfo_fwdcolor=#0080ff
     misc_feature    4859..4930
                     /label="Fyn Motif"
                     /ApEinfo_revcolor=#ff9ccd
                     /ApEinfo_fwdcolor=#ff9ccd
     CDS             4859..5981
                     /label="Translation 4859-5981"
     CDS             4946..5299
                     /label="nTVMVPmut"
                     /ApEinfo_revcolor=#993366
                     /ApEinfo_fwdcolor=#993366
     variation       5081..5083
                     /label="H46R"
                     /ApEinfo_revcolor=#b4abac
                     /ApEinfo_fwdcolor=#b4abac
     variation       5081..5083
                     /label="H46R"
                     /ApEinfo_revcolor=#b4abac
                     /ApEinfo_fwdcolor=#b4abac
     variation       5186..5188
                     /label="D81N"
                     /ApEinfo_revcolor=#b4abac
                     /ApEinfo_fwdcolor=#b4abac
     variation       5186..5188
                     /label="D81N"
                     /ApEinfo_revcolor=#b4abac
                     /ApEinfo_fwdcolor=#b4abac
     source          5300..5302
                     /label="source"
                     /ApEinfo_revcolor=#c6c9d1
                     /ApEinfo_fwdcolor=#c6c9d1
     source          5300..5314
                     /label="source"
                     /ApEinfo_revcolor=#c6c9d1
                     /ApEinfo_fwdcolor=#c6c9d1
     source          5306..5314
                     /label="source"
                     /ApEinfo_revcolor=#c6c9d1
                     /ApEinfo_fwdcolor=#c6c9d1
     source          5306..5314
                     /label="source"
                     /ApEinfo_revcolor=#c6c9d1
                     /ApEinfo_fwdcolor=#c6c9d1
     CDS             5315..5335
                     /label="TEV site"
                     /ApEinfo_revcolor=#ff9ccd
                     /ApEinfo_fwdcolor=#ff9ccd
     source          5315..5335
                     /label="source"
                     /ApEinfo_revcolor=#c6c9d1
                     /ApEinfo_fwdcolor=#c6c9d1
     source          5315..5335
                     /label="source"
                     /ApEinfo_revcolor=#c6c9d1
                     /ApEinfo_fwdcolor=#c6c9d1
     source          5336..5341
                     /label="source"
                     /ApEinfo_revcolor=#c6c9d1
                     /ApEinfo_fwdcolor=#c6c9d1
     source          5336..5341
                     /label="source"
                     /ApEinfo_revcolor=#c6c9d1
                     /ApEinfo_fwdcolor=#c6c9d1
     source          5336..5341
                     /label="source"
                     /ApEinfo_revcolor=#c6c9d1
                     /ApEinfo_fwdcolor=#c6c9d1
     source          5342..5344
                     /label="source"
                     /ApEinfo_revcolor=#c6c9d1
                     /ApEinfo_fwdcolor=#c6c9d1
     source          5342..5344
                     /label="source"
                     /ApEinfo_revcolor=#c6c9d1
                     /ApEinfo_fwdcolor=#c6c9d1
     source          5342..5344
                     /label="source"
                     /ApEinfo_revcolor=#c6c9d1
                     /ApEinfo_fwdcolor=#c6c9d1
     source          5345..5350
                     /label="source"
                     /ApEinfo_revcolor=#c6c9d1
                     /ApEinfo_fwdcolor=#c6c9d1
     CDS             5351..5449
                     /label="AP4"
                     /ApEinfo_revcolor=#993366
                     /ApEinfo_fwdcolor=#993366
     source          5351..5599
                     /label="source"
                     /ApEinfo_revcolor=#c6c9d1
                     /ApEinfo_fwdcolor=#c6c9d1
     source          5351..5599
                     /label="source"
                     /ApEinfo_revcolor=#c6c9d1
                     /ApEinfo_fwdcolor=#c6c9d1
     source          5450..5461
                     /label="source"
                     /ApEinfo_revcolor=#c6c9d1
                     /ApEinfo_fwdcolor=#c6c9d1
     source          5450..5464
                     /label="source"
                     /ApEinfo_revcolor=#c6c9d1
                     /ApEinfo_fwdcolor=#c6c9d1
     CDS             5465..5485
                     /label="TEVsite"
                     /ApEinfo_revcolor=#ff0000
                     /ApEinfo_fwdcolor=#ff0000
     source          5486..5500
                     /label="source"
                     /ApEinfo_revcolor=#c6c9d1
                     /ApEinfo_fwdcolor=#c6c9d1
     source          5486..5500
                     /label="source"
                     /ApEinfo_revcolor=#c6c9d1
                     /ApEinfo_fwdcolor=#c6c9d1
     source          5486..5500
                     /label="source"
                     /ApEinfo_revcolor=#c6c9d1
                     /ApEinfo_fwdcolor=#c6c9d1
     CDS             5501..5599
                     /label="P3"
                     /ApEinfo_revcolor=#993366
                     /ApEinfo_fwdcolor=#993366
     source          5600..5602
                     /label="source"
                     /ApEinfo_revcolor=#c6c9d1
                     /ApEinfo_fwdcolor=#c6c9d1
     source          5600..5614
                     /label="source"
                     /ApEinfo_revcolor=#c6c9d1
                     /ApEinfo_fwdcolor=#c6c9d1
     source          5606..5614
                     /label="source"
                     /ApEinfo_revcolor=#c6c9d1
                     /ApEinfo_fwdcolor=#c6c9d1
     source          5606..5614
                     /label="source"
                     /ApEinfo_revcolor=#c6c9d1
                     /ApEinfo_fwdcolor=#c6c9d1
     CDS             5615..5965
                     /label="C-TVMVprotease"
                     /ApEinfo_revcolor=#993366
                     /ApEinfo_fwdcolor=#993366
     CDS             5986..6018
                     /label="c-myc epitope"
                     /ApEinfo_revcolor=#ff0000
                     /ApEinfo_fwdcolor=#ff0000
     misc_feature    6018..6020
                     /label="New Stop"
                     /ApEinfo_revcolor=#0080ff
                     /ApEinfo_fwdcolor=#0080ff
     primer_bind     complement(6024..6043)
                     /label="primer3"
                     /ApEinfo_revcolor=#84b0dc
                     /ApEinfo_fwdcolor=#84b0dc
     CDS             6031..6048
                     /label="Polyhistidine tag"
                     /ApEinfo_revcolor=#ff0000
                     /ApEinfo_fwdcolor=#ff0000
     misc_feature    6049..6051
                     /label="cya"
                     /ApEinfo_revcolor=#0080ff
                     /ApEinfo_fwdcolor=#0080ff
     polyA_signal    6070..6284
                     /label="BGH polyadenylation sequence"
                     /ApEinfo_revcolor=#ff0080
                     /ApEinfo_fwdcolor=#ff0080
ORIGIN
        1 tgcggtgggc tctatggaga tctatcgatg ttctggggat gcggtgggct ctatggcttc
       61 tgaggcggaa agaaccagct ggggctctag ggggtatccc cnnnnnnnnn nnnnnnnnnn
      121 nnnnnnnnnn nnnnnnnnnn nnnnnnnnnn nnnnnnnnnn nnnnnnnnnn nnnnnnnnnn
      181 nnnnnnnnnn nnnnnnnnnn nnnnnnnnnn nnnnnnnnnn nnnnncnnnn nnnnnnnnnn
      241 nnnnnnnnnn nnnnnnnnnn nnnnnnnnnn nnnnnnnnnn nnnnnnnnnn nnnnnnnnnn
      301 nnnnnnnnnn nnnnnnaggg tgatggttca cgtacctaga agttcctatt ccgaagttcc
      361 tattctctag aaagtatagg aacttccttg gccaaaaagc ctgaactcac cgcgacgtct
      421 gtcgagaagt ttctgatcga aaagttcgac agcgtctccg acctgatgca gctctcggag
      481 ggcgaagaat ctcgtgcttt cagcttcgat gtaggagggc gtggatatgt cctgcgggta
      541 aatagctgcg ccgatggttt ctacaaagat cgttatgttt atcggcactt tgcatcggcc
      601 gcgctcccga ttccggaagt gcttgacatt ggggaattca gcgagagcct gacctattgc
      661 atctcccgcc gtgcacaggg tgtcacgttg caagacctgc ctgaaaccga actgcccgct
      721 gttctgcagc cggtcgcgga ggccatggat gcgatcgctg cggccgatct tagccagacg
      781 agcgggttcg gcccattcgg accgcaagga atcggtcaat acactacatg gcgtgatttc
      841 atatgcgcga ttgctgatcc ccatgtgtat cactggcaaa ctgtgatgga cgacaccgtc
      901 agtgcgtccg tcgcgcaggc tctcgatgag ctgatgcttt gggccgagga ctgccccgaa
      961 gtccggcacc tcgtgcacgc ggatttcggc tccaacaatg tcctgacgga caatggccgc
     1021 ataacagcgg tcattgactg gagcgaggcg atgttcgggg attcccaata cgaggtcgcc
     1081 aacatcttct tctggaggcc gtggttggct tgtatggagc agcagacgcg ctacttcgag
     1141 cggaggcatc cggagcttgc aggatcgccg cggctccggg cgtatatgct ccgcattggt
     1201 cttgaccaac tctatcagag cttggttgac ggcaatttcg atgatgcagc ttgggcgcag
     1261 ggtcgatgcg acgcaatcgt ccgatccgga gccgggactg tcgggcgtac acaaatcgcc
     1321 cgcagaagcg cggccgtctg gaccgatggc tgtgtagaag tactcgccga tagtggaaac
     1381 cgacgcccca gcactcgtcc gagggcaaag gaatagcacg tactacgaga tttcgattcc
     1441 accgccgcct tctatgaaag gttgggcttc ggaatcgttt tccgggacgc cggctggatg
     1501 atcctccagc gcggggatct catgctggag ttcttcgccc accccaactt gtttattgca
     1561 gcttataatg gttacaaata aagcaatagc atcacaaatt tcacaaataa agcatttttt
     1621 tcactgcatt ctagttgtgg tttgtccaaa ctcatcaatg tatcttatca tgtctgtata
     1681 ccgtcgacct ctagctagag cttggcgtaa tcatggtcat agctgtttcc tgtgtgaaat
     1741 tgttatccgc tcacaattcc acacaacata cgagccggaa gcataaagtg taaagcctgg
     1801 ggtgcctaat gagtgagcta actcacatta attgcgttgc gctcactgcc cgctttccag
     1861 tcgggaaacc tgtcgtgcca gctgcattaa tgaatcggcc aacgcgcggg gagaggcggt
     1921 ttgcgtattg ggcgctcttc cgcttcctcg ctcactgact cgctgcgctc ggtcgttcgg
     1981 ctgcggcgag cggtatcagc tcactcaaag gcggtaatac ggttatccac agaatcaggg
     2041 gataacgcag gaaagaacat gtgagcaaaa ggccagcaaa aggccaggaa ccgtaaaaag
     2101 gccgcgttgc tggcgttttt ccataggctc cgcccccctg acgagcatca caaaaatcga
     2161 cgctcaagtc agaggtggcg aaacccgaca ggactataaa gataccaggc gtttccccct
     2221 ggaagctccc tcgtgcgctc tcctgttccg accctgccgc ttaccggata cctgtccgcc
     2281 tttctccctt cgggaagcgt ggcgctttct catagctcac gctgtaggta tctcagttcg
     2341 gtgtaggtcg ttcgctccaa gctgggctgt gtgcacgaac cccccgttca gcccgaccgc
     2401 tgcgccttat ccggtaacta tcgtcttgag tccaacccgg taagacacga cttatcgcca
     2461 ctggcagcag ccactggtaa caggattagc agagcgaggt atgtaggcgg tgctacagag
     2521 ttcttgaagt ggtggcctaa ctacggctac actagaagga cagtatttgg tatctgcgct
     2581 ctgctgaagc cagttacctt cggaaaaaga gttggtagct cttgatccgg caaacaaacc
     2641 accgctggta gcggtggttt ttttgtttgc aagcagcaga ttacgcgcag aaaaaaagga
     2701 tctcaagaag atcctttgat cttttctacg gggtctgacg ctcagtggaa cgaaaactca
     2761 cgttaaggga ttttggtcat gagattatca aaaaggatct tcacctagat ccttttaaat
     2821 taaaaatgaa gttttaaatc aatctaaagt atatatgagt aaacttggtc tgacagttac
     2881 caatgcttaa tcagtgaggc acctatctca gcgatctgtc tatttcgttc atccatagtt
     2941 gcctgactcc ccgtcgtgta gataactacg atacgggagg gcttaccatc tggccccagt
     3001 gctgcaatga taccgcgaga cccacgctca ccggctccag atttatcagc aataaaccag
     3061 ccagccggaa gggccgagcg cagaagtggt cctgcaactt tatccgcctc catccagtct
     3121 attaattgtt gccgggaagc tagagtaagt agttcgccag ttaatagttt gcgcaacgtt
     3181 gttgccattg ctacaggcat cgtggtgtca cgctcgtcgt ttggtatggc ttcattcagc
     3241 tccggttccc aacgatcaag gcgagttaca tgatccccca tgttgtgcaa aaaagcggtt
     3301 agctccttcg gtcctccgat cgttgtcaga agtaagttgg ccgcagtgtt atcactcatg
     3361 gttatggcag cactgcataa ttctcttact gtcatgccat ccgtaagatg cttttctgtg
     3421 actggtgagt actcaaccaa gtcattctga gaatagtgta tgcggcgacc gagttgctct
     3481 tgcccggcgt caatacggga taataccgcg ccacatagca gaactttaaa agtgctcatc
     3541 attggaaaac gttcttcggg gcgaaaactc tcaaggatct taccgctgtt gagatccagt
     3601 tcgatgtaac ccactcgtgc acccaactga tcttcagcat cttttacttt caccagcgtt
     3661 tctgggtgag caaaaacagg aaggcaaaat gccgcaaaaa agggaataag ggcgacacgg
     3721 aaatgttgaa tactcatact cttccttttt caatattatt gaagcattta tcagggttat
     3781 tgtctcatga gcggatacat atttgaatgt atttagaaaa ataaacaaat aggggttccg
     3841 cgcacatttc cccgaaaagt gccacctgac gtcgacggat cgggagatct cccgatcccc
     3901 tatggtgcac tctcagtaca atctgctctg atgccgcata gttaagccag tatctgctcc
     3961 ctgcttgtgt gttggaggtc gctgagtagt gcgcgagcaa aatttaagct acaacaaggc
     4021 aaggcttgac cgacaattgc atgaagaatc tgcttagggt taggcgtttt gcgctgcttc
     4081 gtacgggcca gatatacgcg ttgacattga ttattgacta gttattaata gtaatcaatt
     4141 acggggtcat tagttcatag cccatatatg gagttccgcg ttacataact tacggtaaat
     4201 ggcccgcctg gctgaccgcc caacgacccc cgcccattga cgtcaataat gacgtatgtt
     4261 cccatagtaa cgccaatagg gactttccat tgacgtcaat gggtggagta tttacggtaa
     4321 actgcccact tggcagtaca tcaagtgtat catatgccaa gtacgccccc tattgacgtc
     4381 aatgacggta aatggcccgc ctggcattat gcccagtaca tgaccttatg ggactttcct
     4441 acttggcagt acatctacgt attagtcatc gctattacca tggtgatgcg gttttggcag
     4501 tacatcaatg ggcgtggata gcggtttgac tcacggggat ttccaagtct ccaccccatt
     4561 gacgtcaatg ggagtttgtt ttggcaccaa aatcaacggg actttccaaa atgtcgtaac
     4621 aactccgccc cattgacgca aatgggcggt aggcgtgtac ggtgggaggt ctatataagc
     4681 agagctctcc ctatcagtga tagagatctc cctatcagtg atagagatcg tcgacgagct
     4741 cgtttagtga accgtcagat cgcctggaga cgccatccac gctgttttga cctccataga
     4801 agacaccggg accgatccag cctccggact ctagcgttta aacttaagct tcgccaccAT
     4861 GGGCTGTGTG CAATGCAAAG ACAAGGAGGC CACAAAGCTG ACCGAAGAGA GAGATGGAAG
     4921 CCTCAACCAG ggatccGGAG GTAGTAGTAA AGCCCTTCTC AAAGGTGTGC GAGATTTCAA
     4981 TCCCATATCC GCCTGTGTCT GCCTCCTGGA AAATAGTTCA GACGGGCACA GCGAAAGGCT
     5041 CTTTGGAATC GGCTTCGGGC CGTATATTAT TGCTAATCAG AGGTTGTTCC GGCGCAACAA
     5101 CGGAGAGTTG ACAATAAAGA CCATGCACGG TGAATTTAAA GTGAAGAATA GTACCCAACT
     5161 CCAGATGAAA CCAGTGGAGG GGAGGAACAT TATTGTCATA AAAATGGCTA AAGATTTCCC
     5221 TCCTTTTCCA CAAAAATTGA AATTCAGGCA ACCTACAATC AAAGATCGCG TCTGCATGGT
     5281 TTCTACGAAT TTTCAGCAAA GTAGTGGCTC GAGTGAAAAC CTTTACTTCC AATCAGGCTC
     5341 GGGCGGCTCT tcacccgagg acgagcttgc tgctaatgaa gaggagttgc agcaaaatga
     5401 acaaaagttg gctcaaatta agcaaaaact tcaagctatc aaatacggtG GTGGAGGCAG
     5461 TAGTGAGAAC TTGTACTTCC AGAGTGGCTC GAGTggcAGC tccccggaag atgagatcca
     5521 gcaactggaa gaagaaatcg ctcagctgga acagaaaaac gcagcgctga aagagaaaaa
     5581 ccaggcgctg aaatacggtA GTAGTGGCTC GAGTAAATCA GTCTCCTCCC TCGTGTCCGA
     5641 ATCCTCTCAC ATCGTTCACA AGGAAGATAC CAGTTTCTGG CAGCATTGGA TTACCACAAA
     5701 AGACGGGCAG TGCGGCTCAC CGCTGGTGTC TATCATTGAC GGGAACATTC TGGGAATCCA
     5761 CTCCCTGACA CACACCACTA ACGGCTCAAA CTATTTCGTT GAGTTCCCAG AGAAGTTCGT
     5821 AGCTACATAT CTGGACGCTG CGGACGGCTG GTGCAAGAAC TGGAAATTCA ACGCGGACAA
     5881 GATTTCATGG GGTAGTTTCA CGCTTGTCGA AGACGCGCCC GAGGACGACT TTATGGCGAA
     5941 AAAAACCGTG GCTGCTATTA TGGATagcta gctcgaggag ggcccgaaca aaaactcatc
     6001 tcagaagagg atctgaatag cgccgtcgac catcatcatc atcatcattg agtttaaacc
     6061 cgctgatcag cctcgactgt gccttctagt tgccagccat ctgttgtttg cccctccccc
     6121 gtgccttcct tgaccctgga aggtgccact cccactgtcc tttcctaata aaatgaggaa
     6181 attgcatcgc attgtctgag taggtgtcat tctattctgg ggggtggggt ggggcaggac
     6241 agcaaggggg aggattggga agacaatagc aggcatgctg ggga
//
