# Supplementary material for: Protease-controlled secretion and display of intercellular signals
Source: Nat Commun. 2022 Feb 17;13:912. doi: 10.1038/s41467-022-28623-y (PMC8854555; doi:10.1038/s41467-022-28623-y)
Supplement: Supplementary file 7 — Source Data [file 41467_2022_28623_MOESM7_ESM.zip › Source Data/Plasmids/Protease Plasmids/Split Proteases/cmvto-p450-p3-ctvmvp.gb]

LOCUS       126_CMVTO-p450-P3-cTVMV 5744 bp ds-DNA     circular     07-MAY-2021
DEFINITION  .
KEYWORDS    "marker:H46R, H46R"                                                
FEATURES             Location/Qualifiers
     CDS             complement(522..1382)
                     /label="Amp (bla)"
                     /ApEinfo_revcolor=#ff0000
                     /ApEinfo_fwdcolor=#ff0000
     promoter        complement(1383..1481)
                     /label="bla promoter"
                     /ApEinfo_revcolor=#d59687
                     /ApEinfo_fwdcolor=#d59687
     primer_bind     1669..1688
                     /label="primer3"
                     /ApEinfo_revcolor=#84b0dc
                     /ApEinfo_fwdcolor=#84b0dc
     promoter        1745..2372
                     /label="CMV"
                     /ApEinfo_revcolor=#d59687
                     /ApEinfo_fwdcolor=#d59687
     enhancer        1745..2471
                     /label="CMV promoter (with TetOs)"
                     /ApEinfo_revcolor=#800080
                     /ApEinfo_fwdcolor=#800080
     misc_feature    2230..2230
                     /label="A"
                     /ApEinfo_revcolor=#0080ff
                     /ApEinfo_fwdcolor=#0080ff
     TATA_signal     2317..2323
                     /label="TATA box"
                     /ApEinfo_revcolor=#b1ff67
                     /ApEinfo_fwdcolor=#b1ff67
     misc_feature    2333..2351
                     /label="TetO"
                     /ApEinfo_revcolor=#a187be
                     /ApEinfo_fwdcolor=#a187be
     misc_feature    2333..2372
                     /label="TetR binding sites"
                     /ApEinfo_revcolor=#a187be
                     /ApEinfo_fwdcolor=#a187be
     misc_feature    2354..2372
                     /label="TetO"
                     /ApEinfo_revcolor=#a187be
                     /ApEinfo_fwdcolor=#a187be
     primer_bind     2496..2503
                     /label="primer3"
                     /ApEinfo_revcolor=#84b0dc
                     /ApEinfo_fwdcolor=#84b0dc
     misc_feature    2496..2503
                     /label="Kozak"
                     /ApEinfo_revcolor=#0080ff
                     /ApEinfo_fwdcolor=#0080ff
     CDS             2504..2590
                     /label="p450"
                     /ApEinfo_revcolor=#993366
                     /ApEinfo_fwdcolor=#993366
     CDS             2504..3070
                     /label="Translation 2504-3070"
     CDS             2606..2704
                     /label="P3"
                     /ApEinfo_revcolor=#993366
                     /ApEinfo_fwdcolor=#993366
     source          2606..2704
                     /label="source"
                     /ApEinfo_revcolor=#c6c9d1
                     /ApEinfo_fwdcolor=#c6c9d1
     source          2606..2704
                     /label="source"
                     /ApEinfo_revcolor=#c6c9d1
                     /ApEinfo_fwdcolor=#c6c9d1
     source          2705..2707
                     /label="source"
                     /ApEinfo_revcolor=#c6c9d1
                     /ApEinfo_fwdcolor=#c6c9d1
     source          2705..2719
                     /label="source"
                     /ApEinfo_revcolor=#c6c9d1
                     /ApEinfo_fwdcolor=#c6c9d1
     source          2711..2719
                     /label="source"
                     /ApEinfo_revcolor=#c6c9d1
                     /ApEinfo_fwdcolor=#c6c9d1
     source          2711..2719
                     /label="source"
                     /ApEinfo_revcolor=#c6c9d1
                     /ApEinfo_fwdcolor=#c6c9d1
     CDS             2720..3070
                     /label="C-TVMVprotease"
                     /ApEinfo_revcolor=#993366
                     /ApEinfo_fwdcolor=#993366
     CDS             3071..3078
                     /label="Translation 3071-3078"
     CDS             3091..3123
                     /label="c-myc epitope"
                     /ApEinfo_revcolor=#ff0000
                     /ApEinfo_fwdcolor=#ff0000
     misc_feature    3123..3125
                     /label="New Stop"
                     /ApEinfo_revcolor=#0080ff
                     /ApEinfo_fwdcolor=#0080ff
     primer_bind     complement(3129..3148)
                     /label="primer3"
                     /ApEinfo_revcolor=#84b0dc
                     /ApEinfo_fwdcolor=#84b0dc
     CDS             3136..3153
                     /label="Polyhistidine tag"
                     /ApEinfo_revcolor=#ff0000
                     /ApEinfo_fwdcolor=#ff0000
     misc_feature    3154..3156
                     /label="cya"
                     /ApEinfo_revcolor=#0080ff
                     /ApEinfo_fwdcolor=#0080ff
     polyA_signal    3175..3389
                     /label="BGH polyadenylation sequence"
                     /ApEinfo_revcolor=#ff0080
                     /ApEinfo_fwdcolor=#ff0080
     polyA_signal    3422..3445
                     /label="BGH pA"
                     /ApEinfo_revcolor=#ff0080
                     /ApEinfo_fwdcolor=#ff0080
     misc_feature    3728..3775
                     /label="FRT"
                     /ApEinfo_revcolor=#0080ff
                     /ApEinfo_fwdcolor=#0080ff
     gene            3783..4803
                     /label="Hygromycin"
                     /ApEinfo_revcolor=#b1ff67
                     /ApEinfo_fwdcolor=#b1ff67
     polyA_signal    4935..5065
                     /label="SV40 pA"
                     /ApEinfo_revcolor=#ff0080
                     /ApEinfo_fwdcolor=#ff0080
     rep_origin      join(5448..5744,1..377)
                     /label="pUC ori"
                     /ApEinfo_revcolor=#c6c9d1
                     /ApEinfo_fwdcolor=#c6c9d1
ORIGIN
        1 tccaagctgg gctgtgtgca cgaacccccc gttcagcccg accgctgcgc cttatccggt
       61 aactatcgtc ttgagtccaa cccggtaaga cacgacttat cgccactggc agcagccact
      121 ggtaacagga ttagcagagc gaggtatgta ggcggtgcta cagagttctt gaagtggtgg
      181 cctaactacg gctacactag aaggacagta tttggtatct gcgctctgct gaagccagtt
      241 accttcggaa aaagagttgg tagctcttga tccggcaaac aaaccaccgc tggtagcggt
      301 ggtttttttg tttgcaagca gcagattacg cgcagaaaaa aaggatctca agaagatcct
      361 ttgatctttt ctacggggtc tgacgctcag tggaacgaaa actcacgtta agggattttg
      421 gtcatgagat tatcaaaaag gatcttcacc tagatccttt taaattaaaa atgaagtttt
      481 aaatcaatct aaagtatata tgagtaaact tggtctgaca gttaccaatg cttaatcagt
      541 gaggcaccta tctcagcgat ctgtctattt cgttcatcca tagttgcctg actccccgtc
      601 gtgtagataa ctacgatacg ggagggctta ccatctggcc ccagtgctgc aatgataccg
      661 cgagacccac gctcaccggc tccagattta tcagcaataa accagccagc cggaagggcc
      721 gagcgcagaa gtggtcctgc aactttatcc gcctccatcc agtctattaa ttgttgccgg
      781 gaagctagag taagtagttc gccagttaat agtttgcgca acgttgttgc cattgctaca
      841 ggcatcgtgg tgtcacgctc gtcgtttggt atggcttcat tcagctccgg ttcccaacga
      901 tcaaggcgag ttacatgatc ccccatgttg tgcaaaaaag cggttagctc cttcggtcct
      961 ccgatcgttg tcagaagtaa gttggccgca gtgttatcac tcatggttat ggcagcactg
     1021 cataattctc ttactgtcat gccatccgta agatgctttt ctgtgactgg tgagtactca
     1081 accaagtcat tctgagaata gtgtatgcgg cgaccgagtt gctcttgccc ggcgtcaata
     1141 cgggataata ccgcgccaca tagcagaact ttaaaagtgc tcatcattgg aaaacgttct
     1201 tcggggcgaa aactctcaag gatcttaccg ctgttgagat ccagttcgat gtaacccact
     1261 cgtgcaccca actgatcttc agcatctttt actttcacca gcgtttctgg gtgagcaaaa
     1321 acaggaaggc aaaatgccgc aaaaaaggga ataagggcga cacggaaatg ttgaatactc
     1381 atactcttcc tttttcaata ttattgaagc atttatcagg gttattgtct catgagcgga
     1441 tacatatttg aatgtattta gaaaaataaa caaatagggg ttccgcgcac atttccccga
     1501 aaagtgccac ctgacgtcga cggatcggga gatctcccga tcccctatgg tgcactctca
     1561 gtacaatctg ctctgatgcc gcatagttaa gccagtatct gctccctgct tgtgtgttgg
     1621 aggtcgctga gtagtgcgcg agcaaaattt aagctacaac aaggcaaggc ttgaccgaca
     1681 attgcatgaa gaatctgctt agggttaggc gttttgcgct gcttcgtacg ggccagatat
     1741 acgcgttgac attgattatt gactagttat taatagtaat caattacggg gtcattagtt
     1801 catagcccat atatggagtt ccgcgttaca taacttacgg taaatggccc gcctggctga
     1861 ccgcccaacg acccccgccc attgacgtca ataatgacgt atgttcccat agtaacgcca
     1921 atagggactt tccattgacg tcaatgggtg gagtatttac ggtaaactgc ccacttggca
     1981 gtacatcaag tgtatcatat gccaagtacg ccccctattg acgtcaatga cggtaaatgg
     2041 cccgcctggc attatgccca gtacatgacc ttatgggact ttcctacttg gcagtacatc
     2101 tacgtattag tcatcgctat taccatggtg atgcggtttt ggcagtacat caatgggcgt
     2161 ggatagcggt ttgactcacg gggatttcca agtctccacc ccattgacgt caatgggagt
     2221 ttgttttggc accaaaatca acgggacttt ccaaaatgtc gtaacaactc cgccccattg
     2281 acgcaaatgg gcggtaggcg tgtacggtgg gaggtctata taagcagagc tctccctatc
     2341 agtgatagag atctccctat cagtgataga gatcgtcgac gagctcgttt agtgaaccgt
     2401 cagatcgcct ggagacgcca tccacgctgt tttgacctcc atagaagaca ccgggaccga
     2461 tccagcctcc ggactctagc gtttaaactt aagcttcgcc accATGGACC CCGTTGTCGT
     2521 ACTGGGACTC TGCTTGTCCT GCCTGCTCCT CCTTAGTTTG TGGAAACAAT CTTATGGGGG
     2581 TGGAAAACTT GGCTCCGGGG GAggatcccc ggaagatgag atccagcaac tggaagaaga
     2641 aatcgctcag ctggaacaga aaaacgcagc gctgaaagag aaaaaccagg cgctgaaata
     2701 cggtAGTAGT GGCTCGAGTA AATCAGTCTC CTCCCTCGTG TCCGAATCCT CTCACATCGT
     2761 TCACAAGGAA GATACCAGTT TCTGGCAGCA TTGGATTACC ACAAAAGACG GGCAGTGCGG
     2821 CTCACCGCTG GTGTCTATCA TTGACGGGAA CATTCTGGGA ATCCACTCCC TGACACACAC
     2881 CACTAACGGC TCAAACTATT TCGTTGAGTT CCCAGAGAAG TTCGTAGCTA CATATCTGGA
     2941 CGCTGCGGAC GGCTGGTGCA AGAACTGGAA ATTCAACGCG GACAAGATTT CATGGGGTAG
     3001 TTTCACGCTT GTCGAAGACG CGCCCGAGGA CGACTTTATG GCGAAAAAAA CCGTGGCTGC
     3061 TATTATGGAT agctagctcg aggagggccc gaacaaaaac tcatctcaga agaggatctg
     3121 aatagcgccg tcgaccatca tcatcatcat cattgagttt aaacccgctg atcagcctcg
     3181 actgtgcctt ctagttgcca gccatctgtt gtttgcccct cccccgtgcc ttccttgacc
     3241 ctggaaggtg ccactcccac tgtcctttcc taataaaatg aggaaattgc atcgcattgt
     3301 ctgagtaggt gtcattctat tctggggggt ggggtggggc aggacagcaa gggggaggat
     3361 tgggaagaca atagcaggca tgctggggat gcggtgggct ctatggagat ctatcgatgt
     3421 tctggggatg cggtgggctc tatggcttct gaggcggaaa gaaccagctg gggctctagg
     3481 gggtatcccc nnnnnnnnnn nnnnnnnnnn nnnnnnnnnn nnnnnnnnnn nnnnnnnnnn
     3541 nnnnnnnnnn nnnnnnnnnn nnnnnnnnnn nnnnnnnnnn nnnnnnnnnn nnnnnnnnnn
     3601 nnnnnnnnnn nnnncnnnnn nnnnnnnnnn nnnnnnnnnn nnnnnnnnnn nnnnnnnnnn
     3661 nnnnnnnnnn nnnnnnnnnn nnnnnnnnnn nnnnnnnnnn nnnnnagggt gatggttcac
     3721 gtacctagaa gttcctattc cgaagttcct attctctaga aagtatagga acttccttgg
     3781 ccaaaaagcc tgaactcacc gcgacgtctg tcgagaagtt tctgatcgaa aagttcgaca
     3841 gcgtctccga cctgatgcag ctctcggagg gcgaagaatc tcgtgctttc agcttcgatg
     3901 taggagggcg tggatatgtc ctgcgggtaa atagctgcgc cgatggtttc tacaaagatc
     3961 gttatgttta tcggcacttt gcatcggccg cgctcccgat tccggaagtg cttgacattg
     4021 gggaattcag cgagagcctg acctattgca tctcccgccg tgcacagggt gtcacgttgc
     4081 aagacctgcc tgaaaccgaa ctgcccgctg ttctgcagcc ggtcgcggag gccatggatg
     4141 cgatcgctgc ggccgatctt agccagacga gcgggttcgg cccattcgga ccgcaaggaa
     4201 tcggtcaata cactacatgg cgtgatttca tatgcgcgat tgctgatccc catgtgtatc
     4261 actggcaaac tgtgatggac gacaccgtca gtgcgtccgt cgcgcaggct ctcgatgagc
     4321 tgatgctttg ggccgaggac tgccccgaag tccggcacct cgtgcacgcg gatttcggct
     4381 ccaacaatgt cctgacggac aatggccgca taacagcggt cattgactgg agcgaggcga
     4441 tgttcgggga ttcccaatac gaggtcgcca acatcttctt ctggaggccg tggttggctt
     4501 gtatggagca gcagacgcgc tacttcgagc ggaggcatcc ggagcttgca ggatcgccgc
     4561 ggctccgggc gtatatgctc cgcattggtc ttgaccaact ctatcagagc ttggttgacg
     4621 gcaatttcga tgatgcagct tgggcgcagg gtcgatgcga cgcaatcgtc cgatccggag
     4681 ccgggactgt cgggcgtaca caaatcgccc gcagaagcgc ggccgtctgg accgatggct
     4741 gtgtagaagt actcgccgat agtggaaacc gacgccccag cactcgtccg agggcaaagg
     4801 aatagcacgt actacgagat ttcgattcca ccgccgcctt ctatgaaagg ttgggcttcg
     4861 gaatcgtttt ccgggacgcc ggctggatga tcctccagcg cggggatctc atgctggagt
     4921 tcttcgccca ccccaacttg tttattgcag cttataatgg ttacaaataa agcaatagca
     4981 tcacaaattt cacaaataaa gcattttttt cactgcattc tagttgtggt ttgtccaaac
     5041 tcatcaatgt atcttatcat gtctgtatac cgtcgacctc tagctagagc ttggcgtaat
     5101 catggtcata gctgtttcct gtgtgaaatt gttatccgct cacaattcca cacaacatac
     5161 gagccggaag cataaagtgt aaagcctggg gtgcctaatg agtgagctaa ctcacattaa
     5221 ttgcgttgcg ctcactgccc gctttccagt cgggaaacct gtcgtgccag ctgcattaat
     5281 gaatcggcca acgcgcgggg agaggcggtt tgcgtattgg gcgctcttcc gcttcctcgc
     5341 tcactgactc gctgcgctcg gtcgttcggc tgcggcgagc ggtatcagct cactcaaagg
     5401 cggtaatacg gttatccaca gaatcagggg ataacgcagg aaagaacatg tgagcaaaag
     5461 gccagcaaaa ggccaggaac cgtaaaaagg ccgcgttgct ggcgtttttc cataggctcc
     5521 gcccccctga cgagcatcac aaaaatcgac gctcaagtca gaggtggcga aacccgacag
     5581 gactataaag ataccaggcg tttccccctg gaagctccct cgtgcgctct cctgttccga
     5641 ccctgccgct taccggatac ctgtccgcct ttctcccttc gggaagcgtg gcgctttctc
     5701 atagctcacg ctgtaggtat ctcagttcgg tgtaggtcgt tcgc
//
