# Supplementary material for: Protease-controlled secretion and display of intercellular signals
Source: Nat Commun. 2022 Feb 17;13:912. doi: 10.1038/s41467-022-28623-y (PMC8854555; doi:10.1038/s41467-022-28623-y)
Supplement: Supplementary file 7 — Source Data [file 41467_2022_28623_MOESM7_ESM.zip › Source Data/Plasmids/Protease Plasmids/Split Proteases/cmvto-ntvmvp-ap4-tevs-p3-tevs-ctvmvpmut-caax.gb]

LOCUS       124_CMVTO-nTVMVP-AP4-te 6284 bp ds-DNA     circular     20-MAR-2021
DEFINITION  .
FEATURES             Location/Qualifiers
     polyA_signal    33..56
                     /label="BGH pA"
                     /ApEinfo_revcolor=#ff0080
                     /ApEinfo_fwdcolor=#ff0080
     misc_feature    339..386
                     /label="FRT"
                     /ApEinfo_revcolor=#0080ff
                     /ApEinfo_fwdcolor=#0080ff
     gene            394..1414
                     /label="Hygromycin"
                     /ApEinfo_revcolor=#b1ff67
                     /ApEinfo_fwdcolor=#b1ff67
     polyA_signal    1546..1676
                     /label="SV40 pA"
                     /ApEinfo_revcolor=#ff0080
                     /ApEinfo_fwdcolor=#ff0080
     rep_origin      2059..2732
                     /label="pUC ori"
                     /ApEinfo_revcolor=#c6c9d1
                     /ApEinfo_fwdcolor=#c6c9d1
     CDS             complement(2877..3737)
                     /label="Amp (bla)"
                     /ApEinfo_revcolor=#ff0000
                     /ApEinfo_fwdcolor=#ff0000
     promoter        complement(3738..3836)
                     /label="bla promoter"
                     /ApEinfo_revcolor=#d59687
                     /ApEinfo_fwdcolor=#d59687
     primer_bind     4024..4043
                     /label="primer3"
                     /ApEinfo_revcolor=#84b0dc
                     /ApEinfo_fwdcolor=#84b0dc
     promoter        4100..4727
                     /label="CMV"
                     /ApEinfo_revcolor=#d59687
                     /ApEinfo_fwdcolor=#d59687
     enhancer        4100..4826
                     /label="CMV promoter (with TetOs)"
                     /ApEinfo_revcolor=#800080
                     /ApEinfo_fwdcolor=#800080
     misc_feature    4585..4585
                     /label="A"
                     /ApEinfo_revcolor=#0080ff
                     /ApEinfo_fwdcolor=#0080ff
     TATA_signal     4672..4678
                     /label="TATA box"
                     /ApEinfo_revcolor=#b1ff67
                     /ApEinfo_fwdcolor=#b1ff67
     misc_feature    4688..4706
                     /label="TetO"
                     /ApEinfo_revcolor=#a187be
                     /ApEinfo_fwdcolor=#a187be
     misc_feature    4688..4727
                     /label="TetR binding sites"
                     /ApEinfo_revcolor=#a187be
                     /ApEinfo_fwdcolor=#a187be
     misc_feature    4709..4727
                     /label="TetO"
                     /ApEinfo_revcolor=#a187be
                     /ApEinfo_fwdcolor=#a187be
     primer_bind     4851..4858
                     /label="primer3"
                     /ApEinfo_revcolor=#84b0dc
                     /ApEinfo_fwdcolor=#84b0dc
     misc_feature    4851..4858
                     /label="Kozak"
                     /ApEinfo_revcolor=#0080ff
                     /ApEinfo_fwdcolor=#0080ff
     CDS             4859..4861
                     /label="Start"
                     /ApEinfo_revcolor=#993366
                     /ApEinfo_fwdcolor=#993366
     CDS             4859..5971
                     /label="Translation 4859-5971"
     CDS             4868..5221
                     /label="N-TVMVprotease"
                     /ApEinfo_revcolor=#ff0000
                     /ApEinfo_fwdcolor=#ff0000
     source          5222..5236
                     /label="source"
                     /ApEinfo_revcolor=#c6c9d1
                     /ApEinfo_fwdcolor=#c6c9d1
     source          5222..5236
                     /label="source"
                     /ApEinfo_revcolor=#c6c9d1
                     /ApEinfo_fwdcolor=#c6c9d1
     CDS             5237..5335
                     /label="AP4"
                     /ApEinfo_revcolor=#993366
                     /ApEinfo_fwdcolor=#993366
     source          5237..5485
                     /label="source"
                     /ApEinfo_revcolor=#c6c9d1
                     /ApEinfo_fwdcolor=#c6c9d1
     source          5237..5485
                     /label="source"
                     /ApEinfo_revcolor=#c6c9d1
                     /ApEinfo_fwdcolor=#c6c9d1
     source          5336..5347
                     /label="source"
                     /ApEinfo_revcolor=#c6c9d1
                     /ApEinfo_fwdcolor=#c6c9d1
     source          5336..5350
                     /label="source"
                     /ApEinfo_revcolor=#c6c9d1
                     /ApEinfo_fwdcolor=#c6c9d1
     CDS             5351..5371
                     /label="TEVsite"
                     /ApEinfo_revcolor=#ff0000
                     /ApEinfo_fwdcolor=#ff0000
     source          5351..5371
                     /label="source"
                     /ApEinfo_revcolor=#c6c9d1
                     /ApEinfo_fwdcolor=#c6c9d1
     source          5351..5371
                     /label="source"
                     /ApEinfo_revcolor=#c6c9d1
                     /ApEinfo_fwdcolor=#c6c9d1
     source          5372..5386
                     /label="source"
                     /ApEinfo_revcolor=#c6c9d1
                     /ApEinfo_fwdcolor=#c6c9d1
     source          5372..5386
                     /label="source"
                     /ApEinfo_revcolor=#c6c9d1
                     /ApEinfo_fwdcolor=#c6c9d1
     source          5372..5386
                     /label="source"
                     /ApEinfo_revcolor=#c6c9d1
                     /ApEinfo_fwdcolor=#c6c9d1
     CDS             5387..5485
                     /label="P3"
                     /ApEinfo_revcolor=#993366
                     /ApEinfo_fwdcolor=#993366
     source          5486..5488
                     /label="source"
                     /ApEinfo_revcolor=#c6c9d1
                     /ApEinfo_fwdcolor=#c6c9d1
     source          5486..5500
                     /label="source"
                     /ApEinfo_revcolor=#c6c9d1
                     /ApEinfo_fwdcolor=#c6c9d1
     source          5492..5500
                     /label="source"
                     /ApEinfo_revcolor=#c6c9d1
                     /ApEinfo_fwdcolor=#c6c9d1
     source          5492..5500
                     /label="source"
                     /ApEinfo_revcolor=#c6c9d1
                     /ApEinfo_fwdcolor=#c6c9d1
     CDS             5501..5521
                     /label="TEV site"
                     /ApEinfo_revcolor=#ff9ccd
                     /ApEinfo_fwdcolor=#ff9ccd
     source          5501..5521
                     /label="source"
                     /ApEinfo_revcolor=#c6c9d1
                     /ApEinfo_fwdcolor=#c6c9d1
     source          5501..5521
                     /label="source"
                     /ApEinfo_revcolor=#c6c9d1
                     /ApEinfo_fwdcolor=#c6c9d1
     source          5522..5527
                     /label="source"
                     /ApEinfo_revcolor=#c6c9d1
                     /ApEinfo_fwdcolor=#c6c9d1
     source          5522..5527
                     /label="source"
                     /ApEinfo_revcolor=#c6c9d1
                     /ApEinfo_fwdcolor=#c6c9d1
     source          5522..5527
                     /label="source"
                     /ApEinfo_revcolor=#c6c9d1
                     /ApEinfo_fwdcolor=#c6c9d1
     source          5528..5533
                     /label="source"
                     /ApEinfo_revcolor=#c6c9d1
                     /ApEinfo_fwdcolor=#c6c9d1
     source          5528..5533
                     /label="source"
                     /ApEinfo_revcolor=#c6c9d1
                     /ApEinfo_fwdcolor=#c6c9d1
     source          5528..5533
                     /label="source"
                     /ApEinfo_revcolor=#c6c9d1
                     /ApEinfo_fwdcolor=#c6c9d1
     source          5534..5536
                     /label="source"
                     /ApEinfo_revcolor=#c6c9d1
                     /ApEinfo_fwdcolor=#c6c9d1
     source          5534..5536
                     /label="source"
                     /ApEinfo_revcolor=#c6c9d1
                     /ApEinfo_fwdcolor=#c6c9d1
     source          5534..5536
                     /label="source"
                     /ApEinfo_revcolor=#c6c9d1
                     /ApEinfo_fwdcolor=#c6c9d1
     CDS             5537..5887
                     /label="C-TVMV C151A"
                     /ApEinfo_revcolor=#993366
                     /ApEinfo_fwdcolor=#993366
     variation       5633..5635
                     /label="C151A"
                     /ApEinfo_revcolor=#ff0000
                     /ApEinfo_fwdcolor=#ff0000
     CDS             5903..5968
                     /label="CAAX"
                     /ApEinfo_revcolor=#993366
                     /ApEinfo_fwdcolor=#993366
     CDS             5986..6018
                     /label="c-myc epitope"
                     /ApEinfo_revcolor=#ff0000
                     /ApEinfo_fwdcolor=#ff0000
     misc_feature    6018..6020
                     /label="New Stop"
                     /ApEinfo_revcolor=#0080ff
                     /ApEinfo_fwdcolor=#0080ff
     primer_bind     complement(6024..6043)
                     /label="primer3"
                     /ApEinfo_revcolor=#84b0dc
                     /ApEinfo_fwdcolor=#84b0dc
     CDS             6031..6048
                     /label="Polyhistidine tag"
                     /ApEinfo_revcolor=#ff0000
                     /ApEinfo_fwdcolor=#ff0000
     misc_feature    6049..6051
                     /label="cya"
                     /ApEinfo_revcolor=#0080ff
                     /ApEinfo_fwdcolor=#0080ff
     polyA_signal    6070..6284
                     /label="BGH polyadenylation sequence"
                     /ApEinfo_revcolor=#ff0080
                     /ApEinfo_fwdcolor=#ff0080
ORIGIN
        1 tgcggtgggc tctatggaga tctatcgatg ttctggggat gcggtgggct ctatggcttc
       61 tgaggcggaa agaaccagct ggggctctag ggggtatccc cnnnnnnnnn nnnnnnnnnn
      121 nnnnnnnnnn nnnnnnnnnn nnnnnnnnnn nnnnnnnnnn nnnnnnnnnn nnnnnnnnnn
      181 nnnnnnnnnn nnnnnnnnnn nnnnnnnnnn nnnnnnnnnn nnnnncnnnn nnnnnnnnnn
      241 nnnnnnnnnn nnnnnnnnnn nnnnnnnnnn nnnnnnnnnn nnnnnnnnnn nnnnnnnnnn
      301 nnnnnnnnnn nnnnnnaggg tgatggttca cgtacctaga agttcctatt ccgaagttcc
      361 tattctctag aaagtatagg aacttccttg gccaaaaagc ctgaactcac cgcgacgtct
      421 gtcgagaagt ttctgatcga aaagttcgac agcgtctccg acctgatgca gctctcggag
      481 ggcgaagaat ctcgtgcttt cagcttcgat gtaggagggc gtggatatgt cctgcgggta
      541 aatagctgcg ccgatggttt ctacaaagat cgttatgttt atcggcactt tgcatcggcc
      601 gcgctcccga ttccggaagt gcttgacatt ggggaattca gcgagagcct gacctattgc
      661 atctcccgcc gtgcacaggg tgtcacgttg caagacctgc ctgaaaccga actgcccgct
      721 gttctgcagc cggtcgcgga ggccatggat gcgatcgctg cggccgatct tagccagacg
      781 agcgggttcg gcccattcgg accgcaagga atcggtcaat acactacatg gcgtgatttc
      841 atatgcgcga ttgctgatcc ccatgtgtat cactggcaaa ctgtgatgga cgacaccgtc
      901 agtgcgtccg tcgcgcaggc tctcgatgag ctgatgcttt gggccgagga ctgccccgaa
      961 gtccggcacc tcgtgcacgc ggatttcggc tccaacaatg tcctgacgga caatggccgc
     1021 ataacagcgg tcattgactg gagcgaggcg atgttcgggg attcccaata cgaggtcgcc
     1081 aacatcttct tctggaggcc gtggttggct tgtatggagc agcagacgcg ctacttcgag
     1141 cggaggcatc cggagcttgc aggatcgccg cggctccggg cgtatatgct ccgcattggt
     1201 cttgaccaac tctatcagag cttggttgac ggcaatttcg atgatgcagc ttgggcgcag
     1261 ggtcgatgcg acgcaatcgt ccgatccgga gccgggactg tcgggcgtac acaaatcgcc
     1321 cgcagaagcg cggccgtctg gaccgatggc tgtgtagaag tactcgccga tagtggaaac
     1381 cgacgcccca gcactcgtcc gagggcaaag gaatagcacg tactacgaga tttcgattcc
     1441 accgccgcct tctatgaaag gttgggcttc ggaatcgttt tccgggacgc cggctggatg
     1501 atcctccagc gcggggatct catgctggag ttcttcgccc accccaactt gtttattgca
     1561 gcttataatg gttacaaata aagcaatagc atcacaaatt tcacaaataa agcatttttt
     1621 tcactgcatt ctagttgtgg tttgtccaaa ctcatcaatg tatcttatca tgtctgtata
     1681 ccgtcgacct ctagctagag cttggcgtaa tcatggtcat agctgtttcc tgtgtgaaat
     1741 tgttatccgc tcacaattcc acacaacata cgagccggaa gcataaagtg taaagcctgg
     1801 ggtgcctaat gagtgagcta actcacatta attgcgttgc gctcactgcc cgctttccag
     1861 tcgggaaacc tgtcgtgcca gctgcattaa tgaatcggcc aacgcgcggg gagaggcggt
     1921 ttgcgtattg ggcgctcttc cgcttcctcg ctcactgact cgctgcgctc ggtcgttcgg
     1981 ctgcggcgag cggtatcagc tcactcaaag gcggtaatac ggttatccac agaatcaggg
     2041 gataacgcag gaaagaacat gtgagcaaaa ggccagcaaa aggccaggaa ccgtaaaaag
     2101 gccgcgttgc tggcgttttt ccataggctc cgcccccctg acgagcatca caaaaatcga
     2161 cgctcaagtc agaggtggcg aaacccgaca ggactataaa gataccaggc gtttccccct
     2221 ggaagctccc tcgtgcgctc tcctgttccg accctgccgc ttaccggata cctgtccgcc
     2281 tttctccctt cgggaagcgt ggcgctttct catagctcac gctgtaggta tctcagttcg
     2341 gtgtaggtcg ttcgctccaa gctgggctgt gtgcacgaac cccccgttca gcccgaccgc
     2401 tgcgccttat ccggtaacta tcgtcttgag tccaacccgg taagacacga cttatcgcca
     2461 ctggcagcag ccactggtaa caggattagc agagcgaggt atgtaggcgg tgctacagag
     2521 ttcttgaagt ggtggcctaa ctacggctac actagaagga cagtatttgg tatctgcgct
     2581 ctgctgaagc cagttacctt cggaaaaaga gttggtagct cttgatccgg caaacaaacc
     2641 accgctggta gcggtggttt ttttgtttgc aagcagcaga ttacgcgcag aaaaaaagga
     2701 tctcaagaag atcctttgat cttttctacg gggtctgacg ctcagtggaa cgaaaactca
     2761 cgttaaggga ttttggtcat gagattatca aaaaggatct tcacctagat ccttttaaat
     2821 taaaaatgaa gttttaaatc aatctaaagt atatatgagt aaacttggtc tgacagttac
     2881 caatgcttaa tcagtgaggc acctatctca gcgatctgtc tatttcgttc atccatagtt
     2941 gcctgactcc ccgtcgtgta gataactacg atacgggagg gcttaccatc tggccccagt
     3001 gctgcaatga taccgcgaga cccacgctca ccggctccag atttatcagc aataaaccag
     3061 ccagccggaa gggccgagcg cagaagtggt cctgcaactt tatccgcctc catccagtct
     3121 attaattgtt gccgggaagc tagagtaagt agttcgccag ttaatagttt gcgcaacgtt
     3181 gttgccattg ctacaggcat cgtggtgtca cgctcgtcgt ttggtatggc ttcattcagc
     3241 tccggttccc aacgatcaag gcgagttaca tgatccccca tgttgtgcaa aaaagcggtt
     3301 agctccttcg gtcctccgat cgttgtcaga agtaagttgg ccgcagtgtt atcactcatg
     3361 gttatggcag cactgcataa ttctcttact gtcatgccat ccgtaagatg cttttctgtg
     3421 actggtgagt actcaaccaa gtcattctga gaatagtgta tgcggcgacc gagttgctct
     3481 tgcccggcgt caatacggga taataccgcg ccacatagca gaactttaaa agtgctcatc
     3541 attggaaaac gttcttcggg gcgaaaactc tcaaggatct taccgctgtt gagatccagt
     3601 tcgatgtaac ccactcgtgc acccaactga tcttcagcat cttttacttt caccagcgtt
     3661 tctgggtgag caaaaacagg aaggcaaaat gccgcaaaaa agggaataag ggcgacacgg
     3721 aaatgttgaa tactcatact cttccttttt caatattatt gaagcattta tcagggttat
     3781 tgtctcatga gcggatacat atttgaatgt atttagaaaa ataaacaaat aggggttccg
     3841 cgcacatttc cccgaaaagt gccacctgac gtcgacggat cgggagatct cccgatcccc
     3901 tatggtgcac tctcagtaca atctgctctg atgccgcata gttaagccag tatctgctcc
     3961 ctgcttgtgt gttggaggtc gctgagtagt gcgcgagcaa aatttaagct acaacaaggc
     4021 aaggcttgac cgacaattgc atgaagaatc tgcttagggt taggcgtttt gcgctgcttc
     4081 gtacgggcca gatatacgcg ttgacattga ttattgacta gttattaata gtaatcaatt
     4141 acggggtcat tagttcatag cccatatatg gagttccgcg ttacataact tacggtaaat
     4201 ggcccgcctg gctgaccgcc caacgacccc cgcccattga cgtcaataat gacgtatgtt
     4261 cccatagtaa cgccaatagg gactttccat tgacgtcaat gggtggagta tttacggtaa
     4321 actgcccact tggcagtaca tcaagtgtat catatgccaa gtacgccccc tattgacgtc
     4381 aatgacggta aatggcccgc ctggcattat gcccagtaca tgaccttatg ggactttcct
     4441 acttggcagt acatctacgt attagtcatc gctattacca tggtgatgcg gttttggcag
     4501 tacatcaatg ggcgtggata gcggtttgac tcacggggat ttccaagtct ccaccccatt
     4561 gacgtcaatg ggagtttgtt ttggcaccaa aatcaacggg actttccaaa atgtcgtaac
     4621 aactccgccc cattgacgca aatgggcggt aggcgtgtac ggtgggaggt ctatataagc
     4681 agagctctcc ctatcagtga tagagatctc cctatcagtg atagagatcg tcgacgagct
     4741 cgtttagtga accgtcagat cgcctggaga cgccatccac gctgttttga cctccataga
     4801 agacaccggg accgatccag cctccggact ctagcgttta aacttaagct tcgccaccat
     4861 gggatccTCA AAAGCACTCC TGAAGGGAGT CCGCGACTTT AATCCTATAT CAGCGTGTGT
     4921 ATGTTTGCTT GAAAACTCCT CTGATGGGCA TTCAGAAAGG CTTTTTGGTA TTGGGTTTGG
     4981 TCCCTACATA ATAGCAAACC AACACCTGTT TCGACGCAAT AACGGCGAGC TTACGATTAA
     5041 GACGATGCAC GGGGAATTTA AAGTGAAAAA CAGCACACAA TTGCAAATGA AACCCGTCGA
     5101 AGGGAGAGAC ATCATTGTAA TAAAGATGGC AAAGGATTTC CCACCCTTTC CGCAGAAATT
     5161 GAAATTCCGG CAACCTACTA TAAAGGATCG AGTTTGTATG GTTTCTACGA ACTTTCAGCA
     5221 AGGAGGTGGA GGCAGTtcac ccgaggacga gcttgctgct aatgaagagg agttgcagca
     5281 aaatgaacaa aagttggctc aaattaagca aaaacttcaa gctatcaaat acggtGGTGG
     5341 AGGCAGTAGT GAGAACTTGT ACTTCCAGAG TGGCTCGAGT ggcAGCtccc cggaagatga
     5401 gatccagcaa ctggaagaag aaatcgctca gctggaacag aaaaacgcag cgctgaaaga
     5461 gaaaaaccag gcgctgaaat acggtAGTAG TGGCTCGAGT GAAAACCTTT ACTTCCAATC
     5521 AGGCTCGGGC TCGGGCAAAT CAGTCTCCTC CCTCGTGTCC GAATCCTCTC ACATCGTTCA
     5581 CAAGGAAGAT ACCAGTTTCT GGCAGCATTG GATTACCACA AAAGACGGGC AGGCGGGCTC
     5641 ACCGCTGGTG TCTATCATTG ACGGGAACAT TCTGGGAATC CACTCCCTGA CACACACCAC
     5701 TAACGGCTCA AACTATTTCG TTGAGTTCCC AGAGAAGTTC GTAGCTACAT ATCTGGACGC
     5761 TGCGGACGGC TGGTGCAAGA ACTGGAAATT CAACGCGGAC AAGATTTCAT GGGGTAGTTT
     5821 CACGCTTGTC GAAGACGCGC CCGAGGACGA CTTTATGGCG AAAAAAACCG TGGCTGCTAT
     5881 TATGGATAgc GGCGGTGGAG GACGGAGCAA ACTGAATCCA CCCGATGAGT CTGGACCCGG
     5941 TTGTATGTCA TGTAAATGTG TGTTGAGCta gctcgaggag ggcccgaaca aaaactcatc
     6001 tcagaagagg atctgaatag cgccgtcgac catcatcatc atcatcattg agtttaaacc
     6061 cgctgatcag cctcgactgt gccttctagt tgccagccat ctgttgtttg cccctccccc
     6121 gtgccttcct tgaccctgga aggtgccact cccactgtcc tttcctaata aaatgaggaa
     6181 attgcatcgc attgtctgag taggtgtcat tctattctgg ggggtggggt ggggcaggac
     6241 agcaaggggg aggattggga agacaatagc aggcatgctg ggga
//
