# Supplementary material for: Protease-controlled secretion and display of intercellular signals
Source: Nat Commun. 2022 Feb 17;13:912. doi: 10.1038/s41467-022-28623-y (PMC8854555; doi:10.1038/s41467-022-28623-y)
Supplement: Supplementary file 7 — Source Data [file 41467_2022_28623_MOESM7_ESM.zip › Source Data/Plasmids/Protease Plasmids/Split Proteases/cmvto-p3-ctvmvp.gb]

LOCUS       125_CMVTO-P3-cTVMVp     5648 bp ds-DNA     circular     20-MAR-2021
DEFINITION  .
KEYWORDS    "marker:H46R, H46R"                                                
FEATURES             Location/Qualifiers
     polyA_signal    33..56
                     /label="BGH pA"
                     /ApEinfo_revcolor=#ff0080
                     /ApEinfo_fwdcolor=#ff0080
     misc_feature    339..386
                     /label="FRT"
                     /ApEinfo_revcolor=#0080ff
                     /ApEinfo_fwdcolor=#0080ff
     gene            394..1414
                     /label="Hygromycin"
                     /ApEinfo_revcolor=#b1ff67
                     /ApEinfo_fwdcolor=#b1ff67
     polyA_signal    1546..1676
                     /label="SV40 pA"
                     /ApEinfo_revcolor=#ff0080
                     /ApEinfo_fwdcolor=#ff0080
     rep_origin      2059..2732
                     /label="pUC ori"
                     /ApEinfo_revcolor=#c6c9d1
                     /ApEinfo_fwdcolor=#c6c9d1
     CDS             complement(2877..3737)
                     /label="Amp (bla)"
                     /ApEinfo_revcolor=#ff0000
                     /ApEinfo_fwdcolor=#ff0000
     promoter        complement(3738..3836)
                     /label="bla promoter"
                     /ApEinfo_revcolor=#d59687
                     /ApEinfo_fwdcolor=#d59687
     primer_bind     4024..4043
                     /label="primer3"
                     /ApEinfo_revcolor=#84b0dc
                     /ApEinfo_fwdcolor=#84b0dc
     promoter        4100..4727
                     /label="CMV"
                     /ApEinfo_revcolor=#d59687
                     /ApEinfo_fwdcolor=#d59687
     enhancer        4100..4826
                     /label="CMV promoter (with TetOs)"
                     /ApEinfo_revcolor=#800080
                     /ApEinfo_fwdcolor=#800080
     misc_feature    4585..4585
                     /label="A"
                     /ApEinfo_revcolor=#0080ff
                     /ApEinfo_fwdcolor=#0080ff
     TATA_signal     4672..4678
                     /label="TATA box"
                     /ApEinfo_revcolor=#b1ff67
                     /ApEinfo_fwdcolor=#b1ff67
     misc_feature    4688..4706
                     /label="TetO"
                     /ApEinfo_revcolor=#a187be
                     /ApEinfo_fwdcolor=#a187be
     misc_feature    4688..4727
                     /label="TetR binding sites"
                     /ApEinfo_revcolor=#a187be
                     /ApEinfo_fwdcolor=#a187be
     misc_feature    4709..4727
                     /label="TetO"
                     /ApEinfo_revcolor=#a187be
                     /ApEinfo_fwdcolor=#a187be
     primer_bind     4851..4858
                     /label="primer3"
                     /ApEinfo_revcolor=#84b0dc
                     /ApEinfo_fwdcolor=#84b0dc
     misc_feature    4851..4858
                     /label="Kozak"
                     /ApEinfo_revcolor=#0080ff
                     /ApEinfo_fwdcolor=#0080ff
     CDS             4859..4861
                     /label="Start"
                     /ApEinfo_revcolor=#993366
                     /ApEinfo_fwdcolor=#993366
     CDS             4859..5345
                     /label="Translation 4859-5345"
     CDS             4865..4963
                     /label="P3"
                     /ApEinfo_revcolor=#993366
                     /ApEinfo_fwdcolor=#993366
     source          4865..4963
                     /label="source"
                     /ApEinfo_revcolor=#c6c9d1
                     /ApEinfo_fwdcolor=#c6c9d1
     source          4865..4963
                     /label="source"
                     /ApEinfo_revcolor=#c6c9d1
                     /ApEinfo_fwdcolor=#c6c9d1
     source          4964..4966
                     /label="source"
                     /ApEinfo_revcolor=#c6c9d1
                     /ApEinfo_fwdcolor=#c6c9d1
     source          4964..4978
                     /label="source"
                     /ApEinfo_revcolor=#c6c9d1
                     /ApEinfo_fwdcolor=#c6c9d1
     source          4970..4978
                     /label="source"
                     /ApEinfo_revcolor=#c6c9d1
                     /ApEinfo_fwdcolor=#c6c9d1
     source          4970..4978
                     /label="source"
                     /ApEinfo_revcolor=#c6c9d1
                     /ApEinfo_fwdcolor=#c6c9d1
     CDS             4979..5329
                     /label="C-TVMVprotease"
                     /ApEinfo_revcolor=#993366
                     /ApEinfo_fwdcolor=#993366
     CDS             5350..5382
                     /label="c-myc epitope"
                     /ApEinfo_revcolor=#ff0000
                     /ApEinfo_fwdcolor=#ff0000
     misc_feature    5382..5384
                     /label="New Stop"
                     /ApEinfo_revcolor=#0080ff
                     /ApEinfo_fwdcolor=#0080ff
     primer_bind     complement(5388..5407)
                     /label="primer3"
                     /ApEinfo_revcolor=#84b0dc
                     /ApEinfo_fwdcolor=#84b0dc
     CDS             5395..5412
                     /label="Polyhistidine tag"
                     /ApEinfo_revcolor=#ff0000
                     /ApEinfo_fwdcolor=#ff0000
     misc_feature    5413..5415
                     /label="cya"
                     /ApEinfo_revcolor=#0080ff
                     /ApEinfo_fwdcolor=#0080ff
     polyA_signal    5434..5648
                     /label="BGH polyadenylation sequence"
                     /ApEinfo_revcolor=#ff0080
                     /ApEinfo_fwdcolor=#ff0080
ORIGIN
        1 tgcggtgggc tctatggaga tctatcgatg ttctggggat gcggtgggct ctatggcttc
       61 tgaggcggaa agaaccagct ggggctctag ggggtatccc cnnnnnnnnn nnnnnnnnnn
      121 nnnnnnnnnn nnnnnnnnnn nnnnnnnnnn nnnnnnnnnn nnnnnnnnnn nnnnnnnnnn
      181 nnnnnnnnnn nnnnnnnnnn nnnnnnnnnn nnnnnnnnnn nnnnncnnnn nnnnnnnnnn
      241 nnnnnnnnnn nnnnnnnnnn nnnnnnnnnn nnnnnnnnnn nnnnnnnnnn nnnnnnnnnn
      301 nnnnnnnnnn nnnnnnaggg tgatggttca cgtacctaga agttcctatt ccgaagttcc
      361 tattctctag aaagtatagg aacttccttg gccaaaaagc ctgaactcac cgcgacgtct
      421 gtcgagaagt ttctgatcga aaagttcgac agcgtctccg acctgatgca gctctcggag
      481 ggcgaagaat ctcgtgcttt cagcttcgat gtaggagggc gtggatatgt cctgcgggta
      541 aatagctgcg ccgatggttt ctacaaagat cgttatgttt atcggcactt tgcatcggcc
      601 gcgctcccga ttccggaagt gcttgacatt ggggaattca gcgagagcct gacctattgc
      661 atctcccgcc gtgcacaggg tgtcacgttg caagacctgc ctgaaaccga actgcccgct
      721 gttctgcagc cggtcgcgga ggccatggat gcgatcgctg cggccgatct tagccagacg
      781 agcgggttcg gcccattcgg accgcaagga atcggtcaat acactacatg gcgtgatttc
      841 atatgcgcga ttgctgatcc ccatgtgtat cactggcaaa ctgtgatgga cgacaccgtc
      901 agtgcgtccg tcgcgcaggc tctcgatgag ctgatgcttt gggccgagga ctgccccgaa
      961 gtccggcacc tcgtgcacgc ggatttcggc tccaacaatg tcctgacgga caatggccgc
     1021 ataacagcgg tcattgactg gagcgaggcg atgttcgggg attcccaata cgaggtcgcc
     1081 aacatcttct tctggaggcc gtggttggct tgtatggagc agcagacgcg ctacttcgag
     1141 cggaggcatc cggagcttgc aggatcgccg cggctccggg cgtatatgct ccgcattggt
     1201 cttgaccaac tctatcagag cttggttgac ggcaatttcg atgatgcagc ttgggcgcag
     1261 ggtcgatgcg acgcaatcgt ccgatccgga gccgggactg tcgggcgtac acaaatcgcc
     1321 cgcagaagcg cggccgtctg gaccgatggc tgtgtagaag tactcgccga tagtggaaac
     1381 cgacgcccca gcactcgtcc gagggcaaag gaatagcacg tactacgaga tttcgattcc
     1441 accgccgcct tctatgaaag gttgggcttc ggaatcgttt tccgggacgc cggctggatg
     1501 atcctccagc gcggggatct catgctggag ttcttcgccc accccaactt gtttattgca
     1561 gcttataatg gttacaaata aagcaatagc atcacaaatt tcacaaataa agcatttttt
     1621 tcactgcatt ctagttgtgg tttgtccaaa ctcatcaatg tatcttatca tgtctgtata
     1681 ccgtcgacct ctagctagag cttggcgtaa tcatggtcat agctgtttcc tgtgtgaaat
     1741 tgttatccgc tcacaattcc acacaacata cgagccggaa gcataaagtg taaagcctgg
     1801 ggtgcctaat gagtgagcta actcacatta attgcgttgc gctcactgcc cgctttccag
     1861 tcgggaaacc tgtcgtgcca gctgcattaa tgaatcggcc aacgcgcggg gagaggcggt
     1921 ttgcgtattg ggcgctcttc cgcttcctcg ctcactgact cgctgcgctc ggtcgttcgg
     1981 ctgcggcgag cggtatcagc tcactcaaag gcggtaatac ggttatccac agaatcaggg
     2041 gataacgcag gaaagaacat gtgagcaaaa ggccagcaaa aggccaggaa ccgtaaaaag
     2101 gccgcgttgc tggcgttttt ccataggctc cgcccccctg acgagcatca caaaaatcga
     2161 cgctcaagtc agaggtggcg aaacccgaca ggactataaa gataccaggc gtttccccct
     2221 ggaagctccc tcgtgcgctc tcctgttccg accctgccgc ttaccggata cctgtccgcc
     2281 tttctccctt cgggaagcgt ggcgctttct catagctcac gctgtaggta tctcagttcg
     2341 gtgtaggtcg ttcgctccaa gctgggctgt gtgcacgaac cccccgttca gcccgaccgc
     2401 tgcgccttat ccggtaacta tcgtcttgag tccaacccgg taagacacga cttatcgcca
     2461 ctggcagcag ccactggtaa caggattagc agagcgaggt atgtaggcgg tgctacagag
     2521 ttcttgaagt ggtggcctaa ctacggctac actagaagga cagtatttgg tatctgcgct
     2581 ctgctgaagc cagttacctt cggaaaaaga gttggtagct cttgatccgg caaacaaacc
     2641 accgctggta gcggtggttt ttttgtttgc aagcagcaga ttacgcgcag aaaaaaagga
     2701 tctcaagaag atcctttgat cttttctacg gggtctgacg ctcagtggaa cgaaaactca
     2761 cgttaaggga ttttggtcat gagattatca aaaaggatct tcacctagat ccttttaaat
     2821 taaaaatgaa gttttaaatc aatctaaagt atatatgagt aaacttggtc tgacagttac
     2881 caatgcttaa tcagtgaggc acctatctca gcgatctgtc tatttcgttc atccatagtt
     2941 gcctgactcc ccgtcgtgta gataactacg atacgggagg gcttaccatc tggccccagt
     3001 gctgcaatga taccgcgaga cccacgctca ccggctccag atttatcagc aataaaccag
     3061 ccagccggaa gggccgagcg cagaagtggt cctgcaactt tatccgcctc catccagtct
     3121 attaattgtt gccgggaagc tagagtaagt agttcgccag ttaatagttt gcgcaacgtt
     3181 gttgccattg ctacaggcat cgtggtgtca cgctcgtcgt ttggtatggc ttcattcagc
     3241 tccggttccc aacgatcaag gcgagttaca tgatccccca tgttgtgcaa aaaagcggtt
     3301 agctccttcg gtcctccgat cgttgtcaga agtaagttgg ccgcagtgtt atcactcatg
     3361 gttatggcag cactgcataa ttctcttact gtcatgccat ccgtaagatg cttttctgtg
     3421 actggtgagt actcaaccaa gtcattctga gaatagtgta tgcggcgacc gagttgctct
     3481 tgcccggcgt caatacggga taataccgcg ccacatagca gaactttaaa agtgctcatc
     3541 attggaaaac gttcttcggg gcgaaaactc tcaaggatct taccgctgtt gagatccagt
     3601 tcgatgtaac ccactcgtgc acccaactga tcttcagcat cttttacttt caccagcgtt
     3661 tctgggtgag caaaaacagg aaggcaaaat gccgcaaaaa agggaataag ggcgacacgg
     3721 aaatgttgaa tactcatact cttccttttt caatattatt gaagcattta tcagggttat
     3781 tgtctcatga gcggatacat atttgaatgt atttagaaaa ataaacaaat aggggttccg
     3841 cgcacatttc cccgaaaagt gccacctgac gtcgacggat cgggagatct cccgatcccc
     3901 tatggtgcac tctcagtaca atctgctctg atgccgcata gttaagccag tatctgctcc
     3961 ctgcttgtgt gttggaggtc gctgagtagt gcgcgagcaa aatttaagct acaacaaggc
     4021 aaggcttgac cgacaattgc atgaagaatc tgcttagggt taggcgtttt gcgctgcttc
     4081 gtacgggcca gatatacgcg ttgacattga ttattgacta gttattaata gtaatcaatt
     4141 acggggtcat tagttcatag cccatatatg gagttccgcg ttacataact tacggtaaat
     4201 ggcccgcctg gctgaccgcc caacgacccc cgcccattga cgtcaataat gacgtatgtt
     4261 cccatagtaa cgccaatagg gactttccat tgacgtcaat gggtggagta tttacggtaa
     4321 actgcccact tggcagtaca tcaagtgtat catatgccaa gtacgccccc tattgacgtc
     4381 aatgacggta aatggcccgc ctggcattat gcccagtaca tgaccttatg ggactttcct
     4441 acttggcagt acatctacgt attagtcatc gctattacca tggtgatgcg gttttggcag
     4501 tacatcaatg ggcgtggata gcggtttgac tcacggggat ttccaagtct ccaccccatt
     4561 gacgtcaatg ggagtttgtt ttggcaccaa aatcaacggg actttccaaa atgtcgtaac
     4621 aactccgccc cattgacgca aatgggcggt aggcgtgtac ggtgggaggt ctatataagc
     4681 agagctctcc ctatcagtga tagagatctc cctatcagtg atagagatcg tcgacgagct
     4741 cgtttagtga accgtcagat cgcctggaga cgccatccac gctgttttga cctccataga
     4801 agacaccggg accgatccag cctccggact ctagcgttta aacttaagct tcgccaccat
     4861 gggatccccg gaagatgaga tccagcaact ggaagaagaa atcgctcagc tggaacagaa
     4921 aaacgcagcg ctgaaagaga aaaaccaggc gctgaaatac ggtAGTAGTG GCTCGAGTAA
     4981 ATCAGTCTCC TCCCTCGTGT CCGAATCCTC TCACATCGTT CACAAGGAAG ATACCAGTTT
     5041 CTGGCAGCAT TGGATTACCA CAAAAGACGG GCAGTGCGGC TCACCGCTGG TGTCTATCAT
     5101 TGACGGGAAC ATTCTGGGAA TCCACTCCCT GACACACACC ACTAACGGCT CAAACTATTT
     5161 CGTTGAGTTC CCAGAGAAGT TCGTAGCTAC ATATCTGGAC GCTGCGGACG GCTGGTGCAA
     5221 GAACTGGAAA TTCAACGCGG ACAAGATTTC ATGGGGTAGT TTCACGCTTG TCGAAGACGC
     5281 GCCCGAGGAC GACTTTATGG CGAAAAAAAC CGTGGCTGCT ATTATGGATa gctagctcga
     5341 ggagggcccg aacaaaaact catctcagaa gaggatctga atagcgccgt cgaccatcat
     5401 catcatcatc attgagttta aacccgctga tcagcctcga ctgtgccttc tagttgccag
     5461 ccatctgttg tttgcccctc ccccgtgcct tccttgaccc tggaaggtgc cactcccact
     5521 gtcctttcct aataaaatga ggaaattgca tcgcattgtc tgagtaggtg tcattctatt
     5581 ctggggggtg gggtggggca ggacagcaag ggggaggatt gggaagacaa tagcaggcat
     5641 gctgggga
//
