# Supplementary material for: Protease-controlled secretion and display of intercellular signals
Source: Nat Commun. 2022 Feb 17;13:912. doi: 10.1038/s41467-022-28623-y (PMC8854555; doi:10.1038/s41467-022-28623-y)
Supplement: Supplementary file 7 — Source Data [file 41467_2022_28623_MOESM7_ESM.zip › Source Data/Plasmids/Protease Plasmids/Split Proteases/cmvto-p450-ntvmvp-hcvs-ap4.gb]

LOCUS       201_CMVTO-p450-nTVMVp-h 5795 bp ds-DNA     circular     17-JUL-2021
DEFINITION  .
KEYWORDS    "marker:H46R, H46R"                                                
FEATURES             Location/Qualifiers
     CDS             complement(522..1382)
                     /label="Amp (bla)"
                     /ApEinfo_revcolor=#ff0000
                     /ApEinfo_fwdcolor=#ff0000
     promoter        complement(1383..1481)
                     /label="bla promoter"
                     /ApEinfo_revcolor=#d59687
                     /ApEinfo_fwdcolor=#d59687
     primer_bind     1669..1688
                     /label="primer3"
                     /ApEinfo_revcolor=#84b0dc
                     /ApEinfo_fwdcolor=#84b0dc
     promoter        1745..2372
                     /label="CMV"
                     /ApEinfo_revcolor=#d59687
                     /ApEinfo_fwdcolor=#d59687
     enhancer        1745..2471
                     /label="CMV promoter (with TetOs)"
                     /ApEinfo_revcolor=#800080
                     /ApEinfo_fwdcolor=#800080
     misc_feature    2230..2230
                     /label="A"
                     /ApEinfo_revcolor=#0080ff
                     /ApEinfo_fwdcolor=#0080ff
     TATA_signal     2317..2323
                     /label="TATA box"
                     /ApEinfo_revcolor=#b1ff67
                     /ApEinfo_fwdcolor=#b1ff67
     misc_feature    2333..2351
                     /label="TetO"
                     /ApEinfo_revcolor=#a187be
                     /ApEinfo_fwdcolor=#a187be
     misc_feature    2333..2372
                     /label="TetR binding sites"
                     /ApEinfo_revcolor=#a187be
                     /ApEinfo_fwdcolor=#a187be
     misc_feature    2354..2372
                     /label="TetO"
                     /ApEinfo_revcolor=#a187be
                     /ApEinfo_fwdcolor=#a187be
     primer_bind     2496..2503
                     /label="primer3"
                     /ApEinfo_revcolor=#84b0dc
                     /ApEinfo_fwdcolor=#84b0dc
     misc_feature    2496..2503
                     /label="Kozak"
                     /ApEinfo_revcolor=#0080ff
                     /ApEinfo_fwdcolor=#0080ff
     CDS             2504..2590
                     /label="p450"
                     /ApEinfo_revcolor=#993366
                     /ApEinfo_fwdcolor=#993366
     CDS             2504..3121
                     /label="Translation 2504-3121"
     CDS             2606..2608
                     /label="P3"
                     /ApEinfo_revcolor=#993366
                     /ApEinfo_fwdcolor=#993366
     source          2606..2608
                     /label="source"
                     /ApEinfo_revcolor=#c6c9d1
                     /ApEinfo_fwdcolor=#c6c9d1
     source          2606..2608
                     /label="source"
                     /ApEinfo_revcolor=#c6c9d1
                     /ApEinfo_fwdcolor=#c6c9d1
     CDS             2609..2962
                     /label="N-TVMVprotease"
                     /ApEinfo_revcolor=#ff0000
                     /ApEinfo_fwdcolor=#ff0000
     source          2963..2977
                     /label="source"
                     /ApEinfo_revcolor=#c6c9d1
                     /ApEinfo_fwdcolor=#c6c9d1
     source          2963..2977
                     /label="source"
                     /ApEinfo_revcolor=#c6c9d1
                     /ApEinfo_fwdcolor=#c6c9d1
     misc_feature    2978..3007
                     /label="HCV Cut site"
                     /ApEinfo_revcolor=#faac61
                     /ApEinfo_fwdcolor=#faac61
     misc_feature    2978..3007
                     /label="NS5A/NS5B cut site"
                     /ApEinfo_revcolor=#84b0dc
                     /ApEinfo_fwdcolor=#84b0dc
     CDS             3023..3121
                     /label="AP4"
                     /ApEinfo_revcolor=#993366
                     /ApEinfo_fwdcolor=#993366
     CDS             3122..3124
                     /label="Translation 3122-3124"
     CDS             3125..3129
                     /label="Translation 3125-3129"
     CDS             3142..3174
                     /label="c-myc epitope"
                     /ApEinfo_revcolor=#ff0000
                     /ApEinfo_fwdcolor=#ff0000
     misc_feature    3174..3176
                     /label="New Stop"
                     /ApEinfo_revcolor=#0080ff
                     /ApEinfo_fwdcolor=#0080ff
     primer_bind     complement(3180..3199)
                     /label="primer3"
                     /ApEinfo_revcolor=#84b0dc
                     /ApEinfo_fwdcolor=#84b0dc
     CDS             3187..3204
                     /label="Polyhistidine tag"
                     /ApEinfo_revcolor=#ff0000
                     /ApEinfo_fwdcolor=#ff0000
     misc_feature    3205..3207
                     /label="cya"
                     /ApEinfo_revcolor=#0080ff
                     /ApEinfo_fwdcolor=#0080ff
     polyA_signal    3226..3440
                     /label="BGH polyadenylation sequence"
                     /ApEinfo_revcolor=#ff0080
                     /ApEinfo_fwdcolor=#ff0080
     polyA_signal    3473..3496
                     /label="BGH pA"
                     /ApEinfo_revcolor=#ff0080
                     /ApEinfo_fwdcolor=#ff0080
     misc_feature    3779..3826
                     /label="FRT"
                     /ApEinfo_revcolor=#0080ff
                     /ApEinfo_fwdcolor=#0080ff
     gene            3834..4854
                     /label="Hygromycin"
                     /ApEinfo_revcolor=#b1ff67
                     /ApEinfo_fwdcolor=#b1ff67
     polyA_signal    4986..5116
                     /label="SV40 pA"
                     /ApEinfo_revcolor=#ff0080
                     /ApEinfo_fwdcolor=#ff0080
     rep_origin      join(5499..5795,1..377)
                     /label="pUC ori"
                     /ApEinfo_revcolor=#c6c9d1
                     /ApEinfo_fwdcolor=#c6c9d1
ORIGIN
        1 tccaagctgg gctgtgtgca cgaacccccc gttcagcccg accgctgcgc cttatccggt
       61 aactatcgtc ttgagtccaa cccggtaaga cacgacttat cgccactggc agcagccact
      121 ggtaacagga ttagcagagc gaggtatgta ggcggtgcta cagagttctt gaagtggtgg
      181 cctaactacg gctacactag aaggacagta tttggtatct gcgctctgct gaagccagtt
      241 accttcggaa aaagagttgg tagctcttga tccggcaaac aaaccaccgc tggtagcggt
      301 ggtttttttg tttgcaagca gcagattacg cgcagaaaaa aaggatctca agaagatcct
      361 ttgatctttt ctacggggtc tgacgctcag tggaacgaaa actcacgtta agggattttg
      421 gtcatgagat tatcaaaaag gatcttcacc tagatccttt taaattaaaa atgaagtttt
      481 aaatcaatct aaagtatata tgagtaaact tggtctgaca gttaccaatg cttaatcagt
      541 gaggcaccta tctcagcgat ctgtctattt cgttcatcca tagttgcctg actccccgtc
      601 gtgtagataa ctacgatacg ggagggctta ccatctggcc ccagtgctgc aatgataccg
      661 cgagacccac gctcaccggc tccagattta tcagcaataa accagccagc cggaagggcc
      721 gagcgcagaa gtggtcctgc aactttatcc gcctccatcc agtctattaa ttgttgccgg
      781 gaagctagag taagtagttc gccagttaat agtttgcgca acgttgttgc cattgctaca
      841 ggcatcgtgg tgtcacgctc gtcgtttggt atggcttcat tcagctccgg ttcccaacga
      901 tcaaggcgag ttacatgatc ccccatgttg tgcaaaaaag cggttagctc cttcggtcct
      961 ccgatcgttg tcagaagtaa gttggccgca gtgttatcac tcatggttat ggcagcactg
     1021 cataattctc ttactgtcat gccatccgta agatgctttt ctgtgactgg tgagtactca
     1081 accaagtcat tctgagaata gtgtatgcgg cgaccgagtt gctcttgccc ggcgtcaata
     1141 cgggataata ccgcgccaca tagcagaact ttaaaagtgc tcatcattgg aaaacgttct
     1201 tcggggcgaa aactctcaag gatcttaccg ctgttgagat ccagttcgat gtaacccact
     1261 cgtgcaccca actgatcttc agcatctttt actttcacca gcgtttctgg gtgagcaaaa
     1321 acaggaaggc aaaatgccgc aaaaaaggga ataagggcga cacggaaatg ttgaatactc
     1381 atactcttcc tttttcaata ttattgaagc atttatcagg gttattgtct catgagcgga
     1441 tacatatttg aatgtattta gaaaaataaa caaatagggg ttccgcgcac atttccccga
     1501 aaagtgccac ctgacgtcga cggatcggga gatctcccga tcccctatgg tgcactctca
     1561 gtacaatctg ctctgatgcc gcatagttaa gccagtatct gctccctgct tgtgtgttgg
     1621 aggtcgctga gtagtgcgcg agcaaaattt aagctacaac aaggcaaggc ttgaccgaca
     1681 attgcatgaa gaatctgctt agggttaggc gttttgcgct gcttcgtacg ggccagatat
     1741 acgcgttgac attgattatt gactagttat taatagtaat caattacggg gtcattagtt
     1801 catagcccat atatggagtt ccgcgttaca taacttacgg taaatggccc gcctggctga
     1861 ccgcccaacg acccccgccc attgacgtca ataatgacgt atgttcccat agtaacgcca
     1921 atagggactt tccattgacg tcaatgggtg gagtatttac ggtaaactgc ccacttggca
     1981 gtacatcaag tgtatcatat gccaagtacg ccccctattg acgtcaatga cggtaaatgg
     2041 cccgcctggc attatgccca gtacatgacc ttatgggact ttcctacttg gcagtacatc
     2101 tacgtattag tcatcgctat taccatggtg atgcggtttt ggcagtacat caatgggcgt
     2161 ggatagcggt ttgactcacg gggatttcca agtctccacc ccattgacgt caatgggagt
     2221 ttgttttggc accaaaatca acgggacttt ccaaaatgtc gtaacaactc cgccccattg
     2281 acgcaaatgg gcggtaggcg tgtacggtgg gaggtctata taagcagagc tctccctatc
     2341 agtgatagag atctccctat cagtgataga gatcgtcgac gagctcgttt agtgaaccgt
     2401 cagatcgcct ggagacgcca tccacgctgt tttgacctcc atagaagaca ccgggaccga
     2461 tccagcctcc ggactctagc gtttaaactt aagcttcgcc accATGGACC CCGTTGTCGT
     2521 ACTGGGACTC TGCTTGTCCT GCCTGCTCCT CCTTAGTTTG TGGAAACAAT CTTATGGGGG
     2581 TGGAAAACTT GGCTCCGGGG GAggatccTC AAAAGCACTC CTGAAGGGAG TCCGCGACTT
     2641 TAATCCTATA TCAGCGTGTG TATGTTTGCT TGAAAACTCC TCTGATGGGC ATTCAGAAAG
     2701 GCTTTTTGGT ATTGGGTTTG GTCCCTACAT AATAGCAAAC CAACACCTGT TTCGACGCAA
     2761 TAACGGCGAG CTTACGATTA AGACGATGCA CGGGGAATTT AAAGTGAAAA ACAGCACACA
     2821 ATTGCAAATG AAACCCGTCG AAGGGAGAGA CATCATTGTA ATAAAGATGG CAAAGGATTT
     2881 CCCACCCTTT CCGCAGAAAT TGAAATTCCG GCAACCTACT ATAAAGGATC GAGTTTGTAT
     2941 GGTTTCTACG AACTTTCAGC AAGGAGGTGG AGGCAGTGAG GATGTCGTCT GCTGCTCAAT
     3001 GTCCTACGGC AGTggaGGTA CCtcacccga ggacgagctt gctgctaatg aagaggagtt
     3061 gcagcaaaat gaacaaaagt tggctcaaat taagcaaaaa cttcaagcta tcaaatacgg
     3121 tagctagctc gaggagggcc cgaacaaaaa ctcatctcag aagaggatct gaatagcgcc
     3181 gtcgaccatc atcatcatca tcattgagtt taaacccgct gatcagcctc gactgtgcct
     3241 tctagttgcc agccatctgt tgtttgcccc tcccccgtgc cttccttgac cctggaaggt
     3301 gccactccca ctgtcctttc ctaataaaat gaggaaattg catcgcattg tctgagtagg
     3361 tgtcattcta ttctgggggg tggggtgggg caggacagca agggggagga ttgggaagac
     3421 aatagcaggc atgctgggga tgcggtgggc tctatggaga tctatcgatg ttctggggat
     3481 gcggtgggct ctatggcttc tgaggcggaa agaaccagct ggggctctag ggggtatccc
     3541 cnnnnnnnnn nnnnnnnnnn nnnnnnnnnn nnnnnnnnnn nnnnnnnnnn nnnnnnnnnn
     3601 nnnnnnnnnn nnnnnnnnnn nnnnnnnnnn nnnnnnnnnn nnnnnnnnnn nnnnnnnnnn
     3661 nnnnncnnnn nnnnnnnnnn nnnnnnnnnn nnnnnnnnnn nnnnnnnnnn nnnnnnnnnn
     3721 nnnnnnnnnn nnnnnnnnnn nnnnnnnnnn nnnnnnaggg tgatggttca cgtacctaga
     3781 agttcctatt ccgaagttcc tattctctag aaagtatagg aacttccttg gccaaaaagc
     3841 ctgaactcac cgcgacgtct gtcgagaagt ttctgatcga aaagttcgac agcgtctccg
     3901 acctgatgca gctctcggag ggcgaagaat ctcgtgcttt cagcttcgat gtaggagggc
     3961 gtggatatgt cctgcgggta aatagctgcg ccgatggttt ctacaaagat cgttatgttt
     4021 atcggcactt tgcatcggcc gcgctcccga ttccggaagt gcttgacatt ggggaattca
     4081 gcgagagcct gacctattgc atctcccgcc gtgcacaggg tgtcacgttg caagacctgc
     4141 ctgaaaccga actgcccgct gttctgcagc cggtcgcgga ggccatggat gcgatcgctg
     4201 cggccgatct tagccagacg agcgggttcg gcccattcgg accgcaagga atcggtcaat
     4261 acactacatg gcgtgatttc atatgcgcga ttgctgatcc ccatgtgtat cactggcaaa
     4321 ctgtgatgga cgacaccgtc agtgcgtccg tcgcgcaggc tctcgatgag ctgatgcttt
     4381 gggccgagga ctgccccgaa gtccggcacc tcgtgcacgc ggatttcggc tccaacaatg
     4441 tcctgacgga caatggccgc ataacagcgg tcattgactg gagcgaggcg atgttcgggg
     4501 attcccaata cgaggtcgcc aacatcttct tctggaggcc gtggttggct tgtatggagc
     4561 agcagacgcg ctacttcgag cggaggcatc cggagcttgc aggatcgccg cggctccggg
     4621 cgtatatgct ccgcattggt cttgaccaac tctatcagag cttggttgac ggcaatttcg
     4681 atgatgcagc ttgggcgcag ggtcgatgcg acgcaatcgt ccgatccgga gccgggactg
     4741 tcgggcgtac acaaatcgcc cgcagaagcg cggccgtctg gaccgatggc tgtgtagaag
     4801 tactcgccga tagtggaaac cgacgcccca gcactcgtcc gagggcaaag gaatagcacg
     4861 tactacgaga tttcgattcc accgccgcct tctatgaaag gttgggcttc ggaatcgttt
     4921 tccgggacgc cggctggatg atcctccagc gcggggatct catgctggag ttcttcgccc
     4981 accccaactt gtttattgca gcttataatg gttacaaata aagcaatagc atcacaaatt
     5041 tcacaaataa agcatttttt tcactgcatt ctagttgtgg tttgtccaaa ctcatcaatg
     5101 tatcttatca tgtctgtata ccgtcgacct ctagctagag cttggcgtaa tcatggtcat
     5161 agctgtttcc tgtgtgaaat tgttatccgc tcacaattcc acacaacata cgagccggaa
     5221 gcataaagtg taaagcctgg ggtgcctaat gagtgagcta actcacatta attgcgttgc
     5281 gctcactgcc cgctttccag tcgggaaacc tgtcgtgcca gctgcattaa tgaatcggcc
     5341 aacgcgcggg gagaggcggt ttgcgtattg ggcgctcttc cgcttcctcg ctcactgact
     5401 cgctgcgctc ggtcgttcgg ctgcggcgag cggtatcagc tcactcaaag gcggtaatac
     5461 ggttatccac agaatcaggg gataacgcag gaaagaacat gtgagcaaaa ggccagcaaa
     5521 aggccaggaa ccgtaaaaag gccgcgttgc tggcgttttt ccataggctc cgcccccctg
     5581 acgagcatca caaaaatcga cgctcaagtc agaggtggcg aaacccgaca ggactataaa
     5641 gataccaggc gtttccccct ggaagctccc tcgtgcgctc tcctgttccg accctgccgc
     5701 ttaccggata cctgtccgcc tttctccctt cgggaagcgt ggcgctttct catagctcac
     5761 gctgtaggta tctcagttcg gtgtaggtcg ttcgc
//
