# Supplementary material for: Protease-controlled secretion and display of intercellular signals
Source: Nat Commun. 2022 Feb 17;13:912. doi: 10.1038/s41467-022-28623-y (PMC8854555; doi:10.1038/s41467-022-28623-y)
Supplement: Supplementary file 7 — Source Data [file 41467_2022_28623_MOESM7_ESM.zip › Source Data/Plasmids/Protease Plasmids/Split Proteases/cmvto-p450-ns4atvhcvp-p3.gb]

LOCUS       199_CMVTO-p450-NS4AtvHC 6098 bp ds-DNA     circular     17-JUL-2021
DEFINITION  .
FEATURES             Location/Qualifiers
     polyA_signal    33..56
                     /label="BGH pA"
                     /ApEinfo_revcolor=#ff0080
                     /ApEinfo_fwdcolor=#ff0080
     misc_feature    339..386
                     /label="FRT"
                     /ApEinfo_revcolor=#0080ff
                     /ApEinfo_fwdcolor=#0080ff
     gene            394..1414
                     /label="Hygromycin"
                     /ApEinfo_revcolor=#b1ff67
                     /ApEinfo_fwdcolor=#b1ff67
     polyA_signal    1546..1676
                     /label="SV40 pA"
                     /ApEinfo_revcolor=#ff0080
                     /ApEinfo_fwdcolor=#ff0080
     rep_origin      2059..2732
                     /label="pUC ori"
                     /ApEinfo_revcolor=#c6c9d1
                     /ApEinfo_fwdcolor=#c6c9d1
     CDS             complement(2877..3737)
                     /label="Amp (bla)"
                     /ApEinfo_revcolor=#ff0000
                     /ApEinfo_fwdcolor=#ff0000
     promoter        complement(3738..3836)
                     /label="bla promoter"
                     /ApEinfo_revcolor=#d59687
                     /ApEinfo_fwdcolor=#d59687
     primer_bind     4024..4043
                     /label="primer3"
                     /ApEinfo_revcolor=#84b0dc
                     /ApEinfo_fwdcolor=#84b0dc
     promoter        4100..4727
                     /label="CMV"
                     /ApEinfo_revcolor=#d59687
                     /ApEinfo_fwdcolor=#d59687
     enhancer        4100..4826
                     /label="CMV promoter (with TetOs)"
                     /ApEinfo_revcolor=#800080
                     /ApEinfo_fwdcolor=#800080
     misc_feature    4585..4585
                     /label="A"
                     /ApEinfo_revcolor=#0080ff
                     /ApEinfo_fwdcolor=#0080ff
     TATA_signal     4672..4678
                     /label="TATA box"
                     /ApEinfo_revcolor=#b1ff67
                     /ApEinfo_fwdcolor=#b1ff67
     misc_feature    4688..4706
                     /label="TetO"
                     /ApEinfo_revcolor=#a187be
                     /ApEinfo_fwdcolor=#a187be
     misc_feature    4688..4727
                     /label="TetR binding sites"
                     /ApEinfo_revcolor=#a187be
                     /ApEinfo_fwdcolor=#a187be
     misc_feature    4709..4727
                     /label="TetO"
                     /ApEinfo_revcolor=#a187be
                     /ApEinfo_fwdcolor=#a187be
     primer_bind     4851..4858
                     /label="primer3"
                     /ApEinfo_revcolor=#84b0dc
                     /ApEinfo_fwdcolor=#84b0dc
     misc_feature    4851..4858
                     /label="Kozak"
                     /ApEinfo_revcolor=#0080ff
                     /ApEinfo_fwdcolor=#0080ff
     CDS             4859..4945
                     /label="p450"
                     /ApEinfo_revcolor=#993366
                     /ApEinfo_fwdcolor=#993366
     CDS             4859..4963
                     /label="Translation 4859-4963"
     CDS             4961..4963
                     /label="P3"
                     /ApEinfo_revcolor=#993366
                     /ApEinfo_fwdcolor=#993366
     source          4961..4963
                     /label="source"
                     /ApEinfo_revcolor=#c6c9d1
                     /ApEinfo_fwdcolor=#c6c9d1
     source          4961..4963
                     /label="source"
                     /ApEinfo_revcolor=#c6c9d1
                     /ApEinfo_fwdcolor=#c6c9d1
     source          4964..4978
                     /label="source"
                     /ApEinfo_revcolor=#c6c9d1
                     /ApEinfo_fwdcolor=#c6c9d1
     CDS             4964..5662
                     /label="Translation 4964-5662"
     CDS             4979..5014
                     /label="NS4A peptide"
                     /ApEinfo_revcolor=#ff0000
                     /ApEinfo_fwdcolor=#ff0000
     source          5027..5068
                     /label="source"
                     /ApEinfo_revcolor=#c6c9d1
                     /ApEinfo_fwdcolor=#c6c9d1
     CDS             5033..5053
                     /label="TVMVsite"
                     /ApEinfo_revcolor=#ff0000
                     /ApEinfo_fwdcolor=#ff0000
     source          5033..5053
                     /label="source"
                     /ApEinfo_revcolor=#c6c9d1
                     /ApEinfo_fwdcolor=#c6c9d1
     source          5033..5053
                     /label="source"
                     /ApEinfo_revcolor=#c6c9d1
                     /ApEinfo_fwdcolor=#c6c9d1
     source          5033..5053
                     /label="source"
                     /ApEinfo_revcolor=#c6c9d1
                     /ApEinfo_fwdcolor=#c6c9d1
     source          5054..5068
                     /label="source"
                     /ApEinfo_revcolor=#c6c9d1
                     /ApEinfo_fwdcolor=#c6c9d1
     CDS             5084..5662
                     /label="HCV NS3 Protease"
                     /ApEinfo_revcolor=#ff0000
                     /ApEinfo_fwdcolor=#ff0000
     CDS             5663..5786
                     /label="Translation 5663-5786"
     source          5666..5680
                     /label="source"
                     /ApEinfo_revcolor=#c6c9d1
                     /ApEinfo_fwdcolor=#c6c9d1
     source          5666..5680
                     /label="source"
                     /ApEinfo_revcolor=#c6c9d1
                     /ApEinfo_fwdcolor=#c6c9d1
     source          5666..5680
                     /label="source"
                     /ApEinfo_revcolor=#c6c9d1
                     /ApEinfo_fwdcolor=#c6c9d1
     CDS             5681..5779
                     /label="P3"
                     /ApEinfo_revcolor=#993366
                     /ApEinfo_fwdcolor=#993366
     CDS             5800..5832
                     /label="c-myc epitope"
                     /ApEinfo_revcolor=#ff0000
                     /ApEinfo_fwdcolor=#ff0000
     misc_feature    5832..5834
                     /label="New Stop"
                     /ApEinfo_revcolor=#0080ff
                     /ApEinfo_fwdcolor=#0080ff
     primer_bind     complement(5838..5857)
                     /label="primer3"
                     /ApEinfo_revcolor=#84b0dc
                     /ApEinfo_fwdcolor=#84b0dc
     CDS             5845..5862
                     /label="Polyhistidine tag"
                     /ApEinfo_revcolor=#ff0000
                     /ApEinfo_fwdcolor=#ff0000
     misc_feature    5863..5865
                     /label="cya"
                     /ApEinfo_revcolor=#0080ff
                     /ApEinfo_fwdcolor=#0080ff
     polyA_signal    5884..6098
                     /label="BGH polyadenylation sequence"
                     /ApEinfo_revcolor=#ff0080
                     /ApEinfo_fwdcolor=#ff0080
ORIGIN
        1 tgcggtgggc tctatggaga tctatcgatg ttctggggat gcggtgggct ctatggcttc
       61 tgaggcggaa agaaccagct ggggctctag ggggtatccc cnnnnnnnnn nnnnnnnnnn
      121 nnnnnnnnnn nnnnnnnnnn nnnnnnnnnn nnnnnnnnnn nnnnnnnnnn nnnnnnnnnn
      181 nnnnnnnnnn nnnnnnnnnn nnnnnnnnnn nnnnnnnnnn nnnnncnnnn nnnnnnnnnn
      241 nnnnnnnnnn nnnnnnnnnn nnnnnnnnnn nnnnnnnnnn nnnnnnnnnn nnnnnnnnnn
      301 nnnnnnnnnn nnnnnnaggg tgatggttca cgtacctaga agttcctatt ccgaagttcc
      361 tattctctag aaagtatagg aacttccttg gccaaaaagc ctgaactcac cgcgacgtct
      421 gtcgagaagt ttctgatcga aaagttcgac agcgtctccg acctgatgca gctctcggag
      481 ggcgaagaat ctcgtgcttt cagcttcgat gtaggagggc gtggatatgt cctgcgggta
      541 aatagctgcg ccgatggttt ctacaaagat cgttatgttt atcggcactt tgcatcggcc
      601 gcgctcccga ttccggaagt gcttgacatt ggggaattca gcgagagcct gacctattgc
      661 atctcccgcc gtgcacaggg tgtcacgttg caagacctgc ctgaaaccga actgcccgct
      721 gttctgcagc cggtcgcgga ggccatggat gcgatcgctg cggccgatct tagccagacg
      781 agcgggttcg gcccattcgg accgcaagga atcggtcaat acactacatg gcgtgatttc
      841 atatgcgcga ttgctgatcc ccatgtgtat cactggcaaa ctgtgatgga cgacaccgtc
      901 agtgcgtccg tcgcgcaggc tctcgatgag ctgatgcttt gggccgagga ctgccccgaa
      961 gtccggcacc tcgtgcacgc ggatttcggc tccaacaatg tcctgacgga caatggccgc
     1021 ataacagcgg tcattgactg gagcgaggcg atgttcgggg attcccaata cgaggtcgcc
     1081 aacatcttct tctggaggcc gtggttggct tgtatggagc agcagacgcg ctacttcgag
     1141 cggaggcatc cggagcttgc aggatcgccg cggctccggg cgtatatgct ccgcattggt
     1201 cttgaccaac tctatcagag cttggttgac ggcaatttcg atgatgcagc ttgggcgcag
     1261 ggtcgatgcg acgcaatcgt ccgatccgga gccgggactg tcgggcgtac acaaatcgcc
     1321 cgcagaagcg cggccgtctg gaccgatggc tgtgtagaag tactcgccga tagtggaaac
     1381 cgacgcccca gcactcgtcc gagggcaaag gaatagcacg tactacgaga tttcgattcc
     1441 accgccgcct tctatgaaag gttgggcttc ggaatcgttt tccgggacgc cggctggatg
     1501 atcctccagc gcggggatct catgctggag ttcttcgccc accccaactt gtttattgca
     1561 gcttataatg gttacaaata aagcaatagc atcacaaatt tcacaaataa agcatttttt
     1621 tcactgcatt ctagttgtgg tttgtccaaa ctcatcaatg tatcttatca tgtctgtata
     1681 ccgtcgacct ctagctagag cttggcgtaa tcatggtcat agctgtttcc tgtgtgaaat
     1741 tgttatccgc tcacaattcc acacaacata cgagccggaa gcataaagtg taaagcctgg
     1801 ggtgcctaat gagtgagcta actcacatta attgcgttgc gctcactgcc cgctttccag
     1861 tcgggaaacc tgtcgtgcca gctgcattaa tgaatcggcc aacgcgcggg gagaggcggt
     1921 ttgcgtattg ggcgctcttc cgcttcctcg ctcactgact cgctgcgctc ggtcgttcgg
     1981 ctgcggcgag cggtatcagc tcactcaaag gcggtaatac ggttatccac agaatcaggg
     2041 gataacgcag gaaagaacat gtgagcaaaa ggccagcaaa aggccaggaa ccgtaaaaag
     2101 gccgcgttgc tggcgttttt ccataggctc cgcccccctg acgagcatca caaaaatcga
     2161 cgctcaagtc agaggtggcg aaacccgaca ggactataaa gataccaggc gtttccccct
     2221 ggaagctccc tcgtgcgctc tcctgttccg accctgccgc ttaccggata cctgtccgcc
     2281 tttctccctt cgggaagcgt ggcgctttct catagctcac gctgtaggta tctcagttcg
     2341 gtgtaggtcg ttcgctccaa gctgggctgt gtgcacgaac cccccgttca gcccgaccgc
     2401 tgcgccttat ccggtaacta tcgtcttgag tccaacccgg taagacacga cttatcgcca
     2461 ctggcagcag ccactggtaa caggattagc agagcgaggt atgtaggcgg tgctacagag
     2521 ttcttgaagt ggtggcctaa ctacggctac actagaagga cagtatttgg tatctgcgct
     2581 ctgctgaagc cagttacctt cggaaaaaga gttggtagct cttgatccgg caaacaaacc
     2641 accgctggta gcggtggttt ttttgtttgc aagcagcaga ttacgcgcag aaaaaaagga
     2701 tctcaagaag atcctttgat cttttctacg gggtctgacg ctcagtggaa cgaaaactca
     2761 cgttaaggga ttttggtcat gagattatca aaaaggatct tcacctagat ccttttaaat
     2821 taaaaatgaa gttttaaatc aatctaaagt atatatgagt aaacttggtc tgacagttac
     2881 caatgcttaa tcagtgaggc acctatctca gcgatctgtc tatttcgttc atccatagtt
     2941 gcctgactcc ccgtcgtgta gataactacg atacgggagg gcttaccatc tggccccagt
     3001 gctgcaatga taccgcgaga cccacgctca ccggctccag atttatcagc aataaaccag
     3061 ccagccggaa gggccgagcg cagaagtggt cctgcaactt tatccgcctc catccagtct
     3121 attaattgtt gccgggaagc tagagtaagt agttcgccag ttaatagttt gcgcaacgtt
     3181 gttgccattg ctacaggcat cgtggtgtca cgctcgtcgt ttggtatggc ttcattcagc
     3241 tccggttccc aacgatcaag gcgagttaca tgatccccca tgttgtgcaa aaaagcggtt
     3301 agctccttcg gtcctccgat cgttgtcaga agtaagttgg ccgcagtgtt atcactcatg
     3361 gttatggcag cactgcataa ttctcttact gtcatgccat ccgtaagatg cttttctgtg
     3421 actggtgagt actcaaccaa gtcattctga gaatagtgta tgcggcgacc gagttgctct
     3481 tgcccggcgt caatacggga taataccgcg ccacatagca gaactttaaa agtgctcatc
     3541 attggaaaac gttcttcggg gcgaaaactc tcaaggatct taccgctgtt gagatccagt
     3601 tcgatgtaac ccactcgtgc acccaactga tcttcagcat cttttacttt caccagcgtt
     3661 tctgggtgag caaaaacagg aaggcaaaat gccgcaaaaa agggaataag ggcgacacgg
     3721 aaatgttgaa tactcatact cttccttttt caatattatt gaagcattta tcagggttat
     3781 tgtctcatga gcggatacat atttgaatgt atttagaaaa ataaacaaat aggggttccg
     3841 cgcacatttc cccgaaaagt gccacctgac gtcgacggat cgggagatct cccgatcccc
     3901 tatggtgcac tctcagtaca atctgctctg atgccgcata gttaagccag tatctgctcc
     3961 ctgcttgtgt gttggaggtc gctgagtagt gcgcgagcaa aatttaagct acaacaaggc
     4021 aaggcttgac cgacaattgc atgaagaatc tgcttagggt taggcgtttt gcgctgcttc
     4081 gtacgggcca gatatacgcg ttgacattga ttattgacta gttattaata gtaatcaatt
     4141 acggggtcat tagttcatag cccatatatg gagttccgcg ttacataact tacggtaaat
     4201 ggcccgcctg gctgaccgcc caacgacccc cgcccattga cgtcaataat gacgtatgtt
     4261 cccatagtaa cgccaatagg gactttccat tgacgtcaat gggtggagta tttacggtaa
     4321 actgcccact tggcagtaca tcaagtgtat catatgccaa gtacgccccc tattgacgtc
     4381 aatgacggta aatggcccgc ctggcattat gcccagtaca tgaccttatg ggactttcct
     4441 acttggcagt acatctacgt attagtcatc gctattacca tggtgatgcg gttttggcag
     4501 tacatcaatg ggcgtggata gcggtttgac tcacggggat ttccaagtct ccaccccatt
     4561 gacgtcaatg ggagtttgtt ttggcaccaa aatcaacggg actttccaaa atgtcgtaac
     4621 aactccgccc cattgacgca aatgggcggt aggcgtgtac ggtgggaggt ctatataagc
     4681 agagctctcc ctatcagtga tagagatctc cctatcagtg atagagatcg tcgacgagct
     4741 cgtttagtga accgtcagat cgcctggaga cgccatccac gctgttttga cctccataga
     4801 agacaccggg accgatccag cctccggact ctagcgttta aacttaagct tcgccaccAT
     4861 GGACCCCGTT GTCGTACTGG GACTCTGCTT GTCCTGCCTG CTCCTCCTTA GTTTGTGGAA
     4921 ACAATCTTAT GGGGGTGGAA AACTTGGCTC CGGGGGAgga tccGGTGGCT CAGGGAGCGG
     4981 CTCTGTGGTG CTTGTAGGGC GATTGCTGCT CTCTGGTTCT GGGTCCAGCG CGGAAACCGT
     5041 GCGGTTTCAA TCCGGAGGCG GTGGAagCGG TGGTGGGGGA ggcGCCCCAA TAACGGCCTA
     5101 CGCCCAACAG ACACGCGGTC TGCTGGGGTG CATTATTACC TCACTTACGG GCAGAGACAA
     5161 AAACCAGGCT GAGGGAGAAG TTCAGATTGT TTCAACGGCG GCTCAGACCT TTCTTGCCAC
     5221 CTGTATAAAC GGAGTATGCT GGACAGTCTA CCATGGTGCA GGGACCCGCA CAATAGCGAG
     5281 TCCCAAAGGG CCCGTCATAC AGATGTATAC TAACGTCGAT AAGGACCTCG TGGGTTGGCC
     5341 CGCTCCTCAA GGCACGCGAT CCCTCACACC TTGTGCGTGC GGCAGTTCAG ACCTCTATCT
     5401 GGTGACTCGC CATGCCGACG TAATCCCTGT TCGCCGGAGG GGTGATAGTA GAGGGAGCTT
     5461 GCTCAGTCCT AGGCCGATTT CCTATCTCAA GGGCTCAAGC GGCGGCCCAT TGCTCTGCCC
     5521 GGCCGGCCAC GCGGTAGGAA TTTTCCGGGC CGCAGTTTGC ACACGCGGCG TCGCAAAAGC
     5581 AGTAGACTTT ATACCAGTAG AGAACCTTGA AACAACGATG AGGTCCCCTG TATTTACAGA
     5641 TAACAGTTCC CCTCCGGCTG TCagcGGCTC GAGTggcAGC tccccggaag atgagatcca
     5701 gcaactggaa gaagaaatcg ctcagctgga acagaaaaac gcagcgctga aagagaaaaa
     5761 ccaggcgctg aaatacggta gctagctcga ggagggcccg aacaaaaact catctcagaa
     5821 gaggatctga atagcgccgt cgaccatcat catcatcatc attgagttta aacccgctga
     5881 tcagcctcga ctgtgccttc tagttgccag ccatctgttg tttgcccctc ccccgtgcct
     5941 tccttgaccc tggaaggtgc cactcccact gtcctttcct aataaaatga ggaaattgca
     6001 tcgcattgtc tgagtaggtg tcattctatt ctggggggtg gggtggggca ggacagcaag
     6061 ggggaggatt gggaagacaa tagcaggcat gctgggga
//
