# Supplementary material for: Protease-controlled secretion and display of intercellular signals
Source: Nat Commun. 2022 Feb 17;13:912. doi: 10.1038/s41467-022-28623-y (PMC8854555; doi:10.1038/s41467-022-28623-y)
Supplement: Supplementary file 7 — Source Data [file 41467_2022_28623_MOESM7_ESM.zip › Source Data/Plasmids/Protease Plasmids/Split Proteases/cmvto-p450-fkbp-ntevp.gb]

LOCUS       132_CMVTO-p450-FKBP-nTE 6020 bp ds-DNA     circular     17-APR-2021
DEFINITION  .
KEYWORDS    "marker:H46R, H46R"                                                
FEATURES             Location/Qualifiers
     polyA_signal    33..56
                     /label="BGH pA"
                     /ApEinfo_revcolor=#ff0080
                     /ApEinfo_fwdcolor=#ff0080
     misc_feature    339..386
                     /label="FRT"
                     /ApEinfo_revcolor=#0080ff
                     /ApEinfo_fwdcolor=#0080ff
     gene            394..1414
                     /label="Hygromycin"
                     /ApEinfo_revcolor=#b1ff67
                     /ApEinfo_fwdcolor=#b1ff67
     polyA_signal    1546..1676
                     /label="SV40 pA"
                     /ApEinfo_revcolor=#ff0080
                     /ApEinfo_fwdcolor=#ff0080
     rep_origin      2059..2732
                     /label="pUC ori"
                     /ApEinfo_revcolor=#c6c9d1
                     /ApEinfo_fwdcolor=#c6c9d1
     CDS             complement(2877..3737)
                     /label="Amp (bla)"
                     /ApEinfo_revcolor=#ff0000
                     /ApEinfo_fwdcolor=#ff0000
     promoter        complement(3738..3836)
                     /label="bla promoter"
                     /ApEinfo_revcolor=#d59687
                     /ApEinfo_fwdcolor=#d59687
     primer_bind     4024..4043
                     /label="primer3"
                     /ApEinfo_revcolor=#84b0dc
                     /ApEinfo_fwdcolor=#84b0dc
     promoter        4100..4727
                     /label="CMV"
                     /ApEinfo_revcolor=#d59687
                     /ApEinfo_fwdcolor=#d59687
     enhancer        4100..4826
                     /label="CMV promoter (with TetOs)"
                     /ApEinfo_revcolor=#800080
                     /ApEinfo_fwdcolor=#800080
     misc_feature    4585..4585
                     /label="A"
                     /ApEinfo_revcolor=#0080ff
                     /ApEinfo_fwdcolor=#0080ff
     TATA_signal     4672..4678
                     /label="TATA box"
                     /ApEinfo_revcolor=#b1ff67
                     /ApEinfo_fwdcolor=#b1ff67
     misc_feature    4688..4706
                     /label="TetO"
                     /ApEinfo_revcolor=#a187be
                     /ApEinfo_fwdcolor=#a187be
     misc_feature    4688..4727
                     /label="TetR binding sites"
                     /ApEinfo_revcolor=#a187be
                     /ApEinfo_fwdcolor=#a187be
     misc_feature    4709..4727
                     /label="TetO"
                     /ApEinfo_revcolor=#a187be
                     /ApEinfo_fwdcolor=#a187be
     primer_bind     4851..4858
                     /label="primer3"
                     /ApEinfo_revcolor=#84b0dc
                     /ApEinfo_fwdcolor=#84b0dc
     misc_feature    4851..4858
                     /label="Kozak"
                     /ApEinfo_revcolor=#0080ff
                     /ApEinfo_fwdcolor=#0080ff
     CDS             4859..4945
                     /label="p450"
                     /ApEinfo_revcolor=#993366
                     /ApEinfo_fwdcolor=#993366
     CDS             4859..5347
                     /label="Translation 4859-5347"
     CDS             4961..4963
                     /label="P3"
                     /ApEinfo_revcolor=#993366
                     /ApEinfo_fwdcolor=#993366
     source          4961..4963
                     /label="source"
                     /ApEinfo_revcolor=#c6c9d1
                     /ApEinfo_fwdcolor=#c6c9d1
     source          4961..4963
                     /label="source"
                     /ApEinfo_revcolor=#c6c9d1
                     /ApEinfo_fwdcolor=#c6c9d1
     misc_feature    4964..5287
                     /label="FKBP"
                     /ApEinfo_revcolor=#84b0dc
                     /ApEinfo_fwdcolor=#84b0dc
     misc_feature    5288..5347
                     /label="20 AA linker"
                     /ApEinfo_revcolor=#85dae9
                     /ApEinfo_fwdcolor=#85dae9
     CDS             5348..5701
                     /label="N-TEV"
                     /ApEinfo_revcolor=#993366
                     /ApEinfo_fwdcolor=#993366
     CDS             5348..5721
                     /label="Translation 5348-5721"
     CDS             5722..5754
                     /label="c-myc epitope"
                     /ApEinfo_revcolor=#ff0000
                     /ApEinfo_fwdcolor=#ff0000
     misc_feature    5754..5756
                     /label="New Stop"
                     /ApEinfo_revcolor=#0080ff
                     /ApEinfo_fwdcolor=#0080ff
     primer_bind     complement(5760..5779)
                     /label="primer3"
                     /ApEinfo_revcolor=#84b0dc
                     /ApEinfo_fwdcolor=#84b0dc
     CDS             5767..5784
                     /label="Polyhistidine tag"
                     /ApEinfo_revcolor=#ff0000
                     /ApEinfo_fwdcolor=#ff0000
     misc_feature    5785..5787
                     /label="cya"
                     /ApEinfo_revcolor=#0080ff
                     /ApEinfo_fwdcolor=#0080ff
     polyA_signal    5806..6020
                     /label="BGH polyadenylation sequence"
                     /ApEinfo_revcolor=#ff0080
                     /ApEinfo_fwdcolor=#ff0080
ORIGIN
        1 tgcggtgggc tctatggaga tctatcgatg ttctggggat gcggtgggct ctatggcttc
       61 tgaggcggaa agaaccagct ggggctctag ggggtatccc cnnnnnnnnn nnnnnnnnnn
      121 nnnnnnnnnn nnnnnnnnnn nnnnnnnnnn nnnnnnnnnn nnnnnnnnnn nnnnnnnnnn
      181 nnnnnnnnnn nnnnnnnnnn nnnnnnnnnn nnnnnnnnnn nnnnncnnnn nnnnnnnnnn
      241 nnnnnnnnnn nnnnnnnnnn nnnnnnnnnn nnnnnnnnnn nnnnnnnnnn nnnnnnnnnn
      301 nnnnnnnnnn nnnnnnaggg tgatggttca cgtacctaga agttcctatt ccgaagttcc
      361 tattctctag aaagtatagg aacttccttg gccaaaaagc ctgaactcac cgcgacgtct
      421 gtcgagaagt ttctgatcga aaagttcgac agcgtctccg acctgatgca gctctcggag
      481 ggcgaagaat ctcgtgcttt cagcttcgat gtaggagggc gtggatatgt cctgcgggta
      541 aatagctgcg ccgatggttt ctacaaagat cgttatgttt atcggcactt tgcatcggcc
      601 gcgctcccga ttccggaagt gcttgacatt ggggaattca gcgagagcct gacctattgc
      661 atctcccgcc gtgcacaggg tgtcacgttg caagacctgc ctgaaaccga actgcccgct
      721 gttctgcagc cggtcgcgga ggccatggat gcgatcgctg cggccgatct tagccagacg
      781 agcgggttcg gcccattcgg accgcaagga atcggtcaat acactacatg gcgtgatttc
      841 atatgcgcga ttgctgatcc ccatgtgtat cactggcaaa ctgtgatgga cgacaccgtc
      901 agtgcgtccg tcgcgcaggc tctcgatgag ctgatgcttt gggccgagga ctgccccgaa
      961 gtccggcacc tcgtgcacgc ggatttcggc tccaacaatg tcctgacgga caatggccgc
     1021 ataacagcgg tcattgactg gagcgaggcg atgttcgggg attcccaata cgaggtcgcc
     1081 aacatcttct tctggaggcc gtggttggct tgtatggagc agcagacgcg ctacttcgag
     1141 cggaggcatc cggagcttgc aggatcgccg cggctccggg cgtatatgct ccgcattggt
     1201 cttgaccaac tctatcagag cttggttgac ggcaatttcg atgatgcagc ttgggcgcag
     1261 ggtcgatgcg acgcaatcgt ccgatccgga gccgggactg tcgggcgtac acaaatcgcc
     1321 cgcagaagcg cggccgtctg gaccgatggc tgtgtagaag tactcgccga tagtggaaac
     1381 cgacgcccca gcactcgtcc gagggcaaag gaatagcacg tactacgaga tttcgattcc
     1441 accgccgcct tctatgaaag gttgggcttc ggaatcgttt tccgggacgc cggctggatg
     1501 atcctccagc gcggggatct catgctggag ttcttcgccc accccaactt gtttattgca
     1561 gcttataatg gttacaaata aagcaatagc atcacaaatt tcacaaataa agcatttttt
     1621 tcactgcatt ctagttgtgg tttgtccaaa ctcatcaatg tatcttatca tgtctgtata
     1681 ccgtcgacct ctagctagag cttggcgtaa tcatggtcat agctgtttcc tgtgtgaaat
     1741 tgttatccgc tcacaattcc acacaacata cgagccggaa gcataaagtg taaagcctgg
     1801 ggtgcctaat gagtgagcta actcacatta attgcgttgc gctcactgcc cgctttccag
     1861 tcgggaaacc tgtcgtgcca gctgcattaa tgaatcggcc aacgcgcggg gagaggcggt
     1921 ttgcgtattg ggcgctcttc cgcttcctcg ctcactgact cgctgcgctc ggtcgttcgg
     1981 ctgcggcgag cggtatcagc tcactcaaag gcggtaatac ggttatccac agaatcaggg
     2041 gataacgcag gaaagaacat gtgagcaaaa ggccagcaaa aggccaggaa ccgtaaaaag
     2101 gccgcgttgc tggcgttttt ccataggctc cgcccccctg acgagcatca caaaaatcga
     2161 cgctcaagtc agaggtggcg aaacccgaca ggactataaa gataccaggc gtttccccct
     2221 ggaagctccc tcgtgcgctc tcctgttccg accctgccgc ttaccggata cctgtccgcc
     2281 tttctccctt cgggaagcgt ggcgctttct catagctcac gctgtaggta tctcagttcg
     2341 gtgtaggtcg ttcgctccaa gctgggctgt gtgcacgaac cccccgttca gcccgaccgc
     2401 tgcgccttat ccggtaacta tcgtcttgag tccaacccgg taagacacga cttatcgcca
     2461 ctggcagcag ccactggtaa caggattagc agagcgaggt atgtaggcgg tgctacagag
     2521 ttcttgaagt ggtggcctaa ctacggctac actagaagga cagtatttgg tatctgcgct
     2581 ctgctgaagc cagttacctt cggaaaaaga gttggtagct cttgatccgg caaacaaacc
     2641 accgctggta gcggtggttt ttttgtttgc aagcagcaga ttacgcgcag aaaaaaagga
     2701 tctcaagaag atcctttgat cttttctacg gggtctgacg ctcagtggaa cgaaaactca
     2761 cgttaaggga ttttggtcat gagattatca aaaaggatct tcacctagat ccttttaaat
     2821 taaaaatgaa gttttaaatc aatctaaagt atatatgagt aaacttggtc tgacagttac
     2881 caatgcttaa tcagtgaggc acctatctca gcgatctgtc tatttcgttc atccatagtt
     2941 gcctgactcc ccgtcgtgta gataactacg atacgggagg gcttaccatc tggccccagt
     3001 gctgcaatga taccgcgaga cccacgctca ccggctccag atttatcagc aataaaccag
     3061 ccagccggaa gggccgagcg cagaagtggt cctgcaactt tatccgcctc catccagtct
     3121 attaattgtt gccgggaagc tagagtaagt agttcgccag ttaatagttt gcgcaacgtt
     3181 gttgccattg ctacaggcat cgtggtgtca cgctcgtcgt ttggtatggc ttcattcagc
     3241 tccggttccc aacgatcaag gcgagttaca tgatccccca tgttgtgcaa aaaagcggtt
     3301 agctccttcg gtcctccgat cgttgtcaga agtaagttgg ccgcagtgtt atcactcatg
     3361 gttatggcag cactgcataa ttctcttact gtcatgccat ccgtaagatg cttttctgtg
     3421 actggtgagt actcaaccaa gtcattctga gaatagtgta tgcggcgacc gagttgctct
     3481 tgcccggcgt caatacggga taataccgcg ccacatagca gaactttaaa agtgctcatc
     3541 attggaaaac gttcttcggg gcgaaaactc tcaaggatct taccgctgtt gagatccagt
     3601 tcgatgtaac ccactcgtgc acccaactga tcttcagcat cttttacttt caccagcgtt
     3661 tctgggtgag caaaaacagg aaggcaaaat gccgcaaaaa agggaataag ggcgacacgg
     3721 aaatgttgaa tactcatact cttccttttt caatattatt gaagcattta tcagggttat
     3781 tgtctcatga gcggatacat atttgaatgt atttagaaaa ataaacaaat aggggttccg
     3841 cgcacatttc cccgaaaagt gccacctgac gtcgacggat cgggagatct cccgatcccc
     3901 tatggtgcac tctcagtaca atctgctctg atgccgcata gttaagccag tatctgctcc
     3961 ctgcttgtgt gttggaggtc gctgagtagt gcgcgagcaa aatttaagct acaacaaggc
     4021 aaggcttgac cgacaattgc atgaagaatc tgcttagggt taggcgtttt gcgctgcttc
     4081 gtacgggcca gatatacgcg ttgacattga ttattgacta gttattaata gtaatcaatt
     4141 acggggtcat tagttcatag cccatatatg gagttccgcg ttacataact tacggtaaat
     4201 ggcccgcctg gctgaccgcc caacgacccc cgcccattga cgtcaataat gacgtatgtt
     4261 cccatagtaa cgccaatagg gactttccat tgacgtcaat gggtggagta tttacggtaa
     4321 actgcccact tggcagtaca tcaagtgtat catatgccaa gtacgccccc tattgacgtc
     4381 aatgacggta aatggcccgc ctggcattat gcccagtaca tgaccttatg ggactttcct
     4441 acttggcagt acatctacgt attagtcatc gctattacca tggtgatgcg gttttggcag
     4501 tacatcaatg ggcgtggata gcggtttgac tcacggggat ttccaagtct ccaccccatt
     4561 gacgtcaatg ggagtttgtt ttggcaccaa aatcaacggg actttccaaa atgtcgtaac
     4621 aactccgccc cattgacgca aatgggcggt aggcgtgtac ggtgggaggt ctatataagc
     4681 agagctctcc ctatcagtga tagagatctc cctatcagtg atagagatcg tcgacgagct
     4741 cgtttagtga accgtcagat cgcctggaga cgccatccac gctgttttga cctccataga
     4801 agacaccggg accgatccag cctccggact ctagcgttta aacttaagct tcgccaccAT
     4861 GGACCCCGTT GTCGTACTGG GACTCTGCTT GTCCTGCCTG CTCCTCCTTA GTTTGTGGAA
     4921 ACAATCTTAT GGGGGTGGAA AACTTGGCTC CGGGGGAgga tccATGGGAG TGCAGGTGGA
     4981 AACCATCTCC CCAGGAGACG GGCGCACCTT CCCCAAGCGC GGCCAGACCT GCGTGGTGCA
     5041 CTACACCGGG ATGCTTGAAG ATGGAAAGAA ATTTGATTCC TCCCGGGACA GAAACAAGCC
     5101 CTTTAAGTTT ATGCTAGGCA AGCAGGAGGT GATCCGAGGC TGGGAAGAAG GGGTTGCCCA
     5161 GATGAGTGTG GGTCAGAGAG CCAAACTGAC TATATCTCCA GATTATGCCT ATGGTGCCAC
     5221 TGGGCACCCA GGCATCATCC CACCACATGC CACTCTCGTC TTCGATGTGG AGCTTCTAAA
     5281 ACTGGAAAGT GCTGGTGGCA GTGCTGGTGG TAGTGCTGGC GGTAGCGCCG GTGGTAGTGC
     5341 TGGAGGTGGG GAGAGTTTGT TTAAGGGGCC AAGGGACTAT AACCCAATAT CATCCACTAT
     5401 TTGCCACCTC ACTAACGAGA GCGATGGACA TACAACCTCT CTCTACGGGA TAGGCTTCGG
     5461 TCCTTTCATC ATTACCAATA AGCATCTGTT TCGCCGAAAC AACGGTACTC TTCTGGTTCA
     5521 ATCTCTTCAT GGTGTCTTCA AGGTGAAAAA CACCACTACG CTTCAGCAAC ACCTGATTGA
     5581 TGGTAGGGAT ATGATAATTA TCAGAATGCC GAAAGATTTC CCACCTTTTC CACAGAAGCT
     5641 GAAATTCAGG GAACCGCAGA GAGAGGAGAG GATTTGTTTG GTAACGACCA ACTTCCAGAC
     5701 Gagctagctc gaggagggcc cgaacaaaaa ctcatctcag aagaggatct gaatagcgcc
     5761 gtcgaccatc atcatcatca tcattgagtt taaacccgct gatcagcctc gactgtgcct
     5821 tctagttgcc agccatctgt tgtttgcccc tcccccgtgc cttccttgac cctggaaggt
     5881 gccactccca ctgtcctttc ctaataaaat gaggaaattg catcgcattg tctgagtagg
     5941 tgtcattcta ttctgggggg tggggtgggg caggacagca agggggagga ttgggaagac
     6001 aatagcaggc atgctgggga
//
