# Supplementary material for: Protease-controlled secretion and display of intercellular signals
Source: Nat Commun. 2022 Feb 17;13:912. doi: 10.1038/s41467-022-28623-y (PMC8854555; doi:10.1038/s41467-022-28623-y)
Supplement: Supplementary file 7 — Source Data [file 41467_2022_28623_MOESM7_ESM.zip › Source Data/Plasmids/Protease Plasmids/Split Proteases/cmvto-p450-frb-ctevp.gb]

LOCUS       134_CMVTO-p450-FRB-cTEV 5972 bp ds-DNA     circular     15-JUN-2021
DEFINITION  .
KEYWORDS    "marker:H46R, H46R"                                                
FEATURES             Location/Qualifiers
     polyA_signal    33..56
                     /label="BGH pA"
                     /ApEinfo_revcolor=#ff0080
                     /ApEinfo_fwdcolor=#ff0080
     misc_feature    339..386
                     /label="FRT"
                     /ApEinfo_revcolor=#0080ff
                     /ApEinfo_fwdcolor=#0080ff
     gene            394..1414
                     /label="Hygromycin"
                     /ApEinfo_revcolor=#b1ff67
                     /ApEinfo_fwdcolor=#b1ff67
     polyA_signal    1546..1676
                     /label="SV40 pA"
                     /ApEinfo_revcolor=#ff0080
                     /ApEinfo_fwdcolor=#ff0080
     rep_origin      2059..2732
                     /label="pUC ori"
                     /ApEinfo_revcolor=#c6c9d1
                     /ApEinfo_fwdcolor=#c6c9d1
     CDS             complement(2877..3737)
                     /label="Amp (bla)"
                     /ApEinfo_revcolor=#ff0000
                     /ApEinfo_fwdcolor=#ff0000
     promoter        complement(3738..3836)
                     /label="bla promoter"
                     /ApEinfo_revcolor=#d59687
                     /ApEinfo_fwdcolor=#d59687
     primer_bind     4024..4043
                     /label="primer3"
                     /ApEinfo_revcolor=#84b0dc
                     /ApEinfo_fwdcolor=#84b0dc
     promoter        4100..4727
                     /label="CMV"
                     /ApEinfo_revcolor=#d59687
                     /ApEinfo_fwdcolor=#d59687
     enhancer        4100..4826
                     /label="CMV promoter (with TetOs)"
                     /ApEinfo_revcolor=#800080
                     /ApEinfo_fwdcolor=#800080
     misc_feature    4585..4585
                     /label="A"
                     /ApEinfo_revcolor=#0080ff
                     /ApEinfo_fwdcolor=#0080ff
     TATA_signal     4672..4678
                     /label="TATA box"
                     /ApEinfo_revcolor=#b1ff67
                     /ApEinfo_fwdcolor=#b1ff67
     misc_feature    4688..4706
                     /label="TetO"
                     /ApEinfo_revcolor=#a187be
                     /ApEinfo_fwdcolor=#a187be
     misc_feature    4688..4727
                     /label="TetR binding sites"
                     /ApEinfo_revcolor=#a187be
                     /ApEinfo_fwdcolor=#a187be
     misc_feature    4709..4727
                     /label="TetO"
                     /ApEinfo_revcolor=#a187be
                     /ApEinfo_fwdcolor=#a187be
     primer_bind     4851..4858
                     /label="primer3"
                     /ApEinfo_revcolor=#84b0dc
                     /ApEinfo_fwdcolor=#84b0dc
     misc_feature    4851..4858
                     /label="Kozak"
                     /ApEinfo_revcolor=#0080ff
                     /ApEinfo_fwdcolor=#0080ff
     CDS             4859..4945
                     /label="p450"
                     /ApEinfo_revcolor=#993366
                     /ApEinfo_fwdcolor=#993366
     CDS             4859..5299
                     /label="Translation 4859-5299"
     CDS             4961..4963
                     /label="P3"
                     /ApEinfo_revcolor=#993366
                     /ApEinfo_fwdcolor=#993366
     source          4961..4963
                     /label="source"
                     /ApEinfo_revcolor=#c6c9d1
                     /ApEinfo_fwdcolor=#c6c9d1
     source          4961..4963
                     /label="source"
                     /ApEinfo_revcolor=#c6c9d1
                     /ApEinfo_fwdcolor=#c6c9d1
     CDS             4964..5239
                     /label="FRB"
                     /ApEinfo_revcolor=#b4abac
                     /ApEinfo_fwdcolor=#b4abac
     misc_feature    5186..5188
                     /label="Rapalog Mut"
                     /ApEinfo_revcolor=#d59687
                     /ApEinfo_fwdcolor=#d59687
     CDS             5240..5294
                     /label="Linker 20GS"
                     /ApEinfo_revcolor=#ffef86
                     /ApEinfo_fwdcolor=#ffef86
     CDS             5300..5653
                     /label="C-TEV"
                     /ApEinfo_revcolor=#993366
                     /ApEinfo_fwdcolor=#993366
     CDS             5300..5673
                     /label="Translation 5300-5673"
     CDS             5674..5706
                     /label="c-myc epitope"
                     /ApEinfo_revcolor=#ff0000
                     /ApEinfo_fwdcolor=#ff0000
     misc_feature    5706..5708
                     /label="New Stop"
                     /ApEinfo_revcolor=#0080ff
                     /ApEinfo_fwdcolor=#0080ff
     primer_bind     complement(5712..5731)
                     /label="primer3"
                     /ApEinfo_revcolor=#84b0dc
                     /ApEinfo_fwdcolor=#84b0dc
     CDS             5719..5736
                     /label="Polyhistidine tag"
                     /ApEinfo_revcolor=#ff0000
                     /ApEinfo_fwdcolor=#ff0000
     misc_feature    5737..5739
                     /label="cya"
                     /ApEinfo_revcolor=#0080ff
                     /ApEinfo_fwdcolor=#0080ff
     polyA_signal    5758..5972
                     /label="BGH polyadenylation sequence"
                     /ApEinfo_revcolor=#ff0080
                     /ApEinfo_fwdcolor=#ff0080
ORIGIN
        1 tgcggtgggc tctatggaga tctatcgatg ttctggggat gcggtgggct ctatggcttc
       61 tgaggcggaa agaaccagct ggggctctag ggggtatccc cnnnnnnnnn nnnnnnnnnn
      121 nnnnnnnnnn nnnnnnnnnn nnnnnnnnnn nnnnnnnnnn nnnnnnnnnn nnnnnnnnnn
      181 nnnnnnnnnn nnnnnnnnnn nnnnnnnnnn nnnnnnnnnn nnnnncnnnn nnnnnnnnnn
      241 nnnnnnnnnn nnnnnnnnnn nnnnnnnnnn nnnnnnnnnn nnnnnnnnnn nnnnnnnnnn
      301 nnnnnnnnnn nnnnnnaggg tgatggttca cgtacctaga agttcctatt ccgaagttcc
      361 tattctctag aaagtatagg aacttccttg gccaaaaagc ctgaactcac cgcgacgtct
      421 gtcgagaagt ttctgatcga aaagttcgac agcgtctccg acctgatgca gctctcggag
      481 ggcgaagaat ctcgtgcttt cagcttcgat gtaggagggc gtggatatgt cctgcgggta
      541 aatagctgcg ccgatggttt ctacaaagat cgttatgttt atcggcactt tgcatcggcc
      601 gcgctcccga ttccggaagt gcttgacatt ggggaattca gcgagagcct gacctattgc
      661 atctcccgcc gtgcacaggg tgtcacgttg caagacctgc ctgaaaccga actgcccgct
      721 gttctgcagc cggtcgcgga ggccatggat gcgatcgctg cggccgatct tagccagacg
      781 agcgggttcg gcccattcgg accgcaagga atcggtcaat acactacatg gcgtgatttc
      841 atatgcgcga ttgctgatcc ccatgtgtat cactggcaaa ctgtgatgga cgacaccgtc
      901 agtgcgtccg tcgcgcaggc tctcgatgag ctgatgcttt gggccgagga ctgccccgaa
      961 gtccggcacc tcgtgcacgc ggatttcggc tccaacaatg tcctgacgga caatggccgc
     1021 ataacagcgg tcattgactg gagcgaggcg atgttcgggg attcccaata cgaggtcgcc
     1081 aacatcttct tctggaggcc gtggttggct tgtatggagc agcagacgcg ctacttcgag
     1141 cggaggcatc cggagcttgc aggatcgccg cggctccggg cgtatatgct ccgcattggt
     1201 cttgaccaac tctatcagag cttggttgac ggcaatttcg atgatgcagc ttgggcgcag
     1261 ggtcgatgcg acgcaatcgt ccgatccgga gccgggactg tcgggcgtac acaaatcgcc
     1321 cgcagaagcg cggccgtctg gaccgatggc tgtgtagaag tactcgccga tagtggaaac
     1381 cgacgcccca gcactcgtcc gagggcaaag gaatagcacg tactacgaga tttcgattcc
     1441 accgccgcct tctatgaaag gttgggcttc ggaatcgttt tccgggacgc cggctggatg
     1501 atcctccagc gcggggatct catgctggag ttcttcgccc accccaactt gtttattgca
     1561 gcttataatg gttacaaata aagcaatagc atcacaaatt tcacaaataa agcatttttt
     1621 tcactgcatt ctagttgtgg tttgtccaaa ctcatcaatg tatcttatca tgtctgtata
     1681 ccgtcgacct ctagctagag cttggcgtaa tcatggtcat agctgtttcc tgtgtgaaat
     1741 tgttatccgc tcacaattcc acacaacata cgagccggaa gcataaagtg taaagcctgg
     1801 ggtgcctaat gagtgagcta actcacatta attgcgttgc gctcactgcc cgctttccag
     1861 tcgggaaacc tgtcgtgcca gctgcattaa tgaatcggcc aacgcgcggg gagaggcggt
     1921 ttgcgtattg ggcgctcttc cgcttcctcg ctcactgact cgctgcgctc ggtcgttcgg
     1981 ctgcggcgag cggtatcagc tcactcaaag gcggtaatac ggttatccac agaatcaggg
     2041 gataacgcag gaaagaacat gtgagcaaaa ggccagcaaa aggccaggaa ccgtaaaaag
     2101 gccgcgttgc tggcgttttt ccataggctc cgcccccctg acgagcatca caaaaatcga
     2161 cgctcaagtc agaggtggcg aaacccgaca ggactataaa gataccaggc gtttccccct
     2221 ggaagctccc tcgtgcgctc tcctgttccg accctgccgc ttaccggata cctgtccgcc
     2281 tttctccctt cgggaagcgt ggcgctttct catagctcac gctgtaggta tctcagttcg
     2341 gtgtaggtcg ttcgctccaa gctgggctgt gtgcacgaac cccccgttca gcccgaccgc
     2401 tgcgccttat ccggtaacta tcgtcttgag tccaacccgg taagacacga cttatcgcca
     2461 ctggcagcag ccactggtaa caggattagc agagcgaggt atgtaggcgg tgctacagag
     2521 ttcttgaagt ggtggcctaa ctacggctac actagaagga cagtatttgg tatctgcgct
     2581 ctgctgaagc cagttacctt cggaaaaaga gttggtagct cttgatccgg caaacaaacc
     2641 accgctggta gcggtggttt ttttgtttgc aagcagcaga ttacgcgcag aaaaaaagga
     2701 tctcaagaag atcctttgat cttttctacg gggtctgacg ctcagtggaa cgaaaactca
     2761 cgttaaggga ttttggtcat gagattatca aaaaggatct tcacctagat ccttttaaat
     2821 taaaaatgaa gttttaaatc aatctaaagt atatatgagt aaacttggtc tgacagttac
     2881 caatgcttaa tcagtgaggc acctatctca gcgatctgtc tatttcgttc atccatagtt
     2941 gcctgactcc ccgtcgtgta gataactacg atacgggagg gcttaccatc tggccccagt
     3001 gctgcaatga taccgcgaga cccacgctca ccggctccag atttatcagc aataaaccag
     3061 ccagccggaa gggccgagcg cagaagtggt cctgcaactt tatccgcctc catccagtct
     3121 attaattgtt gccgggaagc tagagtaagt agttcgccag ttaatagttt gcgcaacgtt
     3181 gttgccattg ctacaggcat cgtggtgtca cgctcgtcgt ttggtatggc ttcattcagc
     3241 tccggttccc aacgatcaag gcgagttaca tgatccccca tgttgtgcaa aaaagcggtt
     3301 agctccttcg gtcctccgat cgttgtcaga agtaagttgg ccgcagtgtt atcactcatg
     3361 gttatggcag cactgcataa ttctcttact gtcatgccat ccgtaagatg cttttctgtg
     3421 actggtgagt actcaaccaa gtcattctga gaatagtgta tgcggcgacc gagttgctct
     3481 tgcccggcgt caatacggga taataccgcg ccacatagca gaactttaaa agtgctcatc
     3541 attggaaaac gttcttcggg gcgaaaactc tcaaggatct taccgctgtt gagatccagt
     3601 tcgatgtaac ccactcgtgc acccaactga tcttcagcat cttttacttt caccagcgtt
     3661 tctgggtgag caaaaacagg aaggcaaaat gccgcaaaaa agggaataag ggcgacacgg
     3721 aaatgttgaa tactcatact cttccttttt caatattatt gaagcattta tcagggttat
     3781 tgtctcatga gcggatacat atttgaatgt atttagaaaa ataaacaaat aggggttccg
     3841 cgcacatttc cccgaaaagt gccacctgac gtcgacggat cgggagatct cccgatcccc
     3901 tatggtgcac tctcagtaca atctgctctg atgccgcata gttaagccag tatctgctcc
     3961 ctgcttgtgt gttggaggtc gctgagtagt gcgcgagcaa aatttaagct acaacaaggc
     4021 aaggcttgac cgacaattgc atgaagaatc tgcttagggt taggcgtttt gcgctgcttc
     4081 gtacgggcca gatatacgcg ttgacattga ttattgacta gttattaata gtaatcaatt
     4141 acggggtcat tagttcatag cccatatatg gagttccgcg ttacataact tacggtaaat
     4201 ggcccgcctg gctgaccgcc caacgacccc cgcccattga cgtcaataat gacgtatgtt
     4261 cccatagtaa cgccaatagg gactttccat tgacgtcaat gggtggagta tttacggtaa
     4321 actgcccact tggcagtaca tcaagtgtat catatgccaa gtacgccccc tattgacgtc
     4381 aatgacggta aatggcccgc ctggcattat gcccagtaca tgaccttatg ggactttcct
     4441 acttggcagt acatctacgt attagtcatc gctattacca tggtgatgcg gttttggcag
     4501 tacatcaatg ggcgtggata gcggtttgac tcacggggat ttccaagtct ccaccccatt
     4561 gacgtcaatg ggagtttgtt ttggcaccaa aatcaacggg actttccaaa atgtcgtaac
     4621 aactccgccc cattgacgca aatgggcggt aggcgtgtac ggtgggaggt ctatataagc
     4681 agagctctcc ctatcagtga tagagatctc cctatcagtg atagagatcg tcgacgagct
     4741 cgtttagtga accgtcagat cgcctggaga cgccatccac gctgttttga cctccataga
     4801 agacaccggg accgatccag cctccggact ctagcgttta aacttaagct tcgccaccAT
     4861 GGACCCCGTT GTCGTACTGG GACTCTGCTT GTCCTGCCTG CTCCTCCTTA GTTTGTGGAA
     4921 ACAATCTTAT GGGGGTGGAA AACTTGGCTC CGGGGGAgga tccctcgaga tgtggcatga
     4981 aggcctggaa gaggcatctc gtttgtactt tggggaaagg aacgtgaaag gcatgtttga
     5041 ggtgctggag cccttgcatg ctatgatgga acggGGACCC cagactctga aggaaacatc
     5101 ctttaatcag gcctatggtc gagatttaat ggaggcccaa gagtggtgca ggaagtacat
     5161 gaaatcaggg aatgtcaagg acctcctcca agcctgggac ctctattatc atgtgttccg
     5221 acgaatctca aagactagag gaggatctgg aggctctggg ggttcaggcg gatcaggagg
     5281 cagtggcggg tcaaccggtA AGAGTATGAG TTCTATGGTG TCCGACACTA GCTGCACGTT
     5341 CCCCTCAAGT GATGGGATAT TCTGGAAACA CTGGATACAG ACTAAAGACG GACAGTGTGG
     5401 AAGCCCATTG GTTTCCACCC GAGATGGTTT TATCGTGGGT ATCCATAGCG CCTCTAATTT
     5461 CACAAACACG AACAACTATT TCACTTCAGT GCCCAAAAAC TTTATGGAGC TGCTCACAAA
     5521 CCAAGAAGCG CAGCAGTGGG TAAGCGGTTG GAGACTTAAC GCTGACTCAG TTCTCTGGGG
     5581 GGGGCACAAA GTATTCATGG TAAAGCCAGA GGAGCCATTC CAACCAGTCA AAGAAGCCAC
     5641 ACAACTTATG AACagctagc tcgaggaggg cccgaacaaa aactcatctc agaagaggat
     5701 ctgaatagcg ccgtcgacca tcatcatcat catcattgag tttaaacccg ctgatcagcc
     5761 tcgactgtgc cttctagttg ccagccatct gttgtttgcc cctcccccgt gccttccttg
     5821 accctggaag gtgccactcc cactgtcctt tcctaataaa atgaggaaat tgcatcgcat
     5881 tgtctgagta ggtgtcattc tattctgggg ggtggggtgg ggcaggacag caagggggag
     5941 gattgggaag acaatagcag gcatgctggg ga
//
