# Supplementary material for: Protease-controlled secretion and display of intercellular signals
Source: Nat Commun. 2022 Feb 17;13:912. doi: 10.1038/s41467-022-28623-y (PMC8854555; doi:10.1038/s41467-022-28623-y)
Supplement: Supplementary file 7 — Source Data [file 41467_2022_28623_MOESM7_ESM.zip › Source Data/Plasmids/Protease Plasmids/Split Proteases/cmvto-ntvmvpmut-tevs-ap4-tevs-p3-ctvmvp.gb]

LOCUS       pMPC1014_CMV-TO-nTVMVPm 6206 bp ds-DNA     circular     24-SEP-2021
DEFINITION  .
KEYWORDS    "marker:H46R, H46R"                                                
FEATURES             Location/Qualifiers
     polyA_signal    33..56
                     /label="BGH pA"
                     /ApEinfo_revcolor=#ff0080
                     /ApEinfo_fwdcolor=#ff0080
     misc_feature    339..386
                     /label="FRT"
                     /ApEinfo_revcolor=#0080ff
                     /ApEinfo_fwdcolor=#0080ff
     gene            394..1414
                     /label="Hygromycin"
                     /ApEinfo_revcolor=#b1ff67
                     /ApEinfo_fwdcolor=#b1ff67
     polyA_signal    1546..1676
                     /label="SV40 pA"
                     /ApEinfo_revcolor=#ff0080
                     /ApEinfo_fwdcolor=#ff0080
     rep_origin      2059..2732
                     /label="pUC ori"
                     /ApEinfo_revcolor=#c6c9d1
                     /ApEinfo_fwdcolor=#c6c9d1
     CDS             complement(2877..3737)
                     /label="Amp (bla)"
                     /ApEinfo_revcolor=#ff0000
                     /ApEinfo_fwdcolor=#ff0000
     promoter        complement(3738..3836)
                     /label="bla promoter"
                     /ApEinfo_revcolor=#d59687
                     /ApEinfo_fwdcolor=#d59687
     primer_bind     4024..4043
                     /label="primer3"
                     /ApEinfo_revcolor=#84b0dc
                     /ApEinfo_fwdcolor=#84b0dc
     promoter        4100..4727
                     /label="CMV"
                     /ApEinfo_revcolor=#d59687
                     /ApEinfo_fwdcolor=#d59687
     enhancer        4100..4826
                     /label="CMV promoter (with TetOs)"
                     /ApEinfo_revcolor=#800080
                     /ApEinfo_fwdcolor=#800080
     misc_feature    4585..4585
                     /label="A"
                     /ApEinfo_revcolor=#0080ff
                     /ApEinfo_fwdcolor=#0080ff
     TATA_signal     4672..4678
                     /label="TATA box"
                     /ApEinfo_revcolor=#b1ff67
                     /ApEinfo_fwdcolor=#b1ff67
     misc_feature    4688..4706
                     /label="TetO"
                     /ApEinfo_revcolor=#a187be
                     /ApEinfo_fwdcolor=#a187be
     misc_feature    4688..4727
                     /label="TetR binding sites"
                     /ApEinfo_revcolor=#a187be
                     /ApEinfo_fwdcolor=#a187be
     misc_feature    4709..4727
                     /label="TetO"
                     /ApEinfo_revcolor=#a187be
                     /ApEinfo_fwdcolor=#a187be
     primer_bind     4851..4858
                     /label="primer3"
                     /ApEinfo_revcolor=#84b0dc
                     /ApEinfo_fwdcolor=#84b0dc
     misc_feature    4851..4858
                     /label="Kozak"
                     /ApEinfo_revcolor=#0080ff
                     /ApEinfo_fwdcolor=#0080ff
     CDS             4859..4861
                     /label="Start"
                     /ApEinfo_revcolor=#993366
                     /ApEinfo_fwdcolor=#993366
     CDS             4859..5903
                     /label="Translation 4859-5903"
     CDS             4868..5221
                     /label="nTVMVPmut"
                     /ApEinfo_revcolor=#993366
                     /ApEinfo_fwdcolor=#993366
     variation       5003..5005
                     /label="H46R"
                     /ApEinfo_revcolor=#b4abac
                     /ApEinfo_fwdcolor=#b4abac
     variation       5003..5005
                     /label="H46R"
                     /ApEinfo_revcolor=#b4abac
                     /ApEinfo_fwdcolor=#b4abac
     variation       5108..5110
                     /label="D81N"
                     /ApEinfo_revcolor=#b4abac
                     /ApEinfo_fwdcolor=#b4abac
     variation       5108..5110
                     /label="D81N"
                     /ApEinfo_revcolor=#b4abac
                     /ApEinfo_fwdcolor=#b4abac
     source          5222..5224
                     /label="source"
                     /ApEinfo_revcolor=#c6c9d1
                     /ApEinfo_fwdcolor=#c6c9d1
     source          5222..5236
                     /label="source"
                     /ApEinfo_revcolor=#c6c9d1
                     /ApEinfo_fwdcolor=#c6c9d1
     source          5228..5236
                     /label="source"
                     /ApEinfo_revcolor=#c6c9d1
                     /ApEinfo_fwdcolor=#c6c9d1
     source          5228..5236
                     /label="source"
                     /ApEinfo_revcolor=#c6c9d1
                     /ApEinfo_fwdcolor=#c6c9d1
     CDS             5237..5257
                     /label="TEV site"
                     /ApEinfo_revcolor=#ff9ccd
                     /ApEinfo_fwdcolor=#ff9ccd
     source          5237..5257
                     /label="source"
                     /ApEinfo_revcolor=#c6c9d1
                     /ApEinfo_fwdcolor=#c6c9d1
     source          5237..5257
                     /label="source"
                     /ApEinfo_revcolor=#c6c9d1
                     /ApEinfo_fwdcolor=#c6c9d1
     source          5258..5263
                     /label="source"
                     /ApEinfo_revcolor=#c6c9d1
                     /ApEinfo_fwdcolor=#c6c9d1
     source          5258..5263
                     /label="source"
                     /ApEinfo_revcolor=#c6c9d1
                     /ApEinfo_fwdcolor=#c6c9d1
     source          5258..5263
                     /label="source"
                     /ApEinfo_revcolor=#c6c9d1
                     /ApEinfo_fwdcolor=#c6c9d1
     source          5264..5266
                     /label="source"
                     /ApEinfo_revcolor=#c6c9d1
                     /ApEinfo_fwdcolor=#c6c9d1
     source          5264..5266
                     /label="source"
                     /ApEinfo_revcolor=#c6c9d1
                     /ApEinfo_fwdcolor=#c6c9d1
     source          5264..5266
                     /label="source"
                     /ApEinfo_revcolor=#c6c9d1
                     /ApEinfo_fwdcolor=#c6c9d1
     source          5267..5272
                     /label="source"
                     /ApEinfo_revcolor=#c6c9d1
                     /ApEinfo_fwdcolor=#c6c9d1
     CDS             5273..5371
                     /label="AP4"
                     /ApEinfo_revcolor=#993366
                     /ApEinfo_fwdcolor=#993366
     source          5273..5521
                     /label="source"
                     /ApEinfo_revcolor=#c6c9d1
                     /ApEinfo_fwdcolor=#c6c9d1
     source          5273..5521
                     /label="source"
                     /ApEinfo_revcolor=#c6c9d1
                     /ApEinfo_fwdcolor=#c6c9d1
     source          5372..5383
                     /label="source"
                     /ApEinfo_revcolor=#c6c9d1
                     /ApEinfo_fwdcolor=#c6c9d1
     source          5372..5386
                     /label="source"
                     /ApEinfo_revcolor=#c6c9d1
                     /ApEinfo_fwdcolor=#c6c9d1
     CDS             5387..5407
                     /label="TEVsite"
                     /ApEinfo_revcolor=#ff0000
                     /ApEinfo_fwdcolor=#ff0000
     source          5408..5422
                     /label="source"
                     /ApEinfo_revcolor=#c6c9d1
                     /ApEinfo_fwdcolor=#c6c9d1
     source          5408..5422
                     /label="source"
                     /ApEinfo_revcolor=#c6c9d1
                     /ApEinfo_fwdcolor=#c6c9d1
     source          5408..5422
                     /label="source"
                     /ApEinfo_revcolor=#c6c9d1
                     /ApEinfo_fwdcolor=#c6c9d1
     CDS             5423..5521
                     /label="P3"
                     /ApEinfo_revcolor=#993366
                     /ApEinfo_fwdcolor=#993366
     source          5522..5524
                     /label="source"
                     /ApEinfo_revcolor=#c6c9d1
                     /ApEinfo_fwdcolor=#c6c9d1
     source          5522..5536
                     /label="source"
                     /ApEinfo_revcolor=#c6c9d1
                     /ApEinfo_fwdcolor=#c6c9d1
     source          5528..5536
                     /label="source"
                     /ApEinfo_revcolor=#c6c9d1
                     /ApEinfo_fwdcolor=#c6c9d1
     source          5528..5536
                     /label="source"
                     /ApEinfo_revcolor=#c6c9d1
                     /ApEinfo_fwdcolor=#c6c9d1
     CDS             5537..5887
                     /label="C-TVMVprotease"
                     /ApEinfo_revcolor=#993366
                     /ApEinfo_fwdcolor=#993366
     CDS             5908..5940
                     /label="c-myc epitope"
                     /ApEinfo_revcolor=#ff0000
                     /ApEinfo_fwdcolor=#ff0000
     misc_feature    5940..5942
                     /label="New Stop"
                     /ApEinfo_revcolor=#0080ff
                     /ApEinfo_fwdcolor=#0080ff
     primer_bind     complement(5946..5965)
                     /label="primer3"
                     /ApEinfo_revcolor=#84b0dc
                     /ApEinfo_fwdcolor=#84b0dc
     CDS             5953..5970
                     /label="Polyhistidine tag"
                     /ApEinfo_revcolor=#ff0000
                     /ApEinfo_fwdcolor=#ff0000
     misc_feature    5971..5973
                     /label="cya"
                     /ApEinfo_revcolor=#0080ff
                     /ApEinfo_fwdcolor=#0080ff
     polyA_signal    5992..6206
                     /label="BGH polyadenylation sequence"
                     /ApEinfo_revcolor=#ff0080
                     /ApEinfo_fwdcolor=#ff0080
ORIGIN
        1 tgcggtgggc tctatggaga tctatcgatg ttctggggat gcggtgggct ctatggcttc
       61 tgaggcggaa agaaccagct ggggctctag ggggtatccc cnnnnnnnnn nnnnnnnnnn
      121 nnnnnnnnnn nnnnnnnnnn nnnnnnnnnn nnnnnnnnnn nnnnnnnnnn nnnnnnnnnn
      181 nnnnnnnnnn nnnnnnnnnn nnnnnnnnnn nnnnnnnnnn nnnnncnnnn nnnnnnnnnn
      241 nnnnnnnnnn nnnnnnnnnn nnnnnnnnnn nnnnnnnnnn nnnnnnnnnn nnnnnnnnnn
      301 nnnnnnnnnn nnnnnnaggg tgatggttca cgtacctaga agttcctatt ccgaagttcc
      361 tattctctag aaagtatagg aacttccttg gccaaaaagc ctgaactcac cgcgacgtct
      421 gtcgagaagt ttctgatcga aaagttcgac agcgtctccg acctgatgca gctctcggag
      481 ggcgaagaat ctcgtgcttt cagcttcgat gtaggagggc gtggatatgt cctgcgggta
      541 aatagctgcg ccgatggttt ctacaaagat cgttatgttt atcggcactt tgcatcggcc
      601 gcgctcccga ttccggaagt gcttgacatt ggggaattca gcgagagcct gacctattgc
      661 atctcccgcc gtgcacaggg tgtcacgttg caagacctgc ctgaaaccga actgcccgct
      721 gttctgcagc cggtcgcgga ggccatggat gcgatcgctg cggccgatct tagccagacg
      781 agcgggttcg gcccattcgg accgcaagga atcggtcaat acactacatg gcgtgatttc
      841 atatgcgcga ttgctgatcc ccatgtgtat cactggcaaa ctgtgatgga cgacaccgtc
      901 agtgcgtccg tcgcgcaggc tctcgatgag ctgatgcttt gggccgagga ctgccccgaa
      961 gtccggcacc tcgtgcacgc ggatttcggc tccaacaatg tcctgacgga caatggccgc
     1021 ataacagcgg tcattgactg gagcgaggcg atgttcgggg attcccaata cgaggtcgcc
     1081 aacatcttct tctggaggcc gtggttggct tgtatggagc agcagacgcg ctacttcgag
     1141 cggaggcatc cggagcttgc aggatcgccg cggctccggg cgtatatgct ccgcattggt
     1201 cttgaccaac tctatcagag cttggttgac ggcaatttcg atgatgcagc ttgggcgcag
     1261 ggtcgatgcg acgcaatcgt ccgatccgga gccgggactg tcgggcgtac acaaatcgcc
     1321 cgcagaagcg cggccgtctg gaccgatggc tgtgtagaag tactcgccga tagtggaaac
     1381 cgacgcccca gcactcgtcc gagggcaaag gaatagcacg tactacgaga tttcgattcc
     1441 accgccgcct tctatgaaag gttgggcttc ggaatcgttt tccgggacgc cggctggatg
     1501 atcctccagc gcggggatct catgctggag ttcttcgccc accccaactt gtttattgca
     1561 gcttataatg gttacaaata aagcaatagc atcacaaatt tcacaaataa agcatttttt
     1621 tcactgcatt ctagttgtgg tttgtccaaa ctcatcaatg tatcttatca tgtctgtata
     1681 ccgtcgacct ctagctagag cttggcgtaa tcatggtcat agctgtttcc tgtgtgaaat
     1741 tgttatccgc tcacaattcc acacaacata cgagccggaa gcataaagtg taaagcctgg
     1801 ggtgcctaat gagtgagcta actcacatta attgcgttgc gctcactgcc cgctttccag
     1861 tcgggaaacc tgtcgtgcca gctgcattaa tgaatcggcc aacgcgcggg gagaggcggt
     1921 ttgcgtattg ggcgctcttc cgcttcctcg ctcactgact cgctgcgctc ggtcgttcgg
     1981 ctgcggcgag cggtatcagc tcactcaaag gcggtaatac ggttatccac agaatcaggg
     2041 gataacgcag gaaagaacat gtgagcaaaa ggccagcaaa aggccaggaa ccgtaaaaag
     2101 gccgcgttgc tggcgttttt ccataggctc cgcccccctg acgagcatca caaaaatcga
     2161 cgctcaagtc agaggtggcg aaacccgaca ggactataaa gataccaggc gtttccccct
     2221 ggaagctccc tcgtgcgctc tcctgttccg accctgccgc ttaccggata cctgtccgcc
     2281 tttctccctt cgggaagcgt ggcgctttct catagctcac gctgtaggta tctcagttcg
     2341 gtgtaggtcg ttcgctccaa gctgggctgt gtgcacgaac cccccgttca gcccgaccgc
     2401 tgcgccttat ccggtaacta tcgtcttgag tccaacccgg taagacacga cttatcgcca
     2461 ctggcagcag ccactggtaa caggattagc agagcgaggt atgtaggcgg tgctacagag
     2521 ttcttgaagt ggtggcctaa ctacggctac actagaagga cagtatttgg tatctgcgct
     2581 ctgctgaagc cagttacctt cggaaaaaga gttggtagct cttgatccgg caaacaaacc
     2641 accgctggta gcggtggttt ttttgtttgc aagcagcaga ttacgcgcag aaaaaaagga
     2701 tctcaagaag atcctttgat cttttctacg gggtctgacg ctcagtggaa cgaaaactca
     2761 cgttaaggga ttttggtcat gagattatca aaaaggatct tcacctagat ccttttaaat
     2821 taaaaatgaa gttttaaatc aatctaaagt atatatgagt aaacttggtc tgacagttac
     2881 caatgcttaa tcagtgaggc acctatctca gcgatctgtc tatttcgttc atccatagtt
     2941 gcctgactcc ccgtcgtgta gataactacg atacgggagg gcttaccatc tggccccagt
     3001 gctgcaatga taccgcgaga cccacgctca ccggctccag atttatcagc aataaaccag
     3061 ccagccggaa gggccgagcg cagaagtggt cctgcaactt tatccgcctc catccagtct
     3121 attaattgtt gccgggaagc tagagtaagt agttcgccag ttaatagttt gcgcaacgtt
     3181 gttgccattg ctacaggcat cgtggtgtca cgctcgtcgt ttggtatggc ttcattcagc
     3241 tccggttccc aacgatcaag gcgagttaca tgatccccca tgttgtgcaa aaaagcggtt
     3301 agctccttcg gtcctccgat cgttgtcaga agtaagttgg ccgcagtgtt atcactcatg
     3361 gttatggcag cactgcataa ttctcttact gtcatgccat ccgtaagatg cttttctgtg
     3421 actggtgagt actcaaccaa gtcattctga gaatagtgta tgcggcgacc gagttgctct
     3481 tgcccggcgt caatacggga taataccgcg ccacatagca gaactttaaa agtgctcatc
     3541 attggaaaac gttcttcggg gcgaaaactc tcaaggatct taccgctgtt gagatccagt
     3601 tcgatgtaac ccactcgtgc acccaactga tcttcagcat cttttacttt caccagcgtt
     3661 tctgggtgag caaaaacagg aaggcaaaat gccgcaaaaa agggaataag ggcgacacgg
     3721 aaatgttgaa tactcatact cttccttttt caatattatt gaagcattta tcagggttat
     3781 tgtctcatga gcggatacat atttgaatgt atttagaaaa ataaacaaat aggggttccg
     3841 cgcacatttc cccgaaaagt gccacctgac gtcgacggat cgggagatct cccgatcccc
     3901 tatggtgcac tctcagtaca atctgctctg atgccgcata gttaagccag tatctgctcc
     3961 ctgcttgtgt gttggaggtc gctgagtagt gcgcgagcaa aatttaagct acaacaaggc
     4021 aaggcttgac cgacaattgc atgaagaatc tgcttagggt taggcgtttt gcgctgcttc
     4081 gtacgggcca gatatacgcg ttgacattga ttattgacta gttattaata gtaatcaatt
     4141 acggggtcat tagttcatag cccatatatg gagttccgcg ttacataact tacggtaaat
     4201 ggcccgcctg gctgaccgcc caacgacccc cgcccattga cgtcaataat gacgtatgtt
     4261 cccatagtaa cgccaatagg gactttccat tgacgtcaat gggtggagta tttacggtaa
     4321 actgcccact tggcagtaca tcaagtgtat catatgccaa gtacgccccc tattgacgtc
     4381 aatgacggta aatggcccgc ctggcattat gcccagtaca tgaccttatg ggactttcct
     4441 acttggcagt acatctacgt attagtcatc gctattacca tggtgatgcg gttttggcag
     4501 tacatcaatg ggcgtggata gcggtttgac tcacggggat ttccaagtct ccaccccatt
     4561 gacgtcaatg ggagtttgtt ttggcaccaa aatcaacggg actttccaaa atgtcgtaac
     4621 aactccgccc cattgacgca aatgggcggt aggcgtgtac ggtgggaggt ctatataagc
     4681 agagctctcc ctatcagtga tagagatctc cctatcagtg atagagatcg tcgacgagct
     4741 cgtttagtga accgtcagat cgcctggaga cgccatccac gctgttttga cctccataga
     4801 agacaccggg accgatccag cctccggact ctagcgttta aacttaagct tcgccaccat
     4861 gggatccAGT AAAGCCCTTC TCAAAGGTGT GCGAGATTTC AATCCCATAT CCGCCTGTGT
     4921 CTGCCTCCTG GAAAATAGTT CAGACGGGCA CAGCGAAAGG CTCTTTGGAA TCGGCTTCGG
     4981 GCCGTATATT ATTGCTAATC AGAGGTTGTT CCGGCGCAAC AACGGAGAGT TGACAATAAA
     5041 GACCATGCAC GGTGAATTTA AAGTGAAGAA TAGTACCCAA CTCCAGATGA AACCAGTGGA
     5101 GGGGAGGAAC ATTATTGTCA TAAAAATGGC TAAAGATTTC CCTCCTTTTC CACAAAAATT
     5161 GAAATTCAGG CAACCTACAA TCAAAGATCG CGTCTGCATG GTTTCTACGA ATTTTCAGCA
     5221 AAGTAGTGGC TCGAGTGAAA ACCTTTACTT CCAATCAGGC TCGGGCGGCT CTtcacccga
     5281 ggacgagctt gctgctaatg aagaggagtt gcagcaaaat gaacaaaagt tggctcaaat
     5341 taagcaaaaa cttcaagcta tcaaatacgg tGGTGGAGGC AGTAGTGAGA ACTTGTACTT
     5401 CCAGAGTGGC TCGAGTggcA GCtccccgga agatgagatc cagcaactgg aagaagaaat
     5461 cgctcagctg gaacagaaaa acgcagcgct gaaagagaaa aaccaggcgc tgaaatacgg
     5521 tAGTAGTGGC TCGAGTAAAT CAGTCTCCTC CCTCGTGTCC GAATCCTCTC ACATCGTTCA
     5581 CAAGGAAGAT ACCAGTTTCT GGCAGCATTG GATTACCACA AAAGACGGGC AGTGCGGCTC
     5641 ACCGCTGGTG TCTATCATTG ACGGGAACAT TCTGGGAATC CACTCCCTGA CACACACCAC
     5701 TAACGGCTCA AACTATTTCG TTGAGTTCCC AGAGAAGTTC GTAGCTACAT ATCTGGACGC
     5761 TGCGGACGGC TGGTGCAAGA ACTGGAAATT CAACGCGGAC AAGATTTCAT GGGGTAGTTT
     5821 CACGCTTGTC GAAGACGCGC CCGAGGACGA CTTTATGGCG AAAAAAACCG TGGCTGCTAT
     5881 TATGGATagc tagctcgagg agggcccgaa caaaaactca tctcagaaga ggatctgaat
     5941 agcgccgtcg accatcatca tcatcatcat tgagtttaaa cccgctgatc agcctcgact
     6001 gtgccttcta gttgccagcc atctgttgtt tgcccctccc ccgtgccttc cttgaccctg
     6061 gaaggtgcca ctcccactgt cctttcctaa taaaatgagg aaattgcatc gcattgtctg
     6121 agtaggtgtc attctattct ggggggtggg gtggggcagg acagcaaggg ggaggattgg
     6181 gaagacaata gcaggcatgc tgggga
//
