# Supplementary material for: Protease-controlled secretion and display of intercellular signals
Source: Nat Commun. 2022 Feb 17;13:912. doi: 10.1038/s41467-022-28623-y (PMC8854555; doi:10.1038/s41467-022-28623-y)
Supplement: Supplementary file 7 — Source Data [file 41467_2022_28623_MOESM7_ESM.zip › Source Data/Plasmids/Protease Plasmids/Split Proteases/cmvto-ntvmvp-ap4-tevs-p3-tevs-ctvmvpmut.gb]

LOCUS       pMPC1013_CMV-TO-nTVMVP- 6206 bp ds-DNA     circular     12-DEC-2020
DEFINITION  .
FEATURES             Location/Qualifiers
     polyA_signal    33..56
                     /label="BGH pA"
                     /ApEinfo_revcolor=#ff0080
                     /ApEinfo_fwdcolor=#ff0080
     misc_feature    339..386
                     /label="FRT"
                     /ApEinfo_revcolor=#0080ff
                     /ApEinfo_fwdcolor=#0080ff
     gene            394..1414
                     /label="Hygromycin"
                     /ApEinfo_revcolor=#b1ff67
                     /ApEinfo_fwdcolor=#b1ff67
     polyA_signal    1546..1676
                     /label="SV40 pA"
                     /ApEinfo_revcolor=#ff0080
                     /ApEinfo_fwdcolor=#ff0080
     rep_origin      2059..2732
                     /label="pUC ori"
                     /ApEinfo_revcolor=#c6c9d1
                     /ApEinfo_fwdcolor=#c6c9d1
     CDS             complement(2877..3737)
                     /label="Amp (bla)"
                     /ApEinfo_revcolor=#ff0000
                     /ApEinfo_fwdcolor=#ff0000
     promoter        complement(3738..3836)
                     /label="bla promoter"
                     /ApEinfo_revcolor=#d59687
                     /ApEinfo_fwdcolor=#d59687
     primer_bind     4024..4043
                     /label="primer3"
                     /ApEinfo_revcolor=#84b0dc
                     /ApEinfo_fwdcolor=#84b0dc
     promoter        4100..4727
                     /label="CMV"
                     /ApEinfo_revcolor=#d59687
                     /ApEinfo_fwdcolor=#d59687
     enhancer        4100..4826
                     /label="CMV promoter (with TetOs)"
                     /ApEinfo_revcolor=#800080
                     /ApEinfo_fwdcolor=#800080
     misc_feature    4585..4585
                     /label="A"
                     /ApEinfo_revcolor=#0080ff
                     /ApEinfo_fwdcolor=#0080ff
     TATA_signal     4672..4678
                     /label="TATA box"
                     /ApEinfo_revcolor=#b1ff67
                     /ApEinfo_fwdcolor=#b1ff67
     misc_feature    4688..4706
                     /label="TetO"
                     /ApEinfo_revcolor=#a187be
                     /ApEinfo_fwdcolor=#a187be
     misc_feature    4688..4727
                     /label="TetR binding sites"
                     /ApEinfo_revcolor=#a187be
                     /ApEinfo_fwdcolor=#a187be
     misc_feature    4709..4727
                     /label="TetO"
                     /ApEinfo_revcolor=#a187be
                     /ApEinfo_fwdcolor=#a187be
     primer_bind     4851..4858
                     /label="primer3"
                     /ApEinfo_revcolor=#84b0dc
                     /ApEinfo_fwdcolor=#84b0dc
     misc_feature    4851..4858
                     /label="Kozak"
                     /ApEinfo_revcolor=#0080ff
                     /ApEinfo_fwdcolor=#0080ff
     CDS             4859..4861
                     /label="Start"
                     /ApEinfo_revcolor=#993366
                     /ApEinfo_fwdcolor=#993366
     CDS             4859..5893
                     /label="Translation 4859-5893"
     CDS             4868..5221
                     /label="N-TVMVprotease"
                     /ApEinfo_revcolor=#ff0000
                     /ApEinfo_fwdcolor=#ff0000
     source          5222..5236
                     /label="source"
                     /ApEinfo_revcolor=#c6c9d1
                     /ApEinfo_fwdcolor=#c6c9d1
     source          5222..5236
                     /label="source"
                     /ApEinfo_revcolor=#c6c9d1
                     /ApEinfo_fwdcolor=#c6c9d1
     CDS             5237..5335
                     /label="AP4"
                     /ApEinfo_revcolor=#993366
                     /ApEinfo_fwdcolor=#993366
     source          5237..5485
                     /label="source"
                     /ApEinfo_revcolor=#c6c9d1
                     /ApEinfo_fwdcolor=#c6c9d1
     source          5237..5485
                     /label="source"
                     /ApEinfo_revcolor=#c6c9d1
                     /ApEinfo_fwdcolor=#c6c9d1
     source          5336..5347
                     /label="source"
                     /ApEinfo_revcolor=#c6c9d1
                     /ApEinfo_fwdcolor=#c6c9d1
     source          5336..5350
                     /label="source"
                     /ApEinfo_revcolor=#c6c9d1
                     /ApEinfo_fwdcolor=#c6c9d1
     CDS             5351..5371
                     /label="TEVsite"
                     /ApEinfo_revcolor=#ff0000
                     /ApEinfo_fwdcolor=#ff0000
     source          5351..5371
                     /label="source"
                     /ApEinfo_revcolor=#c6c9d1
                     /ApEinfo_fwdcolor=#c6c9d1
     source          5351..5371
                     /label="source"
                     /ApEinfo_revcolor=#c6c9d1
                     /ApEinfo_fwdcolor=#c6c9d1
     source          5372..5386
                     /label="source"
                     /ApEinfo_revcolor=#c6c9d1
                     /ApEinfo_fwdcolor=#c6c9d1
     source          5372..5386
                     /label="source"
                     /ApEinfo_revcolor=#c6c9d1
                     /ApEinfo_fwdcolor=#c6c9d1
     source          5372..5386
                     /label="source"
                     /ApEinfo_revcolor=#c6c9d1
                     /ApEinfo_fwdcolor=#c6c9d1
     CDS             5387..5485
                     /label="P3"
                     /ApEinfo_revcolor=#993366
                     /ApEinfo_fwdcolor=#993366
     source          5486..5488
                     /label="source"
                     /ApEinfo_revcolor=#c6c9d1
                     /ApEinfo_fwdcolor=#c6c9d1
     source          5486..5500
                     /label="source"
                     /ApEinfo_revcolor=#c6c9d1
                     /ApEinfo_fwdcolor=#c6c9d1
     source          5492..5500
                     /label="source"
                     /ApEinfo_revcolor=#c6c9d1
                     /ApEinfo_fwdcolor=#c6c9d1
     source          5492..5500
                     /label="source"
                     /ApEinfo_revcolor=#c6c9d1
                     /ApEinfo_fwdcolor=#c6c9d1
     CDS             5501..5521
                     /label="TEV site"
                     /ApEinfo_revcolor=#ff9ccd
                     /ApEinfo_fwdcolor=#ff9ccd
     source          5501..5521
                     /label="source"
                     /ApEinfo_revcolor=#c6c9d1
                     /ApEinfo_fwdcolor=#c6c9d1
     source          5501..5521
                     /label="source"
                     /ApEinfo_revcolor=#c6c9d1
                     /ApEinfo_fwdcolor=#c6c9d1
     source          5522..5527
                     /label="source"
                     /ApEinfo_revcolor=#c6c9d1
                     /ApEinfo_fwdcolor=#c6c9d1
     source          5522..5527
                     /label="source"
                     /ApEinfo_revcolor=#c6c9d1
                     /ApEinfo_fwdcolor=#c6c9d1
     source          5522..5527
                     /label="source"
                     /ApEinfo_revcolor=#c6c9d1
                     /ApEinfo_fwdcolor=#c6c9d1
     source          5528..5533
                     /label="source"
                     /ApEinfo_revcolor=#c6c9d1
                     /ApEinfo_fwdcolor=#c6c9d1
     source          5528..5533
                     /label="source"
                     /ApEinfo_revcolor=#c6c9d1
                     /ApEinfo_fwdcolor=#c6c9d1
     source          5528..5533
                     /label="source"
                     /ApEinfo_revcolor=#c6c9d1
                     /ApEinfo_fwdcolor=#c6c9d1
     source          5534..5536
                     /label="source"
                     /ApEinfo_revcolor=#c6c9d1
                     /ApEinfo_fwdcolor=#c6c9d1
     source          5534..5536
                     /label="source"
                     /ApEinfo_revcolor=#c6c9d1
                     /ApEinfo_fwdcolor=#c6c9d1
     source          5534..5536
                     /label="source"
                     /ApEinfo_revcolor=#c6c9d1
                     /ApEinfo_fwdcolor=#c6c9d1
     CDS             5537..5887
                     /label="C-TVMV C151A"
                     /ApEinfo_revcolor=#993366
                     /ApEinfo_fwdcolor=#993366
     variation       5633..5635
                     /label="C151A"
                     /ApEinfo_revcolor=#ff0000
                     /ApEinfo_fwdcolor=#ff0000
     CDS             5908..5940
                     /label="c-myc epitope"
                     /ApEinfo_revcolor=#ff0000
                     /ApEinfo_fwdcolor=#ff0000
     misc_feature    5940..5942
                     /label="New Stop"
                     /ApEinfo_revcolor=#0080ff
                     /ApEinfo_fwdcolor=#0080ff
     primer_bind     complement(5946..5965)
                     /label="primer3"
                     /ApEinfo_revcolor=#84b0dc
                     /ApEinfo_fwdcolor=#84b0dc
     CDS             5953..5970
                     /label="Polyhistidine tag"
                     /ApEinfo_revcolor=#ff0000
                     /ApEinfo_fwdcolor=#ff0000
     misc_feature    5971..5973
                     /label="cya"
                     /ApEinfo_revcolor=#0080ff
                     /ApEinfo_fwdcolor=#0080ff
     polyA_signal    5992..6206
                     /label="BGH polyadenylation sequence"
                     /ApEinfo_revcolor=#ff0080
                     /ApEinfo_fwdcolor=#ff0080
ORIGIN
        1 tgcggtgggc tctatggaga tctatcgatg ttctggggat gcggtgggct ctatggcttc
       61 tgaggcggaa agaaccagct ggggctctag ggggtatccc cnnnnnnnnn nnnnnnnnnn
      121 nnnnnnnnnn nnnnnnnnnn nnnnnnnnnn nnnnnnnnnn nnnnnnnnnn nnnnnnnnnn
      181 nnnnnnnnnn nnnnnnnnnn nnnnnnnnnn nnnnnnnnnn nnnnncnnnn nnnnnnnnnn
      241 nnnnnnnnnn nnnnnnnnnn nnnnnnnnnn nnnnnnnnnn nnnnnnnnnn nnnnnnnnnn
      301 nnnnnnnnnn nnnnnnaggg tgatggttca cgtacctaga agttcctatt ccgaagttcc
      361 tattctctag aaagtatagg aacttccttg gccaaaaagc ctgaactcac cgcgacgtct
      421 gtcgagaagt ttctgatcga aaagttcgac agcgtctccg acctgatgca gctctcggag
      481 ggcgaagaat ctcgtgcttt cagcttcgat gtaggagggc gtggatatgt cctgcgggta
      541 aatagctgcg ccgatggttt ctacaaagat cgttatgttt atcggcactt tgcatcggcc
      601 gcgctcccga ttccggaagt gcttgacatt ggggaattca gcgagagcct gacctattgc
      661 atctcccgcc gtgcacaggg tgtcacgttg caagacctgc ctgaaaccga actgcccgct
      721 gttctgcagc cggtcgcgga ggccatggat gcgatcgctg cggccgatct tagccagacg
      781 agcgggttcg gcccattcgg accgcaagga atcggtcaat acactacatg gcgtgatttc
      841 atatgcgcga ttgctgatcc ccatgtgtat cactggcaaa ctgtgatgga cgacaccgtc
      901 agtgcgtccg tcgcgcaggc tctcgatgag ctgatgcttt gggccgagga ctgccccgaa
      961 gtccggcacc tcgtgcacgc ggatttcggc tccaacaatg tcctgacgga caatggccgc
     1021 ataacagcgg tcattgactg gagcgaggcg atgttcgggg attcccaata cgaggtcgcc
     1081 aacatcttct tctggaggcc gtggttggct tgtatggagc agcagacgcg ctacttcgag
     1141 cggaggcatc cggagcttgc aggatcgccg cggctccggg cgtatatgct ccgcattggt
     1201 cttgaccaac tctatcagag cttggttgac ggcaatttcg atgatgcagc ttgggcgcag
     1261 ggtcgatgcg acgcaatcgt ccgatccgga gccgggactg tcgggcgtac acaaatcgcc
     1321 cgcagaagcg cggccgtctg gaccgatggc tgtgtagaag tactcgccga tagtggaaac
     1381 cgacgcccca gcactcgtcc gagggcaaag gaatagcacg tactacgaga tttcgattcc
     1441 accgccgcct tctatgaaag gttgggcttc ggaatcgttt tccgggacgc cggctggatg
     1501 atcctccagc gcggggatct catgctggag ttcttcgccc accccaactt gtttattgca
     1561 gcttataatg gttacaaata aagcaatagc atcacaaatt tcacaaataa agcatttttt
     1621 tcactgcatt ctagttgtgg tttgtccaaa ctcatcaatg tatcttatca tgtctgtata
     1681 ccgtcgacct ctagctagag cttggcgtaa tcatggtcat agctgtttcc tgtgtgaaat
     1741 tgttatccgc tcacaattcc acacaacata cgagccggaa gcataaagtg taaagcctgg
     1801 ggtgcctaat gagtgagcta actcacatta attgcgttgc gctcactgcc cgctttccag
     1861 tcgggaaacc tgtcgtgcca gctgcattaa tgaatcggcc aacgcgcggg gagaggcggt
     1921 ttgcgtattg ggcgctcttc cgcttcctcg ctcactgact cgctgcgctc ggtcgttcgg
     1981 ctgcggcgag cggtatcagc tcactcaaag gcggtaatac ggttatccac agaatcaggg
     2041 gataacgcag gaaagaacat gtgagcaaaa ggccagcaaa aggccaggaa ccgtaaaaag
     2101 gccgcgttgc tggcgttttt ccataggctc cgcccccctg acgagcatca caaaaatcga
     2161 cgctcaagtc agaggtggcg aaacccgaca ggactataaa gataccaggc gtttccccct
     2221 ggaagctccc tcgtgcgctc tcctgttccg accctgccgc ttaccggata cctgtccgcc
     2281 tttctccctt cgggaagcgt ggcgctttct catagctcac gctgtaggta tctcagttcg
     2341 gtgtaggtcg ttcgctccaa gctgggctgt gtgcacgaac cccccgttca gcccgaccgc
     2401 tgcgccttat ccggtaacta tcgtcttgag tccaacccgg taagacacga cttatcgcca
     2461 ctggcagcag ccactggtaa caggattagc agagcgaggt atgtaggcgg tgctacagag
     2521 ttcttgaagt ggtggcctaa ctacggctac actagaagga cagtatttgg tatctgcgct
     2581 ctgctgaagc cagttacctt cggaaaaaga gttggtagct cttgatccgg caaacaaacc
     2641 accgctggta gcggtggttt ttttgtttgc aagcagcaga ttacgcgcag aaaaaaagga
     2701 tctcaagaag atcctttgat cttttctacg gggtctgacg ctcagtggaa cgaaaactca
     2761 cgttaaggga ttttggtcat gagattatca aaaaggatct tcacctagat ccttttaaat
     2821 taaaaatgaa gttttaaatc aatctaaagt atatatgagt aaacttggtc tgacagttac
     2881 caatgcttaa tcagtgaggc acctatctca gcgatctgtc tatttcgttc atccatagtt
     2941 gcctgactcc ccgtcgtgta gataactacg atacgggagg gcttaccatc tggccccagt
     3001 gctgcaatga taccgcgaga cccacgctca ccggctccag atttatcagc aataaaccag
     3061 ccagccggaa gggccgagcg cagaagtggt cctgcaactt tatccgcctc catccagtct
     3121 attaattgtt gccgggaagc tagagtaagt agttcgccag ttaatagttt gcgcaacgtt
     3181 gttgccattg ctacaggcat cgtggtgtca cgctcgtcgt ttggtatggc ttcattcagc
     3241 tccggttccc aacgatcaag gcgagttaca tgatccccca tgttgtgcaa aaaagcggtt
     3301 agctccttcg gtcctccgat cgttgtcaga agtaagttgg ccgcagtgtt atcactcatg
     3361 gttatggcag cactgcataa ttctcttact gtcatgccat ccgtaagatg cttttctgtg
     3421 actggtgagt actcaaccaa gtcattctga gaatagtgta tgcggcgacc gagttgctct
     3481 tgcccggcgt caatacggga taataccgcg ccacatagca gaactttaaa agtgctcatc
     3541 attggaaaac gttcttcggg gcgaaaactc tcaaggatct taccgctgtt gagatccagt
     3601 tcgatgtaac ccactcgtgc acccaactga tcttcagcat cttttacttt caccagcgtt
     3661 tctgggtgag caaaaacagg aaggcaaaat gccgcaaaaa agggaataag ggcgacacgg
     3721 aaatgttgaa tactcatact cttccttttt caatattatt gaagcattta tcagggttat
     3781 tgtctcatga gcggatacat atttgaatgt atttagaaaa ataaacaaat aggggttccg
     3841 cgcacatttc cccgaaaagt gccacctgac gtcgacggat cgggagatct cccgatcccc
     3901 tatggtgcac tctcagtaca atctgctctg atgccgcata gttaagccag tatctgctcc
     3961 ctgcttgtgt gttggaggtc gctgagtagt gcgcgagcaa aatttaagct acaacaaggc
     4021 aaggcttgac cgacaattgc atgaagaatc tgcttagggt taggcgtttt gcgctgcttc
     4081 gtacgggcca gatatacgcg ttgacattga ttattgacta gttattaata gtaatcaatt
     4141 acggggtcat tagttcatag cccatatatg gagttccgcg ttacataact tacggtaaat
     4201 ggcccgcctg gctgaccgcc caacgacccc cgcccattga cgtcaataat gacgtatgtt
     4261 cccatagtaa cgccaatagg gactttccat tgacgtcaat gggtggagta tttacggtaa
     4321 actgcccact tggcagtaca tcaagtgtat catatgccaa gtacgccccc tattgacgtc
     4381 aatgacggta aatggcccgc ctggcattat gcccagtaca tgaccttatg ggactttcct
     4441 acttggcagt acatctacgt attagtcatc gctattacca tggtgatgcg gttttggcag
     4501 tacatcaatg ggcgtggata gcggtttgac tcacggggat ttccaagtct ccaccccatt
     4561 gacgtcaatg ggagtttgtt ttggcaccaa aatcaacggg actttccaaa atgtcgtaac
     4621 aactccgccc cattgacgca aatgggcggt aggcgtgtac ggtgggaggt ctatataagc
     4681 agagctctcc ctatcagtga tagagatctc cctatcagtg atagagatcg tcgacgagct
     4741 cgtttagtga accgtcagat cgcctggaga cgccatccac gctgttttga cctccataga
     4801 agacaccggg accgatccag cctccggact ctagcgttta aacttaagct tcgccaccat
     4861 gggatccTCA AAAGCACTCC TGAAGGGAGT CCGCGACTTT AATCCTATAT CAGCGTGTGT
     4921 ATGTTTGCTT GAAAACTCCT CTGATGGGCA TTCAGAAAGG CTTTTTGGTA TTGGGTTTGG
     4981 TCCCTACATA ATAGCAAACC AACACCTGTT TCGACGCAAT AACGGCGAGC TTACGATTAA
     5041 GACGATGCAC GGGGAATTTA AAGTGAAAAA CAGCACACAA TTGCAAATGA AACCCGTCGA
     5101 AGGGAGAGAC ATCATTGTAA TAAAGATGGC AAAGGATTTC CCACCCTTTC CGCAGAAATT
     5161 GAAATTCCGG CAACCTACTA TAAAGGATCG AGTTTGTATG GTTTCTACGA ACTTTCAGCA
     5221 AGGAGGTGGA GGCAGTtcac ccgaggacga gcttgctgct aatgaagagg agttgcagca
     5281 aaatgaacaa aagttggctc aaattaagca aaaacttcaa gctatcaaat acggtGGTGG
     5341 AGGCAGTAGT GAGAACTTGT ACTTCCAGAG TGGCTCGAGT ggcAGCtccc cggaagatga
     5401 gatccagcaa ctggaagaag aaatcgctca gctggaacag aaaaacgcag cgctgaaaga
     5461 gaaaaaccag gcgctgaaat acggtAGTAG TGGCTCGAGT GAAAACCTTT ACTTCCAATC
     5521 AGGCTCGGGC TCGGGCAAAT CAGTCTCCTC CCTCGTGTCC GAATCCTCTC ACATCGTTCA
     5581 CAAGGAAGAT ACCAGTTTCT GGCAGCATTG GATTACCACA AAAGACGGGC AGGCGGGCTC
     5641 ACCGCTGGTG TCTATCATTG ACGGGAACAT TCTGGGAATC CACTCCCTGA CACACACCAC
     5701 TAACGGCTCA AACTATTTCG TTGAGTTCCC AGAGAAGTTC GTAGCTACAT ATCTGGACGC
     5761 TGCGGACGGC TGGTGCAAGA ACTGGAAATT CAACGCGGAC AAGATTTCAT GGGGTAGTTT
     5821 CACGCTTGTC GAAGACGCGC CCGAGGACGA CTTTATGGCG AAAAAAACCG TGGCTGCTAT
     5881 TATGGATagc tagctcgagg agggcccgaa caaaaactca tctcagaaga ggatctgaat
     5941 agcgccgtcg accatcatca tcatcatcat tgagtttaaa cccgctgatc agcctcgact
     6001 gtgccttcta gttgccagcc atctgttgtt tgcccctccc ccgtgccttc cttgaccctg
     6061 gaaggtgcca ctcccactgt cctttcctaa taaaatgagg aaattgcatc gcattgtctg
     6121 agtaggtgtc attctattct ggggggtggg gtggggcagg acagcaaggg ggaggattgg
     6181 gaagacaata gcaggcatgc tgggga
//
