# Supplementary material for: Protease-controlled secretion and display of intercellular signals
Source: Nat Commun. 2022 Feb 17;13:912. doi: 10.1038/s41467-022-28623-y (PMC8854555; doi:10.1038/s41467-022-28623-y)
Supplement: Supplementary file 7 — Source Data [file 41467_2022_28623_MOESM7_ESM.zip › Source Data/Plasmids/Protease Plasmids/Split Proteases/cmvto-p450-hcvs-spyc.gb]

LOCUS       CMVTO-p450-hcvs-SpyC_(F 5696 bp ds-DNA     circular     18-AUG-2021
DEFINITION  .
FEATURES             Location/Qualifiers
     polyA_signal    33..56
                     /label="BGH pA"
                     /ApEinfo_revcolor=#ff0080
                     /ApEinfo_fwdcolor=#ff0080
     misc_feature    339..386
                     /label="FRT"
                     /ApEinfo_revcolor=#0080ff
                     /ApEinfo_fwdcolor=#0080ff
     gene            394..1414
                     /label="Hygromycin"
                     /ApEinfo_revcolor=#b1ff67
                     /ApEinfo_fwdcolor=#b1ff67
     polyA_signal    1546..1676
                     /label="SV40 pA"
                     /ApEinfo_revcolor=#ff0080
                     /ApEinfo_fwdcolor=#ff0080
     rep_origin      2059..2732
                     /label="pUC ori"
                     /ApEinfo_revcolor=#c6c9d1
                     /ApEinfo_fwdcolor=#c6c9d1
     CDS             complement(2877..3737)
                     /label="Amp (bla)"
                     /ApEinfo_revcolor=#ff0000
                     /ApEinfo_fwdcolor=#ff0000
     promoter        complement(3738..3836)
                     /label="bla promoter"
                     /ApEinfo_revcolor=#d59687
                     /ApEinfo_fwdcolor=#d59687
     primer_bind     4024..4043
                     /label="primer3"
                     /ApEinfo_revcolor=#84b0dc
                     /ApEinfo_fwdcolor=#84b0dc
     promoter        4100..4727
                     /label="CMV"
                     /ApEinfo_revcolor=#d59687
                     /ApEinfo_fwdcolor=#d59687
     enhancer        4100..4826
                     /label="CMV promoter (with TetOs)"
                     /ApEinfo_revcolor=#800080
                     /ApEinfo_fwdcolor=#800080
     misc_feature    4585..4585
                     /label="A"
                     /ApEinfo_revcolor=#0080ff
                     /ApEinfo_fwdcolor=#0080ff
     TATA_signal     4672..4678
                     /label="TATA box"
                     /ApEinfo_revcolor=#b1ff67
                     /ApEinfo_fwdcolor=#b1ff67
     misc_feature    4688..4706
                     /label="TetO"
                     /ApEinfo_revcolor=#a187be
                     /ApEinfo_fwdcolor=#a187be
     misc_feature    4688..4727
                     /label="TetR binding sites"
                     /ApEinfo_revcolor=#a187be
                     /ApEinfo_fwdcolor=#a187be
     misc_feature    4709..4727
                     /label="TetO"
                     /ApEinfo_revcolor=#a187be
                     /ApEinfo_fwdcolor=#a187be
     primer_bind     4851..4858
                     /label="primer3"
                     /ApEinfo_revcolor=#84b0dc
                     /ApEinfo_fwdcolor=#84b0dc
     misc_feature    4851..4858
                     /label="Kozak"
                     /ApEinfo_revcolor=#0080ff
                     /ApEinfo_fwdcolor=#0080ff
     CDS             4859..4945
                     /label="p450"
                     /ApEinfo_revcolor=#993366
                     /ApEinfo_fwdcolor=#993366
     CDS             4859..4957
                     /label="Translation 4859-4957"
     CDS             4958..5384
                     /label="Translation 4958-5384"
     misc_feature    4964..5035
                     /label="HCV Cut Site"
                     /ApEinfo_revcolor=#ff9ccd
                     /ApEinfo_fwdcolor=#ff9ccd
     misc_feature    4988..5017
                     /label="NS5A/NS5B cut site"
                     /ApEinfo_revcolor=#84b0dc
                     /ApEinfo_fwdcolor=#84b0dc
     misc_feature    5042..5380
                     /label="SpyCatcher003"
                     /ApEinfo_revcolor=#faac61
                     /ApEinfo_fwdcolor=#faac61
     CDS             5398..5430
                     /label="c-myc epitope"
                     /ApEinfo_revcolor=#ff0000
                     /ApEinfo_fwdcolor=#ff0000
     misc_feature    5430..5432
                     /label="New Stop"
                     /ApEinfo_revcolor=#0080ff
                     /ApEinfo_fwdcolor=#0080ff
     primer_bind     complement(5436..5455)
                     /label="primer3"
                     /ApEinfo_revcolor=#84b0dc
                     /ApEinfo_fwdcolor=#84b0dc
     CDS             5443..5460
                     /label="Polyhistidine tag"
                     /ApEinfo_revcolor=#ff0000
                     /ApEinfo_fwdcolor=#ff0000
     misc_feature    5461..5463
                     /label="cya"
                     /ApEinfo_revcolor=#0080ff
                     /ApEinfo_fwdcolor=#0080ff
     polyA_signal    5482..5696
                     /label="BGH polyadenylation sequence"
                     /ApEinfo_revcolor=#ff0080
                     /ApEinfo_fwdcolor=#ff0080
ORIGIN
        1 tgcggtgggc tctatggaga tctatcgatg ttctggggat gcggtgggct ctatggcttc
       61 tgaggcggaa agaaccagct ggggctctag ggggtatccc cnnnnnnnnn nnnnnnnnnn
      121 nnnnnnnnnn nnnnnnnnnn nnnnnnnnnn nnnnnnnnnn nnnnnnnnnn nnnnnnnnnn
      181 nnnnnnnnnn nnnnnnnnnn nnnnnnnnnn nnnnnnnnnn nnnnncnnnn nnnnnnnnnn
      241 nnnnnnnnnn nnnnnnnnnn nnnnnnnnnn nnnnnnnnnn nnnnnnnnnn nnnnnnnnnn
      301 nnnnnnnnnn nnnnnnaggg tgatggttca cgtacctaga agttcctatt ccgaagttcc
      361 tattctctag aaagtatagg aacttccttg gccaaaaagc ctgaactcac cgcgacgtct
      421 gtcgagaagt ttctgatcga aaagttcgac agcgtctccg acctgatgca gctctcggag
      481 ggcgaagaat ctcgtgcttt cagcttcgat gtaggagggc gtggatatgt cctgcgggta
      541 aatagctgcg ccgatggttt ctacaaagat cgttatgttt atcggcactt tgcatcggcc
      601 gcgctcccga ttccggaagt gcttgacatt ggggaattca gcgagagcct gacctattgc
      661 atctcccgcc gtgcacaggg tgtcacgttg caagacctgc ctgaaaccga actgcccgct
      721 gttctgcagc cggtcgcgga ggccatggat gcgatcgctg cggccgatct tagccagacg
      781 agcgggttcg gcccattcgg accgcaagga atcggtcaat acactacatg gcgtgatttc
      841 atatgcgcga ttgctgatcc ccatgtgtat cactggcaaa ctgtgatgga cgacaccgtc
      901 agtgcgtccg tcgcgcaggc tctcgatgag ctgatgcttt gggccgagga ctgccccgaa
      961 gtccggcacc tcgtgcacgc ggatttcggc tccaacaatg tcctgacgga caatggccgc
     1021 ataacagcgg tcattgactg gagcgaggcg atgttcgggg attcccaata cgaggtcgcc
     1081 aacatcttct tctggaggcc gtggttggct tgtatggagc agcagacgcg ctacttcgag
     1141 cggaggcatc cggagcttgc aggatcgccg cggctccggg cgtatatgct ccgcattggt
     1201 cttgaccaac tctatcagag cttggttgac ggcaatttcg atgatgcagc ttgggcgcag
     1261 ggtcgatgcg acgcaatcgt ccgatccgga gccgggactg tcgggcgtac acaaatcgcc
     1321 cgcagaagcg cggccgtctg gaccgatggc tgtgtagaag tactcgccga tagtggaaac
     1381 cgacgcccca gcactcgtcc gagggcaaag gaatagcacg tactacgaga tttcgattcc
     1441 accgccgcct tctatgaaag gttgggcttc ggaatcgttt tccgggacgc cggctggatg
     1501 atcctccagc gcggggatct catgctggag ttcttcgccc accccaactt gtttattgca
     1561 gcttataatg gttacaaata aagcaatagc atcacaaatt tcacaaataa agcatttttt
     1621 tcactgcatt ctagttgtgg tttgtccaaa ctcatcaatg tatcttatca tgtctgtata
     1681 ccgtcgacct ctagctagag cttggcgtaa tcatggtcat agctgtttcc tgtgtgaaat
     1741 tgttatccgc tcacaattcc acacaacata cgagccggaa gcataaagtg taaagcctgg
     1801 ggtgcctaat gagtgagcta actcacatta attgcgttgc gctcactgcc cgctttccag
     1861 tcgggaaacc tgtcgtgcca gctgcattaa tgaatcggcc aacgcgcggg gagaggcggt
     1921 ttgcgtattg ggcgctcttc cgcttcctcg ctcactgact cgctgcgctc ggtcgttcgg
     1981 ctgcggcgag cggtatcagc tcactcaaag gcggtaatac ggttatccac agaatcaggg
     2041 gataacgcag gaaagaacat gtgagcaaaa ggccagcaaa aggccaggaa ccgtaaaaag
     2101 gccgcgttgc tggcgttttt ccataggctc cgcccccctg acgagcatca caaaaatcga
     2161 cgctcaagtc agaggtggcg aaacccgaca ggactataaa gataccaggc gtttccccct
     2221 ggaagctccc tcgtgcgctc tcctgttccg accctgccgc ttaccggata cctgtccgcc
     2281 tttctccctt cgggaagcgt ggcgctttct catagctcac gctgtaggta tctcagttcg
     2341 gtgtaggtcg ttcgctccaa gctgggctgt gtgcacgaac cccccgttca gcccgaccgc
     2401 tgcgccttat ccggtaacta tcgtcttgag tccaacccgg taagacacga cttatcgcca
     2461 ctggcagcag ccactggtaa caggattagc agagcgaggt atgtaggcgg tgctacagag
     2521 ttcttgaagt ggtggcctaa ctacggctac actagaagga cagtatttgg tatctgcgct
     2581 ctgctgaagc cagttacctt cggaaaaaga gttggtagct cttgatccgg caaacaaacc
     2641 accgctggta gcggtggttt ttttgtttgc aagcagcaga ttacgcgcag aaaaaaagga
     2701 tctcaagaag atcctttgat cttttctacg gggtctgacg ctcagtggaa cgaaaactca
     2761 cgttaaggga ttttggtcat gagattatca aaaaggatct tcacctagat ccttttaaat
     2821 taaaaatgaa gttttaaatc aatctaaagt atatatgagt aaacttggtc tgacagttac
     2881 caatgcttaa tcagtgaggc acctatctca gcgatctgtc tatttcgttc atccatagtt
     2941 gcctgactcc ccgtcgtgta gataactacg atacgggagg gcttaccatc tggccccagt
     3001 gctgcaatga taccgcgaga cccacgctca ccggctccag atttatcagc aataaaccag
     3061 ccagccggaa gggccgagcg cagaagtggt cctgcaactt tatccgcctc catccagtct
     3121 attaattgtt gccgggaagc tagagtaagt agttcgccag ttaatagttt gcgcaacgtt
     3181 gttgccattg ctacaggcat cgtggtgtca cgctcgtcgt ttggtatggc ttcattcagc
     3241 tccggttccc aacgatcaag gcgagttaca tgatccccca tgttgtgcaa aaaagcggtt
     3301 agctccttcg gtcctccgat cgttgtcaga agtaagttgg ccgcagtgtt atcactcatg
     3361 gttatggcag cactgcataa ttctcttact gtcatgccat ccgtaagatg cttttctgtg
     3421 actggtgagt actcaaccaa gtcattctga gaatagtgta tgcggcgacc gagttgctct
     3481 tgcccggcgt caatacggga taataccgcg ccacatagca gaactttaaa agtgctcatc
     3541 attggaaaac gttcttcggg gcgaaaactc tcaaggatct taccgctgtt gagatccagt
     3601 tcgatgtaac ccactcgtgc acccaactga tcttcagcat cttttacttt caccagcgtt
     3661 tctgggtgag caaaaacagg aaggcaaaat gccgcaaaaa agggaataag ggcgacacgg
     3721 aaatgttgaa tactcatact cttccttttt caatattatt gaagcattta tcagggttat
     3781 tgtctcatga gcggatacat atttgaatgt atttagaaaa ataaacaaat aggggttccg
     3841 cgcacatttc cccgaaaagt gccacctgac gtcgacggat cgggagatct cccgatcccc
     3901 tatggtgcac tctcagtaca atctgctctg atgccgcata gttaagccag tatctgctcc
     3961 ctgcttgtgt gttggaggtc gctgagtagt gcgcgagcaa aatttaagct acaacaaggc
     4021 aaggcttgac cgacaattgc atgaagaatc tgcttagggt taggcgtttt gcgctgcttc
     4081 gtacgggcca gatatacgcg ttgacattga ttattgacta gttattaata gtaatcaatt
     4141 acggggtcat tagttcatag cccatatatg gagttccgcg ttacataact tacggtaaat
     4201 ggcccgcctg gctgaccgcc caacgacccc cgcccattga cgtcaataat gacgtatgtt
     4261 cccatagtaa cgccaatagg gactttccat tgacgtcaat gggtggagta tttacggtaa
     4321 actgcccact tggcagtaca tcaagtgtat catatgccaa gtacgccccc tattgacgtc
     4381 aatgacggta aatggcccgc ctggcattat gcccagtaca tgaccttatg ggactttcct
     4441 acttggcagt acatctacgt attagtcatc gctattacca tggtgatgcg gttttggcag
     4501 tacatcaatg ggcgtggata gcggtttgac tcacggggat ttccaagtct ccaccccatt
     4561 gacgtcaatg ggagtttgtt ttggcaccaa aatcaacggg actttccaaa atgtcgtaac
     4621 aactccgccc cattgacgca aatgggcggt aggcgtgtac ggtgggaggt ctatataagc
     4681 agagctctcc ctatcagtga tagagatctc cctatcagtg atagagatcg tcgacgagct
     4741 cgtttagtga accgtcagat cgcctggaga cgccatccac gctgttttga cctccataga
     4801 agacaccggg accgatccag cctccggact ctagcgttta aacttaagct tcgccaccAT
     4861 GGACCCCGTT GTCGTACTGG GACTCTGCTT GTCCTGCCTG CTCCTCCTTA GTTTGTGGAA
     4921 ACAATCTTAT GGGGGTGGAA AACTTGGCTC CGGGGGAgga tccTCTACCG TGAGCGAGGA
     4981 AGCTAGTGAG GATGTCGTCT GCTGCTCAAT GTCCTACACA TGGACAGGAG CCCTGGGAag
     5041 cGTGACTACA TTGTCTGGGC TCAGCGGTGA ACAGGGACCT TCAGGCGACA TGACAACGGA
     5101 GGAGGATAGC GCAACCCACA TCAAATTTAG TAAGCGGGAT GAGGACGGCA GAGAGCTGGC
     5161 CGGAGCTACA ATGGAACTTA GGGACTCTTC CGGGAAAACC ATTTCCACTT GGATATCGGA
     5221 CGGCCACGTT AAGGACTTCT ATCTGTACCC AGGCAAGTAT ACCTTTGTGG AGACGGCCGC
     5281 TCCGGATGGC TACGAGGTGG CGACCCCCAT CGAATTCACT GTCAACGAAG ACGGACAAGT
     5341 AACAGTCGAT GGTGAAGCAA CCGAGGGGGA TGCCCATACT TAGctcgagg agggcccgaa
     5401 caaaaactca tctcagaaga ggatctgaat agcgccgtcg accatcatca tcatcatcat
     5461 tgagtttaaa cccgctgatc agcctcgact gtgccttcta gttgccagcc atctgttgtt
     5521 tgcccctccc ccgtgccttc cttgaccctg gaaggtgcca ctcccactgt cctttcctaa
     5581 taaaatgagg aaattgcatc gcattgtctg agtaggtgtc attctattct ggggggtggg
     5641 gtggggcagg acagcaaggg ggaggattgg gaagacaata gcaggcatgc tgggga
//
