# Supplementary material for: Protease-controlled secretion and display of intercellular signals
Source: Nat Commun. 2022 Feb 17;13:912. doi: 10.1038/s41467-022-28623-y (PMC8854555; doi:10.1038/s41467-022-28623-y)
Supplement: Supplementary file 7 — Source Data [file 41467_2022_28623_MOESM7_ESM.zip › Source Data/Plasmids/Protease Plasmids/Rapalog MESA Receptor/cmvto-fkbp-gpa-ntevp.gb]

LOCUS       CMVTO-3xFLAG-FKBP-GpA-N 6263 bp ds-DNA     circular     27-AUG-2021
DEFINITION  .
FEATURES             Location/Qualifiers
     CDS             complement(570..1430)
                     /label="Amp (bla)"
                     /ApEinfo_revcolor=#993366
                     /ApEinfo_fwdcolor=#993366
     CDS             complement(573..1232)
                     /label="AmpR"
                     /ApEinfo_revcolor=#ffef86
                     /ApEinfo_fwdcolor=#ffef86
     promoter        complement(1431..1529)
                     /label="bla promoter"
                     /ApEinfo_revcolor=#c6c9d1
                     /ApEinfo_fwdcolor=#c6c9d1
     promoter        1793..2420
                     /label="CMV"
                     /ApEinfo_revcolor=#c6c9d1
                     /ApEinfo_fwdcolor=#c6c9d1
     promoter        1872..2175
                     /label="CMV enhancer"
                     /ApEinfo_revcolor=#c7b0e3
                     /ApEinfo_fwdcolor=#c7b0e3
     promoter        2176..2379
                     /label="CMV promoter"
                     /ApEinfo_revcolor=#9eafd2
                     /ApEinfo_fwdcolor=#9eafd2
     TATA_signal     2365..2371
                     /label="TATA box"
                     /ApEinfo_revcolor=#b4abac
                     /ApEinfo_fwdcolor=#b4abac
     misc_feature    2381..2399
                     /label="TetO"
                     /ApEinfo_revcolor=#b4abac
                     /ApEinfo_fwdcolor=#b4abac
     misc_feature    2381..2420
                     /label="TetR binding sites"
                     /ApEinfo_revcolor=#b4abac
                     /ApEinfo_fwdcolor=#b4abac
     misc_feature    2402..2420
                     /label="TetO"
                     /ApEinfo_revcolor=#b4abac
                     /ApEinfo_fwdcolor=#b4abac
     misc_feature    2544..2551
                     /label="Kozak"
                     /ApEinfo_revcolor=#b4abac
                     /ApEinfo_fwdcolor=#b4abac
     misc_feature    2552..2629
                     /label="CD4 Signal Sequence"
                     /ApEinfo_revcolor=#d6b295
                     /ApEinfo_fwdcolor=#d6b295
     CDS             2552..3298
                     /label="Translation 2552-3298"
     misc_feature    2630..2695
                     /label="3X FLAG Tag"
                     /ApEinfo_revcolor=#75c6a9
                     /ApEinfo_fwdcolor=#75c6a9
     misc_feature    2696..3019
                     /label="FKBP"
                     /ApEinfo_revcolor=#84b0dc
                     /ApEinfo_fwdcolor=#84b0dc
     misc_feature    3020..3199
                     /label="60 AA Linker"
                     /ApEinfo_revcolor=#85dae9
                     /ApEinfo_fwdcolor=#85dae9
     misc_feature    3206..3274
                     /label="GpA TMD"
                     /ApEinfo_revcolor=#b1ff67
                     /ApEinfo_fwdcolor=#b1ff67
     misc_feature    3299..3657
                     /label="nTEVp"
                     /ApEinfo_revcolor=#f58a5e
                     /ApEinfo_fwdcolor=#f58a5e
     CDS             3299..3657
                     /label="Translation 3299-3657"
     CDS             3661..3690
                     /label="c-myc epitope"
                     /ApEinfo_revcolor=#993366
                     /ApEinfo_fwdcolor=#993366
     misc_feature    3690..3692
                     /label="New Stop"
                     /ApEinfo_revcolor=#b4abac
                     /ApEinfo_fwdcolor=#b4abac
     CDS             3703..3720
                     /label="Polyhistidine tag"
                     /ApEinfo_revcolor=#993366
                     /ApEinfo_fwdcolor=#993366
     misc_feature    3721..3723
                     /label="STOP (missing now)"
                     /ApEinfo_revcolor=#a187be
                     /ApEinfo_fwdcolor=#a187be
     polyA_signal    3742..3956
                     /label="BGH polyadenylation sequence"
                     /ApEinfo_revcolor=#b4abac
                     /ApEinfo_fwdcolor=#b4abac
     polyA_signal    3989..4012
                     /label="BGH pA"
                     /ApEinfo_revcolor=#b4abac
                     /ApEinfo_fwdcolor=#b4abac
     misc_feature    4295..4342
                     /label="FRT"
                     /ApEinfo_revcolor=#b4abac
                     /ApEinfo_fwdcolor=#b4abac
     misc_recomb     4309..4342
                     /label="FRT"
                     /ApEinfo_revcolor=#c7b0e3
                     /ApEinfo_fwdcolor=#c7b0e3
     gene            4350..5370
                     /label="Hygromycin"
                     /ApEinfo_revcolor=#b4abac
                     /ApEinfo_fwdcolor=#b4abac
     polyA_signal    5502..5632
                     /label="SV40 pA"
                     /ApEinfo_revcolor=#b4abac
                     /ApEinfo_fwdcolor=#b4abac
     primer_bind     complement(5668..5688)
                     /label="M13-rev"
                     /ApEinfo_revcolor=#85dae9
                     /ApEinfo_fwdcolor=#85dae9
     misc_binding    complement(5694..5716)
                     /label="LacO"
                     /ApEinfo_revcolor=#84b0dc
                     /ApEinfo_fwdcolor=#84b0dc
     promoter        complement(5720..5750)
                     /label="lac promoter"
                     /ApEinfo_revcolor=#c7b0e3
                     /ApEinfo_fwdcolor=#c7b0e3
     rep_origin      join(6015..6263,1..425)
                     /label="pUC ori"
                     /ApEinfo_revcolor=#ffef86
                     /ApEinfo_fwdcolor=#ffef86
     rep_origin      complement(join(6056..6263,1..475))
                     /label="ColE1 origin"
                     /ApEinfo_revcolor=#9eafd2
                     /ApEinfo_fwdcolor=#9eafd2
ORIGIN
        1 tctcatagct cacgctgtag gtatctcagt tcggtgtagg tcgttcgctc caagctgggc
       61 tgtgtgcacg aaccccccgt tcagcccgac cgctgcgcct tatccggtaa ctatcgtctt
      121 gagtccaacc cggtaagaca cgacttatcg ccactggcag cagccactgg taacaggatt
      181 agcagagcga ggtatgtagg cggtgctaca gagttcttga agtggtggcc taactacggc
      241 tacactagaa ggacagtatt tggtatctgc gctctgctga agccagttac cttcggaaaa
      301 agagttggta gctcttgatc cggcaaacaa accaccgctg gtagcggtgg tttttttgtt
      361 tgcaagcagc agattacgcg cagaaaaaaa ggatctcaag aagatccttt gatcttttct
      421 acggggtctg acgctcagtg gaacgaaaac tcacgttaag ggattttggt catgagatta
      481 tcaaaaagga tcttcaccta gatcctttta aattaaaaat gaagttttaa atcaatctaa
      541 agtatatatg agtaaacttg gtctgacagt taccaatgct taatcagtga ggcacctatc
      601 tcagcgatct gtctatttcg ttcatccata gttgcctgac tccccgtcgt gtagataact
      661 acgatacggg agggcttacc atctggcccc agtgctgcaa tgataccgcg agacccacgc
      721 tcaccggctc cagatttatc agcaataaac cagccagccg gaagggccga gcgcagaagt
      781 ggtcctgcaa ctttatccgc ctccatccag tctattaatt gttgccggga agctagagta
      841 agtagttcgc cagttaatag tttgcgcaac gttgttgcca ttgctacagg catcgtggtg
      901 tcacgctcgt cgtttggtat ggcttcattc agctccggtt cccaacgatc aaggcgagtt
      961 acatgatccc ccatgttgtg caaaaaagcg gttagctcct tcggtcctcc gatcgttgtc
     1021 agaagtaagt tggccgcagt gttatcactc atggttatgg cagcactgca taattctctt
     1081 actgtcatgc catccgtaag atgcttttct gtgactggtg agtactcaac caagtcattc
     1141 tgagaatagt gtatgcggcg accgagttgc tcttgcccgg cgtcaatacg ggataatacc
     1201 gcgccacata gcagaacttt aaaagtgctc atcattggaa aacgttcttc ggggcgaaaa
     1261 ctctcaagga tcttaccgct gttgagatcc agttcgatgt aacccactcg tgcacccaac
     1321 tgatcttcag catcttttac tttcaccagc gtttctgggt gagcaaaaac aggaaggcaa
     1381 aatgccgcaa aaaagggaat aagggcgaca cggaaatgtt gaatactcat actcttcctt
     1441 tttcaatatt attgaagcat ttatcagggt tattgtctca tgagcggata catatttgaa
     1501 tgtatttaga aaaataaaca aataggggtt ccgcgcacat ttccccgaaa agtgccacct
     1561 gacgtcgacg gatcgggaga tctcccgatc ccctatggtg cactctcagt acaatctgct
     1621 ctgatgccgc atagttaagc cagtatctgc tccctgcttg tgtgttggag gtcgctgagt
     1681 agtgcgcgag caaaatttaa gctacaacaa ggcaaggctt gaccgacaat tgcatgaaga
     1741 atctgcttag ggttaggcgt tttgcgctgc ttcgtacggg ccagatatac gcgttgacat
     1801 tgattattga ctagttatta atagtaatca attacggggt cattagttca tagcccatat
     1861 atggagttcc gcgttacata acttacggta aatggcccgc ctggctgacc gcccaacgac
     1921 ccccgcccat tgacgtcaat aatgacgtat gttcccatag taacgccaat agggactttc
     1981 cattgacgtc aatgggtgga gtatttacgg taaactgccc acttggcagt acatcaagtg
     2041 tatcatatgc caagtacgcc ccctattgac gtcaatgacg gtaaatggcc cgcctggcat
     2101 tatgcccagt acatgacctt atgggacttt cctacttggc agtacatcta cgtattagtc
     2161 atcgctatta ccatggtgat gcggttttgg cagtacatca atgggcgtgg atagcggttt
     2221 gactcacggg gatttccaag tctccacccc attgacgtca atgggagttt gttttggcac
     2281 caaaatcaac gggactttcc aaaatgtcgt aacaactccg ccccattgac gcaaatgggc
     2341 ggtaggcgtg tacggtggga ggtctatata agcagagctc tccctatcag tgatagagat
     2401 ctccctatca gtgatagaga tcgtcgacga gctcgtttag tgaaccgtca gatcgcctgg
     2461 agacgccatc cacgctgttt tgacctccat agaagacacc gggaccgatc cagcctccgg
     2521 actctagcgt ttaaacttaa gcttcgccac cATGTGCCGA GCCATCTCTC TTAGGCGCTT
     2581 GCTGCTGCTG CTGCTGCAGC TGTCACAACT CCTAGCTGTC ACTCAAGGGG ATTACAAGGA
     2641 TCACGATGGG GATTACAAAG ATCATGACAT TGACTACAAG GATGACGATG ATAAGATGGG
     2701 AGTGCAGGTG GAAACCATCT CCCCAGGAGA CGGGCGCACC TTCCCCAAGC GCGGCCAGAC
     2761 CTGCGTGGTG CACTACACCG GGATGCTTGA AGATGGAAAG AAATTTGATT CCTCCCGGGA
     2821 CAGAAACAAG CCCTTTAAGT TTATGCTAGG CAAGCAGGAG GTGATCCGAG GCTGGGAAGA
     2881 AGGGGTTGCC CAGATGAGTG TGGGTCAGAG AGCCAAACTG ACTATATCTC CAGATTATGC
     2941 CTATGGTGCC ACTGGGCACC CAGGCATCAT CCCACCACAT GCCACTCTCG TCTTCGATGT
     3001 GGAGCTTCTA AAACTGGAAA GTGCTGGTGG CAGTGCTGGT GGTAGTGCTG GCGGTAGCGC
     3061 CGGTGGTAGT GCTGGAGGTC CTCGAGCTCA AGCCTCGAAT TCTGCAGTCG ACGGTACCGC
     3121 GGGACCAGGA TCCACCGGAT CTAGAGGCGG ATCTGGAGGC TCTGGGGGTT CAGGCGGATC
     3181 AGGAGGCAGT GGCGGGTCAA CCGGTATCAC TCTTATCATT TTCGGGGTCA TGGCAGGCGT
     3241 TATCGGGACT ATTTTGCTTA TTAGTTACGG CATCGGAGGC GGTAGCGGAG GCGGCGCCGA
     3301 GAGTTTGTTT AAGGGGCCAA GGGACTATAA CCCAATATCA TCCACTATTT GCCACCTCAC
     3361 TAACGAGAGC GATGGACATA CAACCTCTCT CTACGGGATA GGCTTCGGTC CTTTCATCAT
     3421 TACCAATAAG CATCTGTTTC GCCGAAACAA CGGTACTCTT CTGGTTCAAT CTCTTCATGG
     3481 TGTCTTCAAG GTGAAAAACA CCACTACGCT TCAGCAACAC CTGATTGATG GTAGGGATAT
     3541 GATAATTATC AGAATGCCGA AAGATTTCCC ACCTTTTCCA CAGAAGCTGA AATTCAGGGA
     3601 ACCGCAGAGA GAGGAGAGGA TTTGTTTGGT AACGACCAAC TTCCAGACGT AGggcccGAA
     3661 caaaaactca tctcagaaga ggatctgaat agcgccgtcg accatcatca taatcatcat
     3721 tgagtttaaa cccgctgatc agcctcgact gtgccttcta gttgccagcc atctgttgtt
     3781 tgcccctccc ccgtgccttc cttgaccctg gaaggtgcca ctcccactgt cctttcctaa
     3841 taaaatgagg aaattgcatc gcattgtctg agtaggtgtc attctattct ggggggtggg
     3901 gtggggcagg acagcaaggg ggaggattgg gaagacaata gcaggcatgc tggggatgcg
     3961 gtgggctcta tggagatcta tcgatgttct ggggatgcgg tgggctctat ggcttctgag
     4021 gcggaaagaa ccagctgggg ctctaggggg tatccccnnn nnnnnnnnnn nnnnnnnnnn
     4081 nnnnnnnnnn nnnnnnnnnn nnnnnnnnnn nnnnnnnnnn nnnnnnnnnn nnnnnnnnnn
     4141 nnnnnnnnnn nnnnnnnnnn nnnnnnnnnn nnnnnnnnnn ncnnnnnnnn nnnnnnnnnn
     4201 nnnnnnnnnn nnnnnnnnnn nnnnnnnnnn nnnnnnnnnn nnnnnnnnnn nnnnnnnnnn
     4261 nnnnnnnnnn nnagggtgat ggttcacgta cctagaagtt cctattccga agttcctatt
     4321 ctctagaaag tataggaact tccttggcca aaaagcctga actcaccgcg acgtctgtcg
     4381 agaagtttct gatcgaaaag ttcgacagcg tctccgacct gatgcagctc tcggagggcg
     4441 aagaatctcg tgctttcagc ttcgatgtag gagggcgtgg atatgtcctg cgggtaaata
     4501 gctgcgccga tggtttctac aaagatcgtt atgtttatcg gcactttgca tcggccgcgc
     4561 tcccgattcc ggaagtgctt gacattgggg aattcagcga gagcctgacc tattgcatct
     4621 cccgccgtgc acagggtgtc acgttgcaag acctgcctga aaccgaactg cccgctgttc
     4681 tgcagccggt cgcggaggcc atggatgcga tcgctgcggc cgatcttagc cagacgagcg
     4741 ggttcggccc attcggaccg caaggaatcg gtcaatacac tacatggcgt gatttcatat
     4801 gcgcgattgc tgatccccat gtgtatcact ggcaaactgt gatggacgac accgtcagtg
     4861 cgtccgtcgc gcaggctctc gatgagctga tgctttgggc cgaggactgc cccgaagtcc
     4921 ggcacctcgt gcacgcggat ttcggctcca acaatgtcct gacggacaat ggccgcataa
     4981 cagcggtcat tgactggagc gaggcgatgt tcggggattc ccaatacgag gtcgccaaca
     5041 tcttcttctg gaggccgtgg ttggcttgta tggagcagca gacgcgctac ttcgagcgga
     5101 ggcatccgga gcttgcagga tcgccgcggc tccgggcgta tatgctccgc attggtcttg
     5161 accaactcta tcagagcttg gttgacggca atttcgatga tgcagcttgg gcgcagggtc
     5221 gatgcgacgc aatcgtccga tccggagccg ggactgtcgg gcgtacacaa atcgcccgca
     5281 gaagcgcggc cgtctggacc gatggctgtg tagaagtact cgccgatagt ggaaaccgac
     5341 gccccagcac tcgtccgagg gcaaaggaat agcacgtact acgagatttc gattccaccg
     5401 ccgccttcta tgaaaggttg ggcttcggaa tcgttttccg ggacgccggc tggatgatcc
     5461 tccagcgcgg ggatctcatg ctggagttct tcgcccaccc caacttgttt attgcagctt
     5521 ataatggtta caaataaagc aatagcatca caaatttcac aaataaagca tttttttcac
     5581 tgcattctag ttgtggtttg tccaaactca tcaatgtatc ttatcatgtc tgtataccgt
     5641 cgacctctag ctagagcttg gcgtaatcat ggtcatagct gtttcctgtg tgaaattgtt
     5701 atccgctcac aattccacac aacatacgag ccggaagcat aaagtgtaaa gcctggggtg
     5761 cctaatgagt gagctaactc acattaattg cgttgcgctc actgcccgct ttccagtcgg
     5821 gaaacctgtc gtgccagctg cattaatgaa tcggccaacg cgcggggaga ggcggtttgc
     5881 gtattgggcg ctcttccgct tcctcgctca ctgactcgct gcgctcggtc gttcggctgc
     5941 ggcgagcggt atcagctcac tcaaaggcgg taatacggtt atccacagaa tcaggggata
     6001 acgcaggaaa gaacatgtga gcaaaaggcc agcaaaaggc caggaaccgt aaaaaggccg
     6061 cgttgctggc gtttttccat aggctccgcc cccctgacga gcatcacaaa aatcgacgct
     6121 caagtcagag gtggcgaaac ccgacaggac tataaagata ccaggcgttt ccccctggaa
     6181 gctccctcgt gcgctctcct gttccgaccc tgccgcttac cggatacctg tccgcctttc
     6241 tcccttcggg aagcgtggcg ctt
//
