# Supplementary material for: Protease-controlled secretion and display of intercellular signals
Source: Nat Commun. 2022 Feb 17;13:912. doi: 10.1038/s41467-022-28623-y (PMC8854555; doi:10.1038/s41467-022-28623-y)
Supplement: Supplementary file 7 — Source Data [file 41467_2022_28623_MOESM7_ESM.zip › Source Data/Plasmids/Protease Plasmids/Rapalog MESA Receptor/cmvto-frb-cd28-ctevp.gb]

LOCUS       CMVTO-3xFLAG-FRB-CD28-C 6092 bp ds-DNA     circular     27-AUG-2021
DEFINITION  .
FEATURES             Location/Qualifiers
     CDS             complement(570..1430)
                     /label="Amp (bla)"
                     /ApEinfo_revcolor=#993366
                     /ApEinfo_fwdcolor=#993366
     CDS             complement(573..1232)
                     /label="AmpR"
                     /ApEinfo_revcolor=#ffef86
                     /ApEinfo_fwdcolor=#ffef86
     promoter        complement(1431..1529)
                     /label="bla promoter"
                     /ApEinfo_revcolor=#c6c9d1
                     /ApEinfo_fwdcolor=#c6c9d1
     promoter        1793..2420
                     /label="CMV"
                     /ApEinfo_revcolor=#c6c9d1
                     /ApEinfo_fwdcolor=#c6c9d1
     promoter        1872..2175
                     /label="CMV enhancer"
                     /ApEinfo_revcolor=#c7b0e3
                     /ApEinfo_fwdcolor=#c7b0e3
     promoter        2176..2379
                     /label="CMV promoter"
                     /ApEinfo_revcolor=#9eafd2
                     /ApEinfo_fwdcolor=#9eafd2
     TATA_signal     2365..2371
                     /label="TATA box"
                     /ApEinfo_revcolor=#b4abac
                     /ApEinfo_fwdcolor=#b4abac
     misc_feature    2381..2399
                     /label="TetO"
                     /ApEinfo_revcolor=#b4abac
                     /ApEinfo_fwdcolor=#b4abac
     misc_feature    2381..2420
                     /label="TetR binding sites"
                     /ApEinfo_revcolor=#b4abac
                     /ApEinfo_fwdcolor=#b4abac
     misc_feature    2402..2420
                     /label="TetO"
                     /ApEinfo_revcolor=#b4abac
                     /ApEinfo_fwdcolor=#b4abac
     misc_feature    2544..2551
                     /label="Kozak"
                     /ApEinfo_revcolor=#b4abac
                     /ApEinfo_fwdcolor=#b4abac
     CDS             2552..2629
                     /label="CD4 signal sequence"
                     /ApEinfo_revcolor=#85dae9
                     /ApEinfo_fwdcolor=#85dae9
     CDS             2552..3121
                     /label="Translation 2552-3121"
     CDS             2630..2695
                     /label="3xFLAG"
                     /ApEinfo_revcolor=#d6b295
                     /ApEinfo_fwdcolor=#d6b295
     CDS             2699..2974
                     /label="FRB"
                     /ApEinfo_revcolor=#b4abac
                     /ApEinfo_fwdcolor=#b4abac
     misc_feature    2921..2923
                     /label="Rapalog Mut"
                     /ApEinfo_revcolor=#d59687
                     /ApEinfo_fwdcolor=#d59687
     CDS             2975..3029
                     /label="Linker 20GS"
                     /ApEinfo_revcolor=#ffef86
                     /ApEinfo_fwdcolor=#ffef86
     CDS             3035..3097
                     /label="CD28 TMD"
                     /ApEinfo_revcolor=#85dae9
                     /ApEinfo_fwdcolor=#85dae9
     CDS             3122..3475
                     /label="C-TEV"
                     /ApEinfo_revcolor=#993366
                     /ApEinfo_fwdcolor=#993366
     CDS             3122..3478
                     /label="Translation 3122-3478"
     CDS             3479..3481
                     /label="Translation 3479-3481"
     CDS             3490..3519
                     /label="c-myc epitope"
                     /ApEinfo_revcolor=#993366
                     /ApEinfo_fwdcolor=#993366
     misc_feature    3519..3521
                     /label="New Stop"
                     /ApEinfo_revcolor=#b4abac
                     /ApEinfo_fwdcolor=#b4abac
     CDS             3532..3549
                     /label="Polyhistidine tag"
                     /ApEinfo_revcolor=#993366
                     /ApEinfo_fwdcolor=#993366
     misc_feature    3550..3552
                     /label="STOP (missing now)"
                     /ApEinfo_revcolor=#a187be
                     /ApEinfo_fwdcolor=#a187be
     polyA_signal    3571..3785
                     /label="BGH polyadenylation sequence"
                     /ApEinfo_revcolor=#b4abac
                     /ApEinfo_fwdcolor=#b4abac
     polyA_signal    3818..3841
                     /label="BGH pA"
                     /ApEinfo_revcolor=#b4abac
                     /ApEinfo_fwdcolor=#b4abac
     misc_feature    4124..4171
                     /label="FRT"
                     /ApEinfo_revcolor=#b4abac
                     /ApEinfo_fwdcolor=#b4abac
     misc_recomb     4138..4171
                     /label="FRT"
                     /ApEinfo_revcolor=#c7b0e3
                     /ApEinfo_fwdcolor=#c7b0e3
     gene            4179..5199
                     /label="Hygromycin"
                     /ApEinfo_revcolor=#b4abac
                     /ApEinfo_fwdcolor=#b4abac
     polyA_signal    5331..5461
                     /label="SV40 pA"
                     /ApEinfo_revcolor=#b4abac
                     /ApEinfo_fwdcolor=#b4abac
     primer_bind     complement(5497..5517)
                     /label="M13-rev"
                     /ApEinfo_revcolor=#85dae9
                     /ApEinfo_fwdcolor=#85dae9
     misc_binding    complement(5523..5545)
                     /label="LacO"
                     /ApEinfo_revcolor=#84b0dc
                     /ApEinfo_fwdcolor=#84b0dc
     promoter        complement(5549..5579)
                     /label="lac promoter"
                     /ApEinfo_revcolor=#c7b0e3
                     /ApEinfo_fwdcolor=#c7b0e3
     rep_origin      join(5844..6092,1..425)
                     /label="pUC ori"
                     /ApEinfo_revcolor=#ffef86
                     /ApEinfo_fwdcolor=#ffef86
     rep_origin      complement(join(5885..6092,1..475))
                     /label="ColE1 origin"
                     /ApEinfo_revcolor=#9eafd2
                     /ApEinfo_fwdcolor=#9eafd2
ORIGIN
        1 tctcatagct cacgctgtag gtatctcagt tcggtgtagg tcgttcgctc caagctgggc
       61 tgtgtgcacg aaccccccgt tcagcccgac cgctgcgcct tatccggtaa ctatcgtctt
      121 gagtccaacc cggtaagaca cgacttatcg ccactggcag cagccactgg taacaggatt
      181 agcagagcga ggtatgtagg cggtgctaca gagttcttga agtggtggcc taactacggc
      241 tacactagaa ggacagtatt tggtatctgc gctctgctga agccagttac cttcggaaaa
      301 agagttggta gctcttgatc cggcaaacaa accaccgctg gtagcggtgg tttttttgtt
      361 tgcaagcagc agattacgcg cagaaaaaaa ggatctcaag aagatccttt gatcttttct
      421 acggggtctg acgctcagtg gaacgaaaac tcacgttaag ggattttggt catgagatta
      481 tcaaaaagga tcttcaccta gatcctttta aattaaaaat gaagttttaa atcaatctaa
      541 agtatatatg agtaaacttg gtctgacagt taccaatgct taatcagtga ggcacctatc
      601 tcagcgatct gtctatttcg ttcatccata gttgcctgac tccccgtcgt gtagataact
      661 acgatacggg agggcttacc atctggcccc agtgctgcaa tgataccgcg agacccacgc
      721 tcaccggctc cagatttatc agcaataaac cagccagccg gaagggccga gcgcagaagt
      781 ggtcctgcaa ctttatccgc ctccatccag tctattaatt gttgccggga agctagagta
      841 agtagttcgc cagttaatag tttgcgcaac gttgttgcca ttgctacagg catcgtggtg
      901 tcacgctcgt cgtttggtat ggcttcattc agctccggtt cccaacgatc aaggcgagtt
      961 acatgatccc ccatgttgtg caaaaaagcg gttagctcct tcggtcctcc gatcgttgtc
     1021 agaagtaagt tggccgcagt gttatcactc atggttatgg cagcactgca taattctctt
     1081 actgtcatgc catccgtaag atgcttttct gtgactggtg agtactcaac caagtcattc
     1141 tgagaatagt gtatgcggcg accgagttgc tcttgcccgg cgtcaatacg ggataatacc
     1201 gcgccacata gcagaacttt aaaagtgctc atcattggaa aacgttcttc ggggcgaaaa
     1261 ctctcaagga tcttaccgct gttgagatcc agttcgatgt aacccactcg tgcacccaac
     1321 tgatcttcag catcttttac tttcaccagc gtttctgggt gagcaaaaac aggaaggcaa
     1381 aatgccgcaa aaaagggaat aagggcgaca cggaaatgtt gaatactcat actcttcctt
     1441 tttcaatatt attgaagcat ttatcagggt tattgtctca tgagcggata catatttgaa
     1501 tgtatttaga aaaataaaca aataggggtt ccgcgcacat ttccccgaaa agtgccacct
     1561 gacgtcgacg gatcgggaga tctcccgatc ccctatggtg cactctcagt acaatctgct
     1621 ctgatgccgc atagttaagc cagtatctgc tccctgcttg tgtgttggag gtcgctgagt
     1681 agtgcgcgag caaaatttaa gctacaacaa ggcaaggctt gaccgacaat tgcatgaaga
     1741 atctgcttag ggttaggcgt tttgcgctgc ttcgtacggg ccagatatac gcgttgacat
     1801 tgattattga ctagttatta atagtaatca attacggggt cattagttca tagcccatat
     1861 atggagttcc gcgttacata acttacggta aatggcccgc ctggctgacc gcccaacgac
     1921 ccccgcccat tgacgtcaat aatgacgtat gttcccatag taacgccaat agggactttc
     1981 cattgacgtc aatgggtgga gtatttacgg taaactgccc acttggcagt acatcaagtg
     2041 tatcatatgc caagtacgcc ccctattgac gtcaatgacg gtaaatggcc cgcctggcat
     2101 tatgcccagt acatgacctt atgggacttt cctacttggc agtacatcta cgtattagtc
     2161 atcgctatta ccatggtgat gcggttttgg cagtacatca atgggcgtgg atagcggttt
     2221 gactcacggg gatttccaag tctccacccc attgacgtca atgggagttt gttttggcac
     2281 caaaatcaac gggactttcc aaaatgtcgt aacaactccg ccccattgac gcaaatgggc
     2341 ggtaggcgtg tacggtggga ggtctatata agcagagctc tccctatcag tgatagagat
     2401 ctccctatca gtgatagaga tcgtcgacga gctcgtttag tgaaccgtca gatcgcctgg
     2461 agacgccatc cacgctgttt tgacctccat agaagacacc gggaccgatc cagcctccgg
     2521 actctagcgt ttaaacttaa gcttcgccac catgtgccga gccatctctc ttaggcgctt
     2581 gctgctgctg ctgctgcagc tgtcacaact cctagctgtc actcaagggg attacaagga
     2641 tcacgatggg gattacaaag atcatgacat tgactacaag gatgacgatg ataagatgct
     2701 cgagatgtgg catgaaggcc tggaagaggc atctcgtttg tactttgggg aaaggaacgt
     2761 gaaaggcatg tttgaggtgc tggagccctt gcatgctatg atggaacggG GACCCcagac
     2821 tctgaaggaa acatccttta atcaggccta tggtcgagat ttaatggagg cccaagagtg
     2881 gtgcaggaag tacatgaaat cagggaatgt caaggacctc ctccaagcct gggacctcta
     2941 ttatcatgtg ttccgacgaa tctcaaagac tagaggagga tctggaggct ctgggggttc
     3001 aggcggatca ggaggcagtg gcgggtcaac cggtcttgtc gtcgttgcag gggtgctctt
     3061 ctgttatggt ctgttggtga cagtcgcact gtgtgtagga ggcggtagcg gaggcggcgc
     3121 cAAGAGTATG AGTTCTATGG TGTCCGACAC TAGCTGCACG TTCCCCTCAA GTGATGGGAT
     3181 ATTCTGGAAA CACTGGATAC AGACTAAAGA CGGACAGTGT GGAAGCCCAT TGGTTTCCAC
     3241 CCGAGATGGT TTTATCGTGG GTATCCATAG CGCCTCTAAT TTCACAAACA CGAACAACTA
     3301 TTTCACTTCA GTGCCCAAAA ACTTTATGGA GCTGCTCACA AACCAAGAAG CGCAGCAGTG
     3361 GGTAAGCGGT TGGAGACTTA ACGCTGACTC AGTTCTCTGG GGGGGGCACA AAGTATTCAT
     3421 GGTAAAGCCA GAGGAGCCAT TCCAACCAGT CAAAGAAGCC ACACAACTTA TGAACagcTA
     3481 GggcccGAAc aaaaactcat ctcagaagag gatctgaata gcgccgtcga ccatcatcat
     3541 aatcatcatt gagtttaaac ccgctgatca gcctcgactg tgccttctag ttgccagcca
     3601 tctgttgttt gcccctcccc cgtgccttcc ttgaccctgg aaggtgccac tcccactgtc
     3661 ctttcctaat aaaatgagga aattgcatcg cattgtctga gtaggtgtca ttctattctg
     3721 gggggtgggg tggggcagga cagcaagggg gaggattggg aagacaatag caggcatgct
     3781 ggggatgcgg tgggctctat ggagatctat cgatgttctg gggatgcggt gggctctatg
     3841 gcttctgagg cggaaagaac cagctggggc tctagggggt atccccnnnn nnnnnnnnnn
     3901 nnnnnnnnnn nnnnnnnnnn nnnnnnnnnn nnnnnnnnnn nnnnnnnnnn nnnnnnnnnn
     3961 nnnnnnnnnn nnnnnnnnnn nnnnnnnnnn nnnnnnnnnn nnnnnnnnnn cnnnnnnnnn
     4021 nnnnnnnnnn nnnnnnnnnn nnnnnnnnnn nnnnnnnnnn nnnnnnnnnn nnnnnnnnnn
     4081 nnnnnnnnnn nnnnnnnnnn nagggtgatg gttcacgtac ctagaagttc ctattccgaa
     4141 gttcctattc tctagaaagt ataggaactt ccttggccaa aaagcctgaa ctcaccgcga
     4201 cgtctgtcga gaagtttctg atcgaaaagt tcgacagcgt ctccgacctg atgcagctct
     4261 cggagggcga agaatctcgt gctttcagct tcgatgtagg agggcgtgga tatgtcctgc
     4321 gggtaaatag ctgcgccgat ggtttctaca aagatcgtta tgtttatcgg cactttgcat
     4381 cggccgcgct cccgattccg gaagtgcttg acattgggga attcagcgag agcctgacct
     4441 attgcatctc ccgccgtgca cagggtgtca cgttgcaaga cctgcctgaa accgaactgc
     4501 ccgctgttct gcagccggtc gcggaggcca tggatgcgat cgctgcggcc gatcttagcc
     4561 agacgagcgg gttcggccca ttcggaccgc aaggaatcgg tcaatacact acatggcgtg
     4621 atttcatatg cgcgattgct gatccccatg tgtatcactg gcaaactgtg atggacgaca
     4681 ccgtcagtgc gtccgtcgcg caggctctcg atgagctgat gctttgggcc gaggactgcc
     4741 ccgaagtccg gcacctcgtg cacgcggatt tcggctccaa caatgtcctg acggacaatg
     4801 gccgcataac agcggtcatt gactggagcg aggcgatgtt cggggattcc caatacgagg
     4861 tcgccaacat cttcttctgg aggccgtggt tggcttgtat ggagcagcag acgcgctact
     4921 tcgagcggag gcatccggag cttgcaggat cgccgcggct ccgggcgtat atgctccgca
     4981 ttggtcttga ccaactctat cagagcttgg ttgacggcaa tttcgatgat gcagcttggg
     5041 cgcagggtcg atgcgacgca atcgtccgat ccggagccgg gactgtcggg cgtacacaaa
     5101 tcgcccgcag aagcgcggcc gtctggaccg atggctgtgt agaagtactc gccgatagtg
     5161 gaaaccgacg ccccagcact cgtccgaggg caaaggaata gcacgtacta cgagatttcg
     5221 attccaccgc cgccttctat gaaaggttgg gcttcggaat cgttttccgg gacgccggct
     5281 ggatgatcct ccagcgcggg gatctcatgc tggagttctt cgcccacccc aacttgttta
     5341 ttgcagctta taatggttac aaataaagca atagcatcac aaatttcaca aataaagcat
     5401 ttttttcact gcattctagt tgtggtttgt ccaaactcat caatgtatct tatcatgtct
     5461 gtataccgtc gacctctagc tagagcttgg cgtaatcatg gtcatagctg tttcctgtgt
     5521 gaaattgtta tccgctcaca attccacaca acatacgagc cggaagcata aagtgtaaag
     5581 cctggggtgc ctaatgagtg agctaactca cattaattgc gttgcgctca ctgcccgctt
     5641 tccagtcggg aaacctgtcg tgccagctgc attaatgaat cggccaacgc gcggggagag
     5701 gcggtttgcg tattgggcgc tcttccgctt cctcgctcac tgactcgctg cgctcggtcg
     5761 ttcggctgcg gcgagcggta tcagctcact caaaggcggt aatacggtta tccacagaat
     5821 caggggataa cgcaggaaag aacatgtgag caaaaggcca gcaaaaggcc aggaaccgta
     5881 aaaaggccgc gttgctggcg tttttccata ggctccgccc ccctgacgag catcacaaaa
     5941 atcgacgctc aagtcagagg tggcgaaacc cgacaggact ataaagatac caggcgtttc
     6001 cccctggaag ctccctcgtg cgctctcctg ttccgaccct gccgcttacc ggatacctgt
     6061 ccgcctttct cccttcggga agcgtggcgc tt
//
