# Supplementary material for: Protease-controlled secretion and display of intercellular signals
Source: Nat Commun. 2022 Feb 17;13:912. doi: 10.1038/s41467-022-28623-y (PMC8854555; doi:10.1038/s41467-022-28623-y)
Supplement: Supplementary file 7 — Source Data [file 41467_2022_28623_MOESM7_ESM.zip › Source Data/Plasmids/Misc. Plasmids/RAS Mutants/cmvto-hrasg12v.gb]

LOCUS       CMV-TO-RasG12V_(FLP-IN) 5768 bp ds-DNA     circular     11-MAR-2021
DEFINITION  .
FEATURES             Location/Qualifiers
     source          1..5768
                     /label="source"
                     /ApEinfo_revcolor=#c6c9d1
                     /ApEinfo_fwdcolor=#c6c9d1
     polyA_signal    33..56
                     /label="BGH pA"
                     /ApEinfo_revcolor=#b4abac
                     /ApEinfo_fwdcolor=#b4abac
     misc_feature    339..386
                     /label="FRT"
                     /ApEinfo_revcolor=#b4abac
                     /ApEinfo_fwdcolor=#b4abac
     gene            394..1414
                     /label="Hygromycin"
                     /ApEinfo_revcolor=#b4abac
                     /ApEinfo_fwdcolor=#b4abac
     polyA_signal    1546..1676
                     /label="SV40 pA"
                     /ApEinfo_revcolor=#b4abac
                     /ApEinfo_fwdcolor=#b4abac
     rep_origin      2059..2732
                     /label="pUC ori"
                     /ApEinfo_revcolor=#ffef86
                     /ApEinfo_fwdcolor=#ffef86
     CDS             complement(2877..3737)
                     /label="Amp (bla)"
                     /ApEinfo_revcolor=#993366
                     /ApEinfo_fwdcolor=#993366
     promoter        complement(3738..3836)
                     /label="bla promoter"
                     /ApEinfo_revcolor=#c6c9d1
                     /ApEinfo_fwdcolor=#c6c9d1
     promoter        4100..4727
                     /label="CMV"
                     /ApEinfo_revcolor=#c6c9d1
                     /ApEinfo_fwdcolor=#c6c9d1
     enhancer        4100..4826
                     /label="enhancer"
                     /ApEinfo_revcolor=#b4abac
                     /ApEinfo_fwdcolor=#b4abac
     TATA_signal     4672..4678
                     /label="TATA box"
                     /ApEinfo_revcolor=#b4abac
                     /ApEinfo_fwdcolor=#b4abac
     misc_feature    4688..4706
                     /label="TetO"
                     /ApEinfo_revcolor=#b4abac
                     /ApEinfo_fwdcolor=#b4abac
     misc_feature    4688..4727
                     /label="TetR binding sites"
                     /ApEinfo_revcolor=#b4abac
                     /ApEinfo_fwdcolor=#b4abac
     misc_feature    4709..4727
                     /label="TetO"
                     /ApEinfo_revcolor=#b4abac
                     /ApEinfo_fwdcolor=#b4abac
     misc_feature    4851..4858
                     /label="Kozak"
                     /ApEinfo_revcolor=#b4abac
                     /ApEinfo_fwdcolor=#b4abac
     CDS             4886..5452
                     /label="HRasG12V"
                     /ApEinfo_revcolor=#993366
                     /ApEinfo_fwdcolor=#993366
     source          4886..5452
                     /label="source"
                     /ApEinfo_revcolor=#c6c9d1
                     /ApEinfo_fwdcolor=#c6c9d1
     CDS             4886..5455
                     /label="Translation 4886-5455"
     misc_feature    4919..4921
                     /label="G12V"
                     /ApEinfo_revcolor=#b4abac
                     /ApEinfo_fwdcolor=#b4abac
     CDS             5470..5502
                     /label="c-myc epitope"
                     /ApEinfo_revcolor=#993366
                     /ApEinfo_fwdcolor=#993366
     misc_feature    5502..5504
                     /label="New Stop"
                     /ApEinfo_revcolor=#b4abac
                     /ApEinfo_fwdcolor=#b4abac
     CDS             5515..5532
                     /label="Polyhistidine tag"
                     /ApEinfo_revcolor=#993366
                     /ApEinfo_fwdcolor=#993366
     misc_feature    5533..5535
                     /label="STOP (missing now)"
                     /ApEinfo_revcolor=#a187be
                     /ApEinfo_fwdcolor=#a187be
     polyA_signal    5554..5768
                     /label="BGH polyadenylation sequence"
                     /ApEinfo_revcolor=#b4abac
                     /ApEinfo_fwdcolor=#b4abac
ORIGIN
        1 tgcggtgggc tctatggaga tctatcgatg ttctggggat gcggtgggct ctatggcttc
       61 tgaggcggaa agaaccagct ggggctctag ggggtatccc cnnnnnnnnn nnnnnnnnnn
      121 nnnnnnnnnn nnnnnnnnnn nnnnnnnnnn nnnnnnnnnn nnnnnnnnnn nnnnnnnnnn
      181 nnnnnnnnnn nnnnnnnnnn nnnnnnnnnn nnnnnnnnnn nnnnncnnnn nnnnnnnnnn
      241 nnnnnnnnnn nnnnnnnnnn nnnnnnnnnn nnnnnnnnnn nnnnnnnnnn nnnnnnnnnn
      301 nnnnnnnnnn nnnnnnaggg tgatggttca cgtacctaga agttcctatt ccgaagttcc
      361 tattctctag aaagtatagg aacttccttg gccaaaaagc ctgaactcac cgcgacgtct
      421 gtcgagaagt ttctgatcga aaagttcgac agcgtctccg acctgatgca gctctcggag
      481 ggcgaagaat ctcgtgcttt cagcttcgat gtaggagggc gtggatatgt cctgcgggta
      541 aatagctgcg ccgatggttt ctacaaagat cgttatgttt atcggcactt tgcatcggcc
      601 gcgctcccga ttccggaagt gcttgacatt ggggaattca gcgagagcct gacctattgc
      661 atctcccgcc gtgcacaggg tgtcacgttg caagacctgc ctgaaaccga actgcccgct
      721 gttctgcagc cggtcgcgga ggccatggat gcgatcgctg cggccgatct tagccagacg
      781 agcgggttcg gcccattcgg accgcaagga atcggtcaat acactacatg gcgtgatttc
      841 atatgcgcga ttgctgatcc ccatgtgtat cactggcaaa ctgtgatgga cgacaccgtc
      901 agtgcgtccg tcgcgcaggc tctcgatgag ctgatgcttt gggccgagga ctgccccgaa
      961 gtccggcacc tcgtgcacgc ggatttcggc tccaacaatg tcctgacgga caatggccgc
     1021 ataacagcgg tcattgactg gagcgaggcg atgttcgggg attcccaata cgaggtcgcc
     1081 aacatcttct tctggaggcc gtggttggct tgtatggagc agcagacgcg ctacttcgag
     1141 cggaggcatc cggagcttgc aggatcgccg cggctccggg cgtatatgct ccgcattggt
     1201 cttgaccaac tctatcagag cttggttgac ggcaatttcg atgatgcagc ttgggcgcag
     1261 ggtcgatgcg acgcaatcgt ccgatccgga gccgggactg tcgggcgtac acaaatcgcc
     1321 cgcagaagcg cggccgtctg gaccgatggc tgtgtagaag tactcgccga tagtggaaac
     1381 cgacgcccca gcactcgtcc gagggcaaag gaatagcacg tactacgaga tttcgattcc
     1441 accgccgcct tctatgaaag gttgggcttc ggaatcgttt tccgggacgc cggctggatg
     1501 atcctccagc gcggggatct catgctggag ttcttcgccc accccaactt gtttattgca
     1561 gcttataatg gttacaaata aagcaatagc atcacaaatt tcacaaataa agcatttttt
     1621 tcactgcatt ctagttgtgg tttgtccaaa ctcatcaatg tatcttatca tgtctgtata
     1681 ccgtcgacct ctagctagag cttggcgtaa tcatggtcat agctgtttcc tgtgtgaaat
     1741 tgttatccgc tcacaattcc acacaacata cgagccggaa gcataaagtg taaagcctgg
     1801 ggtgcctaat gagtgagcta actcacatta attgcgttgc gctcactgcc cgctttccag
     1861 tcgggaaacc tgtcgtgcca gctgcattaa tgaatcggcc aacgcgcggg gagaggcggt
     1921 ttgcgtattg ggcgctcttc cgcttcctcg ctcactgact cgctgcgctc ggtcgttcgg
     1981 ctgcggcgag cggtatcagc tcactcaaag gcggtaatac ggttatccac agaatcaggg
     2041 gataacgcag gaaagaacat gtgagcaaaa ggccagcaaa aggccaggaa ccgtaaaaag
     2101 gccgcgttgc tggcgttttt ccataggctc cgcccccctg acgagcatca caaaaatcga
     2161 cgctcaagtc agaggtggcg aaacccgaca ggactataaa gataccaggc gtttccccct
     2221 ggaagctccc tcgtgcgctc tcctgttccg accctgccgc ttaccggata cctgtccgcc
     2281 tttctccctt cgggaagcgt ggcgctttct catagctcac gctgtaggta tctcagttcg
     2341 gtgtaggtcg ttcgctccaa gctgggctgt gtgcacgaac cccccgttca gcccgaccgc
     2401 tgcgccttat ccggtaacta tcgtcttgag tccaacccgg taagacacga cttatcgcca
     2461 ctggcagcag ccactggtaa caggattagc agagcgaggt atgtaggcgg tgctacagag
     2521 ttcttgaagt ggtggcctaa ctacggctac actagaagga cagtatttgg tatctgcgct
     2581 ctgctgaagc cagttacctt cggaaaaaga gttggtagct cttgatccgg caaacaaacc
     2641 accgctggta gcggtggttt ttttgtttgc aagcagcaga ttacgcgcag aaaaaaagga
     2701 tctcaagaag atcctttgat cttttctacg gggtctgacg ctcagtggaa cgaaaactca
     2761 cgttaaggga ttttggtcat gagattatca aaaaggatct tcacctagat ccttttaaat
     2821 taaaaatgaa gttttaaatc aatctaaagt atatatgagt aaacttggtc tgacagttac
     2881 caatgcttaa tcagtgaggc acctatctca gcgatctgtc tatttcgttc atccatagtt
     2941 gcctgactcc ccgtcgtgta gataactacg atacgggagg gcttaccatc tggccccagt
     3001 gctgcaatga taccgcgaga cccacgctca ccggctccag atttatcagc aataaaccag
     3061 ccagccggaa gggccgagcg cagaagtggt cctgcaactt tatccgcctc catccagtct
     3121 attaattgtt gccgggaagc tagagtaagt agttcgccag ttaatagttt gcgcaacgtt
     3181 gttgccattg ctacaggcat cgtggtgtca cgctcgtcgt ttggtatggc ttcattcagc
     3241 tccggttccc aacgatcaag gcgagttaca tgatccccca tgttgtgcaa aaaagcggtt
     3301 agctccttcg gtcctccgat cgttgtcaga agtaagttgg ccgcagtgtt atcactcatg
     3361 gttatggcag cactgcataa ttctcttact gtcatgccat ccgtaagatg cttttctgtg
     3421 actggtgagt actcaaccaa gtcattctga gaatagtgta tgcggcgacc gagttgctct
     3481 tgcccggcgt caatacggga taataccgcg ccacatagca gaactttaaa agtgctcatc
     3541 attggaaaac gttcttcggg gcgaaaactc tcaaggatct taccgctgtt gagatccagt
     3601 tcgatgtaac ccactcgtgc acccaactga tcttcagcat cttttacttt caccagcgtt
     3661 tctgggtgag caaaaacagg aaggcaaaat gccgcaaaaa agggaataag ggcgacacgg
     3721 aaatgttgaa tactcatact cttccttttt caatattatt gaagcattta tcagggttat
     3781 tgtctcatga gcggatacat atttgaatgt atttagaaaa ataaacaaat aggggttccg
     3841 cgcacatttc cccgaaaagt gccacctgac gtcgacggat cgggagatct cccgatcccc
     3901 tatggtgcac tctcagtaca atctgctctg atgccgcata gttaagccag tatctgctcc
     3961 ctgcttgtgt gttggaggtc gctgagtagt gcgcgagcaa aatttaagct acaacaaggc
     4021 aaggcttgac cgacaattgc atgaagaatc tgcttagggt taggcgtttt gcgctgcttc
     4081 gtacgggcca gatatacgcg ttgacattga ttattgacta gttattaata gtaatcaatt
     4141 acggggtcat tagttcatag cccatatatg gagttccgcg ttacataact tacggtaaat
     4201 ggcccgcctg gctgaccgcc caacgacccc cgcccattga cgtcaataat gacgtatgtt
     4261 cccatagtaa cgccaatagg gactttccat tgacgtcaat gggtggagta tttacggtaa
     4321 actgcccact tggcagtaca tcaagtgtat catatgccaa gtacgccccc tattgacgtc
     4381 aatgacggta aatggcccgc ctggcattat gcccagtaca tgaccttatg ggactttcct
     4441 acttggcagt acatctacgt attagtcatc gctattacca tggtgatgcg gttttggcag
     4501 tacatcaatg ggcgtggata gcggtttgac tcacggggat ttccaagtct ccaccccatt
     4561 gacgtcaatg ggagtttgtt ttggcaccaa aatcaacggg actttccaaa atgtcgtaac
     4621 aactccgccc cattgacgca aatgggcggt aggcgtgtac ggtgggaggt ctatataagc
     4681 agagctctcc ctatcagtga tagagatctc cctatcagtg atagagatcg tcgacgagct
     4741 cgtttagtga accgtcagat cgcctggaga cgccatccac gctgttttga cctccataga
     4801 agacaccggg accgatccag cctccggact ctagcgttta aacttaagct tcgccaccat
     4861 gggatccGGC TCTGGCAGCA GCGCTATGAC GGAGTATAAA TTGGTGGTGG TAGGAGCCGt
     4921 gGGCGTAGGA AAAAGCGCCC TTACTATCCA GCTCATACAG AATCATTTTG TCGACGAGTA
     4981 CGACCCTACA ATAGAAGATT CATACAGGAA GCAGGTCGTC ATCGACGGAG AGACCTGTCT
     5041 CCTCGACATC CTCGATACTG CAGGCCAAGA GGAATATAGC GCGATGCGCG ATCAATATAT
     5101 GAGGACAGGA GAAGGTTTTC TGTGTGTTTT TGCTATTAAC AATACTAAGA GTTTTGAGGA
     5161 CATCCATCAG TATAGGGAGC AGATTAAAAG GGTTAAAGAC TCTGATGACG TTCCTATGGT
     5221 TCTCGTTGGG AACAAGTGCG ACCTGGCTGC CCGCACTGTT GAGAGTCGAC AAGCACAAGA
     5281 CTTGGCAAGA TCCTATGGTA TCCCGTACAT AGAGACTTCC GCTAAAACTC GACAAGGTGT
     5341 GGAAGACGCC TTTTATACGC TGGTACGCGA GATCAGACAA CACAAGTTGC GCAAGTTGAA
     5401 CCCCCCTGAC GAAAGTGGCC CAGGCTGCAT GAGTTGTAAA TGCGTCCTCa gctagctcga
     5461 ggagggcccg aacaaaaact catctcagaa gaggatctga atagcgccgt cgaccatcat
     5521 catcatcatc attgagttta aacccgctga tcagcctcga ctgtgccttc tagttgccag
     5581 ccatctgttg tttgcccctc ccccgtgcct tccttgaccc tggaaggtgc cactcccact
     5641 gtcctttcct aataaaatga ggaaattgca tcgcattgtc tgagtaggtg tcattctatt
     5701 ctggggggtg gggtggggca ggacagcaag ggggaggatt gggaagacaa tagcaggcat
     5761 gctgggga
//
