# Supplementary material for: Protease-controlled secretion and display of intercellular signals
Source: Nat Commun. 2022 Feb 17;13:912. doi: 10.1038/s41467-022-28623-y (PMC8854555; doi:10.1038/s41467-022-28623-y)
Supplement: Supplementary file 7 — Source Data [file 41467_2022_28623_MOESM7_ESM.zip › Source Data/Plasmids/Misc. Plasmids/RAS Mutants/cmvto-krasg12v.gb]

LOCUS       CMVTO-KRasG12V          5732 bp ds-DNA     circular     11-JUN-2021
DEFINITION  .
FEATURES             Location/Qualifiers
     promoter        complement(667..765)
                     /label="bla promoter"
                     /ApEinfo_revcolor=#c6c9d1
                     /ApEinfo_fwdcolor=#c6c9d1
     promoter        1029..1656
                     /label="CMV"
                     /ApEinfo_revcolor=#c6c9d1
                     /ApEinfo_fwdcolor=#c6c9d1
     promoter        1108..1411
                     /label="CMV enhancer"
                     /ApEinfo_revcolor=#c7b0e3
                     /ApEinfo_fwdcolor=#c7b0e3
     promoter        1412..1615
                     /label="CMV promoter"
                     /ApEinfo_revcolor=#9eafd2
                     /ApEinfo_fwdcolor=#9eafd2
     TATA_signal     1601..1607
                     /label="TATA box"
                     /ApEinfo_revcolor=#b4abac
                     /ApEinfo_fwdcolor=#b4abac
     misc_feature    1617..1635
                     /label="TetO"
                     /ApEinfo_revcolor=#b4abac
                     /ApEinfo_fwdcolor=#b4abac
     misc_feature    1617..1656
                     /label="TetR binding sites"
                     /ApEinfo_revcolor=#b4abac
                     /ApEinfo_fwdcolor=#b4abac
     misc_feature    1638..1656
                     /label="TetO"
                     /ApEinfo_revcolor=#b4abac
                     /ApEinfo_fwdcolor=#b4abac
     primer_bind     1780..1787
                     /label="primer3"
                     /ApEinfo_revcolor=#84b0dc
                     /ApEinfo_fwdcolor=#84b0dc
     misc_feature    1780..1787
                     /label="Kozak"
                     /ApEinfo_revcolor=#0080ff
                     /ApEinfo_fwdcolor=#0080ff
     CDS             1788..2354
                     /label="Translation 1788-2354"
     misc_feature    1788..2357
                     /label="K-Ras"
                     /ApEinfo_revcolor=#b4abac
                     /ApEinfo_fwdcolor=#b4abac
     misc_feature    1821..1823
                     /label="G12V"
                     /ApEinfo_revcolor=#75c6a9
                     /ApEinfo_fwdcolor=#75c6a9
     misc_feature    2346..2354
                     /label="Cleaved in mature form"
                     /ApEinfo_revcolor=#c6c9d1
                     /ApEinfo_fwdcolor=#c6c9d1
     CDS             2355..2357
                     /label="Translation 2355-2357"
     CDS             2366..2395
                     /label="c-myc epitope"
                     /ApEinfo_revcolor=#993366
                     /ApEinfo_fwdcolor=#993366
     misc_feature    2395..2397
                     /label="New Stop"
                     /ApEinfo_revcolor=#b4abac
                     /ApEinfo_fwdcolor=#b4abac
     CDS             2408..2425
                     /label="Polyhistidine tag"
                     /ApEinfo_revcolor=#993366
                     /ApEinfo_fwdcolor=#993366
     misc_feature    2426..2428
                     /label="STOP (missing now)"
                     /ApEinfo_revcolor=#a187be
                     /ApEinfo_fwdcolor=#a187be
     polyA_signal    2447..2661
                     /label="BGH polyadenylation sequence"
                     /ApEinfo_revcolor=#b4abac
                     /ApEinfo_fwdcolor=#b4abac
     polyA_signal    2694..2717
                     /label="BGH pA"
                     /ApEinfo_revcolor=#b4abac
                     /ApEinfo_fwdcolor=#b4abac
     misc_feature    3000..3047
                     /label="FRT"
                     /ApEinfo_revcolor=#b4abac
                     /ApEinfo_fwdcolor=#b4abac
     misc_recomb     3014..3047
                     /label="FRT"
                     /ApEinfo_revcolor=#c7b0e3
                     /ApEinfo_fwdcolor=#c7b0e3
     gene            3055..4075
                     /label="Hygromycin"
                     /ApEinfo_revcolor=#b4abac
                     /ApEinfo_fwdcolor=#b4abac
     polyA_signal    4207..4337
                     /label="SV40 pA"
                     /ApEinfo_revcolor=#b4abac
                     /ApEinfo_fwdcolor=#b4abac
     primer_bind     complement(4373..4393)
                     /label="M13-rev"
                     /ApEinfo_revcolor=#85dae9
                     /ApEinfo_fwdcolor=#85dae9
     misc_binding    complement(4399..4421)
                     /label="LacO"
                     /ApEinfo_revcolor=#84b0dc
                     /ApEinfo_fwdcolor=#84b0dc
     promoter        complement(4425..4455)
                     /label="lac promoter"
                     /ApEinfo_revcolor=#c7b0e3
                     /ApEinfo_fwdcolor=#c7b0e3
     rep_origin      4720..5393
                     /label="pUC ori"
                     /ApEinfo_revcolor=#ffef86
                     /ApEinfo_fwdcolor=#ffef86
     rep_origin      complement(4761..5443)
                     /label="ColE1 origin"
                     /ApEinfo_revcolor=#9eafd2
                     /ApEinfo_fwdcolor=#9eafd2
     CDS             complement(join(5538..5732,1..666))
                     /label="Amp (bla)"
                     /ApEinfo_revcolor=#993366
                     /ApEinfo_fwdcolor=#993366
     CDS             complement(join(5541..5732,1..468))
                     /label="AmpR"
                     /ApEinfo_revcolor=#ffef86
                     /ApEinfo_fwdcolor=#ffef86
ORIGIN
        1 ggccgagcgc agaagtggtc ctgcaacttt atccgcctcc atccagtcta ttaattgttg
       61 ccgggaagct agagtaagta gttcgccagt taatagtttg cgcaacgttg ttgccattgc
      121 tacaggcatc gtggtgtcac gctcgtcgtt tggtatggct tcattcagct ccggttccca
      181 acgatcaagg cgagttacat gatcccccat gttgtgcaaa aaagcggtta gctccttcgg
      241 tcctccgatc gttgtcagaa gtaagttggc cgcagtgtta tcactcatgg ttatggcagc
      301 actgcataat tctcttactg tcatgccatc cgtaagatgc ttttctgtga ctggtgagta
      361 ctcaaccaag tcattctgag aatagtgtat gcggcgaccg agttgctctt gcccggcgtc
      421 aatacgggat aataccgcgc cacatagcag aactttaaaa gtgctcatca ttggaaaacg
      481 ttcttcgggg cgaaaactct caaggatctt accgctgttg agatccagtt cgatgtaacc
      541 cactcgtgca cccaactgat cttcagcatc ttttactttc accagcgttt ctgggtgagc
      601 aaaaacagga aggcaaaatg ccgcaaaaaa gggaataagg gcgacacgga aatgttgaat
      661 actcatactc ttcctttttc aatattattg aagcatttat cagggttatt gtctcatgag
      721 cggatacata tttgaatgta tttagaaaaa taaacaaata ggggttccgc gcacatttcc
      781 ccgaaaagtg ccacctgacg tcgacggatc gggagatctc ccgatcccct atggtgcact
      841 ctcagtacaa tctgctctga tgccgcatag ttaagccagt atctgctccc tgcttgtgtg
      901 ttggaggtcg ctgagtagtg cgcgagcaaa atttaagcta caacaaggca aggcttgacc
      961 gacaattgca tgaagaatct gcttagggtt aggcgttttg cgctgcttcg tacgggccag
     1021 atatacgcgt tgacattgat tattgactag ttattaatag taatcaatta cggggtcatt
     1081 agttcatagc ccatatatgg agttccgcgt tacataactt acggtaaatg gcccgcctgg
     1141 ctgaccgccc aacgaccccc gcccattgac gtcaataatg acgtatgttc ccatagtaac
     1201 gccaataggg actttccatt gacgtcaatg ggtggagtat ttacggtaaa ctgcccactt
     1261 ggcagtacat caagtgtatc atatgccaag tacgccccct attgacgtca atgacggtaa
     1321 atggcccgcc tggcattatg cccagtacat gaccttatgg gactttccta cttggcagta
     1381 catctacgta ttagtcatcg ctattaccat ggtgatgcgg ttttggcagt acatcaatgg
     1441 gcgtggatag cggtttgact cacggggatt tccaagtctc caccccattg acgtcaatgg
     1501 gagtttgttt tggcaccaaa atcaacggga ctttccaaaa tgtcgtaaca actccgcccc
     1561 attgacgcaa atgggcggta ggcgtgtacg gtgggaggtc tatataagca gagctctccc
     1621 tatcagtgat agagatctcc ctatcagtga tagagatcgt cgacgagctc gtttagtgaa
     1681 ccgtcagatc gcctggagac gccatccacg ctgttttgac ctccatagaa gacaccggga
     1741 ccgatccagc ctccggactc tagcgtttaa acttaagctt cgccaccATG ACAGAGTACA
     1801 AACTGGTGGT GGTCGGAGCC GTGNNNNNNN NNNNNNNNNN NNNNNNNNNN NNNNNNNNNN
     1861 NNNNNNNNNN NNNNNNNNNN NNNNNNNNNN NNNNNNNNNN NNNNNNNNNN NNNNNNNNNN
     1921 NNNNNNNNNN NNNNNNNNNN NNNNNNNNNN NNNNNNNNNN NNNNNNNNNN NNNNNNNNNN
     1981 NNNNNNNNNN NNNNNNNNNN NNNNNNNNNN NNNNNNNNNN NNNNNNNNNN NNNNNNNNNN
     2041 NNNNNNNNNN NNNNNNNNNN NNNNNNNNNN NNNNNNNNNN NNNNNNNNNN NNNNNNNNNN
     2101 NNNNNNNNNN NNNNNNNNNN NNNNNNNNNN NNNNNNNNNN NNNNNNNNNN NNNNNNNNNN
     2161 NNNNNNNNNN NNNNNNNNNN NNNNNNNNNN NNNNNNNNNN NNNNNNNNNN NNNNNNNNNN
     2221 NNNNNNNNNN NNNNNNNNNN NNNNNNNNNN NNNNNNNNNN NNNNNNNNNN NNNNNNNNNN
     2281 NNNNNNNNNN NNNNNNNNNN NNNNNNNNNN NNNNNNNNNN NNNNNNNNNN NNNNNNNNNN
     2341 NNNNNNNNNN NNNNtagggc ccGAAcaaaa actcatctca gaagaggatc tgaatagcgc
     2401 cgtcgaccat catcataatc atcattgagt ttaaacccgc tgatcagcct cgactgtgcc
     2461 ttctagttgc cagccatctg ttgtttgccc ctcccccgtg ccttccttga ccctggaagg
     2521 tgccactccc actgtccttt cctaataaaa tgaggaaatt gcatcgcatt gtctgagtag
     2581 gtgtcattct attctggggg gtggggtggg gcaggacagc aagggggagg attgggaaga
     2641 caatagcagg catgctgggg atgcggtggg ctctatggag atctatcgat gttctgggga
     2701 tgcggtgggc tctatggctt ctgaggcgga aagaaccagc tggggctcta gggggtatcc
     2761 ccnnnnnnnn nnnnnnnnnn nnnnnnnnnn nnnnnnnnnn nnnnnnnnnn nnnnnnnnnn
     2821 nnnnnnnnnn nnnnnnnnnn nnnnnnnnnn nnnnnnnnnn nnnnnnnnnn nnnnnnnnnn
     2881 nnnnnncnnn nnnnnnnnnn nnnnnnnnnn nnnnnnnnnn nnnnnnnnnn nnnnnnnnnn
     2941 nnnnnnnnnn nnnnnnnnnn nnnnnnnnnn nnnnnnnagg gtgatggttc acgtacctag
     3001 aagttcctat tccgaagttc ctattctcta gaaagtatag gaacttcctt ggccaaaaag
     3061 cctgaactca ccgcgacgtc tgtcgagaag tttctgatcg aaaagttcga cagcgtctcc
     3121 gacctgatgc agctctcgga gggcgaagaa tctcgtgctt tcagcttcga tgtaggaggg
     3181 cgtggatatg tcctgcgggt aaatagctgc gccgatggtt tctacaaaga tcgttatgtt
     3241 tatcggcact ttgcatcggc cgcgctcccg attccggaag tgcttgacat tggggaattc
     3301 agcgagagcc tgacctattg catctcccgc cgtgcacagg gtgtcacgtt gcaagacctg
     3361 cctgaaaccg aactgcccgc tgttctgcag ccggtcgcgg aggccatgga tgcgatcgct
     3421 gcggccgatc ttagccagac gagcgggttc ggcccattcg gaccgcaagg aatcggtcaa
     3481 tacactacat ggcgtgattt catatgcgcg attgctgatc cccatgtgta tcactggcaa
     3541 actgtgatgg acgacaccgt cagtgcgtcc gtcgcgcagg ctctcgatga gctgatgctt
     3601 tgggccgagg actgccccga agtccggcac ctcgtgcacg cggatttcgg ctccaacaat
     3661 gtcctgacgg acaatggccg cataacagcg gtcattgact ggagcgaggc gatgttcggg
     3721 gattcccaat acgaggtcgc caacatcttc ttctggaggc cgtggttggc ttgtatggag
     3781 cagcagacgc gctacttcga gcggaggcat ccggagcttg caggatcgcc gcggctccgg
     3841 gcgtatatgc tccgcattgg tcttgaccaa ctctatcaga gcttggttga cggcaatttc
     3901 gatgatgcag cttgggcgca gggtcgatgc gacgcaatcg tccgatccgg agccgggact
     3961 gtcgggcgta cacaaatcgc ccgcagaagc gcggccgtct ggaccgatgg ctgtgtagaa
     4021 gtactcgccg atagtggaaa ccgacgcccc agcactcgtc cgagggcaaa ggaatagcac
     4081 gtactacgag atttcgattc caccgccgcc ttctatgaaa ggttgggctt cggaatcgtt
     4141 ttccgggacg ccggctggat gatcctccag cgcggggatc tcatgctgga gttcttcgcc
     4201 caccccaact tgtttattgc agcttataat ggttacaaat aaagcaatag catcacaaat
     4261 ttcacaaata aagcattttt ttcactgcat tctagttgtg gtttgtccaa actcatcaat
     4321 gtatcttatc atgtctgtat accgtcgacc tctagctaga gcttggcgta atcatggtca
     4381 tagctgtttc ctgtgtgaaa ttgttatccg ctcacaattc cacacaacat acgagccgga
     4441 agcataaagt gtaaagcctg gggtgcctaa tgagtgagct aactcacatt aattgcgttg
     4501 cgctcactgc ccgctttcca gtcgggaaac ctgtcgtgcc agctgcatta atgaatcggc
     4561 caacgcgcgg ggagaggcgg tttgcgtatt gggcgctctt ccgcttcctc gctcactgac
     4621 tcgctgcgct cggtcgttcg gctgcggcga gcggtatcag ctcactcaaa ggcggtaata
     4681 cggttatcca cagaatcagg ggataacgca ggaaagaaca tgtgagcaaa aggccagcaa
     4741 aaggccagga accgtaaaaa ggccgcgttg ctggcgtttt tccataggct ccgcccccct
     4801 gacgagcatc acaaaaatcg acgctcaagt cagaggtggc gaaacccgac aggactataa
     4861 agataccagg cgtttccccc tggaagctcc ctcgtgcgct ctcctgttcc gaccctgccg
     4921 cttaccggat acctgtccgc ctttctccct tcgggaagcg tggcgctttc tcatagctca
     4981 cgctgtaggt atctcagttc ggtgtaggtc gttcgctcca agctgggctg tgtgcacgaa
     5041 ccccccgttc agcccgaccg ctgcgcctta tccggtaact atcgtcttga gtccaacccg
     5101 gtaagacacg acttatcgcc actggcagca gccactggta acaggattag cagagcgagg
     5161 tatgtaggcg gtgctacaga gttcttgaag tggtggccta actacggcta cactagaagg
     5221 acagtatttg gtatctgcgc tctgctgaag ccagttacct tcggaaaaag agttggtagc
     5281 tcttgatccg gcaaacaaac caccgctggt agcggtggtt tttttgtttg caagcagcag
     5341 attacgcgca gaaaaaaagg atctcaagaa gatcctttga tcttttctac ggggtctgac
     5401 gctcagtgga acgaaaactc acgttaaggg attttggtca tgagattatc aaaaaggatc
     5461 ttcacctaga tccttttaaa ttaaaaatga agttttaaat caatctaaag tatatatgag
     5521 taaacttggt ctgacagtta ccaatgctta atcagtgagg cacctatctc agcgatctgt
     5581 ctatttcgtt catccatagt tgcctgactc cccgtcgtgt agataactac gatacgggag
     5641 ggcttaccat ctggccccag tgctgcaatg ataccgcgag acccacgctc accggctcca
     5701 gatttatcag caataaacca gccagccgga ag
//
