# Supplementary material for: Protease-controlled secretion and display of intercellular signals
Source: Nat Commun. 2022 Feb 17;13:912. doi: 10.1038/s41467-022-28623-y (PMC8854555; doi:10.1038/s41467-022-28623-y)
Supplement: Supplementary file 7 — Source Data [file 41467_2022_28623_MOESM7_ESM.zip › Source Data/Plasmids/Misc. Plasmids/RAS Mutants/cmvto-krasg12d.gb]

LOCUS       CMVTO-KRasG12D          5732 bp ds-DNA     circular     22-JUN-2021
DEFINITION  .
FEATURES             Location/Qualifiers
     polyA_signal    605..735
                     /label="SV40 pA"
                     /ApEinfo_revcolor=#b4abac
                     /ApEinfo_fwdcolor=#b4abac
     primer_bind     complement(771..791)
                     /label="M13-rev"
                     /ApEinfo_revcolor=#85dae9
                     /ApEinfo_fwdcolor=#85dae9
     misc_binding    complement(797..819)
                     /label="LacO"
                     /ApEinfo_revcolor=#84b0dc
                     /ApEinfo_fwdcolor=#84b0dc
     promoter        complement(823..853)
                     /label="lac promoter"
                     /ApEinfo_revcolor=#c7b0e3
                     /ApEinfo_fwdcolor=#c7b0e3
     rep_origin      1118..1791
                     /label="pUC ori"
                     /ApEinfo_revcolor=#ffef86
                     /ApEinfo_fwdcolor=#ffef86
     rep_origin      complement(1159..1841)
                     /label="ColE1 origin"
                     /ApEinfo_revcolor=#9eafd2
                     /ApEinfo_fwdcolor=#9eafd2
     CDS             complement(1936..2796)
                     /label="Amp (bla)"
                     /ApEinfo_revcolor=#993366
                     /ApEinfo_fwdcolor=#993366
     CDS             complement(1939..2598)
                     /label="AmpR"
                     /ApEinfo_revcolor=#ffef86
                     /ApEinfo_fwdcolor=#ffef86
     promoter        complement(2797..2895)
                     /label="bla promoter"
                     /ApEinfo_revcolor=#c6c9d1
                     /ApEinfo_fwdcolor=#c6c9d1
     promoter        3159..3786
                     /label="CMV"
                     /ApEinfo_revcolor=#c6c9d1
                     /ApEinfo_fwdcolor=#c6c9d1
     promoter        3238..3541
                     /label="CMV enhancer"
                     /ApEinfo_revcolor=#c7b0e3
                     /ApEinfo_fwdcolor=#c7b0e3
     promoter        3542..3745
                     /label="CMV promoter"
                     /ApEinfo_revcolor=#9eafd2
                     /ApEinfo_fwdcolor=#9eafd2
     TATA_signal     3731..3737
                     /label="TATA box"
                     /ApEinfo_revcolor=#b4abac
                     /ApEinfo_fwdcolor=#b4abac
     misc_feature    3747..3765
                     /label="TetO"
                     /ApEinfo_revcolor=#b4abac
                     /ApEinfo_fwdcolor=#b4abac
     misc_feature    3747..3786
                     /label="TetR binding sites"
                     /ApEinfo_revcolor=#b4abac
                     /ApEinfo_fwdcolor=#b4abac
     misc_feature    3768..3786
                     /label="TetO"
                     /ApEinfo_revcolor=#b4abac
                     /ApEinfo_fwdcolor=#b4abac
     primer_bind     3910..3917
                     /label="primer3"
                     /ApEinfo_revcolor=#84b0dc
                     /ApEinfo_fwdcolor=#84b0dc
     misc_feature    3910..3917
                     /label="Kozak"
                     /ApEinfo_revcolor=#0080ff
                     /ApEinfo_fwdcolor=#0080ff
     CDS             3918..4484
                     /label="Translation 3918-4484"
     misc_feature    3918..4487
                     /label="K-Ras"
                     /ApEinfo_revcolor=#b4abac
                     /ApEinfo_fwdcolor=#b4abac
     misc_feature    3951..3953
                     /label="G12D"
                     /ApEinfo_revcolor=#f58a5e
                     /ApEinfo_fwdcolor=#f58a5e
     misc_feature    4476..4484
                     /label="Cleaved in mature form"
                     /ApEinfo_revcolor=#c6c9d1
                     /ApEinfo_fwdcolor=#c6c9d1
     CDS             4485..4487
                     /label="Translation 4485-4487"
     CDS             4496..4525
                     /label="c-myc epitope"
                     /ApEinfo_revcolor=#993366
                     /ApEinfo_fwdcolor=#993366
     misc_feature    4525..4527
                     /label="New Stop"
                     /ApEinfo_revcolor=#b4abac
                     /ApEinfo_fwdcolor=#b4abac
     CDS             4538..4555
                     /label="Polyhistidine tag"
                     /ApEinfo_revcolor=#993366
                     /ApEinfo_fwdcolor=#993366
     misc_feature    4556..4558
                     /label="STOP (missing now)"
                     /ApEinfo_revcolor=#a187be
                     /ApEinfo_fwdcolor=#a187be
     polyA_signal    4577..4791
                     /label="BGH polyadenylation sequence"
                     /ApEinfo_revcolor=#b4abac
                     /ApEinfo_fwdcolor=#b4abac
     polyA_signal    4824..4847
                     /label="BGH pA"
                     /ApEinfo_revcolor=#b4abac
                     /ApEinfo_fwdcolor=#b4abac
     misc_feature    5130..5177
                     /label="FRT"
                     /ApEinfo_revcolor=#b4abac
                     /ApEinfo_fwdcolor=#b4abac
     misc_recomb     5144..5177
                     /label="FRT"
                     /ApEinfo_revcolor=#c7b0e3
                     /ApEinfo_fwdcolor=#c7b0e3
     gene            join(5185..5732,1..473)
                     /label="Hygromycin"
                     /ApEinfo_revcolor=#b4abac
                     /ApEinfo_fwdcolor=#b4abac
ORIGIN
        1 ggccgaggac tgccccgaag tccggcacct cgtgcacgcg gatttcggct ccaacaatgt
       61 cctgacggac aatggccgca taacagcggt cattgactgg agcgaggcga tgttcgggga
      121 ttcccaatac gaggtcgcca acatcttctt ctggaggccg tggttggctt gtatggagca
      181 gcagacgcgc tacttcgagc ggaggcatcc ggagcttgca ggatcgccgc ggctccgggc
      241 gtatatgctc cgcattggtc ttgaccaact ctatcagagc ttggttgacg gcaatttcga
      301 tgatgcagct tgggcgcagg gtcgatgcga cgcaatcgtc cgatccggag ccgggactgt
      361 cgggcgtaca caaatcgccc gcagaagcgc ggccgtctgg accgatggct gtgtagaagt
      421 actcgccgat agtggaaacc gacgccccag cactcgtccg agggcaaagg aatagcacgt
      481 actacgagat ttcgattcca ccgccgcctt ctatgaaagg ttgggcttcg gaatcgtttt
      541 ccgggacgcc ggctggatga tcctccagcg cggggatctc atgctggagt tcttcgccca
      601 ccccaacttg tttattgcag cttataatgg ttacaaataa agcaatagca tcacaaattt
      661 cacaaataaa gcattttttt cactgcattc tagttgtggt ttgtccaaac tcatcaatgt
      721 atcttatcat gtctgtatac cgtcgacctc tagctagagc ttggcgtaat catggtcata
      781 gctgtttcct gtgtgaaatt gttatccgct cacaattcca cacaacatac gagccggaag
      841 cataaagtgt aaagcctggg gtgcctaatg agtgagctaa ctcacattaa ttgcgttgcg
      901 ctcactgccc gctttccagt cgggaaacct gtcgtgccag ctgcattaat gaatcggcca
      961 acgcgcgggg agaggcggtt tgcgtattgg gcgctcttcc gcttcctcgc tcactgactc
     1021 gctgcgctcg gtcgttcggc tgcggcgagc ggtatcagct cactcaaagg cggtaatacg
     1081 gttatccaca gaatcagggg ataacgcagg aaagaacatg tgagcaaaag gccagcaaaa
     1141 ggccaggaac cgtaaaaagg ccgcgttgct ggcgtttttc cataggctcc gcccccctga
     1201 cgagcatcac aaaaatcgac gctcaagtca gaggtggcga aacccgacag gactataaag
     1261 ataccaggcg tttccccctg gaagctccct cgtgcgctct cctgttccga ccctgccgct
     1321 taccggatac ctgtccgcct ttctcccttc gggaagcgtg gcgctttctc atagctcacg
     1381 ctgtaggtat ctcagttcgg tgtaggtcgt tcgctccaag ctgggctgtg tgcacgaacc
     1441 ccccgttcag cccgaccgct gcgccttatc cggtaactat cgtcttgagt ccaacccggt
     1501 aagacacgac ttatcgccac tggcagcagc cactggtaac aggattagca gagcgaggta
     1561 tgtaggcggt gctacagagt tcttgaagtg gtggcctaac tacggctaca ctagaaggac
     1621 agtatttggt atctgcgctc tgctgaagcc agttaccttc ggaaaaagag ttggtagctc
     1681 ttgatccggc aaacaaacca ccgctggtag cggtggtttt tttgtttgca agcagcagat
     1741 tacgcgcaga aaaaaaggat ctcaagaaga tcctttgatc ttttctacgg ggtctgacgc
     1801 tcagtggaac gaaaactcac gttaagggat tttggtcatg agattatcaa aaaggatctt
     1861 cacctagatc cttttaaatt aaaaatgaag ttttaaatca atctaaagta tatatgagta
     1921 aacttggtct gacagttacc aatgcttaat cagtgaggca cctatctcag cgatctgtct
     1981 atttcgttca tccatagttg cctgactccc cgtcgtgtag ataactacga tacgggaggg
     2041 cttaccatct ggccccagtg ctgcaatgat accgcgagac ccacgctcac cggctccaga
     2101 tttatcagca ataaaccagc cagccggaag ggccgagcgc agaagtggtc ctgcaacttt
     2161 atccgcctcc atccagtcta ttaattgttg ccgggaagct agagtaagta gttcgccagt
     2221 taatagtttg cgcaacgttg ttgccattgc tacaggcatc gtggtgtcac gctcgtcgtt
     2281 tggtatggct tcattcagct ccggttccca acgatcaagg cgagttacat gatcccccat
     2341 gttgtgcaaa aaagcggtta gctccttcgg tcctccgatc gttgtcagaa gtaagttggc
     2401 cgcagtgtta tcactcatgg ttatggcagc actgcataat tctcttactg tcatgccatc
     2461 cgtaagatgc ttttctgtga ctggtgagta ctcaaccaag tcattctgag aatagtgtat
     2521 gcggcgaccg agttgctctt gcccggcgtc aatacgggat aataccgcgc cacatagcag
     2581 aactttaaaa gtgctcatca ttggaaaacg ttcttcgggg cgaaaactct caaggatctt
     2641 accgctgttg agatccagtt cgatgtaacc cactcgtgca cccaactgat cttcagcatc
     2701 ttttactttc accagcgttt ctgggtgagc aaaaacagga aggcaaaatg ccgcaaaaaa
     2761 gggaataagg gcgacacgga aatgttgaat actcatactc ttcctttttc aatattattg
     2821 aagcatttat cagggttatt gtctcatgag cggatacata tttgaatgta tttagaaaaa
     2881 taaacaaata ggggttccgc gcacatttcc ccgaaaagtg ccacctgacg tcgacggatc
     2941 gggagatctc ccgatcccct atggtgcact ctcagtacaa tctgctctga tgccgcatag
     3001 ttaagccagt atctgctccc tgcttgtgtg ttggaggtcg ctgagtagtg cgcgagcaaa
     3061 atttaagcta caacaaggca aggcttgacc gacaattgca tgaagaatct gcttagggtt
     3121 aggcgttttg cgctgcttcg tacgggccag atatacgcgt tgacattgat tattgactag
     3181 ttattaatag taatcaatta cggggtcatt agttcatagc ccatatatgg agttccgcgt
     3241 tacataactt acggtaaatg gcccgcctgg ctgaccgccc aacgaccccc gcccattgac
     3301 gtcaataatg acgtatgttc ccatagtaac gccaataggg actttccatt gacgtcaatg
     3361 ggtggagtat ttacggtaaa ctgcccactt ggcagtacat caagtgtatc atatgccaag
     3421 tacgccccct attgacgtca atgacggtaa atggcccgcc tggcattatg cccagtacat
     3481 gaccttatgg gactttccta cttggcagta catctacgta ttagtcatcg ctattaccat
     3541 ggtgatgcgg ttttggcagt acatcaatgg gcgtggatag cggtttgact cacggggatt
     3601 tccaagtctc caccccattg acgtcaatgg gagtttgttt tggcaccaaa atcaacggga
     3661 ctttccaaaa tgtcgtaaca actccgcccc attgacgcaa atgggcggta ggcgtgtacg
     3721 gtgggaggtc tatataagca gagctctccc tatcagtgat agagatctcc ctatcagtga
     3781 tagagatcgt cgacgagctc gtttagtgaa ccgtcagatc gcctggagac gccatccacg
     3841 ctgttttgac ctccatagaa gacaccggga ccgatccagc ctccggactc tagcgtttaa
     3901 acttaagctt cgccaccATG ACAGAGTACA AACTGGTGGT GGTCGGAGCC GANNNNNNNN
     3961 NNNNNNNNNN NNNNNNNNNN NNNNNNNNNN NNNNNNNNNN NNNNNNNNNN NNNNNNNNNN
     4021 NNNNNNNNNN NNNNNNNNNN NNNNNNNNNN NNNNNNNNNN NNNNNNNNNN NNNNNNNNNN
     4081 NNNNNNNNNN NNNNNNNNNN NNNNNNNNNN NNNNNNNNNN NNNNNNNNNN NNNNNNNNNN
     4141 NNNNNNNNNN NNNNNNNNNN NNNNNNNNNN NNNNNNNNNN NNNNNNNNNN NNNNNNNNNN
     4201 NNNNNNNNNN NNNNNNNNNN NNNNNNNNNN NNNNNNNNNN NNNNNNNNNN NNNNNNNNNN
     4261 NNNNNNNNNN NNNNNNNNNN NNNNNNNNNN NNNNNNNNNN NNNNNNNNNN NNNNNNNNNN
     4321 NNNNNNNNNN NNNNNNNNNN NNNNNNNNNN NNNNNNNNNN NNNNNNNNNN NNNNNNNNNN
     4381 NNNNNNNNNN NNNNNNNNNN NNNNNNNNNN NNNNNNNNNN NNNNNNNNNN NNNNNNNNNN
     4441 NNNNNNNNNN NNNNNNNNNN NNNNNNNNNN NNNNNNNNNN NNNNtagggc ccGAAcaaaa
     4501 actcatctca gaagaggatc tgaatagcgc cgtcgaccat catcataatc atcattgagt
     4561 ttaaacccgc tgatcagcct cgactgtgcc ttctagttgc cagccatctg ttgtttgccc
     4621 ctcccccgtg ccttccttga ccctggaagg tgccactccc actgtccttt cctaataaaa
     4681 tgaggaaatt gcatcgcatt gtctgagtag gtgtcattct attctggggg gtggggtggg
     4741 gcaggacagc aagggggagg attgggaaga caatagcagg catgctgggg atgcggtggg
     4801 ctctatggag atctatcgat gttctgggga tgcggtgggc tctatggctt ctgaggcgga
     4861 aagaaccagc tggggctcta gggggtatcc ccnnnnnnnn nnnnnnnnnn nnnnnnnnnn
     4921 nnnnnnnnnn nnnnnnnnnn nnnnnnnnnn nnnnnnnnnn nnnnnnnnnn nnnnnnnnnn
     4981 nnnnnnnnnn nnnnnnnnnn nnnnnnnnnn nnnnnncnnn nnnnnnnnnn nnnnnnnnnn
     5041 nnnnnnnnnn nnnnnnnnnn nnnnnnnnnn nnnnnnnnnn nnnnnnnnnn nnnnnnnnnn
     5101 nnnnnnnagg gtgatggttc acgtacctag aagttcctat tccgaagttc ctattctcta
     5161 gaaagtatag gaacttcctt ggccaaaaag cctgaactca ccgcgacgtc tgtcgagaag
     5221 tttctgatcg aaaagttcga cagcgtctcc gacctgatgc agctctcgga gggcgaagaa
     5281 tctcgtgctt tcagcttcga tgtaggaggg cgtggatatg tcctgcgggt aaatagctgc
     5341 gccgatggtt tctacaaaga tcgttatgtt tatcggcact ttgcatcggc cgcgctcccg
     5401 attccggaag tgcttgacat tggggaattc agcgagagcc tgacctattg catctcccgc
     5461 cgtgcacagg gtgtcacgtt gcaagacctg cctgaaaccg aactgcccgc tgttctgcag
     5521 ccggtcgcgg aggccatgga tgcgatcgct gcggccgatc ttagccagac gagcgggttc
     5581 ggcccattcg gaccgcaagg aatcggtcaa tacactacat ggcgtgattt catatgcgcg
     5641 attgctgatc cccatgtgta tcactggcaa actgtgatgg acgacaccgt cagtgcgtcc
     5701 gtcgcgcagg ctctcgatga gctgatgctt tg
//
