# Supplementary material for: Protease-controlled secretion and display of intercellular signals
Source: Nat Commun. 2022 Feb 17;13:912. doi: 10.1038/s41467-022-28623-y (PMC8854555; doi:10.1038/s41467-022-28623-y)
Supplement: Supplementary file 7 — Source Data [file 41467_2022_28623_MOESM7_ESM.zip › Source Data/Plasmids/Misc. Plasmids/RAS Mutants/cmvto-krasg12c.gb]

LOCUS       CMVTO-KRasG12C          5732 bp ds-DNA     circular     26-JUN-2021
DEFINITION  .
FEATURES             Location/Qualifiers
     promoter        complement(789..887)
                     /label="bla promoter"
                     /ApEinfo_revcolor=#c6c9d1
                     /ApEinfo_fwdcolor=#c6c9d1
     promoter        1151..1778
                     /label="CMV"
                     /ApEinfo_revcolor=#c6c9d1
                     /ApEinfo_fwdcolor=#c6c9d1
     promoter        1230..1533
                     /label="CMV enhancer"
                     /ApEinfo_revcolor=#c7b0e3
                     /ApEinfo_fwdcolor=#c7b0e3
     promoter        1534..1737
                     /label="CMV promoter"
                     /ApEinfo_revcolor=#9eafd2
                     /ApEinfo_fwdcolor=#9eafd2
     TATA_signal     1723..1729
                     /label="TATA box"
                     /ApEinfo_revcolor=#b4abac
                     /ApEinfo_fwdcolor=#b4abac
     misc_feature    1739..1757
                     /label="TetO"
                     /ApEinfo_revcolor=#b4abac
                     /ApEinfo_fwdcolor=#b4abac
     misc_feature    1739..1778
                     /label="TetR binding sites"
                     /ApEinfo_revcolor=#b4abac
                     /ApEinfo_fwdcolor=#b4abac
     misc_feature    1760..1778
                     /label="TetO"
                     /ApEinfo_revcolor=#b4abac
                     /ApEinfo_fwdcolor=#b4abac
     primer_bind     1902..1909
                     /label="primer3"
                     /ApEinfo_revcolor=#84b0dc
                     /ApEinfo_fwdcolor=#84b0dc
     misc_feature    1902..1909
                     /label="Kozak"
                     /ApEinfo_revcolor=#0080ff
                     /ApEinfo_fwdcolor=#0080ff
     CDS             1910..2476
                     /label="Translation 1910-2476"
     misc_feature    1910..2479
                     /label="K-Ras"
                     /ApEinfo_revcolor=#b4abac
                     /ApEinfo_fwdcolor=#b4abac
     misc_feature    1943..1945
                     /label="G12C"
                     /ApEinfo_revcolor=#85dae9
                     /ApEinfo_fwdcolor=#85dae9
     misc_feature    2468..2476
                     /label="Cleaved in mature form"
                     /ApEinfo_revcolor=#c6c9d1
                     /ApEinfo_fwdcolor=#c6c9d1
     CDS             2477..2479
                     /label="Translation 2477-2479"
     CDS             2488..2517
                     /label="c-myc epitope"
                     /ApEinfo_revcolor=#993366
                     /ApEinfo_fwdcolor=#993366
     misc_feature    2517..2519
                     /label="New Stop"
                     /ApEinfo_revcolor=#b4abac
                     /ApEinfo_fwdcolor=#b4abac
     CDS             2530..2547
                     /label="Polyhistidine tag"
                     /ApEinfo_revcolor=#993366
                     /ApEinfo_fwdcolor=#993366
     misc_feature    2548..2550
                     /label="STOP (missing now)"
                     /ApEinfo_revcolor=#a187be
                     /ApEinfo_fwdcolor=#a187be
     polyA_signal    2569..2783
                     /label="BGH polyadenylation sequence"
                     /ApEinfo_revcolor=#b4abac
                     /ApEinfo_fwdcolor=#b4abac
     polyA_signal    2816..2839
                     /label="BGH pA"
                     /ApEinfo_revcolor=#b4abac
                     /ApEinfo_fwdcolor=#b4abac
     misc_feature    3122..3169
                     /label="FRT"
                     /ApEinfo_revcolor=#b4abac
                     /ApEinfo_fwdcolor=#b4abac
     misc_recomb     3136..3169
                     /label="FRT"
                     /ApEinfo_revcolor=#c7b0e3
                     /ApEinfo_fwdcolor=#c7b0e3
     gene            3177..4197
                     /label="Hygromycin"
                     /ApEinfo_revcolor=#b4abac
                     /ApEinfo_fwdcolor=#b4abac
     polyA_signal    4329..4459
                     /label="SV40 pA"
                     /ApEinfo_revcolor=#b4abac
                     /ApEinfo_fwdcolor=#b4abac
     primer_bind     complement(4495..4515)
                     /label="M13-rev"
                     /ApEinfo_revcolor=#85dae9
                     /ApEinfo_fwdcolor=#85dae9
     misc_binding    complement(4521..4543)
                     /label="LacO"
                     /ApEinfo_revcolor=#84b0dc
                     /ApEinfo_fwdcolor=#84b0dc
     promoter        complement(4547..4577)
                     /label="lac promoter"
                     /ApEinfo_revcolor=#c7b0e3
                     /ApEinfo_fwdcolor=#c7b0e3
     rep_origin      4842..5515
                     /label="pUC ori"
                     /ApEinfo_revcolor=#ffef86
                     /ApEinfo_fwdcolor=#ffef86
     rep_origin      complement(4883..5565)
                     /label="ColE1 origin"
                     /ApEinfo_revcolor=#9eafd2
                     /ApEinfo_fwdcolor=#9eafd2
     CDS             complement(join(5660..5732,1..788))
                     /label="Amp (bla)"
                     /ApEinfo_revcolor=#993366
                     /ApEinfo_fwdcolor=#993366
     CDS             complement(join(5663..5732,1..590))
                     /label="AmpR"
                     /ApEinfo_revcolor=#ffef86
                     /ApEinfo_fwdcolor=#ffef86
ORIGIN
        1 cccgtcgtgt agataactac gatacgggag ggcttaccat ctggccccag tgctgcaatg
       61 ataccgcgag acccacgctc accggctcca gatttatcag caataaacca gccagccgga
      121 agggccgagc gcagaagtgg tcctgcaact ttatccgcct ccatccagtc tattaattgt
      181 tgccgggaag ctagagtaag tagttcgcca gttaatagtt tgcgcaacgt tgttgccatt
      241 gctacaggca tcgtggtgtc acgctcgtcg tttggtatgg cttcattcag ctccggttcc
      301 caacgatcaa ggcgagttac atgatccccc atgttgtgca aaaaagcggt tagctccttc
      361 ggtcctccga tcgttgtcag aagtaagttg gccgcagtgt tatcactcat ggttatggca
      421 gcactgcata attctcttac tgtcatgcca tccgtaagat gcttttctgt gactggtgag
      481 tactcaacca agtcattctg agaatagtgt atgcggcgac cgagttgctc ttgcccggcg
      541 tcaatacggg ataataccgc gccacatagc agaactttaa aagtgctcat cattggaaaa
      601 cgttcttcgg ggcgaaaact ctcaaggatc ttaccgctgt tgagatccag ttcgatgtaa
      661 cccactcgtg cacccaactg atcttcagca tcttttactt tcaccagcgt ttctgggtga
      721 gcaaaaacag gaaggcaaaa tgccgcaaaa aagggaataa gggcgacacg gaaatgttga
      781 atactcatac tcttcctttt tcaatattat tgaagcattt atcagggtta ttgtctcatg
      841 agcggataca tatttgaatg tatttagaaa aataaacaaa taggggttcc gcgcacattt
      901 ccccgaaaag tgccacctga cgtcgacgga tcgggagatc tcccgatccc ctatggtgca
      961 ctctcagtac aatctgctct gatgccgcat agttaagcca gtatctgctc cctgcttgtg
     1021 tgttggaggt cgctgagtag tgcgcgagca aaatttaagc tacaacaagg caaggcttga
     1081 ccgacaattg catgaagaat ctgcttaggg ttaggcgttt tgcgctgctt cgtacgggcc
     1141 agatatacgc gttgacattg attattgact agttattaat agtaatcaat tacggggtca
     1201 ttagttcata gcccatatat ggagttccgc gttacataac ttacggtaaa tggcccgcct
     1261 ggctgaccgc ccaacgaccc ccgcccattg acgtcaataa tgacgtatgt tcccatagta
     1321 acgccaatag ggactttcca ttgacgtcaa tgggtggagt atttacggta aactgcccac
     1381 ttggcagtac atcaagtgta tcatatgcca agtacgcccc ctattgacgt caatgacggt
     1441 aaatggcccg cctggcatta tgcccagtac atgaccttat gggactttcc tacttggcag
     1501 tacatctacg tattagtcat cgctattacc atggtgatgc ggttttggca gtacatcaat
     1561 gggcgtggat agcggtttga ctcacgggga tttccaagtc tccaccccat tgacgtcaat
     1621 gggagtttgt tttggcacca aaatcaacgg gactttccaa aatgtcgtaa caactccgcc
     1681 ccattgacgc aaatgggcgg taggcgtgta cggtgggagg tctatataag cagagctctc
     1741 cctatcagtg atagagatct ccctatcagt gatagagatc gtcgacgagc tcgtttagtg
     1801 aaccgtcaga tcgcctggag acgccatcca cgctgttttg acctccatag aagacaccgg
     1861 gaccgatcca gcctccggac tctagcgttt aaacttaagc ttcgccaccA TGACAGAGTA
     1921 CAAACTGGTG GTGGTCGGAG CCTNNNNNNN NNNNNNNNNN NNNNNNNNNN NNNNNNNNNN
     1981 NNNNNNNNNN NNNNNNNNNN NNNNNNNNNN NNNNNNNNNN NNNNNNNNNN NNNNNNNNNN
     2041 NNNNNNNNNN NNNNNNNNNN NNNNNNNNNN NNNNNNNNNN NNNNNNNNNN NNNNNNNNNN
     2101 NNNNNNNNNN NNNNNNNNNN NNNNNNNNNN NNNNNNNNNN NNNNNNNNNN NNNNNNNNNN
     2161 NNNNNNNNNN NNNNNNNNNN NNNNNNNNNN NNNNNNNNNN NNNNNNNNNN NNNNNNNNNN
     2221 NNNNNNNNNN NNNNNNNNNN NNNNNNNNNN NNNNNNNNNN NNNNNNNNNN NNNNNNNNNN
     2281 NNNNNNNNNN NNNNNNNNNN NNNNNNNNNN NNNNNNNNNN NNNNNNNNNN NNNNNNNNNN
     2341 NNNNNNNNNN NNNNNNNNNN NNNNNNNNNN NNNNNNNNNN NNNNNNNNNN NNNNNNNNNN
     2401 NNNNNNNNNN NNNNNNNNNN NNNNNNNNNN NNNNNNNNNN NNNNNNNNNN NNNNNNNNNN
     2461 NNNNNNNNNN NNNNNNtagg gcccGAAcaa aaactcatct cagaagagga tctgaatagc
     2521 gccgtcgacc atcatcataa tcatcattga gtttaaaccc gctgatcagc ctcgactgtg
     2581 ccttctagtt gccagccatc tgttgtttgc ccctcccccg tgccttcctt gaccctggaa
     2641 ggtgccactc ccactgtcct ttcctaataa aatgaggaaa ttgcatcgca ttgtctgagt
     2701 aggtgtcatt ctattctggg gggtggggtg gggcaggaca gcaaggggga ggattgggaa
     2761 gacaatagca ggcatgctgg ggatgcggtg ggctctatgg agatctatcg atgttctggg
     2821 gatgcggtgg gctctatggc ttctgaggcg gaaagaacca gctggggctc tagggggtat
     2881 ccccnnnnnn nnnnnnnnnn nnnnnnnnnn nnnnnnnnnn nnnnnnnnnn nnnnnnnnnn
     2941 nnnnnnnnnn nnnnnnnnnn nnnnnnnnnn nnnnnnnnnn nnnnnnnnnn nnnnnnnnnn
     3001 nnnnnnnncn nnnnnnnnnn nnnnnnnnnn nnnnnnnnnn nnnnnnnnnn nnnnnnnnnn
     3061 nnnnnnnnnn nnnnnnnnnn nnnnnnnnnn nnnnnnnnna gggtgatggt tcacgtacct
     3121 agaagttcct attccgaagt tcctattctc tagaaagtat aggaacttcc ttggccaaaa
     3181 agcctgaact caccgcgacg tctgtcgaga agtttctgat cgaaaagttc gacagcgtct
     3241 ccgacctgat gcagctctcg gagggcgaag aatctcgtgc tttcagcttc gatgtaggag
     3301 ggcgtggata tgtcctgcgg gtaaatagct gcgccgatgg tttctacaaa gatcgttatg
     3361 tttatcggca ctttgcatcg gccgcgctcc cgattccgga agtgcttgac attggggaat
     3421 tcagcgagag cctgacctat tgcatctccc gccgtgcaca gggtgtcacg ttgcaagacc
     3481 tgcctgaaac cgaactgccc gctgttctgc agccggtcgc ggaggccatg gatgcgatcg
     3541 ctgcggccga tcttagccag acgagcgggt tcggcccatt cggaccgcaa ggaatcggtc
     3601 aatacactac atggcgtgat ttcatatgcg cgattgctga tccccatgtg tatcactggc
     3661 aaactgtgat ggacgacacc gtcagtgcgt ccgtcgcgca ggctctcgat gagctgatgc
     3721 tttgggccga ggactgcccc gaagtccggc acctcgtgca cgcggatttc ggctccaaca
     3781 atgtcctgac ggacaatggc cgcataacag cggtcattga ctggagcgag gcgatgttcg
     3841 gggattccca atacgaggtc gccaacatct tcttctggag gccgtggttg gcttgtatgg
     3901 agcagcagac gcgctacttc gagcggaggc atccggagct tgcaggatcg ccgcggctcc
     3961 gggcgtatat gctccgcatt ggtcttgacc aactctatca gagcttggtt gacggcaatt
     4021 tcgatgatgc agcttgggcg cagggtcgat gcgacgcaat cgtccgatcc ggagccggga
     4081 ctgtcgggcg tacacaaatc gcccgcagaa gcgcggccgt ctggaccgat ggctgtgtag
     4141 aagtactcgc cgatagtgga aaccgacgcc ccagcactcg tccgagggca aaggaatagc
     4201 acgtactacg agatttcgat tccaccgccg ccttctatga aaggttgggc ttcggaatcg
     4261 ttttccggga cgccggctgg atgatcctcc agcgcgggga tctcatgctg gagttcttcg
     4321 cccaccccaa cttgtttatt gcagcttata atggttacaa ataaagcaat agcatcacaa
     4381 atttcacaaa taaagcattt ttttcactgc attctagttg tggtttgtcc aaactcatca
     4441 atgtatctta tcatgtctgt ataccgtcga cctctagcta gagcttggcg taatcatggt
     4501 catagctgtt tcctgtgtga aattgttatc cgctcacaat tccacacaac atacgagccg
     4561 gaagcataaa gtgtaaagcc tggggtgcct aatgagtgag ctaactcaca ttaattgcgt
     4621 tgcgctcact gcccgctttc cagtcgggaa acctgtcgtg ccagctgcat taatgaatcg
     4681 gccaacgcgc ggggagaggc ggtttgcgta ttgggcgctc ttccgcttcc tcgctcactg
     4741 actcgctgcg ctcggtcgtt cggctgcggc gagcggtatc agctcactca aaggcggtaa
     4801 tacggttatc cacagaatca ggggataacg caggaaagaa catgtgagca aaaggccagc
     4861 aaaaggccag gaaccgtaaa aaggccgcgt tgctggcgtt tttccatagg ctccgccccc
     4921 ctgacgagca tcacaaaaat cgacgctcaa gtcagaggtg gcgaaacccg acaggactat
     4981 aaagatacca ggcgtttccc cctggaagct ccctcgtgcg ctctcctgtt ccgaccctgc
     5041 cgcttaccgg atacctgtcc gcctttctcc cttcgggaag cgtggcgctt tctcatagct
     5101 cacgctgtag gtatctcagt tcggtgtagg tcgttcgctc caagctgggc tgtgtgcacg
     5161 aaccccccgt tcagcccgac cgctgcgcct tatccggtaa ctatcgtctt gagtccaacc
     5221 cggtaagaca cgacttatcg ccactggcag cagccactgg taacaggatt agcagagcga
     5281 ggtatgtagg cggtgctaca gagttcttga agtggtggcc taactacggc tacactagaa
     5341 ggacagtatt tggtatctgc gctctgctga agccagttac cttcggaaaa agagttggta
     5401 gctcttgatc cggcaaacaa accaccgctg gtagcggtgg tttttttgtt tgcaagcagc
     5461 agattacgcg cagaaaaaaa ggatctcaag aagatccttt gatcttttct acggggtctg
     5521 acgctcagtg gaacgaaaac tcacgttaag ggattttggt catgagatta tcaaaaagga
     5581 tcttcaccta gatcctttta aattaaaaat gaagttttaa atcaatctaa agtatatatg
     5641 agtaaacttg gtctgacagt taccaatgct taatcagtga ggcacctatc tcagcgatct
     5701 gtctatttcg ttcatccata gttgcctgac tc
//
