# Supplementary material for: Protease-controlled secretion and display of intercellular signals
Source: Nat Commun. 2022 Feb 17;13:912. doi: 10.1038/s41467-022-28623-y (PMC8854555; doi:10.1038/s41467-022-28623-y)
Supplement: Supplementary file 7 — Source Data [file 41467_2022_28623_MOESM7_ESM.zip › Source Data/Plasmids/Misc. Plasmids/RAS Mutants/cmvto-kras.gb]

LOCUS       CMVTO-KRas              5732 bp ds-DNA     circular     05-JUN-2021
DEFINITION  .
FEATURES             Location/Qualifiers
     CDS             complement(590..1450)
                     /label="Amp (bla)"
                     /ApEinfo_revcolor=#993366
                     /ApEinfo_fwdcolor=#993366
     CDS             complement(593..1252)
                     /label="AmpR"
                     /ApEinfo_revcolor=#ffef86
                     /ApEinfo_fwdcolor=#ffef86
     promoter        complement(1451..1549)
                     /label="bla promoter"
                     /ApEinfo_revcolor=#c6c9d1
                     /ApEinfo_fwdcolor=#c6c9d1
     promoter        1813..2440
                     /label="CMV"
                     /ApEinfo_revcolor=#c6c9d1
                     /ApEinfo_fwdcolor=#c6c9d1
     promoter        1892..2195
                     /label="CMV enhancer"
                     /ApEinfo_revcolor=#c7b0e3
                     /ApEinfo_fwdcolor=#c7b0e3
     promoter        2196..2399
                     /label="CMV promoter"
                     /ApEinfo_revcolor=#9eafd2
                     /ApEinfo_fwdcolor=#9eafd2
     TATA_signal     2385..2391
                     /label="TATA box"
                     /ApEinfo_revcolor=#b4abac
                     /ApEinfo_fwdcolor=#b4abac
     misc_feature    2401..2419
                     /label="TetO"
                     /ApEinfo_revcolor=#b4abac
                     /ApEinfo_fwdcolor=#b4abac
     misc_feature    2401..2440
                     /label="TetR binding sites"
                     /ApEinfo_revcolor=#b4abac
                     /ApEinfo_fwdcolor=#b4abac
     misc_feature    2422..2440
                     /label="TetO"
                     /ApEinfo_revcolor=#b4abac
                     /ApEinfo_fwdcolor=#b4abac
     primer_bind     2564..2571
                     /label="primer3"
                     /ApEinfo_revcolor=#84b0dc
                     /ApEinfo_fwdcolor=#84b0dc
     misc_feature    2564..2571
                     /label="Kozak"
                     /ApEinfo_revcolor=#0080ff
                     /ApEinfo_fwdcolor=#0080ff
     CDS             2572..3138
                     /label="Translation 2572-3138"
     misc_feature    2572..3141
                     /label="K-Ras"
                     /ApEinfo_revcolor=#b4abac
                     /ApEinfo_fwdcolor=#b4abac
     misc_feature    3130..3138
                     /label="Cleaved in mature form"
                     /ApEinfo_revcolor=#c6c9d1
                     /ApEinfo_fwdcolor=#c6c9d1
     CDS             3139..3141
                     /label="Translation 3139-3141"
     CDS             3150..3179
                     /label="c-myc epitope"
                     /ApEinfo_revcolor=#993366
                     /ApEinfo_fwdcolor=#993366
     misc_feature    3179..3181
                     /label="New Stop"
                     /ApEinfo_revcolor=#b4abac
                     /ApEinfo_fwdcolor=#b4abac
     CDS             3192..3209
                     /label="Polyhistidine tag"
                     /ApEinfo_revcolor=#993366
                     /ApEinfo_fwdcolor=#993366
     misc_feature    3210..3212
                     /label="STOP (missing now)"
                     /ApEinfo_revcolor=#a187be
                     /ApEinfo_fwdcolor=#a187be
     polyA_signal    3231..3445
                     /label="BGH polyadenylation sequence"
                     /ApEinfo_revcolor=#b4abac
                     /ApEinfo_fwdcolor=#b4abac
     polyA_signal    3478..3501
                     /label="BGH pA"
                     /ApEinfo_revcolor=#b4abac
                     /ApEinfo_fwdcolor=#b4abac
     misc_feature    3784..3831
                     /label="FRT"
                     /ApEinfo_revcolor=#b4abac
                     /ApEinfo_fwdcolor=#b4abac
     misc_recomb     3798..3831
                     /label="FRT"
                     /ApEinfo_revcolor=#c7b0e3
                     /ApEinfo_fwdcolor=#c7b0e3
     gene            3839..4859
                     /label="Hygromycin"
                     /ApEinfo_revcolor=#b4abac
                     /ApEinfo_fwdcolor=#b4abac
     polyA_signal    4991..5121
                     /label="SV40 pA"
                     /ApEinfo_revcolor=#b4abac
                     /ApEinfo_fwdcolor=#b4abac
     primer_bind     complement(5157..5177)
                     /label="M13-rev"
                     /ApEinfo_revcolor=#85dae9
                     /ApEinfo_fwdcolor=#85dae9
     misc_binding    complement(5183..5205)
                     /label="LacO"
                     /ApEinfo_revcolor=#84b0dc
                     /ApEinfo_fwdcolor=#84b0dc
     promoter        complement(5209..5239)
                     /label="lac promoter"
                     /ApEinfo_revcolor=#c7b0e3
                     /ApEinfo_fwdcolor=#c7b0e3
     rep_origin      join(5504..5732,1..445)
                     /label="pUC ori"
                     /ApEinfo_revcolor=#ffef86
                     /ApEinfo_fwdcolor=#ffef86
     rep_origin      complement(join(5545..5732,1..495))
                     /label="ColE1 origin"
                     /ApEinfo_revcolor=#9eafd2
                     /ApEinfo_fwdcolor=#9eafd2
ORIGIN
        1 cttcgggaag cgtggcgctt tctcatagct cacgctgtag gtatctcagt tcggtgtagg
       61 tcgttcgctc caagctgggc tgtgtgcacg aaccccccgt tcagcccgac cgctgcgcct
      121 tatccggtaa ctatcgtctt gagtccaacc cggtaagaca cgacttatcg ccactggcag
      181 cagccactgg taacaggatt agcagagcga ggtatgtagg cggtgctaca gagttcttga
      241 agtggtggcc taactacggc tacactagaa ggacagtatt tggtatctgc gctctgctga
      301 agccagttac cttcggaaaa agagttggta gctcttgatc cggcaaacaa accaccgctg
      361 gtagcggtgg tttttttgtt tgcaagcagc agattacgcg cagaaaaaaa ggatctcaag
      421 aagatccttt gatcttttct acggggtctg acgctcagtg gaacgaaaac tcacgttaag
      481 ggattttggt catgagatta tcaaaaagga tcttcaccta gatcctttta aattaaaaat
      541 gaagttttaa atcaatctaa agtatatatg agtaaacttg gtctgacagt taccaatgct
      601 taatcagtga ggcacctatc tcagcgatct gtctatttcg ttcatccata gttgcctgac
      661 tccccgtcgt gtagataact acgatacggg agggcttacc atctggcccc agtgctgcaa
      721 tgataccgcg agacccacgc tcaccggctc cagatttatc agcaataaac cagccagccg
      781 gaagggccga gcgcagaagt ggtcctgcaa ctttatccgc ctccatccag tctattaatt
      841 gttgccggga agctagagta agtagttcgc cagttaatag tttgcgcaac gttgttgcca
      901 ttgctacagg catcgtggtg tcacgctcgt cgtttggtat ggcttcattc agctccggtt
      961 cccaacgatc aaggcgagtt acatgatccc ccatgttgtg caaaaaagcg gttagctcct
     1021 tcggtcctcc gatcgttgtc agaagtaagt tggccgcagt gttatcactc atggttatgg
     1081 cagcactgca taattctctt actgtcatgc catccgtaag atgcttttct gtgactggtg
     1141 agtactcaac caagtcattc tgagaatagt gtatgcggcg accgagttgc tcttgcccgg
     1201 cgtcaatacg ggataatacc gcgccacata gcagaacttt aaaagtgctc atcattggaa
     1261 aacgttcttc ggggcgaaaa ctctcaagga tcttaccgct gttgagatcc agttcgatgt
     1321 aacccactcg tgcacccaac tgatcttcag catcttttac tttcaccagc gtttctgggt
     1381 gagcaaaaac aggaaggcaa aatgccgcaa aaaagggaat aagggcgaca cggaaatgtt
     1441 gaatactcat actcttcctt tttcaatatt attgaagcat ttatcagggt tattgtctca
     1501 tgagcggata catatttgaa tgtatttaga aaaataaaca aataggggtt ccgcgcacat
     1561 ttccccgaaa agtgccacct gacgtcgacg gatcgggaga tctcccgatc ccctatggtg
     1621 cactctcagt acaatctgct ctgatgccgc atagttaagc cagtatctgc tccctgcttg
     1681 tgtgttggag gtcgctgagt agtgcgcgag caaaatttaa gctacaacaa ggcaaggctt
     1741 gaccgacaat tgcatgaaga atctgcttag ggttaggcgt tttgcgctgc ttcgtacggg
     1801 ccagatatac gcgttgacat tgattattga ctagttatta atagtaatca attacggggt
     1861 cattagttca tagcccatat atggagttcc gcgttacata acttacggta aatggcccgc
     1921 ctggctgacc gcccaacgac ccccgcccat tgacgtcaat aatgacgtat gttcccatag
     1981 taacgccaat agggactttc cattgacgtc aatgggtgga gtatttacgg taaactgccc
     2041 acttggcagt acatcaagtg tatcatatgc caagtacgcc ccctattgac gtcaatgacg
     2101 gtaaatggcc cgcctggcat tatgcccagt acatgacctt atgggacttt cctacttggc
     2161 agtacatcta cgtattagtc atcgctatta ccatggtgat gcggttttgg cagtacatca
     2221 atgggcgtgg atagcggttt gactcacggg gatttccaag tctccacccc attgacgtca
     2281 atgggagttt gttttggcac caaaatcaac gggactttcc aaaatgtcgt aacaactccg
     2341 ccccattgac gcaaatgggc ggtaggcgtg tacggtggga ggtctatata agcagagctc
     2401 tccctatcag tgatagagat ctccctatca gtgatagaga tcgtcgacga gctcgtttag
     2461 tgaaccgtca gatcgcctgg agacgccatc cacgctgttt tgacctccat agaagacacc
     2521 gggaccgatc cagcctccgg actctagcgt ttaaacttaa gcttcgccac cNNNNNNNNN
     2581 NNNNNNNNNN NNNNNNNNNN NNNNNNNNNN NNNNNNNNNN NNNNNNNNNN NNNNNNNNNN
     2641 NNNNNNNNNN NNNNNNNNNN NNNNNNNNNN NNNNNNNNNN NNNNNNNNNN NNNNNNNNNN
     2701 NNNNNNNNNN NNNNNNNNNN NNNNNNNNNN NNNNNNNNNN NNNNNNNNNN NNNNNNNNNN
     2761 NNNNNNNNNN NNNNNNNNNN NNNNNNNNNN NNNNNNNNNN NNNNNNNNNN NNNNNNNNNN
     2821 NNNNNNNNNN NNNNNNNNNN NNNNNNNNNN NNNNNNNNNN NNNNNNNNNN NNNNNNNNNN
     2881 NNNNNNNNNN NNNNNNNNNN NNNNNNNNNN NNNNNNNNNN NNNNNNNNNN NNNNNNNNNN
     2941 NNNNNNNNNN NNNNNNNNNN NNNNNNNNNN NNNNNNNNNN NNNNNNNNNN NNNNNNNNNN
     3001 NNNNNNNNNN NNNNNNNNNN NNNNNNNNNN NNNNNNNNNN NNNNNNNNNN NNNNNNNNNN
     3061 NNNNNNNNNN NNNNNNNNNN NNNNNNNNNN NNNNNNNNNN NNNNNNNNNN NNNNNNNNNN
     3121 NNNNNNNNNN NNNNNNNNta gggcccGAAc aaaaactcat ctcagaagag gatctgaata
     3181 gcgccgtcga ccatcatcat aatcatcatt gagtttaaac ccgctgatca gcctcgactg
     3241 tgccttctag ttgccagcca tctgttgttt gcccctcccc cgtgccttcc ttgaccctgg
     3301 aaggtgccac tcccactgtc ctttcctaat aaaatgagga aattgcatcg cattgtctga
     3361 gtaggtgtca ttctattctg gggggtgggg tggggcagga cagcaagggg gaggattggg
     3421 aagacaatag caggcatgct ggggatgcgg tgggctctat ggagatctat cgatgttctg
     3481 gggatgcggt gggctctatg gcttctgagg cggaaagaac cagctggggc tctagggggt
     3541 atccccnnnn nnnnnnnnnn nnnnnnnnnn nnnnnnnnnn nnnnnnnnnn nnnnnnnnnn
     3601 nnnnnnnnnn nnnnnnnnnn nnnnnnnnnn nnnnnnnnnn nnnnnnnnnn nnnnnnnnnn
     3661 nnnnnnnnnn cnnnnnnnnn nnnnnnnnnn nnnnnnnnnn nnnnnnnnnn nnnnnnnnnn
     3721 nnnnnnnnnn nnnnnnnnnn nnnnnnnnnn nnnnnnnnnn nagggtgatg gttcacgtac
     3781 ctagaagttc ctattccgaa gttcctattc tctagaaagt ataggaactt ccttggccaa
     3841 aaagcctgaa ctcaccgcga cgtctgtcga gaagtttctg atcgaaaagt tcgacagcgt
     3901 ctccgacctg atgcagctct cggagggcga agaatctcgt gctttcagct tcgatgtagg
     3961 agggcgtgga tatgtcctgc gggtaaatag ctgcgccgat ggtttctaca aagatcgtta
     4021 tgtttatcgg cactttgcat cggccgcgct cccgattccg gaagtgcttg acattgggga
     4081 attcagcgag agcctgacct attgcatctc ccgccgtgca cagggtgtca cgttgcaaga
     4141 cctgcctgaa accgaactgc ccgctgttct gcagccggtc gcggaggcca tggatgcgat
     4201 cgctgcggcc gatcttagcc agacgagcgg gttcggccca ttcggaccgc aaggaatcgg
     4261 tcaatacact acatggcgtg atttcatatg cgcgattgct gatccccatg tgtatcactg
     4321 gcaaactgtg atggacgaca ccgtcagtgc gtccgtcgcg caggctctcg atgagctgat
     4381 gctttgggcc gaggactgcc ccgaagtccg gcacctcgtg cacgcggatt tcggctccaa
     4441 caatgtcctg acggacaatg gccgcataac agcggtcatt gactggagcg aggcgatgtt
     4501 cggggattcc caatacgagg tcgccaacat cttcttctgg aggccgtggt tggcttgtat
     4561 ggagcagcag acgcgctact tcgagcggag gcatccggag cttgcaggat cgccgcggct
     4621 ccgggcgtat atgctccgca ttggtcttga ccaactctat cagagcttgg ttgacggcaa
     4681 tttcgatgat gcagcttggg cgcagggtcg atgcgacgca atcgtccgat ccggagccgg
     4741 gactgtcggg cgtacacaaa tcgcccgcag aagcgcggcc gtctggaccg atggctgtgt
     4801 agaagtactc gccgatagtg gaaaccgacg ccccagcact cgtccgaggg caaaggaata
     4861 gcacgtacta cgagatttcg attccaccgc cgccttctat gaaaggttgg gcttcggaat
     4921 cgttttccgg gacgccggct ggatgatcct ccagcgcggg gatctcatgc tggagttctt
     4981 cgcccacccc aacttgttta ttgcagctta taatggttac aaataaagca atagcatcac
     5041 aaatttcaca aataaagcat ttttttcact gcattctagt tgtggtttgt ccaaactcat
     5101 caatgtatct tatcatgtct gtataccgtc gacctctagc tagagcttgg cgtaatcatg
     5161 gtcatagctg tttcctgtgt gaaattgtta tccgctcaca attccacaca acatacgagc
     5221 cggaagcata aagtgtaaag cctggggtgc ctaatgagtg agctaactca cattaattgc
     5281 gttgcgctca ctgcccgctt tccagtcggg aaacctgtcg tgccagctgc attaatgaat
     5341 cggccaacgc gcggggagag gcggtttgcg tattgggcgc tcttccgctt cctcgctcac
     5401 tgactcgctg cgctcggtcg ttcggctgcg gcgagcggta tcagctcact caaaggcggt
     5461 aatacggtta tccacagaat caggggataa cgcaggaaag aacatgtgag caaaaggcca
     5521 gcaaaaggcc aggaaccgta aaaaggccgc gttgctggcg tttttccata ggctccgccc
     5581 ccctgacgag catcacaaaa atcgacgctc aagtcagagg tggcgaaacc cgacaggact
     5641 ataaagatac caggcgtttc cccctggaag ctccctcgtg cgctctcctg ttccgaccct
     5701 gccgcttacc ggatacctgt ccgcctttct cc
//
