# Supplementary material for: Protease-controlled secretion and display of intercellular signals
Source: Nat Commun. 2022 Feb 17;13:912. doi: 10.1038/s41467-022-28623-y (PMC8854555; doi:10.1038/s41467-022-28623-y)
Supplement: Supplementary file 7 — Source Data [file 41467_2022_28623_MOESM7_ESM.zip › Source Data/Plasmids/Misc. Plasmids/Co-transfection Markers/cmvto-g0.gb]

LOCUS       CMV-TO-g0_(FLP-IN)      5371 bp ds-DNA     linear       18-NOV-2021
DEFINITION  .
FEATURES             Location/Qualifiers
     DNA*_RANGE      1..5371
                     /label=""
                     /ApEinfo_revcolor=#ff9ccd
                     /ApEinfo_fwdcolor=#ff9ccd
     polyA_signal    33..56
                     /label="BGH pA"
                     /ApEinfo_revcolor=#c7b0e3
                     /ApEinfo_fwdcolor=#c7b0e3
     misc_feature    339..386
                     /label="FRT"
                     /ApEinfo_revcolor=#85dae9
                     /ApEinfo_fwdcolor=#85dae9
     gene            394..1414
                     /label="Hygromycin"
                     /ApEinfo_revcolor=#ff9ccd
                     /ApEinfo_fwdcolor=#ff9ccd
     polyA_signal    1546..1676
                     /label="SV40 pA"
                     /ApEinfo_revcolor=#c6c9d1
                     /ApEinfo_fwdcolor=#c6c9d1
     rep_origin      2059..2732
                     /label="pUC ori"
                     /ApEinfo_revcolor=#b7e6d7
                     /ApEinfo_fwdcolor=#b7e6d7
     CDS             complement(2877..3737)
                     /label="Amp (bla)"
                     /ApEinfo_revcolor=#d6b295
                     /ApEinfo_fwdcolor=#d6b295
     promoter        complement(3738..3836)
                     /label="bla promoter"
                     /ApEinfo_revcolor=#b1ff67
                     /ApEinfo_fwdcolor=#b1ff67
     primer_bind     4024..4043
                     /label="primer3"
                     /ApEinfo_revcolor=#b1ff67
                     /ApEinfo_fwdcolor=#b1ff67
     promoter        4100..4727
                     /label="CMV"
                     /ApEinfo_revcolor=#d6b295
                     /ApEinfo_fwdcolor=#d6b295
     enhancer        4100..4826
                     /label="CMV promoter (with TetOs)"
                     /ApEinfo_revcolor=#84b0dc
                     /ApEinfo_fwdcolor=#84b0dc
     misc_feature    4585..4585
                     /label="A"
                     /ApEinfo_revcolor=#b7e6d7
                     /ApEinfo_fwdcolor=#b7e6d7
     TATA_signal     4672..4678
                     /label="TATA box"
                     /ApEinfo_revcolor=#c7b0e3
                     /ApEinfo_fwdcolor=#c7b0e3
     protein_binding 4688..4706
                     /label="TetO"
                     /ApEinfo_revcolor=#ff9ccd
                     /ApEinfo_fwdcolor=#ff9ccd
     protein_binding 4688..4727
                     /label="TetR binding sites"
                     /ApEinfo_revcolor=#b1ff67
                     /ApEinfo_fwdcolor=#b1ff67
     protein_binding 4709..4727
                     /label="TetO"
                     /ApEinfo_revcolor=#c7b0e3
                     /ApEinfo_fwdcolor=#c7b0e3
     misc_feature    4852..4894
                     /label="HH"
                     /ApEinfo_revcolor=#ffef86
                     /ApEinfo_fwdcolor=#ffef86
     CDS             4861..5058
                     /label="Translation 4861-5058"
     misc_feature    4895..4909
                     /label="g0"
                     /ApEinfo_revcolor=#c7b0e3
                     /ApEinfo_fwdcolor=#c7b0e3
     misc_feature    4926..4989
                     /label="tracrRNA"
                     /ApEinfo_revcolor=#b7e6d7
                     /ApEinfo_fwdcolor=#b7e6d7
     misc_feature    4990..5057
                     /label="HDV"
                     /ApEinfo_revcolor=#b4abac
                     /ApEinfo_fwdcolor=#b4abac
     CDS             5073..5105
                     /label="c-myc epitope"
                     /ApEinfo_revcolor=#d59687
                     /ApEinfo_fwdcolor=#d59687
     misc_feature    5105..5107
                     /label="New Stop"
                     /ApEinfo_revcolor=#c7b0e3
                     /ApEinfo_fwdcolor=#c7b0e3
     primer_bind     complement(5111..5130)
                     /label="primer3"
                     /ApEinfo_revcolor=#f8d3a9
                     /ApEinfo_fwdcolor=#f8d3a9
     CDS             5118..5135
                     /label="Polyhistidine tag"
                     /ApEinfo_revcolor=#75c6a9
                     /ApEinfo_fwdcolor=#75c6a9
     misc_feature    5136..5138
                     /label="cya"
                     /ApEinfo_revcolor=#d6b295
                     /ApEinfo_fwdcolor=#d6b295
     polyA_signal    5157..5371
                     /label="BGH polyadenylation sequence"
                     /ApEinfo_revcolor=#ffef86
                     /ApEinfo_fwdcolor=#ffef86
ORIGIN
        1 tgcggtgggc tctatggaga tctatcgatg ttctggggat gcggtgggct ctatggcttc
       61 tgaggcggaa agaaccagct ggggctctag ggggtatccc cnnnnnnnnn nnnnnnnnnn
      121 nnnnnnnnnn nnnnnnnnnn nnnnnnnnnn nnnnnnnnnn nnnnnnnnnn nnnnnnnnnn
      181 nnnnnnnnnn nnnnnnnnnn nnnnnnnnnn nnnnnnnnnn nnnnncnnnn nnnnnnnnnn
      241 nnnnnnnnnn nnnnnnnnnn nnnnnnnnnn nnnnnnnnnn nnnnnnnnnn nnnnnnnnnn
      301 nnnnnnnnnn nnnnnnaggg tgatggttca cgtacctaga agttcctatt ccgaagttcc
      361 tattctctag aaagtatagg aacttccttg gccaaaaagc ctgaactcac cgcgacgtct
      421 gtcgagaagt ttctgatcga aaagttcgac agcgtctccg acctgatgca gctctcggag
      481 ggcgaagaat ctcgtgcttt cagcttcgat gtaggagggc gtggatatgt cctgcgggta
      541 aatagctgcg ccgatggttt ctacaaagat cgttatgttt atcggcactt tgcatcggcc
      601 gcgctcccga ttccggaagt gcttgacatt ggggaattca gcgagagcct gacctattgc
      661 atctcccgcc gtgcacaggg tgtcacgttg caagacctgc ctgaaaccga actgcccgct
      721 gttctgcagc cggtcgcgga ggccatggat gcgatcgctg cggccgatct tagccagacg
      781 agcgggttcg gcccattcgg accgcaagga atcggtcaat acactacatg gcgtgatttc
      841 atatgcgcga ttgctgatcc ccatgtgtat cactggcaaa ctgtgatgga cgacaccgtc
      901 agtgcgtccg tcgcgcaggc tctcgatgag ctgatgcttt gggccgagga ctgccccgaa
      961 gtccggcacc tcgtgcacgc ggatttcggc tccaacaatg tcctgacgga caatggccgc
     1021 ataacagcgg tcattgactg gagcgaggcg atgttcgggg attcccaata cgaggtcgcc
     1081 aacatcttct tctggaggcc gtggttggct tgtatggagc agcagacgcg ctacttcgag
     1141 cggaggcatc cggagcttgc aggatcgccg cggctccggg cgtatatgct ccgcattggt
     1201 cttgaccaac tctatcagag cttggttgac ggcaatttcg atgatgcagc ttgggcgcag
     1261 ggtcgatgcg acgcaatcgt ccgatccgga gccgggactg tcgggcgtac acaaatcgcc
     1321 cgcagaagcg cggccgtctg gaccgatggc tgtgtagaag tactcgccga tagtggaaac
     1381 cgacgcccca gcactcgtcc gagggcaaag gaatagcacg tactacgaga tttcgattcc
     1441 accgccgcct tctatgaaag gttgggcttc ggaatcgttt tccgggacgc cggctggatg
     1501 atcctccagc gcggggatct catgctggag ttcttcgccc accccaactt gtttattgca
     1561 gcttataatg gttacaaata aagcaatagc atcacaaatt tcacaaataa agcatttttt
     1621 tcactgcatt ctagttgtgg tttgtccaaa ctcatcaatg tatcttatca tgtctgtata
     1681 ccgtcgacct ctagctagag cttggcgtaa tcatggtcat agctgtttcc tgtgtgaaat
     1741 tgttatccgc tcacaattcc acacaacata cgagccggaa gcataaagtg taaagcctgg
     1801 ggtgcctaat gagtgagcta actcacatta attgcgttgc gctcactgcc cgctttccag
     1861 tcgggaaacc tgtcgtgcca gctgcattaa tgaatcggcc aacgcgcggg gagaggcggt
     1921 ttgcgtattg ggcgctcttc cgcttcctcg ctcactgact cgctgcgctc ggtcgttcgg
     1981 ctgcggcgag cggtatcagc tcactcaaag gcggtaatac ggttatccac agaatcaggg
     2041 gataacgcag gaaagaacat gtgagcaaaa ggccagcaaa aggccaggaa ccgtaaaaag
     2101 gccgcgttgc tggcgttttt ccataggctc cgcccccctg acgagcatca caaaaatcga
     2161 cgctcaagtc agaggtggcg aaacccgaca ggactataaa gataccaggc gtttccccct
     2221 ggaagctccc tcgtgcgctc tcctgttccg accctgccgc ttaccggata cctgtccgcc
     2281 tttctccctt cgggaagcgt ggcgctttct catagctcac gctgtaggta tctcagttcg
     2341 gtgtaggtcg ttcgctccaa gctgggctgt gtgcacgaac cccccgttca gcccgaccgc
     2401 tgcgccttat ccggtaacta tcgtcttgag tccaacccgg taagacacga cttatcgcca
     2461 ctggcagcag ccactggtaa caggattagc agagcgaggt atgtaggcgg tgctacagag
     2521 ttcttgaagt ggtggcctaa ctacggctac actagaagga cagtatttgg tatctgcgct
     2581 ctgctgaagc cagttacctt cggaaaaaga gttggtagct cttgatccgg caaacaaacc
     2641 accgctggta gcggtggttt ttttgtttgc aagcagcaga ttacgcgcag aaaaaaagga
     2701 tctcaagaag atcctttgat cttttctacg gggtctgacg ctcagtggaa cgaaaactca
     2761 cgttaaggga ttttggtcat gagattatca aaaaggatct tcacctagat ccttttaaat
     2821 taaaaatgaa gttttaaatc aatctaaagt atatatgagt aaacttggtc tgacagttac
     2881 caatgcttaa tcagtgaggc acctatctca gcgatctgtc tatttcgttc atccatagtt
     2941 gcctgactcc ccgtcgtgta gataactacg atacgggagg gcttaccatc tggccccagt
     3001 gctgcaatga taccgcgaga cccacgctca ccggctccag atttatcagc aataaaccag
     3061 ccagccggaa gggccgagcg cagaagtggt cctgcaactt tatccgcctc catccagtct
     3121 attaattgtt gccgggaagc tagagtaagt agttcgccag ttaatagttt gcgcaacgtt
     3181 gttgccattg ctacaggcat cgtggtgtca cgctcgtcgt ttggtatggc ttcattcagc
     3241 tccggttccc aacgatcaag gcgagttaca tgatccccca tgttgtgcaa aaaagcggtt
     3301 agctccttcg gtcctccgat cgttgtcaga agtaagttgg ccgcagtgtt atcactcatg
     3361 gttatggcag cactgcataa ttctcttact gtcatgccat ccgtaagatg cttttctgtg
     3421 actggtgagt actcaaccaa gtcattctga gaatagtgta tgcggcgacc gagttgctct
     3481 tgcccggcgt caatacggga taataccgcg ccacatagca gaactttaaa agtgctcatc
     3541 attggaaaac gttcttcggg gcgaaaactc tcaaggatct taccgctgtt gagatccagt
     3601 tcgatgtaac ccactcgtgc acccaactga tcttcagcat cttttacttt caccagcgtt
     3661 tctgggtgag caaaaacagg aaggcaaaat gccgcaaaaa agggaataag ggcgacacgg
     3721 aaatgttgaa tactcatact cttccttttt caatattatt gaagcattta tcagggttat
     3781 tgtctcatga gcggatacat atttgaatgt atttagaaaa ataaacaaat aggggttccg
     3841 cgcacatttc cccgaaaagt gccacctgac gtcgacggat cgggagatct cccgatcccc
     3901 tatggtgcac tctcagtaca atctgctctg atgccgcata gttaagccag tatctgctcc
     3961 ctgcttgtgt gttggaggtc gctgagtagt gcgcgagcaa aatttaagct acaacaaggc
     4021 aaggcttgac cgacaattgc atgaagaatc tgcttagggt taggcgtttt gcgctgcttc
     4081 gtacgggcca gatatacgcg ttgacattga ttattgacta gttattaata gtaatcaatt
     4141 acggggtcat tagttcatag cccatatatg gagttccgcg ttacataact tacggtaaat
     4201 ggcccgcctg gctgaccgcc caacgacccc cgcccattga cgtcaataat gacgtatgtt
     4261 cccatagtaa cgccaatagg gactttccat tgacgtcaat gggtggagta tttacggtaa
     4321 actgcccact tggcagtaca tcaagtgtat catatgccaa gtacgccccc tattgacgtc
     4381 aatgacggta aatggcccgc ctggcattat gcccagtaca tgaccttatg ggactttcct
     4441 acttggcagt acatctacgt attagtcatc gctattacca tggtgatgcg gttttggcag
     4501 tacatcaatg ggcgtggata gcggtttgac tcacggggat ttccaagtct ccaccccatt
     4561 gacgtcaatg ggagtttgtt ttggcaccaa aatcaacggg actttccaaa atgtcgtaac
     4621 aactccgccc cattgacgca aatgggcggt aggcgtgtac ggtgggaggt ctatataagc
     4681 agagctctcc ctatcagtga tagagatctc cctatcagtg atagagatcg tcgacgagct
     4741 cgtttagtga accgtcagat cgcctggaga cgccatccac gctgttttga cctccataga
     4801 agacaccggg accgatccag cctccggact ctagcgttta aacttaagct tGTGGACCTG
     4861 ATGAGTCCGT GAGGACGAAA CGAGTAAGCT CGTCGTCCAC CCCACAGTGg ttttagagct
     4921 aGAAAtagca agttaaaata aggctagtcc gttatcaact tgaaaaagtg gcaccgagtc
     4981 ggtgcTTTTG GCCGGCATGG TCCCAGCCTC CTCGCTGGCG CCGGCTGGGC AACATGCTTC
     5041 GGCATGGCGA ATGGGACgct cgaggagggc ccgaacaaaa actcatctca gaagaggatc
     5101 tgaatagcgc cgtcgaccat catcatcatc atcattgagt ttaaacccgc tgatcagcct
     5161 cgactgtgcc ttctagttgc cagccatctg ttgtttgccc ctcccccgtg ccttccttga
     5221 ccctggaagg tgccactccc actgtccttt cctaataaaa tgaggaaatt gcatcgcatt
     5281 gtctgagtag gtgtcattct attctggggg gtggggtggg gcaggacagc aagggggagg
     5341 attgggaaga caatagcagg catgctgggg a
//
