# Supplementary material for: Protease-controlled secretion and display of intercellular signals
Source: Nat Commun. 2022 Feb 17;13:912. doi: 10.1038/s41467-022-28623-y (PMC8854555; doi:10.1038/s41467-022-28623-y)
Supplement: Supplementary file 7 — Source Data [file 41467_2022_28623_MOESM7_ESM.zip › Source Data/Plasmids/Misc. Plasmids/Co-transfection Markers/cmvto-h2bche.gb]

LOCUS       CMV-TO-H2BChe_(FLP-IN)  6272 bp ds-DNA     circular     02-JUL-2020
DEFINITION  .
FEATURES             Location/Qualifiers
     polyA_signal    33..56
                     /label="BGH pA"
                     /ApEinfo_revcolor=#ff0080
                     /ApEinfo_fwdcolor=#ff0080
     misc_feature    339..386
                     /label="FRT"
                     /ApEinfo_revcolor=#0080ff
                     /ApEinfo_fwdcolor=#0080ff
     gene            394..1414
                     /label="Hygromycin"
                     /ApEinfo_revcolor=#b1ff67
                     /ApEinfo_fwdcolor=#b1ff67
     polyA_signal    1546..1676
                     /label="SV40 pA"
                     /ApEinfo_revcolor=#ff0080
                     /ApEinfo_fwdcolor=#ff0080
     rep_origin      2059..2732
                     /label="pUC ori"
                     /ApEinfo_revcolor=#c6c9d1
                     /ApEinfo_fwdcolor=#c6c9d1
     CDS             complement(2877..3737)
                     /label="Amp (bla)"
                     /ApEinfo_revcolor=#ff0000
                     /ApEinfo_fwdcolor=#ff0000
     promoter        complement(3738..3836)
                     /label="bla promoter"
                     /ApEinfo_revcolor=#d59687
                     /ApEinfo_fwdcolor=#d59687
     primer_bind     4024..4043
                     /label="primer3"
                     /ApEinfo_revcolor=#84b0dc
                     /ApEinfo_fwdcolor=#84b0dc
     promoter        4100..4727
                     /label="CMV"
                     /ApEinfo_revcolor=#d59687
                     /ApEinfo_fwdcolor=#d59687
     enhancer        4100..4826
                     /label="CMV promoter (with TetOs)"
                     /ApEinfo_revcolor=#800080
                     /ApEinfo_fwdcolor=#800080
     misc_feature    4585..4585
                     /label="A"
                     /ApEinfo_revcolor=#0080ff
                     /ApEinfo_fwdcolor=#0080ff
     TATA_signal     4672..4678
                     /label="TATA box"
                     /ApEinfo_revcolor=#b1ff67
                     /ApEinfo_fwdcolor=#b1ff67
     misc_feature    4688..4706
                     /label="TetO"
                     /ApEinfo_revcolor=#a187be
                     /ApEinfo_fwdcolor=#a187be
     misc_feature    4688..4727
                     /label="TetR binding sites"
                     /ApEinfo_revcolor=#a187be
                     /ApEinfo_fwdcolor=#a187be
     misc_feature    4709..4727
                     /label="TetO"
                     /ApEinfo_revcolor=#a187be
                     /ApEinfo_fwdcolor=#a187be
     primer_bind     4851..4858
                     /label="primer3"
                     /ApEinfo_revcolor=#84b0dc
                     /ApEinfo_fwdcolor=#84b0dc
     misc_feature    4851..4858
                     /label="Kozak"
                     /ApEinfo_revcolor=#0080ff
                     /ApEinfo_fwdcolor=#0080ff
     misc_feature    4862..5956
                     /label="Untitled"
                     /ApEinfo_revcolor=#a187be
                     /ApEinfo_fwdcolor=#a187be
     CDS             4865..5239
                     /label="H2B"
                     /ApEinfo_revcolor=#ff0000
                     /ApEinfo_fwdcolor=#ff0000
     CDS             5246..5956
                     /label="mCherry"
                     /ApEinfo_revcolor=#ff0000
                     /ApEinfo_fwdcolor=#ff0000
     CDS             5974..6006
                     /label="c-myc epitope"
                     /ApEinfo_revcolor=#ff0000
                     /ApEinfo_fwdcolor=#ff0000
     misc_feature    6006..6008
                     /label="New Stop"
                     /ApEinfo_revcolor=#0080ff
                     /ApEinfo_fwdcolor=#0080ff
     primer_bind     complement(6012..6031)
                     /label="primer3"
                     /ApEinfo_revcolor=#84b0dc
                     /ApEinfo_fwdcolor=#84b0dc
     CDS             6019..6036
                     /label="Polyhistidine tag"
                     /ApEinfo_revcolor=#ff0000
                     /ApEinfo_fwdcolor=#ff0000
     misc_feature    6037..6039
                     /label="cya"
                     /ApEinfo_revcolor=#0080ff
                     /ApEinfo_fwdcolor=#0080ff
     polyA_signal    6058..6272
                     /label="BGH polyadenylation sequence"
                     /ApEinfo_revcolor=#ff0080
                     /ApEinfo_fwdcolor=#ff0080
ORIGIN
        1 tgcggtgggc tctatggaga tctatcgatg ttctggggat gcggtgggct ctatggcttc
       61 tgaggcggaa agaaccagct ggggctctag ggggtatccc cnnnnnnnnn nnnnnnnnnn
      121 nnnnnnnnnn nnnnnnnnnn nnnnnnnnnn nnnnnnnnnn nnnnnnnnnn nnnnnnnnnn
      181 nnnnnnnnnn nnnnnnnnnn nnnnnnnnnn nnnnnnnnnn nnnnncnnnn nnnnnnnnnn
      241 nnnnnnnnnn nnnnnnnnnn nnnnnnnnnn nnnnnnnnnn nnnnnnnnnn nnnnnnnnnn
      301 nnnnnnnnnn nnnnnnaggg tgatggttca cgtacctaga agttcctatt ccgaagttcc
      361 tattctctag aaagtatagg aacttccttg gccaaaaagc ctgaactcac cgcgacgtct
      421 gtcgagaagt ttctgatcga aaagttcgac agcgtctccg acctgatgca gctctcggag
      481 ggcgaagaat ctcgtgcttt cagcttcgat gtaggagggc gtggatatgt cctgcgggta
      541 aatagctgcg ccgatggttt ctacaaagat cgttatgttt atcggcactt tgcatcggcc
      601 gcgctcccga ttccggaagt gcttgacatt ggggaattca gcgagagcct gacctattgc
      661 atctcccgcc gtgcacaggg tgtcacgttg caagacctgc ctgaaaccga actgcccgct
      721 gttctgcagc cggtcgcgga ggccatggat gcgatcgctg cggccgatct tagccagacg
      781 agcgggttcg gcccattcgg accgcaagga atcggtcaat acactacatg gcgtgatttc
      841 atatgcgcga ttgctgatcc ccatgtgtat cactggcaaa ctgtgatgga cgacaccgtc
      901 agtgcgtccg tcgcgcaggc tctcgatgag ctgatgcttt gggccgagga ctgccccgaa
      961 gtccggcacc tcgtgcacgc ggatttcggc tccaacaatg tcctgacgga caatggccgc
     1021 ataacagcgg tcattgactg gagcgaggcg atgttcgggg attcccaata cgaggtcgcc
     1081 aacatcttct tctggaggcc gtggttggct tgtatggagc agcagacgcg ctacttcgag
     1141 cggaggcatc cggagcttgc aggatcgccg cggctccggg cgtatatgct ccgcattggt
     1201 cttgaccaac tctatcagag cttggttgac ggcaatttcg atgatgcagc ttgggcgcag
     1261 ggtcgatgcg acgcaatcgt ccgatccgga gccgggactg tcgggcgtac acaaatcgcc
     1321 cgcagaagcg cggccgtctg gaccgatggc tgtgtagaag tactcgccga tagtggaaac
     1381 cgacgcccca gcactcgtcc gagggcaaag gaatagcacg tactacgaga tttcgattcc
     1441 accgccgcct tctatgaaag gttgggcttc ggaatcgttt tccgggacgc cggctggatg
     1501 atcctccagc gcggggatct catgctggag ttcttcgccc accccaactt gtttattgca
     1561 gcttataatg gttacaaata aagcaatagc atcacaaatt tcacaaataa agcatttttt
     1621 tcactgcatt ctagttgtgg tttgtccaaa ctcatcaatg tatcttatca tgtctgtata
     1681 ccgtcgacct ctagctagag cttggcgtaa tcatggtcat agctgtttcc tgtgtgaaat
     1741 tgttatccgc tcacaattcc acacaacata cgagccggaa gcataaagtg taaagcctgg
     1801 ggtgcctaat gagtgagcta actcacatta attgcgttgc gctcactgcc cgctttccag
     1861 tcgggaaacc tgtcgtgcca gctgcattaa tgaatcggcc aacgcgcggg gagaggcggt
     1921 ttgcgtattg ggcgctcttc cgcttcctcg ctcactgact cgctgcgctc ggtcgttcgg
     1981 ctgcggcgag cggtatcagc tcactcaaag gcggtaatac ggttatccac agaatcaggg
     2041 gataacgcag gaaagaacat gtgagcaaaa ggccagcaaa aggccaggaa ccgtaaaaag
     2101 gccgcgttgc tggcgttttt ccataggctc cgcccccctg acgagcatca caaaaatcga
     2161 cgctcaagtc agaggtggcg aaacccgaca ggactataaa gataccaggc gtttccccct
     2221 ggaagctccc tcgtgcgctc tcctgttccg accctgccgc ttaccggata cctgtccgcc
     2281 tttctccctt cgggaagcgt ggcgctttct catagctcac gctgtaggta tctcagttcg
     2341 gtgtaggtcg ttcgctccaa gctgggctgt gtgcacgaac cccccgttca gcccgaccgc
     2401 tgcgccttat ccggtaacta tcgtcttgag tccaacccgg taagacacga cttatcgcca
     2461 ctggcagcag ccactggtaa caggattagc agagcgaggt atgtaggcgg tgctacagag
     2521 ttcttgaagt ggtggcctaa ctacggctac actagaagga cagtatttgg tatctgcgct
     2581 ctgctgaagc cagttacctt cggaaaaaga gttggtagct cttgatccgg caaacaaacc
     2641 accgctggta gcggtggttt ttttgtttgc aagcagcaga ttacgcgcag aaaaaaagga
     2701 tctcaagaag atcctttgat cttttctacg gggtctgacg ctcagtggaa cgaaaactca
     2761 cgttaaggga ttttggtcat gagattatca aaaaggatct tcacctagat ccttttaaat
     2821 taaaaatgaa gttttaaatc aatctaaagt atatatgagt aaacttggtc tgacagttac
     2881 caatgcttaa tcagtgaggc acctatctca gcgatctgtc tatttcgttc atccatagtt
     2941 gcctgactcc ccgtcgtgta gataactacg atacgggagg gcttaccatc tggccccagt
     3001 gctgcaatga taccgcgaga cccacgctca ccggctccag atttatcagc aataaaccag
     3061 ccagccggaa gggccgagcg cagaagtggt cctgcaactt tatccgcctc catccagtct
     3121 attaattgtt gccgggaagc tagagtaagt agttcgccag ttaatagttt gcgcaacgtt
     3181 gttgccattg ctacaggcat cgtggtgtca cgctcgtcgt ttggtatggc ttcattcagc
     3241 tccggttccc aacgatcaag gcgagttaca tgatccccca tgttgtgcaa aaaagcggtt
     3301 agctccttcg gtcctccgat cgttgtcaga agtaagttgg ccgcagtgtt atcactcatg
     3361 gttatggcag cactgcataa ttctcttact gtcatgccat ccgtaagatg cttttctgtg
     3421 actggtgagt actcaaccaa gtcattctga gaatagtgta tgcggcgacc gagttgctct
     3481 tgcccggcgt caatacggga taataccgcg ccacatagca gaactttaaa agtgctcatc
     3541 attggaaaac gttcttcggg gcgaaaactc tcaaggatct taccgctgtt gagatccagt
     3601 tcgatgtaac ccactcgtgc acccaactga tcttcagcat cttttacttt caccagcgtt
     3661 tctgggtgag caaaaacagg aaggcaaaat gccgcaaaaa agggaataag ggcgacacgg
     3721 aaatgttgaa tactcatact cttccttttt caatattatt gaagcattta tcagggttat
     3781 tgtctcatga gcggatacat atttgaatgt atttagaaaa ataaacaaat aggggttccg
     3841 cgcacatttc cccgaaaagt gccacctgac gtcgacggat cgggagatct cccgatcccc
     3901 tatggtgcac tctcagtaca atctgctctg atgccgcata gttaagccag tatctgctcc
     3961 ctgcttgtgt gttggaggtc gctgagtagt gcgcgagcaa aatttaagct acaacaaggc
     4021 aaggcttgac cgacaattgc atgaagaatc tgcttagggt taggcgtttt gcgctgcttc
     4081 gtacgggcca gatatacgcg ttgacattga ttattgacta gttattaata gtaatcaatt
     4141 acggggtcat tagttcatag cccatatatg gagttccgcg ttacataact tacggtaaat
     4201 ggcccgcctg gctgaccgcc caacgacccc cgcccattga cgtcaataat gacgtatgtt
     4261 cccatagtaa cgccaatagg gactttccat tgacgtcaat gggtggagta tttacggtaa
     4321 actgcccact tggcagtaca tcaagtgtat catatgccaa gtacgccccc tattgacgtc
     4381 aatgacggta aatggcccgc ctggcattat gcccagtaca tgaccttatg ggactttcct
     4441 acttggcagt acatctacgt attagtcatc gctattacca tggtgatgcg gttttggcag
     4501 tacatcaatg ggcgtggata gcggtttgac tcacggggat ttccaagtct ccaccccatt
     4561 gacgtcaatg ggagtttgtt ttggcaccaa aatcaacggg actttccaaa atgtcgtaac
     4621 aactccgccc cattgacgca aatgggcggt aggcgtgtac ggtgggaggt ctatataagc
     4681 agagctctcc ctatcagtga tagagatctc cctatcagtg atagagatcg tcgacgagct
     4741 cgtttagtga accgtcagat cgcctggaga cgccatccac gctgttttga cctccataga
     4801 agacaccggg accgatccag cctccggact ctagcgttta aacttaagct tcgccaccat
     4861 gGgtccagag ccagcgaagt ctgctcccgc cccgaaaaag ggctccaaga aggcggtgac
     4921 taaggcgcag aagaaaggcg gcaagaagcg caagcgcagc cgcaaggaga gctattccat
     4981 ctatgtgtac aaggttctga agcaggtcca ccctgacacc ggcatttcgt ccaaggccat
     5041 gggcatcatg aattcgtttg tgaacgacat tttcgagcgc atcgcaggtg aggcttcccg
     5101 cctggcgcat tacaacaagc gctcgaccat cacctccagg gagatccaga cggccgtgcg
     5161 cctgctgctg cctggggagt tggccaagca cgccgtgtcc gagggtacta aggccatcac
     5221 caagtacacc agcgctaagc ctaggatggt gagcaagggc gaggaggata acatggccat
     5281 catcaaggag ttcatgcgct tcaaggtgca catggagggc tccgtgaacg gccacgagtt
     5341 cgagatcgag ggcgagggcg agggccgccc ctacgagggc acccagaccg ccaagctgaa
     5401 ggtgaccaag ggtggccccc tgcccttcgc ctgggacatc ctgtcccctc agttcatgta
     5461 cggctccaag gcctacgtga agcaccccgc cgacatTccc gactacttga agctgtcctt
     5521 ccccgagggc ttcaagtggg agcgcgtgat gaacttcgag gacggcggcg tggtgaccgt
     5581 gacccaggac tcctccctgc aggacggcga gttcatctac aaggtgaagc tgcgcggcac
     5641 caacttcccc tccgacggcc ccgtaatgca gaagaagacc atgggctggg aggcctcctc
     5701 cgagcggatg taccccgagg acggcgccct gaagggcgag atcaagcaga ggctgaagct
     5761 gaaggacggc ggccactacg acgctgaggt caagaccacc tacaaggcca agaagcccgt
     5821 gcagctgccc ggcgcctaca acgtcaacat caagttggac atcacctccc acaacgagga
     5881 ctacaccatc gtggaacagt acgaacgcgc cgagggccgc cactccaccg gcggcatgga
     5941 cgagctgtac aagtcttaaC tcgaggaggg cccgaacaaa aactcatctc agaagaggat
     6001 ctgaatagcg ccgtcgacca tcatcatcat catcattgag tttaaacccg ctgatcagcc
     6061 tcgactgtgc cttctagttg ccagccatct gttgtttgcc cctcccccgt gccttccttg
     6121 accctggaag gtgccactcc cactgtcctt tcctaataaa atgaggaaat tgcatcgcat
     6181 tgtctgagta ggtgtcattc tattctgggg ggtggggtgg ggcaggacag caagggggag
     6241 gattgggaag acaatagcag gcatgctggg ga
//
