# Supplementary material for: Protease-controlled secretion and display of intercellular signals
Source: Nat Commun. 2022 Feb 17;13:912. doi: 10.1038/s41467-022-28623-y (PMC8854555; doi:10.1038/s41467-022-28623-y)
Supplement: Supplementary file 7 — Source Data [file 41467_2022_28623_MOESM7_ESM.zip › Source Data/Plasmids/Misc. Plasmids/Co-transfection Markers/cmvto-bfp.gb]

LOCUS       CMVTO-BFP               5876 bp ds-DNA     circular     30-JAN-2021
DEFINITION  .
FEATURES             Location/Qualifiers
     CDS             complement(570..1430)
                     /label="Amp (bla)"
                     /ApEinfo_revcolor=#993366
                     /ApEinfo_fwdcolor=#993366
     CDS             complement(573..1232)
                     /label="AmpR"
                     /ApEinfo_revcolor=#ffef86
                     /ApEinfo_fwdcolor=#ffef86
     promoter        complement(1431..1529)
                     /label="bla promoter"
                     /ApEinfo_revcolor=#c6c9d1
                     /ApEinfo_fwdcolor=#c6c9d1
     promoter        1793..2420
                     /label="CMV"
                     /ApEinfo_revcolor=#c6c9d1
                     /ApEinfo_fwdcolor=#c6c9d1
     promoter        1872..2175
                     /label="CMV enhancer"
                     /ApEinfo_revcolor=#c7b0e3
                     /ApEinfo_fwdcolor=#c7b0e3
     promoter        2176..2379
                     /label="CMV promoter"
                     /ApEinfo_revcolor=#9eafd2
                     /ApEinfo_fwdcolor=#9eafd2
     TATA_signal     2365..2371
                     /label="TATA box"
                     /ApEinfo_revcolor=#b4abac
                     /ApEinfo_fwdcolor=#b4abac
     misc_feature    2381..2399
                     /label="TetO"
                     /ApEinfo_revcolor=#b4abac
                     /ApEinfo_fwdcolor=#b4abac
     misc_feature    2381..2420
                     /label="TetR binding sites"
                     /ApEinfo_revcolor=#b4abac
                     /ApEinfo_fwdcolor=#b4abac
     misc_feature    2402..2420
                     /label="TetO"
                     /ApEinfo_revcolor=#b4abac
                     /ApEinfo_fwdcolor=#b4abac
     misc_feature    2544..2551
                     /label="Kozak"
                     /ApEinfo_revcolor=#b4abac
                     /ApEinfo_fwdcolor=#b4abac
     CDS             2552..3262
                     /label="Translation 2552-3262"
     misc_feature    2555..3262
                     /label="mtagBFP2"
                     /ApEinfo_revcolor=#b4abac
                     /ApEinfo_fwdcolor=#b4abac
     misc_feature    3254..3256
                     /label="Modified base pairs"
                     /ApEinfo_revcolor=#85dae9
                     /ApEinfo_fwdcolor=#85dae9
     CDS             3263..3265
                     /label="Translation 3263-3265"
     CDS             3274..3303
                     /label="c-myc epitope"
                     /ApEinfo_revcolor=#993366
                     /ApEinfo_fwdcolor=#993366
     misc_feature    3303..3305
                     /label="New Stop"
                     /ApEinfo_revcolor=#b4abac
                     /ApEinfo_fwdcolor=#b4abac
     CDS             3316..3333
                     /label="Polyhistidine tag"
                     /ApEinfo_revcolor=#993366
                     /ApEinfo_fwdcolor=#993366
     misc_feature    3334..3336
                     /label="STOP (missing now)"
                     /ApEinfo_revcolor=#a187be
                     /ApEinfo_fwdcolor=#a187be
     polyA_signal    3355..3569
                     /label="BGH polyadenylation sequence"
                     /ApEinfo_revcolor=#b4abac
                     /ApEinfo_fwdcolor=#b4abac
     polyA_signal    3602..3625
                     /label="BGH pA"
                     /ApEinfo_revcolor=#b4abac
                     /ApEinfo_fwdcolor=#b4abac
     misc_feature    3908..3955
                     /label="FRT"
                     /ApEinfo_revcolor=#b4abac
                     /ApEinfo_fwdcolor=#b4abac
     misc_recomb     3922..3955
                     /label="FRT"
                     /ApEinfo_revcolor=#c7b0e3
                     /ApEinfo_fwdcolor=#c7b0e3
     gene            3963..4983
                     /label="Hygromycin"
                     /ApEinfo_revcolor=#b4abac
                     /ApEinfo_fwdcolor=#b4abac
     polyA_signal    5115..5245
                     /label="SV40 pA"
                     /ApEinfo_revcolor=#b4abac
                     /ApEinfo_fwdcolor=#b4abac
     primer_bind     complement(5281..5301)
                     /label="M13-rev"
                     /ApEinfo_revcolor=#85dae9
                     /ApEinfo_fwdcolor=#85dae9
     misc_binding    complement(5307..5329)
                     /label="LacO"
                     /ApEinfo_revcolor=#84b0dc
                     /ApEinfo_fwdcolor=#84b0dc
     promoter        complement(5333..5363)
                     /label="lac promoter"
                     /ApEinfo_revcolor=#c7b0e3
                     /ApEinfo_fwdcolor=#c7b0e3
     rep_origin      join(5628..5876,1..425)
                     /label="pUC ori"
                     /ApEinfo_revcolor=#ffef86
                     /ApEinfo_fwdcolor=#ffef86
     rep_origin      complement(join(5669..5876,1..475))
                     /label="ColE1 origin"
                     /ApEinfo_revcolor=#9eafd2
                     /ApEinfo_fwdcolor=#9eafd2
ORIGIN
        1 tctcatagct cacgctgtag gtatctcagt tcggtgtagg tcgttcgctc caagctgggc
       61 tgtgtgcacg aaccccccgt tcagcccgac cgctgcgcct tatccggtaa ctatcgtctt
      121 gagtccaacc cggtaagaca cgacttatcg ccactggcag cagccactgg taacaggatt
      181 agcagagcga ggtatgtagg cggtgctaca gagttcttga agtggtggcc taactacggc
      241 tacactagaa ggacagtatt tggtatctgc gctctgctga agccagttac cttcggaaaa
      301 agagttggta gctcttgatc cggcaaacaa accaccgctg gtagcggtgg tttttttgtt
      361 tgcaagcagc agattacgcg cagaaaaaaa ggatctcaag aagatccttt gatcttttct
      421 acggggtctg acgctcagtg gaacgaaaac tcacgttaag ggattttggt catgagatta
      481 tcaaaaagga tcttcaccta gatcctttta aattaaaaat gaagttttaa atcaatctaa
      541 agtatatatg agtaaacttg gtctgacagt taccaatgct taatcagtga ggcacctatc
      601 tcagcgatct gtctatttcg ttcatccata gttgcctgac tccccgtcgt gtagataact
      661 acgatacggg agggcttacc atctggcccc agtgctgcaa tgataccgcg agacccacgc
      721 tcaccggctc cagatttatc agcaataaac cagccagccg gaagggccga gcgcagaagt
      781 ggtcctgcaa ctttatccgc ctccatccag tctattaatt gttgccggga agctagagta
      841 agtagttcgc cagttaatag tttgcgcaac gttgttgcca ttgctacagg catcgtggtg
      901 tcacgctcgt cgtttggtat ggcttcattc agctccggtt cccaacgatc aaggcgagtt
      961 acatgatccc ccatgttgtg caaaaaagcg gttagctcct tcggtcctcc gatcgttgtc
     1021 agaagtaagt tggccgcagt gttatcactc atggttatgg cagcactgca taattctctt
     1081 actgtcatgc catccgtaag atgcttttct gtgactggtg agtactcaac caagtcattc
     1141 tgagaatagt gtatgcggcg accgagttgc tcttgcccgg cgtcaatacg ggataatacc
     1201 gcgccacata gcagaacttt aaaagtgctc atcattggaa aacgttcttc ggggcgaaaa
     1261 ctctcaagga tcttaccgct gttgagatcc agttcgatgt aacccactcg tgcacccaac
     1321 tgatcttcag catcttttac tttcaccagc gtttctgggt gagcaaaaac aggaaggcaa
     1381 aatgccgcaa aaaagggaat aagggcgaca cggaaatgtt gaatactcat actcttcctt
     1441 tttcaatatt attgaagcat ttatcagggt tattgtctca tgagcggata catatttgaa
     1501 tgtatttaga aaaataaaca aataggggtt ccgcgcacat ttccccgaaa agtgccacct
     1561 gacgtcgacg gatcgggaga tctcccgatc ccctatggtg cactctcagt acaatctgct
     1621 ctgatgccgc atagttaagc cagtatctgc tccctgcttg tgtgttggag gtcgctgagt
     1681 agtgcgcgag caaaatttaa gctacaacaa ggcaaggctt gaccgacaat tgcatgaaga
     1741 atctgcttag ggttaggcgt tttgcgctgc ttcgtacggg ccagatatac gcgttgacat
     1801 tgattattga ctagttatta atagtaatca attacggggt cattagttca tagcccatat
     1861 atggagttcc gcgttacata acttacggta aatggcccgc ctggctgacc gcccaacgac
     1921 ccccgcccat tgacgtcaat aatgacgtat gttcccatag taacgccaat agggactttc
     1981 cattgacgtc aatgggtgga gtatttacgg taaactgccc acttggcagt acatcaagtg
     2041 tatcatatgc caagtacgcc ccctattgac gtcaatgacg gtaaatggcc cgcctggcat
     2101 tatgcccagt acatgacctt atgggacttt cctacttggc agtacatcta cgtattagtc
     2161 atcgctatta ccatggtgat gcggttttgg cagtacatca atgggcgtgg atagcggttt
     2221 gactcacggg gatttccaag tctccacccc attgacgtca atgggagttt gttttggcac
     2281 caaaatcaac gggactttcc aaaatgtcgt aacaactccg ccccattgac gcaaatgggc
     2341 ggtaggcgtg tacggtggga ggtctatata agcagagctc tccctatcag tgatagagat
     2401 ctccctatca gtgatagaga tcgtcgacga gctcgtttag tgaaccgtca gatcgcctgg
     2461 agacgccatc cacgctgttt tgacctccat agaagacacc gggaccgatc cagcctccgg
     2521 actctagcgt ttaaacttaa gcttcgccac catggtgtct aagggcgaag agctgattaa
     2581 ggagaacatg cacatgaagc tgtacatgga gggcaccgtg gacaaccatc acttcaagtg
     2641 cacatccgag ggcgaaggca agccctacga gggcacccag accatgagaa tcaaggtggt
     2701 cgagggcggc cctctcccct tcgccttcga catcctggct actagcttcc tctacggcag
     2761 caagaccttc atcaaccaca cccagggcat ccccgacttc ttcaagcagt ccttccctga
     2821 gggcttcaca tgggagagag tcaccacata cgaggacggg ggcgtgctga ccgctaccca
     2881 ggacaccagc ctccaggacg gctgcctcat ctacaacgtc aagatcagag gggtgaactt
     2941 cacatccaac ggccctgtga tgcagaagaa aacactcggc tgggaggcct tcaccgaaac
     3001 gctgtacccc gctgacggcg gcctggaagg cagaaacgac atggccctga agctcgtggg
     3061 cgggagccat ctgatcgcaa acgccaagac cacatataga tccaagaaac ccgctaagaa
     3121 cctcaagatg cctggcgtct actatgtgga ctacagactg gaaagaatca aggaggccaa
     3181 caacgaaacc tacgtcgagc agcacgaggt ggcagtggcc agatactgcg acctccctag
     3241 caaactgggg cacAAActta attagggccc GAAcaaaaac tcatctcaga agaggatctg
     3301 aatagcgccg tcgaccatca tcataatcat cattgagttt aaacccgctg atcagcctcg
     3361 actgtgcctt ctagttgcca gccatctgtt gtttgcccct cccccgtgcc ttccttgacc
     3421 ctggaaggtg ccactcccac tgtcctttcc taataaaatg aggaaattgc atcgcattgt
     3481 ctgagtaggt gtcattctat tctggggggt ggggtggggc aggacagcaa gggggaggat
     3541 tgggaagaca atagcaggca tgctggggat gcggtgggct ctatggagat ctatcgatgt
     3601 tctggggatg cggtgggctc tatggcttct gaggcggaaa gaaccagctg gggctctagg
     3661 gggtatcccc nnnnnnnnnn nnnnnnnnnn nnnnnnnnnn nnnnnnnnnn nnnnnnnnnn
     3721 nnnnnnnnnn nnnnnnnnnn nnnnnnnnnn nnnnnnnnnn nnnnnnnnnn nnnnnnnnnn
     3781 nnnnnnnnnn nnnncnnnnn nnnnnnnnnn nnnnnnnnnn nnnnnnnnnn nnnnnnnnnn
     3841 nnnnnnnnnn nnnnnnnnnn nnnnnnnnnn nnnnnnnnnn nnnnnagggt gatggttcac
     3901 gtacctagaa gttcctattc cgaagttcct attctctaga aagtatagga acttccttgg
     3961 ccaaaaagcc tgaactcacc gcgacgtctg tcgagaagtt tctgatcgaa aagttcgaca
     4021 gcgtctccga cctgatgcag ctctcggagg gcgaagaatc tcgtgctttc agcttcgatg
     4081 taggagggcg tggatatgtc ctgcgggtaa atagctgcgc cgatggtttc tacaaagatc
     4141 gttatgttta tcggcacttt gcatcggccg cgctcccgat tccggaagtg cttgacattg
     4201 gggaattcag cgagagcctg acctattgca tctcccgccg tgcacagggt gtcacgttgc
     4261 aagacctgcc tgaaaccgaa ctgcccgctg ttctgcagcc ggtcgcggag gccatggatg
     4321 cgatcgctgc ggccgatctt agccagacga gcgggttcgg cccattcgga ccgcaaggaa
     4381 tcggtcaata cactacatgg cgtgatttca tatgcgcgat tgctgatccc catgtgtatc
     4441 actggcaaac tgtgatggac gacaccgtca gtgcgtccgt cgcgcaggct ctcgatgagc
     4501 tgatgctttg ggccgaggac tgccccgaag tccggcacct cgtgcacgcg gatttcggct
     4561 ccaacaatgt cctgacggac aatggccgca taacagcggt cattgactgg agcgaggcga
     4621 tgttcgggga ttcccaatac gaggtcgcca acatcttctt ctggaggccg tggttggctt
     4681 gtatggagca gcagacgcgc tacttcgagc ggaggcatcc ggagcttgca ggatcgccgc
     4741 ggctccgggc gtatatgctc cgcattggtc ttgaccaact ctatcagagc ttggttgacg
     4801 gcaatttcga tgatgcagct tgggcgcagg gtcgatgcga cgcaatcgtc cgatccggag
     4861 ccgggactgt cgggcgtaca caaatcgccc gcagaagcgc ggccgtctgg accgatggct
     4921 gtgtagaagt actcgccgat agtggaaacc gacgccccag cactcgtccg agggcaaagg
     4981 aatagcacgt actacgagat ttcgattcca ccgccgcctt ctatgaaagg ttgggcttcg
     5041 gaatcgtttt ccgggacgcc ggctggatga tcctccagcg cggggatctc atgctggagt
     5101 tcttcgccca ccccaacttg tttattgcag cttataatgg ttacaaataa agcaatagca
     5161 tcacaaattt cacaaataaa gcattttttt cactgcattc tagttgtggt ttgtccaaac
     5221 tcatcaatgt atcttatcat gtctgtatac cgtcgacctc tagctagagc ttggcgtaat
     5281 catggtcata gctgtttcct gtgtgaaatt gttatccgct cacaattcca cacaacatac
     5341 gagccggaag cataaagtgt aaagcctggg gtgcctaatg agtgagctaa ctcacattaa
     5401 ttgcgttgcg ctcactgccc gctttccagt cgggaaacct gtcgtgccag ctgcattaat
     5461 gaatcggcca acgcgcgggg agaggcggtt tgcgtattgg gcgctcttcc gcttcctcgc
     5521 tcactgactc gctgcgctcg gtcgttcggc tgcggcgagc ggtatcagct cactcaaagg
     5581 cggtaatacg gttatccaca gaatcagggg ataacgcagg aaagaacatg tgagcaaaag
     5641 gccagcaaaa ggccaggaac cgtaaaaagg ccgcgttgct ggcgtttttc cataggctcc
     5701 gcccccctga cgagcatcac aaaaatcgac gctcaagtca gaggtggcga aacccgacag
     5761 gactataaag ataccaggcg tttccccctg gaagctccct cgtgcgctct cctgttccga
     5821 ccctgccgct taccggatac ctgtccgcct ttctcccttc gggaagcgtg gcgctt
//
